# Supplementary material for: Lineage-specific diversity of pheromone response pathway genes is independent of mating strategy in Ceratocystidaceae
Source: BMC Genomics. 2026 Feb 23;27:320. doi: 10.1186/s12864-026-12527-y (PMC13037118; doi:10.1186/s12864-026-12527-y)
Supplement: Supplementary file 2 — Supplementary Material 2. [file 12864_2026_12527_MOESM2_ESM.gbk]

LOCUS       A.beaveri_AlphaReceptor      9375 bp    DNA     linear   UNA 
DEFINITION  size898784
FEATURES             Location/Qualifiers
     Transcript      1..1380
                     /score="0.4"
                     /source="AUGUSTUS"
                     /g2.t1
     CDS             join(1..95,154..443,504..634,697..755,1091..1312,1374..1380)
                     /source="AUGUSTUS"
                     /transcript_id="g2.t1"
                     /gene_id="g2"
                     /score="0.77"
                     /score="0.5"
                     /score="0.57"
                     /score="0.97"
                     /score="0.98"
                     /score="1"
                     /frame="[complement(7996..7998): 0,
                     complement(7999..8002): 1, complement(8064..8285): 1,
                     complement(8621..8679): 0, complement(8742..8872): 2,
                     complement(8933..9222): 1, complement(9281..9375): 0]"
                     /label="Isochorismatase hydrolase"
     gene            1..1380
                     /score="0.4"
                     /source="AUGUSTUS"
                     /g2
     Initial         1..95
                     /score="1"
                     /frame="0"
                     /source="AUGUSTUS"
                     /transcript_id="g2.t1"
                     /gene_id="g2"
     intron          96..153
                     /score="1"
                     /source="AUGUSTUS"
                     /transcript_id="g2.t1"
                     /gene_id="g2"
     Internal        154..443
                     /score="0.98"
                     /frame="1"
                     /source="AUGUSTUS"
                     /transcript_id="g2.t1"
                     /gene_id="g2"
     intron          444..503
                     /score="1"
                     /source="AUGUSTUS"
                     /transcript_id="g2.t1"
                     /gene_id="g2"
     Internal        504..634
                     /score="0.97"
                     /frame="2"
                     /source="AUGUSTUS"
                     /transcript_id="g2.t1"
                     /gene_id="g2"
     intron          635..696
                     /score="0.97"
                     /source="AUGUSTUS"
                     /transcript_id="g2.t1"
                     /gene_id="g2"
     Internal        697..755
                     /score="0.57"
                     /frame="0"
                     /source="AUGUSTUS"
                     /transcript_id="g2.t1"
                     /gene_id="g2"
     intron          756..1090
                     /score="0.57"
                     /source="AUGUSTUS"
                     /transcript_id="g2.t1"
                     /gene_id="g2"
     Internal        1091..1312
                     /score="0.5"
                     /frame="1"
                     /source="AUGUSTUS"
                     /transcript_id="g2.t1"
                     /gene_id="g2"
     intron          1313..1373
                     /score="0.77"
                     /source="AUGUSTUS"
                     /transcript_id="g2.t1"
                     /gene_id="g2"
     Terminal        1374..1380
                     /score="0.77"
                     /frame="1"
                     /source="AUGUSTUS"
                     /transcript_id="g2.t1"
                     /gene_id="g2"
     CDS             join(3705..3730,3881..3932,4055..4532,4660..4919)
                     /label="Alpha pheromone receptor"
     gene            3705..4919
     Transcript      5953..9375
                     /score="0.14"
                     /source="AUGUSTUS"
                     /g1.t1
     CDS             join(5953..6181,6455..7316,7389..8474,8518..8731,9047..>9375)
                     /score="0.91"
                     /score="0.84"
                     /score="0.4"
                     /score="0.52"
                     /score="0.31"
                     /source="AUGUSTUS"
                     /transcript_id="g1.t1"
                     /gene_id="g1"
                     /frame="[complement(1..329): 0, complement(645..858): 1,
                     complement(902..1987): 1, complement(2060..2921): 2,
                     complement(3195..3423): 0]"
                     /label="Putative gene 2"
     gene            5953..>9375
                     /score="0.14"
                     /source="AUGUSTUS"
                     /g1
     Initial         5953..6181
                     /score="0.31"
                     /frame="0"
                     /source="AUGUSTUS"
                     /transcript_id="g1.t1"
                     /gene_id="g1"
     intron          6182..6454
                     /score="0.3"
                     /source="AUGUSTUS"
                     /transcript_id="g1.t1"
                     /gene_id="g1"
     Internal        6455..7316
                     /score="0.52"
                     /frame="2"
                     /source="AUGUSTUS"
                     /transcript_id="g1.t1"
                     /gene_id="g1"
     intron          7317..7388
                     /score="1"
                     /source="AUGUSTUS"
                     /transcript_id="g1.t1"
                     /gene_id="g1"
     Internal        7389..8474
                     /score="0.4"
                     /frame="1"
                     /source="AUGUSTUS"
                     /transcript_id="g1.t1"
                     /gene_id="g1"
     intron          8475..8517
                     /score="0.84"
                     /source="AUGUSTUS"
                     /transcript_id="g1.t1"
                     /gene_id="g1"
     Internal        8518..8731
                     /score="0.84"
                     /frame="1"
                     /source="AUGUSTUS"
                     /transcript_id="g1.t1"
                     /gene_id="g1"
     intron          8732..9046
                     /score="0.92"
                     /source="AUGUSTUS"
                     /transcript_id="g1.t1"
                     /gene_id="g1"
     Internal        9047..9375
                     /score="0.91"
                     /frame="0"
                     /source="AUGUSTUS"
                     /transcript_id="g1.t1"
                     /gene_id="g1"
ORIGIN
        1 ATGGCTGTTC AAACCGTCCG CAGTCTTCTT GGCATCCCGC CGTCTAACCC CACTACCAAG
       61 GACTCTGTCC TAGTCATCAT TGATGCCCAG GGAGAGTAAG AACCCCGCGC ATCCAACCAA
      121 CTTAGACACA TTTTAACTTC AACTTTTGGT CAGATATGTC AATGGCCATC TGAAGGTCAA
      181 AAACGTTGAA AGTTCCCGCG CTGTCATCAA GTCCCTTCTT GACGCCTACC GTGCTGTTGG
      241 TGGCAATATT GTCCACGTTG TCATTGACCT ACCTAACGGT ACCCCGATCT TCACTCCCGG
      301 TACTGAGTTA GCTGAAATAC TTTCGGAGTT AAAGCCGGTT AATGAGGAGC CAATTGTGAA
      361 GAAGGTGCAT GCTAGTGCCT TTACAGGGAC CAATTTCAAG GAAGTGCTTG ATGCCACTGG
      421 CAAGAAGTCA CTGGTGATTA CTGGTAAGTT GGTATTTCCC GATGGTAGAA AACGTGAAAT
      481 ATAGATGCTA ATGAATTTGA TAGGATATAT GGTTCACAAC TGTGTGTCTG CTACTGCGAG
      541 AACAGCGGCA GAATTGGGAT ATGATGTCTC GATTGTTCGT GATGCCGTTG GTGATCGTGA
      601 CATCCCTAAT GCCAATGCTG ACGACTTGGT CCGGGTAGGT ACACATCAAG TAAACATAAG
      661 ACACAGCAAT CAAAATTTAC TAATTATGCT ATATAGGTTG CGTTGGCTGA GGTTGCCGAT
      721 GCTGTCGCTA CCATCATTGA CTCCAATTCC TTGCTGTAAA TTTGCCATCG ACCACCACCC
      781 AGTCGACTGT TGCAATTGTC GCAACTATTG ATTTCGGGAA ATAAAGCTTT CAAAAGTAGA
      841 TCAAATATCA ATAAAACCAA ATACAAAAAT AAATTTTGAG ACAAATGCTT TGAATTTTGA
      901 CATTGAACTT GTTAAACGTT TTGACTGCAA CACCATGAAA TTATCAGTCA TCAATAGTGT
      961 TACAACGTGC TTAGTAACCC ACCCCACCAA ACGCACGGAC CAGCCAAAAT ATCCGCTCTT
     1021 TCAGTCTTTC CACACTATCG TCATTACCGC CCTGCTAAAC CGTGACATTG TCAACACCCG
     1081 ACAAATCCAG GCCACACCCT TTGCCCACCC TTTTCAATAT TACAAAATCA ACCATAATGG
     1141 CTCCTCGCGG TATCACTGGT CCCGGCTACA GAGTTGCCCC CCGCGGATTC TTCGGCCAGA
     1201 CCTACGACGT CCTTGCTGAC TCCGAGAACG CCGCTGTTGT TCGCAGCTTG GCTGTCTTTG
     1261 GGGTCGCCAT TGCCTTCTTT GCTACTGGTC TCGGCGAGCT TTTCGTACCT GCGTAAGTTG
     1321 GTGGTTTCAA AGAAGACTTA ATGAGGTATA CTTTGGACTA ACATATGGTA TAGCCAGTGA
     1381 ATGCGGTGAC CGAGAGCGAT AGGTGAGAGT GGATAGATTG ATGGCTTTGT GTTGGGTTGT
     1441 CCTGTACAAT ATCACGACAA AAAAATTCTG TTTTGGTTTT CCTCTGGATT TGATGCGGCG
     1501 CTATGGAGGT TGGTTTGCAT TGTACTATTA CTGATTGAGG TACTATAAGA CTGGGGAAGA
     1561 AGGGATAGCT ACGGAATCAC GATCGCAATA TACCCTTACA TCTAGACTCT AAATGCTGGA
     1621 GCTCTTAGTA TTTTGTCTCA TAGGTGATAA CTTCGAACAC GTTTGTCTCG TGATAAAGGT
     1681 CAGTCAGAGA CACCCGGTAC TTGCTGGGCT GGTGTCGTTG TATACGGCTT GATCTAGATT
     1741 CAAGGTTTGG CTGATCGACC TTTAATGTTG GTGAAACAAC GTACATGGCT TGGAAGATGG
     1801 CCATAGTGCC ACGCAGAAGA TCACTACCGT TGATTAAGAA ACTTGCAAGG TCGTTTGCAC
     1861 CCCAGATAGC ACATGATATG GTTCGCATAC AGATCCTTAT GGAACGTATA GACGAATGAG
     1921 ACGACTAGCC TCTAGATGTC ACCTCACTTC CCTGACTATC CTGTCGCCAT ATCGGCTCTT
     1981 CGGTTCGCTG CCGACCTGAC TCCCGTCGTC TCCAGGCAGT GACCATTTTC ATGCATGGCT
     2041 CATGACTCGA GTTACTATGA ATATCATGTG TGTCAATATT TAGCTCATCA CTCATGCGTG
     2101 GAATAACTGC TGTATGATCA AGCGTCATGA TAGGGCTGTT TGAAAGCCGT GGGATGTAGT
     2161 TCGCCGCTGA CTTGGGGCTT CCTGCAAGAG GAACACTACA GCCTGGGACT GGCAGAAGCT
     2221 GATGGGTAAG ATTTGAATTC AAAGGCATGG ATAATCCGGT GTTACAGAGA CTGGGAGGCT
     2281 AGGCCGGCTG TTTGCAATGA CCTGAGTGAT GATTTAGAAC CATTGATATA GAGACAATCC
     2341 AAAGATAATG ATACGGGTGA CAGACTGGAG ATCCCTGGTT CAGATATATT TCATGAATAC
     2401 TCACGTAAAA TCTGATATTT ATATAGAAAT TATCCCATGA TATCCTCCCG AACAGGTGTT
     2461 TCTCATACTC CTGTGAGGAA TATCTTGAAA ATATTGAAAA AATCCAGAAT TGAAGTCTAA
     2521 AGTACGCTGC TGTCAGACCA ATCAACATCC CTGGATCTGA AGAACAATAC TAAGCGAGTC
     2581 AACGTCTTTT CGCCGAATTG GGAAATTTCT CCAACAGCTC TCCCCGCTCA AACCGGCTTC
     2641 GCTATACGGA AACTGCTCCA TTTGGCCATC TAGTCATCGC AATCTAAATC TAAGTGTCAT
     2701 CCATCTCTTT GAATCTCTTT GAGCGCCACT CTCTCTCTAA TGCGATGTCC CTACTGATAT
     2761 TCTGTAGCAG TCTCATACAC CTCACACCCC TTCCTGGTAT TTCAGCGAGC TGAAGTTGTC
     2821 ATCCAACGCC CGATCTCACG CTCCCTTATA CGCTCCAATG TGGCAATTTG AGTTCTCAAA
     2881 GGACAGGATG AACACATAAG TCCTCGCAGA CGACTGTCCT GTGTAAAGAG CAGATGATCT
     2941 GACTGGCGTC TAACGCTGGT CACCGATAAC CCGATGGTCA TGTGATGTGT GGTGGTCTGG
     3001 GTTCAAACGG CCACGCACGG GATAGGCGTT CAGCTGCCGC AGAGTTGAGG GCATGGCGGC
     3061 ATATGGCCGT GTGATGTCTA GTGATGCTGT GAAAGGAGAG ACTTGTAGGC ATTGTATCGG
     3121 AGCGTGGTGG ATTCATAATG AAGATTGCTG ATTATTTGAT ATCGCTTTTC GTTTTTAGAT
     3181 CTTAATTTCT TCAAAGCTCT TTTCTTCTGG TCTTTAACAA CAGAAAACGC AATCACCGTC
     3241 ATTTTCACTT GACAATAACG TAACTGGGCG GTGGTTTATT GCTGGCTTGT GATTTCTCAT
     3301 CTGCCGTATA TTGATGTTTG TTTCAGTCCA CCCCCCGCAT CCACCATCTG CAATTCCCAA
     3361 ATTTTACCTG ATCGATATGC CCCGACCCTC TCCAGCTCCT TCCGCAGACT CAAGGCAGTA
     3421 ATCCGCATGC TTCGCATAGT TTGCGGATGT GATATCACAT TCTGAATAAT CAAGAACACC
     3481 ATCTCGCCCT TCTGATAGGT GGTACTCCTT TCATGCTCAG ACTGTTACCA GGCGGGAAGT
     3541 GAGATATCAG AAAACACCAT TTTTGTTTGG CATATCAAGG AGTTATATCC ACCAGACGCC
     3601 GTGGATACAA AAGAGCAAGC TTTCCGTGTG TCACTCCAAA CCAATCCAGT CTTCATTCTA
     3661 CTAGACCATC ATTCTTCATT ACTCTCATTC GTTCCCTTCT CAAAATGGCC CCTTTTGATA
     3721 CAGGCTTGGT GTTAGTACCA TGTGCAGAGG CTCTCACTGT CTCCCACTAT GGTATCCCTC
     3781 GACAATTTGC AGACATTAAA TTTACTCTGC CCCTCCCTGA TGGTGGAAAC ACCACTGCCA
     3841 ACTTTGACAC ACTGATGGAT ATCTACTATT AGAAACTTAG CTATACCGTC TCTAGAGGCA
     3901 TCCAACTCGG CCTATTGTTC ATGACTCTTA TGGTGTTGAT ATTCTGCAGT CAAAAAAACG
     3961 CATGATGAAG ACCAACATTC AGATTCAGGT CATGGCTTTG GTTCTGGCGA TCATTAAGAC
     4021 TGCGCTTCTC GTGTGGTACG AGTTTTCAAG ATAGAATAAT CCTTACGGTC TCATGGCCAA
     4081 CACATTCATC TATCTGACTG ACACGGACAT CCAGACTGAT GTCGTCATTG CTGTGTTTAA
     4141 CATACTACTG GTGACATCCA TTCAGGCCAT GTTGTTCAGT CATGCATGGA CGGTCATGAG
     4201 ACTGTGGAGG TCGGCAAACA AGAAGACAAT TCTAGGCTTG TCGATTCTGG TCAGCTTTGC
     4261 AGCCATTGCC ACTCGGGCTA CATTGAAAGT GATGCTTATC AAGATCTATA TCAACCTGCA
     4321 TGAGGATCCT CAGACTACGT CTAATACAGA GGATTCGGTG CTTCTTTCAA AAAATGTCAC
     4381 GCTTGCGCTT TCAGGAGTGT GGTGCGCACT CATATTTAAT ACGAAGTTGG TCAGTCATTT
     4441 ATGGATGAAC CGCATGTTCA AATTGCGGGC CTCGAAACTC TTGAAAACGG AGATTCTTAT
     4501 CATTGCTGAC GACCTTTTCA TGACAATTCC TAGTAAGTCT GCTAGCTGCT GTAACGTGTA
     4561 ATAGGCCAAC ACGACTGACA TCCCCAGTTA TTTGCATGAT TCTTAGCTTG ACCAGTGTCG
     4621 CCTACAATGT TGATGTTCCA ACCATCACCT AGAACTCAGT GGTCGTTGTA CTGGCGTTTG
     4681 GCTCTCTGAT CGCCCAGAAT ATGGTGGGTC AGCGGGCCAT CCAGTCTCTG GCTCACCTTT
     4741 CGACAATCAA CGCCGACGGC TCCTCTATAT CGGTTTACCA AGGGGCTTCG GCGATGGGCG
     4801 GATGCCATGG CAGTGACATG TCGAACAAAA TGGTGATGGA AGTTGGCTCT CCCGTCAAGT
     4861 ATGCTGGTTC GAGTGTGCAT GGAGGTGGGA CCGGATCCAT TGTGATGTTG ACCAAATGAG
     4921 TGAAAGGCGG TGCGAGTAGA GTTGGTAGTG GTGAATGGGC TGCGAGGCCT TGCGAATGTT
     4981 GTCTGAAACG CATGGGTTCT TGGATTCATA CTTTTATTTT TTATCCCTCT TTTCTTTTCA
     5041 TCCTTAATAC ATAATATTTT TCAGGATCAA CAATCTTCCT ATTCTCTACT CTCTTGATAT
     5101 CTGTCAGTCC TAAGGTTTGG TCTCAAGAAT CCCTGCACTT TGCGCTGCAA CCCCCCTTCC
     5161 TTGTCTGTAA CCGTTTATGA CTTCCCAAAT GGGACAACAA CACCATGCCC AGCGCCCCAC
     5221 TTTCGACATA CACTCAAGAC GAGGAACAGT CATCATATTT GAGAAAAAAA AGTCTGGCTA
     5281 ATCAAAATTA CAGTAACACC CAAAGTAGAT ATCCGCTGGC CCTTTGCCCT ATTGATGTTT
     5341 GCCAAATAGA ATGCATCGCG TCCTTATAGT TCATGCCGCC ATTGTCGCGC ATAGCCAAGT
     5401 CTCATGCCCC AAACCTCCAG GTTGTACGGC TCCTTCCTTT CCCGTTGCCG GGTCGTACCT
     5461 GCTGTTTCGT GTTGGATCTC ACCTTCTGTC ATCGTCGGTC GTCAGTAGCT GCCGTCCACA
     5521 AAAAGTTTCC TTTTCGGCTC CCCTTGGTTG TGATCGCAGC GGTCCCATCC ACGCTTTTTC
     5581 TTTTTTTTTC TTTTTGCTTT TCCATATACA TTTTTCGCCT TTGCATAGAT AAGGACGAAG
     5641 CCCCGCTAGG TTAGTTTGCT GGAGAGGAGG CTTCCTTTTT TTTTTCAAAC ACAAGACAAT
     5701 CCCAATCGCT TCAACAAGGG TGCCGGTGGC CGAGAAATCA CACCAAAGTC GCCACAATCG
     5761 ATGATTGACG CCACGATCAG TTTTATCACC ACCGGCACGA TTGACAGTTT GAGTTTCGAC
     5821 CGTCATCTTG CAGAAGGGAT CGCCGCCTTT CGCTGCATTC TCATCTTATC TTGCCTTGAC
     5881 ATTTGCACAA GTGTCTCGGT AGACCACATC GACCTTGCAT ATATACACTC GCCTGCATAT
     5941 TATCATCTGA CCATGGCCTT CAATCCGCTC TCTGAGAAAT TCCGGATCGA TACACCTTTG
     6001 CCCATTCTGA AAAACAAGAG AACCTCTCGC TTCAATATCG ACTTTGAACA TGATTCTGCA
     6061 ACACAGCCCT TGATACCGTG GGCGCCGCCA CCGCCGCCGC CGGCCCACTC TCTGACACTG
     6121 ACAACCAGCG AGGACGAAGT ACCCACACCC AGGACCCCGA TTATGCAACT ATCATGTTCG
     6181 CGTATGCGCT GCCGGATCAA TGCTAGAGTT AAGCCCGAAA GCTCTTCTGA CGACTCGGAC
     6241 GGTTTGCTGG ACTCAGAACT TGGCTCTAAG TTGTCCGGAG GGTCGAGGCA CGATGGCTGT
     6301 TATCCATCTT TTCCTCCAGT TCCTTTGATT CGGCGGTCGC ATAAGATTAG CCCACGACAG
     6361 AACAACCAGG AACACTGCAA AAATGTATCT TCACCTAGTG CATTAATTGG GGAAGACGTT
     6421 GACTCCGCAA TCAGACGTTA CAATTCCTGC GCAGCTACTC TACGACGGCC GTTGAAACAG
     6481 CCTTGTCGAC CGTCAGTGAA TGGACTGTTT TCGGAAGAGC TGCTGGATCG GGATCAGTCA
     6541 CTAGCATGGA AGCTAGAGAA CGGCACGATC CGGGCTAAGA AGGATAGCTT GGGGCGGCGA
     6601 ACGCTGAAAC GAGGTAATGA TTGGGCTGCG TCTGTTAGTA GAATCATACA AAATATTGGC
     6661 CATGCGAGCA GTGGTGACAG TCGTTACTCG ATACCAAAGG GCTTTCGACT GTCTAACAGT
     6721 TGTGACGCCC AGGGAAGCAG TTCACGATTC GACTCACGGT CAATGACTCT TCTACACCAG
     6781 GAATCGGTGG CTGGTCCGAA TTCAGTTAGC TCGGATCAGA ATAACGGAAC AAACAATAAC
     6841 AGCCAATCCC CCGACGTAAT TGAATATTTG TTTGTGGCAA AGACTGAGAT TCGCCGCCCC
     6901 GCTAAATTAT CTGCTAAACA TGGCACGAAT GTTCCTCGAA CAGAAAGTCC AGTACCGAAA
     6961 GATTCAAGTA CAAAAGCGCA CCCCATCCGC TCTCTCAGAA AGGTCACTGC TTCTTTACTC
     7021 ACTCGCCTGC GGGGTTCTTC GAGTTTCGAT ACGGACTGGT TCTCAAAATC TGACCGTTTG
     7081 CACGGAGAAT CTCTTCGCCT GGAAATATCC GGGCCAGATA ACATCGACAT TCTGCAGAGA
     7141 CCACGGTCTC GGCCACGGTC TCGCTCATCT TCCCATTGGA GCTTTGGTAC ACTTTTAAGA
     7201 AAGAGCAGAT CCTATGCCAA GATGACCAGC GAGATCAACA TGGCTGGGAA TACTGTGGCC
     7261 AAAACCCAAC TGGATGGGGT TGCAGGCATT ATTAACTACT CCAAGAATTC TGACAGGTTA
     7321 GTCGAATTTC TTTGTAGCTC TTGTTGTCTT GATAGTTCCG TGTGAATGTT AACTCTGATG
     7381 ATTGACAGTT CGTGTGATGG TCCCGATACT TTGCCGTTTT CAAATGAATA TGAGCATCCT
     7441 GACAGCGTCA TATCAGCGAA CGGTGCTCAA CGACCAAGTT CTCATTCTAG GGTTGAGTCG
     7501 AGTGCCCATG ACGGGAAAGA CTCTGTTGTT AGCTCTCGGG CTCAAACTCG AGCAACTGGA
     7561 AATTGTGGCG ACCGGCCGGG CTTCTCGACT CGTGGCCAGG TCAATCTCCC GAAATCTATG
     7621 ACTGACATTG TATCTCAACC GAGACAAGTC AATTTCCGAG AAGTTCAAAT AAAACAACAG
     7681 AATGGTGCCT CAAAAAGGAC CTCAACGTGT GCCACGGGAG GTGTAGTAAG GGCTCCGAAT
     7741 GGTAACAGTA CCAAGTCTAA GGTTTGTCCG GAGAAGCGTG CGGGTCCGCG AAAGACCCGC
     7801 AAATCTTGGA AAACTTTGAA CCCTTTCAAC AGTGACCATA GAGCATATGC GTGGACTTTA
     7861 GCAGTGGAAC AATCTCCGCC CACTAAACGC ATCTTGACGA TCAACTTGGA GACAGGACAA
     7921 CGTCCAGAGG TTATCGCAGT GGCGCGTACC CAAATCGTTG CTCCGAAACC CAAGTATATC
     7981 ACTCGGACAG CAAACATACC TCACCTTGAC AGAATGGCTG AGAGACTTTC AAGAAAGCAA
     8041 CTTGCAGACT GCCCACAGAT AACAGAGCGC CAAAATGCAG CAATAGCTGA GGCTGCTCAG
     8101 AGACAAGCAA CAGTGGAAGA TTATCTTCCC TATGTTAAAG CATCGTCGTT TGATCGATAT
     8161 GTTAGCGAAC AGTATGCTAG TGCACCTTCT AGCGGGCAAC ACGCTTACGG TGGTTGTGCC
     8221 CAACCCGGAT ACGAAGGACG GGAGGGCTAT CATATGCAGC CACAACCCGG TCCTCAGCCA
     8281 TTACCTCGCC ACTATTCGGG GTATAGATAT CAAACAATTC TTCAGCAGCC ACCCATGGGC
     8341 GCATACCTGA ATCAATACAG AGAAATGGTG CCGCAGCGGT TGTCGATGCA TTCATATCCA
     8401 TCACACTATG TAGACCCCAT GGTCTACCAG TCTACGCCGG GTATGGTAGA CTCGCGTCAC
     8461 GGCAGTGGCA TAGGGTACGG TATATACTCT TCAAAGGGTC CGGCTAGCCA TTCACAGGTC
     8521 TGGCCGAGTG TTTATGGGTA CATTCAGCCA CCACCGCCGT CTTTGGTTGG GAGTGATTCT
     8581 CGGTTCTCTC AGTGTTATCA TGTGTGCCAG CCTAGTTGTC TGGAGCACCA TGAGCCCGGA
     8641 TTTCCTCCGC CTAGAAGTTG TTGACGAGAT GGACGCAGAA GAGTTGGGCA CAGATGATCG
     8701 CAGTGATAAT AATGCTGTTA ATGGTGTGGC GGTGGGTGGT TATTAGAATG GGTTTTTAGA
     8761 ATGGGTTTGT GGAACATTTT GTCTAGTGTT ATTTTTGACT GGTCCTGACT AAAGGCATCA
     8821 TGATATGGGT TACGGGTTAC GGTACCGTAT AGGACCACAG CACCGGTTTA ATTTTTTGGC
     8881 CTTTTATACA TGGTTGAACT GCAGCAAATA CATTCATACT ATCGGTTATT CTCTCGTCAT
     8941 CTTCTGTATG CATGTTTGCC TCTCTTCGTC ACTATCTGCC GGGCCCTCCC ATACTCAAGC
     9001 CCATCCCCTG GGCAATCTTC TTAATCAGCA ACCTCTTCAA AAACAGATCT CTCCCCACAC
     9061 TCCTCATCGC CTTCACAAAC ACCGTACTAG AGATCCTCCC CTTCTCCAAC GCTCTACTCA
     9121 GAACCCCCAA CACCTCATTC AACGCCCTCT CTTCGCACAC TGTCGCATAC AACTGGTTCG
     9181 CCACCACGCT CGGCGCCACC AGCAACTCAT CAATATCAAC CCCCTCTTTC CCTTCGGTGT
     9241 CCCTGATGAC CCTCTCTTGC TCAGCGAGGG CGGCTTCCAG CGTGGAAATG TTCCCGGAGA
     9301 CGCTGTTGGC GAACTGGGCG AGCGTGGACA TCTCGGATTG CAGGGAGGCC ATTGCGTGTT
     9361 CGAGGGCGGC GGTTT
//
LOCUS       A.cleistominuta_AlphaReceptor      9357 bp    DNA     linear   PLN 02-MAR-2021
DEFINITION  Ambrosiella cleistominuta strain CBS 141682
            NODE_18_length_217374_cov_33.555676, whole genome shotgun sequence.
ACCESSION   JABFIG010000018 JABFIG010000000
VERSION     JABFIG010000018.1
KEYWORDS    WGS.
SOURCE      Ambrosiella cleistominuta (unknown)
  ORGANISM  Ambrosiella cleistominuta
            Eukaryota; Fungi; Dikarya; Ascomycota; Pezizomycotina;
            Sordariomycetes; Hypocreomycetidae; Microascales;
            Ceratocystidaceae; Ambrosiella.
REFERENCE   1  (bases 1 to 217374)
  AUTHORS   Wilken,P.M., Aylward,J., Chand,R., Grewe,F., Lane,F.A., Sinha,S.,
            Ametrano,C., Distefano,I., Divakar,P.K., Duong,T.A., Huhndorf,S.,
            Kharwar,R.N., Lumbsch,H.T., Navathe,S., Perez,C.A.,
            Ramirez-Berrutti,N., Sharma,R., Sun,Y., Wingfield,B.D. and
            Wingfield,M.J.
  TITLE     IMA Genome - F13: Draft genome sequences of Ambrosiella
            cleistominuta, Cercospora brassicicola, C. citrullina, Physcia
            stellaris, and Teratosphaeria pseudoeucalypti
  JOURNAL   IMA Fungus 11, 19 (2020)
   PUBMED   33014691
   REMARK   Publication Status: Online-Only
REFERENCE   2  (bases 1 to 217374)
  AUTHORS   Wilken,P.M.
  TITLE     Direct Submission
  JOURNAL   Submitted (12-MAY-2020) Department of Biochemistry, Genetics and
            Microbiology, Forestry and Agricultural Biotechnology Institute,
            University of Pretoria, Ring Road, Hillcrest, Pretoria, Gauteng
            0083, South Africa
COMMENT     ##Genome-Assembly-Data-START
            ##Assembly Method        :: SPAdes v. 3.14.0
            Genome Representation  :: Full
            Expected Final Version :: No
            Genome Coverage        :: 38.0x
            Sequencing Technology  :: IonTorrent; Illumina HiSeq
            ##Genome-Assembly-Data-END##
FEATURES             Location/Qualifiers
     Transcript      1..1406
                     /score="0.25"
                     /source="AUGUSTUS"
                     /g3.t1
     CDS             join(1..95,154..443,504..634,697..746,1177..1338,1400..1406)
                     /score="1"
                     /score="0.98"
                     /score="0.96"
                     /score="0.76"
                     /score="0.6"
                     /score="0.57"
                     /source="AUGUSTUS"
                     /transcript_id="g3.t1"
                     /gene_id="g3"
                     /frame="[4856..4950: 0, 5009..5298: 1, 5359..5489: 2,
                     5552..5601: 0, 6032..6193: 1, 6255..6258: 1, 6259..6261:
                     0]"
                     /label="Isochorismatase hydrolase"
     gene            1..1406
                     /score="0.25"
                     /source="AUGUSTUS"
                     /g3
     Initial         1..95
                     /score="1"
                     /frame="0"
                     /source="AUGUSTUS"
                     /transcript_id="g3.t1"
                     /gene_id="g3"
     source          <1..9357
                     /organism="Ambrosiella cleistominuta"
                     /mol_type="genomic DNA"
                     /submitter_seqid="NODE_18_length_217374_cov_33.555676"
                     /strain="CBS 141682"
                     /isolation_source="From an Anisandrus maiche female
                     caught in-flight"
                     /culture_collection="CBS:141682"
                     /db_xref="taxon:1906498"
                     /country="USA: Ohio, Wayne County, near Barnard Rd"
                     /collection_date="08-Jul-2015"
                     /collected_by="C. Ranger"
     intron          96..153
                     /score="1"
                     /source="AUGUSTUS"
                     /transcript_id="g3.t1"
                     /gene_id="g3"
     Internal        154..443
                     /score="0.98"
                     /frame="1"
                     /source="AUGUSTUS"
                     /transcript_id="g3.t1"
                     /gene_id="g3"
     intron          444..503
                     /score="1"
                     /source="AUGUSTUS"
                     /transcript_id="g3.t1"
                     /gene_id="g3"
     Internal        504..634
                     /score="0.96"
                     /frame="2"
                     /source="AUGUSTUS"
                     /transcript_id="g3.t1"
                     /gene_id="g3"
     intron          635..696
                     /score="0.98"
                     /source="AUGUSTUS"
                     /transcript_id="g3.t1"
                     /gene_id="g3"
     Internal        697..746
                     /score="0.76"
                     /frame="0"
                     /source="AUGUSTUS"
                     /transcript_id="g3.t1"
                     /gene_id="g3"
     intron          747..1176
                     /score="0.5"
                     /source="AUGUSTUS"
                     /transcript_id="g3.t1"
                     /gene_id="g3"
     Internal        1177..1338
                     /score="0.6"
                     /frame="1"
                     /source="AUGUSTUS"
                     /transcript_id="g3.t1"
                     /gene_id="g3"
     intron          1339..1399
                     /score="0.57"
                     /source="AUGUSTUS"
                     /transcript_id="g3.t1"
                     /gene_id="g3"
     Terminal        1400..1406
                     /score="0.57"
                     /frame="1"
                     /source="AUGUSTUS"
                     /transcript_id="g3.t1"
                     /gene_id="g3"
     CDS             join(3776..3801,3867..4246,4656..4775,4851..5008)
                     /label="Alpha pheromone receptor"
     gene            3776..5008
     Transcript      6021..9357
                     /score="0.06"
                     /source="AUGUSTUS"
                     /g4.t1
     CDS             join(6021..6309,6523..7384,7459..8610,8660..8730,9107..9357)
                     /score="0.67"
                     /score="0.64"
                     /score="0.18"
                     /score="0.17"
                     /score="0.34"
                     /source="AUGUSTUS"
                     /transcript_id="g4.t1"
                     /gene_id="g4"
                     /frame="[10876..11164: 0, 11378..12239: 2, 12314..13465:
                     1, 13515..13585: 1, 13962..14209: 2, 14210..14212: 0]"
                     /label="Putative gene 2"
     gene            6021..9357
                     /score="0.06"
                     /source="AUGUSTUS"
                     /g4
     Initial         6021..6309
                     /score="0.67"
                     /frame="0"
                     /source="AUGUSTUS"
                     /transcript_id="g4.t1"
                     /gene_id="g4"
     intron          6310..6522
                     /score="0.66"
                     /source="AUGUSTUS"
                     /transcript_id="g4.t1"
                     /gene_id="g4"
     Internal        6523..7384
                     /score="0.64"
                     /frame="2"
                     /source="AUGUSTUS"
                     /transcript_id="g4.t1"
                     /gene_id="g4"
     intron          7385..7458
                     /score="0.79"
                     /source="AUGUSTUS"
                     /transcript_id="g4.t1"
                     /gene_id="g4"
     Internal        7459..8610
                     /score="0.18"
                     /frame="1"
                     /source="AUGUSTUS"
                     /transcript_id="g4.t1"
                     /gene_id="g4"
     intron          8611..8659
                     /score="0.3"
                     /source="AUGUSTUS"
                     /transcript_id="g4.t1"
                     /gene_id="g4"
     Internal        8660..8730
                     /score="0.17"
                     /frame="1"
                     /source="AUGUSTUS"
                     /transcript_id="g4.t1"
                     /gene_id="g4"
     intron          8731..9106
                     /score="0.27"
                     /source="AUGUSTUS"
                     /transcript_id="g4.t1"
                     /gene_id="g4"
     Terminal        9107..9357
                     /score="0.34"
                     /frame="2"
                     /source="AUGUSTUS"
                     /transcript_id="g4.t1"
                     /gene_id="g4"
ORIGIN
        1 ATGGCTGTTC AAACTGTTCG CAGTCTTCTT GGCATCCCGC CGTCTAAGCC CACTACCAAG
       61 GACTCTGTCC TAGTCATCAT TGACGCCCAA GGCGAGTAAG AACCCCGTAC ATCCAATCAA
      121 CTTAGACACA TGTTAACTTC AACTTTTGGT CAGATATGTC AATGGCCATC TGAAGGTCAA
      181 GAATGTTGAA AGCTCCCGCG CTGTCATCAA GTCCCTTCTT GATGCCTACC GTACCGCTGG
      241 TGGCAGTATT GTTCACGTTA TCATTGACCT ACCCAACGGT ACCCCGATCT TCACTCCTGG
      301 TACTGAGTTA GCTGAAATCC TTCCGGAGTT AAAGCCGGTC AATGAGGAAC CAATTGTGAA
      361 GAAGGTGCAT GCTAGTGCCT TTACAGGGAC CAATTTTAAG GAAGTGCTTG ATGCCACTGG
      421 CAAGAAGTCA CTGGTGATTA CTGGTAAGTT GGTATTGTCT AATGGTAGAA AACGTGAAAT
      481 ATGGATGTTA ATGGATTTGA TAGGATATAT GGTTCACAAC TGTGTGTCTG CTACTGCGAG
      541 AGCAGCGGCA GAATTGGGGT ATGATGTCTC GATTATTAGT GATGCCGTTG GTGATCGTGA
      601 CATCCCTAAT GCCAGTGCTG ACGACTTGGT CCGGGTGGGT ACACATCAAA TAAACATAAG
      661 TCACAGTAAT CAAGATTTAC TAATTATACT ATATAGGTTG CGTTGGCTGA GGTTGCCGAT
      721 GCTGTTGCTA CCATCATTGA TTCTAGGTCC TTGCTGTAAA TTTGCCATTG ACCGCCACCC
      781 AGTCGACTGT TGCAATTGTC GCAACTATTT ATTTTGGGAA ATAAAGCTTT CGAAAGTAAA
      841 TCAAATATCA ATAAAGCTAA ATATAGAATA AATTTTGAGA CAAATGCTTT AAATTTTGAC
      901 ATGTGTAGTG TAGCTTGTCA GAAGAGCTCG AACTTGTTAA GCATTTTGAC TGCAACGCTA
      961 TGAAATTATT AGGAATTAAT AGGGTTACCG CGTGCTTATT AACCCACCCC ACCAAATGCA
     1021 CGAACCAATT TGAAATATCC GTTTCTTCAG CCTTTCCACA CCATCGTCAT TACCGCTCTG
     1081 CTCAACCGCG ACATCGTTAA TACTCGACCA ATATACGCCA TACCTTTTGT CCACTCTTTT
     1141 CGATCTTACG AAATCAACCA CAATGGTTCC TCGCAGTATT ACTGGTCCCG GCTACAGAGT
     1201 TGCCCCCCGC GGATTCTTTG GCCAGACCTA CGACGTCCTT ACTGACTCCG AGAATGCCGC
     1261 TGTTGTTCGC AGCTTAGCCG TCTTTGGGGT CGCTATTGCC TTCTTTGCTA CAGGTCTTGG
     1321 CGAGCTTTTC GTGCCTGCGT AAGTTGGTGG TTTCAGAGAA GATTTAACGA GGTATGTTTT
     1381 GGACTAACAG ATGTTATAGC CAGTGAATGC AGTGAGCGAG AGCGATAGGT GGGAGTAGAT
     1441 AGATTGATGA CTTAGCTTTG TGTTGGGTTG TCCTGTACAA TATCACGACA AAAATTCTGT
     1501 TTTGGTTTTT GGGTTTGATG CGGTGTTGTG GAGGTCGGTT TGTATTGTAC TATTACTGAT
     1561 TGAGGTAATA TAAGGCTGGG GAAGAAGGGA TAGCTACGGA ATCACGATCG CAATATACCC
     1621 TTACATCTAG ATTCTAAATG CCGGAGCTCT TAGTATTTTG CCCCATAGAT GATAACTTCA
     1681 AACGCGTTTG ACTTGTGATA AAGGTCAAAG ACACACCTGG CACTTGCTGG GCTGGTGGCG
     1741 TTGTGTGCGG TTTGATCTGG ATTCAAGGTT TGGCTGATCG ACCTTTAATG TTGGTGCAAC
     1801 AGTGTACACG GCTTGAAAGG TGGTCATAGC GCCATGCAGA AGATCACTAC CTTTGGTTAA
     1861 GAAACTTGCA AGGTCATTTG CACCCCAGAT AGCACATGAT ATGGTTCGCA TACAGATCCT
     1921 CATGGAATGT ATAAATGAAT GAAATGACTA GCCTTTAGAT GTCACCTCAC TTCCCTGACC
     1981 ATCCTGTCGC CGTATTGGCT CTTCGGCTCG TTGCCGATCT GATGCCCGTC GTCTTCAGTC
     2041 TCAGTGACCA TCTTCATGCA TGACTCATGA CTCGGGTTAC TATGAATATC ATGCATGTGT
     2101 CAACATTTAG TTCATTACTC ATGCGTGTAA TAACTGCTTT ATGATCAAGC GTCGTGATAG
     2161 GATTGTTTGA AAGCCGCGGG ATGTAGTTCG CTGCTGACTC GGGGGCTTCC TGAAAGAGGG
     2221 ATACTACAGC CTGGGACTGT AGCAGAAGCT GATGAGTAAG ATTTGAATTC AAAGGCATGG
     2281 ATAGTTCGGT GTTATGGAGA CTGAGAGGTT GGGCTGGCTG TTTGCAATGA CCTGAGTGAT
     2341 GATTTAGAAC CATTGATATA GAGACAGTCC AAAGATTATT GTACGGGTGA CAGACTGGAG
     2401 GTCCCTGGTT TAGATATATC ATGAATATTT ATGTAAAATC TGATATTCAC ATAGAAATTG
     2461 TTCCATGATA TCCTCTCTAA CAGGTGTTTC TCATATTTTT GTGAAGAATA TATTGAAAAT
     2521 ATTAAAAAAA ATCCAGAATT GAGGTCCAAA GTATGCTGCT GTTAGACCAA TTACTATCCC
     2581 TGGATCCGAA GAACAATATT AAGGTTTCCC CACTCTTTCG TAGAACAATA CTAAGCGAGT
     2641 CAACGTCCTT TCGTCGAATT GGGAAATTTC CCCAACAGCC CCCCCCGCTC AAACCGGCTT
     2701 CGCTATACGG AAACTGCCCT ATTTTGCCAC CCAGTCATCA CAATCTAAAT CTAACTGTAA
     2761 TCTATCTCTT TGAATCTCTT TGAGCGCCAC ACTCTTTCTA ATGCGATATC CCCACTGATA
     2821 TTCTGTAGCA GTTTCATCTA CCTCACACCC CCTCCTGATC TTTCAGCGAG CTGAAGTTGT
     2881 CGTCCAACAC CCGGTCTCAC GCTCCCTTAT ACGCTCCAAT GCGGCAATTT TGAGTTCTCA
     2941 AAGGACAGGA TGAACACATA AGTCATCACA GATGACTGTA CTGTGTAAGG AGCAGATGGT
     3001 CTGATTGGCG TCTAACACTG GTCACCGATA GCCCGATGGC CATGTGATGT GTAGTGGTCT
     3061 GAGTTCAAAC AGCCACGCGC GGGATAAGCG TTTAACTTCC GCAGAGTTGA GGGCATGGCG
     3121 GCATATGGCC GTGTGATGTC TAGTGATGCT GTGGAGGAAG AGACTTGTAG GCATTGTATC
     3181 TGAGTGTGGT GGTTTCATAA TGAAGATTGC TGGTTATTTG ATATCGCTTT TCGTTTTTAG
     3241 ATTCTTATTT TTTCAAAGCT CCTTTCTTCT GGTTTTTGAC AACCAAAAAT GAAAGCACCA
     3301 TCATTTGCAC TTGACAGTAA TGTAACTGGG CAGCAGTTCA TTGCTGGCTT ATGATTTCTC
     3361 ATTTGCTGTA TATTGATATT TGTTTCAGTC CACCTCGGCC TCCCGAATCC ACCATCTGCA
     3421 ATTCTTGAAC TTTACCTGAT TGATACGCCC CGACCCTTCT CTTCAGCTCC TTCTGCAGAT
     3481 TCACGGCAGT AATCTGCATG CTCTGCATGG TTTGCGGATG TGATATCACA TTCTGAATGA
     3541 TTAAGAACAT CATCTTACTC TTCTAATAGG TGGCACTCCT TTCATGCTCC GACTGCTGCC
     3601 AGGCGGTAAG TGAGATATTA GAAAATAACA CGTTGGTTTG GCATATCAAG GAGTTATATC
     3661 CACTAGACGT TGTGGATACA AAAGAGCAGG CTTTCCATGC GTCATTCCAA ACCAATTCAT
     3721 TCTTCATTCT ACCAGTCCAT CATTCTTTGT TATTCTCATT TGTTCCCCTC TCAAAATGGC
     3781 CCCTCTTGAT ACAGATTTGG TGTTGGTATT ACATGCAGAA GCTCTGTCTC CCACTATAGT
     3841 ATCCCTCAAC AATTTGCAAA CATTAGGTTT ACTCTGATCC TCCCTGATGG TAGAAACACC
     3901 ACTGCCGATT TTGGCACACT GATGGATATC CATTATTGGC AACTTAGCTA TACTGCCTCT
     3961 AGAGGTATTC AATTTGGCCT ATTATTCGTG ATCCTTATGG TGTTGATATT CTGCAGTCCG
     4021 AAAGAACGTA CCGTGAAGGC CAACATTCAG ATTCAGGTCG TAGCTTTAGT GCTGGCGATC
     4081 ATCAAGACTG CACTTCTCGT GTGGTACGAG TTTTCAGGAT GGAGTAGTCC TTACAGTCTC
     4141 ATGGCCAACA CATTCATCTA TTTGACTGAC ACGGATATCC AAACTGATGT CGTAATTGCT
     4201 GTGTTTAACA TACTACTGGC GACGTTCATT CAGGCCATAT TATTCAGTCA TGAATGAACG
     4261 GTCATGAGAC TATGGAGATT GGCAATCAAG AAGATAATTC TGGGCTTATC GGTTCTGGTC
     4321 ATCCTTGTAG CCATTGTCAC TCGGGCTACT TTGAAAGTGA TGCTTATCAT GATCTATATC
     4381 AACATGCACA AGGATCCTCA GACTACGTCT AATAAGGAGG ATTCGGTGCT TCTTTTAACA
     4441 AATGTCACGC TTGTGCTTTC AGGCGTGTGG TATGCACTCA TATTCAATAC GAAGTTGGTC
     4501 AGTCATTTAT AGAAGAACCG CATGTTCAAA TTGTGGGCCT CGAAACTCTA GGCAATGGAG
     4561 ATTCTCATCA TTGTTGACGG CCTTTTCATG TTAATTCTTA GTAAATACGC CAGCTGCTGT
     4621 AACGTATAAT AGACCAATAC GACTGAAATC CCTAGTTATT TGTATGATTC TTGACTTGAC
     4681 TAGTGTCGCC TACAACATTG ATGTTCCAAT CATCGCCCAG AACTCAGTGG TCGTTGTACT
     4741 GCCATTTGGC TCTCTGGTCG CCCAAAAGAT AGTGGGTCAA CGGGCCATCT AGTCTCTGGT
     4801 TTACCTTTCG ACAATCAACG CCGACGGCTC CTCTATACTG GTTTATCAAG GGGCTTTGGC
     4861 GATGGATGGA TGCCATGGCA GTGACGTGTC GAATAAGATG GTGGTAGAAG TTGGCTTTCC
     4921 CGTCAAGTAT GCTGGTTCAA GTGTGTATGA AGGTGGGGTC TGGGCCCATC GTGGTGTTGA
     4981 CCAAGTGAAT GAAAGGCGGT GTGAATAGAG TTGGTAGTGA TGGATGGGCT GCGAGGCCTT
     5041 GTGAATATTG TCTGAAACGC ATGGGTTCTT GGATGCATAC TTTTATTTTT TATTCATCTT
     5101 TTCTTTTCAT CCTTAATACA TCATCTTTCT CAGGATCAAC AGTCTTCCTA TTCTCTACTC
     5161 TTTTCTTGAT ATCTGTCAGT CCTAAGGTTT TGTCTTAAGC ATCCCTGCAC TTTGCGCTGC
     5221 AATCCCCCTT CCCTGTCTGT AACTGTTTGT GACTTCCCAA ATCGGACAAC AACACCATGC
     5281 TCAGCGCCCC ACTTTCGACA TATATTCAAG ATGAGGAACA CTCATCGTAT TTGAGAAAAA
     5341 AAAGTCTGGC TAATCAAAAT TACAGTAACA CCCAAAGCAG ATATCCGCTG GCCCTTTGTC
     5401 CTATTGATGC TTTCTAAACC AAATGTATCG CGTCTTTATA GTTCATGCCG CCATCGTTGC
     5461 GCATAGCCAA GTCTCATGCT CCAAACCTCC AGGTTGTACG GCTCCTTCCT TTCCCGTTGC
     5521 CGGGTCGCAC CTGCCGTTTC GTGTTGGACC TCACCTTCTG TCATCGTCGG TCGTCAGTAG
     5581 CTGACGCCCA CAAAAAGCTT CCTTTTTGGC TCTTGGTCGT GATCACAGCG GCTCTATCAA
     5641 CGCTTTTCTT TTTTTTTTTT TTTTTTGCTT TCCATATACA TTTTCGCCTT TGCATCGATA
     5701 AGGACGAAGC CCCGCTCGAT CGGTTTGCTG GAGAGGAGGC TTCCTTTTTT TCAAACACAA
     5761 GATAATCCCA ATCGCTTCAA CGAGGGCGCC GGTGGCCGAG AAAGCATACC AAAGCTGCCA
     5821 CGATCGATGA TTGACGCCAC CATCAGATTT ATCACCACCG GAACGATTAA TGGCTTGAGT
     5881 CTTGATCGTC ATCTTGCAGA AGGGACCGCC GCTTTTCGCT GTATTCTCTC ATCCTATCTT
     5941 ACCTTGACAT TTGCACAAGT GTTTCGGTAG ACCACATCGA CCTTGCATAT ATACACTCGC
     6001 CTGCATATTA TTATCCGACC ATGGCCTTCA ATCCGCTCTC TGAGAACTTC CGGATTGATA
     6061 CACCTTTGGT CATTTCGAAA AACAAGAGAA TCTCTCGCTT CAATATCGGC TTTGAACATG
     6121 ATTCTGCAAC ACAGCCCTTG ATACCGCCGC CACCGCCACC GCCGCCACTG GCCCACTCTC
     6181 TGACATTAAC GACTAGCGAG GACAAAGTAC TAATACCAAG GACCCCGATT ATGCAACGAT
     6241 CACGTTCGCG TATGCGCCGT CGGATCAATG CTAGAGTTAA GCCTGAAAGT TCTTCTGACG
     6301 ACTCGGACGG TTTGTTGAAC TCAGAACTTG GCTCTAAGTT GCCCGGAGGG TCGAGGCATG
     6361 ATGGCCGTTA TCCATATTTT CCTCCAGTTC CTCCGATTCG GTGGCCGCAT AAGATTAGCC
     6421 CACGACAGAA TAACCAAGAA CAATGCAAAA ATGTATCTTC ACCTAATGCA TTAATTGGAG
     6481 AAGATGTTGA CTCCGCAATC AGATGCTACA ATTCCTGCGC AGCTACTCCA CAATGGCCGT
     6541 TGAAAAAGCC TTGTCGACCG TCAGTGAATG GGCTGTTTTC GGAAGAGCTG CGGGATCGGG
     6601 ATCAGCCACT AGCATGGAAG CTAGAGAACG GCACAATCCG GGCTAAGACG GATAGCTTGA
     6661 GGTGGCGGAC GCTGAAACGA GGTAATGACT GGGTTGCGTC TGTTAGTAGA GCCATACAAA
     6721 ATATTGGCCA TGCGAACAGT GGTGACAGTC GTTACTCAAT ACCAAAGGGC TTTCGACTGT
     6781 CTAACAGTAG TGATGCCCAG GGAAGCAGTT CACGATTCGA TTCACGGTCA ATGACTCTTC
     6841 TGCACCAAGA ATCGGTGGCC GGTCTGAATT CGGTTAGCCC GGATCGGAAT GGCGGAACAA
     6901 ACAATAACGG CCAATCCCCC AATGAAATTG AATATTTGTT TGTGGCGAAG ACTGAAATTC
     6961 GCCGCCCCGC TAAATTATCT GCTAAACATG GCACAAATGT CCCTCGAATA GAAAGTCCAG
     7021 CACCGAAAGA TTCAAGTACA AAAGCGCACC CCATCCGCTC TCTCAGAAAG GTCACTGCTT
     7081 CTCTGTTCAC TCGCCTGTGG GGTTCTTCGA GTTTCGATAC GAACTCGTTC TCAAAATCTG
     7141 AACGTCTACA TGAAGAATTT CTTCGCCTGG AAATATCCGG GCCAGACAAC ATTGACATTC
     7201 TACAAAGACC ACGGTCTCGG CCACGGTCTC GTTCATTTTC CCATTGGAGC TTTGGTACAC
     7261 TTTTGAGAAA GAGCAGATCC TATGCCAAAA TGATCAGCGA GATCAACATG ACTGGGAACA
     7321 CTGTGGTCAA AACCCAACTG GATGGGGTTG CCGGCATTAT TAACTACTCC AAGAATTCTG
     7381 ACAGGTTAGT CGAATTCATC TGTAGCTCTT GTTGTCTTGA TAGTTCCGCG TAAATGCTAA
     7441 CTCTCTGGTG ATTGACAGTT CGTGTGATGG ACCCGAAACT TTGCCGTTTT CAAATGAATA
     7501 TGAGCATCCC GACAGCATCA CATTAGAAAA CAGTGCTCAA AGACCAAGTT CTCATTCTAG
     7561 GGTTGAGTCG AGTGCCCGTG ACGGGAAAGA CTCTGTTACT AGCCCTCAGG CTCAAATCCG
     7621 AGCAACTGGA AACTGTGGCG ACAGGCTGGG CTTCTCGACT TATAGTCGGG TCGATCCCCC
     7681 GAAATCTATG ATTGACACTG TATCCCAACA GAGACAAGTC AATATCCGAG AAGCTCAAAC
     7741 AAAACAACAG AATGGTGCCT CAAAAAGGAC CTCAACATGT GCTACGGGAG GTGTGGTAAG
     7801 GGCTCCGAAT AGTAATAATA CCAAGTCTAA GGTTTGTCCG GAGAAGCGAG TGGGTCCGCG
     7861 AAAGACCCGC AAATCTTGGA AAACTCTGAA TCCTTTCAAC AATGATCATA GAACAGATGC
     7921 GTGGATTTTA GAAGCAAAAC AATCTCCGCC TATTAAACGC ATCTTGACGA TCAACTTGGA
     7981 GACAGAACAG TATCCAGAAG TTATCGCAGT GGCGCGTACC CGAATCGTTG CGCCGAAACC
     8041 CAAGTATATC ACTCGGACAG CAAACATACC CCACCTTGAC AGAATAGCTG AGAGACTTTC
     8101 AAGACAGCAA CTTGCAGACC GCCCGCAGAT AACAGAGCGC CAAAATGCAG CGATAGCTGA
     8161 GGCCTTTCAG AGACAAGCAA CGGTAGAAGA TTATCTTCCC TATGTTAAAG CATCGTCGTT
     8221 CGATCTATGT GTTAGCGGAC AGTATGCCGG TGAATCTTAT AGAGGGCAAC ACGCTTACAG
     8281 TGGTTATGCC CAACCCGGTC CTCCGCCATT GCCTCGCCAC TATTCGGGGT ATGGATATCA
     8341 AACAGTTCCT CAGCAGTCAC CTATGAGCGC ATATCCGCAT CAATACGGAG AAATGGTGCC
     8401 ACAGTGGTTG TCGGTGCATT TGTATCCATC ACACTATGTA GACCCCGTAG TCTACCAGTC
     8461 TACGCTGGGA ATTGTAGACT CGCATCGTGG CAGTGGCATA GAATATGACA TACACTCTTC
     8521 AAAGGATCCA GTCAGCTATT CACAGGTCGG ACCGAGTGTT TATGGGTACA TTCAGCCACC
     8581 GCCGCCGCCT CTGGTTGGAA GTGATTCTCA GTTCTCGCAG TGTTATCATG TGAGCCAGCC
     8641 TAGTTGTCTG GACCACCAGG AGCCCGGATT TCCTCCGCCT AGAAGTTGCT GAGGAGATGG
     8701 ACGTAGGAGA ATTGGGCACA GATGATGACA GTAATAATAA TGGTGTTAAT GATGTGGCGG
     8761 TGAGTTACTA TTAGAATGGG TTTGTGGAAC ATTTTTTCTA GTGTTATTTA TGACTGGCCC
     8821 TGATTAAAGG CATCATGATA TGGGTTACGG GTTACGGTAC CGTAAGGGCC ACGGCACTAG
     8881 TTTAATGTTT TGGCTTTTTA TACGTGGTTG AACTGCAAAA AATACATTCA TACTATCGCT
     8941 TATTCTCTCG TCATCTTCTG TATGCATGTT TGCTTCTCTT CGTCACTATC TGCCGGGCCC
     9001 TCTCATACTC AAGCCCATCC CCTGGGCAAT CTTCTTAATC AGCAACCTCT TCAAAAACAA
     9061 ATCCCTCCCC ACGCTCCTTG TAGCCTTTAC AAACACCATA CTGGAGATCC TACCCTTCTC
     9121 CAACGCCCTA CTCAGAACCC CCAACACCTC ATTCAACGCC CTCTCCTCGC ACACTGCCGC
     9181 ATACAACTGG TTCGCCACCA CGCTCGGCGC CACCAGCAAC TCATCAATAT CAACCTCCTC
     9241 TTTCCCTTCG GCGTCCCTGA TGACCCTCTC TTGCTCGGCA AGGGCAGCTT CCAGCGTGGC
     9301 AATGTTCCCG GAGACGCTGT TGGCGAACTG GGCGAGCGTG GACATCTCGG ATTGTAG
//
LOCUS       A.xylebori_AlphaReceptor     10745 bp    DNA     linear   PLN 16-NOV-2017
DEFINITION  Ambrosiella xylebori strain CBS 110.61 scaffold_11, whole genome
            shotgun sequence.
ACCESSION   PCDO01000012 PCDO01000000
VERSION     PCDO01000012.1
KEYWORDS    WGS.
SOURCE      Ambrosiella xylebori (unknown)
  ORGANISM  Ambrosiella xylebori
            Eukaryota; Fungi; Dikarya; Ascomycota; Pezizomycotina;
            Sordariomycetes; Hypocreomycetidae; Microascales;
            Ceratocystidaceae; Ambrosiella.
REFERENCE   1  (bases 1 to 1051870)
  AUTHORS   Vanderpool,D., Bracewell,R.R. and McCutcheon,J.P.
  TITLE     Know Your Farmer: Ancient Origins and Multiple Independent
            Domestications of Ambrosia Beetle Fungal Cultivars
  JOURNAL   Mol. Ecol. (2017) In press
   PUBMED   29087025
   REMARK   Publication Status: Available-Online prior to print
REFERENCE   2  (bases 1 to 1051870)
  AUTHORS   Vanderpool,D., Bracewell,R. and Mccutcheon,J.
  TITLE     Direct Submission
  JOURNAL   Submitted (26-SEP-2017) Cell, Microbial, Molecular Biology,
            University of Montana, 32 Campus Dr, Missoula, MT 59801, USA
COMMENT     ##Genome-Assembly-Data-START
            ##Assembly Method        :: AllPaths v. 48777
            Genome Representation  :: Full
            Expected Final Version :: Yes
            Genome Coverage        :: 141x
            Sequencing Technology  :: Illumina HiSeq
            ##Genome-Assembly-Data-END##
FEATURES             Location/Qualifiers
     Transcript      1..759
                     /score="0.37"
                     /source="AUGUSTUS"
                     /g4.t1
     CDS             join(1..95,154..443,504..649,697..759)
                     /score="1"
                     /score="0.93"
                     /score="0.53"
                     /score="0.71"
                     /source="AUGUSTUS"
                     /transcript_id="g4.t1"
                     /gene_id="g4"
                     /frame="[5353..5447: 0, 5506..5795: 1, 5856..6001: 2,
                     6049..6108: 0, 6109..6111: 0]"
                     /label="Isochorismatase hydrolase"
     gene            1..759
                     /score="0.37"
                     /source="AUGUSTUS"
                     /g4
     Initial         1..95
                     /score="1"
                     /frame="0"
                     /source="AUGUSTUS"
                     /transcript_id="g4.t1"
                     /gene_id="g4"
     source          <1..>10745
                     /organism="Ambrosiella xylebori"
                     /mol_type="genomic DNA"
                     /submitter_seqid="scaffold_11"
                     /strain="CBS 110.61"
                     /isolation_source="wood"
                     /host="Coffea canephora"
                     /culture_collection="CBS:110.61"
                     /type_material="culture from isotype of
                     Ambrosiellaxylebori"
                     /db_xref="taxon:44383"
                     /country="Cote d'Ivoire"
                     /collection_date="Sep-1961"
     intron          96..153
                     /score="1"
                     /source="AUGUSTUS"
                     /transcript_id="g4.t1"
                     /gene_id="g4"
     Internal        154..443
                     /score="0.93"
                     /frame="1"
                     /source="AUGUSTUS"
                     /transcript_id="g4.t1"
                     /gene_id="g4"
     intron          444..503
                     /score="0.99"
                     /source="AUGUSTUS"
                     /transcript_id="g4.t1"
                     /gene_id="g4"
     Internal        504..649
                     /score="0.53"
                     /frame="2"
                     /source="AUGUSTUS"
                     /transcript_id="g4.t1"
                     /gene_id="g4"
     intron          650..696
                     /score="0.53"
                     /source="AUGUSTUS"
                     /transcript_id="g4.t1"
                     /gene_id="g4"
     Terminal        697..759
                     /score="0.71"
                     /frame="0"
                     /source="AUGUSTUS"
                     /transcript_id="g4.t1"
                     /gene_id="g4"
     CDS             join(3832..4128,4201..4411,4566..4685,4761..4876)
                     /label="Alpha-pheromone receptor"
     gene            3832..4876
                     /label="Alpha_receptor"
     Transcript      complement(8615..10745)
                     /score="0.35"
                     /source="AUGUSTUS"
                     /g5.t1
     CDS             complement(join(8615..8703,9060..10200,10257..10495,10548..10635,10695..10745))
                     /source="AUGUSTUS"
                     /transcript_id="g5.t1"
                     /gene_id="g5"
                     /score="0.73"
                     /score="0.39"
                     /score="1"
                     /frame="[complement(13967..13969): 0,
                     complement(13970..14055): 2, complement(14412..15552): 0,
                     complement(15609..15847): 2, complement(15900..15987): 0,
                     complement(16047..16097): 0]"
                     /label="UEV domain-containing protein"
     gene            complement(8615..10745)
                     /score="0.35"
                     /source="AUGUSTUS"
                     /g5
     Terminal        complement(8615..8703)
                     /score="0.73"
                     /frame="2"
                     /source="AUGUSTUS"
                     /transcript_id="g5.t1"
                     /gene_id="g5"
     intron          complement(8704..9059)
                     /score="0.4"
                     /source="AUGUSTUS"
                     /transcript_id="g5.t1"
                     /gene_id="g5"
     Internal        complement(9060..10200)
                     /score="0.39"
                     /frame="0"
                     /source="AUGUSTUS"
                     /transcript_id="g5.t1"
                     /gene_id="g5"
     intron          complement(10201..10256)
                     /score="1"
                     /source="AUGUSTUS"
                     /transcript_id="g5.t1"
                     /gene_id="g5"
     Internal        complement(10257..10495)
                     /score="1"
                     /frame="2"
                     /source="AUGUSTUS"
                     /transcript_id="g5.t1"
                     /gene_id="g5"
     intron          complement(10496..10547)
                     /score="1"
                     /source="AUGUSTUS"
                     /transcript_id="g5.t1"
                     /gene_id="g5"
     Internal        complement(10548..10635)
                     /score="1"
                     /frame="0"
                     /source="AUGUSTUS"
                     /transcript_id="g5.t1"
                     /gene_id="g5"
     intron          complement(10636..10694)
                     /score="1"
                     /source="AUGUSTUS"
                     /transcript_id="g5.t1"
                     /gene_id="g5"
     Initial         complement(10695..10745)
                     /score="1"
                     /frame="0"
                     /source="AUGUSTUS"
                     /transcript_id="g5.t1"
                     /gene_id="g5"
ORIGIN
        1 ATGGCTGTTC AAACTGTCCG CAGTCTTCTT GGCATCCCGC CGTCTAAACC CACTACCAAG
       61 GACTCTGTCC TAGTCATCAT TGACGCCCAA GGAGAGTAAG AATTCCGCAT ATCCAACTAA
      121 CTTATACATA TATTAACTTC AAATTTTGGT CAGATATGTC AATGGCCATC TGAAGGTCAA
      181 AAACGTTGAA AGCTCCCGTG TTGTCATCAA GTCCCTTCTT GATGCCTACC GTGCCGCTGG
      241 TGGCAGTATT GTCCACGTTA TCATTGACCT ACCCGATGGT ACCCCGATCT TCACTCCTGG
      301 TACTGAGTTA GCTGAAATCC TTCCAGAGTT AAAGCCGGTT AATGAGGAGC CGATTGTGAA
      361 GAAGGTGCAT GCTAGTGCCT TTACAGGGAC CAATTTTAAG GAAGTGCTTG ATGCTATTGG
      421 AAAGAAGTCA CTGGTGATTA CTGGTAAGTT GGTATTTCCC AATGGTAGAA AACGTGAGAC
      481 ATGGATGTTA ATGAATTTGA TAGGATACAT GGTTCACAAC TGTGTGTCTG CTACCGCGAG
      541 AACAGCGGCA GAATTGGGGT ATGATGTCTC GATTATTAGT GATGCTGTTG GTGATCGTGA
      601 CATCCCTAAT GCCAGTGCTG ACGACTTGGT TCGAGTGGGT ACACCTCAAG TAAACATAAG
      661 TCACAATAAT CAATATTTAC TAATTATGCT ATATAGGTTG CGTTGGCCGA GGTCGCCGAT
      721 GCTGTTGCTA CCATTATTGA TTCTAAGTCC TTGCTGTAAA TTTGCCGTTG ACCGCCACCC
      781 AGTCGACTGT TGCAATTGTC GCAACTATTT ATTTTGGGAA ATAAAGTTTT CAAAAGTAGA
      841 TCAAATATCA ATAAAGCCAA ATATGAAATA AATTTTGAGA CAAATGCTTT GCATTTTGAC
      901 ATGTGTAATG TAACTTGTTA AAAGAACTCG AACTTGTTAA GCATTGACTG CAATGCCATA
      961 AAATTATTAT GCATCAATAG GGTTATCACG TGCTGATTAA CCCATAACAT CAAATGCACG
     1021 GACCAATTTA AAATATCCGT TTCTTCAGCT TTTCCACACC ATCGTCATTA TCGTCCTGCT
     1081 CAACTGCGAC ATCATCAATA CCCGGCCAAT ACACGCCACA CCTTTTGTCC GCCCTTTTCG
     1141 ATATTACAAA ATCAACCACA ATGGCCCCTC GCAGTATCAC TGGTCCTGGC TACAGAGTTG
     1201 CCCCCCGCGG ATTCTTTAGC CAGACCTACG ACGTCCTTAC TGACTCCGAG AACGCCGCTG
     1261 TTGTTCGCAG CTTGGCTGTC TTTGGGGTCG CTATTACCTT CTTTGCTACA GGTCTCGGCG
     1321 AGATTTTCGT GCCTGCGTAA GTTTGTAATT TTAGAAAAGA TTTAACGAGG TATATTTTGG
     1381 ACTAACAGAT GATATAGCCA GTGAATGCGG TGACCGAGAG CGATAGGCGG GAGCAGATAG
     1441 ATTGACGGCT TAACTTTGTG TTGGGTTGTC CTGTACAATA TCACGACAAA AAATTCTGTT
     1501 GGGTTTTGGA TTTGATACGG CGCTGTAGAG GTTGGTTTGC ATTGTACTAT TATTGATTGA
     1561 GGTACTATAA GACTGGGGAA GAAGGGGAAG GGATAGCTAC GGAATCACGA TCGCAATATA
     1621 CCCTTACATC TAGACTCTAA ATGCTGGAGC TCTTAGTATT TTGCCTTATA GGTGATAACT
     1681 TCAAACACGT TTGACTCGTG ATAAAGGCCA GTCAGAGACA TACCTTGCTG GGCTGGTGGC
     1741 GTTGTGTGCA GTTTGATCTG GATTCAAGGT TTGGCTGATC GACCTTTAAT ATTGGCGCAA
     1801 CAGCGTACAT GGCTTAAAAG GTGGTCATAG CGCCATGCAG AAGATCACTA CTGTTGGTTA
     1861 AGAAACTTGC AAGGTCATTT GCACCCCAGA TAGCACATGA TATGGTTTGC ATACAGATCC
     1921 TTATGGAATG TATAGATGAA TGAGATGACT AGCTTTTAGA TGTCACCTCA CTTCCCTGGC
     1981 CATCCTGTCG CCGTATCGGC TCTTCGGTCC GCTGCTGATC TGATGCCCGT CGCTTTCAGT
     2041 CTTAGTGACC ATCTTCATGC ATGGCTCATG ACTCGGGTTA TTATGAATAT CATGCATGTG
     2101 TCAACATTTA GTTCATCACT TATGCCTGGA ATAACTGCTG TATGATCAAG CGTCGTGATA
     2161 GGGTTATTTG AAAGTCATGG GATGTACGCC GCTGACTCAG GGGCTTCCTG AAAGAGGGAC
     2221 ACTACAACCT GGGATTGTAG CAGAAACTGG TGAGTAAGAT TTGAATTCAA AGGCATGGAT
     2281 ATTTCGGTAT TACGGAGACT GAGAGACTGA GCTGGCTGTT TGCAATGACC TGAGTGATGA
     2341 TCTAGAACTA TTGATATAGA GACAGTCTAA AGATTATGAT ATGGGTGACA GACTGGAGGT
     2401 CCTTGGTTCA GATATATCTC ATGAATATTT ACGTAAAATC TGATATTCAC ATAGAAATTG
     2461 TTTCATGATA TCCTCTCTAA CAGGTGTTTC TCATATTTCT GCGAAGAATA TCTTGAAAAT
     2521 ATTAAAAAAA ATCCCGAATC AAAGTCCAAA GTACGCTGCT TTCAGACCAA TCACTATCCC
     2581 TAGATCCGAA GAACAATGTT AAGGTTGCCC CGCTCTTTTG TAGAACAATA TTAAGCGAGT
     2641 CAACGTCCTT TCGCCGAATT GGGAAATTTC TCCAACAGCC CCCTGCTTAA ACCGGCTTCG
     2701 CTATACGGAA GCTACCATAT TTTGCTACCT AGTCATCTAG TCATCACAAT CTAAATTTAG
     2761 CGAGCTGAAG TTGTCGTCCA ACGCCTGATC TCACGCTCCC TTATACGCTC TAATGTGGCA
     2821 ATTTTGAGTT CTCAAAGGAC AGGATAAATA CATAAATCCT CACAGATGAC TGTCCTGTGT
     2881 AAGGAGCAGA TGGTCTAATT GGCATCTAAC GCCAGTCACC GATAGCCCGA TGGCCATGTG
     2941 ATGTGTGGTG GTTTGGGTTC AAACAGCCAC GCGCGGGATA AGCGTTCAAC TGTCGCAGAG
     3001 TTGAGGGTAT GGCGGCATAT GGCCGTGTGA TGTCTAGTGA TGCTGTGGAG GGAGAGACTT
     3061 GTAGGCATTG TATTTGAGTG TGGTGGTTTC ATAATGAAGA TTGCTGATTA TTTGATATCG
     3121 CTTTTCGTTT TTAGATTCTT ATTTCTTCAA AGCTCCTTTC TCTTAGTCTT TGACAAACAA
     3181 AAACGCAAGC ATCGTCATTT GAACTTGACA ATAATGTAAC TGGGCGGTAG TCCATTGCTG
     3241 GTTTATGATT TCTCATTTGC CGTATATTGA CGTTTGTTTC AGTCCACCCT GACCTCCAAA
     3301 ATCCACCATC TGCAATTCCT GAACTTTACC TGATTAATAC GCCTCAACCC TTCTCTCCAG
     3361 CTCCTTCCCC AGATTCACGG CAGTAATCTT CATGCTCTGC ATGGTTTGCG GATGTGATAT
     3421 CACATTCTGA ATGATCAAGA GCATCATCCC ACCCTTTTAA TGGGTGTCTT TCTAATAAGT
     3481 GGCACTCCTT TCATGCTCCG ACTGCTGCTA GGCGGGAAGT GAGATATCAG AAAACATCAT
     3541 GTTGGTTCGG CATATTAAGA AGTTATATCC GCCAGATGCC GTGGATACAA AAGAGAAGGC
     3601 TTTCCATGCA TCATTCCAAC CCAATTTAGT CTTCATTCTA CCAGCCCATC ATTCTTCATC
     3661 ATTCTCATTC ATTCCCTTCT CAAAACGGCC CCTCTTAATA TAGGGTTGGT GTTGGTATTA
     3721 CGTGCAGAGA CTTTCACTAT CTCCCACTAT AGTATCCCTC GACAATTTGT AGACATTAAG
     3781 TTTACTCCGC TCCTCCCTGA TGATGGAAAC ACTGCCAATT TTGGCACACT GATGGATATC
     3841 CACTATTGGC AACTTAGTTA TATTGCTTCC AGAGGCATCC AACCTAGCCT ATTGTTCATG
     3901 ACCCTTATGG CGTTGATATT TTACAGTCCG AAAGAACGCA CGATGAAGGC CAACATTCAG
     3961 ATTCAGATCG TGGCTTTAGT GCTGGCGATC ATCAAGACTG CACTTCTTGT GTGGTACAAG
     4021 TTTTTAGGAT GGAGTAGTCC TTACAATCTC ATGGCCAACA CATTCATCTA TCTGACTGAC
     4081 ACGAATATTC AGACTGATGT CGTCATTGCT GTGTTTAACA TACTGCTGGT GGCGTTCATT
     4141 CAAGCCATGT TGTTCAGTCA TGAATAGACG GTCATGAGAC TGTGGAGATC GGCAATTAAG
     4201 AAGATAATTC TGGGCTTATC GGTTCTGGTC AACCTTGCGG CCATTGTCAC TCGGGCTACT
     4261 TTGAAAGTGA TGCTTATCAT GATCTATATC AACATGCACG AGGATCCTCA GACTACTTCT
     4321 AATAAGGAGG ATTTGGTGCT TCTTTCAACA AATGCCGCGC TTATGTTTTC AGGCGTGTGG
     4381 TACGCACTCA TATTTAATAC GAAGTTGGTC AGTTATTTAT GGAAGAACCG CATGTTCAAA
     4441 TTGTGGGCCT CAAAACTCTA GGCAATGGAG ATTTTTATTA TTGTTGATGG CCTTTTCATG
     4501 GCAATTCATA GTAAATACGC TAGCTGCTGT AACATGTAAT AGGCCAACAT GACTGGCATC
     4561 CCTAGTTATT TGCATGATTC TTGACTTGAC CAGTGTCGTC TACAACGTTG ATGTTCCAAC
     4621 CATCACTCAG GACTCAGTGA TCGTTGTACT GCTGTTTGGC TCTCCAGTTG TCCAGAAGAT
     4681 AGTGGGTCGA CGGGCCATCC AGTCTCTGGC TTAGCTTTCG ACAATCAACG CCGACGGTTT
     4741 CTCTATACCG GTTTACCAAG GGGCTTCGGC GATGGACGGA CGCCATGGCA ATGATGTATC
     4801 GAACAAGACG GTGGTAGAAG TCGGCTCTCT CATCAAGTAT GCTGGTTCAA GTGTGCATGA
     4861 AGGTGGTGAA AGGTGATGTG AATAGAGTTG GCAGTGGTAG ATGGGCTGCG AGGCCTTGTG
     4921 AATATTGTCT GAAACGCATG GGTTCTTCGA TTCATACTTT TATTTTTTAT TCATCTTTTC
     4981 TTTTCATCCT TAATACATAA TCTTTCTCAG GATCAACAGT CTTCCTATTC TCTGTTCTTC
     5041 TTTTGATATC TGTCAGTCCT AAGGTTTGGT CTCAAGCATC CCTGCACTTT GCGTTGCAAT
     5101 CCCGCCTTCC CTATCTGTAA CTGTTTGACT TCCCAAATGG GACAACAACA CCATGCTCAG
     5161 CGCCCCACTT TCGACATACA CTCAGGACGA GGAATAGTCA TCGTATTTGA GAAAAAAAAG
     5221 TCTGGCTAAT CAAAATTACA GCAAATGCCC AAAGCAAATA TCTGTCGGCC CTTTGCCCTA
     5281 TTGATGTTTT CCAAACCAAA TGCATCGCAT CCTTATAGTT TATGCCGCCA TCGTCGCGCA
     5341 TAGCCAAGTC TCACGCTCCA AACCTCCATG TTGTACGGCT CCTTCCTTTC CCGTTGCCGG
     5401 GTCGTACCTG CCGTTTCGTG TTGGACCTCG CTTTCTGTCG TCGTCGGCCG TCAGTAGCTG
     5461 CCGCCCACAA GAAGCTTCCT TCTTAGCTCC CCTTGGTCAT GATCACAGCG GTTCCATCCA
     5521 CGCTTTTCTT TTCTTTTTTT TTACTTTCCA TATATATTTT CGCCTTTGCA TCGATAAGGA
     5581 CAAAGCCCCC ACTCGATCAG TTTGCTGGAG AGGAGGCTTC CTTTTTTTTT TAAACACAAG
     5641 ACGATCCCAA TCGCTTCAAT GAGGGCGCCG GTGGCCGAGA AATCACACCA AAGCTGCCAC
     5701 GATCGATGAT TGACGCCACC ATCAGTTTTA TCACCATCGG AACGATTAAC AGCTTGAGTC
     5761 TCAACTGTCA TATTACAGAA AGGATCGTCG CTTTTCGCTA CATTCTCTCA TCCTATCTTA
     5821 CCTTGACATT TGCACCAGTG TCTCGGTAGA CCACATTGAC CTTGCATATA TACATTCGCC
     5881 TGCATATTAT CATCTGACCA TGGCCTTCAA TCCACTCTCT GAGAACTTCC GGATTGATAC
     5941 ACCTTTGGCC ATTTCGAAAA ACAAGAGAAT CTCTCGCTTC AATATCGACT TTGAACATGA
     6001 TTCTGCAACA CAGCCCTTGA TACCGCGGGC GCCGTCGCGC GAGCCGCCGC CACTGCCATC
     6061 GCTGCCGTTG GCCCACTCTT TAACACTGAC GACCGGCGAG GACGAAGTAC CCATACCAAG
     6121 GACCCCGATT ATGCAACGAT CACGTTCGCG TATGCACCGT CGGATCAATG CTAGAGTTAA
     6181 GCCTGAAAGT TCTTCTGACG ACTCGGACGG TTTGCTGGTC TCAGAATTTG GTTCTAAGTT
     6241 GCTCAGAGGG TCGAGGCACG ATGGCTATTA CCCATCTTTT CCAGTTCCTC CAATCCAGCG
     6301 GCCGCATAAG ATTAGCCAAC GACAGAACAA CCAAGAACAC TGCGAAAATG TATTTTCACC
     6361 TAATGCATTA ATTGGGGAAG ATGTTGACTC CGCAATCAGA CACTACAATT CCTGCGCAGC
     6421 TACTCCACTA CGGCCGTTAA AAAAGTCTTG TCGACCGTCA GTGAGTGGGT TGTTTTCGGA
     6481 AGAGCTGCGG GATCGGGATC AGTTACTAGC ATGGAAGCTA GAGAACGGCA CAATCCGGGC
     6541 TAAGACGGAT AGCTTGGGGC GGCGGACTCT GAAGCGAGGT AATGACTGGG TTGCGTCCGT
     6601 TAGTAGAGCC ATACAAAATA TTGGTCATGT GAACAGTAGT GACAGTCGTT ACTCAATACC
     6661 AAAGGGCTTT CGACTGTCTA ACAGTAGTGA CGCCCAGGGA AGCAGTTCAC AATTCGATTC
     6721 ACGGTCAATG GCTCTTCTGC ACCAGGAATC GGTGGCCGGT CTGAATTCAG TTAGCTCGGA
     6781 TCGGAATGGC GGAACAAACG ATAACAGTCA ATCTCCCAAT GGAATTGAAT ATTTGTTTGT
     6841 GGCGAAGACT AAAATTCGCC GCCCCGCTAA ATTATCTGTT AAACATGGCA CAAATGTCCC
     6901 TCTCTCAGAA AGTCCAGCAC CGAAAGATTC AAATACAAAA GCGCATCCCA TCCGCTCTCT
     6961 CAGAAAGGTC ACTGCTTCTC TGTTCACTCG CCTGCGGGGT TCTTCGAGTT TCGATACGAA
     7021 CTCGTTCTCA AAATCTGAAC GTTTACACGA AGAATTTCTT CGCCTGGAAA TATCCGGGCC
     7081 AGACAACATT GACATTCTAC AGAGACCACG GTCTCAGCTA CGGTCTCGTT CATCTTCCCA
     7141 TTGGAGCTTT GGTACACTTT TGAGAAAGAG TAGATCCTAT GCCAAAATAA TTAGCGAGAT
     7201 CAACATGGCT GGGAACACTG TGGCCAAAAC CCAACTGGAT GGGGTTGACG GCATTATTAA
     7261 CTACTCCAAG AATTCTGACA GGTTAGTCGA ATTTATTTGT AGCTCTTGTT GTCTTGATAG
     7321 TTCCGCGTGA ATGTTAACTC TCTGGTGATT GACAGTTCGT GTGATGGTCC CGACCCTTTG
     7381 CCGTTTTCAA ATGAACATGA GCATCCCGAC AGCATCACAT CAGCAAACGG TGCTCAACGA
     7441 CCAAGTTCTC ATTCTAGGAT TGAGTCGAGT GCTCATTACG GGAAAGACTC TGTTACTAGC
     7501 CCTCGGGCTC AAACTCGAGC AACTGGAAGT TTTGGTGACC GGCCGGGCTT CTCGACTCAT
     7561 AGCCGGGTCG ATCCCCCGAA ATCTATGATT GACACTGTAT CTCAACAGAA ACAAGTCAAT
     7621 GTCCGAGAAG CTCAAACAAA ACAACAGAAT GGTGCCTCAA AAAGGGCCTC AACGTGTGCC
     7681 ACGGGAGGTG TGGTAAGGGT TCCGAATGGT AATAATTCCA AGTCTAAGGT TTGTCCGGAG
     7741 AAGCGTGTAG GTCCGCGAAA GACCCGCAAA TCTTGGAAAA CTTTGAACCC TTTCAACAAT
     7801 GATCATAGAA CAGATGCGTG GATCTTAGCA GCGAAACAAT CTCCGCCTAC TAAACGCATC
     7861 TTGACGATCA AATTGGAGGC AGGACAGCAT CCAGAGGTTA TCGCAGTGGC ACGTACCCGA
     7921 ATCGTTGCGC CGAAACCCAA GTATATCACT CGGACAGCAA ACATACTTCA CCTTGACAGA
     7981 ATGGCTGAGA GACTTTCAAG ACAGCAACTT GCAGACCGCC CGCAGATAAC AGGGCGCCAA
     8041 AATTCAGCGA TATCTGAAGC TTCTCAGAGA CAAGCAACGG TGGAAGATTA TCTTCCCTGT
     8101 GTTAAAGCAT CGTCGTTCGA TCGATGTGCT AGCGGACAGT ATGCCGGTGC ATCTTCTAGA
     8161 GGGCAACACG CTTACGGCGG TTATGCCCAA CCCGAATACA GAAGGGAGAG CTATCATATG
     8221 CTGCCACAAC TCAGTCCTCC GCCATTGCTT CGCCACTATT CGGGGTATGG ATATCAAACA
     8281 GTTCCTCAGC AGTCACCTAT GAGCGCGTAT CCGCATCAAT ATAGAGAAAT AGTGCCGCAG
     8341 CGGTTGTCGA TGCATTCGTA TCTATCACAA TATGTAAACC CCGTGGTCTA CCAGTCTACG
     8401 CTAGACATAG TAGACTCGCA TCGTGGCAGT GGCATAGAGT ACGACATATA CTCTTCAAAG
     8461 GGTCCGGTCA GATATTCACA GGTCGGGCCG AGTATTTATG GGTGCATTCA ACCACCGCCG
     8521 CCGCCTCTGG TTGGGAGTGA TTCTCAGTTC TCGCAGTGTT ATCATATGTG CCAGCCTAGT
     8581 TGTCTAGACC ACCAGGAGCC CGGATTTCCT CCGCCTAGAA GTCGCTGAGG AGATGGACAC
     8641 AGAAGAGTTG AGCACAGATG ATAACAGTAA TAATAATGGT GTTAATGGCG TGGCGGTAGG
     8701 TTGCTATTAT AATGGGTTTG TAGAACATTT TGTCTAGTGT TATTTATGAC TGGTCCTGAC
     8761 AAAAGGTATC ATGGTATATG TTACGGTACC GTATAGGGCT ACAGCACTAG TTTAACGTTT
     8821 TGGCTTTTTA TACGTGGGTG AACTGCAGCA AATACATTCA TACTATCGCT TATTCTCGTC
     8881 ATCTTTTGTA TGCATGTTTG CCTCTCTTCG TCACTATCTG CTGGGCCCTC TCATACTCAA
     8941 GCCCATCCCC TGGGCAATCT TCTTAATCAG CAACCTCTTC AAAAACAAAT CCCTCCCCAC
     9001 ACTCCTTGTA GCCTTCACAA ACACCGTACT GGAGATCCTC CCCTTCTCCA ACGCCCTACT
     9061 CAGAACCCCC AACACCTCAT TCAACGCCCT CTCCTCGCAC ACTGCCGCAT ACAACTGGTT
     9121 TGCCACCACG CTCGGCGCCA CTAGCAACTC ATCAATATCA ACCCCCTCTT TCCCTTCAGC
     9181 GTCCCTGATG ACCCTCTCTT GCTCAGCGAG GGCGGCTTCC AGCGTGGAAA TGTTCCCGGA
     9241 GACGCTGTTG GCAAACTGAG CGAGCGTGGA CATCTCGGAT TGCAGGGAAG CCATCGCGTG
     9301 TTCGAGGGCG CCGGTTTGCT GGCGGGCGCC GGAGAGGGAG GTGGTGTAGA GGGTGGCGAG
     9361 TTGGCGGTGG TGGGTGGTGA GTTTGGCGGA GAGGGTGGTG AGGAGGGTGG CTTTTTCGGT
     9421 GAGGGTTGTT GTGGAGGTGG GGGTTGTTTT GGGGAGGGGG GTGGTAGAGA TGGGGGAGGG
     9481 TGTATCCATG AGGTCGGGTG GGGGGGATTT GGGGGTTGGG GTGGGGATTG GAACTGGGAC
     9541 TGGGACAGGT GTGGGCGCGG GGGGTTGGAT AGGGAACTGT TGAGGGGGTG GGAGGCCGTA
     9601 GGGGAGTTGC ATTGGGTGGT GTTGGGTTGG GAGGGGTGGT TGCATATGTT GCGCGTAGAC
     9661 GGGGTGTGGC CCGGGGTGGG GTTGTGGTAC CGGATGACCA TAATATACCG GGGTACCTGT
     9721 AGGCTTCGGT GGCAAAGCAG GTGCCGATTG ATACCTACTC GGAACAGACA ATCCACCTGT
     9781 TTGCTGCCCG GGAGTACCTC CTGTATGTGG CGCAAGCTGC TGCTGAGGAT ACCCACCTGT
     9841 TTGTGCCGGT GATGCAGAGC CAAGGCGACT TGATGATGGT GATACTGACG ATAGGTCATT
     9901 GAGAAGCTGC TTGGGCGGTA ATGCGGGGGC ACTGCTGATG GATTGTGGGA TTTGAGGTGG
     9961 GGCTGGGGCT GGTGATGGGG TGTGTAAAGG GGCTTTTTCT GGAGGTGGAG GGCCTTGGTG
    10021 GGGGTTTTGG GGTGGTGTGG CCGTTGTTGA GGGGGCGAGA TGAGGTGATG GGTTGTAGGT
    10081 GACTGAGGGT GGTGGTGGTG GTGGGGGGGC TGATGCTGGG GGGGCTGCGG GCCTGGCGGC
    10141 GACTGGTGGT TCACGGCTGA AGATGTCGAT AAGTATTTGT AGGAATTGAG ATAGGGTTAA
    10201 CTATAGACTC GTCAGTAGTA ATTCCTATAT TTCTGTTTCT GGGAATGTCG ACTTACACCT
    10261 GGTGTTTGGC TCCAGGCCGC TAGATGTGGA TGATATACTT GGCCCTGGGG GTCGACATAT
    10321 TGGCCTGGAC GGATAACCAT GTTTCCCTTG GGCGTCAAGT AGATTAACGG GGGGTTATTC
    10381 GGGTAGGCTT GGGGCACCCA GATGGCGACG GGAAAGTGGT AGGTGGTGCC GCGGAAGGAC
    10441 ACGGGGACAG TGCCGCTCAA GGTGACCATG AGGACGGTCT TGCCATCAGG ATAAGCTGCT
    10501 GAGTGTCAGA GACTATAGAA TGATAAGAGA GTCTTCTTTA AGCTTACTGT AGACATCGTT
    10561 TCGGGGGTTG AGACTGGCGT ATGTGTTTAG TACTTCAGTG ATGTCACGAT AACTGGTGGG
    10621 GACGTCGTGA TAGCTCTAGT ATGGTGTGTG TGTTAATAGA TAATAATGTA AATCATCATG
    10681 ACAGGGATAC TCACAGCCGA CAAAACATTA TAAATCCAGG CCAAAACTTG CTGATTTCGC
    10741 GCCAT
//
LOCUS       Be.basicola_AlphaReceptor     21953 bp    DNA     linear   PLN 22-OCT-2018
DEFINITION  Berkeleyomyces basicola strain CMW49352 Contig24, whole genome
            shotgun sequence.
ACCESSION   PJAC01000025 PJAC01000000
VERSION     PJAC01000025.1
KEYWORDS    WGS.
SOURCE      Berkeleyomyces basicola (unknown)
  ORGANISM  Berkeleyomyces basicola
            Eukaryota; Fungi; Dikarya; Ascomycota; Pezizomycotina;
            Sordariomycetes; Hypocreomycetidae; Microascales;
            Ceratocystidaceae; Berkeleyomyces.
REFERENCE   1  (bases 1 to 549697)
  AUTHORS   Wingfield,B.D., Bills,G.F., Dong,Y., Huang,W., Nel,W.J.,
            Swalarsk-Parry,B.S., Vaghefi,N., Wilken,P.M., An,Z., de Beer,Z.W.,
            De Vos,L., Chen,L., Duong,T.A., Gao,Y., Hammerbacher,A.,
            Kikkert,J.R., Li,Y., Li,H., Li,K., Li,Q., Liu,X., Ma,X., Naidoo,K.,
            Pethybridge,S.J., Sun,J., Steenkamp,E.T., van der Nest,M.A., van
            Wyk,S., Wingfield,M.J., Xiong,C., Yue,Q. and Zhang,X.
  TITLE     IMA Genome-F 9: Draft genome sequence of Annulohypoxylon stygium,
            Aspergillus mulundensis, Berkeleyomyces basicola (syn.
            Thielaviopsis basicola), Ceratocystis smalleyi, two Cercospora
            beticola strains, Coleophoma cylindrospora, Fusarium fracticaudum,
            Phialophora cf. hyalina, and Morchella septimelata
  JOURNAL   IMA Fungus 9 (1), 199-223 (2018)
   PUBMED   30018880
REFERENCE   2  (bases 1 to 549697)
  AUTHORS   Nel,W.
  TITLE     Direct Submission
  JOURNAL   Submitted (30-NOV-2017) Microbiology and Plant Pathology, Forestry
            and Agricultural Biotechnology Institute, cnr Lynnwood Road and
            Roper Street, Pretoria, Gauteng 0028, South Africa
COMMENT     ##Genome-Assembly-Data-START
            ##Assembly Date          :: 01-FEB-2017
            Assembly Method        :: SPAdes v. Feb 2017
            Expected Final Version :: yes
            Genome Coverage        :: 100.0x
            Sequencing Technology  :: Illumina HiSeq
            ##Genome-Assembly-Data-END##
FEATURES             Location/Qualifiers
     Transcript      complement(1..6232)
                     /score="0.02"
                     /source="AUGUSTUS"
                     /g3.t1
     CDS             complement(join(1..709,1216..3551,3662..6232))
                     /source="AUGUSTUS"
                     /transcript_id="g3.t1"
                     /gene_id="g3"
                     /score="0.15"
                     /score="0.34"
                     /score="0.18"
                     /frame="[complement(6046..6048): 0,
                     complement(6049..6754): 1, complement(7261..9596): 0,
                     complement(9707..12277): 0]"
                     /label="Retrovirus-related Pol poly from transposon TNT
                     1-94"
     gene            complement(1..6232)
                     /score="0.02"
                     /source="AUGUSTUS"
                     /g3
     Terminal        complement(1..709)
                     /score="0.15"
                     /frame="1"
                     /source="AUGUSTUS"
                     /transcript_id="g3.t1"
                     /gene_id="g3"
     source          <1..>21953
                     /organism="Berkeleyomyces basicola"
                     /mol_type="genomic DNA"
                     /submitter_seqid="Contig24"
                     /strain="CMW49352"
                     /isolation_source="plant root"
                     /host="Betula sp."
                     /culture_collection="CBS:142796"
                     /db_xref="taxon:124036"
                     /country="Netherlands"
                     /collection_date="1974-06-01"
     intron          complement(710..1215)
                     /score="0.39"
                     /source="AUGUSTUS"
                     /transcript_id="g3.t1"
                     /gene_id="g3"
     Internal        complement(1216..3551)
                     /score="0.34"
                     /frame="0"
                     /source="AUGUSTUS"
                     /transcript_id="g3.t1"
                     /gene_id="g3"
     intron          complement(3552..3661)
                     /score="0.24"
                     /source="AUGUSTUS"
                     /transcript_id="g3.t1"
                     /gene_id="g3"
     Initial         complement(3662..6232)
                     /score="0.18"
                     /frame="0"
                     /source="AUGUSTUS"
                     /transcript_id="g3.t1"
                     /gene_id="g3"
     gap             6280..6982
                     /estimated_length=703
                     /gap_type="within scaffold"
                     /linkage_evidence="paired-ends"
     Transcript      15726..19434
                     /score="0.36"
                     /source="AUGUSTUS"
                     /g4.t1
     CDS             join(15726..16506,16575..16969)
                     /label="Alpha-pheromone receptor"
     gene            15726..16969
                     /score="0.36"
                     /source="AUGUSTUS"
                     /g4
     Initial         15726..16506
                     /score="1"
                     /frame="0"
                     /source="AUGUSTUS"
                     /transcript_id="g4.t1"
                     /gene_id="g4"
     intron          16507..16574
                     /score="0.98"
                     /source="AUGUSTUS"
                     /transcript_id="g4.t1"
                     /gene_id="g4"
     Internal        16575..16965
                     /score="0.89"
                     /frame="2"
                     /source="AUGUSTUS"
                     /transcript_id="g4.t1"
                     /gene_id="g4"
     intron          16966..17384
                     /score="0.7"
                     /source="AUGUSTUS"
                     /transcript_id="g4.t1"
                     /gene_id="g4"
     Internal        17385..18887
                     /score="0.37"
                     /frame="1"
                     /source="AUGUSTUS"
                     /transcript_id="g4.t1"
                     /gene_id="g4"
     intron          18888..18959
                     /score="0.49"
                     /source="AUGUSTUS"
                     /transcript_id="g4.t1"
                     /gene_id="g4"
     Terminal        18960..19434
                     /score="0.49"
                     /frame="1"
                     /source="AUGUSTUS"
                     /transcript_id="g4.t1"
                     /gene_id="g4"
     Transcript      complement(20074..21953)
                     /score="0.98"
                     /source="AUGUSTUS"
                     /g5.t1
     CDS             complement(join(20074..21396,21462..21700,21760..21847,21903..21953))
                     /source="AUGUSTUS"
                     /transcript_id="g5.t1"
                     /gene_id="g5"
                     /score="1"
                     /score="0.98"
                     /frame="[complement(26119..26121): 0,
                     complement(26122..27441): 0, complement(27507..27745): 2,
                     complement(27805..27892): 0, complement(27948..27998): 0]"
                     /label="UEV domain-containing protein"
     gene            complement(20074..21953)
                     /score="0.98"
                     /source="AUGUSTUS"
                     /g5
     Terminal        complement(20074..21396)
                     /score="1"
                     /frame="0"
                     /source="AUGUSTUS"
                     /transcript_id="g5.t1"
                     /gene_id="g5"
     intron          complement(21397..21461)
                     /score="1"
                     /source="AUGUSTUS"
                     /transcript_id="g5.t1"
                     /gene_id="g5"
     Internal        complement(21462..21700)
                     /score="1"
                     /frame="2"
                     /source="AUGUSTUS"
                     /transcript_id="g5.t1"
                     /gene_id="g5"
     intron          complement(21701..21759)
                     /score="1"
                     /source="AUGUSTUS"
                     /transcript_id="g5.t1"
                     /gene_id="g5"
     Internal        complement(21760..21847)
                     /score="1"
                     /frame="0"
                     /source="AUGUSTUS"
                     /transcript_id="g5.t1"
                     /gene_id="g5"
     intron          complement(21848..21902)
                     /score="0.98"
                     /source="AUGUSTUS"
                     /transcript_id="g5.t1"
                     /gene_id="g5"
     Initial         complement(21903..21953)
                     /score="0.98"
                     /frame="0"
                     /source="AUGUSTUS"
                     /transcript_id="g5.t1"
                     /gene_id="g5"
ORIGIN
        1 CTACGGGCAT ATATCTACGA AGAATTTTGT TTCTTCGACA AACCTGCGGA AGTCGTGTGC
       61 ACCTTGTTTC GTGGTCAGGG TGTCGTCGAT TGTCATGTGT GTGGGCCTCC TGGTGAAGAC
      121 CTTCGACAGA CGTTTGCCTT TCCAACAGAA GAAGAAGTGG AGGGGGTCTT TTCGTTTCCC
      181 ACATGAGCAT GTGGCTTTGA AGTCGGCGTG GTTCATGCGC TCGTGGTATT CTTCAAAGTC
      241 CTCGTGGTGG GAACGAGCAG CGAGCAGCCA ACCAAGAGTC TTTCTAGGGA TTGTCAGTTC
      301 GAAGGGGGCC TTCAGGGCCG CCGTGAGCCC GAGGTCCTTG TATGACGTGG GGGCTGAGGT
      361 AGCCCACCAT TCTGCATACG CAACGCGTAG CCTTTCGCGT GCCACACGGT GAACGTGGAC
      421 GATGGAGGGG GTGAGGTCGG GTGGTGGAGT CAGAGACGCG CCTTCCTTTG CCAGAGTGTC
      481 AGCCATTTCG TTGCCGGGAA TGCCCTTGTG TCCAGGGACC CAGAACGGGA GGACTTGCCC
      541 CACTTGCACT CGAGGGTAGC GGTGTCGGTT GGGCCAAGTG CCAGCAAGTG AGTGGAACTC
      601 AAGGATGCGG TCTTGGCTGG TGTCTGTCGG TGTGGCCCCG GGGAGAAGGC AGTCATGAGC
      661 GGCCTTCCAA ACGTTCGAGT TCAAGTGACC GATTGTTTTG GGTATAGTGC TTTGGGGACA
      721 TTCGTCAGGT GCTCCATTCA GCTCATCCTT CAAGGGTCGC GAATCCTTTA GGGTTGGCTG
      781 GATGCACCAA CAGGATCTTC CCTCGAAGCT CGTATTACCC GTTCACTCCT ACTTTTTTAT
      841 TTATTTATTT ATTTTTAAAG TCTAGCGGGG GAGCACGTGA CTCCCGCCCA TCCCAGTGGG
      901 GACATGCAGA CTATGTGGAA ACCGGGTAGG GTGTGATATG TTCCAAGCAG TTATCAGGTA
      961 TAGCGAAGGG GGTGATTGAA ACAATAACGA TCTTAGTAAC TAAGTAGACT CTGGATGGTT
     1021 GCATGATTCC CCCATCTCTC TCCATTCTCC TATCCTCGGC CTCGCTGGCC GTTTTATCTT
     1081 TCCTCCTGGC TGTGGCTGAT AGTATGTGGG TCGGTGAGGC GTTAGCTGAC TCATCTGTGG
     1141 CTGCCCGTTT CATCCTGGAC ACCCCGGGGT GTGTCCATCG CTTGCCCGGT CAGGTGATGT
     1201 ATACCATTTT CACACTCCCC CTCATCGCCT GGCCTTTTCG TTGCGGTGCC ATCCTGTGCT
     1261 GCATCGTCTT TGGCTCCGTC GTGTATCTCT ATGCTTTCGT GCGGTGGCCG CTCCCCCTGT
     1321 TTTGCGCCTT GCAGTGCTTG CGCCAGTCTG TTGTGGGCTT GCTTGTCCAG CGCCTTCGTC
     1381 AGGATATCGG CCATTTGATA CTTCGTTGGT ATGAATGACA ACTGAATTGT TCCGTCTTCT
     1441 ACCCTCTCTC TCAGAAAGTG GTAGTGTACG GCCACGTGTC TCATGGCTTT GCTGAATTTC
     1501 ATGTTGCTTG CGAGGTTGAT GGCGCTTTTG TTGTCGCAAA ACATGTGCAG CTCCGGTTCG
     1561 TATCCCAACT CTGTCAGCAG GCTGTGTAAC CATATTCCTT GGGAAGCCGC GTCTGATGCT
     1621 GCCGCGTACT CTGATTCCGC GGTTGACTTC GCCACCGTCG GTTGTCTTCT CGATGCCCAA
     1681 CTCACTGGTC CTCCCGCGAT GAAGAATACG TATCCTGTGC GGGATCTTGT TGTTCTTCTG
     1741 TAATCTGCCC ATGTCGCGTC GCTGTACCCA AATATCTTAA CTTTCTTGTT GGGTTGCCCT
     1801 CTCGCTGCTG CGTATCGTAT TGCATATTGT GTGGTGTTTG CTATGTGCCG TACCAGTCGC
     1861 TCCAGCTGTT CCCTGTTTCT CTCTGTCGGT TCGCTCATGT TCGCCGCCAT TGTGCTGCAC
     1921 GCTGCCGCCA GATCGGGTCT GGTCATGGTT ACCATGTAGT TCACCTTTCC CAGTGTTGCC
     1981 CTATACTGTG TGGCTTGTTG CTTGTCCAAT GGTGGTGTGT CGTCGTCTGT TTCGTACTTG
     2041 TGCATCGGCG TTTGTGTGGT TGACGTTGTT TGTGTCCCGA GTTCTTCCGC TATGTCGCTG
     2101 GCGTACGTTT GTTGATCAAT GTTTGTGGTT GTTCGGCTTA TGCCTATGCG CACTCCCAGT
     2161 AGGAAGTTGG GGTTGGGGTT GAGCTCGACC GCTATCTGTC TCTGTAGTTC CCTCTCGAAC
     2221 TTGTCCGGTT CCGCATTGTT TGGTCCGGTG TATAGGAAAT CGTCGACGTG AGTGCATATG
     2281 CTTGTTTTGC CGTTCGTGTA AACCGCTGGG TCTGATCGGA TTGGGGTGTA GCCGATCTTA
     2341 GTCAGGATGG CTCGCAAGTG CCCTTGCCAG CATCTCCCTG CCTGTTTGAG TCCATATAGC
     2401 GATTTCTCAA GCTTGATGTA CTTGTCGTTT CCGTATCCTG ATTCCGCTGC TTCTTCTGGG
     2461 TGTCGGCTCA TGTACTCGTG GATCATCTTG TCTGGTTTCA TGTACACATC TTCTGGTAGT
     2521 ATCCCATATA GATATGCCGT GATCACGTCC ATTTGTCGTA CTGGTTTCCC GTCCCTTTGC
     2581 GCTAGCGCTA GCATCACTCG CCATGAGTCT GGTCTGCTTG TGGAGGCGAA TGTTTCGTCG
     2641 TAGTCGATCC CTTCAGTTTG TTGGTCTCCT CTCGCATTCA GTCTCGACTT CTTTCGTATT
     2701 TCGTTGCCGT CCTTGTCGAC CTTTATCTTG TATGCCCACT TGACTCCTAT GGCTCTCTTG
     2761 CCTTGTGGTA ACGTCGTCCA TTTGAAGACC TTTCTTTCAA TCATTGCCGC TATTTCCTTG
     2821 TCCATCGATT CTCTCCAACC GTTGCCCATT CTTAGTGCCT GTGCGGGGCT TGTTGGTGTT
     2881 GCCGCTTGTA CTGCTGCAAC TTGCGCGATT GTATCTCCGC TGGCATCGTT GCCTTCGGCG
     2941 TCGGTGATCA TTATCTTGTC CTCACGCCTT TGCTGCATCA CTCCATTGGC TCTCGTCGTG
     3001 TACTCTGGAC TGGTTGGTTT CGATATCTTC TCGTGGATCA ATAGGCTGTT TGTGGTCCGT
     3061 ACTTGTCCCA GGCTTGGGAC CCACACATTG TATAGTTTCG TGCCTTGATG TCCCAGGAGC
     3121 ATTCCCTTTA CTCCCGGTGT GTAGTACTTG CTGTGTCTCT TCCTATTTCT CTCCTCTGTC
     3181 GGGATTGTGA TCGTGACCCT TGATCCTATG ATCCTGAAGT GGCTGATATC TGGCTGTTCC
     3241 TTCTTGCCTC TGATTCTGTT CCACGTGATG ATTGGTGCTT GATCTTTATT GTTCGCCACG
     3301 TGGTTCAGGA CGTCGACCAT GGGTTCCAGA AAACTGCCCC AGTGGTCTCT GAGTTCTGGT
     3361 GTTCGTGTGA CCAGTACTCT TGCTGCCCCT ATCAGTTCTT TGACCGCTCT CTCTGCCACT
     3421 CCGTTGTGTG CCGGTCGGTA TGCTGGGCTA GTCTCGTATT TGATTCCTTG TTCCGTGCAG
     3481 AATCTTTTAA TTGCCGCTTT GCCCACATCC GTGCCGTTGT CCGTCATGAT CTTCTTGGGC
     3541 TTGATCCCGG TCTGGTTGAT CCACAGTTTG ATTTGACCGA TGATGTGCTG GCCTGCCGAT
     3601 TTTGTCATGT TGGGTATTGC CCCCCCGCTG CCTTCATTTC TGTGTGCTCG TCCACGATTA
     3661 CCCAGAACGA TTTGCTATTG TTGTGCGACG CCCATGCGAA TGTCGCCACG TCCGCATGTA
     3721 GTACTTCCAT TGGCGCTGTC GTGTTGGGTC TGGTACTTTG TGGTTTGCAC GTCACTGCTT
     3781 TTGACTGGTC GCAATCGTCG CATCTGATGT GTTTCTCATG TAGATCGACC GGCTTTTGTA
     3841 TGATGCTCCC TGTCATTTTC TTGAATGTGC GCGTCATGGC TTGATGTCCC CTGTGCAGTA
     3901 GGCGTTCGTG CATTATCATG GTCTTCTCCG CGTTCGTCCA TCCCACGAAT GCTGGCTTCC
     3961 TGCCTGGTGG TTTGACTTCT TCTCTTGTCG TTGTCCCCCC CTGCTCTTGC TCTTGGGGTT
     4021 GCTCTTTTGT CTCTGGTGCC GCTGACTGTG TTTCTCTGTG TTGTCGCTGT GGGTTGATAG
     4081 TTTCTTCTAG GATGAATTCT TCGTCGTGGG TTGCTACCAC CTGTCCCTCC TTGTCGATTA
     4141 TTCTTCCACA GCATAAGTCG TATCCTTCTT GTTTCAGCAC TCTTGCGCTC ACCAGGTTGT
     4201 CGTGTAGCTT TGGCATCACT AGTGCGTCCT TCAGCTTTAT GTTCGGGTTT GGCGTCATTG
     4261 CGTCTCCCAT TTCATGGACT TGTGTTCTGC CGGCTGCTGT GTCCACTGGA ATGCTCACTT
     4321 GCTTTATTGA ACTATCTACC AACAATCGCC TGTCCTTGAC GCAATGGTCT GACGCCGCCG
     4381 TGTCCACTGC GTACCTTTCA CCCTGAGGTC GTCGTGTCTC CGTGACGTTA CTCATCTGGT
     4441 TCGGGTTAGC TTGTGGTTTT GGTTTTGTCT GCTTTGTGTG GACCTGCGTA CCGTCCTGTT
     4501 CATTGGACTC TTGTTGGTAG TAGTTGCCCT CATCTTGCGC CTGCGCCGCG TTGGCCGTTG
     4561 CCCTGTTGTT GGTTCTTTTT TCGTTGTTGT TGCTTTGCCC GGGTCTGCCG TAGCCCGCTC
     4621 TTGTCATGTG CTGTGGTGTG TTCGGGCACT CTGCCACCCA GTGTCCCTTC TTTTTACAGT
     4681 ACTTGCATTG AGCGTCGCGA TGCTCCGGGT TGACGTATTC GATTTGATTC GCGCGGCCCG
     4741 GCTTGGTCAC TCCTTGCCTG CCCCGTCTGC TGCTCTCGCC GGCGTATGGT GGCTTGCTGT
     4801 ACGCTGCCGT CCCCGCTTCC ATCTGCAGGA AGTTCATCAG CCACTGTACT GGCTGCTCCT
     4861 CCCTGTAGCA TGCGTTCATC ATGCTTGTTA GGTACGGGTA GGCCCTGCCA ACCGTTGCCA
     4921 TGATTGGGCC CACTATGGCC GCTGGGGGTA TGGCTAGGTT TATTTCATTG GCCCGATTCA
     4981 TCATTTCGCT GTATCTCGTC AGCAGTGACT CCAGCGTTTC CTTCTCCTCA AATCTAATCC
     5041 CGTGGATCCT ATTGTTGAGC TCGATTTGTT CTTGCAGTGG CGTTCCTACA CAGTACTTCT
     5101 GTATGGCGTT GTACATTTCG GAGGGGTTTT GGTGAATCGA CACCATTCTC CTGATCTCTC
     5161 CTGCGCAATG GTCCTGGATA ATCGTTCTTA TCCTGTTCCT CACTCGCGTG TTGCATTGGT
     5221 CCATTGCTTC GGGGTTTGTG TGTAGCTTCT CCATTCTCGC CCAGAAGTTT CTGTGCCATT
     5281 CCGGCCATTG CTCCTTTCTC CCCAGTCTTG CGTCGTCCGA TGGTTTCATC GACATGCTCC
     5341 ATGATGTCAG ATCGGACAGT GTGAGTAGTC TGGCTCTTGA GTTCTTTTCC ATTTTCTCGG
     5401 GCGAGATTTG CGGCTGTGGC GGTGCCGTTT GCTGCTTGAC AGCCTCCATG ATGGCTGCCA
     5461 GGATCTTGGG GTCCAGGCTG TTTATGTCCG GCTCCGCCTG TTTCCCCGTC GTTGTATCAT
     5521 TGTTGTTGGC CATTTCTTCT TTTCTTTCCT TGGCCGTTTC TATCTTTATG GTTCTTGTAG
     5581 TCGTGTCAGG TTGTCCTTCG TCGGTTTCCC TGATCACTTT TCTTTGCCGA TTTTCCGTTG
     5641 GTTCGTTATC GGCTGTCTCT GGTATCACCC GTGTCTTTTC CGGGGGTTTG TTGGCTTTGG
     5701 AGGTCTTCGG CTCCTTTCGT TGTATTCTTT TGTGTGGTGT CACACCCTCT GTTGTTGTCC
     5761 GTTGTCCTTG GCTTGCTGGG TTCAACGGCA TGGTGTGGTA GAGGGGACAC AGGTCCTGAA
     5821 GGAACTGTGT CTTGCTGAGG AGAGTAGAGA GGCGGGCCGC TCCCGTAGGG GTTCCGAGCA
     5881 CGAAGGCTAG GGTCCCGAGG CTACGGGGGC GTCCAAGGGC CGCGAGCCGC TCCCTCACGG
     5941 TAGGGCACGC TGCGAGGTGG GTGGAGGCCT TTGGTCGGCC GCAGGCGCAG TAACGTGCCG
     6001 CGTTGGTGTG CTCAAACCGT TCGTGGTATG ACATGAAGTC ACCATGATCG GTCCGGCATT
     6061 GAATCAAGAA GCCGAGGTGG CGACTTGGGA GTCGGAGCTC CTTGGGGGGC CCTCGGGGCC
     6121 AGGGGATCTC CAATTCGCGG TAGGAGGCAG GTGCCGTCTT CTGCCACCAC TTCGAGGCCT
     6181 CTTCAAAGAA TTGGCGCCTA GTGGCTGCTT TGGCCCCCGC AACTGTTGCC ATAAGGCTGG
     6241 TGGGCGGTTC CCGGCAGGCC GCCTTGGCGA GCACGTCGGN NNNNNNNNNN NNNNNNNNNN
     6301 NNNNNNNNNN NNNNNNNNNN NNNNNNNNNN NNNNNNNNNN NNNNNNNNNN NNNNNNNNNN
     6361 NNNNNNNNNN NNNNNNNNNN NNNNNNNNNN NNNNNNNNNN NNNNNNNNNN NNNNNNNNNN
     6421 NNNNNNNNNN NNNNNNNNNN NNNNNNNNNN NNNNNNNNNN NNNNNNNNNN NNNNNNNNNN
     6481 NNNNNNNNNN NNNNNNNNNN NNNNNNNNNN NNNNNNNNNN NNNNNNNNNN NNNNNNNNNN
     6541 NNNNNNNNNN NNNNNNNNNN NNNNNNNNNN NNNNNNNNNN NNNNNNNNNN NNNNNNNNNN
     6601 NNNNNNNNNN NNNNNNNNNN NNNNNNNNNN NNNNNNNNNN NNNNNNNNNN NNNNNNNNNN
     6661 NNNNNNNNNN NNNNNNNNNN NNNNNNNNNN NNNNNNNNNN NNNNNNNNNN NNNNNNNNNN
     6721 NNNNNNNNNN NNNNNNNNNN NNNNNNNNNN NNNNNNNNNN NNNNNNNNNN NNNNNNNNNN
     6781 NNNNNNNNNN NNNNNNNNNN NNNNNNNNNN NNNNNNNNNN NNNNNNNNNN NNNNNNNNNN
     6841 NNNNNNNNNN NNNNNNNNNN NNNNNNNNNN NNNNNNNNNN NNNNNNNNNN NNNNNNNNNN
     6901 NNNNNNNNNN NNNNNNNNNN NNNNNNNNNN NNNNNNNNNN NNNNNNNNNN NNNNNNNNNN
     6961 NNNNNNNNNN NNNNNNNNNN NNCCAGCGTG GCATGGGAAA ACCCGAGTCG TTGAGCGGGT
     7021 GAAAAACCAT ACCAGGTGAG CCTCCGGGCT TATGGGCGTA TCCTTTCCGC TTTCGAAGTG
     7081 GCCGCCGCAC CGAACCATAG CTGAGGTCCG ATGCAGTCCC CGAGTGCCAC AGCAGGACAA
     7141 AGGAAAGGAC AAAGGAAAAA AAACGACGAA GGTGGACTGT CTAACCTTCA AAGGGACAGT
     7201 CCCGAGTTGC GAAGAATGGA TCCACGAGTT GTTGTGTGTG GCGGCGATGA AGGGCCGGCG
     7261 ATCGCGAGGA GGGTGTCGTG AAAAGGGGCG AGCGACGGCG AGGAAATCCC TCAAAGTTGG
     7321 GAAAAAGCGG ACTCGGCTTC GCAGCTCGTT GTCATGTTGA AAAAAACAAG GATGGCAGCA
     7381 GCATTGGATC GTGTTGCTGT CCTCGTGAGG CCCTCAGGCA TAGGCTCGAC GGAGGGGGGA
     7441 GGCCGACCTC AAAGGTACCC CCGAGGGTGT TAGAGGGAAG GTTGTCTAAC CCTCTATTTG
     7501 TTGTAATTAA TGGCCTTATT AGTCTATTGG CAGTTCAAAT TTACAACAAA TCAAGGCACT
     7561 ATGGCCGAGG TTAAGGCGCT TCCCCTGCTT ATCTTGGGCA ACTCTTCAGT TTCGCAGCTT
     7621 AGGAAGTCCG TTCGCCGGGC GCGTTCGAAT GGAGCGTGTC GACATTACTT TTTGCTACTC
     7681 GACCAAGTCG AGTCACTTTT TTTTAGTTTT TCATCTTTCT TTTTTTTTGT AGATCGTGTA
     7741 AAAAAAAAAG CCCCGCTTGT GCGTCGAGCG GCCGTGTGCG GACGGAGCCG AGCCGAACGA
     7801 GCACGCTCAA GAGCTACTCC CGCACACTTA CCGGAACGGA CCCGCAGGAA GGGACCCCAG
     7861 TTCGCCCTCC GCCCGACCCT CAACGCGCCT GGTCCGACCC TGCCCGGGCA GCTTAGCCTC
     7921 TGGCCCTAAT CTTTTTTGCG GCAACCCGCT GCCAACCCTC TGGCGTGAAC ACGCCGCCAA
     7981 CCCCCTTTTC TTATTTTGCA CCAAATACTT TTATCACTAC ATCGGCTGTG AGGCTAGGAC
     8041 TCTAGGTCTT GTTTGGTGCA CGCGGACGAA GGACAGCCTC TGCGCTTGGC AGTGGGAGAC
     8101 CTCCTGTCAT TATACTTTGG ATTGTGGGTT TCTGTATGCA TGGTTTTTAG GATTTTGGTT
     8161 TTCGCTGTTT GTTATGTATT TTTGCACTAG TAATAGTCCC CTGTCGTATG CCCGAGAATA
     8221 CCTTGCGAGT AGACAGGTAA ATAAAGAATC AATCAATCAA TCAAGCCGTT GGAGGTGGTC
     8281 GCGTGAAAAT GGACGTTTTT GACCCTTTTC TTTTTGCTGT TTTTGAAACC CTGTCGCATC
     8341 GAGAATCCCT CGGATAGACA GGTTAATAAA GACTTTCATC ATCAAGCCCT GTCGCATGGC
     8401 CAAGAAGATC GAATGTTGCA CGGAATCTTG GAGACTATGG CAGGGGTCAG TCGGATTAGT
     8461 AAAGATTAAT GTTCAAATTT CCTGTACTTC ACTTTGAAGC ACATGAATGC CATCATAGTC
     8521 CGGTTAGAAG TTTAGTACGG AGATGAAGTT CTATGTAATT GCATAGCGCA ACAATAGCGA
     8581 ATTCGAAACG ACAGATATTA ATTAAATTGA TGGGAGCAAT TATAAGTTTG TGTCTACCAT
     8641 AGCAGTCAAA GTTGTTCTAT GTGTATTGTC TGTATTAGAG TTTTGGAATC ATCGAACCGG
     8701 TGGTAAGCGG AGGAGCGCTG TACGGGCCAG GATGACAGCA TTAGAGGCAC GCCCTCATTT
     8761 GATAGATGGC AGGACGCATC ACCTACACAC TTGGCTGAGA GTAAGACAGC TATCTCCCAC
     8821 ATGATTATCT TAGTTAACGC TCATTGGCCG CGGCATAGTC CATCGCAAGA TCCGAGTACG
     8881 ACAATCGTGC GTCCAGCAAT AGTGGACCAA TCGTTGGATT CCATGCCTTT CTTCCCTTCC
     8941 CGCCAGCGCC GACTCACTCC GTCACAGAGT CCCGACACTC ACGCTTCGAA TTGGATGTGA
     9001 AGTCTGTCTC TTTTCTCTAC CGGCTGAGAA TACCCCCCGT ATCACAACCA ATTTGCCAGC
     9061 GCGCCGATAG ACCCAGTGCA AGCTTGAGTC AGAAGACAAC ACACTGCTGC CATCCCAGCT
     9121 CATACCCGAA ACGCGCCTGA TTGAGCTCTT TGGTGGGAAG TCACTTGCAG AATTAAAGAC
     9181 CTGCGCGGAC ATCGCCGAGC TTTTGGGGTG CCGGTCCGTG GGGGGGAAGT GTACGCGGGC
     9241 TGCGGCGCGC TTGCCAAAGT CACTTTGACT GCAGGTACAG GCCCATGAAG TTTTTCAAAG
     9301 TCTTGCATTG GTGTGCAGAG CCCCAAGAGC CTTTCAATGC GAAGGATGAT GGGCCTCCTT
     9361 GGGGTTCTGT CGAGGAAGTC GAAAAACAGT CTGTGAGGAT CATTCCAAAG TCGTATCCGG
     9421 TTTCAAAGCC GCCTCAATTT GGATAGCGTA CGTCTTCAGA CGGCCCAGTG GATATCAAAG
     9481 TACCTGATGC CACCCTTGAG CTGGTCCTTG ATCGTCCGTG TCTGCTGTTG CAAACATGTC
     9541 GTTTTTGTAT CTTTAGGTGC GGAATTATGG GTTTCCCGAG AATCGAGAGA GCCGGACAAA
     9601 CTCGATGTAG TCGTGTTATT TCGGACATCC AGCTGGAGTA TCCATTTCAG CAAGGTCAAA
     9661 AATAAAGCGA GACCAGATCC CGTTGTAAGT GCCCGCGTGC ACCCCACAGG CAGCCCAGGC
     9721 AAGAAGTCAT TGGAATAGAG GAGCTGCATC TTGTGAGATT TGCTTGGATT AAGCTCTGAG
     9781 CGAACGGTGA GAAACGGCGG GTAGCAACTG AGAGGAAAGA CCAAAGCGAC TGAAGATTGT
     9841 GGTGAGGACT CAAGAGACCG AAGTGTGGAA AAGGCTCGGC GGACTCCCCT ATTAATACTC
     9901 GATCCAACAA CCAAAACGCT TGGCCCGTCT GTAAGCCTTT TCTTGCAGCT TGAAGTGCCT
     9961 TAGAACATCA TTAGAGAGAT TCCATTCCCA CGATGCATTG ATAGGCATCA CCCCCGATTT
    10021 TTGTTTTCTT CGGCCCAAGT GACTTGCTGC TCCGTGCTGT TGAGCCACAT GCCTTTCTTC
    10081 ACCAACTAGT TGGGTTGCTG TTTAAAGTGA TTCTACGGCA ACTCCTTGCC ATCAGGACGC
    10141 TCACGGCATA CAAATAACCC AAGTTGGTAA TGAAGCAACG AGCGAGCTGT GTGAGTCTAA
    10201 ATGTCTTCAT GGCGAAGCTC TCAGCCAAGG GGCATCTTCA TGGCCCCAGT ACCTGAACGA
    10261 CCTCAGGACA CCCGTAGAAC CTTTTGTATA TGAAACTAAT TACTTTCTAG ATATGTCCGA
    10321 CCGGGCTATA ATCCGTTGAA AGCTTCCGTT ATGGAAGCAG TCCATGTACA CGTCTTCGTT
    10381 CCAAGTCGCC AATCGGATAC GAGGCTTTTC GGCACTCAAG GACAGCTCTA GAACTAAATT
    10441 TCTAGCACAA CAAACGATGA CCTGCCAGAC TAGGACAAGG TGTTACTGAA CAACCAAAGA
    10501 TAAGCTCTAA AACTAGATGT TCCTGTAGCT AAAGCATGCC GTATAGAAAA CCCATATTAC
    10561 ATTGTGGTCT AACCACATAT ACGGACGCCA TATTCATCCT CTCATCCGAC CTTATTGCAA
    10621 ATGCATCATA ACACATACTT TTTCAGTTAG ACTACCAGCG CATTCTGTTG GTGCCCCATG
    10681 TCTTCCCGAC GAACACAGCG TCGTTCGCGG CATCACCCAC ACCCCGGGAC ATCTGCGCAT
    10741 AGTCAGGCAT CTACCACTTG AGGCCTATGC AAGATGTGCT TTGTGATCAT GTGGAATATA
    10801 CAAAACACCA GAACCTCGTT GTCGACATGA CCGAATCGCC GTTTATAAGC TAGCACCGGC
    10861 GTTATCGCTG GATCGATCGG TCAGATCTAT GGGCGGCTTA TCGCTCAAGT GTCAGTTGTT
    10921 TTTCTATCCC TACCATATAT ATGCGGATGC ATGTACTTCA AACAGTGCGT AAGCTGTACC
    10981 AAATGTAAGA AATACGCGTA ACAACAAATA GATGGTTTAG AGCCTAACTC AAGAGTATCA
    11041 AAGCTTCTTG TTATTACAGC CACTCAAGCT TTTGTTTGTG GCTATACAAG ACTGCTTTTG
    11101 GTCGTCCACC CATATTCAGC CTTTTGATTT CCCCCCACCT AGATTCTTCA CCCATTGAGT
    11161 ATGATTCAGG CTCGGTCTTT TTGTAAATCG TGGGGAATAA AGATTTTTAG CCCGCGGTTA
    11221 GTTAGTGTTA ATATCATCAT CGACGGATGT TTCACGCTGA ATTTTGGAAA AATGCAGGCG
    11281 ACCTTGTTGT CGGTGGTGGT TGCGTCTGAG TTTACATAAA TAGTCATTCA GCATCATGCG
    11341 ACTGTACATA AGCTTCCACG GAATTGTTCC TCTTGCAATT CTTCCTATAT TCTCAAGTCC
    11401 AGACCTACAC CATTGACCCT GCCCGTCTCC GCTGTGGAGT CGGCGAATAA AGAAGTGTAT
    11461 TAGTTGCTCC CTCGTTGGTT TTGTTGCCAA GATCTATATT CTGTTGACGA AAGAATTACC
    11521 CTCAAGATGA TAAAGACGAC TCATCTGCTT TGATGGTCGA CTTTGTGTCT GGCCACGTTT
    11581 CTCGGTCGAA CGAATGTTGG TGGGGATGGT TAACTCCTTG TGGGGGTTAG GGTTTATCTG
    11641 GGGAAAATGT CTTTTTCTTT TTTTTTCTTT TGTACTTGTG TTTCTGGCTG CTCATAGCGG
    11701 AGTGTGGACC ACTGGTTCTT CGGGGCTTGG GGATGGTGCG CCATCCCGAA CACACAGAAA
    11761 CCATGCGGCG TGTCGAGCGG AGGACTTTAA ATTTCCGTCC GGTAACCAAT CCGGCGTCGT
    11821 GTGATCTTAG TGATTTTGGT AGACGTTAAA TATAGTCAAG TCAAGTCAAG TCAAATAGGG
    11881 TTAAAGGCCT AACCCTCAAC CCCACTATTT TCTCATGAAA AAAAAGTCGG CTTCAACGTC
    11941 ATTCAGCTGC GCAGGATAAG GCTTCGTGAA GAACAATCAT CTCGACTGCC TTTACCGAAT
    12001 TGACTCGAAC GAATACGAAA CCGACGGCGA ATCCTCAGAA CACTCCTTTT CCGATACAAA
    12061 ACTCTTTTTT ACAAAAAATG GCTCCTCGTG GTATCACCGG CCCCGGCTAC AGAGTGGCCC
    12121 CCCGCGGCTT CTTTGGTTCG ACCTACGACA TTCTCACGAG CTCTGAGAAC GCGTCTGTGG
    12181 TGCGCGGCGT TACTGTCTTT GGTGTATGTG CTACTGGATA CACCGAGCTA ACGCAAGAGG
    12241 CTGCTGTGTA GCTCATGTTA GACTGGATGC GGTTGTACTG ACAAGATGGT GTCTAGGTTG
    12301 CTGTTGCTTT CTTCGCGAGT GGCCTGGGTG ACTTGTTTGT TCCTAGGTGA GTTGCCCCTC
    12361 GGACTTGGAC ATTTAGGTTA GCATAGGGAG CTCATATATT GTGGGCTGGC TTGTGTTTGC
    12421 ATCTAATGGT CTTGAGTATG AGTGATTGAT TCGAAGCTAA TCGATGGACT TGTGGGAGTA
    12481 TAGCCAGTAA GAATCGACGA CATGAAAGAC GAGATGAAGG CGGAATAAGA ACCGTAATTG
    12541 ACAGGTTTAC GTTTAACGAG CCTTTGTTTC TAAACGTCAA GCCCGTTTTG ACAGAGCTAG
    12601 CATCATGGCA TTTGAGCGCT TGTGTGCTGG AACGTACGGC TGGCTAGTTC AGGTTGCGAG
    12661 CGGTGCGGTT ATACCCCCGC TGTGTATGAA TACACGCACC ACAAAGGGTG TAGAGGCTAG
    12721 AGGCAGCCAT AGTTGGGACA GCGATACGAA TATTTGCTTG TATTATTAAC TTGGGTCTTG
    12781 TGGTTTCCTG TCATTATGAG ACGGGCACTG TGAACCCTAT GCTTGAGTGT TTCTGCTTTG
    12841 GGGGATGAAT GGAATTTCTC TTTGTTTTCG GTGTTTGTTC AAACGACAAT GTGCATATTT
    12901 TTGCTTCCCT AGATTTGCCT TGGCCAATAT GACAGAAACC AGAATCACGC GCATCCCGAT
    12961 GTTCCAACCG CTCTCTGGAT GAAAAGACGG TCGACGACTC CGAGCTCCTG GAATTGAGTG
    13021 TTCACTGCAG AGTACCTTCA TGTAAACGAC CGCAGAGAAA CAGGTACAGA GACAAGGACC
    13081 TGGAGATAAT GGCGAAGCTA CGCAACACAG GGCCTGTATT GCTGACACGG GAAGTGGGTG
    13141 AGGTTTGATG TGATAGGGGA ACCAAGTGAA AGCTAAACTG AATATCATTG GGCGTCACCC
    13201 GAGCGTAGAG ATTGGATGAA GATGAGCTAC AGTTTGACTG TGAGCTGCAC TGTGACTGTG
    13261 TCGCGTAGTG TGATACGTGT GATGGTTGGT TAACGAACGT ATGGGAATAC AAGTGCTGTA
    13321 TAGGCTCAAC TGTGCACACA GACACACGAG CACACACATG GTTCATCTTT ATGCTTATAT
    13381 CCTGGTATGG CCGGTCAGCA AGACTTCAAG CGGCCTAGAT CAGGCCCGGA ACTACAGGGC
    13441 TAAGCTAGCG CAGATATGAA GACAACAAAG GCGGGGCACA ACTAAGTCTG GCCAAGGGGC
    13501 CAGGCCGGGA CTGAGTAAGG AGGGCGTTTC CGGGCTAAAG AACGCATAGC GCACATATAG
    13561 CCCGCGGCTA TCTTGCCCGC ACGTGTGTAA TCTTCACACT GGGAGGTTAA AGATTATGTA
    13621 GGAGCTTCAA GAAGCATGGA TGGAGGTTGT GTGAAGGTGG TGTACGCCAT TGGAGCTGGA
    13681 GTCAGAGCTG GACGGTAAGT TGCAGCCGGC CGCAGTTCTG GGGGCAGTCA AGGGTTGCAG
    13741 AAGTGGCCAG AGATGCGCGA TGCTGGGGCT TCCCTGCCAT GCAGCAAGAG TTGTAGTAGG
    13801 TCGCAGAGAA CCACGGGCAA CGAGCAAAGC AAAGGGAGGA TGGTGCCACC ACCCACAGCA
    13861 GCGATGCGGT ACAGGACAGC ACGGGAGGGG CGGCAGGTAG CAGGAGTCCG TGGGCGAGTA
    13921 CCGAGCCAGA GAAGGCTCCT GGAGGGCCGA CGAGCTGTCT GGAGCGATGT GACAGAGCAC
    13981 AGGAGCTTTG ATGTCTTCAC AGACGTCTTG ACGAACGCTG GCCGACTGCC GGGGCATGTC
    14041 TGCAAGCAAT ATCAGGAAGA GACTAGGCCT GGCGGCCAGC TTTAGACGAG CCATGCCAAG
    14101 CAGCTCAAGA AACAGGAGCG GATCCCTGGA TCATAGCAGA GCTCCTGGCA CATCCAAGAT
    14161 AGCATTATTC CGAATTTATC GCGAGGCTTT GCGTGTCTCC AGGCTCGGAT CGGCGAATAA
    14221 CAGTCAAGGC CCCCGACCCC ACATCGGAGA ACAATGTTAA GCGGGCCCCA CTTTTCGCCA
    14281 GAACAATAGC AAGCGAGAAC GACGTCTGGT GGCCCAAAAG GGAAAGACCC TGGCCAAAAG
    14341 CGACAGGGGC CGGCCAGCGA TATAAAAGCG GACTGATATT AGGTGAAAAA AAAGAAAGAA
    14401 AAGAAAAAAG CCGGAATAAA GCGAGCTGGC AGGCGGGACG CACTGGCGGC TTTGCTTCTC
    14461 GCTGGGCGGC TGCCCGCAAA CTGGCGCCAG TGAGCTGCGC GCTATATTCC GGCACTTCCT
    14521 TTTGCCTGCG TCCTTCAGTG TTGGCTGCTT GCTATTCCTG GCTTCCCGCC CGCGTCTCCT
    14581 CTGCCCATCC ATCCTCCGCC GCCCTAGTTG TCTCTCACCT CCACTCTTGT GCTTCCGCAG
    14641 ACTTACATGC CGCCGTCATT TTCAGGCCCA GCGGCTTGCT AAAGCCGGTT CGACAAGGGA
    14701 TCTGACAGCA CAGCACACCC ACACACAGCA GAAAACGACC CAGGCCGCAG ATAAACTAAG
    14761 CTGAGACTGC AAGTCACACT CCCTCCCCTC CCCAAGCACC AAGCACACGA ATGCGCTCAC
    14821 ACACAGCAAC CCGGCCATGA AGCGGCGGTA TTTCTTTCAA GCATCCCGTC TGTCTTTGAA
    14881 GCCGTTGCTT TGTTTGACTT GTCAGCACTT GCAAGTCGTC TAACGGACCT TGCCTTTTAA
    14941 TCTCCGGCCG TGCCTTTTTC TTCACCTCTA CCCTTTCCTA TTCACCTGAG ACTGCCGTTG
    15001 GCCACCTCAA CTGCTGAGAC ACCCTTAACT ACCCTCACCG TTTCAATACC GTCCTACTCG
    15061 TCATACTGTG GGTAATATCT TGCATCTCAC ATCGTCATTG CGATCTATCA GTGCGCCCAG
    15121 CTCTTCAGGA CGAAGCCTGA AGCTGTAGTC TTATTGTGAG ATCTAGACAA TCTGGTTCCT
    15181 ATTTCCCATT GATTGGGTAT ACTACGACAC GGACAAGTGG TGCTTCTGGG GTAGAGAAGC
    15241 TGGGGTCGTC TATCAAATTC CACCTGCTAC CAGACTTTCC TCCCTGAAGA TATCATCTTG
    15301 AGATATCAAC TCTACGACCA TCACGCTGTG CTCTTCTCAG TCTCCATTAT ACTGTCAGCT
    15361 CTATACGACG TCTCTTGATA GAGTCCAAAT CACATCCGAT ACTCTACCTT GTGCTTTCAT
    15421 CTACGTTTGA TTTGCGAGGT TTGAAGACGC TCAATCTTAT TTCCCATCGC TCCATCTCAT
    15481 TAGCCTGAAG GACATATAAT GGGCTGAGCT GCCTCCATTG GCATATCGAC TTCTTGTGTT
    15541 CATGCAGCAT CTTCTTTCTG ATAAAGAGCC TCCAAGACTG TCTTTCAAAC TATCCCGCTC
    15601 TTTAGCTCAA GTCGAGCCTC AGTTTCTTTC ACACAGGGTG AGACAATCTC CATTCTTTGG
    15661 TCTATTTCTA ATTGACAGCT CTACTAACAC CACTACCAGG CCTAAAGCTA CACTTTCTTC
    15721 GCACGATGTC CGCCAAAAGC GCTTCTCCAA GAAGCGCCGC TTTTGATCCA TATACACAGG
    15781 TATTTAATCT GACGGCCTCA GACGGAGTCA CTCAATTTCC AGTGGCACTC GACATACTCA
    15841 ACACCGCCAT CAAACGATAC TACGCCCAGT GCATATCCTA TGGCGTCCAG TTTGGCCTCT
    15901 GCTTTGGCCT TTTGCTGTCG ATTTTGATTC TCAGCCCAAC TGAGCGCATA CGCAAAATTG
    15961 GTGTGCGGCT GCAAATGGCC GGACTGCTGT GCAACATGCT CCGTGTGCTG TTGTTGGCTT
    16021 TGTACTACAC ATCCAACTGG ACCGAACTGT ACGACTTGGC CAGCGGAGAG TATCTTCAGG
    16081 TTGACGACAC CGACCTGTTC AAGACAGTCA GCTCTACAGT GATGCTGCTG GTGGTGTTGG
    16141 TGCTAATCGG GTGCATGTTG ACGGTCCATG CTTGGTCGCT CATGCGCATG TGGGTTCCGC
    16201 TGGTCAAATG GACCGCTCTC GCCATCTCGG TTGGCGTGAC CATGGCCCTC CTGAGCTTCA
    16261 AGATTGTCGT GGCTGTCATG TACACGCGCG CGACACTGCG CATGGAGGGG GCTTCACGCC
    16321 GAGCCCAATG GCTTAGCTTT GCTTCGAACA TCATGTATGC TGCAGTCATC TTTTGGTTTG
    16381 CTGTGCTCTT CAACGTGAAG CTGGTCACCC ACCTTATCAA GAACCGGCGC TTCCTCCCGT
    16441 TGCGCAATAG ACTGACGCCT ATCGAGACCC TGGTGATCAC AAACGGCATC ATGATGATTA
    16501 TTCCCGGTAA GGACAAGCCT TTTTTTGTTA AATCTGCCGC GTCCAACTCG GTAACTAACC
    16561 CTACTTGGAT CTAGTTACCT TTGCAAGCAT GTCATGGGCG GATATTTCGC ACTATCTAGA
    16621 TGTCATCCCG TGGATGTCAA CTTCGACCAT TTGTGTTGTG GCCTACGGCT CACTTGCCGC
    16681 CCAGCGCATC ACCAACAACA CCGTGAGCAG CCTTGGCCAC ATTGAGTCGG CAAACACCTC
    16741 GAACAACAGC AGAAGCAACT ACGTCAACAT TCGCAATTTG GGCTCCATGG AGACCCAGTC
    16801 GCAGTTGATA ACCTCTCGCA ATGCCAACAG CGTCTTGAGC AGCGGCCAAA AGACTCTCGT
    16861 GGGCCGGAGG GACACCTCGT TCAGCATGTC GCCCACCAAG ACAGATATCG AGGTTGGAGC
    16921 CGTGCTGGTG GAGCGGGATC TGGACCAGCA CAGCGAGAAG CACCGGTAGA CCGCCAGAGA
    16981 GAGAGCGTCG GCTGATTAGT TAGGCAAGAG AGCGTGGAAC GTGTGGAAAG CCCGGCAGAA
    17041 CCAGTCTGCT GGCTGAGGTG GTGGTACAAT GTTTGTGTTT GTAGAGGCAC TGCTTTTAAT
    17101 ATTCTTTATC TCGAGTCTTG TATTTTCTGT ATTTGGTCTT GGATTCTCCC AAATAGGCAG
    17161 CCTGTCTGTC GCCTACCAAG GCAATTGCCA CCGCCTTGTG TGTGTGTGGT ACCAACCTCG
    17221 TTGCTGGGCG TGCCTTCCAT TTCAGCATCG CCAGTTTGTG TGTTTTGATG CCGTTGCTCA
    17281 GACAAACTCT AAAAGTTATG CCTCTTTTCT TTTTCATCAG CCTATATTTT GTCCCGCCTT
    17341 GCTGGCAGCA CCTTTCTCGC ATACTTTTTC TTCCTTTGTC ACAGCACGGA AATCCAGTCA
    17401 CTCGCGCCGT TCAGTCTCTC AACGGTCCTG CCTCGAGCTC CTTGCTGGTC TTCTTCTGCC
    17461 TGGACAGGAC TCCAACGCCA GGCAATTCTC CTTCCCTTCA CCTTCTCGAC GCGCGCAGCG
    17521 CGGCTGGGGT TCGAGTACTG TGTTGTATTC TCTATCTCAT TATCGGCATC TTTACCAATG
    17581 GCGGCAGTAT TCTTTGACCC CGAATCTGGC CTCCCGGCCA GCGTCTCGCC CGAGTCCGAT
    17641 GCGCGGTCTG CCTTGGCCAA CGTCCCGGAC TCACACGAAG CCCATCCTGT CGTGGCCCGT
    17701 CCTGGTGTGA GCGCCGAGAC TTGGGCTTTC GGAGCTGCTG ATGGCGTCTA CGAGCAACAG
    17761 CCGGAGACGC CCATCATACA GCGATCTCGT CCGCGCCCCA GACGCGACCA TCGGTTCTCT
    17821 GGCTACAGCT GCAGCTCGGC CTCTGATTTT GGCTCTCTGT CGCTTCTTCC TGGGCAGGAA
    17881 GGCTTTGCCC CCAATGTTGA TGCCCAGAAT CATCGTCAAT GTGGGCCTTT CTACGGTGGC
    17941 CCAGCTCAAG GCTCCACTGT CCCCTCGGCT GCTCCGTCCT ACTCGACGGG GATATCGTTT
    18001 GCAGAGCCCG ACTCTGCGAC CGCCACACAG ATGCGGCAAA GCTCTTGTGC AACCGCACCC
    18061 TCCAGGAGAG TCCGCAATGT CTCTCCATAC CCTTTCATGA CTCCAGCTTC TCTCTCCCGG
    18121 GTCTCCGCCT TCGATCCGCC GACTGACTCT AGCGCGTCTG ATACTGCAGG TGCGGAGTCA
    18181 GACTGCGAGG ATGAGTCGGC CTCGCTCGCC ATGGAGAGTT CCAGCCGTGG TAAAGAGGTG
    18241 GCGCGCCAGC AGGGTCACAG GCGCGCAAAC ACGATGAGTG ACTCTGGTCG TCAACGGTCC
    18301 AATTCGTGGT ACTCGTCTGT GGTTTCGGCA ATCCGGAATG TCGGGGAGCC CAACGATGAT
    18361 TTTGCCAAGA TTGGCATCAC TGGCCAGCTG CGCCTTTCTT CCCCTTCTTC TGTTGAGCGT
    18421 CGCAGAAGCT CAGGACAAGC GTTGTCGAGA TTCAACACGC TTTACAGGCG CAACTCTCTG
    18481 ACAAACTACG CAGACATTTC GTCTCTCCTA GACGAGACTA AAAACACGCA GAATGTCTAC
    18541 AACGTCCGTA GGAACAGCGA AGAGGTGCCC AAACTTACCA ATCAGCGGCA AACATCGGAG
    18601 ACTCGCCCTC TCGTCATGGC CCCCATCTCT TCTAGCAAGG GCAATACTAA GTCTTCCAGA
    18661 AAGACACGCC GCACCTTAAA GAACTTATCG GAGAGCATCC TCACCAAGTT TCGCCACTCG
    18721 GACCAAGAAA ACGCTGACCC AGCTACTGTA CGCAACATGG GCCATAGACA ATCGCCAATA
    18781 AAGTCTGAGT ACCTGTCGCA GCCGCCCCCA AACACTGGAC AATTTACGCA GGCCAAGAAA
    18841 AGAGGCCACC AGAAGCGAGC GGATTCGGGA TGGGGCTTGA GTTTGGGGTC CTAGTTCTCA
    18901 CCCCGGGCCA AGCAAACCCG AAGCTCCACA TACGGCTTGA ATCGCGCAGC TGGTTCTAGT
    18961 TCCCCCAAGA TCTCGGTCGA TATGGGCGCT GCTACTGCAG CTTCTCAGAT GGTGAGATCT
    19021 TCCACGCCAG ACGAAACCTG GACTCAGGGC AGCCCGAGCC GCCGCAGCTC TTTTTTCAGC
    19081 CTCAGACTTG GCCACACCAC GAGCGGAAAC TCGGGCAACG CAGGCAAGAG AGCCAGCTTC
    19141 AGGAAGTCGC TACGTTTCAA GGGCTCTGAT CAAGTTGCGA GCAGCGAGCC CGATGTCGCA
    19201 GACTCTGTTC CTCAGTGGGT CCCTGAAGAC TGGAAGCCGC CGCCTCAGTT GTCGCTGCTG
    19261 GATACCCTCA GACTTCAGGC ACAGAAGGAG GGGCCCGATA ACTGGAAACC CTACGAGGCG
    19321 TCGGCGGATG GCTGCGTGCT GCAGCACCCT AGACCTTTTA GGCCCTGGGC GAAGTCGGAG
    19381 AGAGAAAAGT GGCAGCACAT GGGCGACATG GCTGAGTTTC CCGACATGAT CTGAATTTGA
    19441 ACATGAGATA GAGTACCTAT TTGTGCGATT TGGTTGGAAT CTGGCGGTTT GATGTTTGAC
    19501 GTGTTGGTGG GCTGTAGGCA CATAGTTGAT ACTCTCGGGC TAGTAACTAG TAGCAGAATA
    19561 AAACATGTTT GTTGACAATA TCCTTTGGAG GGGGGCATGC ATCTGGGTAT GAATAGTCCT
    19621 TTTTGTTTCT TTCAGGCTGG CGGTGGTTGG TGACGCCGTT ACGTGAAAGC TGAAGCCTAG
    19681 ATAAATGAAG ATGGAGGCTG AAGTCAATAG AGTCGTTCTT GGAGAGCGAT ATATGCATAG
    19741 TTGCATGTGT AACTTCTTAG GTCTTTCTCA GATACATGTA TACAACTACT CACAATTCAT
    19801 CACATGCATT GTTGGCGGCA TGTTGCCTCC CGGGATATCA TCTCAACGCA AAAAGGCAGC
    19861 AATTTGAAAC AACATTTCTT TTCTCGTAAA AAAAAAAAGA GAAAAGAAAA CAGGAACATC
    19921 AAACATGTCT TCATCTCGTC GTCATTTCAG GTCATGTTAC ACAATCAAAG TCTTAGCAAA
    19981 GTCAACACAG GTACATACTG CCTGTACTAC CTGTACTACC TCTGCCTCTA CTGCTACTGC
    20041 TACTACTGCT ACTACTGCTA CCGGCAACTA ATACTACATG TCCAGCCCCA TGCCCTTTCC
    20101 AATCTTGTGC ACCAGCGCGC GGCGCAGAAA CAAGTCGCGT GCTAGGCCTC TGGTCGTCTT
    20161 GGCAAAGACC GCCGGCGATA TGCGACCGCG CTCGAGCGCG CGGCCCAGGA CAAAGATGGC
    20221 GTCGTTGAGC GCGCGCTCCT CGGCGACGAC GGCATAGAGC TGGTTGGCGA CGACGGTGGG
    20281 GGCGACGAGC AGCTCGTCAA TGTCGACGTT GGGCAATGCG GCGCTGTCGG CAATGGCCTT
    20341 GTCTGCGCTC TTCAGCGTGT CGGTCAGAAT GCCCATGTTG GTGGCAGTCG TCTGCTGAAA
    20401 GTGCGAGAGG TCGGCTAGCT CGGCGTGCAT GCCCTGCATG GCTGAGGCCA TGGCGTCGCG
    20461 CTGGGCGTGC AGGCCTGCGA TGCTGCTGGT GTATCGCTCA ATGGCCTCTT GGCGCTTGGC
    20521 GTGCAGGCTG GCACCAATGT CCGTTGTGAT CTGGTCCTTG AGCGGGTTAG GAGGGATGGG
    20581 AGGTGCGGCA GCGGCGGAGG TCAAGGTGGG GGGCGGCGGG GAGGGAGTCA CGGGCTCGTC
    20641 CATGAGGTCG GGCATGGGCG GCTTAGGCTT TGCTTGCGCA GGAACAGGTT CGCGGTGTTG
    20701 CAGAGGTTGT GGAGGGCCGT AGTTTGGATG AGGTGGTTGT TGAAGGGGGT AGTTGGGCCG
    20761 CTGGGCAGGG GCGGGAGGAT TCTGGGGAGC CGCTACTGCT GGATCATAGC TTAGAGTTCT
    20821 TGGAGCATGG GTGGCACCTT GCTTCTGTGG TGTCATGTTT CGGGCATGTA CTTCTTGGGG
    20881 GGGTAGGGGC GGCGCAGAAT CATATCGTGA TAGTCTTGCA GTAGGGGGCG TCGCATTATT
    20941 TCCCTGTGCT GCTGACTGTG ACGTTTGTAG AGAAGCAGGC GAAGCATAAC GCGCGCTGAT
    21001 CGGATCCGTA AGACCAGCGG GGCCAGGAGA TGGTGTAGAG TTATAGCTGG AAGCGCCTGA
    21061 GTCTGCGTGG GGCTGCTTGG GTGGTGGCGG TGGAGGCCCA GATGCCGAGA CAACACGAGC
    21121 TACGGCAGGG TTTTGGATCG GAGGTCTCAC AGCAGGTTGC TGGTACTGCG AGTGCACAGA
    21181 AGCAGGAGAT TGGATTTGTT GAGGAGGCTG TGGAAGCTGC GGAGGCTGCG GAGATTGAGT
    21241 GGCAGTAGCG GGGGGTTGGT GGCTGGCGAT ATGTTGCGGT GGGATTGGAG TTGCGGCGGG
    21301 GGGAGGAGCC GGCGCAGTTG CAGGACGGGC GGTCAGAGGG GGTTCTTTGG CAAAAACATT
    21361 TATCAATATA GCCAGCATAT CGACGATAGT AGATTTCTGT AGTTGTTTTT AGTCAGTGAT
    21421 GAGCTATAGA GCAGCCTTGG TTCGCGCAAC CATCTGCTTA CATCCCAGAA TGTCGTCCAA
    21481 CCCGAAAGAT ATGGGTGGTA GACTTGGCCT TGGGGGTCGA CGTGTTGGCC GGGCCGGACA
    21541 ACCATCTTCG AAGTCGGAGT GACGTATACT ATCGGCGGTT CGCGGGGGTA GGCGTGGGGC
    21601 ACCCAGATAG ATATGGGGAA ATAGTACGTA TGGCCGCGGA ACACGACCGG GACGGTTCCA
    21661 TAGATGTTGA GCATCAGGGC CGAGGCACCG GTGGGAAAGG CTGCGAAAGG AGGACAGGTC
    21721 AGTCATCTGT TAGCCGATCG GACTGTCAAA GCAGCTTACT GTGAACCTCA TTCTGGAGAG
    21781 CGAGGTTGGG ATGGGTCGCA AGAACTTGCG AGATGTCATA ATAGCTGCGG TTGATGTCTT
    21841 GGTACTCCTG CAACGAGTGG TTAGAGAGCA GTAGACGACA TAAATTTGCG GGGGGTATTT
    21901 ACTCCAGTCA GAATGCTGTA CAGCCAATTA AGCACTCGTT GCGGCACCGG CAT
//
LOCUS       Be.rouxiae_LT1_AlphaReceptor      6821 bp    DNA     linear   UNA 
DEFINITION  Berkeleyomyces rouxiae LT1 DNA, scf7180000014462, whole genome shotgun sequence
FEATURES             Location/Qualifiers
     Transcript      1..368
                     /score="0.49"
                     /source="AUGUSTUS"
                     /g3.t1
     CDS             join(1..126,220..269,314..368)
                     /score="0.91"
                     /score="0.79"
                     /score="0.52"
                     /source="AUGUSTUS"
                     /transcript_id="g3.t1"
                     /gene_id="g3"
                     /frame="[10436..10561: 0, 10655..10704: 0, 10749..10800:
                     1, 10801..10803: 0]"
                     /label="TOM core complex subunit Tom6"
     gene            1..368
                     /score="0.49"
                     /source="AUGUSTUS"
                     /g3
     Initial         1..126
                     /score="0.91"
                     /frame="0"
                     /source="AUGUSTUS"
                     /transcript_id="g3.t1"
                     /gene_id="g3"
     intron          127..219
                     /score="0.84"
                     /source="AUGUSTUS"
                     /transcript_id="g3.t1"
                     /gene_id="g3"
     Internal        220..269
                     /score="0.79"
                     /frame="0"
                     /source="AUGUSTUS"
                     /transcript_id="g3.t1"
                     /gene_id="g3"
     intron          270..313
                     /score="0.52"
                     /source="AUGUSTUS"
                     /transcript_id="g3.t1"
                     /gene_id="g3"
     Terminal        314..368
                     /score="0.52"
                     /frame="1"
                     /source="AUGUSTUS"
                     /transcript_id="g3.t1"
                     /gene_id="g3"
     Transcript      3653..4896
                     /score="0.79"
                     /source="AUGUSTUS"
                     /g4.t1
     CDS             join(3653..4433,4502..4896)
                     /score="1"
                     /score="0.79"
                     /source="AUGUSTUS"
                     /transcript_id="g4.t1"
                     /gene_id="g4"
                     /frame="[14088..14868: 0, 14937..15328: 2, 15329..15331:
                     0]"
                     /label="Putative alpha pheromone receptor"
     gene            3653..4896
                     /score="0.79"
                     /source="AUGUSTUS"
                     /g4
     Initial         3653..4433
                     /score="1"
                     /frame="0"
                     /source="AUGUSTUS"
                     /transcript_id="g4.t1"
                     /gene_id="g4"
     intron          4434..4501
                     /score="1"
                     /source="AUGUSTUS"
                     /transcript_id="g4.t1"
                     /gene_id="g4"
     Terminal        4502..4896
                     /score="0.79"
                     /frame="2"
                     /source="AUGUSTUS"
                     /transcript_id="g4.t1"
                     /gene_id="g4"
     Transcript      5505..6821
                     /score="0.51"
                     /source="AUGUSTUS"
                     /g5.t1
     CDS             5505..6821
                     /score="0.51"
                     /source="AUGUSTUS"
                     /transcript_id="g5.t1"
                     /gene_id="g5"
                     /frame="[15940..17253: 0, 17254..17256: 0]"
                     /label="Hypothetical"
     gene            5505..6821
                     /score="0.51"
                     /source="AUGUSTUS"
                     /g5
     Single          5505..6821
                     /score="0.51"
                     /frame="0"
                     /source="AUGUSTUS"
                     /transcript_id="g5.t1"
                     /gene_id="g5"
ORIGIN
        1 ATGGCTCCTC GTGGTATCAC CGGCCCCGGC TACAGAGTGG CCCCCCGCGG CTTCTTTGGC
       61 TCGACCTACG ACATTCTCAC GAGCTCTGAG AACGCGTCTG TGGTGCGCGG CATTACTGTC
      121 TTTGGTGTAT GTGCTACTGG ATACACCGAG ATAACGCAAG AGGCTGCTGT GTAGCTCATG
      181 TTAGATTGGA TGCGGTTGTA CTGACAAGAT GATGTCTAGG TTGCTGTTGC TTTCTTCGCG
      241 AGTGGTCTAG GTGACTTGTT TGTTCCTAGG TGAGTTGTCC TTCAGACTTG GACATTTATA
      301 TTAGCATAGG CAGCTCATGT ATTGTGGGCT GGTTTGTGTC TACATCTAAT GGTCTTGGAT
      361 ATGAGTGATT GATTCGAAGC TAACCGATGG ACTTGTGGGA GTATAGCCAG TAAGAATCGA
      421 CGACATGAAA GACGAGATGA AAGCGGAATA AGGATCGTAA TCGACAGGTT CACGTTTAAC
      481 GAGTCTTTGT TTCTAAACGT CAAGCCCGTT TCGACAGAGC TAGCATCACG GCATTTGAGC
      541 GCTTGTGTGC TGGAACGTAC GGCTGGCTAG TTTAGGTTGC GAGCGGTGCG GTTATCCCCC
      601 GCTGTGTATG AATACACGCA CCGCAAAGGG TGTAGAGGTT AGAGGCTGTC ATAGTTGGGA
      661 CAGCGGTACG AAGATTTGCT TGTATTATTA ACTTGGGTCT TGTGGTTTCC TGTCATTATG
      721 AGACGGGCAC TGTGAACCCT ATGCTTGAGT GTTTCTGCTT TGGGAGATGA ATGGAATTTC
      781 TCTATGTTTT AGGTGCTTGT TCAAACGACA ATGTGTATAT TTTTGCTTCC TTAGATTTGC
      841 CTTGGCCAAT ATGACACAAG CCAGAATCAC GCGCATCCCA GTGTTCCAAC CGCTCTCTGG
      901 ATGAAAAGAC GGTCGGTGAC TCCGAGTTCT TGGAATCGAG TGTTCACTGC GGAGTACCTT
      961 CATGTAAATG ACCGCAGAGA AACTGGTACA GAGACAAGGA TCTGGAGATA ATGGCGAAGC
     1021 TACGCAACAC AGGGCCTGTA TTGCTGACCC GGGAAGTGGG TGAGGTTTGC TGTGATAGGG
     1081 GAACCAAGTG AAAGCTAAAC TGAATATCAT TGGGCGTCAC CCGAGCGTGG AGATTCGATG
     1141 AAGATGAGCT ACAGTTTGAC CGTGAGCTGC ACTGTGACTG TGCCGCGTAG TGTGATACGT
     1201 GTGATAGTTG GTTAACGAAC GTATGGGAAT ACAAGTGCTG TATAGGCTCA ACTGTGCACA
     1261 CAGACATAGT TCATCTTTAT GCTTATATCC TGGTATGGCC GGTCAGCAAG ACTTCAAGCG
     1321 GCCTAGATCA GGCCCGGAAC TACAGGGCTA AGCTAGCACA GATATGAAGA CAACAAAGGC
     1381 GGGGCGCAAC TAAGTCTGGC CAAGGGGCCA GGCCGGGACG AAGGAGGGTG TTTCCGGCCT
     1441 AAAAAACGCA TAGCGCACAA ATAGCCCGCG GCTATCTTGC CCGCACGTGT GTAATCTTCA
     1501 CACTGGGAGG TCAAAGATTA TGCAGGAGCT TCAAGAAACA TGGATAGAGG TTGTGTGAAG
     1561 GTGGTGTACG CCATTGGGGC TGGAGTCAGA GCTGGACAGT AAGTTGCAGC CGGCCGCAGT
     1621 CCTGGGGGCA GTCAAGGGTT GCAGAAGTGG CCAGAGGTGC GCGATGCTAG GCCTTCCCTG
     1681 TCATGCAGCA AGAGTTGTAG TAGGTCGCAG AGAACCACGG GTAAAGAGCC AAGCAAAGGG
     1741 AGGATGGTGC CACTACCCAC AGCAGCGATG CAGTGCAGGA CAGCACGGGA GGGGGCGGCG
     1801 GGAAGCACAA GTCCGTGGGC GAGTACCGAG CCAGAGAAGG CTCCTGGAGG GCCGACGAGC
     1861 TGTCTGGAGC GACGTGACAG AGCACAGGAG CTTCGGTGTC TTCATAGACA TCTTGACGAG
     1921 CGCTGGCCGA CTGCCGGGGC ATGTCTGCAA GCAATATCAG GAAGAGACTA GGCCTGGCGG
     1981 CCAGCTTTAG ACGAGCCATG CCAAGCAGCG CAAGAAACAG GAGTAGATCC CTGGATCACA
     2041 ACAGAGCTCC TGGCACATCC AAGACAGCAT TATTACGAAT TTATCGCGAG GCTTTGCGTG
     2101 TCTCCAGGCT CGGATCGGCG AATAGCAGTC AAGGTCCCCG ACCCCACATC GGAGAACAAT
     2161 GTTAAGCGGG CCCCACTTTT CGCCAGAACA ATAGCAAGCG AGAACGACGT CTGGTGGCCC
     2221 AAAAGGGAAA GACCCTGGCC AAAAGCGACA GGGGCCGGCC AGCGATATAA AAGCAGACTG
     2281 ATATTAGTTG ACGACGCAGG GAAAAAAACA AGAAAAAAAG AAAAATGTCG GAATAAAGCG
     2341 AGCTTGCAGG CGGGACGCAC TGGCGGCTTT GTTTCTCGTT GGGCGGCTGC CCGCAAACTG
     2401 GCGCCAGTGA GCTGCGCGCT ATATTCCGGC ATTTCCTTTT GCCTGCGTCC TTTAGTGGCA
     2461 CTGACTGTGT TGGCTGCTTG CTAGTCCTGG CTTCTCGCCC GCCTCTCCTC TGCCCATCCA
     2521 TCCTCCGCCG CCCTAGTTGC CTCTCACCTC CACTCTTGTG CTTCCGCAGA CTTACATGCC
     2581 GCCGTCATTT TCAGGCCCAG CCGCTTGCTA AAGCCGGTTC GACAAGGGAT CTGACAGCAC
     2641 AGCACACCCA CACAGCAGAA AATAACCCAG GCCGCAGATA AACTAAGCTG AGACTGCAAG
     2701 TCACGCTCCC TCCCCTCCTC AAGCATCAAG CACACGAATG CACCCACACA GAGCAACCCG
     2761 GCCATGAAGC GGTAGTATTT CTTTCAAGCA TCCCGTCTGT CTTTGAAGCC GTTGCTTTGT
     2821 TTGACTTGTC AGCACTTGCA AGTCGTCTAA CGGGCCTTGC CTTTTAATCT CCGGCCGTGC
     2881 CTTTTTCTTC CCCTCTACCC TTTCCTATTC ATCTGAGACT GCCGTTGGCC ATTTCAGCTG
     2941 CTGAGACACT CTTAACTACC CTCACCGTTT CAATACCGTC CTGCTCGTCA TACTGTGGGT
     3001 AACATCTTGC ATCTCACATC GTCATTGCGA TCTATCAGTG CGCCCAGCTC TTCAGGACGA
     3061 AGCCTGAAAC TGTAGTCTTA CTGTGAGATC CAGACAATCT GGTTCCTATT TCCCATTGAT
     3121 TGGGTATACT ACGACACGGA CAAGTGGTGC TTCTGGGGTA GAGAGGTCGG GGTCGTCTAT
     3181 CAAATACCAG CTGCTACCAG ACTTTCCTCC CTGAGGATAT CGTCTTGAGA TATCAACTCT
     3241 ACGACCATCA CGTTGTGCTC TTCTCATTTT CCATTTTACT GCCAGCTCTA TACGACGTCT
     3301 CTTGATAGAG TCCAAATCAC ATCCGATATT CTACCTTGTG CTCTCATCTA CGTTTGATTT
     3361 GTGAGGTTTG AAGACGCTCA ATCTTATTTC CCGTCGCTCC ATCTCATTAG CCTGAAGGAC
     3421 ATATAATGGG CTGAGTTGCC TCCACTGGCA TATCGACTTT TTGTGTTCAT GCAGTATCTT
     3481 CTTTCTGATC AAAAGCCTCC AAGACTGTCT TTTAAACTAT TCCACTTTTT AGCTCAAGTC
     3541 GAGCCTCAGT TTCTTTCACA CAGAGTGAGA CAATCTCCAT TCTTTGACCT GTTCCCGATT
     3601 GACATTCCTA CCAACACCAC TACTAGACCT AAAGCTACAC TTTCTTCGCA TAATGTCCGC
     3661 CGAAAGTGCC TCTCTGAGAA GCGTCGCCTT TGATCCATAT ACACAAGTGT TTAATTTGAC
     3721 GGCCTCAGAC GGAGTCACTC AGTTTCCCGT GGCACTCGAC ATACTCAACA CCGCCATCAA
     3781 ACGATACTAC GCCCAGTGCA TATCCTATGG TGTCCAGTTT GGCCTCTGCT TTGGCCTTTT
     3841 GCTGTCGCTT TTGATTCTCA GCCCAACTGA GCGCATACGC AAAATTGGCG TGCGGCTGCA
     3901 AATGGCCGGA CTGCTGTGCA ACATGCTTCG TGTGCTGTTG TTGGCTTTGT ACTACACATC
     3961 CAACTGGACT GAGCTGTACG ACATGGCCAG CGGAGAGTAT CTTCAAGTTG ACGACACCGA
     4021 CCTGTTCAAG ACAGTCAGCT CTACAGTGAT GCTGCTGGTT TTGTTGGCGC TAATCGGGTG
     4081 CATGTTGACG GTCCATGCTT GGTCGCTCAT GCGCATGTGG GCTCCGCTGG CCAAATGGAC
     4141 CGCTCTCGCC ATCTCGGTCG GCGTGACCAT GGCCCTCCTC AGCTTCAAGA TTGTCGTGGC
     4201 TGTCATGTAT ACGCGCGCGA CACTGCGCAT GGAGGGGGCT TCACGCCGAG CTCAATGGCT
     4261 TAGCTTTGCT TCGAACATCA TGTATGCTGC AGTCATCTTT TGGTTTGCTA TGCTCTTCAA
     4321 TGTGAAGCTG GTCACCCACC TTGTCAAGAA CCGGCGCTTC CTCCCGTTGC GCAATAGACT
     4381 GACGCCTATC GAGACCCTGG TGATCACAAA CGGCATCATG ATGATTATTC CCGGTAAGGA
     4441 CAAGCCTTTT TTTCTTAAAT CTGCCACGTC CAACTTGGCA ACTAACCCTA CTTGGATCTA
     4501 GTTTCCTTTG CAAGCATGTC ATGGGCGGAT ATTTCGCACT ATCTAGATGT CATCCCGTGG
     4561 ATGTCGACTT CGACCATTTG TGTTGTGGCC TACGGCTCAC TTGCCGCCCA GCGCATCACC
     4621 AATAGCACTG TGAGCAGCCT TGGCCACATT GAGTCGGCAA ACATCTCGAA CAACAGCAGA
     4681 AGCAACTACG TCAACATTCG CAATCTGGGC TCGATGGAGA CCCAGTCGCA GTTGATAACC
     4741 TCTCGCAACG CCAACAGCGT CTTGAGCAGC GGCCAAAAGA CTCTCGTGGG CCGGAGGGAC
     4801 ACCTCGTCCA GAATGTCGCC CACCAAGACA GATATCGAGG CTGGAGCCGT GCTGGTGGAG
     4861 CGGGATCTAG ACCAGCACAG CGAGAAGCAC CGGTAGACCG CCAGAGAGAG AGAGTCGGCT
     4921 GATTAGTTAA GCAAGAGAGC GTAGGACGTG TGGAAAGCCC GGCAGAACCA GTCTGCTGAC
     4981 TGAGGTGGTG GTACAATGTT TGTGTTTGTA GAGGCACTGC TTTTAATATT CTTTACCTTG
     5041 AGTCTTGTAT TTTCTATATT TGATTTTGGA TTCCCCCAAA TAGGCAGCCC GTCTGTCACC
     5101 TACCAAGGCA ATTGCCACCG CCGTGTGTGT GTGTGGTACC AACCTCGTTG CTGGCCGTGC
     5161 CTTCCATTTC AGCATCGCTA GTTTGTGTGT TTTGATGCCG TTGCTCAGGC AAACTCTAAA
     5221 GGTTCTGCCT CTTTTTTTTT CTTCAGCCTA TATTTTGTCC CGCCTTGCTG GCAGCACCTT
     5281 TCTCGCATAC TTTTTTTTTC CTTTGTCACA GCACGAAAAT CCAGTCACTC GCGCCGTTCA
     5341 GTCTCTCAAC GGTCCTGCCT CGAGCTCCTT GCTGGTCTTC TTCTGCCTGG ACAGGACTCT
     5401 AACGCCAGGC AATTCTCCTT CGCTTCACCT TCTCGACGCG CGCAGCGCGG CTGTGGTTCG
     5461 AGTACTGTGT TGTATTCTCT ATCTCATTAT CGACATCTTT ACCAATGGCG GCAGTATTCT
     5521 TTGACCCCGA ATCTGGCCTC CTGGCCAGCG TCTCGCCCGA GTCCGATGAG CGGTCTGCCT
     5581 TGGCCAACGT CCCGGACTCA CACGAAGCTC ATCCTGTCGT GGCCCGTCCT GGTGTGAGCG
     5641 CCGAGACTTG GGCTTTTGGA GCAGCTGATG GCGTCTATGA GCAACAGCCG GAGACGCCCA
     5701 TCATGCAGCG ATCTCGTCCG CGCCCCAGAC GCGACCATAG GTTCTCTTGC TACAGCTGCA
     5761 GCTCGGCCTC TGATTTTGGC TCTCTGTCGC TTCTTCCTAG GCAGGAAGGC TTTACCCCCG
     5821 ATGTTGATAC CCAGAATCAT CACCAATGCG GGCCTTTTTA CGGTGGCCCA GCTCAAGGCT
     5881 CCACTGTCCC CTCGGCTGCT CCGTCCTACT CGACGGGGGT ATCGTTTGCA GGGCCCGACT
     5941 CTGCGACCGC CGCACAGATG CGGCAAAGCT CTTGTGCAAC CGCACCCTCC AGGAGAGTCC
     6001 GCAATTTCTC TCCGTACCCT TTCATGACTC CAGCTTCTCT CTCCCGGGTC TCCGCCTTCG
     6061 ACCCGCCGAC TGACTCTAGC GCGTCTGATA CTGCAGGCGC GGAGTCAAAC TGCGGGGATG
     6121 AGTCGGCCTC GTTCGCCATG GAGAGTTCCA GCCGTGGTAA AGAGGTGGCG CGCCAGCAGG
     6181 GTCACAGGCG CGCAAACACG ATGAGTGACT CTGGTCGTCA ACGGTCCAAT TCGTGGTACT
     6241 CGTCTGTAGT TTCGGCAATC CGGAATGTCG GGGAGCCCAA CGACGATTTT GCCAGAATTG
     6301 GCATCACTGG CCAGCTGCGC CTTTCTTCCC CTTCTTCTGT TGAGCGTCGC AGAAGCTCAG
     6361 GACAAGCGTT GTCAAGATTC AACACGCTTT ACAGGCGCAA CTCTCTGACA AACTACGCAG
     6421 ACATTTCGTC TCTCCTAGAC GAGACTAAAA ACACACAGAA TATCTACGAT GTCCGTAGGA
     6481 ACAGCGAAGA GGTGCCCAAA CTTACCAATC AGCGGCAAAC ATCGGAAACT CGCCCTCTCG
     6541 TCATGGCGCC CATCTCTTCT AGCAAGGGCA ATACTAAGTC TTCCAGAAAG CCGCGCCGCA
     6601 CCTTGAAGAA CTTATCGGAG AGCATCCTCA CCAAACTTCG CCACTCGGAC CAAGAAAACG
     6661 CTGACCCAGC TACTGTACGC AACATGGGCC ATAGACAATC GCCAATGAAG TCTGAGTACC
     6721 TGTCGCAGCC GCCCCTAAAC GCTGCACAAT TTACGCAGGC CAAGAAAAGA GGCCACCAGA
     6781 AGCGAGCGGA TTCGGGATGG GGCTTGAGTT TGGGGTCCTA G
//
LOCUS       Be.rouxiae_PM34_AlphaReceptor      6820 bp    DNA     linear   PLN 14-NOV-2022
DEFINITION  Berkeleyomyces rouxiae strain PM34 tig00000395, whole genome
            shotgun sequence.
ACCESSION   JAOUZH010000016 JAOUZH010000000
VERSION     JAOUZH010000016.1
KEYWORDS    WGS.
SOURCE      Berkeleyomyces rouxiae (unknown)
  ORGANISM  Berkeleyomyces rouxiae
            Eukaryota; Fungi; Dikarya; Ascomycota; Pezizomycotina;
            Sordariomycetes; Hypocreomycetidae; Microascales;
            Ceratocystidaceae; Berkeleyomyces.
REFERENCE   1  (bases 1 to 452885)
  AUTHORS   Dumigan,C.R.
  TITLE     Direct Submission
  JOURNAL   Submitted (05-AUG-2022) Biology, University of British Columbia,
            1177 Research Road, Kelowna, British Columbia V1V 1V7, Canada
COMMENT     ##Genome-Assembly-Data-START
            ##Assembly Date          :: 29-JUL-2022
            Assembly Method        :: Canu v. 07/29/2022; MaSuRCA v. 07/29/2022
            Assembly Name          :: PM34_polca_canu
            Genome Representation  :: Full
            Expected Final Version :: No
            Genome Coverage        :: 22.51x
            Sequencing Technology  :: Oxford Nanopore; Illumina
            ##Genome-Assembly-Data-END##
FEATURES             Location/Qualifiers
     Transcript      1..368
                     /score="0.44"
                     /source="AUGUSTUS"
                     /g5.t1
     CDS             join(1..126,220..269,314..368)
                     /source="AUGUSTUS"
                     /transcript_id="g5.t1"
                     /gene_id="g5"
                     /score="0.46"
                     /score="0.75"
                     /score="0.9"
                     /frame="[complement(8902..8904): 0,
                     complement(8905..8956): 1, complement(9001..9050): 0,
                     complement(9144..9269): 0]"
                     /label="TOM core complex subunit Tom6"
     gene            1..368
                     /score="0.44"
                     /source="AUGUSTUS"
                     /g5
     Initial         1..126
                     /score="0.9"
                     /frame="0"
                     /source="AUGUSTUS"
                     /transcript_id="g5.t1"
                     /gene_id="g5"
     source          complement(<1..>6820)
                     /organism="Berkeleyomyces rouxiae"
                     /mol_type="genomic DNA"
                     /submitter_seqid="tig00000395"
                     /strain="PM34"
                     /isolation_source="carrot agar plate"
                     /host="Cannabis sativa"
                     /db_xref="taxon:2035830"
                     /country="Canada"
                     /lat_lon="49.9394 N 119.3948 W"
                     /collection_date="2022-02-08"
     intron          127..219
                     /score="0.83"
                     /source="AUGUSTUS"
                     /transcript_id="g5.t1"
                     /gene_id="g5"
     Internal        220..269
                     /score="0.75"
                     /frame="0"
                     /source="AUGUSTUS"
                     /transcript_id="g5.t1"
                     /gene_id="g5"
     intron          270..313
                     /score="0.47"
                     /source="AUGUSTUS"
                     /transcript_id="g5.t1"
                     /gene_id="g5"
     Terminal        314..368
                     /score="0.46"
                     /frame="1"
                     /source="AUGUSTUS"
                     /transcript_id="g5.t1"
                     /gene_id="g5"
     Transcript      3652..4895
                     /score="0.65"
                     /source="AUGUSTUS"
                     /g4.t1
     CDS             join(3652..4432,4501..4895)
                     /source="AUGUSTUS"
                     /transcript_id="g4.t1"
                     /gene_id="g4"
                     /score="0.65"
                     /score="1"
                     /frame="[complement(4375..4377): 0,
                     complement(4378..4769): 2, complement(4838..5618): 0]"
                     /label="Putative alpha pheromone receptor"
     gene            3652..4895
                     /score="0.65"
                     /source="AUGUSTUS"
                     /g4
     Initial         3652..4432
                     /score="1"
                     /frame="0"
                     /source="AUGUSTUS"
                     /transcript_id="g4.t1"
                     /gene_id="g4"
     intron          4433..4500
                     /score="0.99"
                     /source="AUGUSTUS"
                     /transcript_id="g4.t1"
                     /gene_id="g4"
     Terminal        4501..4895
                     /score="0.65"
                     /frame="2"
                     /source="AUGUSTUS"
                     /transcript_id="g4.t1"
                     /gene_id="g4"
     Transcript      5504..6820
                     /score="0.43"
                     /source="AUGUSTUS"
                     /g3.t1
     CDS             5504..6820
                     /source="AUGUSTUS"
                     /transcript_id="g3.t1"
                     /gene_id="g3"
                     /score="0.43"
                     /frame="[complement(2450..2452): 0,
                     complement(2453..3766): 0]"
                     /label="Hypothetical"
     gene            5504..6820
                     /score="0.43"
                     /source="AUGUSTUS"
                     /g3
     Single          5504..6820
                     /score="0.43"
                     /frame="0"
                     /source="AUGUSTUS"
                     /transcript_id="g3.t1"
                     /gene_id="g3"
ORIGIN
        1 ATGGCTCCTC GTGGTATCAC CGGCCCCGGC TACAGAGTGG CCCCCCGCGG CTTCTTTGGC
       61 TCGACCTACG ACATTCTCAC GAGCTCTGAG AACGCGTCTG TGGTGCGCGG CATTACTGTC
      121 TTTGGTGTAT GTGCTACTGG ATACACCGAG ATAACGCAAG AGGCTGCTGT GTAGCTCATG
      181 TTAGATTGGA TGCGGTTGTA CTGACAAGAT GATGTCTAGG TTGCTGTTGC TTTCTTCGCG
      241 AGTGGTCTAG GTGACTTGTT TGTTCCTAGG TGAGTTGTCC TTCAGACTTG GACATTTATA
      301 TTAGCATAGG CAGCTCATGT ATTGTGGGCT GGTTTGTGTC TACATCTAAT GGTCTTGGAT
      361 ATGAGTGATT GATTCGAAGC TAACCGATGG ACTTGTGGGA GTATAGCCAG TAAGAATCGA
      421 CGACATGAAA GACGAGATGA AAGCGGAATA AGGATCGTAA TCGACAGGTT CACGTTTAAC
      481 GAGTCTTTGT TTCTAAACGT CAAGCCCGTT TCGACAGAGC TAGCATCACG GCATTTGAGC
      541 GCTTGTGTGC TGGAACGTAC GGCTGGCTAG TTTAGGTTGC GAGCGGTGCG GTTATCCCCC
      601 GCTGTGTATG AATACACGCA CCGCAAAGGG TGTAGAGGTT AGAGGCTGTC ATAGTTGGGA
      661 CAGCGGTACG AAGATTTGCT TGTATTATTA ACTTGGGTCT TGTGGTTTCC TGTCATTATG
      721 AGACGGGCAC TGTGAACCCT ATGCTTGAGT GTTTCTGCTT TGGGAGATGA ATGGAATTTC
      781 TCTATGTTTT AGGTGCTTGT TCAAACGACA ATGTGTATAT TTTTGCTTCC TTAGATTTGC
      841 CTTGGCCAAT ATGACACAAG CCAGAATCAC GCGCATCCCA GTGTTCCAAC CGCTCTCTGG
      901 ATGAAAAGAC GGTCGGTGAC TCCGAGTTCT TGGAATCGAG TGTTCACTGC GGAGTACCTT
      961 CATGTAAATG ACCGCAGAGA AACTGGTACA GAGACAAGGA TCTGGAGATA ATGGCGAAGC
     1021 TACGCAACAC AGGGCCTGTA TTGCTGACCC GGGAAGTGGG TGAGGTTTGA TGTGATAGGG
     1081 GAACCAAGTG AAAGCTAAAC TGAATATCAT TGGGCGTCAC CCGAGCGTGG AGATTCGATG
     1141 AAGATGAGCT ACAGTTTAAC CGTGAGCTAC ACTATGACTG TGCCGCGTAG TGTGATACGT
     1201 GTAATAGTTG GTTAACGAAC GTATGGGAAT ACAAGTGCTG TATAGGCTCA ACTGTGCACA
     1261 CAACATAGTT CATCTTTATG CTTATATCCT GGTATGGCCG GTCAGCAAGA CTTCAAGCGG
     1321 CCTAGATCAG GCCCGGAACT ACAGGGCTAA GCTAGCACAG ATATGAAGAC AACAAAGGCG
     1381 GGGCGCAACT AAGTCTGGCC AAGGGGCCAG GCCGGGACGA AGGAGGGTGT TTCCGGCCTA
     1441 AAAAACGCAT AGCGCACAAA TAGCCCGCGG CTATCTTGCC CGCACGTGTG TAATCTTCAC
     1501 ACTGGGAGGT CAAAGATTAT GCAGGAGCTT CAAGAAACAT GGATAGAGGT TGTGTGAAGG
     1561 TGGTGTACGC CATTGGGGCT GGAGTCAGAG CTGGACAGTA AGTTGCAGCC GGCCGCAGTC
     1621 CTGGGGGCAG TCAAGGGTTG CAGAAGTGGC CAGAGGTGCG CGATGCTAGG CCTTCCCTGT
     1681 CATGCAGCAA GAGTTGTAGT AGGTCGCAGA GAACCACGGG TAAAGAGCCA AGCAAAGGGA
     1741 GGATGGTGCC ACTACCCACA GCAGCGATGC AGTGCAGGAC AGCACGGGAG GGGGCGGCGG
     1801 GAAGCACAAG TCCGTGGGCG AGTACCGAGC CAGAGAAGGC TCCTGGAGGG CCGACGAGCT
     1861 GTCTGGAGCG ACGTGACAGA GCACAGGAGC TTCGGTGTCT TCATAGACAT CTTGACGAGC
     1921 GCTGGCCGAC TGCCGGGGCA TGTCTGCAAG CAATATCAGG AAGAGACTAG GCCTGGCGGC
     1981 CAGCTTTAGA CGAGCCATGC CAAGCAGCGC AAGAAACAGG AGTAGATCCC TGGATCACAA
     2041 CAGAGCTCCT GGCACATCCA AGACAGCATT ATTACGAATT TATCGCGAGG CTTTGCGTGT
     2101 CTCCAGGCTC GGATCGGCGA ATAGCAGTCA AGGTCCCCGA CCCCACATCG GAGAACAATG
     2161 TTAAGCGGGC CCCACTTTTC GCCAGAACAA TAGCAAGCGA GAACGACGTC TGGTGGCCCA
     2221 AAAGGGAAAG ACCCTGGCCA AAAGCGACAG GGGCCGGCCA GCGATATAAA AGCAGACTGA
     2281 TATTAGTTGA CGACGCAGGG AAAAAAACAA GAAAAAAAGA AAAATGTCGG AATAAAGCGA
     2341 GCTTGCAGGC GGGACGCACT GGCGGCTTTG CTTCTCGCTG GGCGGCTGCC CGCAAACTGG
     2401 CGCCAGTGAG CTGCGCGCTA TATTCCGGCA TTTCCTTTTG CCTGCGTCCT TTAGTGGCAC
     2461 TGACTGTGTT GGCTGCTTGC TAGTCCTGGC TTCTCGCCCG CCTCTCCTCT GCCTATCCAT
     2521 CCTCCGCCGC CCTAGTTGCC TCTCACCTCC ACTCTTGTGC TTCCGCAGAC TTACATGCCG
     2581 CCGTCATTTT CAGGCCCAGC CGCTTGCTAA AGCCGGTTCG ACAAGGGATC TGACAGCACA
     2641 GCACACCCAC ACAGCAGAAA ATAACCCAGG CCGCAGATAA ACTAAGCTGA GACTGCAAGT
     2701 CACGCTCCCT CCCGTCCTCA AGCACCAAGC ACACGAATGC ACCCACACAG AGCAACCCGG
     2761 CCATGAAGCG GTAGTATTTC TTTCAAGCAT CCCGTCTGTC TTTGAAGCCG TTGCTTTGTT
     2821 TGACTTGTCA GCACTTGCAA GTCGTCTAAC GGGCCTTGCC TTTTAATCTC CGGCCGTGCC
     2881 TTTTTCTTCC CCTCTACCCT TTCCTATTCA TCTGAGACTG CCGTTGGCCA TCTCAGCTGC
     2941 TGAGACACTC TTAACTACCC TCACCGTTTC AATACCGTCC TGCTCGTCAT ACTGTGGGTA
     3001 ACATCTTGCA TCTCACATCG TCATTGCGAT CTATCAGTGC GCCCAGCTCT TCAGGACGAA
     3061 GCCTGAAACT GTAGTCTTAC TGTGAGATCC AGACAATCTG GTTCCTATTT CCCATTGATT
     3121 GGGTATACTA CGACACGGAC AAGTGGTGCT TCTGGGGTAG AGAGGTCAGG GTCGTCTATC
     3181 AAATACCAGC TGCTACCAGA CTTTCCTCCC TGAGGATATC GTCTTGAGAT ATCAACTCTA
     3241 CGACCATCAC GTTGTGCTCT TCTCATTTTC CATTTTACTG CCAGCTCTAT ACGACGTCTC
     3301 TTGATAGAGT CCAAATCACA TCCGATATTC TACCTTGTGC TCTCATCTAC GTTTGATTTG
     3361 TGAGGTTTGA AGACGCTCAA TCTTATTTCC CGTCGCTCCA TCTCATTAGC CTGAAGGACA
     3421 TATAATGGGC TGAGTTGCCT CCACTGGCAT ATCGACTTTT TGTGTTCATG CAGTATCTTC
     3481 TTTCTGATCA AAAGCCTCCA AGACTGTCTT TTAAACTATT CCACTTTTTA GCTCAAGTCG
     3541 AGCCTCAGTT TCTTTCACAC AGAGTGAGAC AATCTCCATT CTTTGACCTG TTCCCGATTG
     3601 ACATTCCTAC CAACACCACT ACTAGACCTA AAGCTACACT TTCTTCGCAT AATGTCCGCC
     3661 GAAAGTGCCT CTCTGAGAAG CGTCGCCTTT GATCCATATA CACAAGTGTT TAATTTGACG
     3721 GCCTCAGACG GAGTCACTCA GTTTCCCGTG GCACTCGACA TACTCAACAC CGCCATCAAA
     3781 CGATACTACG CCCAGTGCAT ATCCTATGGT GTCCAGTTTG GCCTCTGCTT TGGCCTTTTG
     3841 CTGTCGCTTT TGATTCTCAG CCCAACTGAG CGCATACGCA AAATTGGCGT GCGGCTGCAA
     3901 ATGGCCGGAC TGCTGTGCAA CATGCTTCGT GTGCTGTTGT TGGCTTTGTA CTACACATCC
     3961 AACTGGACTG AGCTGTACGA CATGGCCAGC GGAGAGTATC TTCAAGTTGA CGACACCGAC
     4021 CTGTTCAAGA CAGTCAGCTC TACAGTGATG CTGCTGGTTT TGTTGGCGCT AATCGGGTGC
     4081 ATGTTGACGG TCCATGCTTG GTCGCTCATG CGCATGTGGG CTCCGCTGGC CAAATGGACC
     4141 GCTCTCGCCA TCTCGGTCGG CGTGACCATG GCCCTCCTCA GCTTCAAGAT TGTCGTGGCT
     4201 GTCATGTATA CGCGCGCGAC ACTGCGCATG GAGGGGGCTT CACGCCGAGC TCAATGGCTT
     4261 AGCTTTGCTT CGAACATCAT GTATGCTGCA GTCATCTTTT GGTTTGCTAT GCTCTTCAAT
     4321 GTGAAGCTGG TCACCCACCT TGTCAAGAAC CGGCGCTTCC TCCCGTTGCG CAATAGACTG
     4381 ACGCCTATCG AGACCCTGGT GATCACAAAC GGCATCATGA TGATTATTCC CGGTAAGGAC
     4441 AAGCCTTTTT TTCTTAAATC TGCCACGTCC AACTTGGCAA CTAACCCTAC TTGGATCTAG
     4501 TTTCCTTTGC AAGCATGTCA TGGGCGGATA TTTCGCACTA TCTAGATGTC ATCCCGTGGA
     4561 TGTCGACTTC GACCATTTGT GTTGTGGCCT ACGGCTCACT TGCCGCCCAG CGCATCACCA
     4621 ATAGCACTGT GAGCAGCCTT GGCCACATTG AGTCGGCAAA CATCTCGAAC AACAGCAGAA
     4681 GCAACTACGT CAACATTCGC AATCTGGGCT CGATGGAGAC CCAGTCGCAG TTGATAACCT
     4741 CTCGCAACGC CAACAGCGTC TTGAGCAGCG GCCAAAAGAC TCTCGTGGGC CGGAGGAACA
     4801 CCTCGTCCAG AATGTCGCCC ACCAAGACAG ATATCGAGGC TGGAGCCGTG CTGGTGGAGC
     4861 GGGATCTAGA CCAGCACAGC GAGAAGCACC GGTAGACCGC CAGAGAGAGA GAGTCGGCTG
     4921 ATTAGTTAAG CAAGAGAGCG TAGGACGTGT GGAAAGCCCG GCAGAACCAG TCTGCTGACT
     4981 GAGGTGGTGG TACAATGTTT GTGTTTGTAG AGGCACTGCT TTTAATATTC TTTACCTTGA
     5041 GTCTTGTATT TTCTATATTT GATTTTGGAT TCCCCCAAAT AGGCAGCCCG TCTGTCGCCT
     5101 ACCAAGGCAA TTGCCACCGC CGTGTGTGTG TGTGGTACCA ACCTCGTTGC TGGCCGTGCC
     5161 TTCCATTTCA GCATCGCTAG TTTGTGTGTT TTGATGCCGT TGCTCAGGCA AACTCTAAAG
     5221 GTTCTGCCTC TTTTTTTTTC TTCAGCCTAT ATTTTGTCCC GCCTTGCTGG CAGCACCTTT
     5281 CTCGCATACT TTTTTTTTCC TTTGTCACAG CACGAAAATC CAGTCACTCG CGCCGTTCAG
     5341 TCTCTCAACG GTCCTGCCTC GAGCTCCTTG CTGGTCTTCT TCTGCCTGGA CAGGACTCTA
     5401 ACGCCAGGCA ATTCTCCTTC GCTTCACCTT CTCGACGCGC GCAGCGCGGC TGTGGTTCGA
     5461 GTACTGTGTT GTATTCTCTA TCTCATTATC GACATCTTTA CCAATGGCGG CAGTATTCTT
     5521 TGACCCCGAA TCTGGCCTCC TGGCCAGCGT CTCGCCCGAG TCCGATGAGC GGTCTGCCTT
     5581 GGCCAACGTC CCGGACTCAC ACGAAGCTCA TCCTGTCGTG GCCCGTCCTG GTGTGAGCGC
     5641 CGAGACTTGG GCTTTTGGAG CAGCTGATGG CGTCTATGAG CAACAGCCGG AGACGCCCAT
     5701 CATGCAGCGA TCTCGTCCGC GCCCCAGACG CGACCATAGG TTCTCTTGCT ACAGCTGCAG
     5761 CTCGGCCTCT GATTTTGGCT CTCTGTCGCT TCTTCCTAGG CAGGAAGGCT TTACCCCCGA
     5821 TGTTGATACC CAGAATCATC ACCAATGCGG GCCTTTTTAC GGTGGCCCAG CTCAAGGCTC
     5881 CACTGTCCCC TCGGCTGCTC CGTCCTACTC GACGGGGGTA TCGTTTGCAG GGCCCGACTC
     5941 TGCGACCGCC GCACAGATGC GGCAAAGCTC TTGTGCAACC GCACCCTCCA GGAGAGTCCG
     6001 CAATGTCTCT CCGTACCCTT TCATGACTCC AGCTTCTCTC TCCCGGGTCT CCGCCTTCGA
     6061 CCCGCCGACT GACTCTAGCG CGTCTGATAC TGCAGGCGCG GAGTCAAACT GCGGGGATGA
     6121 GTCGGCCTCG TTCGCCATGG AGAGTTCCAG CCGTGGTAAA GAGGTGGCGC GCCAGCAGGG
     6181 TCACAGGCGC GCAAACACGA TGAGTGACTC TGGTCGTCAA CGGTCCAATT CGTGGTACTC
     6241 GTCTGTAGTT TCGGCAATCC GGAATGTCGG GGAGCCCAAC GACGATTTTG CCAGAATTGG
     6301 CATCACTGGC CAGCTGCGCC TTTCTTCCCC TTCTTCTGTT GAGCGTCGCA GAAGCTCAGG
     6361 ACAAGCGTTG TCGAGATTCA ACACGCTTTA CAGGCGCAAC TCTCTGACAA ACTACGCAGA
     6421 CATTTCGTCT CTCCTAGACG AGACTAAAAA CACACAGAAT ATCTACGATG TCCGTAGGAA
     6481 CAGCGAAGAG GTGCCCAAAC TTACCAATCA GCGGCAAACA TCGGAAACTC GCCCTCTCGT
     6541 CATGGCGCCC ATCTCTTCTA GCAAGGGCAA TACTAAGTCT TCCAGAAAGC CGCGCCGCAC
     6601 CTTGAAGAAC TTATCGGAGA GCATCCTCAC CAAACTTCGC CACTCGGACC AAGAAAACGC
     6661 TGACCCAGCT ACTGTACGCA ACATGGGCCA TAGACAATCG CCAATGAAGT CTGAGTACCT
     6721 GTCGCAGCCG CCCCTAAACG CTGCACAATT TACGCAGGCC AAGAAAAGAG GCCACCAGAA
     6781 GCGAGCGGAT TCGGGATGGG GCTTGAGTTT GGGGTCCTAG
//
LOCUS       Br.fagacearum_AlphaReceptor      6286 bp    DNA     linear   PLN 03-MAR-2017
DEFINITION  Bretziella fagacearum strain CMW 2656 Cfaga_Contig0000315, whole
            genome shotgun sequence.
ACCESSION   MKGJ01000315 MKGJ01000000
VERSION     MKGJ01000315.1
KEYWORDS    WGS.
SOURCE      Bretziella fagacearum (unknown)
  ORGANISM  Bretziella fagacearum
            Eukaryota; Fungi; Dikarya; Ascomycota; Pezizomycotina;
            Sordariomycetes; Hypocreomycetidae; Microascales;
            Ceratocystidaceae; Bretziella.
REFERENCE   1  (bases 1 to 28888)
  AUTHORS   Wingfield,B.D., Duong,T.A., Hammerbacher,A., van der Nest,M.A.,
            Wilson,A., Chang,R., Wilhelm de Beer,Z., Steenkamp,E.T.,
            Wilken,P.M., Naidoo,K. and Wingfield,M.J.
  TITLE     IMA Genome-F 7: Draft genome sequences for Ceratocystis fagacearum,
            C. harringtonii, Grosmannia penicillata, and Huntiella bhutanensis
  JOURNAL   IMA Fungus 7 (2), 317-323 (2016)
   PUBMED   27990338
REFERENCE   2  (bases 1 to 28888)
  AUTHORS   Wilken,M.P. and Naidoo,K.
  TITLE     Direct Submission
  JOURNAL   Submitted (23-SEP-2016) Department of Genetics, Forestry and
            Agricultural Biotechnology Institute, Lunnon Road, Pretoria,
            Gauteng 0028, South Africa
COMMENT     ##Genome-Assembly-Data-START
            ##Assembly Date         :: 2016
            Assembly Method       :: CLC Genomics Workbench v. 2016; SSPACE v.
                                     2016; GapFiller v. 2016
            Genome Coverage       :: 123.24x
            Sequencing Technology :: Illumina GAIIx
            ##Genome-Assembly-Data-END##
FEATURES             Location/Qualifiers
     Transcript      1..442
                     /score="0.45"
                     /source="AUGUSTUS"
                     /g4.t1
     CDS             join(1..176,394..442)
                     /score="0.92"
                     /score="0.52"
                     /source="AUGUSTUS"
                     /transcript_id="g4.t1"
                     /gene_id="g4"
                     /frame="[6178..6353: 0, 6571..6616: 1, 6617..6619: 0]"
                     /label="TOM core complex subunit Tom6"
     gene            1..442
                     /score="0.45"
                     /source="AUGUSTUS"
                     /g4
     Initial         1..176
                     /score="0.92"
                     /frame="0"
                     /source="AUGUSTUS"
                     /transcript_id="g4.t1"
                     /gene_id="g4"
     source          <1..>6286
                     /organism="Bretziella fagacearum"
                     /mol_type="genomic DNA"
                     /submitter_seqid="Cfaga_Contig0000315"
                     /strain="CMW 2656"
                     /host="Quercus rubra"
                     /culture_collection="CMW:2656"
                     /db_xref="taxon:1836592"
                     /country="USA: West Des Moines, Iowa"
                     /collection_date="1991"
                     /collected_by="Stephan Seegmueller"
     intron          177..393
                     /score="0.45"
                     /source="AUGUSTUS"
                     /transcript_id="g4.t1"
                     /gene_id="g4"
     Terminal        394..442
                     /score="0.52"
                     /frame="1"
                     /source="AUGUSTUS"
                     /transcript_id="g4.t1"
                     /gene_id="g4"
     Transcript      1554..2804
                     /score="0.53"
                     /source="AUGUSTUS"
                     /g5.t1
     CDS             join(1554..2337,2440..2804)
                     /score="0.67"
                     /score="0.84"
                     /source="AUGUSTUS"
                     /transcript_id="g5.t1"
                     /gene_id="g5"
                     /frame="[7731..8514: 0, 8617..8978: 2, 8979..8981: 0]"
                     /label="Alpha pheromone receptor"
     gene            1554..2804
                     /score="0.53"
                     /source="AUGUSTUS"
                     /g5
     Initial         1554..2337
                     /score="0.67"
                     /frame="0"
                     /source="AUGUSTUS"
                     /transcript_id="g5.t1"
                     /gene_id="g5"
     intron          2338..2439
                     /score="0.57"
                     /source="AUGUSTUS"
                     /transcript_id="g5.t1"
                     /gene_id="g5"
     Terminal        2440..2804
                     /score="0.84"
                     /frame="2"
                     /source="AUGUSTUS"
                     /transcript_id="g5.t1"
                     /gene_id="g5"
     Transcript      4067..6286
                     /score="0.74"
                     /source="AUGUSTUS"
                     /g6.t1
     CDS             4067..6286
                     /score="0.74"
                     /source="AUGUSTUS"
                     /transcript_id="g6.t1"
                     /gene_id="g6"
                     /frame="[10244..12460: 0, 12461..12463: 0]"
                     /label="Putative gene 5"
     gene            4067..6286
                     /score="0.74"
                     /source="AUGUSTUS"
                     /g6
     Single          4067..6286
                     /score="0.74"
                     /frame="0"
                     /source="AUGUSTUS"
                     /transcript_id="g6.t1"
                     /gene_id="g6"
ORIGIN
        1 ATGTCTCCTC GTGGTATCAG CGGCCCCGGC TACAGAGTCG CTCCTCGCGG CTTCTTCGGC
       61 TCAACCTACG ATATTGTAAC TGACGCTGAG AACGCCTCGG TTGTCCGTTC AATGGCGGTC
      121 TTTGGCGTTG CTGTTGCTTT CTTTGCTACG GGTCTGGGTG AACTGCTTGT TCCTGCGTAA
      181 GTTGATGATG ATGGTGATGG TACATGGGAT ATAGTGCTAA TTCTTTTCTT TGGGGTCTAG
      241 GCAGTAGATG CGGACGACCG ATAAAACGAA TGACCTGCTG GTACCAAGGC CAGGGCGAGG
      301 GCGAGGGCAA GGGCAAGGGC AGGTGACTCC TTGAACTAGG ATGGGCAAGG CGGCACATAC
      361 AAATAGAGTT GATATACAGA CAGACTCATC TAGGGTCTCT CCTCTGCTAC AGGAGTCAGG
      421 AATCTGGACC CGTGAGCTTT AGGGGCATCT CGTAAATCAA GGAAGTCACA TCAGCTCAAC
      481 GACAGTCTGA GACTTTGTCA ACGAAAACAT ATTGCTTTTA ATTTCATGCG AAACCCAGTA
      541 AATTGGCTGT TGCGTTGTTG ACTGTCACCT TTCGGGCCAA TCAACGGCCC CACATCGGAG
      601 AACAATATTA ACGGCCCCAC ATCGGAGAAC AATGTTAAGA AAGGCCCCAC TTTTTCGTAG
      661 AACAATAGCA AGTGAGTTGA ACGTCCTTTT GGCCGAGATG GGCATCACAG GAAGAATAAC
      721 CGTTACTTTT AGCTGACTTG ATTGAATTTA TTTACAAGGT AGATCTGATA TCTTCCCCTC
      781 TCTCACCGTC CGGATGTGAT AGCTTTCTAC TTGCGTCCCG GGACAACAAT ATCAACCTGA
      841 GATCGACAAC CATCATTTAC CTTTACAAAG TGCCCTCTCC GGTGTTGTTT GATAAAGGAT
      901 AACGGAGGTA CGGTAAGAAA GAAGCCAGGG GGTGGAAGGA TACATCTCTT TTTATATGTC
      961 ATAGTTCACT GAATGGAGAG TCTATCTTCA TTGTTGTTAT CCTTGCCGTT CATTGTCTGT
     1021 AGATTCACTG GCCATCATCA CTTTTTTGAA AAGTCATATT GCATCTTCCA TCCTTGACTT
     1081 TACTTCTTCT TCTCTCCCAC TGAATCTTAA CATTCTCCTC CCTGTCTTAC TTCTACCTCT
     1141 TTGATATTCC CTTTACCTCT CCTATATCTA CCCCCCCCCT CCGGCTGTCA GACCCTCACA
     1201 ACTCCTTCCG CAACCTTGCG TCGGCAGTGC GTGGTTTTAA AAGGACGCCT ACCAACTACA
     1261 TGTCTGGCCG GTTGGGTGGT TGGTCTGACA AGGTTGGCTA TCATCACTAC TTACAACTAC
     1321 TTGGGGACAT TATAAATGAC GTTGATCGAA TTTTCCTAAT GCTATCTTCT AAAACCCGTG
     1381 TTATCAACCA ATATATAAAG CCGTCATGTC CTGCTGCTTT AGCATATTGT TACTCTTGTT
     1441 ACTCTTCATA TTCAGCACTT CTTCTCTTCT GTCTTGGACG CTCAATCTCT CTCTCTCTCT
     1501 CTCTCTCTGC CGAAACAAAA AGGGGTTCTT TTACTCCCTC ACTTCACGCC AAGATGAAAA
     1561 CCTACGATGC CATCTTCAAC AGCACCGACC CGGAAGCCAT CATCTTTACC CTCCCACTCC
     1621 GAGATGGCGG CTCATTTGAA ATGAACATGG ACATCATGAA CGATTACTAC CGTTACTTTG
     1681 TACGCTATGC CATCTCCCGC GGGATCCAAA CCGGCGTCAT CTTCATGACT CTTGTCACTC
     1741 TCATTGCCTG CAGCCCAACC GAACGCATCA TCAAAAAGAA CATCTTTGTC CAAATCATCT
     1801 CGCTCGGAAT CGGCTTGATC AAGACGTCTT TCTTGCTCCA ATACTCCATG TCGAACTGGA
     1861 CAAACATGTA CAACGTCATG TCCAATGACT TTTCCACTCT CCCTGACTCA GACTACCGCT
     1921 ATCAAGTTGT TCTGACCGTC TTCAACATCT TGCTGATTAT TGGCACTGAA GCCATGATGA
     1981 TCCTTCACGG CTGGACTGTC ATGCGTATGT GGAACCCGGT GCCGAGATGG TTTGGCATCG
     2041 TCGTATCAAC GTTTGTGGCA CTTGCGGCCA TTTGTCTGAG GTCAGTTGGC CAGGTCTTTA
     2101 TCCTGAGGGC ATCCTTGGCT AGTACTAGTA CCGGCATGAC AACTACAGAC TCGGAACAGT
     2161 ATGTCATCAT AGTCAGCATC ATCATGTTGG CGGTGTCGAC CTTTTGGTTT GCCGCTGTGT
     2221 TTAATGCAAA GCTGGTGGGC CACATTTGGA AGACGAGGCG GCTATTGCTA CGTACGAATG
     2281 GAATGTCGCC AATGGAGATT TTGATCATGA CGAATGGATT GTTGATGATT ATTCCAGGTG
     2341 AGTTTTGTGT GTCTCCCACC AACCAAGAGA CCCCTTTTTT TCTTTTTCTT TTTTTTTTTT
     2401 TTTTTTTTTG CTCCATTTCT AATGCTCCTG TTCTGTTAGT CATTATAATG GCTCTCTCCA
     2461 TTACCGATTA CGCTATAGCT GTAGACTTTA ATACATGGTC CACCACCAGT ATCATCGTCG
     2521 TCTTGCCGTT TGGCAGCTTG GTCGCCCAGC GTTTGGTTGG CAAGAACCAA GTGCAGTCAT
     2581 TGAACCACAT CAGCCCCTTG TCAGCCGGTC ATGGAAACAA CTCTTCAATC CCGGTGTATC
     2641 AGGGCGCCAG TGCCATGGGT GGTCGCCATG GAAGTGATGT CACCAACAAG ACGGTGGTCG
     2701 AGGCTGGGTC GGCGTCCAAG TATGGGCATG ACAATAGTCT GGATGGAAGC GGGGTTCGTG
     2761 TTGATCGCGA TGTGGAGCAG ATGAGTGAGC ATCGGCTTAT CTGATGGAGA GGAAGGCAGT
     2821 TGAAGTCTGT CCAGATGGTC GATCCAAATC TTGTAGAATG GCGGTGCTGT TGGGTTTCGT
     2881 TGCCGGGGGC GGCAAGAGTA ATGGCTTGTT GTAGCGCCCT ATTGTTTGAA TCGTCAGTAT
     2941 CAGTATCAGC AGAGTTTACA AATCGGTCAC GTGACTTTTT TGATTTCCCT AATTGTTGTC
     3001 ATGCTTTCCT AAATGGGACA ACAACACCAG ACCCACACTA CCAGGTCCAT CTGATATCAA
     3061 GACTGCGCCA CCAAAGCATT GCACGCTGCC GGCCTCTTGC TGTTGTTGTT TTTGTGTGGT
     3121 GCTCATCTTC CTAAAGAAAA AGAAGAACAG AAAACGTCTG CTACTTACCC TATACAATCG
     3181 CTCCCGTTCC TGTTCCCCGT CGCCCTCACG TACCGAAAGT CCACTCTCAA ACTCAATGTT
     3241 GTACCGTTCC TTCCTTTTTC CGTTGCCTGG TCGTACCTTC CGTTTTGTGA CGGATATCGC
     3301 CCTGTTTTGA TTCTATCGAC CATCACTCGC TGAAGAATTA AAAAAGAATT AAAAAAAGAA
     3361 TTAAAAAAAG AAAATTCTTC AAATCTTGCT CACATTGTCA TTCTCTCTTC TCTCATCCAT
     3421 CAATCAACCA TTGCAACCTC TCTCCGCATC GATACTTGTT TGCATTTCTA CTGACGATTG
     3481 AAAGAGGCTG TCGTCTTGGT TTTTCCATTG ACCAAAGCGA CCGACACACA CTCCAATTCC
     3541 ATAATTGCTA ATCGTCCTCT GCCCGCCCAA TCACTACTAC TACTACTACT ACTACTACTA
     3601 CTACTTGGCG CCTTCTTCCC CACGCCATCC ACCGTTCCTC GCCATCTCAA CAGCGTTAGC
     3661 ATTATCCCGT CGTGCGGCTA CCGGCGTTGC TTTCGTCACT TGCATTGGAC GGCCACAGCT
     3721 GCTGTTCGCT GGTCTCTGTA AACTCTTATT CAGTTCTGCT CGTGGCGTTC GCCTCATATT
     3781 GTCTCGGCCA CCGGCATCCC CAGCACTGCA TACAGATACC TATTATTCAA CCATGAGTTT
     3841 CCATCCGCTC CACCAATCTT TAGACCCCGA CTCGTCAAGG AATACTGTTA GCAATAGACT
     3901 TTCTCAAAGC ACTATTGTTC CCTACCATGA CAGCGCAACG GAGCCACTTA TACCCCGGGT
     3961 TCCGTCTCGT CAACCTCCTC CTCCTCCTCC GCCTCCTCCG CCCGGCCTTT ATAGTCAAAC
     4021 GAAAACCATT AGTGATGAAG TCCTTGGGTC ACCGCAAACA CCAATCATGC AGCGCCCCCG
     4081 TCCACGACTT CGCCGCCGCC TGGCTATCCC CAAACCCGAA AGTTCCACTT CCGACTCCGA
     4141 AGGACTGCTC TTTGACGACA TTGATCCAAA CTCATCAGCT GAATTCGGAC ATTTTGATCG
     4201 CTACCCAGCG TTCCCAAAGT CACTCTCCAA CACCGACAAC ACAACACTCT CATCAATTAG
     4261 TCCATCGCAT TCGAGACCAT ACGCATCCAA GCCTAGCTCC CAAAAGAGCC CCGAAAGAGG
     4321 CTTTCTCAGA CGATACAACT CTTACGCAAC TGCCCCTACA TGGAGACATG CTGCTCTTGG
     4381 TCTTGGTAGA CAGCCGCTGC CAGCAACTTA TGGAATACCC GGCTCTTCTT GCTCCTCTGA
     4441 CCCGGACAAG ATAGCCGATG ATCAGCAGGT AACCATTGGT GGACTTGCCA AGTCCCAGAC
     4501 ATTGGGACAA CGGACATTGA AGCGAGGTAA TGACTGGGCT TCATCCGTCA GCAAGGCTAT
     4561 CCACAATATA GGTCATGCTA GCAGTGGCGA TAGTCGATAC ACGATACCCA AAGGTTTCCG
     4621 TCTGTCAAGC AGTGGTGATA CTTGGAGTGT TGGTTTAGGG CAAGGATCGG GGTTTTCCAC
     4681 GACAAATCAG CTTTCATCCT CCTCAGGGAG ATCAACGGAC ATGGCTGGCC TCGGTGATGA
     4741 GGAAGATGAT GACACTAACG ATGTCGATTA TCTCTATGTT TCAAAACCCA CTATCCGTCG
     4801 GCCAGCTAAA ATTGGCAGAT CACGACCTGG AAGCCAGCCC AACGCGGAAG CAAAAGTTGC
     4861 CACCGCAAGG GGGGGGGCTG TCAAATCACC ACCAGGGCGG CAAGGTCGTT CCCTTCGAAA
     4921 GGTTACGGCT TCTTTTTTCA ATCGTATTCG TGGGTCGTCC AGCCAAGAAA CAGACTCGGA
     4981 CCTGCCGTCC ACTCCAACTC GCCTTTACGG TGAATCTCTT CGCAACGCCA TCTCGGGGCA
     5041 CAACGAGAAG AACCCACACT CGACAAAAAA GCGCTCCCGT TCATCATCAA ACTGGGGGGG
     5101 CTTTGGAACT CTTCTTCGCA GAAATACCAT CAAGCATTCC CACACCATGC CGGATATTTT
     5161 TCAGCTTGAG TGCTCTGAGA GCCTCCTTGA TGGATCTAAT GTCGATTCCA AGACAGAGGC
     5221 TCACTTCGCT ACCATGTCCC ATGAGGTTGT TGATGTTGAC CCTCTCCATT TAGCCGAGAA
     5281 GCCTAGATCG TCGACGTTTG GTAAAATCAA TGTTATGTCT TTGCTAAATA ATGTCAACCA
     5341 ACAGATGTCG GTTATGCCCT CGCCCCTGCC CATGAACGAC TACACGCACA CAACGCAAAA
     5401 CTCAACATTT CATCATGGAC AGTCTGCCCC CACTATACCT GTGGTCACCA CCACCTCTGA
     5461 TCATTATGAC AACATGGTAC CTCAGTATCA TGCAGCTCAG CCCCTCTATT ACGGCATGCC
     5521 AAACTATGCC CCGCTCTCTG GTGGTCACAT GGGAAACACC AACGTGGCAT CCAAGGGGGT
     5581 TGAGCCGGTC GTCTATGCGC CAGTCCAATC AAATACTCGA GCGATGTACC GTTCCCCTCA
     5641 GCATCATATA TACCCCAGCT ACACGTTTTC TCAGCCAAAT GGCTGTTATG ACTGGCGACC
     5701 GACTGCCAAC GACTACCAGC CGGGGCGGCA TAGCAAATTC TGGCTCCCTC ATTCCACTAG
     5761 TGGGCCTACC CAGTACCATC CCAACCATCC CAACCATCCC ATAGGCCCCG GAATCCAAGA
     5821 GACGGAACAG CCGCAGCAGC GCAGCCGCTC CATCAATTAC TCTTGGCTTC TGCACCCTGT
     5881 CTCCACCATC CGGGATCATA GCCGCAAACG CCACTCTGTC CAAGAGTGTA CCACGACCAC
     5941 CGTGATATCG TATCCTACGG GTAACGTACG GCAGGTTGAT GATGCTCGAA GAATACCACA
     6001 GTCGTTTGTG GACATTTTGA ACAGTGACCT TGAGCAGGTC AATGTCCTGG ACGAGCTCAG
     6061 GATTGCTTGT GATAATCTTG AGCCCGGTAT GAGTTGGACG CCCGAAATAC GGGTGAGCAC
     6121 AGTTGGGCTG GTTGCTCCGC GTCCCAAGTA CATTTCGCGG ACTGTCAATT TGGAGCACAT
     6181 GACAGTCCAA GCGGAATATG ATATCAAGCT ATTCAATACT AGTGAAGGAC GCCATGCTGT
     6241 GGAGAGGGAT ATCAAAAGAC GACGGGTGGA AGTGGCCAAT CATTAG
//
LOCUS       Ca.adiposa_AlphaReceptor      9162 bp    DNA     linear   PLN 09-MAY-2016
DEFINITION  Ceratocystis adiposa strain CBS136.34 Contig0000017, whole genome
            shotgun sequence.
ACCESSION   LXGU01000019 LXGU01000000
VERSION     LXGU01000019.1
KEYWORDS    WGS.
SOURCE      Ceratocystis adiposa (unknown)
  ORGANISM  Ceratocystis adiposa
            Eukaryota; Fungi; Dikarya; Ascomycota; Pezizomycotina;
            Sordariomycetes; Hypocreomycetidae; Microascales;
            Ceratocystidaceae; Ceratocystis.
REFERENCE   1  (bases 1 to 215674)
  AUTHORS   Wilken,M.P., Steenkamp,E.T., Naidoo,K., Trollip,C., Wingfield,M.J.,
            De Beer,W.Z. and Wingfield,B.D.
  TITLE     Draft nuclear genome sequence of Ceratocystis adiposa, the causal
            agent of root rot on sugarcane
  JOURNAL   Unpublished
REFERENCE   2  (bases 1 to 215674)
  AUTHORS   Naidoo,K.
  TITLE     Direct Submission
  JOURNAL   Submitted (03-MAY-2016) Department of Genetics, Forestry and
            Agricultural Biotechnology Institute, Lunnon Road, Pretoria,
            Gauteng 0028, South Africa
COMMENT     ##Genome-Assembly-Data-START
            ##Assembly Date         :: APR-2016
            Assembly Method       :: CLC NGS Cell v. 8.5.1; SSPACE v.
                                     APRIL-2016; GapFiller v. APRIL-2016
            Genome Coverage       :: 93.0x
            Sequencing Technology :: Illumina GAIIx
            ##Genome-Assembly-Data-END##
FEATURES             Location/Qualifiers
     Transcript      complement(1..1802)
                     /score="0.6"
                     /source="AUGUSTUS"
                     /g6.t1
     CDS             complement(join(<1..1485,1544..1648,1698..1802))
                     /score="0.98"
                     /score="1"
                     /score="0.65"
                     /source="AUGUSTUS"
                     /transcript_id="g6.t1"
                     /gene_id="g6"
                     /frame="[14342..14446: 0, 14496..14600: 0, 14659..15940:
                     0]"
                     /label="Cyclohexanone monooxygenase"
     gene            complement(<1..1802)
                     /score="0.6"
                     /source="AUGUSTUS"
                     /g6
     intron          complement(1..203)
                     /score="0.6"
                     /source="AUGUSTUS"
                     /transcript_id="g6.t1"
                     /gene_id="g6"
     source          complement(1..>9162)
                     /organism="Ceratocystis adiposa"
                     /mol_type="genomic DNA"
                     /submitter_seqid="Contig0000017"
                     /strain="CBS136.34"
                     /host="Saccharum officinarum"
                     /db_xref="taxon:72027"
                     /country="Japan"
                     /collection_date="1934"
                     /collected_by="T. Miyake"
     Internal        complement(204..1485)
                     /score="0.65"
                     /frame="0"
                     /source="AUGUSTUS"
                     /transcript_id="g6.t1"
                     /gene_id="g6"
     intron          complement(1486..1543)
                     /score="1"
                     /source="AUGUSTUS"
                     /transcript_id="g6.t1"
                     /gene_id="g6"
     Internal        complement(1544..1648)
                     /score="1"
                     /frame="0"
                     /source="AUGUSTUS"
                     /transcript_id="g6.t1"
                     /gene_id="g6"
     intron          complement(1649..1697)
                     /score="0.98"
                     /source="AUGUSTUS"
                     /transcript_id="g6.t1"
                     /gene_id="g6"
     Initial         complement(1698..1802)
                     /score="0.98"
                     /frame="0"
                     /source="AUGUSTUS"
                     /transcript_id="g6.t1"
                     /gene_id="g6"
     Transcript      5008..6216
                     /score="0.15"
                     /source="AUGUSTUS"
                     /g5.t1
     CDS             join(5008..5035,5113..5299,5369..5796,5858..6216)
                     /label="Alpha pheromone receptor"
     gene            5008..6216
                     /score="0.15"
                     /source="AUGUSTUS"
                     /g5
     Initial         5008..5042
                     /score="0.65"
                     /frame="0"
                     /source="AUGUSTUS"
                     /transcript_id="g5.t1"
                     /gene_id="g5"
     intron          5043..5080
                     /score="0.65"
                     /source="AUGUSTUS"
                     /transcript_id="g5.t1"
                     /gene_id="g5"
     Internal        5081..5299
                     /score="0.6"
                     /frame="1"
                     /source="AUGUSTUS"
                     /transcript_id="g5.t1"
                     /gene_id="g5"
     intron          5300..5487
                     /score="0.58"
                     /source="AUGUSTUS"
                     /transcript_id="g5.t1"
                     /gene_id="g5"
     Internal        5488..5580
                     /score="0.57"
                     /frame="1"
                     /source="AUGUSTUS"
                     /transcript_id="g5.t1"
                     /gene_id="g5"
     intron          5581..5716
                     /score="0.77"
                     /source="AUGUSTUS"
                     /transcript_id="g5.t1"
                     /gene_id="g5"
     Internal        5717..5796
                     /score="0.85"
                     /frame="1"
                     /source="AUGUSTUS"
                     /transcript_id="g5.t1"
                     /gene_id="g5"
     intron          5797..5857
                     /score="0.79"
                     /source="AUGUSTUS"
                     /transcript_id="g5.t1"
                     /gene_id="g5"
     Terminal        5858..6216
                     /score="0.44"
                     /frame="2"
                     /source="AUGUSTUS"
                     /transcript_id="g5.t1"
                     /gene_id="g5"
     Transcript      7288..9162
                     /score="0.92"
                     /source="AUGUSTUS"
                     /g4.t1
     CDS             7288..9162
                     /source="AUGUSTUS"
                     /transcript_id="g4.t1"
                     /gene_id="g4"
                     /score="0.92"
                     /frame="[complement(6982..6984): 0,
                     complement(6985..8856): 0]"
                     /label="Putative gene 4"
     gene            7288..9162
                     /score="0.92"
                     /source="AUGUSTUS"
                     /g4
     Single          7288..9162
                     /score="0.92"
                     /frame="0"
                     /source="AUGUSTUS"
                     /transcript_id="g4.t1"
                     /gene_id="g4"
ORIGIN
        1 ATATCTCGTT GATCCCAACA CGTCTCCCTC AATATCCTTC CTTGTTAACC CATTCCCAAA
       61 GTACCCAAAC CGATTTCCTC TCCTCCTCTC AAATTCAAAG TCCTCCCACC TCGGGTCTCG
      121 CGAGACATCC CACTTGTGAT GTGCAGACCC TGGCCACAAT ATCATCACCC GATTTTTCCC
      181 CGCCCTTTGC TTCCACCACC CACCGCAACC ATCCTGGGTA ACCTTCCCCT CAAAGAAGGC
      241 CTCAACAGCT TCGTCGAATT CATTGGTAGC CTCGAGCGAA GGGGAGAGTG ATAGGTAACC
      301 TTGCGATGCT ATCTTTCGAA TACACTTGGC AATGTACACA GCAGCATGTT CGTTGTGTAA
      361 GGGGACGGTA CCACCAAGAG CGGTCCCTTG AGGCCCAGCA ACGAAGAAAT AGTTGGGGAA
      421 TCCGGGAGCC ATGAGCCCAA AGTAGCTTTT AGGGTATGGG TATTCCCAGG ATTCCTGGAG
      481 GGTCCCAGAG ACTCCGATAA CCGGGAAACT GGGCGCAGGG CGCGCGGGAA AACCAGTGGC
      541 GGCCACAATT ATGTCGACTG GATAGTGAGT GCCGGAGGCT GTAGTGATGC CATCAGCGGT
      601 AATGGATGCA ATGGGTGATT GTTCATAGGA TGTTTTGTCG TCAAGGAGTG CTTCGATATA
      661 CCCGGGGCCT GGAGTGAGCC GTTTGCATCC CGGGGCATAA TCGGGGACAA TTTGTGGGAA
      721 GATCTTTTTA TTCCCTCCGC TCCGCTTTTC CATGTTCTCA CGCAAGTCCT TTCTGAATAC
      781 ATCGCTTGCG TCACTACCTA GATAAAACGT ATCAAACCCC TTATGGAATG CGGAATACAA
      841 CTGTCTTCGG TAGTCCAAGT ACTTCTTTGG ATCTTCTGTA AAGGCTTTAA TTTCCTCTTC
      901 TGTAAACCTA TGGGCTCCTG GAGTCTCTTT CGTCGCCGCC TGGTCTTGCA GCGTCCGGTT
      961 GAACGCCGTA GATACCCAGT TCGGCGTTCT TGCAAAATGC ACTAGTTTTT CCACATCTGG
     1021 GAGCAATGCG GGAAGAATCT GCATTCCACT GGCCCCGTTT CCAATTACCG CAATGCGTTT
     1081 ACCCTGAACA TCAAGCTGAT CATCCCAATC AGCGGTATGT ACAACCGGCC CATTGAACGT
     1141 ACTGATCCCG GGGATATCTG GGAGTTCCGC CCGATTCAGC TTCCCAGTTG CGGATATGAG
     1201 AAAGTTGGCA GAAAGGTGTC CGGTTTCTTG GGTTTCAAGG TCCCGGATTT CCACGGACCA
     1261 TTTCGAGGCA TGAGGGTCCC ATTTGGCCGT CGTGACCTCG GTTGAGAACT TTGTGAGCTT
     1321 GCGAAGATCA TGCTTTGCAA ATACAGTTTC ATAGTACTCT CGTATCTCTG CTCCTGTGGC
     1381 GAAGAACTCG GACCATGAAG GGTTTGGAGC AAACGATAGT TGGTAAGCGT GGGACGGAAT
     1441 ATCACAGCGA ACACCGGGAT AATGGTTTTC ATGCCAGGTG CCACCCTAAG AGAGTTAGTG
     1501 GAAGCTTGAT GGGGGGGCTT TGCTGAGTAA TAGGTATACA TACGACGCGA GGCAGACGCT
     1561 CAAGTATAGT TAAGGTCAGG TTAGGAACCT TGGCTTGAAG CAGGGCGGCA GTTGCAATAC
     1621 CTGCAATACC AGTGCCAACA AGAATGGCCT AGAGAAGTTA GTGCATGATT AATTGCCCGA
     1681 TGGGGTGATA ATTATACCGA GACTGGCTGT GCTGGGTCAT ATGGCTCGGT GCTTGTTTTG
     1741 AAGGTAGATA ATGGAGACTC AGGCTCAGAC TCGACCTGAG GGAGCGAGTA TGGGATTCCC
     1801 ATGTTGAATA TGATGTTTCA CAGAAAGCAT TATGTAGATG AAAGCACAAA CATGAGGATA
     1861 TCGTTTGTAT TAGTAGATAA ATATGGCACT CTATCACGCA ATATATTAGA TATTTTTCGA
     1921 TCGTAAGTAC CTTCTTGCTT CATTTAACAA GGTTCTTTCA TCACCTATTG ATATGAACAG
     1981 GATAAGACTC GACAAATCTT TCATCAGTCA ATGGGATGCA ATTTCACCCA ATGATATTGC
     2041 TGTTTTTTGA GTTATTTGTC CCGAAGTAGG GTGACATGTT ACCCTCGACA TATTCTTCCC
     2101 CGATCACACA ATCATTCATT TCGTTGTTGT ATTCATTTTT AACATTATAG ACTGATAGAT
     2161 AAGCGCCATC TCATCACTGT TTCGATATAT TTCGATATCT AGAACTTACA TATATTAGGG
     2221 TTCACACGTG CTACCAGACC CTTACCAGTG CCCCACCACG AAATGCACGG ACCATCCAAA
     2281 AATAATCATT CCGCCCTCAG CCTTCAAATC GTCATCGCGA AATCCGGCCC CGCTAACAAC
     2341 AACAAGTGAT TGAGGACCAC CTACATTGCC ATCCATCTCA ATCTACCGCC ACTATCTTTC
     2401 ATCTCTCATT TGAAGGATAT ATATTCATCG ATACTTCTCG ACACCCCTAC ATACACGCTC
     2461 CACCAACACG CATACTCACA TACCAACAAA ATGCCTGCTC GCGGTATTAC CGGCCCTGGC
     2521 TACAGAGTGG CTCCCCGTGG CTTCTTTGGC CAGACCTACG ATGTCCTGAC GGATTCCGAG
     2581 AACGCCTCAG TTGTTAGAGG ACTTGCTGTT TTCGGTGTGG CGGTCGCTTT CTTTGCCACT
     2641 GGGCTGGGTG AACTGTTTGT CCCTGCGTAA GTTTATGGTG ATTGTAGTGA TGATGGGGCA
     2701 CAGATAGATA GGGATAGAGG CTAACTATAC TACAGGCAGT AAATAAGACG ACTGGAGAGG
     2761 GAAGAGGGAT GACAGATGGG GGATGGCTGG AGAGGCGAGG CCATCGTGTA CAATATGATG
     2821 ATAAAACTTT GCTTGGGGAT TTGTAATATT ATGGGCTTGG ATTGGGATAG GAAGGGATAG
     2881 TTACGCAACT ACAATCGAAA TGTACCCTTT GATATCTGAC ATTTGGAGAT GTTGCCATGT
     2941 AGTGAATGCT GTTAAAAATG CGTTGGAGTT GGATATATGC TGAAGTGGAA CTTGTAGTCG
     3001 CAGCCTCAGG TGAGGCATAT TTAATGCAAA CATCTTGGTA CAGCGATGAT GGTTCATGTT
     3061 CACTTTACCT AAATCGAGAA ATTAACTATC TAGTGGCACT TGATGCTGTC TGCATTCCTG
     3121 GGAATGGTCT AGACAGTTAT CCATTTCTAT AACTTCTGTG TTATTTATTG TCGCCAAGGC
     3181 TATGCCTGAT ATTTAACTTG AGACAGTTGG CTAGCTACTA GTCTTCGACA TTACTAGTGG
     3241 TCAGATTCTA GCAATATATA ATATGGCTTC CTTGTCCATA CCAACATTCA CAGCCTGCTG
     3301 TATTATTGGA TCTACTCTGT TTATCTTCAC CTCACCCCCC ATGTTCACCA ATGAATCAAC
     3361 TACTACGGTG CCCCACCTAC CCCGGCATAT TGTATTTGCC ATGATTGATG CCGGCTAGCA
     3421 CAGCTGGAAC GTGATTCATG TAGTCTAGGC ACCGGAAAGT TCCATTGAGT GTAGAGCTCA
     3481 GGGCATGTCG TGTCGGTAGT AGGATATAGG ATATGAGAAG GGTGTGAGAG GGGTATGCGT
     3541 AGGGGATGAA GATGATAACT GATAAGTGAG AGGTAAAAAA GAGAGGTGTG GTTTTAATTC
     3601 ATATATATTG ATAGAGATTT GTTGATGGTA TTGGTTGCCA TGAATTTTAT GGGTTGTTGT
     3661 CCCTGACTTA GATATATCAT CTATTGCTGG CTCCTCTGTA ACATCAACCC TACTATAATG
     3721 CTTCCACTAT ATATTAGAAA ATACAAGTCA TCTTCGGCAA AGAATCACCA CTGATAGTTC
     3781 CAGCTGTTGT GAGCACTCAC TTGGCCACTT GAAGATAAAA GATCACATTT TTACCTCACA
     3841 ATATTTTCTC TCCCTTCAAC CAATCACGGC TTCCATACCG GAGAACAATA CTGAGATCGA
     3901 CCCCACTTTT CAGCAGAACA ATACTTAAGC AAGCCTAAGT ATTTTCGTCC TAAATAGGAA
     3961 ACATCCCCAC ATATTTCCCC AATGTAGTAG GTGTCGTCGT TAACTTCATG TCTCGATGCA
     4021 CATAATTAAA GGATTACAGA TATGAGGCTT TCTATGTATA TTATATTATA TTTGGACATG
     4081 CCCGAAGTGT TTCTGTATGT AGGCTTCCTG TCAACTACAG ACATAATTTA CTAAATTTAA
     4141 TCGGCTGGCG GTCATGGGGG CATGGTTCTT GGGCTGTGTA AGGGGCGACG ACTAATGGAG
     4201 AGGAAACTTT GGTGTCTATT GGTGACAATA GACGGAATAT GATGGATGTG ATGGAGCAAT
     4261 ACTGCAAAGT TGAGAAAAAG GCACTGGCTT AGTGGAGTGG GGTGAAAGGA TAGGGCGGGA
     4321 AGTCGACAGG GTGGGTTATG GGATGTGAAG ATAATTTTGA CATTTGGGTT TTTTTGATTA
     4381 TTTGATTGAG TAATCACGAT AATGTAAAGA AAGGTATACC GGTAACTAAT CTCCGTGCCA
     4441 GTCTGTTTGA AATTTTAGAA TAAACTTCAC AGCTGACAGC TTAGAGAATA CATATCAACT
     4501 TTACTGTCTC ACATCAATTT TATCATTAGG TATAATCATA TTCTTCCCAT TGCTTTCCTA
     4561 GTCCGATATC GTCATTTATG TATCATATTA CTCTGTATGC CTCAACTCTC TAGAAACTAC
     4621 CAATTTGAAC ACTCACACCT TATACTAACT TCTTCGAACC CAGTTATTGC TCGCATACAG
     4681 CTCCTTCCGC GTCTTTGTGG CGTTCTAAGA CTCTAACTGC GGATCTGCCA GACAATTGAC
     4741 CTATCTATCA CATATAGAGA GCGAACCTTG CGCAAAAGAC ACTCCGTCCT TAGTATTTTG
     4801 ACGTGCCATA TTTGGTTCTA TTGACTGATA GGTGAAGGAG CGATAAATAT CAGGAGTGTG
     4861 CCTGAGAAAG GCAATGGGAG GTACAAAAGC CTGCCAGATG TCGTTGATGA GAAGACAGAG
     4921 ATCTCATCGT CATCTATTCA TGGAACTTAG CTTGTTTTTC TATACTTTTG TATCCCCTTT
     4981 GTTCACTAGA TAGCATCATC ATAAACAATG CTTATGATAC TACAACACAA TATTGGTACC
     5041 CCGTCAACTA CGGCGATATA CCAATAATCC TCCCTATTAG CCGCGGCGGT AACGTGACTG
     5101 TCACCTTCCA AGACTTTATC GACTTCCATT ACTGGTCGCA GACAACTGCA GCATCTGGCG
     5161 GCTTCCAGCT CGGCGCCCTT ATTATTGTCT TTTTCCTTCT CGTCTTCTGC AGTTCTAGAG
     5221 AGCGCATGCT CAAGAAGAAC ATCATTGCCC AGCTCATCAC TATTATTATT GCTATCGTTA
     5281 AAGGGTCTCT TGGCCTGTGG TATGTATTCT CAGACTGGCA GCAGCCATAC CATGCCCTCA
     5341 CAAACGATTT CAGCAGCCTT TGACAAAGCT CCTACAGCAC AAGCGCTGTC AGCGGAGTGT
     5401 TTCATATATT CTTAGTTGTT GCAATCGAAT TGATGCTTTT TATGCACGCC TGGGCCGTAA
     5461 TTAAGATGTG GAATGTGTAT TGGAAAGTCT CCATGGTGGT GATTTCGATT GGCTTGGTGG
     5521 GTACAGTGTT AGTCTTGAGG GCCCTGACAC AGGCGATGTG GATCAAGGCG GCGTTGGATA
     5581 GTATGTCTGT GGGAGTGATT CCGGATGCCG GTATTTATAG GCTGGCGATG ATTCAAGGTG
     5641 GCTTCTTCTG TGCATCTTTG GTGTGGTTTA TGGTGATATT TAACACGAAG TTGATTTCAC
     5701 ATTTGTGGAG TACAAGGATG CTCCGAGTGA GAGTCAAGGA GCTATCTCCA ATGGAGATAC
     5761 TCATTATTAC TGATGGCATT GTCATGATGA CTCCTAGTAA GTATCCTTAC ACAAAACCTT
     5821 TATTGAGATC TATCCCGTCA TTAACATTAG TTCGCAGTTA TTTTCTATGC ATTCTCCCGA
     5881 AGCAAATACT CCTACTACCT AGACTTCAAC TCCCTCATCC TCTGGTCCAT CGCAGTTATC
     5941 CTTCCCACCG GAACCTTTGT TGCTCAACGC GCCATGGCCA AAAGTCGTGT TGCTACCGTG
     6001 TATTATCTTT CCTCTTTTTC TGGAAACGGT GCCAGCAGAG ATATGAATAA CAATAGTCCC
     6061 ATGTATCAGG GGGAGTTGGA TCTTGCTGGC CAGCATGGTA GTGACATCAC GAATACGACC
     6121 TATGTTAAAA TCAGGCCACC GATAAAGCTT AAACAGGATT GTTCTGATGA TGGCCGAGTG
     6181 AGGGTAGAGC GAGATATTGA GCAACTGTAT GAGTGAATGT TGACTTAAGT CCACTGGCAA
     6241 AGTTGGGTGG ACGAGCGCCG ATGTGCGAAG TTATGGTGCC GTTAAGAGAC GCATGTGCTC
     6301 TCATTTTCCT TGTTTTTCTG TCCGTAAGCT TTGTTTCTTG GTTACATTTG TGTGAGATGG
     6361 CCGTAGGCGA TACTCATTAT AATATAAAAT TTTAATCTAC ACAATCTCTT AACAGGATGC
     6421 AAGACAATGT TCGTTATAAT GTAGCGGCTG ATCGCATTAT GTAAACTGCT GTGTACAGCG
     6481 GGCCCCTGAT CGCAATTTCC CAAATTGGGC AACTACACCA ATGCGGGGCA GTGACCCCAC
     6541 CTAACTCCGG AATCCAAATC TACATCGACT TCTGCTCCAA CGAACAAATA ATGTAGAAAT
     6601 AGTGACATTG GCCTATCTGC AGCTTCCAGT GCCTGGTGTC TCCCTCACTC TTAAGCAAGC
     6661 ATCGCTATTT TTGAACTTGA GCCGCACCAT TAATCGTTAC TGCCTTCAGA TCGATCATGG
     6721 TAGCACAAAA CTGCCAAGTC TTACTTCTTC CCAAAATTGT AAAGGTGATA CGGTGCCTTC
     6781 CTTATCCGTT ACCGTGTCGT ACTTGCCATT TCGTGTCGGA TGTCGCCATT AAAGAGTAGT
     6841 TTCTGTTTCG GACGACTTCA AGGAAAGGTT TGCGTTCTTC CGGCTTTTAT TTTTTCGTGA
     6901 CCTACTTCGT CATTTGGTAC TCATCTATAG TTGATTTGGC ATTGACATTC CCTTGGAATT
     6961 CTGTCCAATG TTTCACTGCT ATCTTTTGCA TCAATAGAAA TGATATAGAT TGATCCAAAT
     7021 TTGTCCCTTT TTTTGTTGCT TCTACGGCTC CAGCAGCCAA AAGTACTAAG CGCCCATTAT
     7081 CGCCATCTGT CTGCCATCTG GACTTTGCAA GCAGCATTAT CTTATCAAGA AATCGAAAAA
     7141 CAGAGTTTCT TTTTTTGAAC CAAACACACA TTCTGACCAC GAATGACTAC AATCCGTCTG
     7201 TTCTTTCGCC ATCCGAACCG TTGTAGTATC TTGGTCTCCT ATCTAATGCT CGTATGTAGC
     7261 TCGTTACCGC CATACAGTCA TTCAAACATG AACTCTCAAC CGGCTCAAAG CCATGAAGTA
     7321 CCCCTGATTA CTCATCCCGA AAGTATTGTC GGCCTGAACT ATGGATCTCC AGCTCGACTA
     7381 CTCATTCCTC GGCCCCCGTC TAGGAGGCCG CCCTCTCCAC CGCTAGCCCA GAGTAGCCTG
     7441 CCACCTCTTA ATGCTAGTGA CGGAGAAGTT AGAAAAACCC CAACGCCGGT TATGCAGAGA
     7501 TCCCGGCCCC GAATCCCCAG GCGAAGATTA TATACTTTTA AGCCTGAGAG TTCATCATCG
     7561 AAATCAGATA GCCCGCTCAT CTACCAAGAC GATGCCAAGT CCTTCTCAAG TTTTAGCTAC
     7621 GATGGTCGCT ATCCTACCCT TTCGCCAACG TCAAAAACCA AAATAGATCC TGTCCCGTGC
     7681 CCCAATAGTG AGAATGCACA TCGTACTAGA AGCGACTACA ATCATAAGCT GTCGCCGCCA
     7741 CAGTCCTATA GAGATCTCAG AAGGTTCAAT TCCCTTGCCC TCGGGCCAAA AAGAAAACAT
     7801 CAGGCACTAG CTCGTCCATC TCTCGACAAT ATCACCAGTC GCTCCGGCCA TCCTCAACCG
     7861 CACAATTCCG ACCCAGAGAG GTATAGTCGA CAATATAACT GGAGTCCAGC TCCTGATATG
     7921 AAAAGCGAGA GTCTGGGCCA ACGGACTCTA CTCCGAGCTA ATGACTGGGC GACTTCAGTC
     7981 AGCAATATTA TTCAAACTAT TGGGCACCCG AGTAGCAAAG ACAGCCGATT CACAATACCA
     8041 AAGGGGTTCC GGTTAGACAT CAACCAAGGA ACGAATGGTG TATCAGCAAG AATGACAAGC
     8101 TCGGAGCTCA CGGGCTCTTG TCACTCTCAG AGTGGCGGAG AGAGTCAATG TGTACAAGAA
     8161 GATGGAGTCG ACTACCTCTA TGTGGCAAAG CAAGCTATGA GACGGCCGAC CAAGCTTCTA
     8221 CAGACTAGCC GAATCCCCAT AAAGTCTAGT CCGTCTTTAG GACTTCAGAC TCCGAACGTT
     8281 AAAACTCAAC CTCGAGCAGG ACGTTCTTTG AGGAAAGCCA CCACTTCATT TCTCACCAAA
     8341 CTTCTCGGTT CCAATCAAAA TAGTGACAAT TTGAACACTT CTGAGATGCG CCTTCGTGGA
     8401 GAACAGTTTC GTGAAGGAAT CAGTGAACAA TCAGACATCA CCGGTACGCT TCAAAAACAG
     8461 TCGAGGTCAC TTTCTTCTTG GGGCTTTTCC ACCTTTCTTC AAAAGGGAAA ACTTAAACAC
     8521 AAAAGAGTCG ACCGCTCATC TTCATCGGAA CATCTTTTCG ATATCCCGCG GCAACACAGA
     8581 CCTGTCAATA TGGAGGGCCA GAGTCACAAT CCAGATTTTC GGAGTCCTGG ACTGAACAAA
     8641 CCAGAGTTTT CTTCCAGAAT TCTCAATACA AGTCAAATTT CTATCGATGA ACTCCTTATA
     8701 CCTGATCTTC GCCAAGAGGA TTCTAATGAT AACAGATACT GGGATGTCAT AATGTCTAAT
     8761 GAGCTATGTC ATTCCGGCCC ATCCAATATC TGCAAGACCA AATCTCCCAG TCGTCTCAAG
     8821 ACTAAGCAGC ACTCCGGTGT GTTCCATTTG CAACGTTCCC CTTCCCACCT TGGTCCCATG
     8881 ACATTTTCCA AGCTTTTCCA GATGGAGTCC GTGTCTGACA TGGTATGGTA CATGGATTCC
     8941 TCCTTGTGGG AAGCCAAAGA TGGCACTCCA CGTCTGTTGC CACGAGGTTA TGACAAAAGT
     9001 CAGGCCAAAG AGATGGGTCT TGTCCCATAC TCTGGAGTGC TACCAGCTCA GCCGCCTTCG
     9061 GTCCACGTGA ACACGTCTTC TCTCAAGCAC ACTCGCCCTC GGCCACTATC TCGCCAAGTA
     9121 AACGTGGCTC TGCTGGAGCA TCAGGCAGAG ATGCACGACT AG
//
LOCUS       Ce.albifundus_CMW13980_AlphaReceptor     10783 bp    DNA     linear   PLN 02-NOV-2017
DEFINITION  Ceratocystis albifundus strain CMW13980 13980_scaffold256, whole
            genome shotgun sequence.
ACCESSION   MANW01000254 MANW01000000
VERSION     MANW01000254.1
KEYWORDS    WGS.
SOURCE      Ceratocystis albifundus (unknown)
  ORGANISM  Ceratocystis albifundus
            Eukaryota; Fungi; Dikarya; Ascomycota; Pezizomycotina;
            Sordariomycetes; Hypocreomycetidae; Microascales;
            Ceratocystidaceae; Ceratocystis.
REFERENCE   1  (bases 1 to 36695)
  AUTHORS   van der Nest,M.A., Steenkamp,E.T., Roodt,D., Soal,N.C., Palmer,M.,
            Chan,W.Y., Wilken,P.M., Duong,T.A., Naidoo,K., Santana,Q.C.,
            Trollip,C., De Vos,L., van Wyk,S., McTaggart,A.R., Wingfield,M.J.
            and Wingfield,B.D.
  TITLE     Genomic analysis of the aggressive tree pathogen Ceratocystis
            albifundus
  JOURNAL   Fungal Biol 123 (5), 351-363 (2019)
   PUBMED   31053324
REFERENCE   2  (bases 1 to 36695)
  AUTHORS   Roodt,D., Van Der Nest,M., Wilken,M., Wingfield,B.D. and Naidoo,K.
  TITLE     Direct Submission
  JOURNAL   Submitted (20-JUN-2016) Genetics, University of Pretoria, Corner of
            Lynnwood Road and Roper Street, Pretoria, Gauteng Province 0028,
            South Africa
COMMENT     ##Genome-Assembly-Data-START
            ##Assembly Date          :: 30-JUN-2014
            Assembly Method        :: Velvet v. 1.1
            Genome Representation  :: Full
            Expected Final Version :: Yes
            Genome Coverage        :: 24.0x
            Sequencing Technology  :: Illumina
            ##Genome-Assembly-Data-END##
FEATURES             Location/Qualifiers
     Transcript      complement(1..1299)
                     /score="0.45"
                     /source="AUGUSTUS"
                     /g1.t1
     CDS             complement(join(<1..536,620..1299))
                     /score="0.45"
                     /score="0.91"
                     /source="AUGUSTUS"
                     /transcript_id="g1.t1"
                     /gene_id="g1"
                     /frame="[complement(1..536): 1, complement(620..1299): 0]"
                     /label="Putative gene 1"
     gene            complement(<1..1299)
                     /score="0.45"
                     /source="AUGUSTUS"
                     /g1
     Internal        complement(1..536)
                     /score="0.45"
                     /frame="1"
                     /source="AUGUSTUS"
                     /transcript_id="g1.t1"
                     /gene_id="g1"
     source          1..>10783
                     /organism="Ceratocystis albifundus"
                     /mol_type="genomic DNA"
                     /submitter_seqid="13980_scaffold256"
                     /strain="CMW13980"
                     /host="Parinari curatellifolia"
                     /db_xref="taxon:357446"
                     /country="Zambia"
                     /collection_date="Mar-2005"
     intron          complement(537..619)
                     /score="0.92"
                     /source="AUGUSTUS"
                     /transcript_id="g1.t1"
                     /gene_id="g1"
     Initial         complement(620..1299)
                     /score="0.91"
                     /frame="0"
                     /source="AUGUSTUS"
                     /transcript_id="g1.t1"
                     /gene_id="g1"
     Transcript      6873..8135
                     /score="0.88"
                     /source="AUGUSTUS"
                     /g2.t1
     CDS             join(6873..7659,7714..8135)
                     /score="0.94"
                     /score="0.92"
                     /source="AUGUSTUS"
                     /transcript_id="g2.t1"
                     /gene_id="g2"
                     /frame="[6873..7659: 0, 7714..8132: 2, 8133..8135: 0]"
                     /label="Alpha pheromone receptor"
     gene            6873..8135
                     /score="0.88"
                     /source="AUGUSTUS"
                     /g2
     Initial         6873..7659
                     /score="0.94"
                     /frame="0"
                     /source="AUGUSTUS"
                     /transcript_id="g2.t1"
                     /gene_id="g2"
     intron          7660..7713
                     /score="1"
                     /source="AUGUSTUS"
                     /transcript_id="g2.t1"
                     /gene_id="g2"
     Terminal        7714..8135
                     /score="0.92"
                     /frame="2"
                     /source="AUGUSTUS"
                     /transcript_id="g2.t1"
                     /gene_id="g2"
     Transcript      9068..10783
                     /score="0.68"
                     /source="AUGUSTUS"
                     /g3.t1
     CDS             join(9068..10156,10238..10783)
                     /score="0.79"
                     /score="0.87"
                     /source="AUGUSTUS"
                     /transcript_id="g3.t1"
                     /gene_id="g3"
                     /frame="[9068..10156: 0, 10238..10780: 0, 10781..10783:
                     0]"
                     /label="Hypothetical"
     gene            9068..10783
                     /score="0.68"
                     /source="AUGUSTUS"
                     /g3
     Initial         9068..10156
                     /score="0.79"
                     /frame="0"
                     /source="AUGUSTUS"
                     /transcript_id="g3.t1"
                     /gene_id="g3"
     intron          10157..10237
                     /score="0.87"
                     /source="AUGUSTUS"
                     /transcript_id="g3.t1"
                     /gene_id="g3"
     Terminal        10238..10783
                     /score="0.87"
                     /frame="0"
                     /source="AUGUSTUS"
                     /transcript_id="g3.t1"
                     /gene_id="g3"
ORIGIN
        1 CCTCCAGTGT CGTGCGTCTG TGAACCAGCT TGTCGTCTTC CACCGTAGTG ATGGTGGTCG
       61 GGATGTTTGG TATCAAGAAC TTATCCCATA CCGCTTCCTT CTCAACTTCC ACGGCTTGCA
      121 GGAAGTTGCC CATCCGTTCC TTAGTGTCTC TGTCCAGGAT GGGTTCCTTG GTGGTGATGG
      181 CGAGTCCGGT CCTGGTCATG GTAACTTTCG TTACCATCTC GTTTCCCTTG AACACTGCCT
      241 GGTTCAGCTT TTGCTTCGTC ACGGCAGTGT TTACCTTCTT CCACTTTGAG TCGTCATAGA
      301 GTGGTGCCAG GTATCTTTTT CCTTCCCGTC TCTCCGGCTG GGACTGGGGC TTGGCCAGCG
      361 TTCTTGATGC CGCGGGAGGC TTCGCGGGGA GCGTGATGGT GGTCGGGATG TTTGGGATCA
      421 CGAACTTATC CCATACCGCT TCCTTCTCAA CTTCCACGGC TTGCAGGAAG TTGCCCATCC
      481 GTTCCTGAGT GTCTCTGTCC AGGATGGGTT CCTTGGTGGT GATGGCGAGT CCGGTCCTGG
      541 TCATGGTAAC TTTCGTTACC ATCTCGTTTC CCTTGAACAC TGCCTGGTTC AGCTTTTGCT
      601 TTGTCACGGC AGTGTTTACC TTCTTCCACT TTGAGTCGTC ATAGAGTGGT GCCAGGTATC
      661 TTTTTCCTTC CCGTCTCCCC GGCTGGGACT GGGGCTTGGC CAGCGTTCTT GATGCCGCGG
      721 GAGGCTTCGC GGGGAGCGTG ATGTGGCGGG TCTAGCACCC GCTGCCGCTT TCTGAGCCCA
      781 GGTCTTGGGC TTGTTGGTCT GTGGGATCTC GACGGGGCGC GCAGTCGTGC GCGGCATCTG
      841 GGGGATCGCG AGGGGGCGCG CAGGCGTGCG CGTCGGTTGA GGGGCTGGGG ACCCCGAGAG
      901 GTCCTGGCGC AGCTTGATCT TGGCTGCTTC CTTCACCATT TTCATGATGT CTTTGACAAA
      961 GTCTTTGGAA ATCTTGTCCA TCTTCGAGCG CGTCGCGTCT TCTTCCAGCT TGTCCAGGAC
     1021 AGAGAAGATC ATGGCCGCCC CGATGCGTTT GGATTCCCGC ACCGATCTGG TCTCTTTCCA
     1081 GATGTCGTCC AGTAATTCGA CGAAGCTGCC TTTTTGTGCT CTCGTAGGGG TGTTTCCAGC
     1141 GTGGATTGAC TGGTTCAGGG CGTTTTCGGT GGTCGCAGCG GCGGGTGCTG TGTCGCGTTG
     1201 GGGGTTTTCT GCAGTCGTGT TTGAGGTCGG TGAGGGGGGA GGGGGCTGCG CAACCTTGCG
     1261 AGGCTGACGC TCATGGTCCA CCATATCGGT GTCTTCCATG TTGTTGATGT GCTATGGGAT
     1321 GATGGGGTTT TGTTTTCTTA ATTGATTGTT CGTTTGAGCT GTGTGGTCGG CTATTCTGAT
     1381 GTTGTGCTCG TGGTAACTTG AGTAATCGTA TGTTGGGAGG ATCAGGAGAT ATCGGGTCTG
     1441 GTCTGATATG TATGTATGTA TTTTTAACGT CCACCTACTG ATTTTCCACA GCAATACGAC
     1501 AGCATGTTCC GGACAGGAGA ATCTCCCGGG CGGTTGGCAG TGACAGGAGC ACATAGACTT
     1561 TGATCATCTC CTATGGCTCT TTTGGGGTCC AGCAGTATAG CAAAGAGGAT CTCTGTCCAG
     1621 AGCGGCCCAA GGACAAAGCT GTCGGGTTCC AGGATTGGTT ACCTGGTGTT TTTTGGTAGG
     1681 TGGCAGCTGC GTGAAATTCT AGTCTAAAAA GCCGCCGACT GTCAGCGTGC GGGGGGGGAA
     1741 TAGGCCCCGG CTGAGTACGA TGGTTTTGGC CTTCTGTGTC CATGGCTGCT GCTGCACCTG
     1801 TGGTTTTCAC TTTTCCGCCC CACCGACAAA ACTCCAGACT AACCCTAAGG CTAGAAGTGG
     1861 AGACAACGGT CCTTCTGAAA ACCTGCAATG TGTCCTGAGG CCATGAAAAT CATGGAGACA
     1921 GGACAGCAGA TTCCAGCGCA GTCTGGGGAC TCTTCCCCTC GTCTTCAGGC GATGAGAGTA
     1981 ATCAAACCGG ACTGTGTGAG CATCCGAGGG CTCATGGTCT GTCCTTCCGC CACCCTGTTG
     2041 GCCGCTGCCT TGAACGGTGT GGATGTGACC CAAGGCAGTC CCCTTTCTGG TGACCTGCCA
     2101 CAGTCGCCAG TCTGTCCGAG GACAGAGGAA CGCAAGAAAA AAAAACAAAA AACAAAAGAA
     2161 AAAGATGTGG ACTGTGTGAA CTCTCAAAAT TCACTCCTGA ACGTGAAGGT GAGCTCCTTG
     2221 AGTTGGAGTG GTGTTGTGGC GATGAGGAGT TGGCGATCGC GAAAGTTGTC GTGAAAAAGG
     2281 GGGGGCGAGT CGACGACGAG GTTATCCTCA AAGTTGGGTA AGCGCGGCCT CAAGGCTTCA
     2341 CAGCTCATTG TCAAGATCCA TGACAGAGTC AGAGAAAAAG AAAAGAATGA AAGACGCCCA
     2401 TCAGTGTCAT AGGCGTCGTC CTCCGGCAGC CCGGGAGAGG GGGAGGCACC AGACCTCAAA
     2461 GGTACCCCGC CCGAGGGTTG TAAGAGGGAG AGTTTGATTG ATTTGACGGG ACCCCGTATT
     2521 TTTCATAGGC TATGTGGAGG CTTAGACAAG GCATCATAGT GAGGCAACCG CGACCCCAAA
     2581 AAGGAAGCGA GACGTACAAC ACTGGGTATT CGCACGTGGT CACCCACCGT ACTACTGATC
     2641 CAGCGCTCTA TGGCTTGACT AAGGGGGAGC AGACGGGACC CCGTATTTTC CATAGGCTAT
     2701 GGTCGTACGT GGTAAATTGG GGTTTAGCGG CTATTATAAA CTAAGAAAAA GTGAAGAAGG
     2761 TCACTTTCCA GTAGACGTTA AATATATTCA AATCAAATCA AATCAAAGCA GTGCCGAAAG
     2821 CCGTAGGCCT TTTGAACTAG TTTAAACGCG GTCATGGCAG ACCAACAACA CCAGGTATCC
     2881 AGTCCTGGAA CCTCACAGGC ACGCTAAACA CACAGCTGCA AGTAATTCGA GCTTATGATA
     2941 TCGTGAGAAG AATAGTGGCA GCCGGCGCCC ATACGAAATT CTCAAATCAG CTAAGATGGG
     3001 CCTATACTGA TGAAAGCTCT GTTAGTAATC GCTTCCTCAT GATTGGTTAG GAACTGTAGT
     3061 TATGAACTTC CTGGATAGTG CGTGGGGAGT AGTTTCCTGT ATTTCTTATC AAAATGATAT
     3121 AATGTGTTGT GATAACGACG TCAGTCGAAC ATGTTCGTTT CTGGTAGCAG GCAGCACTAG
     3181 GGTTAGTGCT CCGATATAAC CCCAACGTTG TAACCCCACA TTTTCGCAAG AAAAAAGCTG
     3241 GACGACCAAC GTCAAGGAAA TAGGCAAATT TCCAATATTT ACACGACATC AGATCTTGAC
     3301 AACTACAGGC TTCGATACAA ATCCACTTAC CGAATCCCTC ATCTTGAATT CAAATTTTTA
     3361 TTCTCCAAAA CAAGCAAGCG ATCGATATGG CTCCTCGCGG TATTACTGGC CCCGGCTACA
     3421 GAGTCGCTCC TCGCGGGTTC TTCGGCTCGA CTTACGATGC TCTTACCAGC TCCGAGAACG
     3481 CATCGATAGT GCGTGGAGTG GCTATCTTTG GTGTAAGTAC TTTTCTTGCT GCTTCTGCTG
     3541 CTGAGTATAT AGATTTGGAG TCACCGGAGG GATGGTGGGA GTGGACAACT GCTTTAAAGA
     3601 GGCGTCTGTT AACCATTGAG AATATAGGTC GCTGTTACTT TCTTCGCTAG TGGCTTGGGT
     3661 GATTTGTTCG TGCCTAGGTA AGTGGCCTAT TGGCTTTAAT AGGAAACACG GGCGGGCGAT
     3721 GGTTTACTCG CTCTGTGTCA GCCTGCCCCT CTGCCTGGAT GGGACTGAAG CTAACGTTTT
     3781 AACCTGGGAG TACAGCCAAT AGAAGTCGTA ACGGAATTAG ATATCGGGGC GGAAAGGTTG
     3841 AAGTTGGCTT TATTGGAGGT TCATACAAGA AATGGCACTG TTCATGACGC GCTATCTCTG
     3901 CTCTAGCGGT GTTGGAAGAT ACAACGGACT TCTGAGGGTG TGTATCGCCG CCTATATTAC
     3961 CACCGTGTAT GAATACCGGT ATTGGCGAGG GGGAGAAATG CGCTTTGGTG ACTGCCTGTA
     4021 AGATTAGCTT GGGTTATCTG GTATGTGCAC TGCTCATCAT GGGGCTGGCA CAACGGAGGG
     4081 GGCGGGATAG GCATTGGTGC TCTTTGGAGT AAAATGACAA GTTTTATTTC TTTACAACTT
     4141 GCTAATCATT GCAGTGTCAC CCAAGCACTG TTAATACGAG CATCAGAGTG TATAGAGACG
     4201 CAGCTACAGG GTGTTTGTGT CTTTCTTTGC GTTACAAGTT GGCCAGTGGT CCTGTTTTGA
     4261 AATATCAGAT GCGATTTCAG AGGCAGTATG GTATCGCTTG CTGCCCAAGA AACTAGCCCT
     4321 CAACCCGGCC TATTTAAGGA TGGGCGGTCA CGAAAAGGTG ATTATGAATG GCTTGAGGGC
     4381 TAGACAGAAG CGATATGTAC ATGGCAAGAT GGGATAAACG AGAAGGCAGT AGTGGAGCTC
     4441 TGTTACATCT TGAGTCGTCA GTTGTTCATG GTGGTTTGAT AAGGAAAGAC ATTGTAGGAA
     4501 GCGGAACAGA ATGGAATATG GCAGCAACGC GCAAGCACGA CAACAAGACC ACAGCTGCAC
     4561 ATAGATTCAA GTTCAAACAT TCGTGCGTCA AGGTAAAAAC ATGCACCGCT GTTGCTTACT
     4621 GCTGTGGATC TGATACTGAC ATTGCCGTTG ACGTTGACAG GTTGAGAAGA AGCGACAAGA
     4681 CCAACATGCA TTGGAAACAA GCCAATCACA AAGATCAAGG GCTGGGACCA GGCTGAGCCG
     4741 ACAGACCGCT GTTAGCCCGG GAGCAAGCCA AAGAAGGAGC ACAGACACTA TGTACACACT
     4801 TCGCAGTACA AGTGTGGGGC GGGCCAAACA AGTCACAAAA GGAAAGGGGG ATGAATGTGA
     4861 AAGACGCTGC ATGCTATGGA GCAGATGCGG ACTTTGGCCA ACGGTGGTGC AGGAGGCTAG
     4921 TCACAATTCC AGGGGCGTAA GCAACCTTTA CGTGCTGTAC ATGAATGGCA AGCTAGGACT
     4981 TTCCTTATTG AGACAGCTGC AGCTGAATAG AAATGTAATG GATAACCAGC TGAACTTGGA
     5041 CTTCTTTGAC GTCTGCCAGA ATCACTACGA TCAAACGAGT GAACAGATAA CCGGTGCTAG
     5101 AGCTAGCAAT TCTGAGCTGC AAGCACGGCA TATTGAGACC GGAAGCGCCT ACTAAGAGCA
     5161 CGAGAAAAGG ATCAAGCAAG AGGAAAGCGT ATCTTGCAAG TAGAGCCAGC TGACAAGCCT
     5221 CAGATGTTGA ATGGAACTGT GTGTGATAAG TCTCCTTTAC GCTTCATTGC GTAGTGGGCA
     5281 GACGGTAGGA ATGGGCCAAG ACCAAGCCTA GCCTGGCTTT GCTCCGCCTG ACTTCCGATA
     5341 GCTACAAAGA GGCCATCAGG AGACGTCTGG GCCCAGATTT GCTTGTTTAT TTATTTTAAT
     5401 TTATCGTTTC TTTTTCCATG TCGAGGTGCG GATCGGCGAA TAGCAGTGGC AATAGCAGCC
     5461 ACTGGCCCCG CTTTTCGGAG GATCAATGTT ACACCTGGCC CCACTGAACT AAAGAACAAT
     5521 AGCAAGCGAG AAAGACACCT TTTAACCCAA AAAGGCAGCA TCCTAGCCAA AACTGGCAGG
     5581 GGCGGTCCTC GATATAAGCC GCAATGCAAA ATTGGCAACA ACAAAAAATT CGGGTAATTT
     5641 AACGGGAGCA ATGGCGGCAA CAGGTAGCTT GTAGAGTAAC TGCCTGCGTA TGGTCTAATT
     5701 TTATTCCTAA TTTATCGTTT GATTTATCTC CCTTCCTATC CCTTCCTATC CCTTCAGTTC
     5761 TTCTCTCGGC TACTCTAGGC CGGTGGTTTG CGCTGCAATG TGATCATGGA GGGGATCTGG
     5821 CAAGCTTGCA GTTGGTATAG CGCCAGAAGT ACGAGTAGAA CAACCAAAAG AGAAAAGAGA
     5881 GCCGGGCACC TGATGGTATA CGAAGCGAGC TGGGGTCTGT AAGTCACGCC TCCTCAGAAC
     5941 AGCAACCAAC TCATCATGAC AAAAAGATAC GAATGAAAGA TGCTGCTAGA CAGGACATGA
     6001 CAGAATGACT CTAGACGCTG GCTCTAGTTT CTTTAATGCC TCTTTGATTC CTAATTCATT
     6061 ATTGTGAAGC TCAGTGCCAA GTGCTTTTGA AAGCGGTGTT TCTCTTCCTT TACTCTTTTT
     6121 GAAATATAGT CTCTCCATTT CCCAAGCCTA GTGTCACTAT TCCTTATTAG CGGCCTGCCG
     6181 TTGCCTACAT ATCTTTGATT GCTGCTTTGG TGTCTTGCCA CTGGCAAAGC TAGTGCTCGA
     6241 CATTTCGCAT TTCGACAAAT CAGATTGCGA TATATCTAGT TTCAGACCAT ACCCCTTCTC
     6301 ACCACATTCG TTGAAACCAT TCTCTTTCTC GCTGAGCTGC GCCTTTGCTG TGTGTGGTAC
     6361 AAACCACATG ACAGGCCCGG ACGGGAAACG CTAGGGCTGG CATGACACCC AACATCGACC
     6421 TCTGGCTTGC TGGTAGACTG CGGCCTTTTT TTCTCCACTG TGTATCTTTG GTTATCCTGC
     6481 TCTTTGTCTA AGACTCTTTC AGTTTTTGTA ATATCCTTCT TGCCCGGTCA TATCTTGCCT
     6541 TCTCCCCCTA TCCTCTTCTT TGGCATTCTG CGAGTATATC TGCCAGCTTT CAATACTTCT
     6601 CCTTGTTATT TAACCCCCAC GCCCCGGCTA GTCTGCCATG TATATAATGA GTAAGGGCTC
     6661 CGTATCGTCT TCATCTCCTC CCCAAGTTCT CATTCCATCA TCTTTCTCAG AGACAGACTC
     6721 CAAGGCTGTC TTTCTTTTTC GTCTGCTATA GAGCTTGCAC TCTCACATTG CTTTGGCTCT
     6781 GGCTTTCACC ATCCAAGATA GGGCACTCTT CTGCACCTTG ACTACCTTTG CTCCTACTAA
     6841 TAAGTCTACA ACTCTCTGCC CATCTGTTCA CCATGTCTAA TCAAGACAAT ACCACTTCGG
     6901 GCTCCAGCGG CGCCTTCAAC CCGTACACCC AAATCTTCAA TATCACGATG TCCGACGGGG
     6961 TTACTCAGAT TGGCGTACCT ATGGATGAAA TAAATTACGT TGTTGGAATC TTCTACTCCC
     7021 AGTCCATCTC CTACGGCGTC CAGTTTGGCC TTTGCGGTGG CATCTTCCTG GCTCTGGTGA
     7081 CGTTTAGCTT GCCTGAACGT TTGCGCAAGA CCAGTGTAAG GCTGCAGGCA GCCGCTCTCT
     7141 TGGTCAACAT GCTCCGTACA CTGCTGCTAG CGCTGTACTA CCCCTCCAAT TTCACCGAGC
     7201 TGTATGACCT AGCCAGCAAC GAGTTCCTGA AAGTCAATAA TTTGGACTTT TTCGTGAGCA
     7261 TTGGGTCCAA TGTTGCTGGA GGGATAACGT TCCTCTTGAT TCAGGCCATT TTGATTATGC
     7321 ATTTGTGGAC GATAATGCAA CTGTGGTCGC CAACGATCAA GTGGGTAACT CTTACCGTTT
     7381 CACTTCTTTC TAGCCTGGCA CTCTTGGCTC TAAAGTTGGT GGTTTATGTG CTATACAGTC
     7441 AGGCTGCACT GCGGATCGAG CGAGTTACTA CACATACCGG GTGGCTTTTC TTTGTGTCGA
     7501 ACGTCTTTTT CGCGGCCAAT ATTTTCTGGT ATGCGGGTCT GTTCAACGTG AAGCTCATCA
     7561 TGCATCTTTC CAAGAACAGG CGCTTCCTTC CCTCACGCAA CAAACTCACA CCGATCGAGG
     7621 TTTTAGTGAT CACCAACGGT CTCATGATGA TCGTGCCGAG TAGGTTCTAT CGTCGCTTTT
     7681 GTGGTCCGGG CACACACTAA CCCATGGTTC CAGCCATATT CGCTAGTCTC CAACTAACGC
     7741 GCATGGCGTT TCGCTTCGAA GTTGTCCCGT GGATGGTAAC GTCCATTATC TGCGTGCTTT
     7801 CCTATGGCTC TCTCGTGGCC CAACGTATCT CAAACAGCCC CATCCAGAGT TTCGGCAATA
     7861 TCGGATCACC CAGCGGCTCT AATGGCAACA GGAACAACCG CTTGCTCAGT CTCAACAATC
     7921 ACGGCTTAAT TTTGACGAAT GGGGAGCGTA CGGGAAGCGG CTCTCGTAAC CTTGAGAACC
     7981 AGTCGGACGT TGGCAGAGTC CACATGGTAC GCACAGGCAC ATCATGCAGC CTTTCACCCA
     8041 GAAAGATGGA CATTGAGGCT AGAGCTGTAC TTGTTGAGCG GGACTTGGAT CAACAGAGCG
     8101 AAAAGCTGAT GGCAACTGGC AGAGAAGAGG TTTGATTAGC TGTTGAGCTT GTAGGAGGCA
     8161 ATGGCTTCCC ATTTGCGGCT TGTCGCCCCT CATTTTCACT TTTCATTTCT CCTTTGAAAC
     8221 GTGAGAGTTT GCTACTATGG AAAGACAATG CATTAGCATC ATGTGATGTA CGTTGTTTAT
     8281 AAAAGCCGCG TATGACGTAG CAAGTACTTT GTATCCTTAT TGTCTATGAC TTTTATATAT
     8341 AGTGCATCAG TCTGTATCCT GTGTCACCTA AGCCCCCCTT CGCAATGGGC ACTTACTTGC
     8401 TTCTTCTCAA GTTTGGGTAG CTACCCTAGT TCCCATTCTG ACTCCACTCC CGTTGTTGCG
     8461 CGTCCCTTCC GTTTCATCAT CGCGAGTTTG TCGCGTGTTT TGATCTCTTT ATGCACACAA
     8521 ACTTGTGCTG AAATTTCTTC TCATGCTTTT TTTCCCTTCT TTTCTTCCCT TCTCCCTTCT
     8581 CCTCTCTTTC TCCCCTTTTT CTTTTTTTCT TTGCCGCAGA GGACAGCACA CCTTCTCATC
     8641 CGCCATTGCC TGCCCGCTCG CTCGTCCGCC CACACTCCTT CCCCCCCCCC AAAGAAACGG
     8701 AAATCCAGTC ACTTGTTCCG TCTCGTCTCT TATTCATATA ACAATCACGG CGCACATCTT
     8761 ATCTTGGCTG ACTTTTGTGC ATAGATGGAC TGGGTTTCTC TCCTCTTCTC TTATCAAGTC
     8821 TTTTCTTCTT GCTTGGTTTT GGCTCTCGAG TACTGACTGC TTTGTATTCA CTATTTAATT
     8881 ATCGGCATAT TTACAAATGG CGGCAGTATT CTTTCCTTCC ACATGTGCTC CCGGCTCTGG
     8941 ACCAGCCGGC TCCTCAATCC CAGACCAGAT ACCCCGAACT CCGCCGTCGC CTTGTCCGGT
     9001 CTCTAATTCC TCTTCCAATG CCGCTGCTAC TGACTCATCA TGCGATTGCA AACCAATGGT
     9061 GCCTATCATG CAGCGAGCTC GGCCCCGTCC TCGACGTCGC TGGAAGCTTC CTAGCTACGA
     9121 GAGTAGCTCT GCTTCGGCCT CTGATCCCGA AGCCCATGTC TCTTTCCTGG AAGATTCTGA
     9181 CTCTATTCCA GCGATCGAGT CTCATCATCG CGGACATTGC CCAACATTGA CTACAGCCAC
     9241 TTCGGCCCAA GGCCTTTCCA CTCCTTCATC GGACGCTCCG TCCTACTCGA CAGGCCTATC
     9301 ATCACTACAG CCCAACCCTT CGTACTCGTC TTTGATGCGG TACAATTCCT GTACAACTGC
     9361 CCCGATAAAA CGAACTCGAA ATATGTCTCC GTATCCGCTT CTGTCCTCTG CTACTACTAC
     9421 CACAACTATC GCCACAGCCG CTACCACAGA ATTTGCCCCC CCTCTTCCTA CTAGTGGCGC
     9481 ATATGCTGCT ACTACCTCCG ACATAGCCTC GGATGACGAT GATGGCTCAT CTTGGCTAGT
     9541 CATAAAAAGC CCAGCTAGAA GCAAAATTCC CATTCCTCTA CATAGCTATA GACGAGCAAA
     9601 CACAATGGGC GACTCTAAGC GCTTTCGCTC GAATAATAAT ACCTGGTATT CATCTGTTGT
     9661 CTCCGCAATC AGAAAGGTAG GAGAGCCCAG TGATGAGTAT GACAAGATTG AAATCACGGG
     9721 CCAGCTACGG CTATCCTCTC CTCGTCCCCA TGGCCTCCAT AGAAGCTCAA CCTCAGCCGC
     9781 ACTCTCTAGA CTGCATTCGC GCTATCGCTC AAACTCCACG ATGACCAACT CTGGCTTTTC
     9841 TTCCACGGCA GACGACGAAT ACAACACTGA TTCCTTCTAT GAACCCCAGA TGGAGTACCG
     9901 AAAGCCCCCA AAGCTCGCTG GGTATCGACC AAAGTCTGAT GCACACCCTT TGTCCATGGC
     9961 ACCCATGTCA GCCACCAAAA GCACTAGTGC CACCTTTACT GGAAAGCCGA AACGGGCTTT
    10021 GAAAAACATT TCGGAGACCC TTCTAACTAA GCTATGGCAC TCTGATCGCG AGAATTCTAA
    10081 CTCGCCCGTT GAAGATAGCC TCAACCTTGA GCTGTCGCTA CCAGAGCCCC ACCCTCAACC
    10141 ATTGGAACAA CCTAACGTTA GTCAATATCC GCGGGCCAGG CAAAGGGCAT ATAACAAGCG
    10201 AGCAGACTCT GGATGGAGCT TAAGTTTGGG GTCTTAGTTT GCACCCCGGG CCAAGCAAAG
    10261 TCGAAGTCCA CTCGGTGCAG CCAACAGCAC TGCCATGAAT TCCATGGCCC CTGCCGCTGC
    10321 TAATGGTGCT TCTGTGACTG CACCCACCAA GCCTCACCAA CTCCCCCCGG CTGAGCCGCA
    10381 ATGGCCCCAA AGCCGTCAAG CCCCGCGCCA TTCATTTTTT AGTCTCAAGC TCGGCCATGG
    10441 CACACATGGC AACCTGGAGA ATACGAAGAA GAAAGGCAAC TTCCGGAGAC AGTTGCGCTT
    10501 CCGAGGCTTT CACCACGAAA CTAGCAGTGA AACAGATGCT GCGGTACACG TACCTCAATG
    10561 GCTTCCCGAA GACTGGAAGC CATTTGCACA GTTGACTCTT CTAGAGAGTC TCCAGCGCCA
    10621 GGCTCTCACA GAAGACCCTG CCGAGTGGCA GCCGTACAAT GCCTCCGCTG CTAGCTGTGT
    10681 TTTGCAGCAT CCCCGACCCA ACAGACACTG GGGAAGAAAA GAGAGGGCTA AGTGGCAGTA
    10741 CATGGGCGAT ATGGCCCGTC ACTTTAACAT AACTGAAGCT TGA
//
LOCUS       Ce.albifundus_CMW17274_AlphaReceptor      8334 bp    DNA     linear   PLN 02-NOV-2017
DEFINITION  Ceratocystis albifundus strain CMW17274 17274_scaffold163, whole
            genome shotgun sequence.
ACCESSION   MANY01000163 MANY01000000
VERSION     MANY01000163.1
KEYWORDS    WGS.
SOURCE      Ceratocystis albifundus (unknown)
  ORGANISM  Ceratocystis albifundus
            Eukaryota; Fungi; Dikarya; Ascomycota; Pezizomycotina;
            Sordariomycetes; Hypocreomycetidae; Microascales;
            Ceratocystidaceae; Ceratocystis.
REFERENCE   1  (bases 1 to 34337)
  AUTHORS   van der Nest,M.A., Steenkamp,E.T., Roodt,D., Soal,N.C., Palmer,M.,
            Chan,W.Y., Wilken,P.M., Duong,T.A., Naidoo,K., Santana,Q.C.,
            Trollip,C., De Vos,L., van Wyk,S., McTaggart,A.R., Wingfield,M.J.
            and Wingfield,B.D.
  TITLE     Genomic analysis of the aggressive tree pathogen Ceratocystis
            albifundus
  JOURNAL   Fungal Biol 123 (5), 351-363 (2019)
   PUBMED   31053324
REFERENCE   2  (bases 1 to 34337)
  AUTHORS   Roodt,D., Van Der Nest,M., Wilken,M., Wingfield,B.D. and Naidoo,K.
  TITLE     Direct Submission
  JOURNAL   Submitted (26-JUN-2016) Genetics, University of Pretoria, Corner of
            Lynnwood Road and Roper Street, Pretoria, Gauteng Province 0028,
            South Africa
COMMENT     ##Genome-Assembly-Data-START
            ##Assembly Date          :: 30-JUN-2014
            Assembly Method        :: Velvet v. 1.1
            Genome Representation  :: Full
            Expected Final Version :: Yes
            Genome Coverage        :: 24.0x
            Sequencing Technology  :: Illumina
            ##Genome-Assembly-Data-END##
FEATURES             Location/Qualifiers
     source          complement(1..>8334)
                     /organism="Ceratocystis albifundus"
                     /mol_type="genomic DNA"
                     /submitter_seqid="17274_scaffold163"
                     /strain="CMW17274"
                     /host="Faurea saligna"
                     /db_xref="taxon:357446"
                     /country="South Africa"
                     /collection_date="Mar-2005"
     Transcript      4470..5732
                     /score="0.8"
                     /source="AUGUSTUS"
                     /g4.t1
     CDS             join(4470..5256,5311..5732)
                     /source="AUGUSTUS"
                     /transcript_id="g4.t1"
                     /gene_id="g4"
                     /score="0.95"
                     /score="0.85"
                     /frame="[complement(7566..7568): 0,
                     complement(7569..7987): 2, complement(8042..8828): 0]"
                     /label="Alpha pheromone receptor"
     gene            4470..5732
                     /score="0.8"
                     /source="AUGUSTUS"
                     /g4
     Initial         4470..5256
                     /score="0.85"
                     /frame="0"
                     /source="AUGUSTUS"
                     /transcript_id="g4.t1"
                     /gene_id="g4"
     intron          5257..5310
                     /score="1"
                     /source="AUGUSTUS"
                     /transcript_id="g4.t1"
                     /gene_id="g4"
     Terminal        5311..5732
                     /score="0.95"
                     /frame="2"
                     /source="AUGUSTUS"
                     /transcript_id="g4.t1"
                     /gene_id="g4"
     Transcript      6619..8334
                     /score="0.65"
                     /source="AUGUSTUS"
                     /g3.t1
     CDS             join(6619..7707,7789..8334)
                     /source="AUGUSTUS"
                     /transcript_id="g3.t1"
                     /gene_id="g3"
                     /score="0.92"
                     /score="0.69"
                     /frame="[complement(4964..4966): 0,
                     complement(4967..5509): 0, complement(5591..6679): 0]"
                     /label="Hypothetical"
     gene            6619..8334
                     /score="0.65"
                     /source="AUGUSTUS"
                     /g3
     Initial         6619..7707
                     /score="0.69"
                     /frame="0"
                     /source="AUGUSTUS"
                     /transcript_id="g3.t1"
                     /gene_id="g3"
     intron          7708..7788
                     /score="0.92"
                     /source="AUGUSTUS"
                     /transcript_id="g3.t1"
                     /gene_id="g3"
     Terminal        7789..8334
                     /score="0.92"
                     /frame="0"
                     /source="AUGUSTUS"
                     /transcript_id="g3.t1"
                     /gene_id="g3"
ORIGIN
        1 AGTGTCATAG GCGTCGTCCT CCGGCAGCCC GGGAGAGGGG GAGGCACCAG ACCTCAAAGG
       61 TACCGCCCGA GGGTTGTAAG AGGGAGAGTT TGATTGATTT GACGGGACCC CGTATTTTTC
      121 ATAGGCTATG TGGAGGCTTA GACAAGGCAT CATAGTGAGG CAACCGCGAC CCCAAAAAGG
      181 AAGCGAGACG TACAACACTG GGTATTCGCA CGTGGTCACC CACCGTACTA CTGATCCAGC
      241 GCTCTATGGC TTGACTAAGG GGGAGCAGAC GGGACCCCGT ATTTTCCATA GGCTATGGTC
      301 GTACGTGGTA AATTGGGGTT TAGCGGCTAT TATAAACTAA GAAAAAGTGA AGAAGGTCAC
      361 TTTCCAGTAG ACGTTAAATA TATTCTAATC AAATCAAATC AAAGCAGTGC CGAAAGCCGT
      421 AGGCCTTTTG AACTAGTTTA AACGCGGTCA TCGCAGACCA ACAACACCAG GTATCCAGTC
      481 CTGGAACCTC ACAGGCACGC TAAACACACA GCTGCAAGTA ATTCGAGCTT ATGATATCGT
      541 GGGAAGAATA GTGGCAGCCG GCGCCCATAC GAAATTCTCA AATCAGCTAA GATGGGCCTA
      601 TACTGATGAA AGCTCTGTTA GTAATCGCTT CCTCATGATT GGTTAGGAAC TGTAATTATG
      661 AACTTCCTGG ATAGTGCGTG GGGAGTAGTT TCCTGTATTT CTTATCAAAA TGATATAATG
      721 TGTTGTGATA ACGACGTCAG TCGAACATGT TCGTTTCTGG TAGCAGGCAG CACTAGGGTT
      781 AGTATTCCGA TATAACCCCA AACGTTGTAA CCCCACATTT TCTCAAGAAA AAAGCTGGAC
      841 GACCAACGTC AAGGAAATAG GCAAATTTCC AATATTTACA CGACATCAGA TCTTGACAAC
      901 TACAGGCTTC GATACAAATC CACTTACCGA ATCCCTCATC TTGAATTCAA ATTTTTATTC
      961 TCCAAAACAA GCAAGCGATC GATATGGCTC CTCGCGGTAT TACTGGCCCC GGCTACAGAG
     1021 TCGCTCCTCG CGGGTTCTTC GGCTCGACTT ACGATGCTCT TACCAGCTCC GAGAACGCAT
     1081 CGATAGTGCG TGGAGTGGCT ATCTTTGGTG TAAGTACTTT TCTTGCCGCT TCTGCTGCTG
     1141 AGTATATGGA TTTGGAGTCA CCGGAGGGAT GGCGGGAGTG GACAACTGCT TTAAAGAGGC
     1201 GTCTGTTAAC CATTGAGAAT ATAGGTCGCT GTTACTTTCT TCGCTAGTGG CTTGGGTGAT
     1261 TTGTTCGTGC CTAGGTAAGT GGCCTATTGG CTTTAATAGG AAACACGGGC GGGGGATGGT
     1321 TTACTCGCTC TGTGTCAGCC TGCCCCTCTG CCTGGATGGG ACTGAAGCTA ACGTTTTAAC
     1381 CTGGGAGTAC AGTCAATAGA AGTCGTAACG GAATTAGATA TCGGGGCGGA AAGGTTGAAG
     1441 TTGGCTTTAT TGGAGGTTCA TACAAGAAAT GGCACTGTTC ATGACGCGCT ATCTCTGCTC
     1501 TAGCGGTGTT GGAAGATACA ACGGACTTCT GAGGGTGTGT ATCGCCGCCT ATATTACCAC
     1561 CGTGTATGAA TACCGGTATT GGCGAGGGGG AGAAATGCGC TTTGGTGACT GCCTGTAAGA
     1621 TTAGCTTGGG TTATCTGGTA TGTGCACTGC TCATCATGGG GCTGCCACAA CGGAGGGGGC
     1681 GGGATAGGCA TTGGTGCTCT TTGGAGTAAA ATGACAAGTT TTATTTCTTT ACAACTTGCT
     1741 AATCATTGCA GTGTCACCCA AGCACTGTTA ATACGAGCAT CAGAGTGTAT AGAGACGCAG
     1801 CTACAGGGTG TTTGTGTCTT TCTTTGCGTT ACAAGTTGGC CAGTGGTCCT GTTTTGAAAT
     1861 ATCAGATGCG ATTTCAGAGG CAGTATGGTA TGGCTTGCTG CCCAAGAAAC TAGCCCTCAA
     1921 CCCGACCTAT TTAAGGATGG GCGGTCACGA AAAGGTGATT ATGAATGGCT TGAGGGCTAG
     1981 ACAGAAGCGA TATGTACATG GCAAGATGGG ATAAACGAGA AGGCAGTAGT GGAGCTCTGT
     2041 TACATCTTGA GTCGTCAGTT GTTCATGGTG GTTTGATAAG GAAAGACATT GTAGGAAGCG
     2101 GAACAGAATG GAATATGGCA GCAACGCGCA AGCACGACAA CAAGACTACA GCTGCACATA
     2161 GATTCAAGTT CAAACATTCG TGCGTCAAGT TAAAAACATG CACCGCTGTT GCTTACTGCT
     2221 GTGGATCTGA TACTGACATT GCCGTTGACG TTGACAAGTT GAGAAGAAGC GACAAGACCA
     2281 ACATGCATTG GAAACAAGCC AATCACAAAG ATCAAGGGCT GGGACCAGGC TGAGCCGACA
     2341 GACCGCTGTT AGCCCGGGAG CAAGCCAAAG AAGGAGCACA GACACTATGT ACACACTTCA
     2401 CAGTACAAGT GTGGGGCGGG CCAAACAAGT CACAAAAGGA AAGGGGGATG AATGTGAAAG
     2461 ACGCTGCATG CTATGGAGCA GATGCGGACT TTGGCCAACG GTGGTGCAGG AGGCTAGTCA
     2521 CAATTCCAGG GGCGTAAGCA ACCTTTACGT GCTGTACATG AATGGCAAGC TAGGACTTTC
     2581 CTTATTGAGA CAGCTGCAGC TGAATAGAAA TGTAATGGAT AACCAGCTGA ACTTGGACTT
     2641 CTTTGACGCC TGCCAGAATC ACTACGATCA AACGAGTGAA CAGATAACCG GTGCTAGAGC
     2701 TAGCAATTCT GAGCTGCAAG CACGGCATAT TGAGACCGGA AGCGCCTACT AAGAGCACGA
     2761 GAAAAGGATC AAGCAAGAGG AAAGCGTATC TTGCAAGTAG AGCCAGCTGA CAAGCCTCAG
     2821 ATGTTGAATG GAACTGTGTG TGATAAGTCT CCTTTACGCT TCATTGCGTA GTGGGCAGAC
     2881 GGTAGGAATG GGCCAAGACC AAGCCTAGCC TGGCTTTGCT CCGCCTGACT TCCGATAGCT
     2941 ACAAAGAGGC CATCAGGAGA CGTCTGGGCC CAGATCTGCT TGTTTATTTA TTCTAATTTA
     3001 TCGTTTCTTT TTCCATGTCG AGGTGCGGAT CGGCGAATAG CAGTGGCAAT AGCAGCCACT
     3061 GGCCCCGCTT TTCGGAGGAT CAATGTTACA CCTGGCCCCA CTGAACTAAA GAACAATAGC
     3121 AAGCGAGAAA GACACCTTTT AACCCAAAAA GGCAGCATCC TAGCCAAAAC TGGCAGGGGC
     3181 GGTCCTCGAT ATAAGCCGCA ATGCAAAATT GGCAACAACA AAAAATTCAG GTAATTTAAC
     3241 GGGAGCAATG GCGGCAACAG GTAGCTTGTA GAGTAACTGC CTGCGTATGG TCTAATTTTA
     3301 TTCCTAATTT ATCGTTTGAT TTATCTCCTT TCCTATCCCT TCCTATCCCT TCAGTTCTTC
     3361 TCTCGGCTAC TCTAGGCCGG TGGTTTGCGC TGCAATGTGA TCATGGAGGG GATCTGGCAA
     3421 GCTTGCAGTT GGTATAGCGC CAGAAGTACG AGTAGAACAA CCAAAAGAGA AAAGAGAGCC
     3481 GGGCACCTGA TGGCATACGA AGCGAACTGG GGTCTGTAAG TCACGCCTCC TCAGAACAGC
     3541 AACCAACTCA TCATGACAAA AAGATACGAA TGAAAGATGC TGCTAGACAG GACATGACAG
     3601 AATGACTCTA GACGCTGGCT CTAGTTTCTT TAATGCCTCT TTGATTCCTA ATTCATTATT
     3661 GTGAAGCTCA GTGCCAAGTG CTTTTGAAAG CGGTGTTTCT CTTCCTTTAC TCTTTTTGAA
     3721 ATATAGTCTC TCCATTTCCC AAGCCTAGTG TCACTATTCC TTATTAGCGG CCTGCCGTTG
     3781 CCTACATATC TTTGATTGCT GCTTTGGTGT CTTGCCACTG GCAAAGCTAG TGCTCGACAT
     3841 TTCGCATTTC GACAAATCAG ATTGCGATAT ATCTAGTTTC AGACCATACC CCTTCTCACC
     3901 ACATTCGTTG AAACCATTCT CTTTCTCGCT GAGCTGCGCC TTTGCTGTGT GTGGTACAAA
     3961 CCACATGACA GGCCCGGACG GGAAACGCTA GGGCTGGCAT GACACCCAAC ATCGACCTCT
     4021 GGCTTGCTGG TAGACTGCGG CCTTTTTTCT CCACTGTGTA TCTTTTGTTA TCCTGCTCTT
     4081 TGTCTAAGAC TCTTTCAGTT TTTGTAATAT CCTTCTTGCC CGGTCATATC TTGCCTTCTC
     4141 CCCCCTATCC TCTTCTTTGG CATTCTGCGA GTATATCTGC CAGCTTTCAA TACTTCTCCT
     4201 TGTTATTTAA CCCCCACGCC CCGGCTAGTC TGCCATGTAT ATAATGAGTA AGGGCTCCGT
     4261 ATCGTCTTCA TCTCCTCCCC AAGTTCTCAT TCCATCATCT TCCTCAGAGA CAGACTCCAA
     4321 GGCTGTTTTT CATTTTTGTC TGCTATAGAG CTTGCACTCT CACATTGCTT TGGCTCTGGC
     4381 TTTCACCATC CAAGATAGGG CACTCTTCTG CACCTTGACT ACCTTTGCTC CTACTAATAA
     4441 GTTTACAACT CTCTGCCCAT CTGTTCACCA TGTCTAATCA AGACAATACC ACTCCGGGCT
     4501 CCAGCGGCGC CTTCAACCCG TACACCCAAA TCTTCAATAT CACGATGTCC GACGGGGTTA
     4561 CTCAGATTGG CGTACCCATG GATGAAATAA ATTACGTTGT TGGAATCTTC TACTCCCAGT
     4621 CCATCTCCTA CGGCGTCCAG TTTGGCCTTT GCGGTGGCAT CTTCCTGGCT CTGGTGACGT
     4681 TTAGCTTGCC TGAACGTTTG CGCAAGACCA GTGTAAGGCT GCAGGCAGCC GCTCTCTTGG
     4741 TCAACATGCT CCGTACACTG CTGCTAGCGC TGTACTACCC CTCCAATTTC ACCGAGCTGT
     4801 ATGACCTAGC CAGCAACGAG TTCCTGAAAG TCAATAATTT GGACTTTTTC GTGAGCATTG
     4861 GGTCCAATGT TGCTGGAGGG ATAACGTTCC TCTTGATTCA GGCCATTTTG ATTATGCATT
     4921 TGTGGACGAT AATGCAACTG TGGTCGCCAA CGATCAAGTG GGTAACTCTT ACCGTTTCAC
     4981 TTCTTTCTAG CCTGGCACTC TTGGCTCTAA AGTTGGTGGT TTATGTGCTA TACAGTCAGG
     5041 CTGCACTGCG GATCGAGCGA GTTACTACAC ATACCGGGTG GCTTTTCTTT GTGTCGAACG
     5101 TCTTTTTCGC GGCCAATATT TTCTGGTATG CGGGTCTGTT CAACGTGAAG CTCATCATGC
     5161 ATCTTTCCAA GAACAGGCGC TTCCTTCCCT CACGCAACAA ACTCACACCG ATCGAGGTTT
     5221 TAGTGATCAC CAACGGTCTC ATGATGATCG TGCCGAGTAG GTTCTATCGT CGCTTTTGTG
     5281 GTCCGGGCAC ACACTAACCC ATGGTTCCAG CCATATTCGC TAGTCTCCAA CTAACGCGCA
     5341 TGGCGTTTCG CTTCGAAGTT GTCCCGTGGA TGGTAACGTC CATTATCTGC GTGCTTTCCT
     5401 ATGGCTCTCT CGTGGCCCAA CGTATCTCAA ACAGCCCCAT CCAGAGTTTC GGCAATATCG
     5461 GATCACCCAG CGGCTCTAAT GGCAACAGGA ACAACCGCTT GCTCAGTCTC AACAATCACG
     5521 GCTTAATTTT GACGAATGGG GAGCGTACGG GAAGCGGCTC TCGTAACCTT GAGAACCAGT
     5581 CGGACGTTGG CAGAGTCCAC ATGGTACGCA CAGGCACATC ATGCAGCCTT TCACCCAGAA
     5641 AGATGGACAT TGAGGCTAGA GCTGTACTTG TTGAGCGGGA CTTGGATCAA CAGAGCGAAA
     5701 AGCTGATGGC AACTGGCAGA GAAGAGGTTT GATTAGCTGT TGAGCTTGTA GGAGGCAATG
     5761 GCTTCCCATT TGCGGCTTGT CGCCCCTCAT TTTCACTTTT CATTTCTCCT TTGAAACGTG
     5821 AGAGTTTGCT ACTATGGAAA GACAATGCAT TAGCATCATG TGATGTACGT TGTTTACAAA
     5881 AGCCGCGTAT GACGTAGCAA GTACTTTGTA TCCTTATTGT CCATGACTTT TATATATAGT
     5941 GCATCAGTCT GTATCCTGTG TCACCTAAGC CCCCCTTCGC AATGGGCACT TACTTGCTTC
     6001 TTCTCAAGTT TGGGTAGCTA CCCTAGTTCC CATTCTGACT CCACTCCCGT TGTTGCGCGT
     6061 CCCTTCCGTT TCATCATCGC GAGTTTGTCG CGTGTTTTGA TCTCTTTATG CACACAAACT
     6121 TGTGCTGAAA TTTCTTCTCA TGCTTTTTTT TCTCTTCTTT TCTTCCCTTC TCCCTTCTCC
     6181 TCTCTTTCTC CCCTTTTTCT TTTTTTCTTT GCCGTAGAGG ACAGCACACC TTCTCACCCC
     6241 CAAAGAAACG GAAATCCAGT CACTTGTTCC GTCTCGTCTC TTATTCATAT AACAATCACG
     6301 GCGCACATCT TATCTTGGCT GACTCCTGTG CATAGATGGA CTGGGTTTCT CTCCTCTTCT
     6361 CTTATCAAGT CTTTTCTTCT TGCTTGGTTT TGGCTCTCGA GTACTGACTG CTTTGTATTC
     6421 ACTATTTAAT TATCGGCATA TTTACAAATG GCGGCAGTAT TCTTTCCTTC CACATGTGCT
     6481 CCCGGCTCTG GACCAGCCGG CTCCTCAATC CCAGACCAGA TACCCCGAAC TCCGCCGTCG
     6541 CCTTGTCCGG TCTCTAATTC CTCTTCCAAT GCCGCTGCTA CTGACTCATC ATGCGATTGC
     6601 AAACCAATGG TGCCTATCAT GCAGCGAGCT CGGCCCCGTC CTCGACGTCG CTGGAAGCTT
     6661 CCTAGCTACG AGAGTAGCTC TGCTTCGGCC TCTGATCCCG AAGCCCATGT CTCTTTCCTG
     6721 GAAGATTCTG ACTCTATTCC AGCGATCGAG TCTCATCATC GCGGACATTG CCCAACATTG
     6781 ACTACAGCCA CTTCGGCCCA AGGCCTTTCC ACTCCTTCAT CGGACGCTCC GTCCTACTCG
     6841 ACAGGCCTAT CATCACTACA GCCCAACCCT TCGTACTCGT CTTTGATGCG GTACAATTCC
     6901 TGTACAACTG CCCCGATAAA ACGAACTCGA AATATGTCTC CGTATCCGCT TCTGTCCTCT
     6961 GCTACTACTA CCACAACTAT CGCCACAGCC GCTACCACAG AATTTGCCCC CCCTCTTCCT
     7021 ACTAGTGGCG CACATGCTGC TACTACCTCC GACATAGCCT CGGATGACGA TGATGGCTCA
     7081 TCTTGGCTAG TCATAAAAAG CCCAGCTAGA AGCAAAATTC CCATTCCTCT ACATAGCTAT
     7141 AGACGAGCAA ACACAATGGG CGACTCTAAG CGCTTTCGCT CGAATAATAA TACCTGGTAT
     7201 TCATCTGTTG TCTCCGCAAT CAGAAAGGTA GGAGAGCCCA GTGATGAGTA TGACAAGATT
     7261 GAAATCACGG GCCAGCTACG GCTATCCTCT CCTCGTCCCC ATGGCCTCCA TAGAAGCTCA
     7321 ACCTCAGCCG CACTCTCTAG GCTGCATTCG CGCTATCGCT CAAACTCCAC GATGACCAAC
     7381 TCTGGCTTTT CTTCCACGGC AGACGACGAA TACAACACTG ATTCCTTCTA TGAACCCCAG
     7441 ATGGAGTACC GAAAGCCCCC AAAGCTCGCT GGGTATCGAC CAAAGTCTGA TGCACACCCT
     7501 TTGTCCATGG CACCCATGTC AGCCACCAAA AGCACTAGTG CCACCTTTAC TGGAAAGCCG
     7561 AAACGGGCTT TGAAAAACAT TTCGGAGACC CTTCTAACTA AGCTATGGCA CTCTGATCGC
     7621 GAGAATTCTA ACTCGCCCGT TGAAGATAGC CTCAACCTTG AGCTGTCGCT ACCAGAGCCC
     7681 CACCCTCAAC CATTGGAACA ACCTAACGTT AGTCAATATC CGCGGGCCAG GCAAAGGGCA
     7741 TATAACAAGC GAGCAGACTC TGGATGGAGC TTAAGTTTGG GGTCTTAGTT TGCACCCCGG
     7801 GCCAAGCAAA GTCGAAGTCC ACTCGGTGCA GCCAACAGCA CTGCCATGAA TTCCATGGCC
     7861 CCTGCCGCTG CTAATGGTGC TTCTGTGACT GCACCCACCA AGCCTCACCA ACTCCCCCCG
     7921 GCTGAGCCGC AATGGCCCCA AAGCCGTCAA GCCCCGCGCC ATTCATTTTT TAGTCTCAAG
     7981 CTCGGCCATG GCACACATGG CAACCTGGAG AATACGAAGA AGAAAGGCAA CTTCCGGAGA
     8041 CAGTTGCGCT TCCGAGGCTT TCACCACGAA ACTAGCAGTG AAACAGATGC TGCGGTACAC
     8101 GTACCTCAAT GGCTTCCCGA AGACTGGAAG CCATTTGCAC AGTTGACTCT TCTAGAGAGT
     8161 CTCCAGCGCC AGGCTCTCAC AGAAGACCCT GCCGAGTGGC AGCCGTACAA TGCCTCCGCT
     8221 GCTAGCTGTG TTTTGCAGCA TCCCCGACCC AACAGACACT GGGGAAGAAA AGAGAGGGCT
     8281 AAGTGGCAGT ACATGGGCGA TATGGCCCGT CACTTTAACA TAACTGAAGC TTGA
//
LOCUS       Ce.albifundus_CMW17620_AlphaReceptor      6296 bp    DNA     linear   PLN 02-JAN-2015
DEFINITION  Ceratocystis albifundus strain CMW17620 scaffold648, whole genome
            shotgun sequence.
ACCESSION   JSSU01000763 JSSU01000000
VERSION     JSSU01000763.1
KEYWORDS    WGS.
SOURCE      Ceratocystis albifundus (unknown)
  ORGANISM  Ceratocystis albifundus
            Eukaryota; Fungi; Dikarya; Ascomycota; Pezizomycotina;
            Sordariomycetes; Hypocreomycetidae; Microascales;
            Ceratocystidaceae; Ceratocystis.
REFERENCE   1  (bases 1 to 6296)
  AUTHORS   van der Nest,M.A., Beirn,L.A., Crouch,J.A., Demers,J.E., de
            Beer,Z.W., De Vos,L., Gordon,T.R., Moncalvo,J.M., Naidoo,K.,
            Sanchez-Ramirez,S., Roodt,D., Santana,Q.C., Slinski,S.L., Stata,M.,
            Taerum,S.J., Wilken,P.M., Wilson,A.M., Wingfield,M.J. and
            Wingfield,B.D.
  TITLE     IMA Genome-F 3: Draft genomes of Amanita jacksonii, Ceratocystis
            albifundus, Fusarium circinatum, Huntiella omanensis, Leptographium
            procerum, Rutstroemia sydowiana, and Sclerotinia echinophila
  JOURNAL   IMA Fungus 5 (2), 473-486 (2014)
   PUBMED   25734036
REFERENCE   2  (bases 1 to 6296)
  AUTHORS   Roodt,D., van der Nest,M.A., Wilken,M.P., Naidoo,K., Wingfield,M.J.
            and Wingfield,B.D.
  TITLE     Direct Submission
  JOURNAL   Submitted (27-OCT-2014) Genetics, University of Pretoria, Corner of
            Lynnwood Road and Roper Street, Pretoria, Gauteng 0002, South
            Africa
COMMENT     ##Genome-Assembly-Data-START
            ##Assembly Date          :: 17-JUN-2014
            Assembly Method        :: Velvet de novo assembler v. JUNE-2014
            Genome Representation  :: Full
            Expected Final Version :: Yes
            Genome Coverage        :: 24.0x
            Sequencing Technology  :: Illumina GAIIx
            ##Genome-Assembly-Data-END##
FEATURES             Location/Qualifiers
     source          complement(1..6296)
                     /organism="Ceratocystis albifundus"
                     /mol_type="genomic DNA"
                     /submitter_seqid="scaffold648"
                     /strain="CMW17620"
                     /isolation_source="Plant material"
                     /host="Terminalia sericea"
                     /db_xref="taxon:357446"
                     /country="South Africa"
                     /collection_date="2005"
     Transcript      4479..5741
                     /score="0.73"
                     /source="AUGUSTUS"
                     /g1.t1
     CDS             join(4479..5265,5320..5741)
                     /source="AUGUSTUS"
                     /transcript_id="g1.t1"
                     /gene_id="g1"
                     /score="0.88"
                     /score="0.83"
                     /frame="[complement(556..558): 0, complement(559..977):
                     2, complement(1032..1818): 0]"
                     /label="Alpha pheromone receptor"
     gene            4479..5741
                     /score="0.73"
                     /source="AUGUSTUS"
                     /g1
     Initial         4479..5265
                     /score="0.83"
                     /frame="0"
                     /source="AUGUSTUS"
                     /transcript_id="g1.t1"
                     /gene_id="g1"
     intron          5266..5319
                     /score="1"
                     /source="AUGUSTUS"
                     /transcript_id="g1.t1"
                     /gene_id="g1"
     Terminal        5320..5741
                     /score="0.88"
                     /frame="2"
                     /source="AUGUSTUS"
                     /transcript_id="g1.t1"
                     /gene_id="g1"
ORIGIN
        1 GACGCCCATC AGTGTCATAG GCGTCGTCCT CCGGCAGCCC GGGAGAGGGG GAGGCACCAG
       61 ACCTCAAAGG TACCGCCCGA GGGTTGTAAG AGGGAGAGTT TGATTGATTT GACGGGACCC
      121 CGTATTTTTC ATAGGCTATG TGGAGGCTTA GACAAGGCAT CATAGTGAGG CAACCGCGAC
      181 CCCAAAAAGG AAGCGAGACG TACAACACTG GGTATTCGCA CGTGGTCACC CACCGTACTA
      241 CTGATCCAGC GCTCTATGGC TTGACTAAGG GGGAGCAGAC GGGACCCCGT ATTTTCCATA
      301 GGCTATGGTC GTACGTGGTA AATTGGGGTT TAGCGGCTAT TATAAACTAA GAAAAAGTGA
      361 AGAAGGTCAC TTTCCAGTAG ACGTTAAATA TATTCAAATC AAATCAAATC AAAGCAGTGC
      421 CGAAAGCCGT AGGCCTTTTG AACTAGTTTA AACGCGGTCA TCGCAGACCA ACAACACCAG
      481 GTATCCAGTC CTGGAACCTC ACAGGCACGC TAAACACACA GCTGCAAGTA ATTCGAGCTT
      541 ATGATATCGT GGGAAGAATA GTGGCAGCCG GCGCCCATAC GAAATTCTCA AATCAGCTAA
      601 GATGGGCCTA TACTGATGAA AGCTCTGTTA GTAATCGCTT CCTCATGATT GGTTAGGAAC
      661 TGTAATTATG AACTTCCTGG ATAGTGCGTG GGGAGTAGTT TCCTGTATTT CTTATCAAAA
      721 TGATATAATG TGTTGTGATA ACGACGTCAG TCGAACATGT TCGTTTCTGG TAGCAGGCAG
      781 CACTAGGGTT AGTATTCCGA TATAACCCCA AACGTTGTAA CCCCACATTT TCTCAAGAAA
      841 AAAGCTGAAC GACCAACGTC AAGGAAATAG GCAAATTTCC AATATTTACA CGACATCAGA
      901 TCTTGACAAC TACAGGCTTC GATACAAATC CACTTACCGA ATCCCTCATC TTGAATTCAA
      961 ATTTTTATTC TCCAAAACAA GCAAGCGATC GATATGGCTC CTCGCGGTAT TACTGGCCCC
     1021 GGCTACAGAG TCGCTCCTCG CGGGTTCTTC GGCTCGACTT ACGATGCTCT TACCAGCTCC
     1081 GAGAACGCAT CGATAGTGCG TGGAGTGGCT ATCTTTGGTG TAAGTACTTT TCTTGCCGCT
     1141 TCTGCTGCTG AGTATATGGA TTTGGAGTCA CCGGAGGGAT GGCGGGAGTG GACAACTGCT
     1201 TTAAAGAGGC GTCTGTTAAC CATTGAGAAT ATAGGTCGCT GTTACTTTCT TCGCTAGTGG
     1261 CTTGGGTGAT TTGTTCGTGC CTAGGTAAGT GGCCTATTGG CTTTAATAGG AAACACGGGC
     1321 GGGGGATGGT TTACTCGCTC TGTGTCAGCC TGCCCCTCTG CCTGGATGGG ACTGAAGCTA
     1381 ACGTTTTAAC CTGGGAGTAC AGTCAATAGA AGTCGTAACG GAATTAGATA TCGGGGCGGA
     1441 AAGGTTGAAG TTGGCTTTAT TGGAGGTTCA TACAAGAAAT GGCACTGTTC ATGACGCGCT
     1501 ATCTCTGCTC TAGCGGTGTT GGAAGATACA ACGGACTTCT GAGGGTGTGT ATCGCCGCCT
     1561 ATATTACCAC CGTGTATGAA TACCGGTATT GGCGAGGGGG AGAAATGCGC TTTGGTGACT
     1621 GCCTGTAAGA TTAGCTTGGG TTATCTGGTA TGTGCACTGC TCATCATGGG GCTGCCACAA
     1681 CGGAGGGGGC GGGATAGGCA TTGGTGCTCT TTGGAGTAAA ATGACAAGTT TTATTTCTTT
     1741 ACAACTTGCT AATCATTGCA GTGTCACCCA AGCACTGTTA ATACGAGCAT CAGAGTGTAT
     1801 AGAGACGCAG CTACAGGGTG TTTGTGTCTT TCTTTGCGTT ACAAGTTGGC CAGTGGTCCT
     1861 GTTTTGAAAT ATCAGATGCG ATTTCAGAGG CAGTATGGTA TGGCTTGCTG CCCAAGAAAC
     1921 TAGCCCTCAA CCCGACCTAT TTAAGGATGG GCGGTCACGA AAAGGTGATT ATGAATGGCT
     1981 TGAGGGCTAG ACAGAAGCGA TATGTACATG GCAAGATGGG ATAAACGAGA AGGCAGTAGT
     2041 GGAGCTCTGT TACATCTTGA GTCGTCAGTT GTTCATGGTG GTTTGATAAG GAAAGACATT
     2101 GTAGGAAGCG GAACAGAATG GAATATGGCA GCAACGCGCA AGCACGACAA CAAGACTACA
     2161 GCTGCACATA GATTCAAGTT CAAACATTCG TGCGTCAAGT TAAAAACATG CACCGCTGTT
     2221 GCTTACTGCT GTGGATCTGA TACTGACATT GCCGTTGACG TTGACAAGTT GAGAAGAAGC
     2281 GACAAGACCA ACATGCATTG GAAACAAGCC AATCACAAAG ATCAAGGGCT GGGACCAGGC
     2341 TGAGCCGACA GACCGCTGTT AGCCCGGGAG CAAGCCAAAG AAGGAGCACA GACACTATGT
     2401 ACACACTTCA CAGTACAAGT GTGGGGCGGG CCAAACAAGT CACAAAAGGA AAGGGGGATG
     2461 AATGTGAAAG ACGCTGCATG CTATGGAGCA GATGCGGACT TTGGCCAACG GTGGTGCAGG
     2521 AGGCTAGTCA CAATTCCAGG GGCGTAAGCA ACCTTTACGT GCTGTACATG AATGGCAAGC
     2581 TAGGACTTTC CTTATTGAGA CAGCTGCAGC TGAATAGAAA TGTAATGGAT AACCAGCTGA
     2641 ACTTGGACTT CTTTGACGTC TGCCAGAATC ACTACGATCA AACGAGTGAA CAGATAACCG
     2701 GTGCTAGAGC TAGCAATTCT GAGCCGCAAG CACGGCATAT TGAGACCGGA AGCGCCTACT
     2761 AAGAGCACGA GAAAAGGATC AAGCAAGAGG AAAGCGTATC TTGCAAGTAG AGCCAGCTGA
     2821 CAAGCCTCAG ATGTTGAATG GAACTGTGTG TGATAAGTCT CCTTTACGCT TCATTGCGTA
     2881 GTGGGCAGAC GGTAGGAATG GGCCAAGACC AAGCCTAGCC TGGCTTTGCT CCGCCTGACT
     2941 TCCGATAGCT ACAAAGAGGC CATCAGGAGA CGTCTGGGCC CAGATCTGCT TGTTTATTTA
     3001 TTCTAATTTA TCGTTTCTTT TTCCATGTCG AGGTGCGGAT CGGCGAATAG CAGTGGCAAT
     3061 AGCAGCCACT GGCCCCGCTT TTCGGAGGAT CAATGTTACA CCTGGCCCCA CTGAACTAAA
     3121 GAACAATAGC AAGCGAGAAA GACACCTTTT AACCCAAAAA GGCAGCATCC TAGCCAAAAC
     3181 TGGCAGGGGC GGTCCTCGAT ATAAGCCGCA ATGCAAAATT GGCAACAACA AAAAATTCAG
     3241 GTAATTTAAC GGGAGCAATG GCGGCAACAG GTAGCTTGTA GAGTAACTGC CTGCGTATGG
     3301 TCTAATTTTA TTCCTAATTT ATCGTTTGAT TTATCTCCCT TCCTACCCCT TCCTATCCCT
     3361 TCAGTTCTTC TCTCGGCTAC TCTAGGCCGG TGGTTTGCGC TGCAATGTGA TCATGGAGGG
     3421 GATCTGGCAA GCTTGCAGTT GGTATAGCGC CAGAAGTACG AGTAGAACAA CCAAAAGAGA
     3481 AAAGAGAGCC GGGCACCTGA TGGTATACGA AGCGAGCTGG GGTCTGTAAG TCACGCCTCC
     3541 TCAGAACAGC AACCAACTCA TCATGACAAA AAGATACGAA TGAAAGATGC TGCTAGACAG
     3601 GACATGACAG AATGACTCTA GACGCTGGCT CTAGTTTCTT TAATGCCTCT TTGATTCCTA
     3661 ATTCATTATT GTGAAGCTCA GTGCCAAGTG CTTTTGAAAG CGGTGTTTCT CTTCCTTTAC
     3721 TCTTTTTGAA ATATAGTCTC TCCATTTCCC AAGCCTAGTG TCACTATTCC TTATTAGCGG
     3781 CCTGCCGTTG CCTACATATC TTTGATTGCT GCTTTGGTGT CTTGCCACTG GCAAAGCTAG
     3841 TGCTCGACAT TTCGCATTTC GACAAATCAG ATTGCGATAT ATCTAGTTTC AGACCATACC
     3901 CCTTCTCACC ACATTCGTTG AAACCATTCT CTTTCTCGCT GAGCTGCGCC TTTGCTGTGT
     3961 GTGGTACAAA CCACATGACA GGCCCGGACG GGAAACGCTA GGGCTGGCAT GACACCCAAC
     4021 ATCGACCTCT GGCTTGCTGG TAGACTGCGG CCTTTTTTCT CCACTGTGTA TCTTTGGTTA
     4081 TCCTGCTCTT TGTCTAAGAC TCTTTCAGTT TTTGTAATAT CCTTCTTGCC CGGTCATATC
     4141 TTACCTTCTC CCCCTATCCT CTTCTTTGGC ATTCTGCGAG TATATCTGCC AGCTTTCAAT
     4201 ACTTCTCCTT GTTATTTAAC CCCCACGCCC CGGCTAGTCT GCCATGTATA TAATGAGTAA
     4261 GGGCTCCGTA TCGTCTTCAT CTCCTCCCCA AGTTCTCATT CCATCATCTT CCTCAGAGAC
     4321 AGACTCCAAG GCTGTCTTTC TTTTTTGTCT GCTATAGAGC TTGCACTCTC ACATTGCTTT
     4381 GGCTCTGGCT TTCACCATCC AAGATAGGGC ACTCTTCTGC ACCTTGACTA CCTTTGCTCC
     4441 TACTAATAAG TTTACAACTC TCTGCCCATC TGTTCACCAT GTCTAATCAA GACAATACCA
     4501 CTTCGGGCTC CAGCGGCACC TTCAACCCGT ACACCCAAAT CTTCAATATC ACGATGTCCG
     4561 ACGGGGTTAC TCAGATTGGC GTACCCATGG ATGAAATAAA TTACGTTGTT GGAATCTTCT
     4621 ACTCCCAGTC CATCTCCTAC GGCGTCCAGT TTGGCCTTTG CGGTGGCATC TTCCTGGCTC
     4681 TGGTGACGTT TAGCTTGCCT GAACGTTTGC GCAAGACCAG TGTAAGGCTG CAGGCAGCCG
     4741 CTCTCTTGGT CAACATGCTC CGTACACTGC TGCTAGCGCT GTACTACCCC TCCAATTTCA
     4801 CCGAGCTGTA TGACCTAGCC AGCAACGAGT TCCTGAAAGT CAATAATTTG GACTTTTTCG
     4861 TGAGCATTGG GTCCAATGTT GCTGGAGGGA TAACGTTCCT CTTGATTCAG GCCATTTTGA
     4921 TTATGCATTT GTGGACGATA ATGCAACTGT GGTCGCCAAC GATCAAGTGG GTAACTCTTA
     4981 CCGTTTCACT TCTTTCTAGC CTGGCACTCT TGGCTCTAAA GTTGGTGGTT TATGTGCTAT
     5041 ACAGTCAGGC TGCACTGCGG ATCGAGCGAG TTACTACACA TACCGGGTGG CTTTTCTTTG
     5101 TGTCGAACGT CTTTTTCGCG GCCAATATTT TCTGGTATGC GGGTCTGTTC AACGTGAAGC
     5161 TCATCATGCA TCTTTCCAAG AACAGGCGCT TCCTTCCCTC ACGCAACAAA CTCACACCGA
     5221 TCGAGGTTTT GGTGATCACC AACGGTCTCA TGATGATCGT GCCGAGTAGG TTCTATCGTC
     5281 GCTTTTGTGG TCCGGGCACA CACTAACCCA TGGTTCCAGC CATATTCGCT AGTCTCCAAC
     5341 TAACGCGCAT GGCGTTTCGC TTCGAAGTTG TCCCGTGGAT GGTAACGTCC ATCATCTGCG
     5401 TGCTTTCCTA TGGCTCTCTC GTGGCCCAAC GTATCTCAAA CAGCCCCATC CAGAGTTTCG
     5461 GCAATATCGG ATCACCCAGC GGCTCTAATG GCAACAGGAA CAACCGCTTG CTCAGTCTCA
     5521 ACAATCACGG CTTAATTTTG ACGAATGGGG AGCGTACGGG AAGCGGCTCT CGTAACCTTG
     5581 AGAACCAGTC GGACGTTGGC AGAGTCCACA TGGTACGCAC AGGCACATCA TGCAGCCTTT
     5641 CACCCAGAAA GATGGACATT GAGGCTAGAG CTGTACTTGT TGAGCGGGAC TTGGATCAAC
     5701 AGAGCGAAAA GCTGATGGCA ACTGGCAGAG AAGAGGTTTG ATTAGCTGTT GAGCTTGTAG
     5761 GAGGCAATGG CTTCCCATTT GCGGCTTGTC GCCCCTCATT TTCACTTTTC ATTTCTCCTT
     5821 TGAAACGTGA GAGTTTGCTA CTATGGAAAG ACAATGCATT AGCATCATGT GATGTACGTT
     5881 GTTTACAAAA GCCGCGTATG ACGTAGCAAG TACTTTGTAT CCTTATTGTC CATGACTTTT
     5941 ATATATAGTG CATCAGTCTG TATCCTGTGT CACCTAAGCC CCCCTTCGCA ATGGGCACTT
     6001 ACTTGCTTCT TCTCAAGTTT GGGTAGCTAC CCTAGTTCCC ATTCTGACTC CACTCCCGTT
     6061 GTTGCGCGTC CCTTCCGTTT CATCATCGCG AGTTTGTCGC GTGTTTTGAT CTCTTTATGC
     6121 ACACAAACTT GTGCTGAAAT TTCTTCTCAT GCTTTTTTTT CTCTTCTTTT CTTCCCTTCT
     6181 CCCTTCTCCT CTCTTTCTCC CCTTTTTCTT TTTTTCTTTG CCGTAGAGGA CAGCACACCT
     6241 TCTCATCCGC CATTGCCTGC CCGCTCGCTC GTCCGCCCAC ACTCCTTCCC CCCCCC
//
LOCUS       Ce.albifundus_CMW24680_AlphaReceptor      8309 bp    DNA     linear   PLN 02-NOV-2017
DEFINITION  Ceratocystis albifundus strain CMW24680 24680_scaffold33, whole
            genome shotgun sequence.
ACCESSION   MANZ01001457 MANZ01000000
VERSION     MANZ01001457.1
KEYWORDS    WGS.
SOURCE      Ceratocystis albifundus (unknown)
  ORGANISM  Ceratocystis albifundus
            Eukaryota; Fungi; Dikarya; Ascomycota; Pezizomycotina;
            Sordariomycetes; Hypocreomycetidae; Microascales;
            Ceratocystidaceae; Ceratocystis.
REFERENCE   1  (bases 1 to 139995)
  AUTHORS   van der Nest,M.A., Steenkamp,E.T., Roodt,D., Soal,N.C., Palmer,M.,
            Chan,W.Y., Wilken,P.M., Duong,T.A., Naidoo,K., Santana,Q.C.,
            Trollip,C., De Vos,L., van Wyk,S., McTaggart,A.R., Wingfield,M.J.
            and Wingfield,B.D.
  TITLE     Genomic analysis of the aggressive tree pathogen Ceratocystis
            albifundus
  JOURNAL   Fungal Biol 123 (5), 351-363 (2019)
   PUBMED   31053324
REFERENCE   2  (bases 1 to 139995)
  AUTHORS   Roodt,D., Van Der Nest,M., Wilken,M., Wingfield,B.D. and Naidoo,K.
  TITLE     Direct Submission
  JOURNAL   Submitted (21-JUN-2016) Genetics, University of Pretoria, Corner of
            Lynnwood Road and Roper Street, Pretoria, Gauteng Province 0028,
            South Africa
COMMENT     ##Genome-Assembly-Data-START
            ##Assembly Date          :: 30-JUN-2014
            Assembly Method        :: Velvet v. 1.1
            Genome Representation  :: Full
            Expected Final Version :: Yes
            Genome Coverage        :: 24.0x
            Sequencing Technology  :: Illumina
            ##Genome-Assembly-Data-END##
FEATURES             Location/Qualifiers
     source          complement(1..>8309)
                     /organism="Ceratocystis albifundus"
                     /mol_type="genomic DNA"
                     /submitter_seqid="24680_scaffold33"
                     /strain="CMW24680"
                     /host="Acacia mearnsii"
                     /db_xref="taxon:357446"
                     /country="Tanzania"
                     /collection_date="Mar-2005"
     Transcript      4466..5728
                     /score="0.86"
                     /source="AUGUSTUS"
                     /g4.t1
     CDS             join(4466..5252,5307..5728)
                     /source="AUGUSTUS"
                     /transcript_id="g4.t1"
                     /gene_id="g4"
                     /score="0.99"
                     /score="0.87"
                     /frame="[complement(8391..8393): 0,
                     complement(8394..8812): 2, complement(8867..9653): 0]"
                     /label="Alpha pheromone receptor"
     gene            4466..5728
                     /score="0.86"
                     /source="AUGUSTUS"
                     /g4
     Initial         4466..5252
                     /score="0.87"
                     /frame="0"
                     /source="AUGUSTUS"
                     /transcript_id="g4.t1"
                     /gene_id="g4"
     intron          5253..5306
                     /score="1"
                     /source="AUGUSTUS"
                     /transcript_id="g4.t1"
                     /gene_id="g4"
     Terminal        5307..5728
                     /score="0.99"
                     /frame="2"
                     /source="AUGUSTUS"
                     /transcript_id="g4.t1"
                     /gene_id="g4"
     Transcript      6594..8309
                     /score="0.68"
                     /source="AUGUSTUS"
                     /g3.t1
     CDS             join(6594..7682,7764..8309)
                     /source="AUGUSTUS"
                     /transcript_id="g3.t1"
                     /gene_id="g3"
                     /score="0.89"
                     /score="0.75"
                     /frame="[complement(5810..5812): 0,
                     complement(5813..6355): 0, complement(6437..7525): 0]"
                     /label="Hypothetical"
     gene            6594..8309
                     /score="0.68"
                     /source="AUGUSTUS"
                     /g3
     Initial         6594..7682
                     /score="0.75"
                     /frame="0"
                     /source="AUGUSTUS"
                     /transcript_id="g3.t1"
                     /gene_id="g3"
     intron          7683..7763
                     /score="0.89"
                     /source="AUGUSTUS"
                     /transcript_id="g3.t1"
                     /gene_id="g3"
     Terminal        7764..8309
                     /score="0.89"
                     /frame="0"
                     /source="AUGUSTUS"
                     /transcript_id="g3.t1"
                     /gene_id="g3"
ORIGIN
        1 TCATAGGCGT CGTCCTCCGG CAGCCCGGGA GAGGGGGAGG CACCAGACCT CAAAGGTACC
       61 GCCCGAGGGT TGTAAGAGGG AGAGTTTGAT TGATTTGACG GGACCCCGTA TTTTTCATAG
      121 GCTATGTGGA GGCTTAGACA AGGCATCATA GTGAGGCAAC CGCGACCCCA AAAAGGAAGC
      181 GAGACGTACA ACACTGGGTA TTCGCACGTG GTCACCCACC GTACTACTGA TCCAGCGCTC
      241 TATGGCTTGA CTAAGGGGGA GCAGACGGGA CCCCGTATTT TCCATAGGCT ATGGTCGTAC
      301 GTGGTAAATT GGGGTTTAGC GGCTATTATA AACTAAGAAA AAGTGAAGAA GGTCACTTTC
      361 CAGTAGACGT TAAATATATT CAAATCAAAT CAAATCAAAG CAGTGCCGAA AGCCGTAGGC
      421 CTTTTGAACT AGTTTAAACG CGGTCATCGC AGACCAACAA CACCAGGTAT CCAGTCCTGG
      481 AACCTCACAG GCACGCTAAA CACACAGCTG CAAGTAATTC GAGCTTATGA TATCGTGGGA
      541 AGAATAGTGG CAGCCGGCGC CCATACGAAA TTCTCAAATC AGCTAAGATG GGCCTATACT
      601 GATGAAAGCT CTGTTAGTAA TCGCTTCCTC ATGATTGGTT AGGAACTGTA ATTATGAACT
      661 TCCTGGATAG TGCGTGGGGA GTAGTTTCCT GTATTTCTTA TCAAAATGAT ATAATGTGTT
      721 GTGATAACGA CGTCAGTCGA ACATGTTCGT TTCTGGTAGC AGGCAGCACT AGGGTTAGTA
      781 TTCCGATATA ACCCCAAACG TTGTAACCCC ACATTTTCTC AAGAAAAAAG CTGGACGACC
      841 AACGTCAAGG AAATAGGCAA ATTTCCAATA TTTACACGAC ATCAGATCTT GACAACTACA
      901 GGCTTCCATA CAAATCCACT TACCGAATCC CTCATCTTGA ATTCAAATTT TTATTCTCCA
      961 AAACAAGCAA GCGATCGATA TGGCTCCTCG CGGTATTACT GGCCCCGGCT ACAGAGTCGC
     1021 TCCTCGCGGG TTCTTCGGCT CGACTTACGA TGCTCTTACC AGCTCCGAGA ACGCATCGAT
     1081 AGTGCGTGGA GTGGCTATCT TTGGTGTAAG TACTTTTCTT GCCGCTTCTG CTGCTGAGTA
     1141 TATGGATTTG GAGTCACCGG AGGGATGGCG GGAGTGGACA ACTGCTTTAA AGAGGCGTCT
     1201 GTTAACCATT GAGAATATAG GTCGCTGTTA CTTTCTTCGC TAGTGGCTTG GGTGATTTGT
     1261 TCGTGCCTAG GTAAGTGGCC TATTGGCTTT AATAGGAAAC ACGGGCGGGG GATGGTTTAC
     1321 TCGCTCTGTG TCAGCCTGCC CCTCTGCCTG GATGGGACTG AAGCTAACGT TTTAACCTGG
     1381 GAGTACAGTC AATAGAAGTC GTAACGGAAT TAGATATCGG GGCGGAAAGG TTGAAGTTGG
     1441 CTTTATTGGA GGTTCATACA AGAAATGGCA CTGTTCATGA CGCGCTATCT CTGCTCTAGC
     1501 GGTGTTGGAA GATACAACGG ACTTCTGAGG GTGTGTATCG CCGCCTATAT TACCACCGTG
     1561 TATGAATACC GGTATTGGCG AGGGGGAGAA ATGCGCTTTG GTGACTGCCT GTAAGATTAG
     1621 CTTGGGTTAT CTGGTATGTG CACTGCTCAT CATGGGGCTG CCACAACGGA GGGGGCGGGA
     1681 TAGGCATTGG TGCTCTTTGG AGTAAAATGA CAAGTTTTAT TTCTTTACAA CTTGCTAATC
     1741 ATTGCAGTGT CACCCAAGCA CTGTTAATAC GAGCATCAGA GTGTATAGAG ACGCAGCTAC
     1801 AGGGTGTTTG TGTCTTTCTT TGCGTTACAA GTTGGCCAGT GGTCCTGTTT TGAAATATCA
     1861 GATGCGATTT CAGAGGCAGT ATGGTATGGC TTGCTGCCCA AGAAACTAGC CCTCAACCCG
     1921 ACCTATTTAA GGATGGGCGG TCACGAAAAG GTGATTATGA ATGGCTTGAG GGCTAGACAG
     1981 AAGCGATATG TACATGGCAA GATGGGATAA ACGAGAAGGC AGTAGTGGAG CTCTGTTACA
     2041 TCTTGAGTCG TCAGTTGTTC ATGGTGGTTT GATAAGGAAA GACATTGTAG GAAGCGGAAC
     2101 AGAATGGAAT ATGGCAGCAA CGCGCAAGCA CGACAACAAG ACTACAGCTG CACATAGATT
     2161 CAAGTTCAAA CATTCGTGCG TCAAGTTAAA AACATGCACC GCTGTTGCTT ACTGCTGTGG
     2221 ATCTGATACT GACATTGCCG TTGACGTTGA CAAGTTGAGA AGAAGCGACA AGACCAACAT
     2281 GCATTGGAAA CAAGCCAATC ACAAAGATCA AGGGCTGGGA CCAGGCTGAG CCGACAGACC
     2341 GCTGTTAGCC CGGGAGCAAG CCAAAGAAGG AGCACAGACA CTATGTACAC ACTTCACAGT
     2401 ACAAGTGTGG GGCGGGCCAA ACAAGTCACA AAAGGAAAGG GGGATGAATG TGAAAGACGC
     2461 TGCATGCTAT GGAGCAGATG CGGACTTTGG CCAACGGTGG TGCAGGAGGC TAGTCACAAT
     2521 TCCAGGGGCG TAAGCAACCT TTACGTGCTG TACATGAATG GCAAGCTAGG ACTTTCCTTA
     2581 TTGAGACAGC TGCAGCTGAA TAGAAATGTA ATGGATAACC AGCTGAACTT GGACTTCTTT
     2641 GACGCCTGCC AGAATCACTA CGATCAAACG AGTGAACAGA TAACCGGTGC TAGAGCTAGC
     2701 AATTCTGAGC TGCAAGCACG GCATATTGAG ACCGGAAGCG CCTACTAAGA GCACGAGAAA
     2761 AGGATCAAGC AAGAGGAAAG CGTATCTTGC AAGTAGAGCC AGCTGACAAG CCTCAGATGT
     2821 TGAATGGAAC TGTGTGTGAT AAGTCTCCTT TACGCTTCAT TGCGTAGTGG GCAGACGGTA
     2881 GGAATGGGCC AAGACCAAGC CTAGCCTGGC TTTGCTCCGC CTGACTTCCG ATAGCTACAA
     2941 AGAGGCCATC AGGAGACGTC TGGGCCCAGA TCTGCTTGTT TATTTATTCT AATTTATCGT
     3001 TTCTTTTTCC ATGTCGAGGT GCGGATCGGC GAATAGCAGT GGCAATAGCA GCCACTGGCC
     3061 CCGCTTTTCG GAGGATCAAT GTTACACCTG GCCCCACTGA ACTAAAGAAC AATAGCAAGC
     3121 GAGAAAGACA CCTTTTAACC CAAAAAGGCA GCATCCTAGC CAAAACTGGC AGGGGCGGTC
     3181 CTCGATATAA GCCGCAATGC AAAATTGGCA ACAACAAAAA ATTCAGGTAA TTTAACGGGA
     3241 GCAATGGCGG CAACAGGTAG CTTGTAGAGT AACTGCCTGC GTATGGTCTA ATTTTATTCC
     3301 TAATTTATCG TTTGATTTAT CTCCTTTCCT ATCCCTTCCT ATCCCTTCAG TTCTTCTCTC
     3361 GGCTACTCTA GGCCGGTGGT TTGCGCTGCA ATGTGATCAT GGAGGGGATC TGGCAAGCTT
     3421 GCAGTTGGTA TAGCGCCAGA AGTACGAGTA GAACAACCAA AAGAGAAAAG AGAGCCGGGC
     3481 ACCTGATGGC ATACGAAGCG AACTGGGGTC TGTAAGTCAC GCCTCCTCAG AACAGCAACC
     3541 AACTCATCAT GACAAAAAGA TACGAATGAA AGATGCTGCT AGACAGGACA TGACAGAATG
     3601 ACTCTAGACG CTGGCTCTAG TTTCTTTAAT GCCTCTTTGA TTCCTAATTC ATTATTGTGA
     3661 AGCTCAGTGC CAAGTGCTTT TGAAAGCGGT GTTTCTCTTC CTTTACTCTT TTTGAAATAT
     3721 AGTCTCTCCA TTTCCCAAGC CTAGTGTCAC TATTCCTTAT TAGCGGCCTG CCGTTGCCTA
     3781 CATATCTTTG ATTGCTGCTT TGGTGTCTTG CCACTGGCAA AGCTAGTGCT CGACATTTCG
     3841 CATTTCGACA AATCAGATTG CGATATATCT AGTTTCAGAC CATACCCCTT CTCACCACAT
     3901 TCGTTGAAAC CATTCTCTTT CTCGCTGAGC TGCGCCTTTG CTGTGTGTGG TACAAACCAC
     3961 ATGACAGGCC CGGACGGGAA ACGCTAGGGC TGGCATGACA CCCAACATCG ACCTCTGGCT
     4021 TGCTGGTAGA CTGCGGCCTT TTTTCTCCAC TGTGTATCTT TTGTTATCCT GCTCTTTGTC
     4081 TAAGACTCTT TCAGTTTTTG TAATATCCTT CTTGCCCGGT CATATCTTGC CTTCTCCCCC
     4141 CTATCCTCTT CTTTGGCATT CTGCGAGTAT ATCTGCCAGC TTTCAATACT TCTCCTTGTT
     4201 ATTTAACCCC CACGCCCCGG CTAGTCTGCC ATGTATATAA TGAGTAAGGG CTCCGTATCG
     4261 TCTTCATCTC CTCCCCAAGT TCTCATTCCA TCATCTTCCT CAGAGACAGA CTCCAAGGCT
     4321 GTCTTTCATT TTTGTCTGCT ATAGAGCTTG CACTCTCACA TTGCTTTGGC TCTGGCTTTC
     4381 ACCATCCAAG ATAGGGCACT CTTCTGCACC TTGACTACCT TTGCTCCTAC TAATAAGTTT
     4441 ACAACTCTCT GCCCATCTGT TCACCATGTC TAATCAAGAC AATACCACTC CGGGCTCCAG
     4501 CGGCGCCTTC AACCCGTACA CCCAAATCTT CAATATCACG ATGTCCGACG GGGTTACTCA
     4561 GATTGGCGTA CCCATGGATG AAATAAATTA CGTTGTTGGA ATCTTCTACT CCCAGTCCAT
     4621 CTCCTACGGC GTCCAGTTTG GCCTTTGCGG TGGCATCTTC CTGGCTCTGG TGACGTTTAG
     4681 CTTGCCTGAA CGTTTGCGCA AGACCAGTGT AAGGCTGCAG GCAGCCGCTC TCTTGGTCAA
     4741 CATGCTCCGT ACACTGCTGC TAGCGCTGTA CTACCCCTCC AATTTCACCG AGCTGTATGA
     4801 CCTAGCCAGC AACGAGTTCC TGAAAGTCAA TAATTTGGAC TTTTTCGTGA GCATTGGGTC
     4861 CAATGTTGCT GGAGGGATAA CGTTCCTCTT GATTCAGGCC ATTTTGATTA TGCATTTGTG
     4921 GACGATAATG CAACTGTGGT CGCCAACGAT CAAGTGGGTA ACTCTTACCG TTTCACTTCT
     4981 TTCTAGCCTG GCACTCTTGG CTCTAAAGTT GGTGGTTTAT GTGCTATACA GTCAGGCTGC
     5041 ACTGCGGATC GAGCGAGTTA CTACACATAC CGGGTGGCTT TTCTTTGTGT CGAACGTCTT
     5101 TTTCGCGGCC AATATTTTCT GGTATGCGGG TCTGTTCAAC GTGAAGCTCA TCATGCATCT
     5161 TTCCAAGAAC AGGCGCTTCC TTCCCTCACG CAACAAACTC ACACCGATCG AGGTTTTAGT
     5221 GATCACCAAC GGTCTCATGA TGATCGTGCC GAGTAGGTTC TATCGTCGCT TTTGTGGTCC
     5281 GGGCACACAC TAACCCATGG TTCCAGCCAT ATTCGCTAGT CTCCAACTAA CGCGCATGGC
     5341 GTTTCGCTTC GAAGTTGTCC CGTGGATGGT AACGTCCATT ATCTGCGTGC TTTCCTATGG
     5401 CTCTCTCGTG GCCCAACGTA TCTCAAACAG CCCCATCCAG AGTTTCGGCA ATATCGGATC
     5461 ACCCAGCGGC TCTAATGGCA ACAGGAACAA CCGCTTGCTC AGTCTCAACA ATCACGGCTT
     5521 AATTTTGACG AATGGGGAGC GTACGGGAAG CGGCTCTCGT AACCTTGAGA ACCAGTCGGA
     5581 CGTTGGCAGA GTCCACATGG TACGCACAGG CACATCATGC AGCCTTTCAC CCAGAAAGAT
     5641 GGACATTGAG GCTAGAGCTG TACTTGTTGA GCGGGACTTG GATCAACAGA GCGAAAAGCT
     5701 GATGGCAACT GGCAGAGAAG AGGTTTGATT AGCTGTTGAG CTTGTAGGAG GCAATGGCTT
     5761 CCCATTTGCG GCTTGTCGCC CCTCATTTTC ACTTTTCATT TCTCCTTTGA AACGTGAGAG
     5821 TTTGCTACTA TGGAAAGACA ATGCATTAGC ATCATGTGAT GTACGTTGTT TACAAAAGCC
     5881 GCGTATGACG TAGCAAGTAC TTTGTATCCT TATTGTCCAT GACTTTTATA TATAGTGCAT
     5941 CAGTCTGTAT CCTGTGTCAC CTAAGCCCCC CTTCGCAATG GGCACTTACT TGCTTCTTCT
     6001 CAAGTTTGGG TAGCTACCCT AGTTCCCATT CTGACTCCAC TCCCGTTGTT GCGCGTCCCT
     6061 TCCGTTTCAT CATCGCGAGT TTGTCGCGTG TTTTGATCTC TTTATGCACA CAAACTTGTG
     6121 CTGAAATTTC TTCTCATGCT TTTTTTTCTC TTCTTTTCTT CCCTTCTCCC TTCTCCTCTC
     6181 TTTCTCCCCT TTTTCTTTTT TTCTTTGCCG TAGAGGAAAG AAACGGAAAT CCAGTCACTT
     6241 GTTCCGTCTC GTCTCTTATT CATATAACAA TCACGGCGCA CATCTTATCT TGGCTGACTC
     6301 CTGTGCATAG ATGGACTGGG TTTCTCTCCT CTTCTCTTAT CAAGTCTTTT CTTCTTGCTT
     6361 GGTTTTGGCT CTCGAGTACT GACTGCTTTG TATTCACTAT TTAATTATCG GCATATTTAC
     6421 AAATGGCGGC AGTATTCTTT CCTTCCACAT GTGCTCCCGG CTCTGGACCA GCCGGCTCCT
     6481 CAATCCCAGA CCAGATACCC CGAACTCCGC CGTCGCCTTG TCCGGTCTCT AATTCCTCTT
     6541 CCAATGCCGC TGCTACTGAC TCATCATGCG ATTGCAAACC AATGGTGCCT ATCATGCAGC
     6601 GAGCTCGGCC CCGTCCTCGA CGTCGCTGGA AGCTTCCTAG CTACGAGAGT AGCTCTGCTT
     6661 CGGCCTCTGA TCCCGAAGCC CATGTCTCTT TCCTGGAAGA TTCTGACTCT ATTCCAGCGA
     6721 TCGAGTCTCA TCATCGCGGA CATTGCCCAA CATTGACTAC AGCCACTTCG GCCCAAGGCC
     6781 TTTCCACTCC TTCATCGGAC GCTCCGTCCT ACTCGACAGG CCTATCATCA CTACAGCCCA
     6841 ACCCTTCGTA CTCGTCTTTG ATGCGGTACA ATTCCTGTAC AACTGCCCCG ATAAAACGAA
     6901 CTCGAAATAT GTCTCCGTAT CCGCTTCTGT CCTCTGCTAC TACTACCACA ACTATCGCCA
     6961 CAGCCGCTAC CACAGAATTT GCCCCCCCTC TTCCTACTAG TGGCGCACAT GCTGCTACTA
     7021 CCTCCGACAT AGCCTCGGAT GACGATGATG GCTCATCTTG GCTAGTCATA AAAAGCCCAG
     7081 CTAGAAGCAA AATTCCCATT CCTCTACATA GCTATAGACG AGCAAACACA ATGGGCGACT
     7141 CTAAGCGCTT TCGCTCGAAT AATAATACCT GGTATTCATC TGTTGTCTCC GCAATCAGAA
     7201 AGGTAGGAGA GCCCAGTGAT GAGTATGACA AGATTGAAAT CACGGGCCAG CTACGGCTAT
     7261 CCTCTCCTCG TCCCCATGGC CTCCATAGAA GCTCAACCTC AGCCGCACTC TCTAGGCTGC
     7321 ATTCGCGCTA TCGCTCAAAC TCCACGATGA CCAACTCTGG CTTTTCTTCC ACGGCAGACG
     7381 ACGAATACAA CACTGATTCC TTCTATGAAC CCCAGATGGA GTACCGAAAG CCCCCAAAGC
     7441 TCGCTGGGTA TCGACCAAAG TCTGATGCAC ACCCTTTGTC CATGGCACCC ATGTCAGCCA
     7501 CCAAAAGCAC TAGTGCCACC TTTACTGGAA AGCCGAAACG GGCTTTGAAA AACATTTCGG
     7561 AGACCCTTCT AACTAAGCTA TGGCACTCTG ATCGCGAGAA TTCTAACTCG CCCGTTGAAG
     7621 ATAGCCTCAA CCTTGAGCTG TCGCTACCAG AGCCCCACCC TCAACCATTG GAACAACCTA
     7681 ACGTTAGTCA ATATCCGCGG GCCAGGCAAA GGGCATATAA CAAGCGAGCA GACTCTGGAT
     7741 GGAGCTTAAG TTTGGGGTCT TAGTTTGCAC CCCGGGCCAA GCAAAGTCGA AGTCCACTCG
     7801 GTGCAGCCAA CAGCACTGCC ATGAATTCCA TGGCCCCTGC CGCTGCTAAT GGTGCTTCTG
     7861 TGACTGCACC CACCAAGCCT CACCAACTCC CCCCGGCTGA GCCGCAATGG CCCCAAAGCC
     7921 GTCAAGCCCC GCGCCATTCA TTTTTTAGTC TCAAGCTCGG CCATGGCACA CATGGCAACC
     7981 TGGAGAATAC GAAGAAGAAA GGCAACTTCC GGAGACAGTT GCGCTTCCGA GGCTTTCACC
     8041 ACGAAACTAG CAGTGAAACA GATGCTGCGG TACACGTACC TCAATGGCTT CCCGAAGACT
     8101 GGAAGCCATT TGCACAGTTG ACTCTTCTAG AGAGTCTCCA GCGCCAGGCT CTCACAGAAG
     8161 ACCCTGCCGA GTGGCAGCCG TACAATGCCT CCGCTGGTAG CTGTGTTTTG CAGCATCCCC
     8221 GACCCAACAG ACACTGGGGA AGAAAAGAGA GGGCTAAGTG GCAGTACATG GGCGATATGG
     8281 CCCGTCACTT TAACATAACT GAAGCTTGA
//
LOCUS       Ce.albifundus_CMW24685_AlphaReceptor     10721 bp    DNA     linear   PLN 02-NOV-2017
DEFINITION  Ceratocystis albifundus strain CMW24685 24685_scaffold242, whole
            genome shotgun sequence.
ACCESSION   MANX01000242 MANX01000000
VERSION     MANX01000242.1
KEYWORDS    WGS.
SOURCE      Ceratocystis albifundus (unknown)
  ORGANISM  Ceratocystis albifundus
            Eukaryota; Fungi; Dikarya; Ascomycota; Pezizomycotina;
            Sordariomycetes; Hypocreomycetidae; Microascales;
            Ceratocystidaceae; Ceratocystis.
REFERENCE   1  (bases 1 to 36717)
  AUTHORS   van der Nest,M.A., Steenkamp,E.T., Roodt,D., Soal,N.C., Palmer,M.,
            Chan,W.Y., Wilken,P.M., Duong,T.A., Naidoo,K., Santana,Q.C.,
            Trollip,C., De Vos,L., van Wyk,S., McTaggart,A.R., Wingfield,M.J.
            and Wingfield,B.D.
  TITLE     Genomic analysis of the aggressive tree pathogen Ceratocystis
            albifundus
  JOURNAL   Fungal Biol 123 (5), 351-363 (2019)
   PUBMED   31053324
REFERENCE   2  (bases 1 to 36717)
  AUTHORS   Roodt,D., Van Der Nest,M., Wilken,M., Wingfield,B.D. and Naidoo,K.
  TITLE     Direct Submission
  JOURNAL   Submitted (20-JUN-2016) Genetics, University of Pretoria, Corner of
            Lynnwood Road and Roper Street, Pretoria, Gauteng Province 0028,
            South Africa
COMMENT     ##Genome-Assembly-Data-START
            ##Assembly Date          :: 30-JUN-2014
            Assembly Method        :: Velvet v. 1.1
            Genome Representation  :: Full
            Expected Final Version :: Yes
            Genome Coverage        :: 24.0x
            Sequencing Technology  :: Illumina
            ##Genome-Assembly-Data-END##
FEATURES             Location/Qualifiers
     Transcript      complement(1..1306)
                     /score="0.81"
                     /source="AUGUSTUS"
                     /g1.t1
     CDS             complement(join(<1..884,944..1306))
                     /score="0.86"
                     /score="0.95"
                     /source="AUGUSTUS"
                     /transcript_id="g1.t1"
                     /gene_id="g1"
                     /frame="[complement(1..884): 0, complement(944..1306): 0]"
                     /label="Putative gene 1"
     gene            complement(<1..1306)
                     /score="0.81"
                     /source="AUGUSTUS"
                     /g1
     Internal        complement(1..884)
                     /score="0.86"
                     /frame="0"
                     /source="AUGUSTUS"
                     /transcript_id="g1.t1"
                     /gene_id="g1"
     source          1..>10721
                     /organism="Ceratocystis albifundus"
                     /mol_type="genomic DNA"
                     /submitter_seqid="24685_scaffold242"
                     /strain="CMW24685"
                     /host="Acacia mearnsii"
                     /db_xref="taxon:357446"
                     /country="Kenya"
                     /collection_date="Mar-2005"
     intron          complement(885..943)
                     /score="0.97"
                     /source="AUGUSTUS"
                     /transcript_id="g1.t1"
                     /gene_id="g1"
     Initial         complement(944..1306)
                     /score="0.95"
                     /frame="0"
                     /source="AUGUSTUS"
                     /transcript_id="g1.t1"
                     /gene_id="g1"
     Transcript      6819..8081
                     /score="0.89"
                     /source="AUGUSTUS"
                     /g2.t1
     CDS             join(6819..7605,7660..8081)
                     /score="0.9"
                     /score="0.99"
                     /source="AUGUSTUS"
                     /transcript_id="g2.t1"
                     /gene_id="g2"
                     /frame="[6819..7605: 0, 7660..8078: 2, 8079..8081: 0]"
                     /label="Alpha pheromone receptor"
     gene            6819..8081
                     /score="0.89"
                     /source="AUGUSTUS"
                     /g2
     Initial         6819..7605
                     /score="0.9"
                     /frame="0"
                     /source="AUGUSTUS"
                     /transcript_id="g2.t1"
                     /gene_id="g2"
     intron          7606..7659
                     /score="1"
                     /source="AUGUSTUS"
                     /transcript_id="g2.t1"
                     /gene_id="g2"
     Terminal        7660..8081
                     /score="0.99"
                     /frame="2"
                     /source="AUGUSTUS"
                     /transcript_id="g2.t1"
                     /gene_id="g2"
     Transcript      9006..10721
                     /score="0.68"
                     /source="AUGUSTUS"
                     /g3.t1
     CDS             join(9006..10094,10176..10721)
                     /score="0.72"
                     /score="0.94"
                     /source="AUGUSTUS"
                     /transcript_id="g3.t1"
                     /gene_id="g3"
                     /frame="[9006..10094: 0, 10176..10718: 0, 10719..10721:
                     0]"
                     /label="Hypothetical"
     gene            9006..10721
                     /score="0.68"
                     /source="AUGUSTUS"
                     /g3
     Initial         9006..10094
                     /score="0.72"
                     /frame="0"
                     /source="AUGUSTUS"
                     /transcript_id="g3.t1"
                     /gene_id="g3"
     intron          10095..10175
                     /score="0.94"
                     /source="AUGUSTUS"
                     /transcript_id="g3.t1"
                     /gene_id="g3"
     Terminal        10176..10721
                     /score="0.94"
                     /frame="0"
                     /source="AUGUSTUS"
                     /transcript_id="g3.t1"
                     /gene_id="g3"
ORIGIN
        1 CTCTTAATCG AGCCGCCGAA AGCTGCCTGG ACTTCACTTC TGACGTCCTC CAGTGTCGTG
       61 CGTCTGTGAA CCAGCTTGTC GTCTTCCACC GTAGTGATGG TGGTTGGGAT GTTTGGGATC
      121 ACGAACTTAT CCCATATCGC TTTCTTTTCA ACTTCCACGG CTTGTAGGAA GTTGCCCATT
      181 CGTTCCTTGG TGTCCCTGTC AAGGATGGGT TCCTTGGTAG TGATGGCAAG TCCGGTCCTG
      241 GTCATGGTAA CTTTCGTTAC CATCTCGTTT CCCTTGAACA CTGCCTGGTT CAGCTTTTGC
      301 TTTGTCACGG CAGTGTTTAC CTTCTTCCAC TTTGAGTCGT CATAGAGTGG TGCCAGGTAT
      361 CTTTTTCCTT CCCGTCTCCC CGGCTGGGAC TGGGGCTTGG CCAGCGTTCT TGATGTCGCG
      421 GGAGGCTTCG CGGGGAGCGT GATGATGGTC GGGATGTTTG GGATCAAGAA CTTATCCCAT
      481 ACCGCTTCCT TCTCAACTTC CACGGCTTGC AGGAAGTTGC CCATCCGTTC CTTAGTGTCT
      541 CTGTCCAGGA TGGGTTCCTT GGTGGTGATG GCGAGTCCGG TCCTGGTCAT GGTAACTTTC
      601 GTTACCATCT CGTTTCCCTT GAACACTGCC TGGTTCAGCT TTTGCTTTGT CACGGCAGTG
      661 TTTACCTTCT TCCACTTTGA GTCGTCATAG AGTGGTGCCA GGTATCTTTT TCCTTCCCGT
      721 CTCCCCGGCT GGGACTGGGG CTTGGCCAGC GTTCTTGATG CCGCGGGAGG CTTCGCGGGG
      781 AGCGTGATCG TGGCGGGTCT AGCACCCGCT GCCGCTTTCT GAGCCCAGGT CTTGGGCTTG
      841 TTGGTCTGTG GGATCTCGAC GGGGCGCGCA GTCGTGCGCG GCATCTAGGG GCTGGGGTCC
      901 CTGAGAGGTC CTGTCGCAGC TTGATCTTGG CTGCTTCCTT CACCATTTTC ATGATGTCGG
      961 TGACAAAATC TTTGGAAATC TTGTCCATCT TCGAGCGCGT CGCGTCTTCT TCCAGCTTGT
     1021 CCAGGACAGA GAAGATCATG GCCGCCCCGA TGCGTTTGGA TTCACGCACC GAGCTGGTCT
     1081 CTTTCCAGAT GTCGTCTAGT AGCTCGACGA AGCTACCTTT TGGTGCTTCC GTCTCGGCGT
     1141 TTCCAGCGTG GATGGACTGG TTTAGGGCGT GTCTGGTGTT TGCAGCAGCG GGTGCTGTGT
     1201 CGCGTTGGGG GTTTCCTGCA GTCGTGTTTG AGGTCGGTGA GGGGGGAGGG GGCTGCGCAG
     1261 CCTTGCGAGG CTGACGCTCA TGGTCCACCA TATCGGTGTC TTCCATGTTG TTGATGTGCT
     1321 ATGGGATGAT GGGGTTTTGT TTTCTTAATT GATTGTTCGT TTGAGCTGTG TGGTCGGCTA
     1381 TTCTGATGTT GTGCTCGTGG TATCTTGAGT AATCGTATGT TGGGAGGATC AGGAGATATC
     1441 GGGTCTGGTC TGATATGTAT GTATGTATTT TTAACGTCCA CCTACTGATT TTCCACAGCA
     1501 ATACGACAGC ATGTTCCGGA CAGGAGCATC TCCCGGGCGG TTGGCAGTGA CAGGAGCACA
     1561 TAGACTTTGA TCATCTCCTA TGGCTCTTTT GGGGTCCAGC AGTATAGCAA AGAGGATCTC
     1621 TGTCCAGAGC GGCCCAAGGA CAAAGCTGTC GGGTTCCAGG ATTGGTTACC TGGTGTTTTT
     1681 TGGTAGGTGG CAGCTGCGTG AAATTCTAGT CTAAAAAGCC ACCGACTGTC AGCGTGCGGG
     1741 GGGGGAATAG GCCCCGGCTG AGTACGATGG TTTTGGCCTT CTGTGTCCAT GGCTGCTGCT
     1801 GCACCTGTGG TTTTCACTTT TCCGCCCCAC CGACAAAACT CCAGACTAAC CCTAAGGCTA
     1861 GAAGTGGAGA CAACGGTCCT TCTGAAAACC TGCAATGTGT CCTGAGGCCA TGAAAATCAT
     1921 GGAGACAGGA CAGCAGATTC CAGCGCAGTC TGGGGACTCT TCCCCTAGTC CTCAGGCGAT
     1981 GAGAGTAATC AAACCGGACT GTGTGAGCAT CCGAGGGCTC ATGGTCTGTC CTTCCGCCAC
     2041 CCTGTTGGCC GCTGCCTTGA AAGGTGTGGA TGTGACCCAA GGCAGTCCCC TTTCTGGTGA
     2101 CCTGCCACAG TCGCCAGTCT GTCCGAGGAC AGAGGAACGC AAGAAAAGAA CAAAAAACAA
     2161 AAGAAAAAGA TGTGGACTGT GTGAACTCTC AAAATTCAGT CCTGAACGTG AAGATGAACT
     2221 CCTTGAGGTG GAGTGGTGTT GTGGCGATGA GGAGTTGGCG ATCGCGAAGC GCGGCCTCAA
     2281 GGCTTCACAG CTCATTGTCA AGATCCATGA CAGAGTCAGA GAAAAAGAAA AGAATGAAAG
     2341 ACGCCCATCA GTGTCATAGG CGTCGTCCTC CGGCAGCCCG GGAGAGGGGG AGGCACCAGA
     2401 CCTCAAAGGT ACCGCCCGAG GGTTGTAAGA GGGAGAGTTT GATTGATTTG ACGGGACCCC
     2461 GTATTTTTCA TAGGCTATGT GGAGGCTTAG ACAAGGCATC ATAGTGAGGC AACCGCGACC
     2521 CCAAAAAGGA AGCGAGACGT ACAACACTGG GTATTCGCAC GTGGTCACCC ACCGTACTAC
     2581 TGATCCAGCG CTCTATGGCT TGACTAAGGG GGAGCAGACG GGACCCCGTA TTTTCCATAG
     2641 GCTATGGTCG TACGTGGTAA ATTGGGGTTT AGCGGCTATT ATAAACTAAG AAAAAGTGAA
     2701 GAAGGTCACT TTCCAGTAGA CGTTAAATAT ATTCTAATCA AATCAAATCA AAGCAGTGCC
     2761 GAAAGCCGTA GGCCTTTTGA ACTAGTTTAA ACGCGGTCAT CGCAGACCAA CAACACCAGG
     2821 TATCCAGTCC TGGAACCTCA CAGGCACGCT AAACACACAG CTGCAAGTAA TTCGAGCTTA
     2881 TGATATCGTG GGAAGAATAG TGGCAGCCGG CGCCCATACG AAATTCTCAA ATCAGCTAAG
     2941 ATGGGCCTAT ACTGATGAAA GCTCTGTTAG TAATCGCTTC CTCATGATTG GTTAGGAACT
     3001 GTAATTATGA ACTTCCTGGA TAGTGCGTGG GGAGTAGTTT CCTGTATTTC TTATCAAAAT
     3061 GATATAATGT GTTGTGATAA CGACGTCAGT CGAACATGTT CGTTTCTGGT AGCAGGCAGC
     3121 ACTAGGGTTA GTATTCCGAT ATAACCCCAA ACGTTGTAAC CCCACATTTT CTCAAGAAAA
     3181 AAGCTGGACG ACCAACGTCA AGGAAATAGG CAAATTTCCA ATATTTACAC GACATCAGAT
     3241 CTTGACAACT ACAGGCTTCG ATACAAATCC ACTTACCGAA TCCCTCATCT TGAATTCAAA
     3301 TTTTTATTCT CCAAAACAAG CAAGCGATCG ATATGGCTCC TCGCGGTATT ACTGGCCCCG
     3361 GCTACAGAGT CGCTCCTCGC GGGTTCTTCG GCTCGACTTA CGATGCTCTT ACCAGCTCCG
     3421 AGAACGCATC GATAGTGCGT GGAGTGGCTA TCTTTGGTGT AAGTACTTTT CTTGCCGCTT
     3481 CTGCTGCTGA GTATATGGAT TTGGAGTCAC CGGAGGGATG GCGGGAGTGG ACAACTGCTT
     3541 TAAAGAGGCG TCTGTTAACC ATTGAGAATA TAGGTCGCTG TTACTTTCTT CGCTAGTGGC
     3601 TTGGGTGATT TGTTCGTGCC TAGGTAAGTG GCCTATTGGC TTTAATAGGA AACACGGGCG
     3661 GGGGATGGTT TACTCGCTCT GTGTCAGCCT GCCCCTCTGC CTGGATGGGA CTGAAGCTAA
     3721 CGTTTTAACC TGGGAGTACA GTCAATAGAA GTCGTAACGG AATTAGATAT CGGGGCGGAA
     3781 AGGTTGAAGT TGGCTTTATT GGAGGTTCAT ACAAGAAATG GCACTGTTCA TGACGCGCTA
     3841 TCTCTGCTCT AGCGGTGTTG GAAGATACAA CGGACTTCTG AGGGTGTGTA TCGCCGCCTA
     3901 TATTACCACC GTGTATGAAT ACCGGTATTG GCGAGGGGGA GAAATGCGCT TTGGTGACTG
     3961 CCTGTAAGAT TAGCTTGGGT TATCTGGTAT GTGCACTGCT CATCATGGGG CTGCCACAAC
     4021 GGAGGGGGCG GGATAGGCAT TGGTGCTCTT TGGAGTAAAA TGACAAGTTT TATTTCTTTA
     4081 CAACTTGCTA ATCATTGCAG TGTCACCCAA GCACTGTTAA TACGAGCATC AGAGTGTATA
     4141 GAGACGCAGC TACAGGGTGT TTGTGTCTTT CTTTGCGTTA CAAGTTGGCC AGTGGTCCTG
     4201 TTTTGAAATA TCAGATGCGA TTTCAGAGGC AGTATGGTAT GGCTTGCTGC CCAAGAAACT
     4261 AGCCCTCAAC CCGACCTATT TAAGGATGGG CGGTCACGAA AAGGTGATTA TGAATGGCTT
     4321 GAGGGCTAGA CAGAAGCGAT ATGTACATGG CAAGATGGGA TAAACGAGAA GGCAGTAGTG
     4381 GAGCTCTGTT ACATCTTGAG TCGTCAGTTG TTCATGGTGG TTTGATAAGG AAAGACATTG
     4441 TAGGAAGCGG AACAGAATGG AATATGGCAG CAACGCGCAA GCACGACAAC AAGACTACAG
     4501 CTGCACATAG ATTCAAGTTC AAACATTCGT GCGTCAAGTT AAAAACATGC ACCGCTGTTG
     4561 CTTACTGCTG TGGATCTGAT ACTGACATTG CCGTTGACGT TGACAAGTTG AGAAGAAGCG
     4621 ACAAGACCAA CATGCATTGG AAACAAGCCA ATCACAAAGA TCAAGGGCTG GGACCAGGCT
     4681 GAGCCGACAG ACCGCTGTTA GCCCGGGAGC AAGCCAAAGA AGGAGCACAG ACACTATGTA
     4741 CACACTTCAC AGTACAAGTG TGGGGCGGGC CAAACAAGTC ACAAAAGGAA AGGGGGATGA
     4801 ATGTGAAAGA CGCTGCATGC TATGGAGCAG ATGCGGACTT TGGCCAACGG TGGTGCAGGA
     4861 GGCTAGTCAC AATTCCAGGG GCGTAAGCAA CCTTTACGTG CTGTACATGA ATGGCAAGCT
     4921 AGGACTTTCC TTATTGAGAC AGCTGCAGCT GAATAGAAAT GTAATGGATA ACCAGCTGAA
     4981 CTTGGACTTC TTTGACGCCT GCCAGAATCA CTACGATCAA ACGAGTGAAC AGATAACCGG
     5041 TGCTAGAGCT AGCAATTCTG AGCTGCAAGC ACGGCATATT GAGACCGGAA GCGCCTACTA
     5101 AGAGCACGAG AAAAGGATCA AGCAAGAGGA AAGCGTATCT TGCAAGTAGA GCCAGCTGAC
     5161 AAGCCTCAGA TGTTGAATGG AACTGTGTGT GATAAGTCTC CTTTACGCTT CATTGCGTAG
     5221 TGGGCAGACG GTAGGAATGG GCCAAGACCA AGCCTAGCCT GGCTTTGCTC CGCCTGACTT
     5281 CCGATAGCTA CAAAGAGGCC ATCAGGAGAC GTCTGGGCCC AGATCTGCTT GTTTATTTAT
     5341 TCTAATTTAT CGTTTCTTTT TCCATGTCGA GGTGCGGATC GGCGAATAGC AGTGGCAATA
     5401 GCAGCCACTG GCCCCGCTTT TCGGAGGATC AATGTTACAC CTGGCCCCAC TGAACTAAAG
     5461 AACAATAGCA AGCGAGAAAG ACACCTTTTA ACCCAAAAAG GCAGCATCCT AGCCAAAACT
     5521 GGCAGGGGCG GTCCTCGATA TAAGCCGCAA TGCAAAATTG GCAACAACAA AAAATTCAGG
     5581 TAATTTAACG GGAGCAATGG CGGCAACAGG TAGCTTGTAG AGTAACTGCC TGCGTATGGT
     5641 CTAATTTTAT TCCTAATTTA TCGTTTGATT TATCTCCTTT CCTATCCCTT CCTATCCCTT
     5701 CAGTTCTTCT CTCGGCTACT CTAGGCCGGT GGTTTGCGCT GCAATGTGAT CATGGAGGGG
     5761 ATCTGGCAAG CTTGCAGTTG GTATAGCGCC AGAAGTACGA GTAGAACAAC CAAAAGAGAA
     5821 AAGAGAGCCG GGCACCTGAT GGCATACGAA GCGAACTGGG GTCTGTAAGT CACGCCTCCT
     5881 CAGAACAGCA ACCAACTCAT CATGACAAAA AGATACGAAT GAAAGATGCT GCTAGACAGG
     5941 ACATGACAGA ATGACTCTAG ACGCTGGCTC TAGTTTCTTT AATGCCTCTT TGATTCCTAA
     6001 TTCATTATTG TGAAGCTCAG TGCCAAGTGC TTTTGAAAGC GGTGTTTCTC TTCCTTTACT
     6061 CTTTTTGAAA TATAGTCTCT CCATTTCCCA AGCCTAGTGT CACTATTCCT TATTAGCGGC
     6121 CTGCCGTTGC CTACATATCT TTGATTGCTG CTTTGGTGTC TTGCCACTGG CAAAGCTAGT
     6181 GCTCGACATT TCGCATTTCG ACAAATCAGA TTGCGATATA TCTAGTTTCA GACCATACCC
     6241 CTTCTCACCA CATTCGTTGA AACCATTCTC TTTCTCGCTG AGCTGCGCCT TTGCTGTGTG
     6301 TGGTACAAAC CACATGACAG GCCCGGACGG GAAACGCTAG GGCTGGCATG ACACCCAACA
     6361 TCGACCTCTG GCTTGCTGGT AGACTGCGGC CTTTTTTCTC CACTGTGTAT CTTTTGTTAT
     6421 CCTGCTCTTT GTCTAAGACT CTTTCAGTTT TTGTAATATC CTTCTTGCCC GGTCATATCT
     6481 TGCCTTCTCC CCCCTATCCT CTTCTTTGGC ATTCTGCGAG TATATCTGCC AGCTTTCAAT
     6541 ACTTCTCCTT GTTATTTAAC CCCCACGCCC CGGCTAGTCT GCCATGTATA TAATGAGTAA
     6601 GGGCTCCGTA TCGTCTTCAT CTCCTCCCCA AGTTCTCATT CCATCATCTT CCTCAGAGAC
     6661 AGACTCCAAG GCTGTTTTTC ATTTTTGTCT GCTATAGAGC TTGCACTCTC ACATTGCTTT
     6721 GGCTCTGGCT TTCACCATCC AAGATAGGGC ACTCTTCTGC ACCTTGACTA CCTTTGCTCC
     6781 TACTAATAAG TTTACAACTC TCTGCCCATC TGTTCACCAT GTCTAATCAA GACAATACCA
     6841 CTCCGGGCTC CAGCGGCGCC TTCAACCCGT ACACCCAAAT CTTCAATATC ACGATGTCCG
     6901 ACGGGGTTAC TCAGATTGGC GTACCCATGG ATGAAATAAA TTACGTTGTT GGAATCTTCT
     6961 ACTCCCAGTC CATCTCCTAC GGCGTCCAGT TTGGCCTTTG CGGTGGCATC TTCCTGGCTC
     7021 TGGTGACGTT TAGCTTGCCT GAACGTTTGC GCAAGACCAG TGTAAGGCTG CAGGCAGCCG
     7081 CTCTCTTGGT CAACATGCTC CGTACACTGC TGCTAGCGCT GTACTACCCC TCCAATTTCA
     7141 CCGAGCTGTA TGACCTAGCC AGCAACGAGT TCCTGAAAGT CAATAATTTG GACTTTTTCG
     7201 TGAGCATTGG GTCCAATGTT GCTGGAGGGA TAACGTTCCT CTTGATTCAG GCCATTTTGA
     7261 TTATGCATTT GTGGACGATA ATGCAACTGT GGTCGCCAAC GATCAAGTGG GTAACTCTTA
     7321 CCGTTTCACT TCTTTCTAGC CTGGCACTCT TGGCTCTAAA GTTGGTGGTT TATGTGCTAT
     7381 ACAGTCAGGC TGCACTGCGG ATCGAGCGAG TTACTACACA TACCGGGTGG CTTTTCTTTG
     7441 TGTCGAACGT CTTTTTCGCG GCCAATATTT TCTGGTATGC GGGTCTGTTC AACGTGAAGC
     7501 TCATCATGCA TCTTTCCAAG AACAGGCGCT TCCTTCCCTC ACGCAACAAA CTCACACCGA
     7561 TCGAGGTTTT AGTGATCACC AACGGTCTCA TGATGATCGT GCCGAGTAGG TTCTATCGTC
     7621 GCTTTTGTGG TCCGGGCACA CACTAACCCA TGGTTCCAGC CATATTCGCT AGTCTCCAAC
     7681 TAACGCGCAT GGCGTTTCGC TTCGAAGTTG TCCCGTGGAT GGTAACGTCC ATTATCTGCG
     7741 TGCTTTCCTA TGGCTCTCTC GTGGCCCAAC GTATCTCAAA CAGCCCCATC CAGAGTTTCG
     7801 GCAATATCGG ATCACCCAGC GGCTCTAATG GCAACAGGAA CAACCGCTTG CTCAGTCTCA
     7861 ACAATCACGG CTTAATTTTG ACGAATGGGG AGCGTACGGG AAGCGGCTCT CGTAACCTTG
     7921 AGAACCAGTC GGACGTTGGC AGAGTCCACA TGGTACGCAC AGGCACATCA TGCAGCCTTT
     7981 CACCCAGAAA GATGGACATT GAGGCTAGAG CTGTACTTGT TGAGCGGGAC TTGGATCAAC
     8041 AGAGCGAAAA GCTGATGGCA ACTGGCAGAG AAGAGGTTTG ATTAGCTGTT GAGCTTGTAG
     8101 GAGGCAATGG CTTCCCATTT GCGGCTTGTC GCCCCTCATT TTCACTTTTC ATTTCTCCTT
     8161 TGAAACGTGA GAGTTTGCTA CTATGGAAAG ACAATGCATT AGCATCATGT GATGTACGTT
     8221 GTTTACAAAA GCCGCGTATG ACGTAGCAAG TACTTTGTAT CCTTATTGTC CATGACTTTT
     8281 ATATATAGTG CATCAGTCTG TATCCTGTGT CACCTAAGCC CCCCTTCGCA ATGGGCACTT
     8341 ACTTGCTTCT TCTCAAGTTT GGGTAGCTAC CCTAGTTCCC ATTCTGACTC CACTCCCGTT
     8401 GTTGCGCGTC CCTTCCGTTT CATCATCGCG AGTTTGTCGC GTGTTTTGAT CTCTTTATGC
     8461 ACACAAACTT GTGCTGAAAT TTCTTCTCAT GCTTTTTTTT CTCTTCTTTT CTTCCCTTCT
     8521 CCCTTCTCCT CTCTTTCTCC CCTTTTTCTT TTTTTCTTTG CCGTAGAGGA CAGCACACCT
     8581 TCTCATCCGC CATTGCCTGC CCGCTCGCTC GTCCGCCCAC ACTCCTTCAA AGAAACGGAA
     8641 ATCCAGTCAC TTGTTCCGTC TCGTCTCTTA TTCATATAAC AATCACGGCG CACATCTTAT
     8701 CTTGGCTGAC TCCTGTGCAT AGATGGACTG GGTTTCTCTC CTCTTCTCTT ATCAAGTCTT
     8761 TTCTTCTTGC TTGGTTTTGG CTCTCGAGTA CTGACTGCTT TGTATTCACT ATTTAATTAT
     8821 CGGCATATTT ACAAATGGCG GCAGTATTCT TTCCTTCCAC ATGTGCTCCC GGCTCTGGAC
     8881 CAGCCGGCTC CTCAATCCCA GACCAGATAC CCCGAACTCC GCCGTCGCCT TGTCCGGTCT
     8941 CTAATTCCTC TTCCAATGCC GCTGCTACTG ACTCATCATG CGATTGCAAA CCAATGGTGC
     9001 CTATCATGCA GCGAGCTCGG CCCCGTCCTC GACGTCGCTG GAAGCTTCCT AGCTACGAGA
     9061 GTAGCTCTGC TTCGGCCTCT GATCCCGAAG CCCATGTCTC TTTCCTGGAA GATTCTGACT
     9121 CTATTCCAGC GATCGAGTCT CATCATCGCG GACATTGCCC AACATTGACT ACAGCCACTT
     9181 CGGCCCAAGG CCTTTCCACT CCTTCATCGG ACGCTCCGTC CTACTCGACA GGCCTATCAT
     9241 CACTACAGCC CAACCCTTCG TACTCGTCTT TGATGCGGTA CAATTCCTGT ACAACTGCCC
     9301 CGATAAAACG AACTCGAAAT ATGTCTCCGT ATCCGCTTCT GTCCTCTGCT ACTACTACCA
     9361 CAACTATCGC CACAGCCGCT ACCACAGAAT TTGCCCCCCC TCTTCCTACT AGTGGCGCAC
     9421 ATGCTGCTAC TACCTCCGAC ATAGCCTCGG ATGACGATGA TGGCTCATCT TGGCTAGTCA
     9481 TAAAAAGCCC AGCTAGAAGC AAAATTCCCA TTCCTCTACA TAGCTATAGA CGAGCAAACA
     9541 CAATGGGCGA CTCTAAGCGC TTTCGCTCGA ATAATAATAC CTGGTATTCA TCTGTTGTCT
     9601 CCGCAATCAG AAAGGTAGGA GAGCCCAGTG ATGAGTATGA CAAGATTGAA ATCACGGGCC
     9661 AGCTACGGCT ATCCTCTCCT CGTCCCCATG GCCTCCATAG AAGCTCAACC TCAGCCGCAC
     9721 TCTCTAGGCT GCATTCGCGC TATCGCTCAA ACTCCACGAT GACCAACTCT GGCTTTTCTT
     9781 CCACGGCAGA CGACGAATAC AACACTGATT CCTTCTATGA ACCCCAGATG GAGTACCGAA
     9841 AGCCCCCAAA GCTCGCTGGG TATCGACCAA AGTCTGATGC ACACCCTTTG TCCATGGCAC
     9901 CCATGTCAGC CACCAAAAGC ACTAGTGCCA CCTTTACTGG AAAGCCGAAA CGGGCTTTGA
     9961 AAAACATTTC GGAGACCCTT CTAACTAAGC TATGGCACTC TGATCGCGAG AATTCTAACT
    10021 CGCCCGTTGA AGATAGCCTC AACCTTGAGC TGTCGCTACC AGAGCCCCAC CCTCAACCAT
    10081 TGGAACAACC TAACGTTAGT CAATATCCGC GGGCCAGGCA AAGGGCATAT AACAAGCGAG
    10141 CAGACTCTGG ATGGAGCTTA AGTTTGGGGT CTTAGTTTGC ACCCCGGGCC AAGCAAAGTC
    10201 GAAGTCCACT CGGTGCAGCC AACAGCACTG CCATGAATTC CATGGCCCCT GCCGCTGCTA
    10261 ATGGTGCTTC TGTGACTGCA CCCACCAAGC CTCACCAACT CCCCCCGGCT GAGCCGCAAT
    10321 GGCCCCAAAG CCGTCAAGCC CCGCGCCATT CATTTTTTAG TCTCAAGCTC GGCCATGGCA
    10381 CACATGGCAA CCTGGAGAAT ACGAAGAAGA AAGGCAACTT CCGGAGACAG TTGCGCTTCC
    10441 GAGGCTTTCA CCACGAAACT AGCAGTGAAA CAGATGCTGC GGTACACGTA CCTCAATGGC
    10501 TTCCCGAAGA CTGGAAGCCA TTTGCACAGT TGACTCTTCT AGAGAGTCTC CAGCGCCAGG
    10561 CTCTCACAGA AGACCCTGCC GAGTGGCAGC CGTACAATGC CTCCGCTGCT AGCTGTGTTT
    10621 TGCAGCATCC CCGACCCAAC AGACACTGGG GAAGAAAAGA GAGGGCTAAG TGGCAGTACA
    10681 TGGGCGATAT GGCCCGTCAC TTTAACATAA CTGAAGCTTG A
//
LOCUS       Ce.albifundus_CMW24860_AlphaReceptor      8122 bp    DNA     linear   PLN 22-APR-2020
DEFINITION  Ceratocystis albifundus strain CMW24860
            NODE_263_length_38160_cov_45.062643, whole genome shotgun sequence.
ACCESSION   JAAUVK010000262 JAAUVK010000000
VERSION     JAAUVK010000262.1
KEYWORDS    WGS.
SOURCE      Ceratocystis albifundus (unknown)
  ORGANISM  Ceratocystis albifundus
            Eukaryota; Fungi; Dikarya; Ascomycota; Pezizomycotina;
            Sordariomycetes; Hypocreomycetidae; Microascales;
            Ceratocystidaceae; Ceratocystis.
REFERENCE   1  (bases 1 to 38160)
  AUTHORS   Wilken,M., Kanzi,A.M., Wingfield,M.J., Trollip,C., Van Der
            Nest,M.A., Barnes,I. and Wingfield,B.D.
  TITLE     Ceratocystis albifundus CMW24860 genome sequencing and assembly
  JOURNAL   Unpublished
REFERENCE   2  (bases 1 to 38160)
  AUTHORS   Wilken,M., Kanzi,A.M., Wingfield,M.J., Trollip,C., Van Der
            Nest,M.A., Barnes,I. and Wingfield,B.D.
  TITLE     Direct Submission
  JOURNAL   Submitted (29-MAR-2020) Biochemistry, Genetics and Microbiology,
            University of Pretoria, Lunnon Street, Pretoria 0002, South Africa
COMMENT     ##Genome-Assembly-Data-START
            ##Assembly Date          :: 2015
            Assembly Method        :: SPAdes v. 3.5.0
            Genome Representation  :: Full
            Expected Final Version :: No
            Genome Coverage        :: 30.0x
            Sequencing Technology  :: Illumina MiSeq
            ##Genome-Assembly-Data-END##
FEATURES             Location/Qualifiers
     source          1..>8122
                     /organism="Ceratocystis albifundus"
                     /mol_type="genomic DNA"
                     /submitter_seqid="NODE_263_length_38160_cov_45.062643"
                     /strain="CMW24860"
                     /isolation_source="Acacia mearnsii trees in forest"
                     /host="Acacia mearnsii"
                     /db_xref="taxon:357446"
                     /country="Tanzania: Njombe"
                     /lat_lon="9.3732 S 34.8005 E"
                     /collection_date="2009"
     Transcript      4203..5465
                     /score="0.84"
                     /source="AUGUSTUS"
                     /g1.t1
     CDS             join(4203..4989,5044..5465)
                     /score="0.86"
                     /score="0.97"
                     /source="AUGUSTUS"
                     /transcript_id="g1.t1"
                     /gene_id="g1"
                     /frame="[4203..4989: 0, 5044..5462: 2, 5463..5465: 0]"
                     /label="Alpha pheromone receptor"
     gene            4203..5465
                     /score="0.84"
                     /source="AUGUSTUS"
                     /g1
     Initial         4203..4989
                     /score="0.86"
                     /frame="0"
                     /source="AUGUSTUS"
                     /transcript_id="g1.t1"
                     /gene_id="g1"
     intron          4990..5043
                     /score="1"
                     /source="AUGUSTUS"
                     /transcript_id="g1.t1"
                     /gene_id="g1"
     Terminal        5044..5465
                     /score="0.97"
                     /frame="2"
                     /source="AUGUSTUS"
                     /transcript_id="g1.t1"
                     /gene_id="g1"
     Transcript      6407..8122
                     /score="0.69"
                     /source="AUGUSTUS"
                     /g2.t1
     CDS             join(6407..7495,7577..8122)
                     /score="0.77"
                     /score="0.89"
                     /source="AUGUSTUS"
                     /transcript_id="g2.t1"
                     /gene_id="g2"
                     /frame="[6407..7495: 0, 7577..8119: 0, 8120..8122: 0]"
                     /label="Hypothetical"
     gene            6407..8122
                     /score="0.69"
                     /source="AUGUSTUS"
                     /g2
     Initial         6407..7495
                     /score="0.77"
                     /frame="0"
                     /source="AUGUSTUS"
                     /transcript_id="g2.t1"
                     /gene_id="g2"
     intron          7496..7576
                     /score="0.89"
                     /source="AUGUSTUS"
                     /transcript_id="g2.t1"
                     /gene_id="g2"
     Terminal        7577..8122
                     /score="0.89"
                     /frame="0"
                     /source="AUGUSTUS"
                     /transcript_id="g2.t1"
                     /gene_id="g2"
ORIGIN
        1 GACGGGACCC CGTATTTTCC ATAGGCTATG GTCGTACGTG GTAAATTGGG GTTTAGCGGC
       61 TATTATAAAC TAAGAAAAAG TGAAGAAGGT CACTTTCCAG TAGACGTTAA ATATATTCAA
      121 ATCAAATCAA ATCAAAGCAG TGCCGAAAGC CGTAGGCCTT TTGAACTAGT TTAAACGCGG
      181 TCATCGCAGA CCAACAACAC CAGGTATCCA GTCCTGGAAC CTCACAGGCA CGCTAAACAC
      241 ACAGCTGCAA GTAATTCGAG CTTATGATAT CGTGGGAAGA ATAGTGGCAG CCGGCGCCCA
      301 TACGAAATTC TCAAATCAGC TAAGATGGGC CTATACTGAT GAAAGCTCTG TTAGTAATCG
      361 CTTCCTCATG ATTGGTTAGG AACTGTAATT ATGAACTTCC TGGATAGTGC GTGGGGAGTA
      421 GTTTCCTGTA TTTCTTATCA AAATGATATA ATGTGTTGTG ATAACGACGT CAGTCGAACA
      481 TGTTCGTTTC TGGTAGCAGG CAGCACTAGG GTTAGTATTC CGATATAACC CCAAACGTTG
      541 TAACCCCACA TTTTCTCAAG AAAAAAGCTG GACGACCAAC GTCAAGGAAA TAGGCAAATT
      601 TCCAATATTT ACACGACATC AGATCTTGAC AACTACAGGC TTCCATACAA ATCCACTTAC
      661 CGAATCCCTC ATCTTGAATT CAAATTTTTA TTCTCCAAAA CAAGCAAGCG ATCGATATGG
      721 CTCCTCGCGG TATTACTGGC CCCGGCTACA GAGTCGCTCC TCGCGGGTTC TTCGGCTCGA
      781 CTTACGATGC TCTTACCAGC TCCGAGAACG CATCGATAGT GCGTGGAGTG GCTATCTTTG
      841 GTGTAAGTAC TTTTCTTGCC GCTTCTGCTG CTGAGTATAT GGATTTGGAG TCACCGGAGG
      901 GATGGCGGGA GTGGACAACT GCTTTAAAGA GGCGTCTGTT AACCATTGAG AATATAGGTC
      961 GCTGTTACTT TCTTCGCTAG TGGCTTGGGT GATTTGTTCG TGCCTAGGTA AGTGGCCTAT
     1021 TGGCTTTAAT AGGAAACACG GGCGGGGGAT GGTTTACTCG CTCTGTGTCA GCCTGCCCCT
     1081 CTGCCTGGAT GGGACTGAAG CTAACGTTTT AACCTGGGAG TACAGTCAAT AGAAGTCGTA
     1141 ACGGAATTAG ATATCGGGGC GGAAAGGTTG AAGTTGGCTT TATTGGAGGT TCATACAAGA
     1201 AATGGCACTG TTCATGACGC GCTATCTCTG CTCTAGCGGT GTTGGAAGAT ACAACGGACT
     1261 TCTGAGGGTG TGTATCGCCG CCTATATTAC CACCGTGTAT GAATACCGGT ATTGGCGAGG
     1321 GGGAGAAATG CGCTTTGGTG ACTGCCTGTA AGATTAGCTT GGGTTATCTG GTATGTGCAC
     1381 TGCTCATCAT GGGGCTGCCA CAACGGAGGG GGCGGGATAG GCATTGGTGC TCTTTGGAGT
     1441 AAAATGACAA GTTTTATTTC TTTACAACTT GCTAATCATT GCAGTGTCAC CCAAGCACTG
     1501 TTAATACGAG CATCAGAGTG TATAGAGACG CAGCTACAGG GTGTTTGTGT CTTTCTTTGC
     1561 GTTACAAGTT GGCCAGTGGT CCTGTTTTGA AATATCAGAT GCGATTTCAG AGGCAGTATG
     1621 GTATGGCTTG CTGCCCAAGA AACTAGCCCT CAACCCGACC TATTTAAGGA TGGGCGGTCA
     1681 CGAAAAGGTG ATTATGAATG GCTTGAGGGC TAGACAGAAG CGATATGTAC ATGGCAAGAT
     1741 GGGATAAACG AGAAGGCAGT AGTGGAGCTC TGTTACATCT TGAGTCGTCA GTTGTTCATG
     1801 GTGGTTTGAT AAGGAAAGAC ATTGTAGGAA GCGGAACAGA ATGGAATATG GCAGCAACGC
     1861 GCAAGCACGA CAACAAGACT ACAGCTGCAC ATAGATTCAA GTTCAAACAT TCGTGCGTCA
     1921 AGTTAAAAAC ATGCACCGCT GTTGCTTACT GCTGTGGATC TGATACTGAC ATTGCCGTTG
     1981 ACGTTGACAA GTTGAGAAGA AGCGACAAGA CCAACATGCA TTGGAAACAA GCCAATCACA
     2041 AAGATCAAGG GCTGGGACCA GGCTGAGCCG ACAGACCGCT GTTAGCCCGG GAGCAAGCCA
     2101 AAGAAGGAGC ACAGACACTA TGTACACACT TCACAGTACA AGTGTGGGGC GGGCCAAACA
     2161 AGTCACAAAA GGAAAGGGGG ATGAATGTGA AAGACGCTGC ATGCTATGGA GCAGATGCGG
     2221 ACTTTGGCCA ACGGTGGTGC AGGAGGCTAG TCACAATTCC AGGGGCGTAA GCAACCTTTA
     2281 CGTGCTGTAC ATGAATGGCA AGCTAGGACT TTCCTTATTG AGACAGCTGC AGCTGAATAG
     2341 AAATGTAATG GATAACCAGC TGAACTTGGA CTTCTTTGAC GCCTGCCAGA ATCACTACGA
     2401 TCAAACGAGT GAACAGATAA CCGGTGCTAG AGCTAGCAAT TCTGAGCTGC AAGCACGGCA
     2461 TATTGAGACC GGAAGCGCCT ACTAAGAGCA CGAGAAAAGG ATCAAGCAAG AGGAAAGCGT
     2521 ATCTTGCAAG TAGAGCCAGC TGACAAGCCT CAGATGTTGA ATGGAACTGT GTGTGATAAG
     2581 TCTCCTTTAC GCTTCATTGC GTAGTGGGCA GACGGTAGGA ATGGGCCAAG ACCAAGCCTA
     2641 GCCTGGCTTT GCTCCGCCTG ACTTCCGATA GCTACAAAGA GGCCATCAGG AGACGTCTGG
     2701 GCCCAGATCT GCTTGTTTAT TTATTCTAAT TTATCGTTTC TTTTTCCATG TCGAGGTGCG
     2761 GATCGGCGAA TAGCAGTGGC AATAGCAGCC ACTGGCCCCG CTTTTCGGAG GATCAATGTT
     2821 ACACCTGGCC CCACTGAACT AAAGAACAAT AGCAAGCGAG AAAGACACCT TTTAACCCAA
     2881 AAAGGCAGCA TCCTAGCCAA AACTGGCAGG GGCGGTCCTC GATATAAGCC GCAATGCAAA
     2941 ATTGGCAACA ACAAAAAATT CAGGTAATTT AACGGGAGCA ATGGCGGCAA CAGGTAGCTT
     3001 GTAGAGTAAC TGCCTGCGTA TGGTCTAATT TTATTCCTAA TTTATCGTTT GATTTATCTC
     3061 CTTTCCTATC CCTTCCTATC CCTTCAGTTC TTCTCTCGGC TACTCTAGGC CGGTGGTTTG
     3121 CGCTGCAATG TGATCATGGA GGGGATCTGG CAAGCTTGCA GTTGGTATAG CGCCAGAAGT
     3181 ACGAGTAGAA CAACCAAAAG AGAAAAGAGA GCCGGGCACC TGATGGCATA CGAAGCGAAC
     3241 TGGGGTCTGT AAGTCACGCC TCCTCAGAAC AGCAACCAAC TCATCATGAC AAAAAGATAC
     3301 GAATGAAAGA TGCTGCTAGA CAGGACATGA CAGAATGACT CTAGACGCTG GCTCTAGTTT
     3361 CTTTAATGCC TCTTTGATTC CTAATTCATT ATTGTGAAGC TCAGTGCCAA GTGCTTTTGA
     3421 AAGCGGTGTT TCTCTTCCTT TACTCTTTTT GAAATATAGT CTCTCCATTT CCCAAGCCTA
     3481 GTGTCACTAT TCCTTATTAG CGGCCTGCCG TTGCCTACAT ATCTTTGATT GCTGCTTTGG
     3541 TGTCTTGCCA CTGGCAAAGC TAGTGCTCGA CATTTCGCAT TTCGACAAAT CAGATTGCGA
     3601 TATATCTAGT TTCAGACCAT ACCCCTTCTC ACCACATTCG TTGAAACCAT TCTCTTTCTC
     3661 GCTGAGCTGC GCCTTTGCTG TGTGTGGTAC AAACCACATG ACAGGCCCGG ACGGGAAACG
     3721 CTAGGGCTGG CATGACACCC AACATCGACC TCTGGCTTGC TGGTAGACTG CGGCCTTTTT
     3781 TCTCCACTGT GTATCTTTTG TTATCCTGCT CTTTGTCTAA GACTCTTTCA GTTTTTGTAA
     3841 TATCCTTCTT GCCCGGTCAT ATCTTGCCTT CTCCCCCCTA TCCTCTTCTT TGGCATTCTG
     3901 CGAGTATATC TGCCAGCTTT CAATACTTCT CCTTGTTATT TAACCCCCAC GCCCCGGCTA
     3961 GTCTGCCATG TATATAATGA GTAAGGGCTC CGTATCGTCT TCATCTCCTC CCCAAGTTCT
     4021 CATTCCATCA TCTTCCTCAG AGACAGACTC CAAGGCTGTC TTTCATTTTT GTCTGCTATA
     4081 GAGCTTGCAC TCTCACATTG CTTTGGCTCT GGCTTTCACC ATCCAAGATA GGGCACTCTT
     4141 CTGCACCTTG ACTACCTTTG CTCCTACTAA TAAGTTTACA ACTCTCTGCC CATCTGTTCA
     4201 CCATGTCTAA TCAAGACAAT ACCACTCCGG GCTCCAGCGG CGCCTTCAAC CCGTACACCC
     4261 AAATCTTCAA TATCACGATG TCCGACGGGG TTACTCAGAT TGGCGTACCC ATGGATGAAA
     4321 TAAATTACGT TGTTGGAATC TTCTACTCCC AGTCCATCTC CTACGGCGTC CAGTTTGGCC
     4381 TTTGCGGTGG CATCTTCCTG GCTCTGGTGA CGTTTAGCTT GCCTGAACGT TTGCGCAAGA
     4441 CCAGTGTAAG GCTGCAGGCA GCCGCTCTCT TGGTCAACAT GCTCCGTACA CTGCTGCTAG
     4501 CGCTGTACTA CCCCTCCAAT TTCACCGAGC TGTATGACCT AGCCAGCAAC GAGTTCCTGA
     4561 AAGTCAATAA TTTGGACTTT TTCGTGAGCA TTGGGTCCAA TGTTGCTGGA GGGATAACGT
     4621 TCCTCTTGAT TCAGGCCATT TTGATTATGC ATTTGTGGAC GATAATGCAA CTGTGGTCGC
     4681 CAACGATCAA GTGGGTAACT CTTACCGTTT CACTTCTTTC TAGCCTGGCA CTCTTGGCTC
     4741 TAAAGTTGGT GGTTTATGTG CTATACAGTC AGGCTGCACT GCGGATCGAG CGAGTTACTA
     4801 CACATACCGG GTGGCTTTTC TTTGTGTCGA ACGTCTTTTT CGCGGCCAAT ATTTTCTGGT
     4861 ATGCGGGTCT GTTCAACGTG AAGCTCATCA TGCATCTTTC CAAGAACAGG CGCTTCCTTC
     4921 CCTCACGCAA CAAACTCACA CCGATCGAGG TTTTAGTGAT CACCAACGGT CTCATGATGA
     4981 TCGTGCCGAG TAGGTTCTAT CGTCGCTTTT GTGGTCCGGG CACACACTAA CCCATGGTTC
     5041 CAGCCATATT CGCTAGTCTC CAACTAACGC GCATGGCGTT TCGCTTCGAA GTTGTCCCGT
     5101 GGATGGTAAC GTCCATTATC TGCGTGCTTT CCTATGGCTC TCTCGTGGCC CAACGTATCT
     5161 CAAACAGCCC CATCCAGAGT TTCGGCAATA TCGGATCACC CAGCGGCTCT AATGGCAACA
     5221 GGAACAACCG CTTGCTCAGT CTCAACAATC ACGGCTTAAT TTTGACGAAT GGGGAGCGTA
     5281 CGGGAAGCGG CTCTCGTAAC CTTGAGAACC AGTCGGACGT TGGCAGAGTC CACATGGTAC
     5341 GCACAGGCAC ATCATGCAGC CTTTCACCCA GAAAGATGGA CATTGAGGCT AGAGCTGTAC
     5401 TTGTTGAGCG GGACTTGGAT CAACAGAGCG AAAAGCTGAT GGCAACTGGC AGAGAAGAGG
     5461 TTTGATTAGC TGTTGAGCTT GTAGGAGGCA ATGGCTTCCC ATTTGCGGCT TGTCGCCCCT
     5521 CATTTTCACT TTTCATTTCT CCTTTGAAAC GTGAGAGTTT GCTACTATGG AAAGACAATG
     5581 CATTAGCATC ATGTGATGTA CGTTGTTTAC AAAAGCCGCG TATGACGTAG CAAGTACTTT
     5641 GTATCCTTAT TGTCCATGAC TTTTATATAT AGTGCATCAG TCTGTATCCT GTGTCACCTA
     5701 AGCCCCCCTT CGCAATGGGC ACTTACTTGC TTCTTCTCAA GTTTGGGTAG CTACCCTAGT
     5761 TCCCATTCTG ACTCCACTCC CGTTGTTGCG CGTCCCTTCC GTTTCATCAT CGCGAGTTTG
     5821 TCGCGTGTTT TGATCTCTTT ATGCACACAA ACTTGTGCTG AAATTTCTTC TCATGCTTTT
     5881 TTTTCTCTTC TTTTCTTCCC TTCTCCCTTC TCCTCTCTTT CTCCCCTTTT TCTTTTTTTC
     5941 TTTGCCGTAG AGGACAGCAC ACCTTCTCAT CCGCCATTGC CTGCCCGCTC GCTCGTCCGC
     6001 CCACACTCCC TCCCACCCCC CCCCCCCCCA AAGAAACGGA AATCCAGTCA CTTGTTCCGT
     6061 CTCGTCTCTT ATTCATATAA CAATCACGGC GCACATCTTA TCTTGGCTGA CTCCTGTGCA
     6121 TAGATGGACT GGGTTTCTCT CCTCTTCTCT TATCAAGTCT TTTCTTCTTG CTTGGTTTTG
     6181 GCTCTCGAGT ACTGACTGCT TTGTATTCAC TATTTAATTA TCGGCATATT TACAAATGGC
     6241 GGCAGTATTC TTTCCTTCCA CATGTGCTCC CGGCTCTGGA CCAGCCGGCT CCTCAATCCC
     6301 AGACCAGATA CCCCGAACTC CGCCGTCGCC TTGTCCGGTC TCTAATTCCT CTTCCAATGC
     6361 CGCTGCTACT GACTCATCAT GCGATTGCAA ACCAATGGTG CCTATCATGC AGCGAGCTCG
     6421 GCCCCGTCCT CGACGTCGCT GGAAGCTTCC TAGCTACGAG AGTAGCTCTG CTTCGGCCTC
     6481 TGATCCCGAA GCCCATGTCT CTTTCCTGGA AGATTCTGAC TCTATTCCAG CGATCGAGTC
     6541 TCATCATCGC GGACATTGCC CAACATTGAC TACAGCCACT TCGGCCCAAG GCCTTTCCAC
     6601 TCCTTCATCG GACGCTCCGT CCTACTCGAC AGGCCTATCA TCACTACAGC CCAACCCTTC
     6661 GTACTCGTCT TTGATGCGGT ACAATTCCTG TACAACTGCC CCGATAAAAC GAACTCGAAA
     6721 TATGTCTCCG TATCCGCTTC TGTCCTCTGC TACTACTACC ACAACTATCG CCACAGCCGC
     6781 TACCACAGAA TTTGCCCCCC CTCTTCCTAC TAGTGGCGCA CATGCTGCTA CTACCTCCGA
     6841 CATAGCCTCG GATGACGATG ATGGCTCATC TTGGCTAGTC ATAAAAAGCC CAGCTAGAAG
     6901 CAAAATTCCC ATTCCTCTAC ATAGCTATAG ACGAGCAAAC ACAATGGGCG ACTCTAAGCG
     6961 CTTTCGCTCG AATAATAATA CCTGGTATTC ATCTGTTGTC TCCGCAATCA GAAAGGTAGG
     7021 AGAGCCCAGT GATGAGTATG ACAAGATTGA AATCACGGGC CAGCTACGGC TATCCTCTCC
     7081 TCGTCCCCAT GGCCTCCATA GAAGCTCAAC CTCAGCCGCA CTCTCTAGGC TGCATTCGCG
     7141 CTATCGCTCA AACTCCACGA TGACCAACTC TGGCTTTTCT TCCACGGCAG ACGACGAATA
     7201 CAACACTGAT TCCTTCTATG AACCCCAGAT GGAGTACCGA AAGCCCCCAA AGCTCGCTGG
     7261 GTATCGACCA AAGTCTGATG CACACCCTTT GTCCATGGCA CCCATGTCAG CCACCAAAAG
     7321 CACTAGTGCC ACCTTTACTG GAAAGCCGAA ACGGGCTTTG AAAAACATTT CGGAGACCCT
     7381 TCTAACTAAG CTATGGCACT CTGATCGCGA GAATTCTAAC TCGCCCGTTG AAGATAGCCT
     7441 CAACCTTGAG CTGTCGCTAC CAGAGCCCCA CCCTCAACCA TTGGAACAAC CTAACGTTAG
     7501 TCAATATCCG CGGGCCAGGC AAAGGGCATA TAACAAGCGA GCAGACTCTG GATGGAGCTT
     7561 AAGTTTGGGG TCTTAGTTTG CACCCCGGGC CAAGCAAAGT CGAAGTCCAC TCGGTGCAGC
     7621 CAACAGCACT GCCATGAATT CCATGGCCCC TGCCGCTGCT AATGGTGCTT CTGTGACTGC
     7681 ACCCACCAAG CCTCACCAAC TCCCCCCGGC TGAGCCGCAA TGGCCCCAAA GCCGTCAAGC
     7741 CCCGCGCCAT TCATTTTTTA GTCTCAAGCT CGGCCATGGC ACACATGGCA ACCTGGAGAA
     7801 TACGAAGAAG AAAGGCAACT TCCGGAGACA GTTGCGCTTC CGAGGCTTTC ACCACGAAAC
     7861 TAGCAGTGAA ACAGATGCTG CGGTACACGT ACCTCAATGG CTTCCCGAAG ACTGGAAGCC
     7921 ATTTGCACAG TTGACTCTTC TAGAGAGTCT CCAGCGCCAG GCTCTCACAG AAGACCCTGC
     7981 CGAGTGGCAG CCGTACAATG CCTCCGCTGG TAGCTGTGTT TTGCAGCATC CCCGACCCAA
     8041 CAGACACTGG GGAAGAAAAG AGAGGGCTAA GTGGCAGTAC ATGGGCGATA TGGCCCGTCA
     8101 CTTTAACATA ACTGAAGCTT GA
//
LOCUS       Ce.albifundus_CMW4068_AlphaReceptor      9972 bp    DNA     linear   UNA 
FEATURES             Location/Qualifiers
     Transcript      1..1443
                     /score="0.16"
                     /source="AUGUSTUS"
                     /g8.t1
     CDS             join(1..404,683..771,959..1443)
                     /source="AUGUSTUS"
                     /transcript_id="g8.t1"
                     /gene_id="g8"
                     /score="0.52"
                     /score="0.73"
                     /score="0.35"
                     /frame="[complement(21420..21422): 0,
                     complement(21423..21904): 2, complement(22092..22180): 1,
                     complement(22459..22862): 0]"
                     /label="Putative gene 1"
     gene            1..1443
                     /score="0.16"
                     /source="AUGUSTUS"
                     /g8
     Initial         1..404
                     /score="0.35"
                     /frame="0"
                     /source="AUGUSTUS"
                     /transcript_id="g8.t1"
                     /gene_id="g8"
     intron          405..682
                     /score="0.63"
                     /source="AUGUSTUS"
                     /transcript_id="g8.t1"
                     /gene_id="g8"
     Internal        683..771
                     /score="0.73"
                     /frame="1"
                     /source="AUGUSTUS"
                     /transcript_id="g8.t1"
                     /gene_id="g8"
     intron          772..958
                     /score="0.66"
                     /source="AUGUSTUS"
                     /transcript_id="g8.t1"
                     /gene_id="g8"
     Terminal        959..1443
                     /score="0.52"
                     /frame="2"
                     /source="AUGUSTUS"
                     /transcript_id="g8.t1"
                     /gene_id="g8"
     Transcript      6055..7317
                     /score="0.89"
                     /source="AUGUSTUS"
                     /g7.t1
     CDS             join(6055..6841,6896..7317)
                     /source="AUGUSTUS"
                     /transcript_id="g7.t1"
                     /gene_id="g7"
                     /score="0.99"
                     /score="0.9"
                     /frame="[complement(15546..15548): 0,
                     complement(15549..15967): 2, complement(16022..16808): 0]"
                     /label="Alpha pheromone receptor"
     gene            6055..7317
                     /score="0.89"
                     /source="AUGUSTUS"
                     /g7
     Initial         6055..6841
                     /score="0.9"
                     /frame="0"
                     /source="AUGUSTUS"
                     /transcript_id="g7.t1"
                     /gene_id="g7"
     intron          6842..6895
                     /score="1"
                     /source="AUGUSTUS"
                     /transcript_id="g7.t1"
                     /gene_id="g7"
     Terminal        6896..7317
                     /score="0.99"
                     /frame="2"
                     /source="AUGUSTUS"
                     /transcript_id="g7.t1"
                     /gene_id="g7"
     Transcript      8257..9972
                     /score="0.61"
                     /source="AUGUSTUS"
                     /g6.t1
     CDS             join(8257..9345,9427..9972)
                     /source="AUGUSTUS"
                     /transcript_id="g6.t1"
                     /gene_id="g6"
                     /score="0.87"
                     /score="0.72"
                     /frame="[complement(12891..12893): 0,
                     complement(12894..13436): 0, complement(13518..14606): 0]"
                     /label="Hypothetical"
     gene            8257..9972
                     /score="0.61"
                     /source="AUGUSTUS"
                     /g6
     Initial         8257..9345
                     /score="0.72"
                     /frame="0"
                     /source="AUGUSTUS"
                     /transcript_id="g6.t1"
                     /gene_id="g6"
     intron          9346..9426
                     /score="0.87"
                     /source="AUGUSTUS"
                     /transcript_id="g6.t1"
                     /gene_id="g6"
     Terminal        9427..9972
                     /score="0.87"
                     /frame="0"
                     /source="AUGUSTUS"
                     /transcript_id="g6.t1"
                     /gene_id="g6"
ORIGIN
        1 ATGGAGACAG GACAGCAGAT TCCAGCGCAG TCTGGGGACT CTTCCCCTAG TCCTCAGGCG
       61 ATGAGAGTAA TCAAACCGGA CTGTGTGAGC ATCCGAGGGC TCATGGTCTG TCCTTCCGCC
      121 ACCATGTTGG CCGCTGCCTT GAACGGTGTG GATGTGACCC AAGGCAGTCC CCTTTCTGGT
      181 GACCTGCCAC AGTCGCCAGT CTGTCCGAGG ACAGAGGAAC GCAAGAAAAA AACAAAAAAC
      241 AAAAGAAAAA GATGTGGACT GTGTGAACTC TCAAAATTCA GTCCTGAACG TGAAGATGAA
      301 CTCCTTGAGG TGGAGTGGTG TTGTGGCGAT GAGGAGTTGG CGATCGCTGA AGTTGTCGTG
      361 AAAAAAGGGG GGCGAGTCGA CGACGAGGTT ATCCTCAAAG TTGGGTAAGC GCGGCCTCAA
      421 GGCTTCACAG CTCATTGTCA AGATCCATGA CAGAGTCAGA GAAAAAGAAA AGAATGAAAG
      481 ACGCCCATCA GTGTCATAGG CGTCGTCCTC CGGCAGCCCG GGAGAGGGGG AGGTTTGATT
      541 GATTTGATTT GATTTTGCTA TTTAACGTCT ACCTACTGGT TTTTCACAGC AATACGACGG
      601 CATGTTCCGG ACGGGAGCAC CTCCCGGGCG GTCAGCAGTG ACAGGAGCGC ATAAACTTCG
      661 ACCGTCTCCT ATGACTTTTT AGGGTCCAGC GTTATCGCAA GGAGGGTCTC CGTCCAGCGC
      721 GGCCCGAGGA CGTACCTGTC GGGTTCCAGG ATTGGTTACC TGGTGTTTTT GGTAGGTGGC
      781 AGCAGCGTGA AGTTCTTGTC TAAAGGCCAC GGGCTGTCGG CACGAGGTAT TGGCCCCGGC
      841 GGAGTACAAT GGTTTTGTCC TTTCGTTTGC ATGGCTGCTG CAGCACCTCT GGTTTTCCTA
      901 TTTATCCATC CTCCCCCTTG CCCCCACTAT CATAACCCCA GACAAACCCT AAACCCAGAA
      961 GTGGAGTCGA CCTCCCGCTT CCCCACAAAC ATTCGTTCTC CTGAAAAATC TGCTATGTGT
     1021 CCTGAGGCCA TGAAGATCAT GGGGACAGGA CAGCAGATTC CAGCGCAGTC TGGGGACTCT
     1081 TCCCTTCGCC CTCAGGCGAT GAGAGTAGTC AAACCGGACT CTGTGAGCAT CCGAGGGCTC
     1141 ATGGTCTGTC CTTCCGCCAC CCTGTTGGCC GCTGCCTTGA ACGGTGTGGA TGTGACCCAA
     1201 GGCAGTCCCC TTTCTGGTGA CCTGCCACAG TCACCAGTCT GTCCGAGGAC AGAGGAACGC
     1261 AAGAAAAGCA AAAACAAAAG AAAAAGATGT GGACTGTGTG AACTCTCAAA ATTCAGTCCT
     1321 GAACGTGAAG ATGAACTCCT TGAGGTGGAG TGGTGTTGTG GCGATGAGGA GTTGGCGATC
     1381 GCGGAAGTTG TCGTGAAAAA AGGGGGGCGA GTCGACGACG AGGTTATCCT CAAAGTTGGG
     1441 TAAGCGCGGC CTCAAGGCTT CACAGCTCAT TGTCCAGATC CATGACAGAG TCAGGGAAAA
     1501 AGAAAAGAAT GAAAGACGCC CATCAGTGTC ATAGGCGTCG TCCTCCGGTA GCCCGGGGAG
     1561 GGGGAGGCAC CAGACCTCAA AGGTACCCCC CCGAGGGTTG TAAGAGGGAG AGTTGAGGAG
     1621 AGGGGGAGGC ACCAGACCTC AAAGGTACCG CCCGAGGGTT GTAAGAGGGA GAGTTTGATT
     1681 GATTTGACGG GACCCCGTAT TTTTCATAGG CTATGTGGAG GCTTAGACAA GGCATCATAG
     1741 TGAGGCAACC GCGACCCCAA AAAGGAAGCG AGACGTACAA CACTGGGTAT TCGCACGTGG
     1801 TCACCCACCG TACTACTGAT CCAGCGCTCT ATGGCTTGAC TAAGGGGGAG CAGACGGGAC
     1861 CCCGTATTTT CCATAGGCTA TGGTCGTACG TGGTAAATTG GGGTTTAGCG GCTATTATAA
     1921 ACTAAGAAAA AGTGAAGAAG GTCACTTTCC AGTAGACGTT AAATATATTC AAATCAAATC
     1981 AAATCAAAGC AGTGCCGAAA GCCGTAGGCC TTTTGAACTA GTTTAAACGC GGTCATCGCA
     2041 GACCAACAAC ACCAGGTATC CAGTCCTGGA ACCTCACAGG CACGCTAAAC ACACAGCTGC
     2101 AAGTAATTCG AGCTTATGAT ATCGTGGGAA GAATAGTGGC AGCCGGCGCC CATACGAAAT
     2161 TCTCAAATCA GCTAAGATGG GCCTATACTG ATGAAAGCTC TGTTAGTAAT CGCTTCCTCA
     2221 TGATTGGTTA GGAACTGTAA TTATGAACTT CCTGGATAGT GCGTGGGGAG TAGTTTCCTG
     2281 TATTTCTTAT CAAAATGATA TAATGTGTTG TGATAACGAC GTCAGTCGAA CATGTTCGTT
     2341 TCTGGTAGCA GGCAGCACTA GGGTTAGTAT TCCGATATAA CCCCAAACGT TGTAACCCCA
     2401 CATTTTCTCA AGAAAAAAGC TGGACGACCA ACGTCAAGGA AATAGGCAAA TTTCCAATAT
     2461 TTACACGACA TCAGATCTTG ACAACTACAG GCTTCCATAC AAATCCACTT ACCGAATCCC
     2521 TCATCTTGAA TTCAAATTTT TATTCTCCAA AACAAGCAAG CGATCGATAT GGCTCCTCGC
     2581 GGTATTACTG GCCCCGGCTA CAGAGTCGCT CCTCGCGGGT TCTTCGGCTC GACTTACGAT
     2641 GCTCTTACCA GCTCCGAGAA CGCATCGATA GTGCGTGGAG TGGCTATCTT TGGTGTAAGT
     2701 ACTTTTCTTG CCGCTTCTGC TGCTGAGTAT ATGGATTTGG AGTCACCGGA GGGATGGCGG
     2761 GAGTGGACAA CTGCTTTAAA GAGGCGTCTG TTAACCATTG AGAATATAGG TCGCTGTTAC
     2821 TTTCTTCGCT AGTGGCTTGG GTGATTTGTT CGTGCCTAGG TAAGTGGCCT ATTGGCTTTA
     2881 ATAGGAAACA CGGGCGGGGG ATGGTTTACT CGCTCTGTGT CAGCCTGCCC CTCTGCCTGG
     2941 ATGGGACTGA AGCTAACGTT TTAACCTGGG AGTACAGTCA ATAGAAGTCG TAACGGAATT
     3001 AGATATCGGG GCGGAAAGGT TGAAGTTGGC TTTATTGGAG GTTCATACAA GAAATGGCAC
     3061 TGTTCATGAC GCGCTATCTC TGCTCTAGCG GTGTTGGAAG ATACAACGGA CTTCTGAGGG
     3121 TGTGTATCGC CGCCTATATT ACCACCGTGT ATGAATACCG GTATTGGCGA GGGGGAGAAA
     3181 TGCGCTTTGG TGACTGCCTG TAAGATTAGC TTGGGTTATC TGGTATGTGC ACTGCTCATC
     3241 ATGGGGCTGC CACAACGGAG GGGGCGGGAT AGGCATTGGT GCTCTTTGGA GTAAAATGAC
     3301 AAGTTTTATT TCTTTACAAC TTGCTAATCA TTGCAGTGTC ACCCAAGCAC TGTTAATACG
     3361 AGCATCAGAG TGTATAGAGA CGCAGCTACA GGGTGTTTGT GTCTTTCTTT GCGTTACAAG
     3421 TTGGCCAGTG GTCCTGTTTT GAAATATCAG ATGCGATTTC AGAGGCAGTA TGGTATGGCT
     3481 TGCTGCCCAA GAAACTAGCC CTCAACCCGA CCTATTTAAG GATGGGCGGT CACGAAAAGG
     3541 TGATTATGAA TGGCTTGAGG GCTAGACAGA AGCGATATGT ACATGGCAAG ATGGGATAAA
     3601 CGAGAAGGCA GTAGTGGAGC TCTGTTACAT CTTGAGTCGT CAGTTGTTCA TGGTGGTTTG
     3661 ATAAGGAAAG ACATTGTAGG AAGCGGAACA GAATGGAATA TGGCAGCAAC GCGCAAGCAC
     3721 GACAACAAGA CTACAGCTGC ACATAGATTC AAGTTCAAAC ATTCGTGCGT CAAGTTAAAA
     3781 ACATGCACCG CTGTTGCTTA CTGCTGTGGA TCTGATACTG ACATTGCCGT TGACGTTGAC
     3841 AAGTTGAGAA GAAGCGACAA GACCAACATG CATTGGAAAC AAGCCAATCA CAAAGATCAA
     3901 GGGCTGGGAC CAGGCTGAGC CGACAGACCG CTGTTAGCCC GGGAGCAAGC CAAAGAAGGA
     3961 GCACAGACAC TATGTACACA CTTCACAGTA CAAGTGTGGG GCGGGCCAAA CAAGTCACAA
     4021 AAGGAAAGGG GGATGAATGT GAAAGACGCT GCATGCTATG GAGCAGATGC GGACTTTGGC
     4081 CAACGGTGGT GCAGGAGGCT AGTCACAATT CCAGGGGCGT AAGCAACCTT TACGTGCTGT
     4141 ACATGAATGG CAAGCTAGGA CTTTCCTTAT TGAGACAGCT GCAGCTGAAT AGAAATGTAA
     4201 TGGATAACCA GCTGAACTTG GACTTCTTTG ACGCCTGCCA GAATCACTAC GATCAAACGA
     4261 GTGAACAGAT AACCGGTGCT AGAGCTAGCA ATTCTGAGCT GCAAGCACGG CATATTGAGA
     4321 CCGGAAGCGC CTACTAAGAG CACGAGAAAA GGATCAAGCA AGAGGAAAGC GTATCTTGCA
     4381 AGTAGAGCCA GCTGACAAGC CTCAGATGTT GAATGGAACT GTGTGTGATA AGTCTCCTTT
     4441 ACGCTTCATT GCGTAGTGGG CAGACGGTAG GAATGGGCCA AGACCAAGCC TAGCCTGGCT
     4501 TTGCTCCGCC TGACTTCCGA TAGCTACAAA GAGGCCATCA GGAGACGTCT GGGCCCAGAT
     4561 CTGCTTGTTT ATTTATTCTA ATTTATCGTT TCTTTTTCCA TGTCGAGGTG CGGATCGGCG
     4621 AATAGCAGTG GCAATAGCAG CCACTGGCCC CGCTTTTCGG AGGATCAATG TTACACCTGG
     4681 CCCCACTGAA CTAAAGAACA ATAGCAAGCG AGAAAGACAC CTTTTAACCC AAAAAGGCAG
     4741 CATCCTAGCC AAAACTGGCA GGGGCGGTCC TCGATATAAG CCGCAATGCA AAATTGGCAA
     4801 CAACAAAAAA TTCAGGTAAT TTAACGGGAG CAATGGCGGC AACAGGTAGC TTGTAGAGTA
     4861 ACTGCCTGCG TATGGTCTAA TTTTATTCCT AATTTATCGT TTGATTTATC TCCTTTCCTA
     4921 TCCCTTCCTA TCCCTTCAGT TCTTCTCTCG GCTACTCTAG GCCGGTGGTT TGCGCTGCAA
     4981 TGTGATCATG GAGGGGATCT GGCAAGCTTG CAGTTGGTAT AGCGCCAGAA GTACGAGTAG
     5041 AACAACCAAA AGAGAAAAGA GAGCCGGGCA CCTGATGGCA TACGAAGCGA ACTGGGGTCT
     5101 GTAAGTCACG CCTCCTCAGA ACAGCAACCA ACTCATCATG ACAAAAAGAT ACGAATGAAA
     5161 GATGCTGCTA GACAGGACAT GACAGAATGA CTCTAGACGC TGGCTCTAGT TTCTTTAATG
     5221 CCTCTTTGAT TCCTAATTCA TTATTGTGAA GCTCAGTGCC AAGTGCTTTT GAAAGCGGTG
     5281 TTTCTCTTCC TTTACTCTTT TTGAAATATA GTCTCTCCAT TTCCCAAGCC TAGTGTCACT
     5341 ATTCCTTATT AGCGGCCTGC CGTTGCCTAC ATATCTTTGA TTGCTGCTTT GGTGTCTTGC
     5401 CACTGGCAAA GCTAGTGCTC GACATTTCGC ATTTCGACAA ATCAGATTGC GATATATCTA
     5461 GTTTCAGACC ATACCCCTTC TCACCACATT CGTTGAAACC ATTCTCTTTC TCGCTGAGCT
     5521 GCGCCTTTGC TGTGTGTGGT ACAAACCACA TGACAGGCCC GGACGGGAAA CGCTAGGGCT
     5581 GGCATGACAC CCAACATCGA CCTCTGGCTT GCTGGTAGAC TGCGGCCTTT TTTCTCCACT
     5641 GTGTATCTTT TGTTATCCTG CTCTTTGTCT AAGACTCTTT CAGTTTTTGT AATATCCTTC
     5701 TTGCCCGGTC ATATCTTGCC TTCTCCCCCC TATCCTCTTC TTTGGCATTC TGCGAGTATA
     5761 TCTGCCAGCT TTCAATACTT CTCCTTGTTA TTTAACCCCC ACGCCCCGGC TAGTCTGCCA
     5821 TGTATATAAT GAGTAAGGGC TCCGTATCGT CTTCATCTCC TCCCCAAGTT CTCATTCCAT
     5881 CATCTTCCTC AGAGACAGAC TCCAAGGCTG TCTTTCATTT TTGTCTGCTA TAGAGCTTGC
     5941 ACTCTCACAT TGCTTTGGCT CTGGCTTTCA CCATCCAAGA TAGGGCACTC TTCTGCACCT
     6001 TGACTACCTT TGCTCCTACT AATAAGTTTA CAACTCTCTG CCCATCTGTT CACCATGTCT
     6061 AATCAAGACA ATACCACTCC GGGCTCCAGC GGCGCCTTCA ACCCGTACAC CCAAATCTTC
     6121 AATATCACGA TGTCCGACGG GGTTACTCAG ATTGGCGTAC CCATGGATGA AATAAATTAC
     6181 GTTGTTGGAA TCTTCTACTC CCAGTCCATC TCCTACGGCG TCCAGTTTGG CCTTTGCGGT
     6241 GGCATCTTCC TGGCTCTGGT GACGTTTAGC TTGCCTGAAC GTTTGCGCAA GACCAGTGTA
     6301 AGGCTGCAGG CAGCCGCTCT CTTGGTCAAC ATGCTCCGTA CACTGCTGCT AGCGCTGTAC
     6361 TACCCCTCCA ATTTCACCGA GCTGTATGAC CTAGCCAGCA ACGAGTTCCT GAAAGTCAAT
     6421 AATTTGGACT TTTTCGTGAG CATTGGGTCC AATGTTGCTG GAGGGATAAC GTTCCTCTTG
     6481 ATTCAGGCCA TTTTGATTAT GCATTTGTGG ACGATAATGC AACTGTGGTC GCCAACGATC
     6541 AAGTGGGTAA CTCTTACCGT TTCACTTCTT TCTAGCCTGG CACTCTTGGC TCTAAAGTTG
     6601 GTGGTTTATG TGCTATACAG TCAGGCTGCA CTGCGGATCG AGCGAGTTAC TACACATACC
     6661 GGGTGGCTTT TCTTTGTGTC GAACGTCTTT TTCGCGGCCA ATATTTTCTG GTATGCGGGT
     6721 CTGTTCAACG TGAAGCTCAT CATGCATCTT TCCAAGAACA GGCGCTTCCT TCCCTCACGC
     6781 AACAAACTCA CACCGATCGA GGTTTTAGTG ATCACCAACG GTCTCATGAT GATCGTGCCG
     6841 AGTAGGTTCT ATCGTCGCTT TTGTGGTCCG GGCACACACT AACCCATGGT TCCAGCCATA
     6901 TTCGCTAGTC TCCAACTAAC GCGCATGGCG TTTCGCTTCG AAGTTGTCCC GTGGATGGTA
     6961 ACGTCCATTA TCTGCGTGCT TTCCTATGGC TCTCTCGTGG CCCAACGTAT CTCAAACAGC
     7021 CCCATCCAGA GTTTCGGCAA TATCGGATCA CCCAGCGGCT CTAATGGCAA CAGGAACAAC
     7081 CGCTTGCTCA GTCTCAACAA TCACGGCTTA ATTTTGACGA ATGGGGAGCG TACGGGAAGC
     7141 GGCTCTCGTA ACCTTGAGAA CCAGTCGGAC GTTGGCAGAG TCCACATGGT ACGCACAGGC
     7201 ACATCATGCA GCCTTTCACC CAGAAAGATG GACATTGAGG CTAGAGCTGT ACTTGTTGAG
     7261 CGGGACTTGG ATCAACAGAG CGAAAAGCTG ATGGCAACTG GCAGAGAAGA GGTTTGATTA
     7321 GCTGTTGAGC TTGTAGGAGG CAATGGCTTC CCATTTGCGG CTTGTCGCCC CTCATTTTCA
     7381 CTTTTCATTT CTCCTTTGAA ACGTGAGAGT TTGCTACTAT GGAAAGACAA TGCATTAGCA
     7441 TCATGTGATG TACGTTGTTT ACAAAAGCCG CGTATGACGT AGCAAGTACT TTGTATCCTT
     7501 ATTGTCCATG ACTTTTATAT ATAGTGCATC AGTCTGTATC CTGTGTCACC TAAGCCCCCC
     7561 TTCGCAATGG GCACTTACTT GCTTCTTCTC AAGTTTGGGT AGCTACCCTA GTTCCCATTC
     7621 TGACTCCACT CCCGTTGTTG CGCGTCCCTT CCGTTTCATC ATCGCGAGTT TGTCGCGTGT
     7681 TTTGATCTCT TTATGCACAC AAACTTGTGC TGAAATTTCT TCTCATGCTT TTTTTTCTCT
     7741 TCTTTTCTTC CCTTCTCCCT TCTCCTCTCT TTCTCCCCTT TTTCTTTTTT TCTTTGCCGT
     7801 AGAGGACAGC ACACCTTCTC ATCCGCCATT GCCTGCCCGC TCGCTCGTCC GCCCACACTC
     7861 CTTCCCCCCC CCCCCCCCCA AAGAAACGGA AATCCAGTCA CTTGTTCCGT CTCGTCTCTT
     7921 ATTCATATAA CAATCACGGC GCACATCTTA TCTTGGCTGA CTCCTGTGCA TAGATGGACT
     7981 GGGTTTCTCT CCTCTTCTCT TATCAAGTCT TTTCTTCTTG CTTGGTTTTG GCTCTCGAGT
     8041 ACTGACTGCT TTGTATTCAC TATTTAATTA TCGGCATATT TACAAATGGC GGCAGTATTC
     8101 TTTCCTTCCA CATGTGCTCC CGGCTCTGGA CCAGCCGGCT CCTCAATCCC AGACCAGATA
     8161 CCCCGAACTC CGCCGTCGCC TTGTCCGGTC TCTAATTCCT CTTCCAATGC CGCTGCTACT
     8221 GACTCATCAT GCGATTGCAA ACCAATGGTG CCTATCATGC AGCGAGCTCG GCCCCGTCCT
     8281 CGACGTCGCT GGAAGCTTCC TAGCTACGAG AGTAGCTCTG CTTCGGCCTC TGATCCCGAA
     8341 GCCCATGTCT CTTTCCTGGA AGATTCTGAC TCTATTCCAG CGATCGAGTC TCATCATCGC
     8401 GGACATTGCC CAACATTGAC TACAGCCACT TCGGCCCAAG GCCTTTCCAC TCCTTCATCG
     8461 GACGCTCCGT CCTACTCGAC AGGCCTATCA TCACTACAGC CCAACCCTTC GTACTCGTCT
     8521 TTGATGCGGT ACAATTCCTG TACAACTGCC CCGATAAAAC GAACTCGAAA TATGTCTCCG
     8581 TATCCGCTTC TGTCCTCTGC TACTACTACC ACAACTATCG CCACAGCCGC TACCACAGAA
     8641 TTTGCCCCCC CTCTTCCTAC TAGTGGCGCA CATGCTGCTA CTACCTCCGA CATAGCCTCG
     8701 GATGACGATG ATGGCTCATC TTGGCTAGTC ATAAAAAGCC CAGCTAGAAG CAAAATTCCC
     8761 ATTCCTCTAC ATAGCTATAG ACGAGCAAAC ACAATGGGCG ACTCTAAGCG CTTTCGCTCG
     8821 AATAATAATA CCTGGTATTC ATCTGTTGTC TCCGCAATCA GAAAGGTAGG AGAGCCCAGT
     8881 GATGAGTATG ACAAGATTGA AATCACGGGC CAGCTACGGC TATCCTCTCC TCGTCCCCAT
     8941 GGCCTCCATA GAAGCTCAAC CTCAGCCGCA CTCTCTAGGC TGCATTCGCG CTATCGCTCA
     9001 AACTCCACGA TGACCAACTC TGGCTTTTCT TCCACGGCAG ACGACGAATA CAACACTGAT
     9061 TCCTTCTATG AACCCCAGAT GGAGTACCGA AAGCCCCCAA AGCTCGCTGG GTATCGACCA
     9121 AAGTCTGATG CACACCCTTT GTCCATGGCA CCCATGTCAG CCACCAAAAG CACTAGTGCC
     9181 ACCTTTACTG GAAAGCCGAA ACGGGCTTTG AAAAACATTT CGGAGACCCT TCTAACTAAG
     9241 CTATGGCACT CTGATCGCGA GAATTCTAAC TCGCCCGTTG AAGATAGCCT CAACCTTGAG
     9301 CTGTCGCTAC CAGAGCCCCA CCCTCAACCA TTGGAACAAC CTAACGTTAG TCAATATCCG
     9361 CGGGCCAGGC AAAGGGCATA TAACAAGCGA GCAGACTCTG GATGGAGCTT AAGTTTGGGG
     9421 TCTTAGTTTG CACCCCGGGC CAAGCAAAGT CGAAGTCCAC TCGGTGCAGC CAACAGCACT
     9481 GCCATGAATT CCATGGCCCC TGCCGCTGCT AATGGTGCTT CTGTGACTGC ACCCACCAAG
     9541 CCTCACCAAC TCCCCCCGGC TGAGCCGCAA TGGCCCCAAA GCCGTCAAGC CCCGCGCCAT
     9601 TCATTTTTTA GTCTCAAGCT CGGCCATGGC ACACATGGCA ACCTGGAGAA TACGAAGAAG
     9661 AAAGGCAACT TCCGGAGACA GTTGCGCTTC CGAGGCTTTC ACCACGAAAC TAGCAGTGAA
     9721 ACAGATGCTG CGGTACACGT ACCTCAATGG CTTCCCGAAG ACTGGAAGCC ATTTGCACAG
     9781 TTGACTCTTC TAGAGAGTCT CCAGCGCCAG GCTCTCACAG AAGACCCTGC CGAGTGGCAG
     9841 CCGTACAATG CCTCCGCTGG TAGCTGTGTT TTGCAGCATC CCCGACCCAA CAGACACTGG
     9901 GGAAGAAAAG AGAGGGCTAA GTGGCAGTAC ATGGGCGATA TGGCCCGTCA CTTTAACATA
     9961 ACTGAAGCTT GA
//
LOCUS       Ce.cacaofunesta_AlphaReceptor     13435 bp    DNA     linear   PLN 16-NOV-2017
DEFINITION  Ceratocystis cacaofunesta strain C1593 scaffold6, whole genome
            shotgun sequence.
ACCESSION   PEJQ01000055 PEJQ01000000
VERSION     PEJQ01000055.1
KEYWORDS    WGS.
SOURCE      Ceratocystis cacaofunesta (unknown)
  ORGANISM  Ceratocystis cacaofunesta
            Eukaryota; Fungi; Dikarya; Ascomycota; Pezizomycotina;
            Sordariomycetes; Hypocreomycetidae; Microascales;
            Ceratocystidaceae; Ceratocystis.
REFERENCE   1  (bases 1 to 1226537)
  AUTHORS   Molano,E.P., Cabrera,O.G., Jose,J., do Nascimento,L.C.,
            Carazzolle,M.F., Teixeira,P.J., Alvarez,J.C., Tiburcio,R.A.,
            Tokimatu Filho,P.M., de Lima,G.M., Guido,R.V., Correa,T.L.,
            Leme,A.F., Mieczkowski,P. and Pereira,G.A.
  TITLE     Ceratocystis cacaofunesta genome analysis reveals a large expansion
            of extracellular phosphatidylinositol-specific phospholipase-C
            genes (PI-PLC)
  JOURNAL   BMC Genomics 19 (1), 58 (2018)
   PUBMED   29343217
   REMARK   Publication Status: Online-Only
REFERENCE   2  (bases 1 to 1226537)
  AUTHORS   Molano,E.P.L., Cabrera,O.G., Jose,J., Nascimento,L.C.,
            Carazzolle,M.F., Alvarez,J.C., Tiburcio,R.A., Tokimatu,P.M.,
            Lima,G.M.A., Guido,R.V.C., Teixeira,P.J.P.L., Correa,T.L.R.,
            Leme,A.F.P., Mieczkowski,P. and Pereira,G.A.G.
  TITLE     Direct Submission
  JOURNAL   Submitted (28-OCT-2017) Department of Genetics, Evolution and
            Bioagents, Institute of Biology, University of Campinas, Campinas,
            Sao Paulo 13083970, Brazil
COMMENT     ##Genome-Assembly-Data-START
            ##Assembly Date          :: OCT-2016
            Assembly Method        :: Velvet v. 1.1.01
            Expected Final Version :: yes
            Genome Coverage        :: 369.0x
            Sequencing Technology  :: Illumina HiSeq
            ##Genome-Assembly-Data-END##
FEATURES             Location/Qualifiers
     Transcript      complement(1..5305)
                     /score="0.3"
                     /source="AUGUSTUS"
                     /g3.t1
     CDS             complement(join(1..3814,3985..5161,5212..5305))
                     /source="AUGUSTUS"
                     /transcript_id="g3.t1"
                     /gene_id="g3"
                     /score="0.66"
                     /score="0.58"
                     /score="0.68"
                     /frame="[complement(8946..8948): 0,
                     complement(8949..12759): 1, complement(12930..14106): 2,
                     complement(14157..14250): 0]"
                     /label="RNA-directed DNA polymerase from mobile element
                     jockey"
     gene            complement(1..5305)
                     /score="0.3"
                     /source="AUGUSTUS"
                     /g3
     Terminal        complement(1..3814)
                     /score="0.66"
                     /frame="1"
                     /source="AUGUSTUS"
                     /transcript_id="g3.t1"
                     /gene_id="g3"
     source          <1..>13435
                     /organism="Ceratocystis cacaofunesta"
                     /mol_type="genomic DNA"
                     /submitter_seqid="scaffold6"
                     /strain="C1593"
                     /host="Theobroma cacao"
                     /db_xref="taxon:386457"
                     /country="Brazil: Urucuca/Bahia"
                     /collection_date="Oct-2010"
     intron          complement(3815..3984)
                     /score="0.68"
                     /source="AUGUSTUS"
                     /transcript_id="g3.t1"
                     /gene_id="g3"
     Internal        complement(3985..5161)
                     /score="0.58"
                     /frame="2"
                     /source="AUGUSTUS"
                     /transcript_id="g3.t1"
                     /gene_id="g3"
     intron          complement(5162..5211)
                     /score="0.68"
                     /source="AUGUSTUS"
                     /transcript_id="g3.t1"
                     /gene_id="g3"
     Initial         complement(5212..5305)
                     /score="0.68"
                     /frame="0"
                     /source="AUGUSTUS"
                     /transcript_id="g3.t1"
                     /gene_id="g3"
     Transcript      9515..10777
                     /score="0.82"
                     /source="AUGUSTUS"
                     /g4.t1
     CDS             join(9515..10301,10356..10777)
                     /score="0.86"
                     /score="0.96"
                     /source="AUGUSTUS"
                     /transcript_id="g4.t1"
                     /gene_id="g4"
                     /frame="[18460..19246: 0, 19301..19719: 2, 19720..19722:
                     0]"
                     /label="Alpha pheromone receptor"
     gene            9515..10777
                     /score="0.82"
                     /source="AUGUSTUS"
                     /g4
     Initial         9515..10301
                     /score="0.86"
                     /frame="0"
                     /source="AUGUSTUS"
                     /transcript_id="g4.t1"
                     /gene_id="g4"
     intron          10302..10355
                     /score="1"
                     /source="AUGUSTUS"
                     /transcript_id="g4.t1"
                     /gene_id="g4"
     Terminal        10356..10777
                     /score="0.96"
                     /frame="2"
                     /source="AUGUSTUS"
                     /transcript_id="g4.t1"
                     /gene_id="g4"
     Transcript      11546..13435
                     /score="0.61"
                     /source="AUGUSTUS"
                     /g5.t1
     CDS             join(11546..12805,12887..13435)
                     /score="0.65"
                     /score="0.92"
                     /source="AUGUSTUS"
                     /transcript_id="g5.t1"
                     /gene_id="g5"
                     /frame="[20491..21750: 0, 21832..22377: 0, 22378..22380:
                     0]"
                     /label="Hypothetical"
     gene            11546..13435
                     /score="0.61"
                     /source="AUGUSTUS"
                     /g5
     Initial         11546..12805
                     /score="0.65"
                     /frame="0"
                     /source="AUGUSTUS"
                     /transcript_id="g5.t1"
                     /gene_id="g5"
     intron          12806..12886
                     /score="0.92"
                     /source="AUGUSTUS"
                     /transcript_id="g5.t1"
                     /gene_id="g5"
     Terminal        12887..13435
                     /score="0.92"
                     /frame="0"
                     /source="AUGUSTUS"
                     /transcript_id="g5.t1"
                     /gene_id="g5"
ORIGIN
        1 CTATTGCCCT GCGTTTGCCA TCAGTACTTT CCCCAGTGTG GTTCTGCCCT TTGTTGTCCT
       61 CAGGAGTTTG GTAACAAAGT TTTCTGACCA CGGTTTTTTG GTCTTTTTGC ATGTCCACTT
      121 GTGCATCTCC TTCTTGTCCA TGCTGCAGGC TGAACATTGT AGGGGGGCTG AGTGGTGCTT
      181 GAACCATTGG TGGTACTCCT TAAAGTCGCT GTGTCCTGAG ATTGCCGCCA GTATGGTCCC
      241 TAGGACTTTC CGAGGTTCTT TTGGGGTTCT GAACCTGTCT TTCCTAGGGA ATTCTAGATG
      301 TTTTCGAAAA GGATGGTCTT CTATTCCTGC TCTGCTGTAG AACCACTTTC GAAGGTTTTC
      361 TTCCCCCGTC TCCCTTAGCC ACCTCTTGGC TCTCGCCAGT GAACTGTAGA ACCACTTTCG
      421 AAGGTTTTCT TCCCCCGTCT CCCTTAGCCA CCTCTTGGCT CTCGCCAGTG ATATATGGTA
      481 GTCTGTGGTT CGTGTCGCTG CCTCCTTCGC TTTTTTGTCC GCCAGCTCGT TGCCGTGGAT
      541 ATCCGAGTGT CCAGGCACCC AGATGCAGTG GAATCTGAGC CTAGGGAAGG TTGCCTTCCA
      601 GTCTCGGATG AGCCACTTGG CCTTGTCTAT CGTGTGCTGT GATGTTTTGA TAGACTTGGC
      661 CTTCTTGTTC ATCTGTCGGA CGGCTGCCTG GTTGTCTGAG CATATCCATA CTGTGTTTGT
      721 GCTTCTCAGC ACTCGGTCTG GTATGTTGTA TAGTCCCTTG CCAATTGCCT TTATCTCTGC
      781 GTCTGCAACC TCCGCCCACC TTCCGCAGGA GTATAGCCCC GAACCAACAA CTTGCCTTCC
      841 GCTTTCAAGG GCCCAGCCTG CCCCCGTCCA TCCACTTGAG AGTCTGGAGC TGTCTGTGTA
      901 TAGCCAGACG TCTTGGGGAG GCCTCGTTTC CTTGAAGGCA ATGTGTTCTT GGGCAGCTTT
      961 GTCCTTGTCA CCGCGGGTCA CCATTGCCGC TGAGGGCGGT GGATCTGTTG GGTGGAAACT
     1021 GTCTCTTATT TTGCCGTATC TTGGGGGGGG CTTCGGTAGC AGCCTTAGTA GACTGGAGAA
     1081 AGATTTGTGC TTCTCGAGTC CGAAGATTGG GTGCGTGCTT TCCAGCGTGT GCCATCTGAT
     1141 GAGCTCCCGT GCGACCGCTG TGTGCAGAAT CTGCTCTGGC GGCGGGACGC CTGCCTCCAT
     1201 GTGCAGGAGC GAGGACGGCG TTGTCTTGTA TACTGGCAAG GCCGCGAGCA GAGCCCTTCT
     1261 CAGGGGTTTT TCCATTCTTT CTGCTTTCCC GATGTTTCCG TGTTTTTCCG GCGTCCACCA
     1321 CGTTGCTGCC GCGTAGGTCA TGGATGGTAT CAGACACGTC TCCACCACCA GCACCATCTC
     1381 GTTCGTTGGG GCACCGTGTT TACAGCCTTT GAGGATCCTG AGGTTGTGCG TGAGCCTTTC
     1441 TATCTTGTTG GCCACGTGTT TTGCCTGCAC ATAGAAGTTC AGTCCTCTGT CAAAGTGTAC
     1501 TCCCAGCCAT TTGAGCGCGC CTTTTCTGGG AGTTGCCTTT ATTTTCGGGA TGCCGGGAAC
     1561 TTCCAGGTCA GGGTTCTCGT CAGTCGATTT TGTCGTCAGA TGGAGGAGGC CAGTCTTGTT
     1621 GTGATCTAGG GTGAGGCTGT TGTCTCTGCA CCATTGCGTT GTCCGTTCCA TGACTGTGTG
     1681 CAGGACTCTC AAATTCTGGT TCAGGGTCTG TCCATCGACG ATCCAGAGTC CGTCGTCCAT
     1741 ATACCCTCGC AGGTTTTGTT GCCACGGTTT GTATAGAGGT GCCATGAAGA GCATATACAG
     1801 GATAGGGGAG ACTGGAGACC CTTGCGGTAG GCTGCCCGAG GTTGGGCCGG GGGGTTCCGT
     1861 GTCTCCGTCT AGAGATATCT GTGCTGTTCT GGCGTCCAGG AAGGACTGTA CCCACTTGCA
     1921 GAGATTGTTT GGCCATCTTT GTTCCATCAA GCGTGTGACC ATCCTGTTCG GCAGGATGCC
     1981 GTCGAAAGCT CCCTTGATGT CGAAGGTGAG GATTGATGTG AACCTTCCTT TTGCCATGTT
     2041 GCTGCGCGTC TGGGTTGTTA CCAGAAGTGT CAGGTCTGAG GCCGCTCTTC TGGGGAGGGC
     2101 GCAGGCGTAG TTCGCGCCGA ATATGCCTTT TTCCAATGCT TCGGTTGACA GCCTCCTCGC
     2161 GATTATCCTT TCCAAAGCCT TCGCCATGGT GGGGAGAAGT GATATCAACC TGTACGACGA
     2221 AGGGTCTGTC CTGTCTCTCT TGCCACCTTT CGGGATTGCC ACCATCTTCG CTTCTTTGAA
     2281 GCAGGTCGGG TGGTAACCTA GTGTCAGACA GAGGTTGAAG AGGTCGGTGA TCAGGGCGCC
     2341 CATTTCTGTC CAGCACCATG TTAGAATCTT GTTCTGGATG CCGTCTTTGC CTGGTGCTGT
     2401 GTTCCTGGGT TTGAAAATCG CTTCTTTTGC CTCCTCCTGC GTGATCTCGC TCCACCTAGT
     2461 CGGTCTTGCT TCGATCCTCG GCCGTTGGAT GTCTTGCAGA CTATTGCCCA GGAGGTGCCG
     2521 GTGTCTCAGT ACTTCAATTT TTTCGGCTGG TGAGGTCCTC ATCTGTCCAC CAGAGTCTCT
     2581 CAGCGCTGGC GATGTTGTCT TCTGTGGGTT TGCCACCCAC TTAGCGGCTT GGTAGATCTT
     2641 CTGTGGGGTG TCTAGTTTGC CGATGAGGTC TCTGTAGAAG TTCTTCCCGG CTGTTTGGAT
     2701 GGCCGTTTTG AGCTGCTTCC TGGCGTGGTC GTAGGCTTGT GCGGCAGAGG CTATCTCCGG
     2761 ACCTAGATCT GCCATTCCCT GTCTCTCCAG AAAAAGGAGT GATTCGAGAT TGGCCCTTGT
     2821 CCGGCAGACT GCTATCTTCC CGTCACTGCA TTCTTGGTTC CACCACTTGT ATCCTGAGTG
     2881 GGACACTTTT CTTGTCGGTG TGGCTGCCTC GAAGGCGGCG TGAATTGCCT TTGTTATTTC
     2941 CTCAGCTGTT TCGTCCAGGT CTTTTGGCGT TAGGTCGGGG CCTCTCGCTT CCAGATTCCC
     3001 CCGTATGGTC TCTGCAGCCT CGCGGCTGAG CTCTTGCAGT TTCTTGTGGT CAGTGTCTGC
     3061 CAGATTTCTC GCTTCCGTCT TAGGTCTTGC CGTGACTCTG GACTGTATGT CGATCATCTG
     3121 TGGTCTGTGG TCGCTGCCGG CTTCGATGTC GCCGCCGCAC TGGTATTTGG TCACCTTTCC
     3181 CCAGCAGTCC GCAGACACTA GGGTTAGGTC TAATACGTTT CCTCTGTCGT GCGTTGGTTG
     3241 TTGCCTGTCG TTTCTCAGCA TGAACCTGTT TGTCTCCATC CAGTCCAGGA AATCTTCGGC
     3301 CTCCGGTCTT GCGGTCAGAG CTCTTGGGTC CCATATTGGG TGGCGTAGGT TGAAATCACC
     3361 CAGTATCACC GTGTTCTTCA GCCTGCGTGG CAGGTGTTTT AACAGGTTTA CTGCTTCATT
     3421 TGTCCTCACG CTGTTGACCC TAGCGTTGTA TACGCTGATG ATCTGGAGGG TCGATCCTTC
     3481 GATTTCTGCC GCAATTGTGC TTATGTCTGG GTGGGCCTCT ATGACCGCTG TTGGGTATGT
     3541 CTTGAACCGT GTACTTCTGT ACACGTATGC TAGGGACCTT TTCCGGGTCG GCACGTTGGG
     3601 GGTTCCGAAC ATCATTTGCG GGGTTTCCAT CAGGGTGTAC TGTGGGTGGG TGGTTGTCCT
     3661 ACCCCCTTCG TTACAGGGGG GCTCTTGCAC CAGTACTATA TCTGCCCGCT TTCGGGCGGC
     3721 TGCTTCCAGT GTTGCCTTCA AAACATCGGG GGCCCGACGT ACATTTGCAG AGAGTATGCG
     3781 TACTCCCTCT TTTCCGTAGT TGGCTTGGTT GGGCCTGTTT CGCATTAGTT ATTTGACTTA
     3841 CCTTCGCATC TATCTGCTGG GTGTTTGCCC TCGCAGATAG GACACTTTAG AGTGCAGTCG
     3901 CACTCCTCGT CCGTGTGGTC TTTGCACTTG ACTGACGCCG CGTGTGCCTC CGTCTTGTGC
     3961 TCGATTTCCC CGCAGTGTGC GCACCTAGGA GCGTAGCTGC ATGTCTCGGT CCGGTGTCTT
     4021 CTCCAGCACC GGGTGCACCT AGGGGGGGGT AGTGGTTTGT AGTCAATTTT CTTGACTACG
     4081 CGTTCGCTCC CCAAGAGTTC GATCGTCTTC GGGGACTTCT CCGGGTTAAG GACCGCTACA
     4141 CGGATGCCTT GCACCTGTGC ATCGCCCTCA TATTCTCTAA ACTCCAGGAT CTTCAGCTCT
     4201 CCGCCAAAGG CTTCCTGGAT GTCCTTCCGG ACGTCTTCCA GAGTGGTCCG TCTGACCTCG
     4261 CTGCCATTTT CGGATACATC GTGTACGTTG CGGGGAACGT TTCTCACGAT GTATTTTTCC
     4321 CAGATTGTCT CTTTTTCGAT CGTGGAGGCA TCCAGGAAGT TTCTCATGAT TTCCAGGGCG
     4381 CCTTTTTCTA TGGCGCCCGG GGCTTGGGTC ATGGTCAGAG CGAAACCCGT ATTTGTCGTT
     4441 TTGGCGAGCT TCACAATTTC CTTGCCATCG AAGAGGGATT CGTTTACCTT GTTCTTCAGA
     4501 ACACCGGCGT TAACGTCCCT CCACTTCGAT TCCGGGAAGA GCCTGACCAG CAGTCTGTTT
     4561 CCCTGGGGGG GTTTCTGGCC ACGTTCCGGT TTTTCCCTGG GCGTTGGGCG GACATCTACC
     4621 ACCTTTCCGC CCGATTGTGT AGCCGCCTTC TGGGCCCAGG TCTTCTGCGT GGCTTCCTGG
     4681 GCTGCCTTCT CTGGCCGCTT TGCCTTTCCA GCCCCTTTTG TGTTCTCCGG GGCCTTGGTG
     4741 TTTAGTTCGT CCCTCTTCGT TTCTGCCTGG GGGACTCCTG GTAGCCCGTT TCCGGCCAGG
     4801 ACCATTCGTA TTTCAGAGTT TACAAAGACC CTGAGCCGCG CGAACATTTG CTCGGTGCGC
     4861 TTCTTTTTCT TCTCTTCCGC TGGCCTTTTT GCCAGCGCTT CCGCCGCCAT GTCGATGGCT
     4921 ACGGTAACTT GTCTGATGAC GTCCATCTCT TCTTCCATTT CTTGTCTCTT CTTCGCGAAG
     4981 GCCTCTTCCA GTGCGGACGT GAAGCTGTCC ACCTTCGCGT GCCTGCTGTC CGCCAGGCCT
     5041 TTCTTCTCTG TCTGCTGGAC AGCTTTTCCA GGGGGGGCCT GCTTTTGACT CTGGCCCGGT
     5101 TCGGGGGTTT TCGTGGTAGT GTTTTTCTCC TTTGTGGTTT GTGTTTCTGC GTTGCGAGGG
     5161 GCTTTCGAGT TTAGAGGTGC GCAATAACAG TAGGTAGACG TTAAATAATA CAATAACGAT
     5221 AACAAATGGT AGCCCGTTTT GGGAGTCCGG AGTCGCTGTA ACTGGTGCTG AAGACTCTGA
     5281 CAAGTATCAC GAGAGATGGT GACATTACTG TCTACTCAAG TCTAAGGCCT TCTGCTAGCC
     5341 AAACATAACG AGGCCACTGG TGAGCATGTA AGCCTCTGCT AAGGGTATAG AGCCAAAAAC
     5401 TTGAGGACAA GCTTCCAAAA AAAATAAAAG CAGCATGGTA CGCCGCAACC TCGAGTTCTC
     5461 CTAGGAAAAA GAAAACAATG GCCGGAGCTT AGGCTGTGCT GTTCGAACCC CGCTGAGAGG
     5521 CAGGCTACTG CCCCCACCAG CTACCTGGTA GCGTTTGCAG CACTCAGGGC ATCCTAGAAT
     5581 GGCGCAGCCA TCATCAAAGG CGAGCAAACA ATAGAGGAAA GGCGACGGCA AGGAGGTGCA
     5641 TGAAGCAGAG AAGCGATGAG GAGGAGCGAG ATGTGTGCGT GGGGTTGGAA GACTCTCGGA
     5701 ATCTAAGCAC ATCTGAAACT AGTAGTTAGT GGGAAGTAGT TTCCTGGATT TCTCATCAAC
     5761 ATGATAGTCT TGTGAAAACG ATGGGTCACT AGAACGTGTT CATTTTTGGT AAAGGAAACA
     5821 CTAGGGTTAG TATCTTGATA TAACCCCGAA CTCTATAGCC CCACATTTTC GCAAGAAAAA
     5881 AGCTGGATGG CCAACGTTAG GAAACAGGCA GGTTTCGAAC ATTTCCACGA CATCAGCTCT
     5941 CGACAAACTA CAGGCCACGA TACAAATCCA CTTGCCGAAT CCTCCATCTT GCATTTGAAT
     6001 TTTCAATTTC CCAAAATAAG CAAGCGACCG ACATGGCTCC TCGCGGTATC ACTGGCCCCG
     6061 GCTACAGAGT CGCTCCTCGC GGCTTCTTTG GCTCGACTTA CGATGCTCTT ACCAGCTCTG
     6121 AGAACGCATC GGTCGTGCGC GGAGTGGCTA TCTTTGGTGT AAGTACTCCT CCTGCTACTC
     6181 CTACTGCCGG ATATATAGAT TTGGAATCAC TGGAGTGATG GCGGGAGTGG GGAGTTGCTT
     6241 GAAGCGGACC TCTATTAACG ATTGAGAATC TAGGTCGCTG TTACTTTCTT CGCTAGTGGC
     6301 TTGGGTGATC TGTTTGTGCC TAGGTGAGTG GCCTCTCGGC TCTAATGGGA AACACGGGCG
     6361 GGGGCTGGTC CACTCGCTCT GTGTCACCCT GCCTCTGTCT GGATGGGACT GAAGCTAACG
     6421 GATGAACCTG GGAGTATAGC CAGTAGAAGT CGTCACGGAA CTGGAGATCG AGGCCGAAAG
     6481 ATTGAAGTTG GCTTGAGCGG AGGTTCATAC AAGAAATGGC TCTATTTGTG ACGCGCTATC
     6541 TCTGCTCTAG CGGTGTTGGA AGATAGCACG GACTACTGGG GGTGTGTATC GCCGCCTATA
     6601 TTACCACCGT GTATGAATAC CGGTATTGGC GAGGGTGAGA AGCGTGCTTT GGTGGCTGCC
     6661 TGTAAGATTA GCTTGGGTTA TCTGGTATGT GCACTGCTCA TCACGGGGCT GGCACAATGG
     6721 AGGGGGGCGG GATAGGCTTT AGTGCTCTTT GGAGTAAAAT GATCAGTTTT ATTTCTTTAC
     6781 AGCTTGCTAA TAGTTGCAGT GTCACCCAAG CACTGTCAGA GTGTATAGAG ACGCAGCTGC
     6841 AGGGTCTGCG TGTCTTCCTT TGCGTTACAG GCTGGCCAGT GGACCTGATT TGAAATATCA
     6901 GATGCGATGT CAGGGTCGGT ATGGCTTGCT GCAAAAGAAA GTAGCCCTCA AACCGACGTA
     6961 TATGAAAATG GTGACCTGAG ATGGGCGGAC ACGAAAAGGA GATTATGAAT GGTCTTAGGG
     7021 CTAGACAGAT GCGAGATGAA CATGGTAAGA GGGGACAAAT GAGAAAGCAG TAGTGGAGCA
     7081 CTGTTCCATC CTGAGTCGTC AGTCGTTCAT GGCGGTTTGA TAAAGAAAGA CACTGTAGGA
     7141 AGCGGAACAG AATGGAATAT GACAGCGCGC ATGGCAAGGA GACTACAGCT GCATACAGAC
     7201 ATGAGTTCAA ACATACGTGC GTCAAGTTAA ACACATGCAC CGCTGTCGCT TGCTGCTGTG
     7261 GCACCGATAC TGGCGTTGGC GTTGACATTG ACAAGATGAG GAGAAGCGAC AAGACCAGTA
     7321 TGCATCGGAA ACAAGGCCAT TGCAAAGATC AAGGGCTGGG ACTAGGCTGA GCTGACAGGC
     7381 CGCTGTTAGC CTGGGACCAA GCAAGACAAG GAGCACAGAC GCTATATCCA CACCTCACAG
     7441 TACAGGTGCG GGGCGGGCCA AGCAAGTATG GTCACAACAC GAAAGGGGGA TGTGAAAGAT
     7501 GCTGCACGCC ATGGAGGAGA TGCAGGCTTT GGCCATCGGC GGTGCAGGCA GCTAGTCACA
     7561 GTTCTTGGGG GCATGAGCAA CCTGTACGTG CTGTATATGA ATAGGAAGCT AGGGCTTCCC
     7621 TTGTTGAGAG TGCTGCAGCT GAATAACAGT GCAACGGATA ACTAGCTGAA CTTGGGTTTA
     7681 TCTAACGTCT ACCGGAATCA CCAAGATCAA ACGGGCGAAC AGATAACTGG CGCTAGAGCT
     7741 AGCAAGTCTG CACTGCAAGC ACGGCAGATT GAGGCAGGAA GCGCCTGCTA GGAGCACGAG
     7801 AAAAAGAGCA AACAAGACGA AAGCGTATCT TGCAGAGTAT AACCAGCTGG CAAGCCTCAG
     7861 ATGTTGAGTG AAACTGTGTG TGATTAGCCT CCTTTACGCT TTATTGCGTA GTGGGCAGGC
     7921 GGTAGGAATG GGCCAAGACC AAGCCTAGAC CGGCTTTGCT CTGCTTGACT TCCGATAGCT
     7981 ACAAAGAGGC CATCAGGAGG CGTCTGGGCC CAGTCCTGCT CGTTTATTTA TTTTAGTTTA
     8041 TCGTTTCTTT TTCCATGTCG AGGTGCGGAT CGGCGAATAG CAGTGGCAAT AGCAATCACC
     8101 GGCCCCGCTT TTCGGAGGTA CAATGTTAAG CCTGGACCCA CTAAACTAAA GAACAATAGC
     8161 AAGCGAGAAA GACACCTTTT AACCCAAAAA GGAAACATCC TGGTCAAAAC TGACAGGGGC
     8221 GGTCCTCGAT ATAAGAGGCA ATGCAAAATT GGCAACAATA AAAAATCAGG TAATTTAATG
     8281 GGAGCAATGG CGGCAGGCAG CTTGTAGAGT AACTGCCTGT GTATGGTCTC AATTTTATTT
     8341 CTAATTTACC GTTTGATTCA TCTCCCTCCC TATCCATTCA ATGTTTCTCC CGGCTACTAT
     8401 ACCATTGCCA TCTTTCTTCC ATTCCCTGTT TGCTTGCATC CCACCAGGGC CGGTGATTTG
     8461 CGCTGCAATG TGATCATAGA AAGGATCTGG CAAACTCGCA GTTGGGCTAG CACCAGGAGT
     8521 ACGAGCAGAA CAACCAAAAG AGATCCGGGC GCCTGAGGGC AGACGAAGCG AGCTGGGGTC
     8581 TGTAAGTCAC ACTCCTTCAG AACAGCAGCC CACCATGGAA AAAGATGCGA GTGAAAGATG
     8641 CTGCGAGACA GGACATGACA GAACGATCCT AGATGCCGGC TCTCGTTTCT TTAATGCCTC
     8701 TTTGATTCCA GCTCCAGCTT CATTATTGTG AAGCTCAGTG CCAAGTGCCT TTGAAAGTGG
     8761 CGTTTCTTTT CCTTGTCTCT TTTTGAAATA TAGTCTCTCC GTTTCCTAAA CCCAGCGTCA
     8821 CTATTCCTTA TTGGCCTGCC GTTGCCTACA CATCTTTCAT TGTTGCTTTG CTGTCTTGCC
     8881 ACTGGCACAG TTAGTGCTTG AAATCTCGCA TTTCGACAAA TCAGATTGCG ATATATCTAG
     8941 TTTCAGGCCA TACCCTTTCT TACCACTTTC GTTGAAACCA TTCTCTTTCT CGCTGAGCTA
     9001 AGCCTTTGCT GTGTGTAGTA CAAAGCTCAT GACAGGCCCG GACGGAGAAC GCTAGGGCTG
     9061 GCATGATAAC CACATCGATA TCTGGCTACT GGTAGACTGC GGCTTTTTCT CTATGGCGTA
     9121 CCTCTAGTTC TCCTGCTCTT TGTCTATGAT TCTTTGAGTT TCTGTGGTCA TATCCTGCCT
     9181 TCTCCCCCAT CCTTTTCTTT GGTATTCTGC GATATTATCT GTCAGCTTCC AAGACTTTTC
     9241 TTTGTTATCT ATCCCCACGC CCCGGCTAGT CTGCCGTGTA TATAATGAGT AAGGGCTCCA
     9301 TATCGTCTTC ATCTCCCTCC AACGTTCTCG CTGCATCATC CATCTTTCTC AGAGACAGAC
     9361 TTCAAGGCCG TCCTTCTTTT CCTTTTACTA TATAATTTCT ACTCTCACAT TGCTTTGGCT
     9421 CTGGCTCTCA CCGTCCAAGA CAGGGCACTC TTCTGCACCT TGACTGCCTT TGCTTCTACT
     9481 GATAAGTTTC CAAATCTTTG CCCATCTGTT CACCATGTCT AATCAAGACA ATGCCACTCC
     9541 GGGCTCTAGC AGCGCCTTTA ATCCGTACAC CCAAATCTTC AATATCACGC TGTCAGACGG
     9601 GGTGACTCAG ATTGGCGTAT CCCTGGATGA CATGAATTAC GTTGTTGGAA TCTACTACTC
     9661 CCAGTCCATC TCCTACGGCG TTCAGTTTGG CCTTTGTGGT GGCATCTTCC TAGCTCTGGT
     9721 GACGTTTAGC TTGCCTGAAC GCATGCGCAA GGTCAGCGTG AGGCTGCAGG CAGCCGCCCT
     9781 CTTGGTCAAC ATGTTCCGTA CACTGCTGCT GGCGCTGTAC TACCCCTCCA ATTTCACCGA
     9841 GCTGTATGAC CTGGCTAGCG GCGAGTACCT GAAAGTCAAT AATTTGGACT TTTTCGTAAG
     9901 CATTGGGTCC AATGCTGCCG GAGGGATGAC GTTCCTTTTG ATTCAGTGCA TTTTGATGAT
     9961 GCATTTGTGG ACGATCATGC AACTGTGGCC GCCAACGATC AAGTGGGTAA CCATGACAGT
    10021 TTCAGTTCTT TCTAGCATGG CACTTTTGGC TCTAAAGATT GTGGTTTATG TGCTATACAG
    10081 CCAGGCTGCA CTGCGGATAG AGCCAGTTAG TACACATACC GGGCGGCTTT TCTTTGTGTC
    10141 GAACGTCTTT TTCGCGGCCA ATATCTTCTG GTTTGCGGGT CTGTTCAACG TGAAGCTCAT
    10201 CATGCATCTT GCCAAGAACA AGCGCTTCCT TCCATCACGC AACAAATTCA CGCCGATCGA
    10261 GGTTTTGGTG GTTACCAACG GTCTCATGAT GGTCATTCCG AGTAGGTCCT ATCGTCACTT
    10321 TTGTTGTCCG GGCACGCACT AACACATGAC TCCAGCCATC TTCGCTAGTC TCCAACTAAC
    10381 GCGCATGGCG TTCCGCTTCG AAGTTGTCCC CTGGATGATG ACGTCCATTA TCTGCGTGCT
    10441 TTCCTATGGC TCTCTCGTTG CCCAACGTAT CTCAAACAGC CCTATTCAAA GTTTCGCCAA
    10501 TATCGGATCA CCCAGCGGCT CTAATGGCAA TAGGAACAAC CGCTCGCTCA GTCTCAACAA
    10561 CCACGGCTTG ATTTCGACGA ATGGGGAGCC TATGGCAAGC GGCTCTCGTA ACCTTGAAAA
    10621 CGAGTCGCAC GCTGGCAGGG CCCACATGGT ACGCGCTGGC ACATCATGCA GCCTTTCGCC
    10681 CACAAAGATG GACATTGAGG CTAGAGCTGT GCTTGTTGAG CGGGACTTGG ATCAACAGAG
    10741 CGAGAAGCGC ATGGCAAGTG GCAGAGAAGA GGTGTGATTG GCTGTTGAGC GCAGAAGGCG
    10801 ATTGGTTTTC TTTTTGTCTC TTTTGGCTCT CATTTTCATT TTCATTTTCA TTTTCATTTT
    10861 CATTTTCATT TTCGTTTTTC ATTTTTCCTT TGGGAAAGTG AGAGTTTGCT GCTGTGGAAA
    10921 GAAAATGCAA TGCCATGATA TACGTTGTTT ATAAAAGCCG TGTATGCTGT GCTGTAGGAA
    10981 GTACTTTGTA TCTTTATTGC CTATGACTTT TATATATATA TAGTGCATCA GTCTGTATCC
    11041 TGTGTCACCT AACCCCTCCA CAATAGGCAC TTGCTTCTTC TCAAGCTTGG GTAGCTGCGC
    11101 TGGTTCCCAT TTTGACTCCA CTCCCGTTGT TGCGCGTCCC TTCCGTTTCA TCATCGCGAG
    11161 TTTGTCGCGT GTTTTGATCT CTTTATGCAC ACAAACTTAT GCTGAAATTT CTTCTCATGC
    11221 TCTTTTTTTC TTCTCTTCTC CCTTCTCCTC TCCTCCCCCT CCTCTTCTTT TTTCTTTGCC
    11281 GTAGAGGACA CCTTCTCATC CGCCGTCGCC CGCCCGCTCC CCCGCCCACA CTCCTTCCCC
    11341 AAGAAACGGA AATCCAGTCA CTTGTTCCGT CTCGTCTCTT ATACATTCAT ATAACAACCA
    11401 CGGCGCGCAT TTATCTTGGC TGACTCCTGC GCATAGACGT GCTGTGTTTC TCTCTTCTCT
    11461 TATCAAGTCT TTTCTTCTTG TTTGGTTTTG GTTCTCGAGT ACTGACTGCT TTGTATTCAC
    11521 TATTTAATTA TCGGCATATT TACAAATGGC GGCAGTATTC TTTCCTCCCA CATGTGCTCC
    11581 CGGCTCTGGC CCAGCCGGCT CCTCGATCCC AGACCAGATA CCCCGAACTC CGCCGTCGCC
    11641 TTGTCCGGTC TCTAATTCCC CTTCCAATGC CGCTGCTACT GACTCATCAT GCGATTGCAA
    11701 ACCAATGATG CCTATTATGC AGCGAGCCCG GCCCCGCCCT CGACGTCGCT GGAAGCTTCC
    11761 CAGCTACGAC AGTAGCTCTG CTTCGGCCTC TGATCCCGAA GCCCATGTCT CTTCTCTCGA
    11821 AGATGCCGAC TCTATCCCAG CGATCGAGTC TCGTCATCGC GGACATTGCC CAACATTGAC
    11881 TACAGCCAGT TCGGCCCAAG GCCTTTCCAC TCCTTCATCG GACGCTCCGT CCTACTCGAC
    11941 AGGCCTATCA TCACTACAGC CCAACCCTTC GTACTCGTCT TTGATGCGGT ACAATTCCTG
    12001 TACAACTGCC CCGATAAAAC GAACTCGCAA TATGTCTCCG TATCCGCTTC TGTCCTCTGC
    12061 TACTACAACC ACAACCATCG CCACAGCCGC AACCAAAGAA TTTGCCCCCC CTCTTCCTAC
    12121 TAGTAGCGCG CATGTTGCTA CTGCCTCCGA CATAGCCTCG GATGACGATG ATGGCTCATC
    12181 TTGGCTAGTC ATAAAAAGCC CCGCTAGAAG CAAAATTCCC ATTCCTCTAC ATAGCTATAG
    12241 ACGAGCAAAC ACAATGGGCG ACTCTAAGCG TTTTCGCTCG AATAATAATA CGTGGTATTC
    12301 ATCTGTTGTC TCCGCAATCC GAAAGGTCGG AGAGCCCAGT GACGAGTATG ACAAGATCGA
    12361 AATCACGGGC CAGCTACGCC TATCTTCCCC TCGTCCCCAT GGCCTCCATA GAAGCTCAAC
    12421 CTCAGCCGCA CTCTCTAGGC TGCATTCACG CTATCGCTCA AACTCCACGA TGACCAACTC
    12481 TGGCTTTTCT TCCACGGCAG ACGACGAATA CAACACTGAT TCTTTCTATG AACCTCAGAT
    12541 GGAGTACCGA AAGCCTACAA AACTCGCTGG GTATCGACCA AAGTCTGATG CACACCCTTT
    12601 ATCTATGGCA CCCATGTCTG CCACCAAAAA CACCAGTGCC ACCTTTACTG GAAAGCCGAA
    12661 ACGGGCCTTG AAAAACATTT CGGAGACCCT TCTAACTAGG CTATGGCACT CTGATCGCGA
    12721 GGATTCTAAC TCGCCTGTTG AAGATAGCCT CAACCTTGAA CTGTCGCTGC CAGAGCCCCA
    12781 CTCTCAACCA TTGGAACAAC CTAACGTTAG TCACAATCCA CGGGCCAGGC AAAGGGCATA
    12841 TAACAAGCGA GCAGACTCTG GATGGAGCTT AAGTTTGGGG TCTTAGTTTG CACCCCGGGC
    12901 CAAGCAAAGT CGAAGTCCAC TCGGTGCAGC CAACAGCACT GCCATGAATT CCATGGCCCC
    12961 TGCTGCTGTT AATGGTGCTT CTGTGCCTGC ACCCACCAAG CCTCTCCAAC TCCCCCCCGC
    13021 TGAGCCGGAA TGGCCCCAAA GCCGTCAAGC CCCACGCCAT TCATTTTTTA GTCTCAAGCT
    13081 CGGCCATGGC ACACATGGCA ATCTGGAGAA TACGAAGAAG AAAGGCAACT TCCGGAGGCA
    13141 GTTGCGCTTC CGAGGCTTTC ACCACGAAAT TGGCAGTGAA ACAGATGCTG CTGCGGTGCA
    13201 CGTACCTCAA TGGCTTCCCG AAGACTGGAA GCCATTTGCA CAATTGACTC TTCTAGAGAG
    13261 TCTCCAGCGC CAGGCTCTCA CAGAAGACCC TGCCGAGTGG CAGCCGTACA ATGCCTCCGC
    13321 TGCTAGCTGT GTTTTGCAGC ATCCCCGACC CAACAGACAC TGGGGAAGAA AAGAGAGGGC
    13381 AAAGTGGCAG TACATGGGAG ATACGGCCCG TCACTTCAAT ACAGCTGAAG CTTGA
//
LOCUS       Ce.colombiana_alphaReceptor     10100 bp    DNA     linear   UNA 
DEFINITION  Ceratocystis colombiana isolate CBS121792 CMW5751_scaffold_11, whole genome shotgun sequence
FEATURES             Location/Qualifiers
     Transcript      complement(1..453)
                     /score="0.5"
                     /source="AUGUSTUS"
                     /g2.t1
     CDS             complement(1..453)
                     /source="AUGUSTUS"
                     /transcript_id="g2.t1"
                     /gene_id="g2"
                     /score="0.5"
                     /frame="[complement(2563..2565): 0,
                     complement(2566..3015): 0]"
                     /label="Putative double-stranded RNA/RNA-DNA hybrid
                     binding protein"
     gene            complement(1..453)
                     /score="0.5"
                     /source="AUGUSTUS"
                     /g2
     Single          complement(1..453)
                     /score="0.5"
                     /frame="0"
                     /source="AUGUSTUS"
                     /transcript_id="g2.t1"
                     /gene_id="g2"
     Transcript      6215..7477
                     /score="0.62"
                     /source="AUGUSTUS"
                     /g3.t1
     CDS             join(6215..7001,7056..7477)
                     /score="0.76"
                     /score="0.8"
                     /source="AUGUSTUS"
                     /transcript_id="g3.t1"
                     /gene_id="g3"
                     /frame="[8777..9563: 0, 9618..10036: 2, 10037..10039: 0]"
                     /label="Alpha pheromone receptor"
     gene            6215..7477
                     /score="0.62"
                     /source="AUGUSTUS"
                     /g3
     Initial         6215..7001
                     /score="0.76"
                     /frame="0"
                     /source="AUGUSTUS"
                     /transcript_id="g3.t1"
                     /gene_id="g3"
     intron          7002..7055
                     /score="1"
                     /source="AUGUSTUS"
                     /transcript_id="g3.t1"
                     /gene_id="g3"
     Terminal        7056..7477
                     /score="0.8"
                     /frame="2"
                     /source="AUGUSTUS"
                     /transcript_id="g3.t1"
                     /gene_id="g3"
     Transcript      8211..10100
                     /score="0.5"
                     /source="AUGUSTUS"
                     /g4.t1
     CDS             join(8211..9470,9552..10100)
                     /score="0.54"
                     /score="0.88"
                     /source="AUGUSTUS"
                     /transcript_id="g4.t1"
                     /gene_id="g4"
                     /frame="[10773..12032: 0, 12114..12659: 0, 12660..12662:
                     0]"
                     /label="Hypothetical"
     gene            8211..10100
                     /score="0.5"
                     /source="AUGUSTUS"
                     /g4
     Initial         8211..9470
                     /score="0.54"
                     /frame="0"
                     /source="AUGUSTUS"
                     /transcript_id="g4.t1"
                     /gene_id="g4"
     intron          9471..9551
                     /score="0.88"
                     /source="AUGUSTUS"
                     /transcript_id="g4.t1"
                     /gene_id="g4"
     Terminal        9552..10100
                     /score="0.88"
                     /frame="0"
                     /source="AUGUSTUS"
                     /transcript_id="g4.t1"
                     /gene_id="g4"
ORIGIN
        1 CTAAGAGGCC AACAGCTGTC GGCCCTGGGT GTTGGCCCTG GCGGAGTACG TCGGTTTTGT
       61 CCTCTTGTTC AGCGAGGCGG TCGCCGCATT TTTAGTAGAC CCTGGGCATC GGGGGAAATG
      121 ACCTTCTGAA TTCTCTTGCA GTCGGTCGAC TACTCCTTGG TTGTCCAGAC ATATCCAGAT
      181 TTCCTCGGCG TCTATGTGTG CAACAGCCCG CTTGGCTGCT TCGCATGCCC CGTACGCTTC
      241 TGCGTCTGCA ACCTCCACCC ATTTGCCTAG AGCCCTGTGT CCTGTTTCCA GGGTACCTCC
      301 GTCCATGGTG GTGACCCATC CTGCTTCTGT GTTTCCCTTT GCATCTTTCG AGCCATCAGA
      361 GTATGCTATG AGTGTTCCTA CGGGGGCCAT GTCCACCTCC TCTCTGTGTT TCTCAGCCTC
      421 TTTCTCTTTG CTGAGCCACT TTCGAGGGGG CATGCTTGGT CCAGTGACTG TCGGCCTCAG
      481 TGTCTTGTGT GTTTCCATTA CCGCCGGAAG CAGTCTTCAT AGCCTCCACA CAACTGGGTT
      541 GTGCTGAGCT CCTCGTAGAG TGTGTTCTTT GTCCAGTGTA TGCCAGCGTA TGGCTTCCCT
      601 TCTCCTTTCG TCCTCCCACA GGAGTTTGAT CGGCGGGAGG CTTGCTGCGT GGTGCAGGCA
      661 CTCTTTTGGT GTCGTGCAGT ACATGGGCAG GGCTGCCCTC AGGCAGTTTC TGATTGCGAC
      721 GTTAACTTTT TCCGTTGCAG TTTTTCTCGT CTCAGTTCCC ATCCATGCAC TCGATGCAAA
      781 TAGGGCTTTG CTCAGTGCAC ACGCTCGGGC TGCGTTCAGC ATGCATGTTG TGTCTGCTCC
      841 CTTGTAGCAT CCGGCCAGGT ATCTTAGGCC GTTGGCTACT CGGTTGATGC TTGCTGTCGT
      901 TCTTTCTACA TGCCCCTTGA AGAGAGCAGG TTAGAGTCGA TGTGAAGCCC CAACCATCTC
      961 ATTGATTTCT TTGTTGGTGT GGGCTTCACC TCTCCCATTC CTTCGATTGT GACAGATGGG
     1021 TTTTCGGTGA TCCTCCTCCT GCCTTTAATG TGCAGGAGTG TTGACTTTCC TGGGTCAAGG
     1081 TCTAGCCCAT TCTGTGCCAT CCATTCTATC ACTGTTTCCA TCAGTGTTTT GATTTTCTGG
     1141 CAGTTGTCAT CGAAAGTTTG GCCACTAACT ACCAGCGCCC CATCGTCTGC GTATCCCAAG
     1201 AGATAAGGTA TCCTCCTGTA GATGGGAGCC ACCCAGGAGT TACTGGAAGA TGACATCAGC
     1261 CAGCACCTCC TGTCCGGAAT ACGCCGTCGT ATTGTTGCGC AATAACAGTA GGTAGACGTT
     1321 AAATAATACA ATAACGATAA CAAATGGGAG CCCGTTTTGG GAGTCCGGAG TCGCTGTAAC
     1381 TGGTGCTGAA GACTCTGACA AGTATCACGA GAGATGGTGA CATTACTGTC TACTCAAGTC
     1441 TAAGGCCTTC TGCTAGCCAA ACATAACGAG GCCACTGGTG AACATGTAAG CCTCTGCTAA
     1501 GGGTATGGAG CCAAAAACTT GAGGACAAGC TTCCAAAAAA AATAAAAGCA GCATGGTACG
     1561 CCGCAACCTC GAGTTCTCCT AGGAAAAAGA AAACAATGGC CGGAGCTTAG GCTGTGCTGT
     1621 TCGAACCCCG CTGAGAGGCA GGCTACTGCC CCCACCAGCT ACCTGGTAGC GTTTGCAGCA
     1681 CTCAGGGCAT CCTAGAATGG CGCAGCCATC ATCAAAGGCG AGCAAACAAT AGAGGAAAGA
     1741 CGACGGCAAT GAGGTGCATG AAGCAGAGAA GCGATGAGGA GGAGCGAGAT GTGTGCGTGG
     1801 GGTTGGAAGA CTCTCAGAAT CTAAGCACAT CTGAAACTAC TAAACGCCCA GGAGTTGCAC
     1861 CGGAATATGA GACCAGCCAG AAGTCTGCTC GACCAAGAAG ACTGGCTGTA TGTGATATCC
     1921 GCCAAGTTTT TGTTTTTTTT CCCTCCGGAT TCGAATAGAG AAGACGGATG GTTGAAGGCG
     1981 CAATGGCCCC CAATGAAAGT TCCTTTGAGA AAGCGAGTCC TCTTCTCGCT GCATGACGTC
     2041 AACTTGCACA TAGTTTATGC CCTTTGCTTC GTTCTTCCAA CACTCGCTGT CTAGCAAGCC
     2101 ACATCCAGTT TTCAGCCAGT AACACGAAAT TATCAGAGCC GAACAGGCAC TGCAGTGCAC
     2161 TTGGATAGTC ACCATAGCAT ATGCATCACG CATGGTATTA CAAACTTGGA TTGGTCAAAG
     2221 TTTTGCATGG AGAGAGGACT TTTTCTATCC ATGTGCCATG GGACAGCTCG ATGCAAGGCC
     2281 CAATAGGGAT AGGGCCCGAG CGACTTTATT TTTGCAAGTG ATTCCAGCTT AAGATATCGT
     2341 GAGAAGAATA GTGGTAGGCG GCGCCCATAC GAAATTCTAA AATGAGCGAG GGTAGGGTTG
     2401 TGCTAATGAA ATCTCTGTTG GTAATTGTTT CCTCGTGATT GCTAGGAATT GTAGTTAGTG
     2461 GGAAGTAGTT TCCTGGATTT CTTATCAACA TGATAGTCTT GTGAAAACGA TGGTCTCTAG
     2521 AACGTGTTCA TTTCTGGTAA AGGAAACACT AGGGTTAGTA TCTTGATATA ACCCCGAACT
     2581 CTATAGCCCC ACATTTTCGC AAGAAAAAAG CTGGACGGCC AACGTCAGGA AACAGGCAGG
     2641 TTTCGAACAT TTCCACGACA TCAGCTCTCG ACAAACTACA GGCCACGATA CACATCCACT
     2701 TGCCGAATCC TCCATCTTGC ATTTGAATTT TCAATTTCCC AAAATAAGCA AGCGACCGAC
     2761 ATGGCTCCTC GCGGTATCAC TGGCCCCGGC TACAGAGTCG CTCCTCGCGG CTTCTTTGGC
     2821 TCGACTTACG ATGCTCTTAC CAGCTCCGAG AACGCATCGG TCGTGCGCGG AGTGGCTATC
     2881 TTTGGTGTAA GTACTCCTCC TGCTGCTCCT GCTGCCGGAT ATATAGATTT GGAATCACTG
     2941 GAGTGATGGC GGGAGTGGGG AGTTGCTTGA AAAGGACCTC TATTAACGAT TGAGAATCTA
     3001 GGTCGCTGTT ACTTTCTTCG CTAGTGGCTT GGGTGATCTG TTTGTGCCTA GGTGAGTGGC
     3061 CTCTCGGCTC TAATAGGAAA CACGGGCGGG GGCTGGTTCA CTCGCTCTGT GTCACCCTGC
     3121 CTCTGTCTGG ATGGGACTGA AGCTAACGGA TGAACCTGGG AGTATAGCCA GTAGAAGTCG
     3181 TCACGGAACT GGAGATCTAG GCCGGAAGAT TGAAGTTGGC TTGAGCGGAG GTTCATACAA
     3241 GAAATGGCTC TATTTGTGAC GCGCTATCTC TGCTCTAGCG GTGTTGGAAG ATAGCACGGA
     3301 CTACTGGGGG TGTGTATCGC CGCCTATATT ACCACCGTGT ATGAATACCG GTATTGGCGA
     3361 GGGAGAGAAA CGTGCTTTGG TGGCTGCCTG TAAGATTAGC TTGGGTTATC TGGTATGTGC
     3421 ACTGCTCATC ACGGGGCTGG CACAATAGAG GGGGGCGGGA TAGGCTTTAG TGCTCTTTGG
     3481 AGTAAAATGA TCAGTTTTAT TTCTTTACAG CTTGCTAATA GTTGCAGTGT CACCCAAGCA
     3541 CTGTCAGAGT GTATAGAGAC GCAGCTGCAG GGTCTGCGTG TCTTCCTTTG CGTTACAGGC
     3601 CGGCCAGTGG ACCTGATTTG AAATATCAGA TGCGATTTCA GAGTCGGTAT GGCTTGCTGC
     3661 AAAAGAAAGT AGCCCTCAAA CCGACGTATA TGAAAATGGT GACCTGAGAT GGGCGGACAC
     3721 GAAAAGGAGA TTATGAATGG TCTTAGGGCT AGACAGATGC GAGATGAACA TGATAAGAGG
     3781 GGACAAATGA GAAAGCAGTA GTGGAGCACT GTTCCATCTT GAGTCGTCAG TCGTTCATGG
     3841 TGGTTTGATA AAGAAAGACA CTGTAGGAAG CGGAACAGAA TGGAATATGA CAGCGCGCAT
     3901 GGCAAGGAGA CTACAGCTGC ATACAGACAT GAGTTCAAAC ATACGTGCGT CAAGTTAAAC
     3961 ACATGCACCG CTGTCGCTTG CTGCTGTGGC ACCGATACTG GCGTTGGCGT TGACATTGAC
     4021 AAGATGAGGA GAAGCGACAA GACCAGTATG CATCGGAAAC AAGGCCATTG CAAAGATCAA
     4081 GGGCTGGGAC TAGGCTGAGC CGACAGGCCG CTGTTAGCCT GGGGCCAAGC AAGACAAGGA
     4141 GCACAGACGC TATATCCACA CCTCACAGTA CAGGTGCGGG GGCGGGCCAA GCAAGTATGG
     4201 TCACAAAACG AAAGGGGGAT GTGAAAGATG CTGCACACCA TGGAGGAGAT GCAGGCTTTG
     4261 GCCATCGGCG GGTGCAGGCA GCTAGTCACA ATTCTAGGGG CATGAGCAAC CTGTACGTGC
     4321 TGTATATGAA TAGGAAGCTT GAATAGCAGT GTAACGGATA ACTAGCTGAA CTTGGATTTA
     4381 TCCAACGTCT ACCGGAATCA CCAAGATCAA ACGGGCGAAC AGATAACTGG CGCTAGAGCT
     4441 AGCAAGTCTG CACTGCAAGC ACGGCAGATT GGGGCAGGAA GCGCCTGCTA GGAGCACGAG
     4501 AAAAAGAGCA AACAAGACGA AAGCGTATCT TGCAGAGTAT AACCAGCTGG CAAGCCTCAG
     4561 ATGTTGAGTG AAACTGTGTG TGATTAGCCT CCTTTACGCT TTATTGTGTA GTGGGCAGGC
     4621 GGTAGGAATG GGCCAAGACC AAGCCTAGAC CGGCTTTGCT CTGCTTGACT TCCGATAGCT
     4681 ACAAAGAGGC CATCAGGAGG CGTCTGGGCC CAATTTTGCT CGTTTATTTA TTTTAGTTTA
     4741 TCGTTTCTTT TTCAATGTCG AGGTGCGGAT CGGCGAATAG CAGTGGCAAT AGCAATCACC
     4801 GGCCCCGCTT TTCGGAGGTA CAATGTTAAG CCTGGACCCA CTAAACTAAA GAACAATGGC
     4861 AAGCGAGAAA GACACCTTTT AACCCAAAAA GGAAACATCC TGGTCAAAAC TGACAGGGGC
     4921 GGTCCTCGAT ATAAGAGGCA ATGCAAAATT GGCAACAATA AAAAATCAGG TAATTTAATG
     4981 GGAGCAATGG CGGCAGGCAG CTTGTAGAGT AACTGCCTGT GTATGGTCTC AATTTTATTT
     5041 CTAATTTACC GTTTGATTCA TCTCTCTCCC TATCCATTCA ATGTTTCTCC CGGCTACTAT
     5101 ATCATTACCA TCTTTCTTCC ATTCCCTGTT TTCTTGCATC CCACCAGGGC CGGTGATTTG
     5161 CGCTGCAATG TGATCATAGA AAGGGTCTGG CAAACTCGCA GTTGGGCTAG CACCAGGAGT
     5221 ACGAGCAGAA CAACCAAAAG AGATCCGGGC GCCTGAGGGC AGACGAAGCG AGCTGGGGTC
     5281 TGTAAGTCAC ACTCCTTCAG AACAGCAGCC CACCATGGAA AAAGATGCGA GTGAAAGATG
     5341 CTGCTAGACA GGACATGACA GAACGATCCT AGATGTCGGC TCTCGTTTCT TTAATGCCTC
     5401 TTTGATTCCA GCTCCAGCTT CATTATTGTG AATCTCAGTG CCAAGTGCCT TTGAAAGTGG
     5461 CGTTTCTTTT CCTTGTCTCT TTTTGAAATA TAGTCTCTCC GTTTCCTAAA CCCGGAGTCA
     5521 CTATTCCTTA TTGGCCCGCC GTTGCCTACA CATCTTTCAT TGTTGCTTTG CTGTCTTGCC
     5581 ACTGGCAGAG TTGGTGCTTG AAATCTCGCA TTTCGACAAA TCAGATTGCG ATATATCTAG
     5641 TTTCAAGCCA TACCCTTTCT TACCACTTTC GTTGAAACCA TTCTCTTTCT CGCTGAGCTG
     5701 AGCCTTTGTT GTGTGTAGTA CAAAGCTCAT GACAGGCCCG GACGGAGAAC GCTAGGGCTG
     5761 GCATGATAAC CACATCGATA TCTGGCTACT GGTAGACTGC GGCTTTTTCT CTATGGCGTA
     5821 CCTCTAGTTC TCCTGCTCTT TGTCTATGAT TCTTTGAGTT TCTGTGGTCA TATCCTGCCT
     5881 TCTCCACCAT CCTCTTCTTT GGTATTCTGC GATATTATCT GTCAGCTTCC AAGACTTTTC
     5941 TTTGTTATCT ATCCCCACGC CCCGGCTAGT CTGCCGTGTA TATAATGAGT AAGGGCTCCA
     6001 TATCGTCTTC ATCTCCCTCT AACGTTCTCG CTGCATCATC CATCTTTCTC AGAGACAGAC
     6061 TTCAAGGCCG TCCTTCTTTT CCTTTTACTA TATAATTTCT ACTCTCACAT TGCTTTGGCT
     6121 CTGTATCTCA CCGTCCAAGA CAGGGCACTC TTCTGCACCT TGACTGCCTT TGCTTCTACT
     6181 GATAAGTTTC CAAATCTTTG CCCATCTGTT CACCATGTCT AATCAAGACA ATGCCACTCC
     6241 GGGCTCTAGC AGCGCCTTTA ATCCGTACAC CCAAATCTTC AATATCACGC TGTCAGACGG
     6301 GGTGACTCAG ATTGGCGTAT CCCTGGATGA CATGAATTAC GTTGTTGGAA TCTACTACTC
     6361 CCAGTCCATC TCCTACGGCG TTCAGTTTGG CCTTTGTGGT GGCATCTTCC TAGCTCTGGT
     6421 GACGTTTAGC TTGCCTGAAC GCATGCGCAA GGTCAGCGTG AGGCTGCAGG CAGCCGCCCT
     6481 CTTCGTCAAC ATGTTCCGTA CACTGCTGCT GGCGCTGTAC TACCCCTCCA ATTTCACCGA
     6541 GCTGTATGAC CTGGCTAGCG GCGAGTACCT GAAAGTCAAT AATTTGGACT TTTTCGTAAG
     6601 CATTGGGTCC AATGCTGCCG GAGGGATGAC GTTCCTTTTG ATTCAGTGCA TTTTGATGAT
     6661 GCATTTGTGG ACGATAATGC AACTGTGGCC GCCAACGATC AAGTGGGTAA CCATGACAGT
     6721 TTCAGTTCTT TCTAGCATGG CACTTTTGGC TCTAAAGATT GTGGTTTATG TGCTATACAG
     6781 CCATGCTGCA CTGCGGATAG AGCCAGTTAG TACACATACC GGGCGGCTTT TCTTTGTGTC
     6841 GAACGTCTTT TTCGCGGCCA ATATCTTCTG GTTTGCGGGT CTCTTCAACG TGAAGCTCAT
     6901 CATGCATCTT GCCAAGAACA AGCGCTTCCT TCCATCACGC AACAAATTCA CGCCGATCGA
     6961 GGTTTTGGTG GTTACCAACG GTCTCATGAT GGTCATTCCG AGTAGGTCCT ATCGTCGCTT
     7021 TTGTAGTCCG GGCACGCACT AACACATGGC TCCAGCCATC TTCGCTAGTC TCCAACTAAC
     7081 GCGCATGGCG TTCCGCTTCG AAGTTGTCCC CTGGATGATG ACGTCCATTA TCTGCGTGCT
     7141 TTCCTATGGC TCTCTCGTTG CCCAACGTAT CTCAAACAGC CCTATTCAAA GTTTCGCCAA
     7201 TATCGGATCA CCCAGCGGCT CTAATGGCAA TAGGAACAAC CGCTCGCTCA GTCTCAACAA
     7261 CCACGGCTTG ATTTCGACAA ATGGGGAGCC TATGGCAAGC GGCTCTCGTA ACCTTGAAAA
     7321 CGAGTCGCAC GCTGGCAGGG CCCACATGGT ACGCGCTGGC ACATCATGCA GCCTTTCGCC
     7381 CACAAAGATG GACATTGAGG CTAGAGCTGT GCTTGTTGAG CGGGACTTGG ATCAACAGAG
     7441 CGAGAAGCGC ATGGCAAGTG GCAGAGAAGA GGTGTGATTA GCTGTTGAGC TCGCAGAAGG
     7501 CGATTGGTTT TCTTTTTGTC TCTTTTGACT CTCATTTTCA TTTTCATTTT CGTTTTTCAT
     7561 TTTTCCTTTG GGAAAGTGAG AGTTTGCTGC TGTGGAAAGA AAATGCAATG CCATGATATA
     7621 CGTTGTTTAT AAAAGCCGTG TATGCTGTGC TGTAGAAAGT ACTTTGTATC CTTATTGCCT
     7681 ATGACTTTTA TATATATAGT GCGTCAGTCT GTATCCTGTG TCACCTAACC CCTCCACAAT
     7741 AGGCACTTAC TTGCTTCTTC TCAAGCTTGG GTAGCTGCGC TGGTTCCCAT TTTGACTCCA
     7801 CTCCCGTTGT TGCGCGTCCC TTCCGTTTCA TCATCGCGAG TTTGTCGCGT GTTTTGATCT
     7861 CTTTATGCAC ACAAACTTAT GCTGAAATTT CTTCTCATGC TCTTTTTTTC TCCTCTCCTC
     7921 CCCCTCCTCT TCTTTTTTCT TTGCCGTAGA GGACACCTTC TCATCCGCCG TCGCCCGCCC
     7981 GCTCCCCCGC CCACACTCCT TCCCCAAGAA ACGGAAATCC GGTCACTTGT TCCGTCTCGT
     8041 CTCTTATACA TTCATATAAC AACCACGGCG CGCATTTATC TTGGCTGACT CCTGCGCATA
     8101 GACGTGCTGC GTTTCTCTCT TCTCTTATCA AGTCTTTTCT TCTTGTTTGG TTTTGGTTCT
     8161 CGAGTACTGA CTGCTTTGTA TTCACTATTT AATTATCGGC ATATTTACAA ATGGCGGCAG
     8221 TATTCTTTCC TCCCACATGT GCTCCCGGCT CTGGCCCAGC CGGCTCCTCG ATCCCAGACC
     8281 AGATACCCCG AACTCCGCCG TCGCCTTGTC CGGTCTCTAA TTCCCCTTCC AATGCCGCTG
     8341 CTACTGACTC ATCATGCGAT TGCAAACCAA TGATGCCTAT TATGCAGCGA GCCCGGCCCC
     8401 GCCCTCGACG TCGCTGGAAG CTTCCCAGCT ACGACAGTAG CTCTGCTTCG GCCTCTGATC
     8461 CCGAAGCCCA TGTCTCTTCT CTCGAAGATG CCGACTCTAT CCCAGCGATC GAGTCTCGTC
     8521 ATCGCGGACA TTGCCCAACA TTGACTACAG CCACTTCGGC CCAAGGCCTT TCCACTCCTT
     8581 CATCGGACGC TCCGTCCTAC TCGACAGGCC TATCATCACT ACAGCCCAAC CCTTCGTACT
     8641 CGTCTTTGAT GCGGTACAAT TCCTGTACAA CTGCCCCGAT AAAACGAACT CGCAATATGT
     8701 CTCCGTATCC GCTTCTGTCC TCTGCTACTA CAACCACAAC CATCGCCACA GCCGCAACCA
     8761 AAGAATTTGC CCCCCCTCTT CCTACTAGTA GCGCGCATGT TGCTACTGCC TCCGACATAG
     8821 CCTCGGATGA CGATGATGGC TCATCTTGGC TAGTCATAAA AAGCCCCGCT AGAAGCAAAA
     8881 TTCCCATTCC TCTACATAGC TATAGACGAG CAAACACAAT GGGCGACTCT AAGCGTTTTC
     8941 GCTCGAATAA TAATACGTGG TATTCATCTG TTGTCTCCGC AATCCGAAAG GTCGGAGAGC
     9001 CCAGTGACGA GTATGACAAG ATCGAAATCA CGGGCCAGCT ACGCCTATCT TCCCCTCGTC
     9061 CCCATGGCCT CCATAGAAGC TCAACCTCAG TCGCACTCTC TAGGCTGCAT TCACGCTATC
     9121 GCTCAAACTC CACGATGACC AACTCTGGCT TTTCTTCCAC GGCAGACGAC GAATACAACA
     9181 CTGATTCTTT CTATGAACCT CAGATGGAGT ACCGAAAGCC TACAAAACTC GCTGGGTATC
     9241 GACCAAAGTC TGATGCACAC CCTTTATCTA TGGCACCCAT GTCTGCCACC AAAAACACCA
     9301 GTGCCACCTT TACTAGAAAG CCGAAACGGG CCTTGAAAAA TATTTCGGAG ACCCTTCTAA
     9361 CTAGGCTATG GCACTCTGAT CGCGAGGATT CTAACTCGCC TGTTGAAGAT AGCCTCAACC
     9421 TTGAACTGTC GCTGCCAGAG CACCACTCTC AGCCATTGGA ACAACCTAAC GTTAGTCACA
     9481 ATCCACGGGC CAGGCAAAGG GCATATAACA AGCGAGCAGA CTCTGGATGG AGCTTAAGTT
     9541 TGGGGTCTTA GTTTGCACCC CGGGCCAAGC AAAGTCGAAG TCCACTCGGT GCAGCCAACA
     9601 GCACTGCCAT GAATTCCATG GCCCCTGCTG CTGTTAATGG TGCTTCTGTG CCTGCACCCA
     9661 CCAAGCCTCT CCAACTCCCC CCCGCTGAGC CGGAATGGCC CCAAAGCCGT CAAGCCCCAC
     9721 GCCATTCATT TTTTAGTCTC AAGCTCGGCC ATGGCACACA TGGCAATCTG GAGAATACGA
     9781 AGAAGAAAGG CAACTTTCGG AGGCAGTTGC GCTTCCGAGG CTTTCACCAC GAAATTGGCA
     9841 GTGAAACAGA TGCTGCTGCG GTGCACGTAC CTCAATGGCT TCCCGAAGAC TGGAAACCAT
     9901 TTGCACAATT GACTCTTCTA GAGAGCCTCC AGCGCCAGGC TCTCACAGAA GACCCTGCCG
     9961 AATGGCAGCC GTACAATGCC TCCGCTGCTA GCTGTGTTTT GCAGCATCCC CGACCCAACA
    10021 GACACTGGGG AAGAAAAGAG AGGGCAAAGT GGCAGTACAT GGGAGATACG GCCCGTCACT
    10081 TCAATACAGC TGAAGCTTGA
//
LOCUS       Ce.eucalypticola_AlphaReceptor      4251 bp    DNA     linear   UNA 
DEFINITION  Ceratocystis eucalypticola strain CMW9998 contig_174, whole genome shotgun sequence
FEATURES             Location/Qualifiers
     Transcript      351..1613
                     /score="0.62"
                     /source="AUGUSTUS"
                     /g3.t1
     CDS             join(351..1137,1192..1613)
                     /source="AUGUSTUS"
                     /transcript_id="g3.t1"
                     /gene_id="g3"
                     /score="0.81"
                     /score="0.8"
                     /frame="[complement(6183..6185): 0,
                     complement(6186..6604): 2, complement(6659..7445): 0]"
                     /label="Alpha pheromone receptor"
     gene            351..1613
                     /score="0.62"
                     /source="AUGUSTUS"
                     /g3
     Initial         351..1137
                     /score="0.8"
                     /frame="0"
                     /source="AUGUSTUS"
                     /transcript_id="g3.t1"
                     /gene_id="g3"
     intron          1138..1191
                     /score="1"
                     /source="AUGUSTUS"
                     /transcript_id="g3.t1"
                     /gene_id="g3"
     Terminal        1192..1613
                     /score="0.81"
                     /frame="2"
                     /source="AUGUSTUS"
                     /transcript_id="g3.t1"
                     /gene_id="g3"
     Transcript      2362..4251
                     /score="0.57"
                     /source="AUGUSTUS"
                     /g2.t1
     CDS             join(2362..3621,3703..4251)
                     /source="AUGUSTUS"
                     /transcript_id="g2.t1"
                     /gene_id="g2"
                     /score="0.92"
                     /score="0.62"
                     /frame="[complement(3545..3547): 0,
                     complement(3548..4093): 0, complement(4175..5434): 0]"
                     /label="Hypothetical"
     gene            2362..4251
                     /score="0.57"
                     /source="AUGUSTUS"
                     /g2
     Initial         2362..3621
                     /score="0.62"
                     /frame="0"
                     /source="AUGUSTUS"
                     /transcript_id="g2.t1"
                     /gene_id="g2"
     intron          3622..3702
                     /score="0.92"
                     /source="AUGUSTUS"
                     /transcript_id="g2.t1"
                     /gene_id="g2"
     Terminal        3703..4251
                     /score="0.92"
                     /frame="0"
                     /source="AUGUSTUS"
                     /transcript_id="g2.t1"
                     /gene_id="g2"
ORIGIN
        1 TGGTCATATC CTGCCTTCTC CCCCATCCTC TTCTTTGGTA TTCTGCGATA TTATCTGTCA
       61 GCTTCCAAGA CTTTTCTTTG TTATCTATCC CCACGCCCCG GCTAGTCTGC CGTGTATATA
      121 ATGAGTAAGG GCTCCATATC GTCTTCATCT CCCTCCAACG TTCTCGCTGC ATCATCCATC
      181 TTTCTCAGAG ACAGACTTCA AGGCCGTCCT TCTTTTCCTT TTACTATATA ATTTCTACTC
      241 TCACATTGCT TTGGCTCTGG CTCTCACCGT CCAAGACAGG GCACTCTTCT GCACCTTGAC
      301 TGCCTTTGCT TCTACTGATA AGTTTCCAAA TCTTTGCCCA TCTGTTCACC ATGTCTAATC
      361 AAGACAATGC CACTCCGGGC TCTAGCAGCG CCTTTAATCC GTACACCCAA ATCTTCAATA
      421 TCACGCTGTC AGACGGGGTG ACTCAGATTG GCGTATCCCT GGATGACATG AATTACGTTG
      481 TTGGAATCTA CTACTCCCAG TCCATCTCCT ACGGCGTTCA GTTTGGCCTT TGTGGTGGCA
      541 TCTTCCTAGC TCTGGTGACG TTTAGCTTGC CTGAACGCAT GCGCAAGGTC AGCGTGAGGC
      601 TGCAGGCAGC CGCCCTCTTG GTCAACATGT TCCGTACACT GCTGCTGGCG CTGTACTACC
      661 CCTCCAATTT CACCGAGCTG TATGACCTGG CTAGCGGCGA GTACCTGAAA GTCAATAATT
      721 TGGACTTTTT CGTAAGCATT GGGTCCAATG CTGCCGGAGG GATGACGTTC CTTTTGATTC
      781 AGTGCATTTT GATGATGCAT TTGTGGACGA TAATGCAACT GTGGCCGCCA ACGATCAAGT
      841 GGGTAACCAT GACAGTTTCA GTTCTTTCTA GCATGGCACT TTTGGCTCTA AAGATTGTGG
      901 TTTATGTGCT ATACAGCCAG GCTGCACTGC GGATAGAGCC AGTTAGTACA CATACCGGGC
      961 GGCTTTTCTT TGTGTCGAAC GTGTTTTTCG CGGCCAATAT CTTCTGGTTT GCGGGTCTGT
     1021 TCAACGTGAA GCTCATCATG CATCTTGTCA AGAACAAGCG CTTCCTTCCT TCACGCAACA
     1081 AATTCACACC GATCGAGGTC TTGGTGGTTA CCAACGGTCT CATGATGGTC ATTCCGAGTA
     1141 GGTCCTATCG TCGCTTTTGT AGTCCGGGCA CGCACTAACA GATGGCTCCA GCCATCTTCG
     1201 CTAGTCTCCA ACTAACGCGC ATGGCGTTCC GCTTCGAAGT TGTCCCCTGG ATGATGACGT
     1261 CCATTATCTG CGTGCTTTCC TATGGCTCTC TCGTTGCCCA ACGTATCTCA AACAGCCCTA
     1321 TTCAAAGTTT CGCCAATATC GGATCACCCA GCGGCTCTAA TGGCAATAGG AACAACCGCT
     1381 CGCTCAGTCT CAACAACCAC GGCTTGATTT CGACGAATGG GGAGCCTATG GCAAGCGGCT
     1441 CTCGTAACCT TGAAAACGAG TCGCACCCTG GCAGGGCCCA CATGGTACGC GCTGGCACAT
     1501 CATGCAGCCT TTCGCCCACA AAGATGGACA TTGAGGCTAG AGCTGTGCTT GTTGAGCGGG
     1561 ACTTGGATCA ACAGAGCGAG AAGCGCATGG CAAGTGGCAG AGAAGAGGTG TGATTAGCTG
     1621 TTGAGCTCGC AGAAGGCGAT TGGTTTTCTT TGTGTCCCTT TTGGCTCTCA TTTTCATTTT
     1681 CATTTTCGTT TTTCATTTTT CCTTTGGGAA AGTGAGAGTT TGCTGCTGTG GAAAGAAAAT
     1741 GCAATGCCAT GATATACGTT GTTTATAAAA GCCGTGTATG CTGTGCTGTA GGAAGTACTT
     1801 TGTATCCTTA TTGCCTATGA CTTTTATATA TATAGTGCAT CAGTCTGTAT CCTGTGTCAC
     1861 CTAACCCCTC CACAATAGGC ACTTACTTGC TTCTTCTCAA GCTTGGGTAG CTGCGCTGGT
     1921 TCCCATTTTG ACTCCACTCC CGTTGTTGCG CGTCCCTTCC GTTTCATCAT CGCGAGTTTG
     1981 TCGCGTGTTT TGATCTCTTT ATGCACACAA ACTTATGCTG AAATTTCTTC TCATGCTCTT
     2041 TTTTTCTTCT CTTCTCCCTT CTCCTCTCCT CCCCCTCCTC TTCTTTTTTC TTTGCCGTAG
     2101 AGGACACCTT CTCATCCGCC GTCGCCCGCC CGCTCCCCCG CCCACACTCC TTCCCCAAGA
     2161 AACGGAAATC CAGTCACTTG TTCCGTCTCG TCTCTTATAC ATTCATATAA CAACCACGGC
     2221 GCGCATTTAT CTTGGCTGAC TCCTGCGCAT AGATGTGCTG CGTTTCTCTC TTCTCTTATC
     2281 AAGTCTTTTC TTCTTGTTTG GTTTTGGTTC TCGAGTACTG ACTGCTTTGT ATTCACTATT
     2341 TAATTATCGG CATATTTACA AATGGCGGCA GTATTCTTTC CTCCCACATG TGCTCCCGGC
     2401 TCTGGCCCAG CCGGCTCCTC GATCCCAGAC CAGATACCCC GAACTCCGCC GTCGCCTTGT
     2461 CCGGTCTCTA ATTCCCCTTC CAATGCCGCT GCTACTGACT CATCATGCGA TTGCAAACCA
     2521 ATGATGCCTA TTATGCAGCG AGCCCGGCCC CGCCCTCGAC GTCGCTGGAA GCTTCCCAGC
     2581 TACGACAGTA GCTCTGCTTC GGCCTCTGAT CCCGAAGCCC ATGTCTCTTC TCTCGAAGAT
     2641 GCCGACTCTA TCCCAGCGAT CGAGTCTCGT CACCGCGGAC ATTGCCCAAC ATTGACTACA
     2701 GCCACTTCGG CCCAAGGCCT TTCCACTCCT TCATCGGACG CTCCGTCCTA CTCGACAGGC
     2761 CTATCATCAC TACAGCCCAA CCCTTCGTAC TCGTCTTTGA TGCGGTACAA TTCCTGTACA
     2821 ACTGCCCCGA TAAAACGAAC TCGCAATATG TCTCCGTATC CGCTTCTGTC CTCTGCTACT
     2881 ACAACCACAA CCATCGCCAC AGCCGCAACC AAAGAATTTG CCCCCCCTCT TCCTACTAGT
     2941 AGCGCGCATG TTGCTACTGC CTCCGACATA GCCTCGGATG ACGATGATGG CTCATCTTGG
     3001 CTAGTCATAA AAAGCCCCGC TAGAAGCAAA ATTCCCATTC CTCTACATAG CTATAGACGA
     3061 GCAAACACAA TGGGCGACTC TAAGCGTTTT CGCTCGAATA ATAATACGTG GTATTCATCT
     3121 GTTGTCTCCG CAATCCGAAA GGTCGGAGAG CCCAGTGACG AGTATGACAA GATCGAAATC
     3181 ACGGGCCAGC TACGCCTATC TTCCCCTCGT CCCCATGGCC TCCATAGAAG CTCAACCTCA
     3241 GCCGCACTCT CTAGGCTGCA TTCACGCTAT CGCTCAAACT CCACGATGAC CAACTCTGGC
     3301 TTTTCTTCCA CGGCAGACGA CGAATACAAC ACTGATTCTT TCTATGAGCC TCAGATGGAG
     3361 TACCGAAAGC CTACAAAACT CGCTGGGTAT CGACCAAAGT CTGATGCACA CCCTTTATCT
     3421 ATGGCACCTA TGTCTGCCAC CAAAAACACC AGTGCCACCT TTACCGGAAA GCCGAAACGG
     3481 GCCTTGAAAA ACATTTCGGA GACCCTTCTA ACTAGGCTAT GGCACTCTGA TCGCGAGGAT
     3541 TCTAACTCGC CTGTTGAAGA TAGCCTCAAC CTTGAACTGT CGCTGCCAGA GCCCCACTCT
     3601 CAACCATTGG AACAACCTAA CGTTAGTCAC AATACACGGG CCAGGCAAAG GGCATATAAC
     3661 AAGCGAGCAG ACTCTGGATG GAGCTTAAGT TTGGGGTCTT AGTTTGCACC CCGGGCCAAG
     3721 CAAAGTCGAA GTCCACTCGG TGCAGCCAAC AGCACTGCCA TGAATTCCAT GGCCCCTGCT
     3781 GCTGTTAATG GTGCTTCTGT GCCTGCACCC ACCAAGCCTC TCCAACTCCC CCCCGCTGAG
     3841 CCGGAATGGC CCCAAAGCCG TCAAGCCCCA CGCCATTCAT TTTTTAGTCT CAAGCTCGGC
     3901 CATGGCACAC ATGGCAATCT GGAGAATACG AAGAAGAAAG GCAACTTCCG GAGGCAGTTG
     3961 CGCTTCCGAG GCTTTCACCA CGAAATTGGC AGTGAAACAG ATGCTGCTGC GGTGCACGTA
     4021 CCTCAATGGC TTCCCGAAGA CTGGAAGCCA TTTGCACAAT TGACTCTTCT AGAGAGTCTC
     4081 CAGCGCCAGG CTCTCACAGA AGACCCTGCC GAGTGGCAGC CGTACAATGC CTCCGCTGCT
     4141 AGCTGTGTTT TGCAGCATCC CCGACCCAAC AGACACTGGG GAAGAAAAGA GAGGGCAAAG
     4201 TGGCAGTACA TGGGAGATAC GGCCCGTCAC TTCAATACAG CTGAAGCTTG A
//
LOCUS       Ce.fimbriata_AS236_AlphaReceptor     13969 bp    DNA     linear   UNA 
DEFINITION  Ceratocystis fimbriata isolate AS236 Cfim_AS236_tig03, whole genome shotgun sequence
FEATURES             Location/Qualifiers
     Transcript      complement(1..1320)
                     /score="0.68"
                     /source="AUGUSTUS"
                     /g5.t1
     CDS             complement(1..1320)
                     /score="0.68"
                     /source="AUGUSTUS"
                     /transcript_id="g5.t1"
                     /gene_id="g5"
                     /frame="[19408..20724: 0, 20725..20727: 0]"
                     /label="Vegetative incompatibility protein HET-E-1"
     gene            complement(1..1320)
                     /score="0.68"
                     /source="AUGUSTUS"
                     /g5
     Single          complement(1..1320)
                     /score="0.68"
                     /frame="0"
                     /source="AUGUSTUS"
                     /transcript_id="g5.t1"
                     /gene_id="g5"
     Transcript      10069..11331
                     /score="0.6"
                     /source="AUGUSTUS"
                     /g4.t1
     CDS             join(10069..10855,10910..11331)
                     /source="AUGUSTUS"
                     /transcript_id="g4.t1"
                     /gene_id="g4"
                     /score="0.79"
                     /score="0.77"
                     /frame="[complement(9397..9399): 0,
                     complement(9400..9818): 2, complement(9873..10659): 0]"
                     /label="Alpha pheromone receptor"
     gene            10069..11331
                     /score="0.6"
                     /source="AUGUSTUS"
                     /g4
     Initial         10069..10855
                     /score="0.77"
                     /frame="0"
                     /source="AUGUSTUS"
                     /transcript_id="g4.t1"
                     /gene_id="g4"
     intron          10856..10909
                     /score="1"
                     /source="AUGUSTUS"
                     /transcript_id="g4.t1"
                     /gene_id="g4"
     Terminal        10910..11331
                     /score="0.79"
                     /frame="2"
                     /source="AUGUSTUS"
                     /transcript_id="g4.t1"
                     /gene_id="g4"
     Transcript      12080..13969
                     /score="0.53"
                     /source="AUGUSTUS"
                     /g3.t1
     CDS             join(12080..13339,13421..13969)
                     /source="AUGUSTUS"
                     /transcript_id="g3.t1"
                     /gene_id="g3"
                     /score="0.91"
                     /score="0.6"
                     /frame="[complement(6759..6761): 0,
                     complement(6762..7307): 0, complement(7389..8648): 0]"
                     /label="Hypothetical"
     gene            12080..13969
                     /score="0.53"
                     /source="AUGUSTUS"
                     /g3
     Initial         12080..13339
                     /score="0.6"
                     /frame="0"
                     /source="AUGUSTUS"
                     /transcript_id="g3.t1"
                     /gene_id="g3"
     intron          13340..13420
                     /score="0.91"
                     /source="AUGUSTUS"
                     /transcript_id="g3.t1"
                     /gene_id="g3"
     Terminal        13421..13969
                     /score="0.91"
                     /frame="0"
                     /source="AUGUSTUS"
                     /transcript_id="g3.t1"
                     /gene_id="g3"
ORIGIN
        1 CTAATAATCA TCTGTATCTT CGAGAGGTGG TATCTCGTTG GGGGCTTTGT TCAGAAGGTA
       61 ATCCCTTGCC GACTGATGCA CATAAGAAAC GGCATCGCGA TGGAGAACCA AGAGAGAGCC
      121 ACATGAGCTG ATGATCTCTT CCACTTCTTC CCTCTCCAAG TCTGTAAGTA TGCGAACATC
      181 GTTACGTAGT TGTTCAAAAG GGATAGGATG AGGTGCAGCT AAAGCTCTGT CAAGAATGTC
      241 TTTGCAGAGC CGTGCATCAT CAGTCTTATA GAGCTGCTCC AGGATGTACT TGTATAGAGG
      301 ATCAAGGCCG GTCGGATATG AGCTTAGTAT GGTTAGACTA TGGCGTCTTC TGACGCTCTC
      361 CACGGAAAGC TCCTGACAAA CTAGAGCTAC CCAGAGAAAA GTGCCATGGG AGTTCTCCTT
      421 CATCACCTCT AAGATAGCCG TCTTCATTTT AGGGTCGTAG TTCTTTTCCT CTGCTAGCCG
      481 TTCCACCCTG TAATCGACAT AGGATTCGAC TGCCGCAGAG ACTGAAGCCT GGTCTAGTTC
      541 AAGGTGTATC TTGGCTTTCT GCTCTGGGTC ATACAGGCTT TCCTTAACAT CTGGTAGATC
      601 GTGGCTTGAT ACAATCCATT TGGCAGGCGA GGGCTTGGAA ATGAAGTCAA GCAGGTGTTG
      661 CCGGCCGACG CCGCACTCAT CCAAGGCATC GATGACCAGG ATGGCATTTT TCAGGCTTGG
      721 ATCATTCAAC ATAGCAGTCA TTATATCGCA GAGGTTATGC CAAGCGTTCT CGTCATAAAA
      781 GACTGCCTTG CCTTTAGCAT CGTACTTTTC TCGGATATGC TTGATGAGTT GCGGATTGCA
      841 GCTTGCAAGG TGATAGATCA AGCCTCGTAG CGCAGGCGTG GCAGTATTCA GCTTACCGCC
      901 ATCAGTGGCT TGGAAAAAGA AGTAAGAGAG CGACACCGAC GGATCCGCCT TGAGCTCCTC
      961 GATGATTCCG CAAAGAAGCA TTGTCTTGCC TTTGCCAGTG TCCCCCTTGA CCCAGAGGAC
     1021 TTGAGATTCT TCCTCTTTTT GGAACTGCTG GAAGCTCTTG TGTTCAAGAA CCCATTGATA
     1081 AGAGCCGCTC AGCAGGCCGC CTTTTTTGGT CTCGATGTCA TCCTTGTCAA CGAACGGACC
     1141 GGTAGCGCAG AGGTCTTCAA GGCATTGCTT GTCTTTGTCG TTTTCATGCT GGTTCGTCTG
     1201 TTGTTCTACC GGGACCTTTG GCGCTTCGTG TACGACCGTC TCCTGTAGAC TGACCAACGG
     1261 CACTGGTTCG GGCTCGAGTG TTGGCTGTTC TGGGACAGAT GAGGGGGGTA TAGGTGACAT
     1321 AGCTGAGACA GAGTCTTGAG CAGGAGTCTT CTTTTTTCTT TTTCTTTTCG AAAGCTCTCT
     1381 GGCTTTAGAT CTGAACGTGT TGATGGATAG GATCTTTACT TGAGCTCGGA GCATGTGTAG
     1441 CGATAACAGA CTATTGTTGA GTCTGTGTAA TAGGTTGGTG GGAATGACGA GATTTATCTT
     1501 TACTGTGAAG CAACTTTATT GATACCTGAT GCGGGGTAGC TTTTGCCCAA GGACAGGCGC
     1561 CCATCAGACC AATAGCATTG TGTTGCTTGG TAGGATTTGT CTTACTGTAA GCTGCATGAT
     1621 TTATTTTGCC CAATTAGTAG GATAAGGCAG ACAATCTAAG GATAATGCTC TTGCTGCGCC
     1681 TTGGGCCAGG GTTGTATCAT GAATAGCCTA AACTTTCATT TCCCCAGATG GGCCCGTACG
     1741 TCGCATGTAA ACCAACGTGA GGCTACATGT GCATCGGGCA ATTTTGGCTG AATTTAGTTT
     1801 TGGATAGGAA GTACTCCATT GTCATACTCA TGCTTGCTGA CCACCTCCAT TAAGGCCGAG
     1861 GCAGACTGGT GCAGAGATGG TCTTGATATC GAATGTGTGG AGGTCTATTT GCCTTTTGCT
     1921 CTTCTATAGT GGCCAGCGGA TATAGAGTGA TATGTAAGAG TGCGGGGGGG CAACGTATTG
     1981 CTTTTTTGAA GACTGTTCTG TAACATGTGA GGCGCAAGGC TTAGCTAGGT GCGGGTGCGT
     2041 GGGTGTTGTG TATGGAAAAG AAAGCACGTC CTGTAGAGGG CGAAGGAAAG GGCGAAGAAC
     2101 AAAGGGAGCG CCAAGGTTGA AGGACGGATT GAGAAGAAAA GAGAGGAGCA GGCGAAGCTC
     2161 GGGATAAGGG CAAGCAGAGC ACAAGAAAGA AAAGAAAAAA AGACAAAAAA GAACCTTGTC
     2221 CTGTTGTTAT CTGGGTTGTT TGCGTTACAG GCAGCCTAAT TTGACTCGTT ACACAAGCCC
     2281 CCCCCCTGAA CAGGCACTAA CTAGTCTTGG AAATGAAAAA AATAAAAATA AAAAAATCGG
     2341 CGGTAATTCT AGCACGTTGA ATGCGATCCA AGGTTTTTTT TGTTTGTTTG TTTGTTTGTT
     2401 CTATTTAACG TCTACCTTGC TGTTATTTCG CAGAAATACG ACGGCATGTT CCGGACGGGA
     2461 GCACCTCCCG GGCGGTCAGC AGTGACAGGA ACGCATAGAC TTCAACCTTC TCCTATGACT
     2521 TTTTAGGGTC CGGCAATATA GCCAGGAGGG TCTCTGTATA GCGCGGCCCG AGGGCGTACC
     2581 TGTCGGGTTC CAGGATTGGT TACCTGATAT TTTTGGTTGG TGGAGGCCCC GTGTAAAAAC
     2641 TAGTCTAAAA GGCCCCCGGC TGTCCGCACG GGGGATAGGC CCCGGCAGAG TACAGTGGTT
     2701 TTGTCCTTCT ATGCGTGGCT GCTGCAACAC CTTTGGTTTT CCCATTTTCC ACCTCATCCC
     2761 CCTTTCCCCA CCGACAAAAA ACCCCAGACA AACCCTAATC CCAGAAGTGG AATCGACTCC
     2821 CAACTTCCCC ACAAACATTC GTTCCTCTGA AAAATCTGCT ATGTGTCCTG AAGCCATGAA
     2881 GATCATGGAG ACAAGACAAC AGATTCCAGT GCAGTCTGGG CATCCCGTCA AGCGACGAGA
     2941 AAGTCAACCA TACTGTGTGA GCATCCGAGG GCTCATGGTC TATCCTTCCA CCGCCCTGGT
     3001 GGCCGCTGCC TCATGCGGTG TGGATGTGAC CTAAGGCAGC CCCCTTTCTA GTGACCTGCC
     3061 ACAGTCACCA GTCTGTCCGA GGACAGAGGA GCGCGAGAAA AAAAAAAAAA ACATAAGAAA
     3121 AAGGTGTGGA CTGTGTGAAC TCTCAAAAAC TCAGTCCTGA GCGTGAAGGT GAACTCCTTG
     3181 AGTTGGAGTG GTGTTGTGGC GATGAGGAGT TGGCGATCGC GAAAGTTGTC GTGAAAAGGG
     3241 GGGCGAGTCG ACGACGAGGT TGTTCCTCAA AGTTGGGCAA GAGCGGCCTC AAGGCTCCAC
     3301 AGCTCATTGT CAGAATCCAT GACGGAGTCA AAGAAAAAGA AAAGAATGAA AGACGCTCAT
     3361 CAGTGTCATA GGCGTCGTCC TCTAGCAGCC CGGAAGAAGG GGAGGCGCCA GACCTCAAAG
     3421 GTACCCCCCC GAGGGTTGTA AGAGGGAGAG TTGGCGATCC AAGGTTGGCA GACAACCACG
     3481 TCACGGTTCA CACTCGCCTT AATAAGTCCA AGGCTGCAAA AAGATGGACA ACTCCGCTGA
     3541 TGAAGATGCT CACTACCAGG GTCGAACTGG CGACCTTCGC ATTACTTGAT ATTTCGACGG
     3601 TGAAATATTA GTACGACGCT CTAACCAACT GAGCTAAGCG AGCTTGAGAG TTGGAGGTTT
     3661 GGATGGTTTC ATGAAGCTTC CGGCGAGAAA ATCCGGAGTA GCAAAAGCGG AGCTCCGCAA
     3721 AAAGAAATGT CGACACCAAC GTGATTCGAA CACGCGCCCG CGAACGGACT TCCTGGCTTG
     3781 CAAGTGCCGG AGCACCGGCG ATAGCAGGGA AGCGCCTTAA CCACTCGGCC ATAGTGCCTT
     3841 GGAGATCTGT TGGAAGTGGT GTTATACTTC TATTTATACT CCTGGAACCA CATGGGAGCC
     3901 CTTTTTTTGT CGATGCCCAG CCAGGCACTT CTCAACTCGA AATCGATGAG TTCCGGCGCA
     3961 TTCTTGCAAA GTGGGAAGGC GGAATGGAGA GCCTAGCACT AGACCAGCCG GTTGGCAGGA
     4021 TCTACTAGGT CCCAGGTCAC TGCGAAGTCC CGGGGAACGA AGCAGTAGAC CAACTGGCCA
     4081 AAGCAGGATG CAAGAGCGTG GATCTACCGG TTCCCGAGAG AACGACGATG TCTCTGGCGG
     4141 CGGCGAGGCG TTGGAAGAAT GACACATTCA GGGCCGATTT TAAGAGCTGG ATGAGAGATA
     4201 ACTGCCCAAA CACCGATCAC CTTGAAGGGG CACTGGGACT CCCAAAGACA CACAAGGTAA
     4261 ACTGGATGAG AGGACTGAAC CGAGGCTCCG TCGCGAGAAT CTTGGCGGCG CGCTCTAGAC
     4321 ATGGCGACTT CGAGGAGTAC CACTCCAAGT TCAACTATCA GGACGCCGAG ACAAAGTGCC
     4381 AAGTGCCGAG CTGTGGCAAG CCGAAGGACT CTAGCCACCC ATGGGGATGC ATGGGAAGCG
     4441 CTACGAGACT GGCAGGAAGG TCTGTAAAGA AACTCCTCAG AGAAGATAGG TCCTGCAAGT
     4501 ACCAGTAGAT GTTGAAGAAT ACAGAAAAAA GTAAACCCAG CAAAAGCTAC GTCGTACGGG
     4561 TTTACAATGG TACGAAAAAC ACACAACACC GGTGATACAT AGGAAGGGTA TCGAGGTGGA
     4621 AGCAAGCCTT CTAGCTGGAT AAGGTACAAA AAGATTACAG TGCCGACATA CAACACTGGG
     4681 GATTCTCATG TGGTCACCCA CCATAATACT AGTCCAGCGC TTTGTAGGTT AACTAGGGGA
     4741 GAGCGGACGG GATCCCGTGC TTTCTACAAG CTATGGTCGT ATGTTGGGCA GACAAGGAGG
     4801 TAACACGGAC TGTAAGGCAC TCTCCGAAAA TGCATGTGGG AGCAAAAAGT ATCACTACAT
     4861 ACAACACCGA GGATTCGCAT GTGGTCACCC ACCATACTAC TGGTTCGGCG CTCTGTGGCT
     4921 TGACTAAGGG GGAGCAGACG GGACCCCGTA TTTTCCACAG GCTATGGTCG TATGTTCGGA
     4981 ATATAGCGCG TTTATCGGAC ATTATATCTT GATTGGCCGG CGCCGACAGA GAAGTTCAAA
     5041 TCTAAGCAAA CCTGCAACTG CTGACCGCCC AGGAGTTACT GGAAGATGAC ATCAGCCAGC
     5101 ACCTCCTGTC CGGAATACGC CGTCGTATTG CTGCGCAATA ACAGTAGGTA GACGTTAAAT
     5161 AATACAATAA CGATAACAAA TGGGAGCCCG TTTTGGGAGT CCGGAGTCGC TGTAACTGGT
     5221 GCTGAAGACT CTGGCAAGTA TCACGAGAGA TGGTGACATT ACTGTCTACT CAAGTCTAAG
     5281 GCCTTCTGCT AGCCAAACAT AACGAGGCCA CTGGTGAGCA TGTAAGCCTC TGCTAAGGGT
     5341 ATGGAGCCAA AAAACTTGAG GACAAGCTTC CAAAAAAATA AAAGCAGCAT GGTACGCCGC
     5401 AACCTCGAGT TCTCCTAGGA AAAAGAAAAC AATGGCCGGA GCTTAGGCTG TGCTGTTCGA
     5461 ACCCCGCTTA GAGGCAGGCT ACTGCCCCCA CCAGCTACCT AGTAGCATTT GCAGCACTCA
     5521 GGGCATCCTA GAATGGCGCA GCCATCATCA AAGGCGGGCA AACAATAGAG GAAAGGCGAC
     5581 GGCAAGGAGG TGCATGAAGC AGAGAAGCGA TGAGGAGGAG CGAGATGTGT GCGTGGGGTT
     5641 GGAAGACTCT CGGAATCTAA GCACATCTGA AACTACTAAA CGCTCAGGAG TTGCACCGGA
     5701 ATATGAGACC AGCCAGAAGT CTGCTCGACC AAGAAGACTG GCTGTATGTG ATATCCGCCA
     5761 AGTTTTTGTT TTTTTCCCTC CGGATTCGAA TAGAGAAGCC GGATGGTTGA AGGCGCAATG
     5821 GCCCCCAATG AAAGTTCCTT TGAGAAAGCG AGTCCTCTTC TCGCTGCATG ACGTCAACTT
     5881 GCACATAGTT TATGCCCTTT GCCTCGTTCT TCCAACACTC GCTGTCTAGC AAGCCACATC
     5941 CAGTTTTCAG CCAGTAACAC AAAATTATCA GTGCACTTGG ATAGTCACCA TAGCATATGC
     6001 ATCACGCATG GTATTACAAA CTTGGATTTG TCAAAGTTTT GCATGGAGAG AGGACTTTTT
     6061 CTATCCATGT GCCATGGGAC AGCTCGATGC AAGGCCCAAT AGGGATAGGG CCCGAGCGAC
     6121 TTCATTTTTG CAAGTGATTC CAGCTTAAGA TATCGTGAGA AGAATAGTGG TAGGCGGTGC
     6181 CCATACGAAA TTCTAAAATG AGCGAGGCTA GGGTTGTGCT AATGAAATCT CTGTTGGTAA
     6241 TTGTTTCCTC GTGATTAGCT AGGAATTGTA GTTTAAAGCC CTGGGTAGTG GGAAGTAGTT
     6301 TCCCGGATTT CTTATCAGCA TGATAGTCTT GTGAAAACGA TGATCACTAG AACGTGTTCA
     6361 TTTCTGGTAC AAGGAAACAC TAGGGTTAGT ATCTTGATAT AACCCCGAAC TCTATAGCCC
     6421 CACATTTTCG CAAGAAAAAA GCTGGACGGC CAACGTCAGG AAACAGGCAG GTTTCGAACA
     6481 TTTCCACGAC ATCAGCTCTC GACAAACTAC AGGCCACGAT ACAAATCCAC TTGCCGAATC
     6541 CTCCATCTTG AATTTGAATT TTCAATTTCC CAAAATAAGC AAGCGACCGA CATGGCTCCT
     6601 CGCGGTATCA CTGGCCCCGG CTACAGAGTC GCTCCTCGCG GCTTCTTTGG CTCGACTTAC
     6661 GATGCTCTTA CCAGCTCCGA GAACGCATCG GTCGTGCGCG GAGTGGCTAT CTTTGGTGTA
     6721 AGTACTCCTC CTGCTGCTCC TGCTGCCGGA TATTTGGAAT CACTGGAGTG ATGGCGGGAG
     6781 TGGGGAGTTG CTTGAAGGGG ACCTCTATTA ACGATTGAGA ATCTAGGTCG CTGTTACTTT
     6841 CTTCGCTAGT GGCTTGGGTG ATCTGTTTGT GCCTAGGTGA GTGGCCTCTC GGCTCTAATG
     6901 GGAAATACGG GCGGGGGCTG GTTCACTCGC TCTGTGTCAC CCTGCCTCTG TCTGGATGGG
     6961 ACTGAAGCTA ACGGATGAAC CTGGGAGTAT AGCCAGTAGA AGTCGTCACG GAACTGGAGA
     7021 TCGAGGCCGA AAGATTGAAG TTGGCTTGAG CGGAGGTTCA TACAAGAAAT GGCTCTATTT
     7081 ATGACGCGCT ATCTCTGCTC TAGCGGTGTT GGAAGATAGC ACGGACTACT GGGGGTGTGT
     7141 ATCGCCGCCT ATATTACCAC CGTGTATGAA TACCGGTATT GGCGAGGGTG AGAAACGTGC
     7201 TTTGGTGGCT GCCTGTAAGA TTAGCTTGGG TTATCTGGTA TGTGCACTGC TCATCACGGG
     7261 GCTGGCACAA TGGAGGGGGG CGGGATAGGC TTTAGTGCTC TTTGGAGTAA AATGATCAGT
     7321 TTTATTTCTT TACGGCTTGC TAATAGTTGC AGTGTCACCC AAGCACTGTC AGAGTGTATA
     7381 GAGACGCAGC TGCAGGGTCT GCGTGTCTTC CTTTGCGTTA CAGGCTGGCC AGTGGACCTG
     7441 ATTTGAAATA TCAGATGCGA TGTCAGGGTC GGTATGGCTT GCTGCAAAAG AAAGTAGCCC
     7501 TCAAACCGAC GTATATGAAA ATGGTGACCT GAGATGGGCG GACACGAAAA GGAGATTATG
     7561 AATGGTCTTA GGGCTAGACA GATGCGAGAT GAACATGGTA AGAGGGGACA AATGAGAAAG
     7621 CAGTAGTGGA GCACTGTTCC ATCCTGAGTC GTCAGTCGTT CATGGCGGTT TGATAAAGAA
     7681 AGACACTGTA GGAAGCGGAA CAGAATGGAA TATGACAGCG CGCATGGCAA GGAGACTACA
     7741 GCTGCATACA GACATGAGTT CAAACATACG TGCGTCAAGT TAAACACATG CACCGCTGTC
     7801 GCTTGCTGCT GTGGCACCGA TACTGGCGTT GGCGTTGACA TTGACAGGAT GAGGAGAAGC
     7861 GACAAGACCA GTATGCATCG GAAACAAGGC CATTGCAAAG ATCAAGGGCT GGGACTAGGC
     7921 TGAGCCGACA GGCCGCTGTT AGCCTGGGAG CAAGCAAGAC AAGGAGCACA GACGCTATAT
     7981 CCACACCTCG CAGTACAGGT GCGGGGGCGG GCCAAGCAAG TATGGTCACA AAACGAAAGG
     8041 GGGATGTGAA AGATGCTGCA CGCCATGGAG GAGATGCAGG CTTTGGCCAT TGGCGGTGCA
     8101 GGCAGCTAGT CACAATTCTT AGGGGCATGA GCAACCTGTA CGTGCTGTAT ATGAATAGGA
     8161 AGCTAGGGCT TCCCTTGTTG AGAGAGCTGC AGCTGAATAG CAGTGCAACG GATAACTAGC
     8221 TGAACTTGGG TTTATCTAAC GTCTACCGGA ATCACCAAGA TCAAACGGGC GAACAGATAA
     8281 CTGGCGCTAG AGCTAGCAAG TCTGCACTGC AAGCACGGCA GATTGAGGCA GGAAGCGCCT
     8341 GCTAGGAGCA CGAGAAAAAG AGCAAACAAG ACGAAAGCGT ATCTTGTAGA GTATAACCAG
     8401 CTGGCAAGCC TCAGATGTTG AGTGAAACTG TGTGTGATTA GCCTCCTTTA CGCTTTATTG
     8461 CGTAGTGGGC AGGCGGTAGG AATGGGCCAA GACCAAGCCT AGACCGGCTT TGCTCTGCTT
     8521 GACTTCCGAT AGCTACAAAG AGGTCATCAG GAGGCGTCTG GGCCCAATTC TGCTCGTTTA
     8581 TTTATTTTAG TTTATCGTTT CTTTTTCCAT GTCGAGGTGC GGATCGGCGA ATAGCAGTGG
     8641 CAATAGCAAT CACCGGCCCC GCTTTTCGGA GGTATAATGT TAAGCCTGGA CCCACTAAAC
     8701 TAAAGAACAA TAGCAAGCGA GAAAGACACC TTTTAACCCA AAAAGGAAAC ATCCTGGTCA
     8761 AAACTGACAG GGGCGGTCCT CGATATAAGA GGCAATGCAA AATTGGCAAC AATAAAAAAT
     8821 CAGGTAATTT AATGGGAGCA ATGGCGGCAG GCAGCTTGTA GAGTAACTGC CTGTGTATGG
     8881 TCTCAATTTT ATTTCTAATT TACCGTTTGA TTCATCTCCC TCCCTATCCA TTCAATGTTT
     8941 CTCCCGGCTA CTATACCATT ACCATCTTTC TTCCATTCCC TGCTTGCTTG CATCCCACCA
     9001 GGGCCGGTGA TTTGCGCTGC AATGTGATCA TAGAAAGGAT CTGGCAAACT CGCAGTTGGG
     9061 CTAGCACCAG GAGTACGAGC AGAACAACCA AAAGAGATCC GGGCGCCTGA GGGCAGACGA
     9121 AGCGAGCTGG GGTCTGTAAG TCACACTCCT TCAGAACAGC AGCCCACCAT GGAAAAAGAT
     9181 GCGAGTGAAA GATGCTGCTA GACAGGACAT GACAGAACGA TCCTAGATGC CGGCTCTCGT
     9241 TTCTTTAATA CCTCTTTGAT TCCAGCTCCA GCTTCATTAT TGTGAAGCTC AGTGCCAAGT
     9301 GCCTTTGAAA GTGGCGTTTC TTTTCCTTGT CTCTTTTTGA AATATAGTCT CTCCGTTTCC
     9361 TAACCCCAGC GTCACTATTC CTTATTGGCC TGCCGTTGCC TACACATCTT TCATTGTTTC
     9421 TTTGCTGTCT TGCCACTGGC AGAGTTGGTG CATGAAATCT CGCATTTCGA CAAATCAGAT
     9481 TGCGATATAT CTAGTTTCAG GCCATACCCT TTCTTACCAC TTTCGTTGAA ACCATTCTCT
     9541 TTCTCGCTGA GCTGAGCCTT TGCTGTGTGT AGTACAAAGC TCATGACAGG CCTGGACGGA
     9601 GAACGCTAGG GCTGGCATGA TAACCACATC GATATCTGGC TACTGGTAGA CTGCGGCTTT
     9661 TTCTCTATGG CGTACCTCTA GTTCTCCTGC TCTTTGTCTA TGATTCTTTG AGTTTCTGTG
     9721 GTCATATCCT GCCTTCTCCC CCATCCTCTT CTTTGGTATT CTGCGATATT ATATGTTAGC
     9781 TTCTAAGACT TTTCTTTGTT ATCAATCCCC ACGCCCCGGC TAGTCTGCCG TGTATATAAT
     9841 GAGTAAGGGC TCCATATCGT CTTCATCTCC CTCCAACCTT CTCGCTGCAT CATCCATCTT
     9901 TCTCAGAGAC AGACTTCAAG GCCGTCCTTC TTTTCCTTTT ACTATATAAT TTCTACTCTC
     9961 ACATTGCATT GGCTCTGGCT CTCACCGTCC AAGACAGGGC ACTCTTCTGC ACCTTGACTG
    10021 CCTTTGCTTC TACTGATAAG TTTCCAAATC TTTGCCCATC TGTTCACCAT GTCTAATCAA
    10081 GACAATGCCA CTCCGGGCTC TAGCAGCGCC TTTAATCCGT ACACCCAAAT CTTCAATATC
    10141 ACACTGTCAG ACGGGGTGAC TCAGATTGGC GTATCTCTGG ATGACATGAA TTACGTTGTT
    10201 GGAATCTACT ACTCCCAGTC CATCTCCTAC GGCGTTCAGT TTGGCCTTTG TGGTGGCATC
    10261 TTCCTAGCTC TGGTGACGTT TAGCTTGCCT GAACGCATGC GCAAGGTCAG CGTGAGGCTG
    10321 CAGGCAGCCG CCCTCTTGGT CAACATGTTC CGTACACTGC TGCTGGCGCT GTACTACCCC
    10381 TCCAATTTCA CCGAGCTGTA TGACCTGGCT AGCGGCGAGT ACCTGAAAGT CAATAATTTG
    10441 GACTTTTTCG TAAGCATTGG GTCCAATGCT GCCGGAGGGA TGACGTTCCT TTTGATTCAG
    10501 TGCATTTTGA TGATGCATTT GTGGACGATA ATGCAACTGT GGCCGCCAAC GATCAAGTGG
    10561 GTAACCATGA CAGTTTCAGT TCTTTCTAGC ATGGCACTTT TGGCTCTAAA GATTGTGGTT
    10621 TATGTGCTAT ACAGCCAGGC TGCACTGCGG ATAGAGCCAG TTAGTACATA TACCGGGCGG
    10681 CTTTTCTTTG TGTCGAACGT CTTTTTCGCG GCCAATATCT TCTGGTTTGC GGGTCTGTTC
    10741 AACGTGAAGC TCATCATGCA TCTTGTCAAG AACAAGCGCT TCCTTCCTTC ACGCAACAAA
    10801 TTCACACCGA TCGAGGTCTT GGTGGTTACC AACGGTCTCA TGATGGTCAT TCCGAGTAGG
    10861 TCTTATCGTC GCTTTTGTAG TCTGGGCACG CACTAACACA TGGCTCTAGC CATCTTCGCT
    10921 AGTCTCCAAC TAACGCGCAT GGCGTTCCGC TTCGAAGTTG TCCCCTGGAT GATGACGTCC
    10981 ATTATCTGCG TGCTTTCCTA TGGCTCTCTC GTTGCCCAAC GTATCTCAAA CAGCCCTATT
    11041 CAAAGTTTCG CCAATATCGG ATCACCCAGC GGCTCTAATG GCAATAGGAA CAACCGCTCG
    11101 CTCAGTCTCA ACAACCACGG CTTGATTTCG ACGAATGGGG AGCCTATGGC AAGCGGCTCT
    11161 CGTAACCTTG AAAACGAGTC GCACCCTGGC AGGGCCCACA TGGTACGCGC TGGCACATCA
    11221 TGCAGCCTTT CGCCCACAAA GATGGACATT GAGGCTAGAG CTGTGCTTGT TGAGCGGGAC
    11281 TTGGATCAAC AGAGCGAGAA GCGCATGGCA AGTGGCAGAG AAGAGGTGTG ATTAGCTGTT
    11341 GAGCTCGCAG AAGGCGATTG GTTTTCTTTG TGTCTCTTTT GGCTCTCATT TTCATTTTCA
    11401 TTTTCGTTTT TCATTTTTCC TTTGGGAAAG TGAGAGTTTG CTGCTGTGGA AAGAAAATGC
    11461 AATGCCATGA TATACGTTGT TTATAAAAGC CGTGTATGCT GTACTGTAGG AAGTACTTTG
    11521 TATCCTTATT GCCTATGACT TTTATATATA TAGTGCATCA GTCTGTATCC TGTGTCACCT
    11581 AACCCCTCCA CAATAGGCAC TTACTTGCTT CTTCTCAAGC TTGGGTAGCT GCGCTGGTTC
    11641 CCATTTTGAC TCCATTCCCG TTGTTGCGCG TCCCTTCCGT TTCATCATCG CGAGTTTGTC
    11701 GCGTGTTTTG ATCTCTTTAT GCACACAAAC TTATGCTGAA ATTTCTTCTC ATGCTCTTTT
    11761 TTTCTTCTCT TCTCCCTTCT CCTCTCCTCC CCCTCCTCTT CTTTTTTCTT TGCCGTAGAG
    11821 GACACCTTCT CATCCGCCGT CGCCCGCCCG CTCCCCCGCC CACACTCCTT CCCCAAGAAA
    11881 CGGAAATCCA GTCACTTGTT CCGTCTCGTC TCTTATACAT TCATATAACA ACCACGGCGC
    11941 GCATTTATCT TGGCTGACTC CTGCGCATAG ACGTGCTGCG TTTCTCTCTT CTCTTATCAA
    12001 GTCTTTTCTT CTTGTTTGGT TTTGGTTCTC GAGTACTGAC TGCTTTGTAT TCACTATTTA
    12061 ATTATCGGCA TATTTACAAA TGGCGGCAGT ATTCTTTCCT CCCACATGTG CTCCCGGCTC
    12121 TGGCCCAGCC GGCTCCTCGA TCCCAGACCA GATACCCCGA ACTCCGCCGT CGCCTTGTCC
    12181 GGTCTCTAAT TCCCCTTCCA ATGCCGCTGC TACTGACTCA TCATGCGATT GCAAACCAAT
    12241 GATGCCTATT ATGCAGCGAG CCCGGCCCCG CCCTCGACGT CGCTGGAAGC TTCCCAGCTA
    12301 CGACAGTAGC TCTGCTTCGG CCTCTGATCC CGAAGCCCAT GTCTCTTCTC TCGAAGATGC
    12361 CGACTCTATC CCAGCGATCG AGTCTCGTCA CCGCGGACAT TGCCCAACAT TGACTACAGC
    12421 CACTTCGGCC CAAGGCCTTT CCACTCCTTC ATCGGACGCT CCGTCCTACT CGACAGGCCT
    12481 ATCATCACTA CAGCCCAACC CTTCGTACCC GTCTTTGATG CGGTACAATT CCTGTACAAC
    12541 TGCCCCGATA AAACGAACTC GCAATATGTC TCCGTATCCG CTTCTGTCCT CTGCTACTAC
    12601 AACCACAACC ATCGCCACAG CCGCAACCAA AGAATTTGCC CCCCCTCTTC CTACTAGTAG
    12661 CGCGCATGTT GCTACTGCCT CCGACATAGC CTCGGATGAC GATGATGGCT CATCTTGGCT
    12721 AGTCATAAAA AGCCCCGCTA GAAGCAAAAT TCCCATTCCT CTACATAGCT ATAGACGAGC
    12781 AAACACAATG GGCGACTCTA AGCGTTTTCG CTCGAATAAT AATACGTGGT ATTCATCTGT
    12841 TGTCTCCGCA ATCCGAAAGG TCGGAGAGCC CAGTGACGAG TATGACAAGA TCGAAATCAC
    12901 GGGCCAGCTA CGCCTATCTT CCCCTCGTCC CCATGGCCTC CATAGAAGCT CAACCTCAGC
    12961 CGCACTCTCT AGGCTGCATT CACGCTATCG CTCAAACTCC ACGATGACCA ACTCTGGCTT
    13021 TTCTTCCACG GCAGACGACG AATACAACAC TGATTCTTTC TATGAACCTC AGATGGAGTA
    13081 CCGAAAGCCT ACAAAACTCG CTGGGTATCG ACCAAAGTCT GATGCACACC CTTTATCTAT
    13141 GGCACCCATG TCTGCCACCA AAAACACCAG TGCCACCTTT ACTGGAAAGC CGAAACGGGC
    13201 CTTGAAAAAC ATTTCGGAGA CCCTTCTAAC TAGGCTATGG CACTCTGATC GCGAGGATTC
    13261 TAACTCGCCT GTTGAAGATA GCCTCAACCT TGAACTGTCG CTGCCAGAGC CCCACTCTCA
    13321 ACCATTGGAA CAACCTAACG TTAGTCACAA TCCACGGGCC AGGCAAAGGG CATATAACAA
    13381 GCGAGCAGAC TCTGGATGGA GCTTAAGTTT GGGGTCTTAG TTTGCACCCC GGGCCAAGCA
    13441 AAGTCGAAGT CCACTCGGTG CAGCCAACAG CACTGCCATG AATTCCATGG CCCCTGCTGC
    13501 TGTTAATGGT GCTTCTGTGC CTGCACCCAC CAAGCCTCTC CAACTCCCCC CCGCTGAGCC
    13561 GGAATGGCCC CAAAGCCGTC AAGCCCCACG CCATTCATTT TTTAGTCTCA AGCTCGGCCA
    13621 TGGCACACAT GGCAATCTGG AGAATACGAA GAAGAAAGGC AACTTCCGGA GGCAGTTGCG
    13681 CTTCCGAGGC TTTCACCACG AAATTGGCAG TGAAACAGAT GCTGCTGCGG TGCACGTACC
    13741 CCAATGGCTT CCCGAAGACT GGAAGCCATT TGCACAATTG ACTCTTCTAG AGAGTCTCCA
    13801 GCGCCAGGCT CTCACAGAAG ACCCTGCCGA GTGGCAGCCG TACAATGCCT CCGCTGCTAG
    13861 CTGTGTTTTG CAGCATCCCC GACCCAACAG ACACTGGGGA AGAAAAGAGA GGGCAAAGTG
    13921 GCAGTACATG GGAGATACGG CCCGTCACTT CAATACAGCT GAAGCTTGA
//
LOCUS       Ce.fimbriata_CBS114723_AlphaReceptor      4287 bp    DNA     linear   UNA 
DEFINITION  Ceratocystis fimbriata isolate CMW15049 15049_TAG_L008_R1_002_trimmed_contig_15, whole genome shotgun sequence
FEATURES             Location/Qualifiers
     Transcript      387..1649
                     /score="0.68"
                     /source="AUGUSTUS"
                     /g3.t1
     CDS             join(387..1173,1228..1649)
                     /source="AUGUSTUS"
                     /transcript_id="g3.t1"
                     /gene_id="g3"
                     /score="0.84"
                     /score="0.82"
                     /frame="[complement(5452..5454): 0,
                     complement(5455..5873): 2, complement(5928..6714): 0]"
                     /label="Alpha pheromone receptor"
     gene            387..1649
                     /score="0.68"
                     /source="AUGUSTUS"
                     /g3
     Initial         387..1173
                     /score="0.82"
                     /frame="0"
                     /source="AUGUSTUS"
                     /transcript_id="g3.t1"
                     /gene_id="g3"
     intron          1174..1227
                     /score="1"
                     /source="AUGUSTUS"
                     /transcript_id="g3.t1"
                     /gene_id="g3"
     Terminal        1228..1649
                     /score="0.84"
                     /frame="2"
                     /source="AUGUSTUS"
                     /transcript_id="g3.t1"
                     /gene_id="g3"
     Transcript      2398..4287
                     /score="0.54"
                     /source="AUGUSTUS"
                     /g2.t1
     CDS             join(2398..3657,3739..4287)
                     /source="AUGUSTUS"
                     /transcript_id="g2.t1"
                     /gene_id="g2"
                     /score="0.93"
                     /score="0.57"
                     /frame="[complement(2814..2816): 0,
                     complement(2817..3362): 0, complement(3444..4703): 0]"
                     /label="Hypothetical"
     gene            2398..4287
                     /score="0.54"
                     /source="AUGUSTUS"
                     /g2
     Initial         2398..3657
                     /score="0.57"
                     /frame="0"
                     /source="AUGUSTUS"
                     /transcript_id="g2.t1"
                     /gene_id="g2"
     intron          3658..3738
                     /score="0.93"
                     /source="AUGUSTUS"
                     /transcript_id="g2.t1"
                     /gene_id="g2"
     Terminal        3739..4287
                     /score="0.93"
                     /frame="0"
                     /source="AUGUSTUS"
                     /transcript_id="g2.t1"
                     /gene_id="g2"
ORIGIN
        1 TCTCCTGCTC TTTGTCTATG ATTCTTTGAG TTTCTGTGGT CATATCCTGC CTTCTCCCCC
       61 ATCCTCTTCT TTGGTATTCT GCGATATTAT ATGTTAGCTT CTAAGACTTT TCTTTGTTAT
      121 CAATCCCCAC GCCCCGGCTA GTCTGCCGTG TATATAATGA GTAAGGGCTC CATATCGTCT
      181 TCATCTCCCT CCAACCTTCT CGCTGCATCA TCCATCTTTC TCAGAGACAG ACTTCAAGGC
      241 CGTCCTTCTT TTCCTTTTAC TATATAATTT CTACTCTCAC ATTGCATTGG CTCTGGCTCT
      301 CACCGTCCAA GACAGGGCAC TCTTCTGCAC CTTGACTGCC TTTGCTTCTA CTGATAAGTT
      361 TCCAAATCTT TGCCCATCTG TTCACCATGT CTAATCAAGA CAATGCCACT CCGGGCTCTA
      421 GCAGCGCCTT TAATCCGTAC ACCCAAATCT TCAATATCAC ACTGTCAGAC GGGGTGACTC
      481 AGATTGGCGT ATCTCTGGAT GACATGAATT ACGTTGTTGG AATCTACTAC TCCCAGTCCA
      541 TCTCCTACGG CGTTCAGTTT GGCCTTTGTG GTGGCATCTT CCTAGCTCTG GTGACGTTTA
      601 GCTTGCCTGA ACGCATGCGC AAGGTCAGCG TGAGGCTGCA GGCAGCCGCC CTCTTGGTCA
      661 ACATGTTCCG TACACTGCTG CTGGCGCTGT ACTACCCCTC CAATTTCACC GAGCTGTATG
      721 ACCTGGCTAG CGGCGAGTAC CTGAAAGTCA ATAATTTGGA CTTTTTCGTA AGCATTGGGT
      781 CCAATGCTGC CGGAGGGATG ACGTTCCTTT TGATTCAGTG CATTTTGATG ATGCATTTGT
      841 GGACGATAAT GCAACTGTGG CCGCCAACGA TCAAGTGGGT AACCATGACA GTTTCAGTTC
      901 TTTCTAGCAT GGCACTTTTG GCTCTAAAGA TTGTGGTTTA TGTGCTATAC AGCCAGGCTG
      961 CACTGCGGAT AGAGCCAGTT AGTACATATA CCGGGCGGCT TTTCTTTGTG TCGAACGTCT
     1021 TTTTCGCGGC CAATATCTTC TGGTTTGCGG GTCTGTTCAA CGTGAAGCTC ATCATGCATC
     1081 TTGTCAAGAA CAAGCGCTTC CTTCCTTCAC GCAACAAATT CACACCGATC GAGGTCTTGG
     1141 TGGTTACCAA CGGTCTCATG ATGGTCATTC CGAGTAGGTC TTATCGTCGC TTTTGTAGTC
     1201 TGGGCACGCA CTAACACATG GCTCTAGCCA TCTTCGCTAG TCTCCAACTA ACGCGCATGG
     1261 CGTTCCGCTT CGAAGTTGTC CCCTGGATGA TGACGTCCAT TATCTGCGTG CTTTCCTATG
     1321 GCTCTCTCGT TGCCCAACGT ATCTCAAACA GCCCTATTCA AAGTTTCGCC AATATCGGAT
     1381 CACCCAGCGG CTCTAATGGC AATAGGAACA ACCGCTCGCT CAGTCTCAAC AACCACGGCT
     1441 TGATTTCGAC GAATGGGGAG CCTATGGCAA GCGGCTCTCG TAACCTTGAA AACGAGTCGC
     1501 ACCCTGGCAG GGCCCACATG GTACGCGCTG GCACATCATG CAGCCTTTCG CCCACAAAGA
     1561 TGGACATTGA GGCTAGAGCT GTGCTTGTTG AGCGGGACTT GGATCAACAG AGCGAGAAGC
     1621 GCATGGCAAG TGGCAGAGAA GAGGTGTGAT TAGCTGTTGA GCTCGCAGAA GGCGATTGGT
     1681 TTTCTTTGTG TCTCTTTTGG CTCTCATTTT CATTTTCATT TTCGTTTTTC ATTTTTCCTT
     1741 TGGGAAAGTG AGAGTTTGCT GCTGTGGAAA GAAAATGCAA TGCCATGATA TACGTTGTTT
     1801 ATAAAAGCCG TGTATGCTGT ACTGTAGGAA GTACTTTGTA TCCTTATTGC CTATGACTTT
     1861 TATATATATA GTGCATCAGT CTGTATCCTG TGTCACCTAA CCCCTCCACA ATAGGCACTT
     1921 ACTTGCTTCT TCTCAAGCTT GGGTAGCTGC GCTGGTTCCC ATTTTGACTC CATTCCCGTT
     1981 GTTGCGCGTC CCTTCCGTTT CATCATCGCG AGTTTGTCGC GTGTTTTGAT CTCTTTATGC
     2041 ACACAAACTT ATGCTGAAAT TTCTTCTCAT GCTCTTTTTT TCTTCTCTTC TCCCTTCTCC
     2101 TCTCCTCCCC CTCCTCTTCT TTTTTCTTTG CCGTAGAGGA CACCTTCTCA TCCGCCGTCG
     2161 CCCGCCCGCT CCCCCGCCCA CACTCCTTCC CCAAGAAACG GAAATCCAGT CACTTGTTCC
     2221 GTCTCGTCTC TTATACATTC ATATAACAAC CACGGCGCGC ATTTATCTTG GCTGACTCCT
     2281 GCGCATAGAC GTGCTGCGTT TCTCTCTTCT CTTATCAAGT CTTTTCTTCT TGTTTGGTTT
     2341 TGGTTCTCGA GTACTGACTG CTTTGTATTC ACTATTTAAT TATCGGCATA TTTACAAATG
     2401 GCGGCAGTAT TCTTTCCTCC CACATGTGCT CCCGGCTCTG GCCCAGCCGG CTCCTCGATC
     2461 CCAGACCAGA TACCCCGAAC TCCGCCGTCG CCTTGTCCGG TCTCTAATTC CCCTTCCAAT
     2521 GCCGCTGCTA CTGACTCATC ATGCGATTGC AAACCAATGA TGCCTATTAT GCAGCGAGCC
     2581 CGGCCCCGCC CTCGACGTCG CTGGAAGCTT CCCAGCTACG ACAGTAGCTC TGCTTCGGCC
     2641 TCTGATCCCG AAGCCCATGT CTCTTCTCTC GAAGATGCCG ACTCTATCCC AGCGATCGAG
     2701 TCTCGTCACC GCGGACATTG CCCAACATTG ACTACAGCCA CTTCGGCCCA AGGCCTTTCC
     2761 ACTCCTTCAT CGGACGCTCC GTCCTACTCG ACAGGCCTAT CATCACTACA GCCCAACCCT
     2821 TCGTACCCGT CTTTGATGCG GTACAATTCC TGTACAACTG CCCCGATAAA ACGAACTCGC
     2881 AATATGTCTC CGTATCCGCT TCTGTCCTCT GCTACTACAA CCACAACCAT CGCCACAGCC
     2941 GCAACCAAAG AATTTGCCCC CCCTCTTCCT ACTAGTAGCG CGCATGTTGC TACTGCCTCC
     3001 GACATAGCCT CGGATGACGA TGATGGCTCA TCTTGGCTAG TCATAAAAAG CCCCGCTAGA
     3061 AGCAAAATTC CCATTCCTCT ACATAGCTAT AGACGAGCAA ACACAATGGG CGACTCTAAG
     3121 CGTTTTCGCT CGAATAATAA TACGTGGTAT TCATCTGTTG TCTCCGCAAT CCGAAAGGTC
     3181 GGAGAGCCCA GTGACGAGTA TGACAAGATC GAAATCACGG GCCAGCTACG CCTATCTTCC
     3241 CCTCGTCCCC ATGGCCTCCA TAGAAGCTCA ACCTCAGCCG CACTCTCTAG GCTGCATTCA
     3301 CGCTATCGCT CAAACTCCAC GATGACCAAC TCTGGCTTTT CTTCCACGGC AGACGACGAA
     3361 TACAACACTG ATTCTTTCTA TGAACCTCAG ATGGAGTACC GAAAGCCTAC AAAACTCGCT
     3421 GGGTATCGAC CAAAGTCTGA TGCACACCCT TTATCTATGG CACCCATGTC TGCCACCAAA
     3481 AACACCAGTG CCACCTTTAC TGGAAAGCCG AAACGGGCCT TGAAAAACAT TTCGGAGACC
     3541 CTTCTAACTA GGCTATGGCA CTCTGATCGC GAGGATTCTA ACTCGCCTGT TGAAGATAGC
     3601 CTCAACCTTG AACTGTCGCT GCCAGAGCCC CACTCTCAAC CATTGGAACA ACCTAACGTT
     3661 AGTCACAATC CACGGGCCAG GCAAAGGGCA TATAACAAGC GAGCAGACTC TGGATGGAGC
     3721 TTAAGTTTGG GGTCTTAGTT TGCACCCCGG GCCAAGCAAA GTCGAAGTCC ACTCGGTGCA
     3781 GCCAACAGCA CTGCCATGAA TTCCATGGCC CCTGCTGCTG TTAATGGTGC TTCTGTGCCT
     3841 GCACCCACCA AGCCTCTCCA ACTCCCCCCC GCTGAGCCGG AATGGCCCCA AAGCCGTCAA
     3901 GCCCCACGCC ATTCATTTTT TAGTCTCAAG CTCGGCCATG GCACACATGG CAATCTGGAG
     3961 AATACGAAGA AGAAAGGCAA CTTCCGGAGG CAGTTGCGCT TCCGAGGCTT TCACCACGAA
     4021 ATTGGCAGTG AAACAGATGC TGCTGCGGTG CACGTACCCC AATGGCTTCC CGAAGACTGG
     4081 AAGCCATTTG CACAATTGAC TCTTCTAGAG AGTCTCCAGC GCCAGGCTCT CACAGAAGAC
     4141 CCTGCCGAGT GGCAGCCGTA CAATGCCTCC GCTGCTAGCT GTGTTTTGCA GCATCCCCGA
     4201 CCCAACAGAC ACTGGGGAAG AAAAGAGAGG GCAAAGTGGC AGTACATGGG AGATACGGCC
     4261 CGTCACTTCA ATACAGCTGA AGCTTGA
//
LOCUS       Ce.fimbriata_Cf-pan_AlphaPheromone     15418 bp    DNA     linear   UNA 
DEFINITION  Ceratocystis fimbriata isolate Cf-pan Scaffold_1, whole genome shotgun sequence
FEATURES             Location/Qualifiers
     Transcript      complement(1..5114)
                     /score="0.21"
                     /source="AUGUSTUS"
                     /g2.t1
     CDS             complement(join(1..3678,3881..3955,4020..5114))
                     /source="AUGUSTUS"
                     /transcript_id="g2.t1"
                     /gene_id="g2"
                     /score="0.34"
                     /score="0.8"
                     /score="0.56"
                     /frame="[complement(2428..2430): 0,
                     complement(2431..6105): 0, complement(6308..6382): 0,
                     complement(6447..7541): 0]"
                     /label="RNA-directed DNA polymerase from mobile element
                     jockey"
     gene            complement(1..5114)
                     /score="0.21"
                     /source="AUGUSTUS"
                     /g2
     Terminal        complement(1..3678)
                     /score="0.34"
                     /frame="0"
                     /source="AUGUSTUS"
                     /transcript_id="g2.t1"
                     /gene_id="g2"
     intron          complement(3679..3880)
                     /score="0.39"
                     /source="AUGUSTUS"
                     /transcript_id="g2.t1"
                     /gene_id="g2"
     Internal        complement(3881..3955)
                     /score="0.8"
                     /frame="0"
                     /source="AUGUSTUS"
                     /transcript_id="g2.t1"
                     /gene_id="g2"
     intron          complement(3956..4019)
                     /score="0.7"
                     /source="AUGUSTUS"
                     /transcript_id="g2.t1"
                     /gene_id="g2"
     Initial         complement(4020..5114)
                     /score="0.56"
                     /frame="0"
                     /source="AUGUSTUS"
                     /transcript_id="g2.t1"
                     /gene_id="g2"
     Transcript      11518..12780
                     /score="0.68"
                     /source="AUGUSTUS"
                     /g3.t1
     CDS             join(11518..12304,12359..12780)
                     /score="0.81"
                     /score="0.85"
                     /source="AUGUSTUS"
                     /transcript_id="g3.t1"
                     /gene_id="g3"
                     /frame="[13945..14731: 0, 14786..15204: 2, 15205..15207:
                     0]"
                     /label="Alpha pheromone receptor"
     gene            11518..12780
                     /score="0.68"
                     /source="AUGUSTUS"
                     /g3
     Initial         11518..12304
                     /score="0.81"
                     /frame="0"
                     /source="AUGUSTUS"
                     /transcript_id="g3.t1"
                     /gene_id="g3"
     intron          12305..12358
                     /score="1"
                     /source="AUGUSTUS"
                     /transcript_id="g3.t1"
                     /gene_id="g3"
     Terminal        12359..12780
                     /score="0.85"
                     /frame="2"
                     /source="AUGUSTUS"
                     /transcript_id="g3.t1"
                     /gene_id="g3"
     Transcript      13529..15418
                     /score="0.6"
                     /source="AUGUSTUS"
                     /g4.t1
     CDS             join(13529..14788,14870..15418)
                     /score="0.66"
                     /score="0.91"
                     /source="AUGUSTUS"
                     /transcript_id="g4.t1"
                     /gene_id="g4"
                     /frame="[15956..17215: 0, 17297..17842: 0, 17843..17845:
                     0]"
                     /label="Hypothetical"
     gene            13529..15418
                     /score="0.6"
                     /source="AUGUSTUS"
                     /g4
     Initial         13529..14788
                     /score="0.66"
                     /frame="0"
                     /source="AUGUSTUS"
                     /transcript_id="g4.t1"
                     /gene_id="g4"
     intron          14789..14869
                     /score="0.91"
                     /source="AUGUSTUS"
                     /transcript_id="g4.t1"
                     /gene_id="g4"
     Terminal        14870..15418
                     /score="0.91"
                     /frame="0"
                     /source="AUGUSTUS"
                     /transcript_id="g4.t1"
                     /gene_id="g4"
ORIGIN
        1 TCAGGTAGAG CTTGACCGTT TGGCTATCGC GCCGATCAGA GACGTTCTGC CTTTGAAAGA
       61 GAGCAGCAAC TTCTGCACGA AGGCATGGCT CCATGGTTTT GAGTTTTTCC GGCAGGTCCA
      121 CTCGTGTGTT TCTTTCTTGT CGTTGCCGCA TCTGCGGCAG TGATTGCGAG TGTCCGGGTG
      181 ATTCATCCTT CGGTGGTATG CTGCGAAGTC TCCGTGTCCT GACATCGCCG CCAAGATCTT
      241 TCCCTGGTGT TTGCGGGGGC CTTCTGGAAC ACCCAGCTTG TTCGGGTGGG GGAATTCCAT
      301 GAGTTTTCTT GTGGCATGGT GTACAACCGT TTTCTGATCC TTGAACCAGG TTTTGTGTGC
      361 TTGGTGGAGG TCCTCTCTCA GCCATCTCTT CGCTCTCGCT AGCGACATGG TATATTCAAA
      421 GACTTCCACT GCGGCGCCTT TAGCAAGGGC ATCAGCTTTT TCATTGCCTT CTATTCCCCT
      481 GTGACCTGGG ACCCAGATGC AGTGTACCTC GAGTGAGGGG TGCTGCTCTC TGAGGTTCTG
      541 TGCTGTTTGC CTAGCCTTGT CTACGTCGAG TTGAGATGTT CCCACTTTCT TCTGCAGGGA
      601 GTTCATTCGC GTCGTCGCTG CCTGGTTGTC TGTGCAGATC CAGATGGTCC TGCTGTGCGT
      661 GAGGTGCCAC TGTTTCAGGC TCTCCAGTCC GTGCTTGATC GCTCGGATTT CGGCGTCTGC
      721 TACCTCTGTC CATTTCCCGC AGGACCATCC CCCTTCGGTG ATGCAGTTTC CTTCGCTCTC
      781 TGCCCACCAG CCTGCTCCTG TCCAGCCGTT TTCCAGTTTA GATCCGTCCG TGTACAGCCA
      841 GATGTCTGTT GGCGGACACC TTGCTTTCCA GGCTAGGTGG CTCTCTGCTG CTTCTTCCTT
      901 CTGAAGCCCT TCTGTTTTTG CCCCGTCCGG GGGAACTGAT GTTGGGGGCG GGTTGATAAA
      961 CAGTGGGCCG TACCTGGGGA GGGGCTTTGG GAGGAGACTT AGTATTTCCT TCTGGTGCTT
     1021 GCAGTCCTTC AGACCATACA GTGGGTGAGC TGCATCTAGT GAGTGCCACC TAACTGCTTC
     1081 CCTCTTGACT GATGCGTCTA GTGCTATTTC TGCTGGTGGG CAGTTCGCTG CCATGTGTAT
     1141 AAGGGCCGTG GGAGTGGTTC GGTAGGCTGG GAGGGCGACT AGGAGTGCTC TTCTCAGAGG
     1201 CTTTCCCAGC TTCTTCGATT TGCCTTTGTT ACCGCGTTGC TCTGGTTTCC ACCAAGTTGC
     1261 TGCCGCGTAT GTCATGGTCG CCATGATTCC GGATTTGACT ACCTGGACCA ATTGTTTCAC
     1321 AGGGGCGCCG TGTCTACAGC CTCTGAGGAT CGAGAGACTG TTTGCTGACT TCTCCATTCT
     1381 TCCCGCTATC TCGTTCACGT GTGCTGTGAA TTTGAGTTTC CTGTCGAAGC GGACTCCCAG
     1441 CCATTTGAGT GAGCCGTTTC TAGGGGTGGC CTTAATCACA GGCACTCCAG TCAATTCCAA
     1501 GTCTGGGTTG TCTTGGGTGC GTTTCCTTGT CATATGTAGC AGCTGCGTCT TCTTGTGGTC
     1561 CAGTTGAAGC CCGTTGTCTG TGCACCACCC AATGGTGTAC TCCATGACGA CTCTCAGGTC
     1621 CCTGATGCAG TTTTCCCAGG TTACGCCTTT TATCAGCCAC AGCCCGTCGT CCATATATCC
     1681 TCTCAGGTAG TTGCTCCAGC TGTAGTATAA CGGCGCCATG AATAGCATGT ACAGGATTGG
     1741 TGAGATTGGC GACCCTTGTG GGAGGCTTCC GCTCGTGTTT CCTGGTGGCT CTGTGGTGTC
     1801 GTCCAGCGTT ATCTGCGAGG TCCTCGATTC CAGAAAGGAT TGAACCCATT TGCAAATGTG
     1861 ACCTGGCCAT CCTTGCTCTT GGAGTCTCTT GACCATCCTG TTGGGGAGGA TGCCGTCGAA
     1921 GGCTCCCCGT ATGTCGAAGG TCAAGACTGA GGTTAGTTCC CCCCTGTCCA TGTTTTCCCT
     1981 GATCTCGTTT ACCAATGCGA GTGTTAGATC CGATGCTGCT CTTTTGGGGA GGGCGCATGC
     2041 GTAATTCCCG CAGAATAGTC CTTTTAACAT CGCCTCACGG GTCAGTCTCT TGGCTATGGC
     2101 CCTTTCCAGA GCCTTGCCCA GAGTCGGAAG GAGGGAGATA AGTCGGTATG ATTTCGGGTC
     2161 TGATCTATCC CTTTTTCCGG GCTTTGGGAG TGCGATCAGT TTGGCTTCCT TGAAACATGT
     2221 TGGGTGGATA CCCCTGCGTA TGCATCCGTT GAATAAGTCT GTGATGAGAC TTCCCAGGGC
     2281 TGGCCAGCTC ATCGCCAGGA GTTTGTTCTG GATGCCGTCC TTTCCGGGGG CGGTGTTTAG
     2341 CGGCTTTCTA ATGGCGCTCT CGACCTCTGC ACAGGAGAGG GGTTGCCACG CTTCTCCCCT
     2401 GTCGCCCTGC ACCTCTGGTC GGTCGAGATC GGGGAGGCCA CTCCCTGCAA GATGTGTTTC
     2461 TCTCAGGGCT CGTATCTTGT CTTGTGGATC TGTGTGGGTT ACATTATCCA CAATTATTGC
     2521 CTGGGACCGG GTTTTCTGTG GGCGGGAAAG CCACTTCGCT GCCTTGTGGA CTGCGGCCTG
     2581 GGAGGTCATA TTTGCTGTCA GATTCTGGTA GAACTCCTTG GAGGCTTTCA CGATGGCCCT
     2641 TGACAGGCCC TTTTTGGCTT CTGCGTGCTG GAGTCTGGCT ACGTCGAGTT CTGTGTCGAG
     2701 GTTCGTGGCG CCAGCTTTCA TCATCCGCTG GAGGGACCTC AGTGTCCTTC TGGTTTCAGT
     2761 TACGGCACGT TTCTCGTCGT GGCATGACTC GTTCCACCAT TTGTATCCCG AGCCTGTGAC
     2821 TCTCTTCTGG GGTGTCGTGG CCTCAAAGGC GTCTTGCAGA ACCTGAGTTA TCTCCTTTGC
     2881 CGTCGACTCC AGTGATCTGT CATGGTTTTG CCAGTTTTCA GGGAGGGTGT CTACCAGCGC
     2941 TCTTGCCTTT GTCCCACAAG CTTTGATGAA TGCCTCCTTG TCTGTGTCTT TGAGGCGTCT
     3001 TGTGGAGTAT GTTGATCCTC TGGCGTGCGA TGTGATGATC GAGATCTCTT GTGGGGAGTG
     3061 GTCGCTTCCG CACTCAAGAG CGCCTGCCAT TTGGTATCGC TTCACCTTGT TCCACATGTT
     3121 GGCTGCGACC AGTGTCAAGT CTAGGACCCC GCCTCCGTCG TGGGTGGAAA GGCCATTGTC
     3181 GTTAGCGCAG ATTAGCCTCT TTCTCTCAAT CCATTCTACC AGCTGTTCTG CCTTCGAGCT
     3241 GTTCCGGGTA ATCGTGTCGT CCCACATCTG GTGGTGTAGG TTGAAGTCTC CCATGATCAA
     3301 AGTGTTATCA AGCCGAGTAC CTATCGATGT CAGCGTGTTC ACAGCTTCGT TTGGTCTTAC
     3361 ACTGTTTCCC CCGGCGTTGT ATATCCCGAT TACCGAGAAG GCGTCATCAC CTCGTCGTGC
     3421 TGTGACTGCG CTGATATCTG GGTGTGTGGG TATATTTCCG GAGGTGAAGA TGTTGAACGT
     3481 TGAGTTCTTC CTGACGAAGC TTATTGCCCG TCTCCTTGTC TCTCCCTCTG TTAATTGTTC
     3541 CGTCAGTGTG AATTGGGGGT GCAGTGATGT TCGGTCCAAC CTGCACGGTG GTTCCTGGAT
     3601 GAGAACTATA TCCGCTCCCC TGGAGTAAGC TGTCTGCAAA ATGCACTTCT GTGCACTGGG
     3661 CGTGCGTTGA ACGTTTGCCT GGATCACCTT CAGGTGTTTT TCGTTGCCGT GGATTCGCCC
     3721 ATAGGGTTTA CCTCTCATTC AAGGGGGGGT TGCCCGGCCT GGGCCCTGCT TGGAGTACTT
     3781 TGCTCATTGG TGGTCTTGTT GCTTTCCGTT GCCGTGCTTT CTTGGTGTTC GCTCAAGCGG
     3841 TGTGACCCGC GGCACGTTTT GCACCTTAGT GCATAGTTAC AGTTTTTTGT TTGGTGAGAG
     3901 CGGCCACAGC GGTCGCACTG CGGGGGTGGA CGGGGTGTGC TGTGCGAGCT ACGGACTGTC
     3961 CGGGTCAGTC CTAGGATGTC TATGGTGCGG GGGATCTTTT CCGGCTTGTG TACTGCTACC
     4021 CTGAGGCCTT TCATAGTAGG GTCCCGTTCG TACTCTCTCC ACACCATACT TTTGACCGTC
     4081 CCCCCGAAAG CCTCTTGGAC CTCTTTTCTC ACATCCTCCA GCGAGGTACG ACGGGAGACC
     4141 AGCTTGTTGT TTTCCACCGT GTTGATAGTG GCAGGTATAT TGGGGATTAC AAATTTCTCC
     4201 CAGATAGATT CCATCTCCAA TTCGGCCGCG CTGAGGAAGT TTCCAATCCT TTCTTTCGTT
     4261 TCTCTGTCTA GAGTTCCGTC CTTCAGGGTG ATCGCAAGAC CTGTTCTGGT CTCTGATACC
     4321 TTGGCCACTG TGTCTTGTCC TTTGAAGATT GCCTGGTTCA GTCTTTGTCT CGTGACTGAG
     4381 GTATTCACCT TTCTCCACTT GGAGTCCTCG TAGAGCGTTG CCAGGTAGCG GTTTCTCGCG
     4441 GTTGTGTCAA GAGGCTTTGC CTGTGGCTTT CCTGTTCCTG TGGGTTTGGC GGGGATCGTT
     4501 GGTGTGGCTG TTTCCTTGCC GGAGGCGGCC TTTTGGGCCC AGGTCATTTG TGTGTCAGTT
     4561 TGCTGACTTT TGGCCTTGGG GGTGGACTGC GTCTTTGCCT GGCTGGGGGT CGTACCGGCC
     4621 AGGTTTAGGC GGAGCCTTTT GGCGACCAAC TCCTTGACTT CCTTCAGGAG GAAGTCGACC
     4681 TCCAGGCGTG CTGTTCGGTC GTTCTCATCT ATGCCCGGAT TTACCTCGAA GTTGTCCAGA
     4741 GCCCGCATGA GGGCCGCGGC ACCTCTCTTT TTGGCCTCTC TTTCCTTGTT AGTTTCTTTC
     4801 CATACAGTGT CCAGCAGCTT GCTGAAGCTG CCCTTCGGTT TTTTGGTTCC ATTGTCAGTG
     4861 GGGGTCGGGT CTGCGGCGGT GGTTCCAGTA GTTGTTGCGG CGTCTTCCGT TGTGACTGGG
     4921 CTCTGTTGTT GAGCGACCGA GTCAGGTGTC TGGAGGGGTG ATTCCTTCTC GTTAGGGGGT
     4981 TCCTCTCGGG GGTGGTCGGG GGCGGTGATG GTTAGGGGGC GTAAGGGGGG CATCTGGGAG
     5041 GGAGGATCGG GTGGGTGGGG AGACGCAGCC TTGCGAGGCT GACGCGTCTG ATCTACCATG
     5101 TCGGTGTCCT CCATGGTAGA AAGGGCGAAT TTGGGGGTAA TTCAGCGACG GGTTCTCAAA
     5161 AACAAATGAA TTAATTATTT AATGCACTTA TTTTGTATGG CTATGAGCTT GTGTATGTGT
     5221 ATGTGCCTTG GAGATCTGTT GGAAGTGGTG TTATACTTCT ATTTATACTC CTGGAACCAC
     5281 ATGGGAGCCC TTTTTTTGTC GATGCCCAGC CAGGCACTTC TCAACTCGAA ATCGATGAGT
     5341 TCCGGCGCAT TCTTGCAAAG TGGGAAGGCG GAACGGAGAG CCTAGCACTA GACCAGCCGG
     5401 TTGGCAGGAT CTACTAGGTC CCAGGTCACT GCGAAGTCCC GGGGAACGAA GCAGTAGACC
     5461 AACTGGCCAA AGCAGGATGC AAGAGCGTGG ATCTACCGGT TCCCGAGGGA ACGACGATGT
     5521 CTCTGGCGGC GGCGAGGCGT TGGAAGAATG ACACATTCAG GGCCGATTTT AAGAGCTGGA
     5581 TGAGAGATAA CTGCCCAAAC ACCGATCACC TTGAAGGGGC ACTGGGACTC CCAAAGACAC
     5641 ACAAGGTAAA CTGGATGAGA GGACTGAACC GAGGCTCCGT CGCGAGAATC TTGGCGGCGC
     5701 GCTCTAGACA TGGCGACTTC GAGGAGTACC ACTCCAAGTT CAACTATCAG GACGCCGAGA
     5761 CAAAGTGCCA AGTGCCGAGC TGTGGCAAGC CGAAGGACTC TAGCCACCCA TGGGGATGCA
     5821 TGGGAAGCGC TACGAGACTG GCAGGAAGGT CTGTAAAGAA ACTCCTCAGA GAAGATAGGT
     5881 CCTGCAAGTA CCATGTATGT ATGTATTATT TAGCGTCTAC CTACCGGTTT TCCACGGTAA
     5941 TACGACGGGC CTGCAAGTAC CAGTAGATGT TGAAGAATAC AGAAAAAAGT AAACCCAGTA
     6001 AAAGCTACGT CGTACGGGTT TACAATGGTA CGAAAAACAC ACAACACCGG TGATACATAG
     6061 GAAGGGTATC GAGGTGGAAG CAAGCCTTCT AGCTGGATGA GGTACAAAAA GATTACAGTG
     6121 CCGACATACA ACACTGGGGA TTCTCATGTG GTCACCCACC ATAATACTAG TCCAGCGCTT
     6181 TGTAGGTTAA CTAGGGGAGA GCGGACGGGA TCCCGTGCTT TCTACAAGCT ATGGTCGTAT
     6241 GTTGGGCAGA CAAGGAGGTA ACACGGACTG TAAGGCACTC TCCGAAAATG CATGTGGGAG
     6301 CAAAAAGTAT CACTACATAC AACACCGAGG ATTCGCATGT GGTCACCCAC CATACTACTG
     6361 GTTCGGCGCT CTGTGGCTTG ACTAAGGGGG AGCAGACGGG ACCCCGTATT TTCCACAGGC
     6421 TATGGTCGTA TGTTCGGAAT ATAGCACGTT TATCGGACAT TATATCTTGA TTGGCCAGCG
     6481 CCGACAGAGA AGTTCAAATC TAAGCAAACC TGCAACTGCT GACTGCCCAG GAGTTACTGG
     6541 AAGATGACAT CAGCCAGCAC CTCCTGTCCG GAATACGCCG TCATATTGCT GCGCAATAAC
     6601 AGTAGGTAGA CGTTAAATAA TACAATAACG ATAACAAATG GGAGCCCGTT TTGGGAGTCC
     6661 GGAGTCGCTG TAACTGGTGC TGAAGACTCT GGCAAGTATC ACGAGAGATG GTGACATTAC
     6721 TGTCTACTCA AGTCTAAGGC CTTCTGCTAG CCAAACATAA CGAGGCCACT GGTGAGCATG
     6781 TAAGCCTCTG CTAAGGGTAT GGAGCCAAAA AACTTGAGGA CAAGCTTCCA AAAAAATAAA
     6841 AGCAGCATGG TACGCCGCAA CCTCGAGTTC TCCTAGGAAA AAGAAAACAA TGGCCGGAGC
     6901 TTAGGCTGTG CTGTTCGAAC CCCGCTTAGA GGCAGGCTAC TGCCCCCACC AGCTACCTGG
     6961 TAGCATTTGC AGCACTCAGG GCATCCTAGA ATGGCGCAGC CATCATCAAA GGCGGGCAAA
     7021 CAATAGAGGA AAGGCGACGG CAAGGAGGTG CATGAAGCAG AGAAGCGATG AGGAGGAGCG
     7081 AGATGTGTGC GTGGGGTTGG AAGACTCTCG GAATCTAAGC ACATCTGAAA CTACTAAACG
     7141 CTCAGGAGTT GCACCGGAAT ATGAGACCAG CCAGAAGTCT GCTCGACCAA GAAGACTGGC
     7201 TGTATGTGAT ATCCGCCAAG TTTTTGTTTT TTTCCCTCCG GATTCGAATA GAGAAGCCGG
     7261 ATGGTTGAAG GCGCAATGGC CCCCAATGAA AGTTCCTTTG AGAAAGCGAG TCCTCTTCTC
     7321 GCTGCATGAC GTCAACTTGC ACATAGTTTA TGCCCTTTGC CTCGTTCTTC CAACACTCGC
     7381 TGTCTAGCAA GCCACATCCA GTTTTCAGCC AGTAACACGA AATTATCAGT GCACTTGGAT
     7441 AGTCACCATA GCATATGCAT CACGCATGGT ATTACAAACT TGGATTGGTC AAAGTTTTGC
     7501 ATGGAGAGAG GACTTTTTCT ATCCATGTGC CATGCGAGGC CCAATAGGGA TAGGGCCCGA
     7561 GCGACTTCAT TTTTGCAAGT GATTCCAGCT TAAGATATCG TGAGAAGAAT AGTGGTAGGC
     7621 GGCGCCCATA CGAAATTCTA AAATGAGCGA GGCTAGGGTT GTGCTAATGA AATCTCTGTT
     7681 GGTAATTGTT TCCTCGTGAT TAGCTAGGAA TTGTAGTTTA AAGCCCTGGG TAGTGGGAAG
     7741 TAGTTTCCCG GATTTCTTAT CAGCATGATA GTCTTGTGAA AACGATGATC ACTAGAACGT
     7801 GTTCATTTCT GGTACAAGGA AACACTAGGG TTAGTATCTT GATATAACCC CGAACTCTAT
     7861 AGCCCCACAT TTTCGCAAGA AAAAAGCTGG ACGGCCAACG TCAGGAAACA GGCAGGTTTC
     7921 GAACATTTCC ACGACATCAG CTCTCGACAA ACTACAGGCC ACGATACAAA TCTACTTGCC
     7981 GAATCTTCTA TCTTGAATTT GAATTTTCAA TTTCCCAAAA TAAGCAAGCG ACCGACATGG
     8041 CTCCTCGCGG TATCACTGGC CCCGGCTACA GAGTCGCTCC TCGCGGCTTC TTTGGCTCGA
     8101 CTTACGATGC TCTTACCAGC TCCGAGAACG CATCGGTCGT GCGCGGAGTG GCTATCTTTG
     8161 GTGTAAGTAA TCCTCCTGCT GCTCCTGCTG CCGGATATTT GGAATCACTG GAGTGATGGC
     8221 GGGAGTGGGG AGTTGCTTGA AGGGGACCTC TATTAACGAT TGAGAATCTA GGTCGCTGTT
     8281 ACTTTCTTCG CTAGTGGCTT GGGTGATCTG TTTGTGCCTA GGTGAGTGGC CTCTCGGCTC
     8341 TAATGGGAAA CACGGGCGGG GGCTGGTTCA CTCGCTCTGT GTCACCCTGC CTCTGTCTGG
     8401 ATGGGACTGA AGCTAACGGA TGAACCTGGG AGTATAGCCA GTAGAAGTCG TCACCGAACT
     8461 GGAGATCGAG GCCGAAAGAT TGAAGTTGGC TTGAGCGGAG GTTCATACAA GAAATGGCTC
     8521 TATTTATGAC GCGCTATCTC TGCTCTAGCG GTGTTGGAAG ATAGCACGGA CTACTGGGGG
     8581 TGTGTATCGC CGCCTATATT ACCACCGTGT ATGAATACCG GTATTGGCGA GGGTGAGAAA
     8641 CGTGCTTTGG TGGCTGCCTG TAAGATTAGC TTGGGTTATC TGGTATGTGC ACTGCTCATC
     8701 ACGGGGCTGG CACAATGGAG GGGGGCGGGA TAGGCTTTAG TGCTCTTTGG AGTAAAATGA
     8761 TCAGTTTTAT TTCTTTACGG CTTGCTAATA GTTGCAGTGT CACCCAAGCA CTGTCAGAGT
     8821 GTATAGAGAC GCAGCTGCAG GGTCTGCGTG TCTTCCTTTG CGTTACAGGC TGGCCAGTGG
     8881 ACCTGATTTG AAATATCAGA TGCGATGTCA GGGTCGGTAT GGCTTGCTGC AAAAGAAAGT
     8941 AGCCCTCAAA CCGACGTATA TGAAAATGGT GACCTGAGAT GGGCGGACAC GAAAAGGAGA
     9001 TTATGAATGG TCTTAGGGCT AGACAGATGC GAGATGAACA TGGTAAGAGG GGACAAATGA
     9061 GAAAGCAGTA GTGGAGCACT GTTCCATCCT GAGTCGTCAG TCGTTCATGG CGGTTTGATA
     9121 AAGAAAGACA CTGTAGGAAG CGGAACAGAA TGGAATATGA CAGCGCGCAT GGCAAGGAGA
     9181 CTACAGCTGC ATACAGACAT GAGTTCAAAC ATACGTGCGT CAAGTTAAAC ACATGCACCG
     9241 CTGTCGCTTG CTGCTGTGGC ACCGATACTG GCGTTGGCGT TGACATTGAC AGGATGAGGA
     9301 GAAGCGACAA GACCAGTATG CATCGGAAAC AAGGCCATTG CAAAGATCAA GGGCTGGGAC
     9361 TAGGCTGAGC CGACAGGCCG CTGTTAGCCT GGGAGCAAGC AAGACAAGGA GCACAGACGC
     9421 TATATCCACA CCTCGCAGTA CAGGTGCGGG GGCGGGCCAA GCAAGTATGG TCACAAAACG
     9481 AAAGGGGGAT GTGAAAGATG CTGCACGCCA TGGAGGAGAT GCAGGCTTTG GCCATTGGCG
     9541 GTGCAGGCAG CTAGTCACAA TTCTTAGGGG CATGAGCAAC CTGTACGTGC TGTATATGAA
     9601 TAGGAAGCTA GGGCTTCCCT TGTTGAGAGA GCTGCAGCTG AATAGCAGTG CAACGGATAA
     9661 CTAGCTGAAC TTGGGTTTAT CTAACGTCTA CCGGAATCAC CAAGATCAAA CGGGCGAACA
     9721 GATAACTGGC GCTAGAGCTA GCAAGTCTGC ACTGCAAGCA CGGCAGATTG AGGCAGGAAG
     9781 CGCCTGCTAG GAGCACGAGA AAAAGAGCAA ACAAGACGAA AGCGTATCTT GCAGAGTATA
     9841 ACCAGCTGGC AAGCCTCAGA TGTTGAGTGA AACTGTGTGT GATTAGCCTC CTTTACGCTT
     9901 TATTGCGTAG TGGGCAGGCG GTAGGAATGG GCCAAGACCA AGCCTAGACC GGCTTTGCTC
     9961 TGCTTGACTT CCGATAGCTA CAAAGAGGTC ATCAGGAGGC GTCTGGGCCC AATTCTGCTC
    10021 GTTTATTTAT TTTAGTTTAT CGTTTCTTTT TCCATGTCGA GGTGCGGATC GGCGAATAGC
    10081 AGTGGCAATA GCAATCACCG GCCCCGCTTT TCGGAGGTAC AATGTTAAGC CTGGACCCAC
    10141 TAAACTAAAG AACAATAGCA AGCGAGAAAG ACACCTTTTA ACCCAAAAAG GAAACATCCT
    10201 GGTCAAAACT GACAGGGGCG GGCGGTCCTC GATATAAGAG GCAATGCAAA ATTGGCAACA
    10261 ATAAAAAATC AGGTAATTTA ATGGGAGCAA TGGCGGCAGG CAGCTTGTAG AGTAACTGCC
    10321 TGTGTATGGT CTCAATTTTA TTTCTAATTT ACCGTTTGAT TCATCTCCCT CCCTATCCAT
    10381 TCAATGTTTC TCCCGGCTAC TATACCATTA CCATCTTTCT TCCATTCCCT GCTTGCTTGC
    10441 ATCCCACCAG GGCCGGTGAT TTGCGCTGCA ATGTGATCAT AGAAAGGATC TGGCAAACTC
    10501 GCAGTTGGGC TAGCACCAGG AGTACGAGCA GAACAACCAA AAGAGATCCG GGCGCCTGAG
    10561 GGCAGACGAA GCGAGCTGGG GTCTGTAAGT CACACTCCTT CAGAACAGCA GCCCACCATG
    10621 GAAAAAGATG CGAGTGAAAG ATGCTGCTAG ACAGGACATG ACAGAACGAT CCTAGATGCC
    10681 GGCTCTCGTT TCTTTAATAC CTCTTTGATT CCAGCTCCAG CTTCATTATT GTGAAGCTCA
    10741 GTGCCAAGTG CCTTTGAAAG TGGCGTTTCT TTTCCTTGTC TCTTTTTGAA ATATAGTCTC
    10801 TCCGTTTCCT AACCCCAGCG TCACTATTCC TTATTGGCCT GCCGTTGCCT ACACATCTTT
    10861 CATTGTTTCT TTGCTGTCTT GCCACTGGCA GAGTTGGTGC TTGAAATCTC GCATTTCGAC
    10921 AAATCAGATT GCGATATATC TAGTTTCAGG CCATACCCTT TCTTACCACT TTCGTTGAAA
    10981 CCATTCTCTT TCTCGCTGAG CTGAGCCTTT GCTGTGTGTA GTACAAAGCT CATGACAGGC
    11041 CCGGACGGAG AACGCTAGGG CTGGCATGAT AACCACATCG ATATCTGGCT ACTGGTAGAC
    11101 TGCGGCTTTT TCTCTATGGC GTACCTCTAG TTCTCCTGCT CTTTGTCTAT GATTCTTTGA
    11161 GTTTCTGTGG TCATATCCTG CCTTCTCCCC CATCCTCTTC TTTGGTATTC TGCGATATTA
    11221 TCTGTCAGCT TCCAAGACTT TTCTTTGTTA TCTATCCCCA CGCCCTGGCT AGTCTGCCGT
    11281 GTATATAATG AGTAAGGGCT CCATATCGTC TTCATCTCCC TCCAACGTTC TCGCTGCATC
    11341 ATCCATCTTT CTCAGAGACA GACTTCAAGG CCGTCCTTCT TTTCCTTTTA CTATATAATT
    11401 TCTACTCTCA CATTGCTTTG GCTCTGGCTC TCACCGTCCA AGACAGGGCA CTCTTCTGCA
    11461 CCTTGACTGC CTTTGCTTCT ACTGATAAGT TTCCAAATCT TTGCCCATCT GTTCACCATG
    11521 TCTAATCAAG ACAATGCCAC TCCGGGCTCT AGCAGCGCCT TTAATCCGTA CACCCAAATC
    11581 TTCAATATCA CGCTGTCAGA CGGGGTGACT CAGATTGGCG TATCCCTGGA TGACATGAAT
    11641 TACGTTGTTG GAATCTACTA CTCCCAGTCC ATCTCCTACG GCGTTCAGTT TGGCCTTTGT
    11701 GGTGGCATCT TCCTAGCTCT GGTGACGTTT AGCTTGCCTG AACGCATGCG CAAGGTCAGC
    11761 GTGAGGCTGC AGGCAGCCGC CCTCTTGGTC AACATGTTCC GTACACTGCT GCTGGCGCTG
    11821 TACTACCCCT CCAATTTCAC CGAGCTGTAT GACCTGGCTA GCGGCGAGTA CCTGAAAGTC
    11881 AATAATTTGG ACTTTTTCGT AAGCATTGGG TCCAATGCTG CCGGAGGGAT GACGTTCCTT
    11941 TTGATTCAGT GCATTTTGAT GATGCATTTG TGGACGATAA TGCAACTGTG GCCGCCAACG
    12001 ATCAAGTGGG TAACCATGAC AGTTTCAGTT CTTTCTAGCA TGGCACTTTT GGCTCTAAAG
    12061 ATTGTGGTTT ATGTGCTATA CAGCCAGGCT GCACTGCGGA TAGAGCCAGT TAGTACACAT
    12121 ACCGGGCGGC TTTTCTTTGT GTCGAACGTC TTTTTCGCGG CCAATATCTT CTGGTTTGCG
    12181 GGTCTGTTCA ACGTGAAGCT CATCATGCAT CTTGTCAAGA ACAAGCGCTT CCTTCCTTCA
    12241 CGCAACAAAT TCACACCGAT TGAGGTCTTG GTGGTTACCA ACGGTCTCAT GATGGTCATT
    12301 CCGAGTAGGT CCTATCGTCG CTTTTGTAGT CCGGGCACGC ACTAACACAT GGCTCCAGCC
    12361 ATCTTCGCTA GTCTCCAACT AACGCGCATG GCGTTCCGCT TCGAAGTTGT CCCCTGGATG
    12421 ATGACGTCCA TTATCTGCGT GCTTTCCTAT GGCTCTCTCG TTGCCCAACG TATCTCAAAC
    12481 AGCCCTATTC AAAGTTTCGC CAATATCGGA TCACCCAGCG GCTCTAATGG CAATAGGAAC
    12541 AACCGCTCGC TCAGTCTCAA CAACCACGGC TTGATTTCGA CGAATGGGGA GCCTATGGCA
    12601 AGCGGCTCTC GTAACCTTGA AAACGAGTCG CACCCTGGCA GGGCCCACAT GGTACGCGCT
    12661 GGCACATCAT GCAGCCTTTC GCCCACAAAG ATGGACATTG AGGCTAGAGC TGTGCTTGTT
    12721 GAGCGGGACT TGGATCAACA GAGCGAGAAG CGCATGGCAA GTGGCAGAGA AGAGGTGTGA
    12781 TTAGCTGTTG AGCTCGCAGA AGGCGATTGG TTTTCTTTGT GTCTCTTTTG GCTCTCATTT
    12841 TCATTTTCAT TTTCGTTTTT CATTTTTCCT TTGGGAAAGT GAGAGTTTGC TGCTGTGGAA
    12901 AGAAAATGCA ATGCCATGAT ATACGTTGTT TATAAAAGCC GTGTATGCTG TGCTGTAGGA
    12961 AGTACTTTGT ATCCTTATTG CCTATGACTT TTATATATAT AGTGCATCAG TCTGTATCCT
    13021 GTGTCACCTA ACCCCTCCAC AATAGGCACT TACTTGCTTC TTCTCAAGCT TGGGTAGCTG
    13081 CGCTGGTTCC CATTTTGACT CCACTCCCGT TGTTGCGCGT CCCTTCCGTT TCATCATCGC
    13141 GAGTTTGTCG CGTGTTTTGA TCTCTTTATG CACACAAACT TATGCTGAAA TTTCTTCTCA
    13201 TGCTCTTTTT TTCTTCTCTT CTCCCTTCTC CTCTCCTCCC CCTCCTCTTC TTTTTTCTTT
    13261 GCCGTAGAGG ACACCTTCTC ATCCGCCGTC GCCCGCCCGC TCCCCCGCCC ACACTCCTTC
    13321 CCCAAGAAAC GGAAATCCAG TCACTTGTTC CGTCTCGTCT CTTATACATT CATATAACAA
    13381 CCACGGCGCG CATTTATCTT GGCTGACTCC TGCGCATAGA TGTGCTGCGT TTCTCTCTTC
    13441 TCTTATCAAG TCTTTTCTTC TTGTTTGGTT TTGGTTCTCG AGTACTGACT GCTTTGTATT
    13501 CACTATTTAA TTATCGGCAT ATTTACAAAT GGCGGCAGTA TTCTTTCCTC CCACATGTGC
    13561 TCCCGGCTCT GGCCCAGCCG GCTCCTCGAT CCCAGACCAG ATACCCCGAA CTCCGCCGTC
    13621 GCCTTGTCCG GTCTCTAATT CCCCTTCCAA TGCCGCTGCT ATTGACTCAT CATGCGATTG
    13681 CAAACCAATG ATGCCTATTA TGCAGCGAGC CCGGCCCCGC CCTCGACGTC GCTGGAAGCT
    13741 TCCCAGCTAC GACAGTAGCT CTGCTTCGGC CTCTGATCCC GAAGCCCAAG TCTCTTCTCT
    13801 CGAAGATGCC GACTCTATCC CAGCGATCGA GTCTCGTCAC CGCGGACATT GCTCAACATT
    13861 GACTACAGCC ACTTCGGCCC AAGGCCTTTC CACTCCTTCA TCGGACGCTC CGTCCTACTC
    13921 GACAGGCCTA TCATCACTAC AGCCCAACCC TTCGTACTCG TCTTTGATGC GGTACAATTC
    13981 CTGTACAACT GCCCCGATAA AACGAACTCG CAATATGTCT CCGTATCCGC TTCTGTCCTC
    14041 TGCTACTACA ACCACAACCA TCGCCACAGC CGCAACCAAA GAATTTGCCC CCCCTCTTCC
    14101 TACTAGTAGC GCGCATGTTG CTACTGCCTC CGACATAGCC TCGGATGACG ATGATGGCTC
    14161 ATCTTGGCTA GTCATAAAAA GCCCCGCTAG AAGCAAAATT CCCATTCCTC TACATAGCTA
    14221 TAGACGAGCA AACACAATGG GCGACTCTAA GCGTTTTCGC TCGAATAATA ATACGTGGTA
    14281 TTCATCTGTT ATCTCCGCAA TCCGAAAGGT CGGAGAGCCC AGTGACGAGT ATGACAAGAT
    14341 CGAAATCACG GGCCAGCTAC GCCTATCTTC CCCTCGTCCC CATGGCCTCC ATAGAAGCTC
    14401 AACCTCAGCC GCACTCTCTA GGCTGCATTC ACGCTATCGC TCAAACTCCA CGATGACCAA
    14461 CTCTGGCTTT TCTTCCACGG CAGACGACGA ATACAACACT GATTCTTTCT ATGAGCCTCA
    14521 GATGGAGTAC CGAAAGCCTA CAAAACTCGC TGGGTATCGA CCAAAGTCTG ATGCACACCC
    14581 TTTATCTATG GCACCTATGT CTGCCACCAA AAACACCAGT GCCACCTTTA CCGGAAAGCC
    14641 GAAACGGGCC TTGAAAAACA TTTCGGAGAC CCTTCTAACT AGGCTATGGC ACTCTGATCG
    14701 CGAGGATTCT AACTCGCCTG TTGAAGATAG CCTCAACCTT GAACTGTCGC TGCCAGAGCC
    14761 CCACTCTCAA CCATTGGAAC AACCTAACGT TAGTCACAAT ACACGGGCCA GGCAAAGGGC
    14821 ATATAACAAG CGAGCAGACT CTGGATGGAG CTTAAGTTTG GGGTCTTAGT TTGCACCCCG
    14881 GGCCAAGCAA AGTCGAAGTC CACTCGGTGC AGCCAACAGC ACTGCCATGA ATTCCATGGC
    14941 CCCTGCTGCT GCTAATGGTG CTTCTGTGCC TGCACCCACC AAGCCTCTCC AACTCCCCCC
    15001 CGCTGAGCCG GAATGGCCCC AAAGCCGTCA AGCCCCACGC CATTCATTTT TTAGTCTCAA
    15061 GCTCGGCCAT GGCACACATG GCAATCTGGA GAATACGAAG AAGAAAGGCA ACTTCCGGAG
    15121 GCAGTTGCGC TTCCGAGGCT TTCACCACGA AATTGGCAGT GAAACAGATG CTGCTGCGGT
    15181 GCACGTACCC CAATGGCTTC CCGAAGACTG GAAGCCATTT GCACAATTGA CTCTTCTAGA
    15241 GAGTCTCCAG CGCCAGGCTC TCACAGAAGA CCCTGCCGAG TGGCAGCCGT ACAATGCCTC
    15301 CGCTGCTAGC TGTGTTTTGC AGCATCCCCG ACCCAACAGA CACTGGGGAA GAAAAGAGAG
    15361 GGCAAAGTGG CAGTACATGG GAGATACGGC CCGTCACTTC AATACAGCTG AAGCTTGA
//
LOCUS       Ce.fimbriata_CMW15049_AlphaReceptor      9009 bp    DNA     linear   UNA 
DEFINITION  Ceratocystis fimbriata isolate CMW15049 15049_TAG_L008_R1_002_trimmed_contig_15, whole genome shotgun sequence
FEATURES             Location/Qualifiers
     Transcript      5109..6371
                     /score="0.65"
                     /source="AUGUSTUS"
                     /g3.t1
     CDS             join(5109..5895,5950..6371)
                     /source="AUGUSTUS"
                     /transcript_id="g3.t1"
                     /gene_id="g3"
                     /score="0.89"
                     /score="0.74"
                     /frame="[complement(6798..6800): 0,
                     complement(6801..7219): 2, complement(7274..8060): 0]"
                     /label="Alpha pheromone receptor"
     gene            5109..6371
                     /score="0.65"
                     /source="AUGUSTUS"
                     /g3
     Initial         5109..5895
                     /score="0.74"
                     /frame="0"
                     /source="AUGUSTUS"
                     /transcript_id="g3.t1"
                     /gene_id="g3"
     intron          5896..5949
                     /score="1"
                     /source="AUGUSTUS"
                     /transcript_id="g3.t1"
                     /gene_id="g3"
     Terminal        5950..6371
                     /score="0.89"
                     /frame="2"
                     /source="AUGUSTUS"
                     /transcript_id="g3.t1"
                     /gene_id="g3"
     Transcript      7120..9009
                     /score="0.62"
                     /source="AUGUSTUS"
                     /g2.t1
     CDS             join(7120..8379,8461..9009)
                     /source="AUGUSTUS"
                     /transcript_id="g2.t1"
                     /gene_id="g2"
                     /score="0.92"
                     /score="0.67"
                     /frame="[complement(4160..4162): 0,
                     complement(4163..4708): 0, complement(4790..6049): 0]"
                     /label="Hypothetical"
     gene            7120..9009
                     /score="0.62"
                     /source="AUGUSTUS"
                     /g2
     Initial         7120..8379
                     /score="0.67"
                     /frame="0"
                     /source="AUGUSTUS"
                     /transcript_id="g2.t1"
                     /gene_id="g2"
     intron          8380..8460
                     /score="0.92"
                     /source="AUGUSTUS"
                     /transcript_id="g2.t1"
                     /gene_id="g2"
     Terminal        8461..9009
                     /score="0.92"
                     /frame="0"
                     /source="AUGUSTUS"
                     /transcript_id="g2.t1"
                     /gene_id="g2"
ORIGIN
        1 GCTATGGTCG TATGTTCGGA ATATAGCGCG TTTATCGGAC ATTATATCTT GATTGGCCGG
       61 CGCCGACAGA GAAGTTCAAA TCTAAGCAAA CCTGCAACTG CTGACCGCCC AGGAGTTACT
      121 GGAAGATGAC ATCAGCCAGC ACCTCCTGTC CGGAATACGC CGTCGTATTG CTGCGCAATA
      181 ACAGTAGGTA GACGTTAAAT AATACAATAA CGATAACAAA TGGGAGCCCG TTTTGGGAGT
      241 CCGGAGTCGC TGTAACTGGT GCTGAAGACT CTGGCAAGTA TCACGAGAGA TGGTGACATT
      301 ACTGTCTACT CAAGTCTAAG GCCTTCTGCT AGCCAAACAT AACGAGGCCA CTGGTGAGCA
      361 TGTAAGCCTC TGCTAAGGGT ATGGAGCCAA AAAACTTGAG GACAAGCTTC CAAAAAAATA
      421 AAAGCAGCAT GGTACGCCGC AACCTCGAGT TCTCCTAGGA AAAAGAAAAC AATGGCCGGA
      481 GCTTAGGCTG TGCTGTTCGA ACCCCGCTTA GAGGCAGGCT ACTGCCCCCA CCAGCTACCT
      541 AGTAGCATTT GCAGCACTCA GGGCATCCTA GAATGGCGCA GCCATCATCA AAGGCGGGCA
      601 AACAATAGAG GAAAGGCGAC GGCAAGGAGG TGCATGAAGC AGAGAAGCGA TGAGGAGGAG
      661 CGAGATGTGT GCGTGGGGTT GGAAGACTCT CGGAATCTAA GCACATCTGA AACTACTAAA
      721 CGCTCAGGAG TTGCACCGGA ATATGAGACC AGCCAGAAGT CTGCTCGACC AAGAAGACTG
      781 GCTGTATGTG ATATCCGCCA AGTTTTTGTT TTTTTCCCTC CGGATTCGAA TAGAGAAGCC
      841 GGATGGTTGA AGGCGCAATG GCCCCCAATG AAAGTTCCTT TGAGAAAGCG AGTCCTCTTC
      901 TCGCTGCATG ACGTCAACTT GCACATAGTT TATGCCCTTT GCCTCGTTCT TCCAACACTC
      961 GCTGTCTAGC AAGCCACATC CAGTTTTCAG CCAGTAACAC AAAATTATCA GTGCACTTGG
     1021 ATAGTCACCA TAGCATATGC ATCACGCATG GTATTACAAA CTTGGATTTG TCAAAGTTTT
     1081 GCATGGAGAG AGGACTTTTT CTATCCATGT GCCATGGGAC AGCTCGATGC AAGGCCCAAT
     1141 AGGGATAGGG CCCGAGCGAC TTCATTTTTG CAAGTGATTC CAGCTTAAGA TATCGTGAGA
     1201 AGAATAGTGG TAGGCGGTGC CCATACGAAA TTCTAAAATG AGCGAGGCTA GGGTTGTGCT
     1261 AATGAAATCT CTGTTGGTAA TTGTTTCCTC GTGATTAGCT AGGAATTGTA GTTTAAAGCC
     1321 CTGGGTAGTG GGAAGTAGTT TCCCGGATTT CTTATCAGCA TGATAGTCTT GTGAAAACGA
     1381 TGATCACTAG AACGTGTTCA TTTCTGGTAC AAGGAAACAC TAGGGTTAGT ATCTTGATAT
     1441 AACCCCGAAC TCTATAGCCC CACATTTTCG CAAGAAAAAA GCTGGACGGC CAACGTCAGG
     1501 AAACAGGCAG GTTTCGAACA TTTCCACGAC ATCAGCTCTC GACAAACTAC AGGCCACGAT
     1561 ACAAATCCAC TTGCCGAATC CTCCATCTTG AATTTGAATT TTCAATTTCC CAAAATAAGC
     1621 AAGCGACCGA CATGGCTCCT CGCGGTATCA CTGGCCCCGG CTACAGAGTC GCTCCTCGCG
     1681 GCTTCTTTGG CTCGACTTAC GATGCTCTTA CCAGCTCCGA GAACGCATCG GTCGTGCGCG
     1741 GAGTGGCTAT CTTTGGTGTA AGTACTCCTC CTGCTGCTCC TGCTGCCGGA TATTTGGAAT
     1801 CACTGGAGTG ATGGCGGGAG TGGGGAGTTG CTTGAAGGGG ACCTCTATTA ACGATTGAGA
     1861 ATCTAGGTCG CTGTTACTTT CTTCGCTAGT GGCTTGGGTG ATCTGTTTGT GCCTAGGTGA
     1921 GTGGCCTCTC GGCTCTAATG GGAAATACGG GCGGGGGCTG GTTCACTCGC TCTGTGTCAC
     1981 CCTGCCTCTG TCTGGATGGG ACTGAAGCTA ACGGATGAAC CTGGGAGTAT AGCCAGTAGA
     2041 AGTCGTCACG GAACTGGAGA TCGAGGCCGA AAGATTGAAG TTGGCTTGAG CGGAGGTTCA
     2101 TACAAGAAAT GGCTCTATTT ATGACGCGCT ATCTCTGCTC TAGCGGTGTT GGAAGATAGC
     2161 ACGGACTACT GGGGGTGTGT ATCGCCGCCT ATATTACCAC CGTGTATGAA TACCGGTATT
     2221 GGCGAGGGTG AGAAACGTGC TTTGGTGGCT GCCTGTAAGA TTAGCTTGGG TTATCTGGTA
     2281 TGTGCACTGC TCATCACGGG GCTGGCACAA TGGAGGGGGG CGGGATAGGC TTTAGTGCTC
     2341 TTTGGAGTAA AATGATCAGT TTTATTTCTT TACGGCTTGC TAATAGTTGC AGTGTCACCC
     2401 AAGCACTGTC AGAGTGTATA GAGACGCAGC TGCAGGGTCT GCGTGTCTTC CTTTGCGTTA
     2461 CAGGCTGGCC AGTGGACCTG ATTTGAAATA TCAGATGCGA TGTCAGGGTC GGTATGGCTT
     2521 GCTGCAAAAG AAAGTAGCCC TCAAACCGAC GTATATGAAA ATGGTGACCT GAGATGGGCG
     2581 GACACGAAAA GGAGATTATG AATGGTCTTA GGGCTAGACA GATGCGAGAT GAACATGGTA
     2641 AGAGGGGACA AATGAGAAAG CAGTAGTGGA GCACTGTTCC ATCCTGAGTC GTCAGTCGTT
     2701 CATGGCGGTT TGATAAAGAA AGACACTGTA GGAAGCGGAA CAGAATGGAA TATGACAGCG
     2761 CGCATGGCAA GGAGACTACA GCTGCATACA GACATGAGTT CAAACATACG TGCGTCAAGT
     2821 TAAACACATG CACCGCTGTC GCTTGCTGCT GTGGCACCGA TACTGGCGTT GGCGTTGACA
     2881 TTGACAGGAT GAGGAGAAGC GACAAGACCA GTATGCATCG GAAACAAGGC CATTGCAAAG
     2941 ATCAAGGGCT GGGACTAGGC TGAGCCGACA GGCCGCTGTT AGCCTGGGAG CAAGCAAGAC
     3001 AAGGAGCACA GACGCTATAT CCACACCTCG CAGTACAGGT GCGGGGGCGG GCCAAGCAAG
     3061 TATGGTCACA AAACGAAAGG GGGATGTGAA AGATGCTGCA CGCCATGGAG GAGATGCAGG
     3121 CTTTGGCCAT TGGCGGTGCA GGCAGCTAGT CACAATTCTT AGGGGCATGA GCAACCTGTA
     3181 CGTGCTGTAT ATGAATAGGA AGCTAGGGCT TCCCTTGTTG AGAGAGCTGC AGCTGAATAG
     3241 CAGTGCAACG GATAACTAGC TGAACTTGGG TTTATCTAAC GTCTACCGGA ATCACCAAGA
     3301 TCAAACGGGC GAACAGATAA CTGGCGCTAG AGCTAGCAAG TCTGCACTGC AAGCACGGCA
     3361 GATTGAGGCA GGAAGCGCCT GCTAGGAGCA CGAGAAAAAG AGCAAACAAG ACGAAAGCGT
     3421 ATCTTGTAGA GTATAACCAG CTGGCAAGCC TCAGATGTTG AGTGAAACTG TGTGTGATTA
     3481 GCCTCCTTTA CGCTTTATTG CGTAGTGGGC AGGCGGTAGG AATGGGCCAA GACCAAGCCT
     3541 AGACCGGCTT TGCTCTGCTT GACTTCCGAT AGCTACAAAG AGGTCATCAG GAGGCGTCTG
     3601 GGCCCAATTC TGCTCGTTTA TTTATTTTAG TTTATCGTTT CTTTTTCCAT GTCGAGGTGC
     3661 GGATCGGCGA ATAGCAGTGG CAATAGCAAT CACCGGCCCC GCTTTTCGGA GGTATAATGT
     3721 TAAGCCTGGA CCCACTAAAC TAAAGAACAA TAGCAAGCGA GAAAGACACC TTTTAACCCA
     3781 AAAAGGAAAC ATCCTGGTCA AAACTGACAG GGGCGGTCCT CGATATAAGA GGCAATGCAA
     3841 AATTGGCAAC AATAAAAAAT CAGGTAATTT AATGGGAGCA ATGGCGGCAG GCAGCTTGTA
     3901 GAGTAACTGC CTGTGTATGG TCTCAATTTT ATTTCTAATT TACCGTTTGA TTCATCTCCC
     3961 TCCCTATCCA TTCAATGTTT CTCCCGGCTA CTATACCATT ACCATCTTTC TTCCATTCCC
     4021 TGCTTGCTTG CATCCCACCA GGGCCGGTGA TTTGCGCTGC AATGTGATCA TAGAAAGGAT
     4081 CTGGCAAACT CGCAGTTGGG CTAGCACCAG GAGTACGAGC AGAACAACCA AAAGAGATCC
     4141 GGGCGCCTGA GGGCAGACGA AGCGAGCTGG GGTCTGTAAG TCACACTCCT TCAGAACAGC
     4201 AGCCCACCAT GGAAAAAGAT GCGAGTGAAA GATGCTGCTA GACAGGACAT GACAGAACGA
     4261 TCCTAGATGC CGGCTCTCGT TTCTTTAATA CCTCTTTGAT TCCAGCTCCA GCTTCATTAT
     4321 TGTGAAGCTC AGTGCCAAGT GCCTTTGAAA GTGGCGTTTC TTTTCCTTGT CTCTTTTTGA
     4381 AATATAGTCT CTCCGTTTCC TAACCCCAGC GTCACTATTC CTTATTGGCC TGCCGTTGCC
     4441 TACACATCTT TCATTGTTTC TTTGCTGTCT TGCCACTGGC AGAGTTGGTG CATGAAATCT
     4501 CGCATTTCGA CAAATCAGAT TGCGATATAT CTAGTTTCAG GCCATACCCT TTCTTACCAC
     4561 TTTCGTTGAA ACCATTCTCT TTCTCGCTGA GCTGAGCCTT TGCTGTGTGT AGTACAAAGC
     4621 TCATGACAGG CCTGGACGGA GAACGCTAGG GCTGGCATGA TAACCACATC GATATCTGGC
     4681 TACTGGTAGA CTGCGGCTTT TTCTCTATGG CGTACCTCTA GTTCTCCTGC TCTTTGTCTA
     4741 TGATTCTTTG AGTTTCTGTG GTCATATCCT GCCTTCTCCC CCATCCTCTT CTTTGGTATT
     4801 CTGCGATATT ATATGTTAGC TTCTAAGACT TTTCTTTGTT ATCAATCCCC ACGCCCCGGC
     4861 TAGTCTGCCG TGTATATAAT GAGTAAGGGC TCCATATCGT CTTCATCTCC CTCCAACCTT
     4921 CTCGCTGCAT CATCCATCTT TCTCAGAGAC AGACTTCAAG GCCGTCCTTC TTTTCCTTTT
     4981 ACTATATAAT TTCTACTCTC ACATTGCATT GGCTCTGGCT CTCACCGTCC AAGACAGGGC
     5041 ACTCTTCTGC ACCTTGACTG CCTTTGCTTC TACTGATAAG TTTCCAAATC TTTGCCCATC
     5101 TGTTCACCAT GTCTAATCAA GACAATGCCA CTCCGGGCTC TAGCAGCGCC TTTAATCCGT
     5161 ACACCCAAAT CTTCAATATC ACACTGTCAG ACGGGGTGAC TCAGATTGGC GTATCTCTGG
     5221 ATGACATGAA TTACGTTGTT GGAATCTACT ACTCCCAGTC CATCTCCTAC GGCGTTCAGT
     5281 TTGGCCTTTG TGGTGGCATC TTCCTAGCTC TGGTGACGTT TAGCTTGCCT GAACGCATGC
     5341 GCAAGGTCAG CGTGAGGCTG CAGGCAGCCG CCCTCTTGGT CAACATGTTC CGTACACTGC
     5401 TGCTGGCGCT GTACTACCCC TCCAATTTCA CCGAGCTGTA TGACCTGGCT AGCGGCGAGT
     5461 ACCTGAAAGT CAATAATTTG GACTTTTTCG TAAGCATTGG GTCCAATGCT GCCGGAGGGA
     5521 TGACGTTCCT TTTGATTCAG TGCATTTTGA TGATGCATTT GTGGACGATA ATGCAACTGT
     5581 GGCCGCCAAC GATCAAGTGG GTAACCATGA CAGTTTCAGT TCTTTCTAGC ATGGCACTTT
     5641 TGGCTCTAAA GATTGTGGTT TATGTGCTAT ACAGCCAGGC TGCACTGCGG ATAGAGCCAG
     5701 TTAGTACATA TACCGGGCGG CTTTTCTTTG TGTCGAACGT CTTTTTCGCG GCCAATATCT
     5761 TCTGGTTTGC GGGTCTGTTC AACGTGAAGC TCATCATGCA TCTTGTCAAG AACAAGCGCT
     5821 TCCTTCCTTC ACGCAACAAA TTCACACCGA TCGAGGTCTT GGTGGTTACC AACGGTCTCA
     5881 TGATGGTCAT TCCGAGTAGG TCTTATCGTC GCTTTTGTAG TCTGGGCACG CACTAACACA
     5941 TGGCTCTAGC CATCTTCGCT AGTCTCCAAC TAACGCGCAT GGCGTTCCGC TTCGAAGTTG
     6001 TCCCCTGGAT GATGACGTCC ATTATCTGCG TGCTTTCCTA TGGCTCTCTC GTTGCCCAAC
     6061 GTATCTCAAA CAGCCCTATT CAAAGTTTCG CCAATATCGG ATCACCCAGC GGCTCTAATG
     6121 GCAATAGGAA CAACCGCTCG CTCAGTCTCA ACAACCACGG CTTGATTTCG ACGAATGGGG
     6181 AGCCTATGGC AAGCGGCTCT CGTAACCTTG AAAACGAGTC GCACCCTGGC AGGGCCCACA
     6241 TGGTACGCGC TGGCACATCA TGCAGCCTTT CGCCCACAAA GATGGACATT GAGGCTAGAG
     6301 CTGTGCTTGT TGAGCGGGAC TTGGATCAAC AGAGCGAGAA GCGCATGGCA AGTGGCAGAG
     6361 AAGAGGTGTG ATTAGCTGTT GAGCTCGCAG AAGGCGATTG GTTTTCTTTG TGTCTCTTTT
     6421 GGCTCTCATT TTCATTTTCA TTTTCGTTTT TCATTTTTCC TTTGGGAAAG TGAGAGTTTG
     6481 CTGCTGTGGA AAGAAAATGC AATGCCATGA TATACGTTGT TTATAAAAGC CGTGTATGCT
     6541 GTACTGTAGG AAGTACTTTG TATCCTTATT GCCTATGACT TTTATATATA TAGTGCATCA
     6601 GTCTGTATCC TGTGTCACCT AACCCCTCCA CAATAGGCAC TTACTTGCTT CTTCTCAAGC
     6661 TTGGGTAGCT GCGCTGGTTC CCATTTTGAC TCCATTCCCG TTGTTGCGCG TCCCTTCCGT
     6721 TTCATCATCG CGAGTTTGTC GCGTGTTTTG ATCTCTTTAT GCACACAAAC TTATGCTGAA
     6781 ATTTCTTCTC ATGCTCTTTT TTTCTTCTCT TCTCCCTTCT CCTCTCCTCC CCCTCCTCTT
     6841 CTTTTTTCTT TGCCGTAGAG GACACCTTCT CATCCGCCGT CGCCCGCCCG CTCCCCCGCC
     6901 CACACTCCTT CCCCAAGAAA CGGAAATCCA GTCACTTGTT CCGTCTCGTC TCTTATACAT
     6961 TCATATAACA ACCACGGCGC GCATTTATCT TGGCTGACTC CTGCGCATAG ACGTGCTGCG
     7021 TTTCTCTCTT CTCTTATCAA GTCTTTTCTT CTTGTTTGGT TTTGGTTCTC GAGTACTGAC
     7081 TGCTTTGTAT TCACTATTTA ATTATCGGCA TATTTACAAA TGGCGGCAGT ATTCTTTCCT
     7141 CCCACATGTG CTCCCGGCTC TGGCCCAGCC GGCTCCTCGA TCCCAGACCA GATACCCCGA
     7201 ACTCCGCCGT CGCCTTGTCC GGTCTCTAAT TCCCCTTCCA ATGCCGCTGC TACTGACTCA
     7261 TCATGCGATT GCAAACCAAT GATGCCTATT ATGCAGCGAG CCCGGCCCCG CCCTCGACGT
     7321 CGCTGGAAGC TTCCCAGCTA CGACAGTAGC TCTGCTTCGG CCTCTGATCC CGAAGCCCAT
     7381 GTCTCTTCTC TCGAAGATGC CGACTCTATC CCAGCGATCG AGTCTCGTCA CCGCGGACAT
     7441 TGCCCAACAT TGACTACAGC CACTTCGGCC CAAGGCCTTT CCACTCCTTC ATCGGACGCT
     7501 CCGTCCTACT CGACAGGCCT ATCATCACTA CAGCCCAACC CTTCGTACCC GTCTTTGATG
     7561 CGGTACAATT CCTGTACAAC TGCCCCGATA AAACGAACTC GCAATATGTC TCCGTATCCG
     7621 CTTCTGTCCT CTGCTACTAC AACCACAACC ATCGCCACAG CCGCAACCAA AGAATTTGCC
     7681 CCCCCTCTTC CTACTAGTAG CGCGCATGTT GCTACTGCCT CCGACATAGC CTCGGATGAC
     7741 GATGATGGCT CATCTTGGCT AGTCATAAAA AGCCCCGCTA GAAGCAAAAT TCCCATTCCT
     7801 CTACATAGCT ATAGACGAGC AAACACAATG GGCGACTCTA AGCGTTTTCG CTCGAATAAT
     7861 AATACGTGGT ATTCATCTGT TGTCTCCGCA ATCCGAAAGG TCGGAGAGCC CAGTGACGAG
     7921 TATGACAAGA TCGAAATCAC GGGCCAGCTA CGCCTATCTT CCCCTCGTCC CCATGGCCTC
     7981 CATAGAAGCT CAACCTCAGC CGCACTCTCT AGGCTGCATT CACGCTATCG CTCAAACTCC
     8041 ACGATGACCA ACTCTGGCTT TTCTTCCACG GCAGACGACG AATACAACAC TGATTCTTTC
     8101 TATGAACCTC AGATGGAGTA CCGAAAGCCT ACAAAACTCG CTGGGTATCG ACCAAAGTCT
     8161 GATGCACACC CTTTATCTAT GGCACCCATG TCTGCCACCA AAAACACCAG TGCCACCTTT
     8221 ACTGGAAAGC CGAAACGGGC CTTGAAAAAC ATTTCGGAGA CCCTTCTAAC TAGGCTATGG
     8281 CACTCTGATC GCGAGGATTC TAACTCGCCT GTTGAAGATA GCCTCAACCT TGAACTGTCG
     8341 CTGCCAGAGC CCCACTCTCA ACCATTGGAA CAACCTAACG TTAGTCACAA TCCACGGGCC
     8401 AGGCAAAGGG CATATAACAA GCGAGCAGAC TCTGGATGGA GCTTAAGTTT GGGGTCTTAG
     8461 TTTGCACCCC GGGCCAAGCA AAGTCGAAGT CCACTCGGTG CAGCCAACAG CACTGCCATG
     8521 AATTCCATGG CCCCTGCTGC TGTTAATGGT GCTTCTGTGC CTGCACCCAC CAAGCCTCTC
     8581 CAACTCCCCC CCGCTGAGCC GGAATGGCCC CAAAGCCGTC AAGCCCCACG CCATTCATTT
     8641 TTTAGTCTCA AGCTCGGCCA TGGCACACAT GGCAATCTGG AGAATACGAA GAAGAAAGGC
     8701 AACTTCCGGA GGCAGTTGCG CTTCCGAGGC TTTCACCACG AAATTGGCAG TGAAACAGAT
     8761 GCTGCTGCGG TGCACGTACC CCAATGGCTT CCCGAAGACT GGAAGCCATT TGCACAATTG
     8821 ACTCTTCTAG AGAGTCTCCA GCGCCAGGCT CTCACAGAAG ACCCTGCCGA GTGGCAGCCG
     8881 TACAATGCCT CCGCTGCTAG CTGTGTTTTG CAGCATCCCC GACCCAACAG ACACTGGGGA
     8941 AGAAAAGAGA GGGCAAAGTG GCAGTACATG GGAGATACGG CCCGTCACTT CAATACAGCT
     9001 GAAGCTTGA
//
