# Supplementary material for: Lineage-specific diversity of pheromone response pathway genes is independent of mating strategy in Ceratocystidaceae
Source: BMC Genomics. 2026 Feb 23;27:320. doi: 10.1186/s12864-026-12527-y (PMC13037118; doi:10.1186/s12864-026-12527-y)
Supplement: Supplementary file 5 — Supplementary Material 5. [file 12864_2026_12527_MOESM5_ESM.gbk]

LOCUS       Be.basicola_A_pheromone     39366 bp    DNA     linear   UNA 
FEATURES             Location/Qualifiers
     Transcript      complement(28..1336)
                     /score="0.18"
                     /source="AUGUSTUS"
                     /g1.t1
     CDS             complement(join(28..276,323..501,781..1336))
                     /score="0.66"
                     /score="0.41"
                     /score="0.46"
                     /source="AUGUSTUS"
                     /transcript_id="g1.t1"
                     /gene_id="g1"
                     /frame="[2211..2766: 0, 3046..3224: 2, 3271..3516: 0,
                     3517..3519: 0]"
                     /label="Hypothetical 4"
     gene            complement(28..1336)
                     /score="0.18"
                     /source="AUGUSTUS"
                     /g1
     Terminal        complement(28..276)
                     /score="0.46"
                     /frame="0"
                     /source="AUGUSTUS"
                     /transcript_id="g1.t1"
                     /gene_id="g1"
     intron          complement(277..322)
                     /score="0.4"
                     /source="AUGUSTUS"
                     /transcript_id="g1.t1"
                     /gene_id="g1"
     Internal        complement(323..501)
                     /score="0.41"
                     /frame="2"
                     /source="AUGUSTUS"
                     /transcript_id="g1.t1"
                     /gene_id="g1"
     intron          complement(502..780)
                     /score="0.29"
                     /source="AUGUSTUS"
                     /transcript_id="g1.t1"
                     /gene_id="g1"
     Initial         complement(781..1336)
                     /score="0.66"
                     /frame="0"
                     /source="AUGUSTUS"
                     /transcript_id="g1.t1"
                     /gene_id="g1"
     gap             complement(3547..8864)
     source          complement(<8865..>39366)
                     /organism="Berkeleyomyces basicola"
                     /mol_type="genomic DNA"
                     /submitter_seqid="Contig8"
                     /strain="CMW49352"
                     /isolation_source="plant root"
                     /host="Betula sp."
                     /culture_collection="CBS:142796"
                     /db_xref="taxon:124036"
                     /country="Netherlands"
                     /collection_date="1974-06-01"
     Transcript      complement(11346..13413)
                     /score="0.88"
                     /source="AUGUSTUS"
                     /g6.t1
     CDS             complement(join(11346..12821,12877..13413))
                     /score="0.88"
                     /score="1"
                     /source="AUGUSTUS"
                     /transcript_id="g6.t1"
                     /gene_id="g6"
                     /frame="[27403..27939: 0, 27995..29467: 0, 29468..29470:
                     0]"
                     /label="Alkaline phosphatase"
     gene            complement(11346..13413)
                     /score="0.88"
                     /source="AUGUSTUS"
                     /g6
     Terminal        complement(11346..12821)
                     /score="1"
                     /frame="0"
                     /source="AUGUSTUS"
                     /transcript_id="g6.t1"
                     /gene_id="g6"
     intron          complement(12822..12876)
                     /score="1"
                     /source="AUGUSTUS"
                     /transcript_id="g6.t1"
                     /gene_id="g6"
     Initial         complement(12877..13413)
                     /score="0.88"
                     /frame="0"
                     /source="AUGUSTUS"
                     /transcript_id="g6.t1"
                     /gene_id="g6"
     assembly_gap    complement(16671..21598)
                     /estimated_length=4928
                     /gap_type="within scaffold"
                     /linkage_evidence="paired-ends"
     gap             complement(16671..21598)
     Transcript      24073..24288
                     /score="0.61"
                     /source="AUGUSTUS"
                     /g5.t1
     CDS             24073..24288
                     /source="AUGUSTUS"
                     /transcript_id="g5.t1"
                     /gene_id="g5"
                     /score="0.61"
                     /frame="[complement(16528..16530): 0,
                     complement(16531..16743): 0]"
                     /label="A pheromone"
     gene            24073..24288
                     /score="0.61"
                     /source="AUGUSTUS"
                     /g5
     Single          24073..24288
                     /score="0.61"
                     /frame="0"
                     /source="AUGUSTUS"
                     /transcript_id="g5.t1"
                     /gene_id="g5"
     assembly_gap    complement(25770..29171)
                     /estimated_length=3402
                     /gap_type="within scaffold"
                     /linkage_evidence="paired-ends"
     gap             complement(25770..29171)
     Transcript      complement(34058..36742)
                     /score="0.16"
                     /source="AUGUSTUS"
                     /g4.t1
     CDS             complement(join(34058..34151,34239..34717,35877..36102,36305..36444,36740..36742))
                     /score="1"
                     /score="0.96"
                     /score="0.84"
                     /score="0.45"
                     /score="0.88"
                     /source="AUGUSTUS"
                     /transcript_id="g4.t1"
                     /gene_id="g4"
                     /frame="[4074..4076: 0, 4372..4511: 0, 4714..4939: 1,
                     6099..6577: 0, 6665..6755: 1, 6756..6758: 0]"
                     /label="DNA replication complex GINS protein PSF1"
     gene            complement(34058..36742)
                     /score="0.16"
                     /source="AUGUSTUS"
                     /g4
     Terminal        complement(34058..34151)
                     /score="0.88"
                     /frame="1"
                     /source="AUGUSTUS"
                     /transcript_id="g4.t1"
                     /gene_id="g4"
     intron          complement(34152..34238)
                     /score="0.9"
                     /source="AUGUSTUS"
                     /transcript_id="g4.t1"
                     /gene_id="g4"
     Internal        complement(34239..34717)
                     /score="0.45"
                     /frame="0"
                     /source="AUGUSTUS"
                     /transcript_id="g4.t1"
                     /gene_id="g4"
     intron          complement(34718..35876)
                     /score="0.18"
                     /source="AUGUSTUS"
                     /transcript_id="g4.t1"
                     /gene_id="g4"
     Internal        complement(35877..36102)
                     /score="0.84"
                     /frame="1"
                     /source="AUGUSTUS"
                     /transcript_id="g4.t1"
                     /gene_id="g4"
     intron          complement(36103..36304)
                     /score="1"
                     /source="AUGUSTUS"
                     /transcript_id="g4.t1"
                     /gene_id="g4"
     Internal        complement(36305..36444)
                     /score="0.96"
                     /frame="0"
                     /source="AUGUSTUS"
                     /transcript_id="g4.t1"
                     /gene_id="g4"
     intron          complement(36445..36739)
                     /score="0.96"
                     /source="AUGUSTUS"
                     /transcript_id="g4.t1"
                     /gene_id="g4"
     Initial         complement(36740..36742)
                     /score="1"
                     /frame="0"
                     /source="AUGUSTUS"
                     /transcript_id="g4.t1"
                     /gene_id="g4"
     Transcript      37228..38070
                     /score="0.49"
                     /source="AUGUSTUS"
                     /g3.t1
     CDS             join(37228..37293,37356..37494,37550..38070)
                     /source="AUGUSTUS"
                     /transcript_id="g3.t1"
                     /gene_id="g3"
                     /score="0.49"
                     /score="1"
                     /frame="[complement(2746..2748): 0,
                     complement(2749..3266): 2, complement(3322..3460): 0,
                     complement(3523..3588): 0]"
                     /label="Golgi SNAP receptor complex member 1"
     gene            37228..38070
                     /score="0.49"
                     /source="AUGUSTUS"
                     /g3
     Initial         37228..37293
                     /score="1"
                     /frame="0"
                     /source="AUGUSTUS"
                     /transcript_id="g3.t1"
                     /gene_id="g3"
     intron          37294..37355
                     /score="0.49"
                     /source="AUGUSTUS"
                     /transcript_id="g3.t1"
                     /gene_id="g3"
     Internal        37356..37494
                     /score="0.49"
                     /frame="0"
                     /source="AUGUSTUS"
                     /transcript_id="g3.t1"
                     /gene_id="g3"
     intron          37495..37549
                     /score="0.49"
                     /source="AUGUSTUS"
                     /transcript_id="g3.t1"
                     /gene_id="g3"
     Terminal        37550..38070
                     /score="0.49"
                     /frame="2"
                     /source="AUGUSTUS"
                     /transcript_id="g3.t1"
                     /gene_id="g3"
     Transcript      complement(38370..39366)
                     /score="0.91"
                     /source="AUGUSTUS"
                     /g2.t1
     CDS             complement(join(38370..39024,39083..39366))
                     /score="0.91"
                     /score="1"
                     /source="AUGUSTUS"
                     /transcript_id="g2.t1"
                     /gene_id="g2"
                     /frame="[1450..1733: 0, 1792..2443: 1, 2444..2446: 0]"
                     /label="ATPase assembly factor ATP10"
     gene            complement(38370..39366)
                     /score="0.91"
                     /source="AUGUSTUS"
                     /g2
     Terminal        complement(38370..39024)
                     /score="1"
                     /frame="1"
                     /source="AUGUSTUS"
                     /transcript_id="g2.t1"
                     /gene_id="g2"
     intron          complement(39025..39082)
                     /score="1"
                     /source="AUGUSTUS"
                     /transcript_id="g2.t1"
                     /gene_id="g2"
     Initial         complement(39083..39366)
                     /score="0.91"
                     /frame="0"
                     /source="AUGUSTUS"
                     /transcript_id="g2.t1"
                     /gene_id="g2"
ORIGIN
        1 CCGGCGAGCC TTGCGGGAGG GAACCTCCTA CAAGGGTGTG GCGACGCCTC CTTCGGTGCG
       61 CCTATGCGTT GCAGCGCTAT CTTTCACATG AAGCTTCTTG ACATCGGCAG GCTTTCGTTG
      121 GCCAGCGATT CTCATAGGCG GATGCTCCTT ATTCTGTGTG CTGGGTAACT GCATCAAAGC
      181 TTCCCTTGAT GGAATGTGAA AATTGAGGTG GACCTTTTTT CGCAATCCTG GGCGTCTCGA
      241 TTCTTCCACG GAGTCAATGA GCATGTCGGT AACGCCCTTT TTGGCACGGC GCAGATGTAG
      301 TGTAGTTCTC GGGATGGTTT ACTCTTCTAT CGACTCTTCG CGAGCGCCTA GCCACTGCTT
      361 CTCTCGAGGT GCTTTGACCA GAGTGGGGAG AAAGTGAGAT TAGGCGATGA CGAGCGTGGT
      421 GCTTGGCGGT GGGCGTCTGG CTTTCGGTGG ATTGCACGAG GTGTCGGCTT TCTTGAAAGT
      481 GTGCTCGGGT GGTGTCGCTG TCTAGGCATA TCAGGTTTGT ATTGTCGACG TTAATTCAGG
      541 TTGACCTAGA GGTTGTCACG CCCTTTTCCA TATTCTCGTT GGGGAGTGCG GTCAGCTCCG
      601 CGGCGGCAGG TGTTCAGCAG GTTTCCAGAT GGGAGCCTTG ACTCGTCGAG GGAACAGAGG
      661 GGGCCACTCA ATTGCGTCGG GTTGGGCTTC TGAAACAGCA TTTCTGGGCT GTGTGTGGCT
      721 TAGTGTGGGT TTTCGAGAAG GAGTAGGCAC GGAATTCTGC TGTGCAGGTC GTCTTCGTAC
      781 CGTCTGGTCT CTGCAACAGT GGAATACGTC TGTCAGTCTT GGTCTTGTCG TTGGCCCATT
      841 TGATCGCGCG GAATACATCT CTCGTTTCGT TGAATCCGTT GATGATCTTG CTCATGAGGG
      901 CCCTCTTGGC CTGGACGACC GCCCATTGCA TTGCCTTTTG CTCCTTGACG TATGCCGCTC
      961 GCAATGTGAG GTCTCCCAGT CTTTCTCGAG TTTTGTCGCG TGCCTCCCTC ATCCTGGCGT
     1021 TGCGCCGTTT GCAATTTTCG TTCCACCATG GTTTGAGGTC GGTGTTGGGT GGTGTTTTCG
     1081 GTGTCGACAC ATCCAGTGCC CTTCCCACTG CTGCGACTAG TCTCCCGGCA AGGTCGTCCG
     1141 CTCTGTCTGC TCCGCTTCCG CTACCGGTGA GCAGCCACTC CAGGCCGCTG TTCTCTCTTG
     1201 CGCACTCCGC CACGAAACGG TCCATATCCA TCTTCCCTAG TCTCCACCTT GCCTCTGGTC
     1261 GTTTTCGAGA CGCTCTCGCT TCTATCTCTA GCTCGAGTAT CTCGTGGTCG CTTGTGCTTC
     1321 CGGGAACAAC TTTCATGCGG GTCTCCCATT TCACTACCGC CGCGTGCGGC ACCACGACCA
     1381 GATCTATCAC CCTCCCGGCT CTGTGCGTTG GTTCGTCTCT CTGGTTCAGC ACAGTCAGCC
     1441 CTTGGTCAGT CAGCCAATTT TCCAGGGTCA TCCCGTCGTT GTTTTCTTTG TCGTTGGCGT
     1501 CCCAGGGGAG ATTGGTTCTT GCTTTGTTTG GCTAGCGACT CATACCCGAG GTCCAAGAAG
     1561 TCGTGACGTC CGTGAAAAAA CGAAGAACCG AGGAAGGCTT GGTGTTTTCC AGTATAAAAT
     1621 GCATTTCTCA TTCTCTCCTT GTTTCTTGCT CTTAGATTTT CGATCAACCG ATCACACAAC
     1681 GGTTTGGTTT TGGATTTCAC ACTTCTGCGT GTTAGATTTT GCTTCTGCTT AATTCCATTC
     1741 TTTTCCGATT CAAATAAGTC CCTATCAACC CCCACTACTT ATCAAACGTC TACCCCGAAA
     1801 TCAACGTTTG ATTGTTGTGT ATTTTCACTC ACTTGATCGT TGAATTGTTT CAGTTTGATC
     1861 AGCTTTACTT GATTTTGAAT TTTTCAACGT CCACCTACTG TTATTGGCAG GCAATACAAC
     1921 GGCTCATTTA ACATCTGTGG CTACCACGCC TTGGCAGCTT CAAAATGTCG GAAAATAGCG
     1981 ATCATGACAG CCTTGATGAA CCCTGAGGAG ACTCACGAGC GTCTAGCGTC CCAGTCAGCA
     2041 CCAGAAAGTC CACAAATGAC GGTGGAACAG GCGATCAGTC GGTGAAGAGG AATGTTCAAG
     2101 ATTCCTGAGA TGGTCTGGTG CTGGAAATGG CCTTACATAC CAGATCTTGA ATGAAAGAGC
     2161 AGGTCATCAC CGGACGAAGA GTATAACTAA TGAAAAGAGC AGGTCTACAC CTGGACGAAG
     2221 AGAAAAACAA CTGGAAACAC GCGAGGCTCG CAGCCTCCAG AGCGACCCTA AAGTCACCCG
     2281 ATGGTCCCAG AAAAACACAA AACAGAAATC AAAACGAGAC AAACAAGAAA AAAAAATTTT
     2341 CCCCAGATAA ACCTTAACCC CCACAAGAAG TTGAACCTCC CCACAACATT CGTTCGACCG
     2401 AGAAACGTGG CCAGACACAA AGTCGACCAT CCAAAAGCAG CGTGGCATGG GAAAACCCGA
     2461 GTCGTTAAGC AGGTGAAAAA CCATACCAGG TGAGCCTCCG AGGCTAGGGG CGTATCTTCG
     2521 CTTTCGATAG TGGCCGCCGC ACCGAACCAT GGCTGAGGCT CGATGCAGTC CCCGAGTGCC
     2581 ACGCAGGACA AAGGAAAGAC AAAAGAAAAA GAAAAGAAGG GATGAGCTGT CTGAACCTTT
     2641 AAAGGACAGT CCCGAGTTGC AAGATGGATC CACGAGTTGT TGTGTGTAGC GGGATGAAGG
     2701 GCTTCCCCAG GGTTAGGGTC TGCGATCACT CTGATAGCCT CTTTTTGCGG GAGAACTTTC
     2761 AAACAATCCA CCCGCCCGGT TAGCTCAATC GGTAGAGCGT GAGACTCTTA ATCTCAAGGT
     2821 TGCGGGTTCG ACCCCCGCAT TGGCTCAATT CCCAGTGCTC CAGATTCATC TGGATTCCTT
     2881 CGAACCTCCT TCGGACATCT TTTTTGGCTG TATCGCGATT TTTTTTGTGT AACCTTGCGA
     2941 AAGGTAGGCC AGTAGGCAGG GCTGGTGTTG ATAGGTGATA GAATTGGTTT TTTTGGCCCG
     3001 TCTCGCGAGT AGAACGGGTT AATAAAGACG GCGCGGATCG GAGACCGCCT AAGAGCATGT
     3061 TTGGGTCTGC CCCCGGGGCC CACAAAGGTG TCCCGCAGCT TCTTCCAGAA GTTGATAGGC
     3121 ACAAGCGCGG GGCACCTGGC TGGCTGCCAA GGCGGCTAAA GCACCACTGT GCTGCGTCGC
     3181 CCCCGCCGTG CGAGGACTGA GGCGCACCCA CAGGCGCCGC CACTCCCGCT CGCTCCCCGT
     3241 CGAGCCGACC ACCGCCCGTC CCTCCACCTC CCAGTGAGGG GCTCCTCCGG GCCTCTCGAC
     3301 TTGCGCGCAT GCGCTGCCAC TCTCTCCTGT TTGCTCGTTT CCCTTTCTCT CTCTACTTCC
     3361 TGTCTTTCCT TTTGTTACTT TTCCTTTGTC ATGTTCTATC TTTTCTTTTG GGTTTGGTCT
     3421 TCTACAGTGT AAAGGCCGAG GCTTGGGTCT TGTTTTGGGG TCTTACAAGC GAAGGACAGC
     3481 CCATTGCGCT GGGCGGTTGG GGGACCCTCC GTCATTATAA CTTCGAGCAG TGAGGATTTT
     3541 CTGTATNNNN NNNNNNNNNN NNNNNNNNNN NNNNNNNNNN NNNNNNNNNN NNNNNNNNNN
     3601 NNNNNNNNNN NNNNNNNNNN NNNNNNNNNN NNNNNNNNNN NNNNNNNNNN NNNNNNNNNN
     3661 NNNNNNNNNN NNNNNNNNNN NNNNNNNNNN NNNNNNNNNN NNNNNNNNNN NNNNNNNNNN
     3721 NNNNNNNNNN NNNNNNNNNN NNNNNNNNNN NNNNNNNNNN NNNNNNNNNN NNNNNNNNNN
     3781 NNNNNNNNNN NNNNNNNNNN NNNNNNNNNN NNNNNNNNNN NNNNNNNNNN NNNNNNNNNN
     3841 NNNNNNNNNN NNNNNNNNNN NNNNNNNNNN NNNNNNNNNN NNNNNNNNNN NNNNNNNNNN
     3901 NNNNNNNNNN NNNNNNNNNN NNNNNNNNNN NNNNNNNNNN NNNNNNNNNN NNNNNNNNNN
     3961 NNNNNNNNNN NNNNNNNNNN NNNNNNNNNN NNNNNNNNNN NNNNNNNNNN NNNNNNNNNN
     4021 NNNNNNNNNN NNNNNNNNNN NNNNNNNNNN NNNNNNNNNN NNNNNNNNNN NNNNNNNNNN
     4081 NNNNNNNNNN NNNNNNNNNN NNNNNNNNNN NNNNNNNNNN NNNNNNNNNN NNNNNNNNNN
     4141 NNNNNNNNNN NNNNNNNNNN NNNNNNNNNN NNNNNNNNNN NNNNNNNNNN NNNNNNNNNN
     4201 NNNNNNNNNN NNNNNNNNNN NNNNNNNNNN NNNNNNNNNN NNNNNNNNNN NNNNNNNNNN
     4261 NNNNNNNNNN NNNNNNNNNN NNNNNNNNNN NNNNNNNNNN NNNNNNNNNN NNNNNNNNNN
     4321 NNNNNNNNNN NNNNNNNNNN NNNNNNNNNN NNNNNNNNNN NNNNNNNNNN NNNNNNNNNN
     4381 NNNNNNNNNN NNNNNNNNNN NNNNNNNNNN NNNNNNNNNN NNNNNNNNNN NNNNNNNNNN
     4441 NNNNNNNNNN NNNNNNNNNN NNNNNNNNNN NNNNNNNNNN NNNNNNNNNN NNNNNNNNNN
     4501 NNNNNNNNNN NNNNNNNNNN NNNNNNNNNN NNNNNNNNNN NNNNNNNNNN NNNNNNNNNN
     4561 NNNNNNNNNN NNNNNNNNNN NNNNNNNNNN NNNNNNNNNN NNNNNNNNNN NNNNNNNNNN
     4621 NNNNNNNNNN NNNNNNNNNN NNNNNNNNNN NNNNNNNNNN NNNNNNNNNN NNNNNNNNNN
     4681 NNNNNNNNNN NNNNNNNNNN NNNNNNNNNN NNNNNNNNNN NNNNNNNNNN NNNNNNNNNN
     4741 NNNNNNNNNN NNNNNNNNNN NNNNNNNNNN NNNNNNNNNN NNNNNNNNNN NNNNNNNNNN
     4801 NNNNNNNNNN NNNNNNNNNN NNNNNNNNNN NNNNNNNNNN NNNNNNNNNN NNNNNNNNNN
     4861 NNNNNNNNNN NNNNNNNNNN NNNNNNNNNN NNNNNNNNNN NNNNNNNNNN NNNNNNNNNN
     4921 NNNNNNNNNN NNNNNNNNNN NNNNNNNNNN NNNNNNNNNN NNNNNNNNNN NNNNNNNNNN
     4981 NNNNNNNNNN NNNNNNNNNN NNNNNNNNNN NNNNNNNNNN NNNNNNNNNN NNNNNNNNNN
     5041 NNNNNNNNNN NNNNNNNNNN NNNNNNNNNN NNNNNNNNNN NNNNNNNNNN NNNNNNNNNN
     5101 NNNNNNNNNN NNNNNNNNNN NNNNNNNNNN NNNNNNNNNN NNNNNNNNNN NNNNNNNNNN
     5161 NNNNNNNNNN NNNNNNNNNN NNNNNNNNNN NNNNNNNNNN NNNNNNNNNN NNNNNNNNNN
     5221 NNNNNNNNNN NNNNNNNNNN NNNNNNNNNN NNNNNNNNNN NNNNNNNNNN NNNNNNNNNN
     5281 NNNNNNNNNN NNNNNNNNNN NNNNNNNNNN NNNNNNNNNN NNNNNNNNNN NNNNNNNNNN
     5341 NNNNNNNNNN NNNNNNNNNN NNNNNNNNNN NNNNNNNNNN NNNNNNNNNN NNNNNNNNNN
     5401 NNNNNNNNNN NNNNNNNNNN NNNNNNNNNN NNNNNNNNNN NNNNNNNNNN NNNNNNNNNN
     5461 NNNNNNNNNN NNNNNNNNNN NNNNNNNNNN NNNNNNNNNN NNNNNNNNNN NNNNNNNNNN
     5521 NNNNNNNNNN NNNNNNNNNN NNNNNNNNNN NNNNNNNNNN NNNNNNNNNN NNNNNNNNNN
     5581 NNNNNNNNNN NNNNNNNNNN NNNNNNNNNN NNNNNNNNNN NNNNNNNNNN NNNNNNNNNN
     5641 NNNNNNNNNN NNNNNNNNNN NNNNNNNNNN NNNNNNNNNN NNNNNNNNNN NNNNNNNNNN
     5701 NNNNNNNNNN NNNNNNNNNN NNNNNNNNNN NNNNNNNNNN NNNNNNNNNN NNNNNNNNNN
     5761 NNNNNNNNNN NNNNNNNNNN NNNNNNNNNN NNNNNNNNNN NNNNNNNNNN NNNNNNNNNN
     5821 NNNNNNNNNN NNNNNNNNNN NNNNNNNNNN NNNNNNNNNN NNNNNNNNNN NNNNNNNNNN
     5881 NNNNNNNNNN NNNNNNNNNN NNNNNNNNNN NNNNNNNNNN NNNNNNNNNN NNNNNNNNNN
     5941 NNNNNNNNNN NNNNNNNNNN NNNNNNNNNN NNNNNNNNNN NNNNNNNNNN NNNNNNNNNN
     6001 NNNNNNNNNN NNNNNNNNNN NNNNNNNNNN NNNNNNNNNN NNNNNNNNNN NNNNNNNNNN
     6061 NNNNNNNNNN NNNNNNNNNN NNNNNNNNNN NNNNNNNNNN NNNNNNNNNN NNNNNNNNNN
     6121 NNNNNNNNNN NNNNNNNNNN NNNNNNNNNN NNNNNNNNNN NNNNNNNNNN NNNNNNNNNN
     6181 NNNNNNNNNN NNNNNNNNNN NNNNNNNNNN NNNNNNNNNN NNNNNNNNNN NNNNNNNNNN
     6241 NNNNNNNNNN NNNNNNNNNN NNNNNNNNNN NNNNNNNNNN NNNNNNNNNN NNNNNNNNNN
     6301 NNNNNNNNNN NNNNNNNNNN NNNNNNNNNN NNNNNNNNNN NNNNNNNNNN NNNNNNNNNN
     6361 NNNNNNNNNN NNNNNNNNNN NNNNNNNNNN NNNNNNNNNN NNNNNNNNNN NNNNNNNNNN
     6421 NNNNNNNNNN NNNNNNNNNN NNNNNNNNNN NNNNNNNNNN NNNNNNNNNN NNNNNNNNNN
     6481 NNNNNNNNNN NNNNNNNNNN NNNNNNNNNN NNNNNNNNNN NNNNNNNNNN NNNNNNNNNN
     6541 NNNNNNNNNN NNNNNNNNNN NNNNNNNNNN NNNNNNNNNN NNNNNNNNNN NNNNNNNNNN
     6601 NNNNNNNNNN NNNNNNNNNN NNNNNNNNNN NNNNNNNNNN NNNNNNNNNN NNNNNNNNNN
     6661 NNNNNNNNNN NNNNNNNNNN NNNNNNNNNN NNNNNNNNNN NNNNNNNNNN NNNNNNNNNN
     6721 NNNNNNNNNN NNNNNNNNNN NNNNNNNNNN NNNNNNNNNN NNNNNNNNNN NNNNNNNNNN
     6781 NNNNNNNNNN NNNNNNNNNN NNNNNNNNNN NNNNNNNNNN NNNNNNNNNN NNNNNNNNNN
     6841 NNNNNNNNNN NNNNNNNNNN NNNNNNNNNN NNNNNNNNNN NNNNNNNNNN NNNNNNNNNN
     6901 NNNNNNNNNN NNNNNNNNNN NNNNNNNNNN NNNNNNNNNN NNNNNNNNNN NNNNNNNNNN
     6961 NNNNNNNNNN NNNNNNNNNN NNNNNNNNNN NNNNNNNNNN NNNNNNNNNN NNNNNNNNNN
     7021 NNNNNNNNNN NNNNNNNNNN NNNNNNNNNN NNNNNNNNNN NNNNNNNNNN NNNNNNNNNN
     7081 NNNNNNNNNN NNNNNNNNNN NNNNNNNNNN NNNNNNNNNN NNNNNNNNNN NNNNNNNNNN
     7141 NNNNNNNNNN NNNNNNNNNN NNNNNNNNNN NNNNNNNNNN NNNNNNNNNN NNNNNNNNNN
     7201 NNNNNNNNNN NNNNNNNNNN NNNNNNNNNN NNNNNNNNNN NNNNNNNNNN NNNNNNNNNN
     7261 NNNNNNNNNN NNNNNNNNNN NNNNNNNNNN NNNNNNNNNN NNNNNNNNNN NNNNNNNNNN
     7321 NNNNNNNNNN NNNNNNNNNN NNNNNNNNNN NNNNNNNNNN NNNNNNNNNN NNNNNNNNNN
     7381 NNNNNNNNNN NNNNNNNNNN NNNNNNNNNN NNNNNNNNNN NNNNNNNNNN NNNNNNNNNN
     7441 NNNNNNNNNN NNNNNNNNNN NNNNNNNNNN NNNNNNNNNN NNNNNNNNNN NNNNNNNNNN
     7501 NNNNNNNNNN NNNNNNNNNN NNNNNNNNNN NNNNNNNNNN NNNNNNNNNN NNNNNNNNNN
     7561 NNNNNNNNNN NNNNNNNNNN NNNNNNNNNN NNNNNNNNNN NNNNNNNNNN NNNNNNNNNN
     7621 NNNNNNNNNN NNNNNNNNNN NNNNNNNNNN NNNNNNNNNN NNNNNNNNNN NNNNNNNNNN
     7681 NNNNNNNNNN NNNNNNNNNN NNNNNNNNNN NNNNNNNNNN NNNNNNNNNN NNNNNNNNNN
     7741 NNNNNNNNNN NNNNNNNNNN NNNNNNNNNN NNNNNNNNNN NNNNNNNNNN NNNNNNNNNN
     7801 NNNNNNNNNN NNNNNNNNNN NNNNNNNNNN NNNNNNNNNN NNNNNNNNNN NNNNNNNNNN
     7861 NNNNNNNNNN NNNNNNNNNN NNNNNNNNNN NNNNNNNNNN NNNNNNNNNN NNNNNNNNNN
     7921 NNNNNNNNNN NNNNNNNNNN NNNNNNNNNN NNNNNNNNNN NNNNNNNNNN NNNNNNNNNN
     7981 NNNNNNNNNN NNNNNNNNNN NNNNNNNNNN NNNNNNNNNN NNNNNNNNNN NNNNNNNNNN
     8041 NNNNNNNNNN NNNNNNNNNN NNNNNNNNNN NNNNNNNNNN NNNNNNNNNN NNNNNNNNNN
     8101 NNNNNNNNNN NNNNNNNNNN NNNNNNNNNN NNNNNNNNNN NNNNNNNNNN NNNNNNNNNN
     8161 NNNNNNNNNN NNNNNNNNNN NNNNNNNNNN NNNNNNNNNN NNNNNNNNNN NNNNNNNNNN
     8221 NNNNNNNNNN NNNNNNNNNN NNNNNNNNNN NNNNNNNNNN NNNNNNNNNN NNNNNNNNNN
     8281 NNNNNNNNNN NNNNNNNNNN NNNNNNNNNN NNNNNNNNNN NNNNNNNNNN NNNNNNNNNN
     8341 NNNNNNNNNN NNNNNNNNNN NNNNNNNNNN NNNNNNNNNN NNNNNNNNNN NNNNNNNNNN
     8401 NNNNNNNNNN NNNNNNNNNN NNNNNNNNNN NNNNNNNNNN NNNNNNNNNN NNNNNNNNNN
     8461 NNNNNNNNNN NNNNNNNNNN NNNNNNNNNN NNNNNNNNNN NNNNNNNNNN NNNNNNNNNN
     8521 NNNNNNNNNN NNNNNNNNNN NNNNNNNNNN NNNNNNNNNN NNNNNNNNNN NNNNNNNNNN
     8581 NNNNNNNNNN NNNNNNNNNN NNNNNNNNNN NNNNNNNNNN NNNNNNNNNN NNNNNNNNNN
     8641 NNNNNNNNNN NNNNNNNNNN NNNNNNNNNN NNNNNNNNNN NNNNNNNNNN NNNNNNNNNN
     8701 NNNNNNNNNN NNNNNNNNNN NNNNNNNNNN NNNNNNNNNN NNNNNNNNNN NNNNNNNNNN
     8761 NNNNNNNNNN NNNNNNNNNN NNNNNNNNNN NNNNNNNNNN NNNNNNNNNN NNNNNNNNNN
     8821 NNNNNNNNNN NNNNNNNNNN NNNNNNNNNN NNNNNNNNNN NNNNTGTACC TTGGGCGACG
     8881 CCTGAAGTCT TCCCCAAGCA ACCCCATCGG TTACTTTTTT TACTGATCAT CAGTTCTTCA
     8941 ATCCCTCACC GGCTCAAGCT ATCCTCTCCG GGCCTATGTA CACTTCCCAA AAGCCAAGCA
     9001 CCCCCCTTTA TCTCTTGATG CGATTGACCA AACAAGGTCC GGTGGGGGCT ATTGTTCAAG
     9061 GTTCGATGGT CTTCCCCACG GTACTATTCC GGGGTCATCC AACCAATCCT CGCTCGGGCT
     9121 ATTGCAAAAA TCGGAACTTC GTGTCCTTGA TCTGCCAATA ACCACAGGCT CCGCATTACA
     9181 AAACACTACG GCACCCTCTG GCCTGACTGG CTCTCTAGAG TCAGTCATGT ATCCCCCCGC
     9241 CTTTCCCACC GTGACGCCCC ATTACGATGT TGTTAGGCCA ACAGCATGCT CGCGGATCTC
     9301 GCGATGACCG CGCCGCAGCC TGCGCCCCCG GGAAACCTGT TTCGCGGGCG AAGCCGGTGT
     9361 GCGCCGCGGC GGCGAGTGCG GCAGCGCAGG CCGCCGTGCA ACGCCTCCGA AGGCGAGCCG
     9421 GGCCACACAG GCACCCGACC AGCGCCCCGC GGCGCCGGCC CCGCACACCC ACGCGCGTGC
     9481 ACACCGCGGC GGCGTTTCTT TAGAGACTAC CGCACGATCT AATAAGACAC GCAGATATAC
     9541 TCACTAACCT CCTCCTGCGT CTTCAGTGTG TGTGTGTGTG TGATGCTTAC TACTAGTACC
     9601 AGATCTCTTC AGTACCGACC CTCAATGGCA AGAGAGGCCC TCGGAGCCAC GCCAATACAT
     9661 CCGATCGGAC GGCGCCGGTG GCAAGGCACA GAGGCAGTCA CTCGGCTTAC CACCGGCCCG
     9721 TAGTGCGGCG AAGAATCCAC GTCACTCGGC TGGGGTCACC GGCGGGCCCC AACAGAAAAT
     9781 TACAATGCGC ATGCTCCCCG CAACCTGCCA ACGTCCCCCA CACGCCATCC AGACCCGGCC
     9841 AGCCAACCCC ACCAGCCCCG CGTGAAAACT CCCACTCCAT GCGACGACCG CTGTCTGCCG
     9901 CAAACCTGCC CAGCCGGGAG GCCCGCAGCC CCTGGCCCGC GACAAAACGG CGCACGTCCC
     9961 CTCCCCGTGC ATCACGGGTC AACGGCTGTT CCCTTCCACC GCGCGCCTCT GCCGCGTGCT
    10021 TGGCCCTTAT CGCCGGTGGG CTGCCTTCAT GGACAAGTCA ACATAATGCA AAAGCAAATC
    10081 CGATTCCACT GACCAATGCT ATGCCGTTCA GGAGAAATAG GTTTCTTTTT TGGTTGGTCA
    10141 ATCCAAGGCG CTTCGTCCTA CCCACCTGCA TATCCGTCAG CCCACATGTC GCTCTCACCG
    10201 AGAAAGAACA GTGTGGAACT CTAAAGCCCT GTGGGAGAAC AGGGACAAGT AGTTCAGCTA
    10261 TGAGTTCGTT GCTGTTAGCT GCAGAAGTTT CCCAAGTATC GCTAATCTGA TATGAGTATG
    10321 TTCAAGAGTC CAGATAGATT ATCTGCGACC GGGGATGGTC TAAGTGGACT GGAGTAGTCA
    10381 TAGAAACGCA CCCTGTGGTA CAGACAGGCC AGACAGACGC TGCAGGAGAG TGGGTTTCTC
    10441 CCCCTTCTTG CGATTTGCGC CAGAGGTCCG CGTAAGGATC TGCTTTGTTA CGGCCACTGC
    10501 CCATAGCACG CGGGCTTCGC CTCTGCGTTG CGTCGACGGA GTCAAGCGGA GAGGCGCTTA
    10561 TCTTCTTGCC GTTGGGTAGA AGAGGCGATT TGAACGCACG CTTGCGCTCT GTACGTTCAG
    10621 ACAACAGTCA GAACCGGCGG CAAGACGAGA GGTCGCCGGC TAACAGTAAT ATCCATGTTA
    10681 GGAAACCTGA GTTCCAATGT GCGTTTGCCT CAAAAAAGTC TAGTCTTTCT GCCATATGTT
    10741 TTGATGCATA GATATTGCGG CAGAAGTGTC TAAAATCGCT GGGTCAAATG ACTTTCAAAC
    10801 GGCCAGTCAA AAAGATTTGG GCTGCATGAT TCTGGGCTTT TGCTTCTTTT GCTTCTGTAT
    10861 GTATTTCTTG GTACTAGTTT TAGTCCCCTG TCGTATGTCG AGAATCCCTC GCGAGTAGAC
    10921 AGGCTAATGA ATACTTTCAA ATTCAACTAA AGAAAGCCGA ATAATTCTTT CATGTAGCTT
    10981 GGTAACGTTA AATACAGTCA AGTCAAGTCA AGACAGGTTA ATAATGGCTT CCGAGTTCAA
    11041 ATTCAAACTT TCATCATGGT ATATCTCCGC TTTACGGATG AATGTTTAAT ACTCATAGAG
    11101 GTTGTTCATG TTGAATCAAG TCAAGCTACG TCAATTCACT TCGCCTGTAT CCTGGCTTCC
    11161 ACTGACTGGC TTTCATGGCT TACGGTTAGC TCTCCACATA ATAGACACTT GCGGCCACCA
    11221 ACTTCCCTCT ACTTCTCGGT TTCTCAGGTA TGGATTGTCT GAATTACTCC TAACTAACAG
    11281 GTATATATGA CCCATCTTAC ATTATCACAC TTTGAATTCC CCTCCTTCGA AATTATTTCC
    11341 TCCATCTAAA AGCGATCAGC GGCTTGGCGA CTAGGACGCT CCTCAAAAGT GGTACCGTCA
    11401 TCAGTGCGGG CAACACCGAG ACCCAGGCAT TCAGCGATTT TATAGAACAC GTCAACATTG
    11461 TTGTAAACAC CACCAAAGTT GGCCTGGCAA GGGCCCAGAG CAAAGACAGG GACGTCGGTT
    11521 AGTGAGTGGA CACCACTATA CTCCAAGGGT CCCAGTGTGC CATTGAGAAG CAGACCATTA
    11581 GGGGCATCCT CGTCATTGAC GAAGAAATCC TTGATGCCCT CACGCTCCAT AACAGGATAG
    11641 CGGGGACCCT CAGAGTGCAC GCGGTAGTTC TCACGGCGAT CGGGAACACC CGCGGCGCCA
    11701 GCTGCAATGG CATATCGGGG CTCCCAGTTC ATGGGGAAAT TCGGTCCAGT ACCATAGCTG
    11761 ACGCCGGGGA CAGGCTTGGT GTACTGCGAC TCGCCAGACT GGCCGTAGGT ACCAACGGCC
    11821 TTGCGCTTGT CGCGCATATT TTCAGTCTCG GCAATGTACT TGGTGTCAGC AGAGCCAAAG
    11881 ACATCAAAAC CGTGACCGTG GTCAGCAGTG ACAACGATTT GGGTCTCTTC GAAGATGCCA
    11941 AGTTGCTTGA GTTGGTCGAT GGTCTTGCGA ACAGTGTCAT CGAGCTCCAG AAGGTCACCC
    12001 AGAGCGCGGT CATAGTCTAG GTTGTGCATC TGCTTGTCGA TCGAGGCAGC CTCAACCATG
    12061 AGAAAGAAGC CTTCGTTCTC GCTCCTAGCC TTCATGATCT CAATGGCCTT GCTAGTCATG
    12121 TCTTTGAGAT CTGGGACATT GAGAGCAGAG CCTTCCTTTT CACGGGGGTG GTTGTTCATC
    12181 TTGGCAAGGT TCTCGGTGTA AATTTTGCGA TCCAGCCAGA CTGGAATAGG GCCCTGGGAG
    12241 AAAACACCCA CAGCACGAGA GTCAGCTGTC AACTCATTCA AAGCAGTCTT GTCGTTCACA
    12301 ATATTGTAGC CCTTGTCAGA GAAAGCAGCA TAGTAGTCCT TGCCCTGGTA GGACTTTTTG
    12361 TTGGGAAAGA AGTATTCAGC ACCACCACCA AGGTAGACCT CGGGGCCACC ATGGTTTGTC
    12421 CAGGTGTAGT TGGTAATACC GTTCAGGGCC TGGTCAAGAA GCGCACCATA GTGCATACGG
    12481 GTGCGGGTGT GAGCAGTCAG GGCAGTGGGG GTAGCATCAG GGAGATGGGC GGTAGAAACA
    12541 GCGCCCCAGC GCATGCCGAG CAGACGGGTA ACGAGCTCCA CAATGGTCTC AACCTTGGGA
    12601 TCATCAAATG CGTCAGCAGA AGAGTCAGAG TAGACACCCA TAGAGTCCAC GGTGGACTTG
    12661 TGACCGCTGA ACAATGAAGC TGCTGAGTTA GCCGAGTCGG TCAAGTAAGA GTCAACCGAA
    12721 TGGGTCATCT GGTGGCCAAG CACGGGGAAG GTATCCATGG CCATACGGGA CTGGTACTTT
    12781 CCGTTGATAG ACTTGTGGCC TAGTAGCCGG GCAGCAGTAA TCTAGGGATG TGGTTAGTGA
    12841 TATACTGTAT GTTATGGAAT AGGACAGAAA GCTTACCATG TTAGTAGTCA TACCATCACC
    12901 AATGAAAAGA ACAACGTTCT TGGCCTTGCG CTTGGTAGAA GTTGGGCGCA CGACCCAGTT
    12961 GGCGACTGTA GTCTCGCCGT TGTAGTAGGT CAGAGTGACC TCGTAGCTTC CGGGCTCAGT
    13021 GAGAGCGATG CGGCGGTAAA TTCTTGACGC AACATTTACC ATGCTCTTAG AGCCTGCATC
    13081 TTCAGCAAAC ATATCCTCAT ACCAGCCAAA CTGCCATTTT TCCATCTCAG GCTCCTGGAC
    13141 CTTGAAGAAC TCAGTGATGG GCTTAGGCTT ACTCCCAGCT TTACCGATGG TGACAGTGAA
    13201 GCCCTCATCA GGAACGCCGT TGTTGAAGGC CTCGGAGCCG TTCAGAGGAG CGTGAACCTC
    13261 GACACGAAGA TCGAAGTACT GACCGGGGAG GAAGTCGGCC TGGTCAGGCG GGAGAACGCA
    13321 GCCAAGTTTG GGGCAAGTAC CCAGACGCTG GTAAGTCTGC GCAGTCGCAA GAGAGACTGA
    13381 GGCCACCAGC GCAAGAGAAG CGAACTTCGC CATGGCTAGA AAGTGAAGGA TAAAGCCAAG
    13441 AAGAGAAGCG CAAAACAAGA TACAGTCAAC AAATCCTTGG TGATTGGAGT CAAGATGAAT
    13501 AGATGTGAAA GACCAATGAG ATGGTGGATG TGAGTGAAAA GAAGAAAGTT AGGATCAACA
    13561 CATAGGGGAA ACACGTCTTA AGTACTGAGA ATGAGATGTA AGTGAGATCG TGATGTCCGC
    13621 CAGAAAGCAA AGCACGTACC AAATGTTGTA GGGTGGGCCA TTGTTCCGTC GAAGTTTTGT
    13681 TTATCTACAC ACCCACGTCT AGTCTCTTAG TATCTTCTCT TGGATTTTTA TCTTTCTTTT
    13741 GCCCTTTCGA CTTCCTGTAG TGCGCCTTTA CCCTCGTTCT ACCGATATTT TGCTGGCATT
    13801 TTTCTTCGCT AGTAGGCCTA TGATCTACAC TTCTGAAAGT AGCAAAACTC TCAAGCAAAA
    13861 GATTGCGCAT GGTAGCAAGC TACTGAAGTG ATACATAGGT CTAGCGTGTA GTTCATCTGT
    13921 TTAACTATTC TATGCTCAGT GGCAAAGCCA AAGTCACGAT ACATTTTCTG ATGTCAAGGT
    13981 CTCTCTACAC TAGTATAGCG GTGTAGCCGC GGTACATCCA AGGCATTATT ACTTGATTTT
    14041 GAACTTGGCT AGCTAAAAAC GTCAAACTCC ACCATACTCA GATTCTTCTT GGCGTGGGGG
    14101 TGTAAACTAG AAGCAAGTGT GTAATATCAA TGGGCGAAGG GCGCGTGTAC ATATGACTAG
    14161 GCCATGACAG CAATGAGCAC TATGTACGGG ATCATGTTAG CAGCAAGTTT ATTACAGTTA
    14221 GAGTTGAGAC TGTAAGTCTC AGTACACGAA GTCCCTATGG GATTACCACC AACTAGCGCT
    14281 GCCATGGATA GCCTGCATGA TTTGCGGAGA TGGGGCCGGA AGCTAGAAGC GGACACGGGA
    14341 GCGGAAGAGG AGACTTTGGC GGTGACAGAA AGGCTTCTTC CGCCCACCAA GGCCATAAGT
    14401 ATAGTGTGGT TTAAACCTAG GAACGCGCGC TCGCCAGGCA GCAGGATGAA GTATATTTCC
    14461 CGACAGGGCG GGAATATGAC GGAGATGGTG TAGTTGTCAT TGTAGAACTT TCAAGCTGCC
    14521 AAACTTGTGG AGTAAATCCC CATTGATGAA TCATGCACGC CAGGCAGCAA AATAAAGTAT
    14581 ATTTCCCGGA AGGATGAGGA TGAGGGTCGA AAAGCCTCGG TAAAAACTGC TATGGAGAAA
    14641 AAGCAAGTCC CAAAATAACA GCCCAGCAAC ATCAGTTTCA CCAAGACAAA GATCCGTAAA
    14701 CCGGCAGTAC ACCGAGCAAG GGTGGCTACT GACCATGACC TTGGCCCTTG CGAATACGGA
    14761 GGCTAGATGT GTAATCGATT TCAGCCCCCA AGCGACAATA AGAGGTCATC CGACAAAACG
    14821 AGACTAGATA TCCGCCTTGT CTACGGGTTA TGGATAGCCG AGTATGTGAT AGTTGACTAA
    14881 CAATGTTGTG TAACCTAAAG TTTTCGAAGA TTCGACGAGT CAGACCTTCT CTTAGCAGCT
    14941 TCTAGATTGT TGCTTCCTTC GGCAACGTGC GATGCCCATT ATGAAGACGC AATTATACAC
    15001 AAAACACATG TGTTTCTCAT GTTGTTGGTC GAGTTTATAT ACCCTAGATG CTCTCTTGTG
    15061 CCCTTTTGTT TACACGTAGC TACAACGCTG GTTACTTGTG CCGTTTGCCG GTGTTTGCTC
    15121 ATACTCAAGG TCTCCATGCA AGTCATGAGC GTGCTTGGGC CACATCAGAT CTTCCTGCGC
    15181 GCATCTTAAG TGTCTTCCTG TCCGTATAGC GGCCATTCCC ACAGCACTTT GTACCGCCGG
    15241 ACCACCAGGA TCGCCAGATT CTTCCTGTAT AAAAGCTGCG GTATAGCTTT GACATGGCTG
    15301 CCTAGCTGCA GTTAATGGTC CTGGCTTAAA GCCACCACGC CGTCTCTGAC ATACTGGCCC
    15361 AAAATAACGC AGCACGGTTT TCAGGGCAAA GGAAGGGGAC CATCGCTACG TTAAGCTTGG
    15421 ATGTTGTTGA CGGCGCGGTT AAATATGATT TTGGTAGACG ATAAATATAG TCAAGTCAAG
    15481 TCAAGTCAAG GCGCGGTTAA AATGGGTACA AGAGGCCCGC AGCTAACCGA ACCCAAGGCC
    15541 CACAATTAAA TCGCGCCATC GCGCATCGGA AAAAAAAGTT CAATGGCTCG CTCTCATTAT
    15601 GATGTCAGAT TTTACAACCT TCCCTCCTAC AACCCTCGGG GGGGTACCTT TGAGGTCGGC
    15661 CTCCCCCCCC CTCGAGCCTA TGCTGAGGGC CTCACGAGGA CAGCAACACG ATCCCAATGC
    15721 TGCTGCCATT CTTGTCTTTT CAACACGACA ACGAGTTGCA AAGCCCGAGT CCGCTTTTTC
    15781 CCAACTTTGA GGGATTTCCT CGCCGTCGAC TCGCCCCTTT TCACGACACC TCCTCGCGAT
    15841 CGCCGGCCCT TCATCCGCGC TACACACAAC AACTCGTGGA TCCATCTTCG CAACTCGGGA
    15901 CTGTCCCTTT GAAGGTTCAG ACAGTCCACC CTCGTCGTTT CTTTTTCCTT TGTCTTTCCT
    15961 TTGTCCTGCT GTGGCTCTCG GGGACTGCAT CGGGCCTCAG CCATGGTTCG GTGCGGCGGC
    16021 CACTTCGAAA AGCGGAAGGA ACGCCTAGCC TCCGGAGGCT CACCTGGTAT GGTTTTTCCC
    16081 CGCTCAACGA CCGGGTTTTC CCATGCCACG CTGGTTTTGA TGGTCGACTT TGTGTCTGGC
    16141 CACGTTTCTC GGTCGAACGA ATGTTGGTGG GGATGGTTAA CTCCTTGTGG GGGTTAGGGT
    16201 TTATCTGGGG AAAATGTCTT TTTCTTTTTT TTCTTTTTTT TTTTTTTTTC TTTTGTACTT
    16261 GTGTTTCTTG CTGCTCATAG CGGAGTGTGG ACCACTGGTT CTTCGGGCTT GGGGATGTGC
    16321 GCCATCCCGA ACACACAGAA ACTATGCGGC GTGTCGAGCG GAGGACTTTA AATTTCCGTC
    16381 GGGTAACCAA TCCGGCGTCG TGTGATCTTA GTGATTTTGG TAGACGTTAA ATATAGTCAA
    16441 GTCCAAGTCA AGATGTCACG ATTTTTATTG AAATTATCTT TCGCCGAAAA TCGATCCAGC
    16501 AAGAAGACAA CCTGTCACTG GGATAGACGA CGTCGAAAAC ACTTGTAGAC GAACGATGAA
    16561 AGAAAGAAAA AACAAATGAA TATGTAGGTT TTAGTCTAGT CAATAGAAAC ATGAGTGACT
    16621 CTTAATGCCC TCAGGAATAG AAACCAGAAC TACGGTATCT GTATTTCTAA NNNNNNNNNN
    16681 NNNNNNNNNN NNNNNNNNNN NNNNNNNNNN NNNNNNNNNN NNNNNNNNNN NNNNNNNNNN
    16741 NNNNNNNNNN NNNNNNNNNN NNNNNNNNNN NNNNNNNNNN NNNNNNNNNN NNNNNNNNNN
    16801 NNNNNNNNNN NNNNNNNNNN NNNNNNNNNN NNNNNNNNNN NNNNNNNNNN NNNNNNNNNN
    16861 NNNNNNNNNN NNNNNNNNNN NNNNNNNNNN NNNNNNNNNN NNNNNNNNNN NNNNNNNNNN
    16921 NNNNNNNNNN NNNNNNNNNN NNNNNNNNNN NNNNNNNNNN NNNNNNNNNN NNNNNNNNNN
    16981 NNNNNNNNNN NNNNNNNNNN NNNNNNNNNN NNNNNNNNNN NNNNNNNNNN NNNNNNNNNN
    17041 NNNNNNNNNN NNNNNNNNNN NNNNNNNNNN NNNNNNNNNN NNNNNNNNNN NNNNNNNNNN
    17101 NNNNNNNNNN NNNNNNNNNN NNNNNNNNNN NNNNNNNNNN NNNNNNNNNN NNNNNNNNNN
    17161 NNNNNNNNNN NNNNNNNNNN NNNNNNNNNN NNNNNNNNNN NNNNNNNNNN NNNNNNNNNN
    17221 NNNNNNNNNN NNNNNNNNNN NNNNNNNNNN NNNNNNNNNN NNNNNNNNNN NNNNNNNNNN
    17281 NNNNNNNNNN NNNNNNNNNN NNNNNNNNNN NNNNNNNNNN NNNNNNNNNN NNNNNNNNNN
    17341 NNNNNNNNNN NNNNNNNNNN NNNNNNNNNN NNNNNNNNNN NNNNNNNNNN NNNNNNNNNN
    17401 NNNNNNNNNN NNNNNNNNNN NNNNNNNNNN NNNNNNNNNN NNNNNNNNNN NNNNNNNNNN
    17461 NNNNNNNNNN NNNNNNNNNN NNNNNNNNNN NNNNNNNNNN NNNNNNNNNN NNNNNNNNNN
    17521 NNNNNNNNNN NNNNNNNNNN NNNNNNNNNN NNNNNNNNNN NNNNNNNNNN NNNNNNNNNN
    17581 NNNNNNNNNN NNNNNNNNNN NNNNNNNNNN NNNNNNNNNN NNNNNNNNNN NNNNNNNNNN
    17641 NNNNNNNNNN NNNNNNNNNN NNNNNNNNNN NNNNNNNNNN NNNNNNNNNN NNNNNNNNNN
    17701 NNNNNNNNNN NNNNNNNNNN NNNNNNNNNN NNNNNNNNNN NNNNNNNNNN NNNNNNNNNN
    17761 NNNNNNNNNN NNNNNNNNNN NNNNNNNNNN NNNNNNNNNN NNNNNNNNNN NNNNNNNNNN
    17821 NNNNNNNNNN NNNNNNNNNN NNNNNNNNNN NNNNNNNNNN NNNNNNNNNN NNNNNNNNNN
    17881 NNNNNNNNNN NNNNNNNNNN NNNNNNNNNN NNNNNNNNNN NNNNNNNNNN NNNNNNNNNN
    17941 NNNNNNNNNN NNNNNNNNNN NNNNNNNNNN NNNNNNNNNN NNNNNNNNNN NNNNNNNNNN
    18001 NNNNNNNNNN NNNNNNNNNN NNNNNNNNNN NNNNNNNNNN NNNNNNNNNN NNNNNNNNNN
    18061 NNNNNNNNNN NNNNNNNNNN NNNNNNNNNN NNNNNNNNNN NNNNNNNNNN NNNNNNNNNN
    18121 NNNNNNNNNN NNNNNNNNNN NNNNNNNNNN NNNNNNNNNN NNNNNNNNNN NNNNNNNNNN
    18181 NNNNNNNNNN NNNNNNNNNN NNNNNNNNNN NNNNNNNNNN NNNNNNNNNN NNNNNNNNNN
    18241 NNNNNNNNNN NNNNNNNNNN NNNNNNNNNN NNNNNNNNNN NNNNNNNNNN NNNNNNNNNN
    18301 NNNNNNNNNN NNNNNNNNNN NNNNNNNNNN NNNNNNNNNN NNNNNNNNNN NNNNNNNNNN
    18361 NNNNNNNNNN NNNNNNNNNN NNNNNNNNNN NNNNNNNNNN NNNNNNNNNN NNNNNNNNNN
    18421 NNNNNNNNNN NNNNNNNNNN NNNNNNNNNN NNNNNNNNNN NNNNNNNNNN NNNNNNNNNN
    18481 NNNNNNNNNN NNNNNNNNNN NNNNNNNNNN NNNNNNNNNN NNNNNNNNNN NNNNNNNNNN
    18541 NNNNNNNNNN NNNNNNNNNN NNNNNNNNNN NNNNNNNNNN NNNNNNNNNN NNNNNNNNNN
    18601 NNNNNNNNNN NNNNNNNNNN NNNNNNNNNN NNNNNNNNNN NNNNNNNNNN NNNNNNNNNN
    18661 NNNNNNNNNN NNNNNNNNNN NNNNNNNNNN NNNNNNNNNN NNNNNNNNNN NNNNNNNNNN
    18721 NNNNNNNNNN NNNNNNNNNN NNNNNNNNNN NNNNNNNNNN NNNNNNNNNN NNNNNNNNNN
    18781 NNNNNNNNNN NNNNNNNNNN NNNNNNNNNN NNNNNNNNNN NNNNNNNNNN NNNNNNNNNN
    18841 NNNNNNNNNN NNNNNNNNNN NNNNNNNNNN NNNNNNNNNN NNNNNNNNNN NNNNNNNNNN
    18901 NNNNNNNNNN NNNNNNNNNN NNNNNNNNNN NNNNNNNNNN NNNNNNNNNN NNNNNNNNNN
    18961 NNNNNNNNNN NNNNNNNNNN NNNNNNNNNN NNNNNNNNNN NNNNNNNNNN NNNNNNNNNN
    19021 NNNNNNNNNN NNNNNNNNNN NNNNNNNNNN NNNNNNNNNN NNNNNNNNNN NNNNNNNNNN
    19081 NNNNNNNNNN NNNNNNNNNN NNNNNNNNNN NNNNNNNNNN NNNNNNNNNN NNNNNNNNNN
    19141 NNNNNNNNNN NNNNNNNNNN NNNNNNNNNN NNNNNNNNNN NNNNNNNNNN NNNNNNNNNN
    19201 NNNNNNNNNN NNNNNNNNNN NNNNNNNNNN NNNNNNNNNN NNNNNNNNNN NNNNNNNNNN
    19261 NNNNNNNNNN NNNNNNNNNN NNNNNNNNNN NNNNNNNNNN NNNNNNNNNN NNNNNNNNNN
    19321 NNNNNNNNNN NNNNNNNNNN NNNNNNNNNN NNNNNNNNNN NNNNNNNNNN NNNNNNNNNN
    19381 NNNNNNNNNN NNNNNNNNNN NNNNNNNNNN NNNNNNNNNN NNNNNNNNNN NNNNNNNNNN
    19441 NNNNNNNNNN NNNNNNNNNN NNNNNNNNNN NNNNNNNNNN NNNNNNNNNN NNNNNNNNNN
    19501 NNNNNNNNNN NNNNNNNNNN NNNNNNNNNN NNNNNNNNNN NNNNNNNNNN NNNNNNNNNN
    19561 NNNNNNNNNN NNNNNNNNNN NNNNNNNNNN NNNNNNNNNN NNNNNNNNNN NNNNNNNNNN
    19621 NNNNNNNNNN NNNNNNNNNN NNNNNNNNNN NNNNNNNNNN NNNNNNNNNN NNNNNNNNNN
    19681 NNNNNNNNNN NNNNNNNNNN NNNNNNNNNN NNNNNNNNNN NNNNNNNNNN NNNNNNNNNN
    19741 NNNNNNNNNN NNNNNNNNNN NNNNNNNNNN NNNNNNNNNN NNNNNNNNNN NNNNNNNNNN
    19801 NNNNNNNNNN NNNNNNNNNN NNNNNNNNNN NNNNNNNNNN NNNNNNNNNN NNNNNNNNNN
    19861 NNNNNNNNNN NNNNNNNNNN NNNNNNNNNN NNNNNNNNNN NNNNNNNNNN NNNNNNNNNN
    19921 NNNNNNNNNN NNNNNNNNNN NNNNNNNNNN NNNNNNNNNN NNNNNNNNNN NNNNNNNNNN
    19981 NNNNNNNNNN NNNNNNNNNN NNNNNNNNNN NNNNNNNNNN NNNNNNNNNN NNNNNNNNNN
    20041 NNNNNNNNNN NNNNNNNNNN NNNNNNNNNN NNNNNNNNNN NNNNNNNNNN NNNNNNNNNN
    20101 NNNNNNNNNN NNNNNNNNNN NNNNNNNNNN NNNNNNNNNN NNNNNNNNNN NNNNNNNNNN
    20161 NNNNNNNNNN NNNNNNNNNN NNNNNNNNNN NNNNNNNNNN NNNNNNNNNN NNNNNNNNNN
    20221 NNNNNNNNNN NNNNNNNNNN NNNNNNNNNN NNNNNNNNNN NNNNNNNNNN NNNNNNNNNN
    20281 NNNNNNNNNN NNNNNNNNNN NNNNNNNNNN NNNNNNNNNN NNNNNNNNNN NNNNNNNNNN
    20341 NNNNNNNNNN NNNNNNNNNN NNNNNNNNNN NNNNNNNNNN NNNNNNNNNN NNNNNNNNNN
    20401 NNNNNNNNNN NNNNNNNNNN NNNNNNNNNN NNNNNNNNNN NNNNNNNNNN NNNNNNNNNN
    20461 NNNNNNNNNN NNNNNNNNNN NNNNNNNNNN NNNNNNNNNN NNNNNNNNNN NNNNNNNNNN
    20521 NNNNNNNNNN NNNNNNNNNN NNNNNNNNNN NNNNNNNNNN NNNNNNNNNN NNNNNNNNNN
    20581 NNNNNNNNNN NNNNNNNNNN NNNNNNNNNN NNNNNNNNNN NNNNNNNNNN NNNNNNNNNN
    20641 NNNNNNNNNN NNNNNNNNNN NNNNNNNNNN NNNNNNNNNN NNNNNNNNNN NNNNNNNNNN
    20701 NNNNNNNNNN NNNNNNNNNN NNNNNNNNNN NNNNNNNNNN NNNNNNNNNN NNNNNNNNNN
    20761 NNNNNNNNNN NNNNNNNNNN NNNNNNNNNN NNNNNNNNNN NNNNNNNNNN NNNNNNNNNN
    20821 NNNNNNNNNN NNNNNNNNNN NNNNNNNNNN NNNNNNNNNN NNNNNNNNNN NNNNNNNNNN
    20881 NNNNNNNNNN NNNNNNNNNN NNNNNNNNNN NNNNNNNNNN NNNNNNNNNN NNNNNNNNNN
    20941 NNNNNNNNNN NNNNNNNNNN NNNNNNNNNN NNNNNNNNNN NNNNNNNNNN NNNNNNNNNN
    21001 NNNNNNNNNN NNNNNNNNNN NNNNNNNNNN NNNNNNNNNN NNNNNNNNNN NNNNNNNNNN
    21061 NNNNNNNNNN NNNNNNNNNN NNNNNNNNNN NNNNNNNNNN NNNNNNNNNN NNNNNNNNNN
    21121 NNNNNNNNNN NNNNNNNNNN NNNNNNNNNN NNNNNNNNNN NNNNNNNNNN NNNNNNNNNN
    21181 NNNNNNNNNN NNNNNNNNNN NNNNNNNNNN NNNNNNNNNN NNNNNNNNNN NNNNNNNNNN
    21241 NNNNNNNNNN NNNNNNNNNN NNNNNNNNNN NNNNNNNNNN NNNNNNNNNN NNNNNNNNNN
    21301 NNNNNNNNNN NNNNNNNNNN NNNNNNNNNN NNNNNNNNNN NNNNNNNNNN NNNNNNNNNN
    21361 NNNNNNNNNN NNNNNNNNNN NNNNNNNNNN NNNNNNNNNN NNNNNNNNNN NNNNNNNNNN
    21421 NNNNNNNNNN NNNNNNNNNN NNNNNNNNNN NNNNNNNNNN NNNNNNNNNN NNNNNNNNNN
    21481 NNNNNNNNNN NNNNNNNNNN NNNNNNNNNN NNNNNNNNNN NNNNNNNNNN NNNNNNNNNN
    21541 NNNNNNNNNN NNNNNNNNNN NNNNNNNNNN NNNNNNNNNN NNNNNNNNNN NNNNNNNNTA
    21601 TAATTAACGG AGTTCCCCTA CCCAACCGCC CAGCGCAATG GCTTTCCTTC GTTTTAAGAC
    21661 CCCAAACAAA CCCAAGCCTC GGCCTTTACA CTGTAGAAGA CCAAACCCAA AAGAAAGATA
    21721 GAACATGACA AAGGAAAAGT AACAAAGGAA AGACAGGAAG TAGAGAGAGA AAGGGAAAAC
    21781 GAGCAAACAG GAGAGAGTGG CAGCGCATGC GCGCTAAGTC GAGAGGCCCG GAGGAGCCCC
    21841 CTCACTGGGA GGTGGAGGGA CGGGCGGTGG TCGGCTCGAC GGGGAGCGAG CGGGAGGGTC
    21901 GGCGGCCTGT GGGGGCGCCT CAGTCCTCGC ACGGCGGTGG CGAGCAGCAC AGTGGGTGCT
    21961 TTAGCCGCCT GGCAGCCAGC CAGGTGGCCC GCGCTTGGTG CCTATCAACT TCTGGAAGAA
    22021 GCTGCGGGAC ACCCGTTGTG GGCCCCGGGG GCAGACCCAA ACATGCTCTA GGGCGGTCTC
    22081 CGATCCGCGG CCGTCTTTAT TAACCGTTCT ACTCGCGAGA CGGGCCAAAA AAACCAATTC
    22141 TATCACCTAT CAACACCAGC CCTGGCCTAC TGGCCTACCT TTCGCAAGGT TACACAAAAA
    22201 AAAGTCGCGA TACAAGCCAA AAGATGTCCC GAAGGAGTTC GAAGGAATCC AGATGATCTG
    22261 GAGCACTGGA ATTGAGCCCA ATGCGGGGTC GAACCCGCAC ACTTGAGATT AAGAGTCTTC
    22321 ACGCTCTACC GATTGAGCTA ACCGGGCGGT GGATTGTTTG AAAGTTCTCC CGGCAAAAAA
    22381 GAGGCTATCA GGTGATCGCA GACCCTAAAC CCTGGGAAGC CCTTCATCGC CGCTACACAC
    22441 AACAACTCGT GGATCCATCT TCGCAACCCG GGACTGTCCC TTTAAAGGTT CAGACAGCTC
    22501 ATCACCTTCT TTTCTTTTTT CTTTTGTCTT TCCTTTGTCC TGCCGTGGCA CTCGGGGACT
    22561 GCATCGAGCC TCAGCCATGG TTCGGTGCGG CGGCCACTTC GAAAAGCGGA AGGATACGCC
    22621 CCTAGCCTCC GGAGGCTCAC CTGGTATGGT TTTTCACCTG CTCAACGACT CGGGTTTTCC
    22681 CATGCCACGC TGGCTTTGAT GGTCGACTTT GTGTCTGGCC ACGTTTCTCG GTCGAACGAA
    22741 TGTTGGTGGG GATGGTCAAC TTCTTGTGGG GGTTAAGGTT TATCTGGGGA AAATGTTTTT
    22801 TTCTTGTTGT CTCGTTTTGA TTTCTGTTTT GTGTTTTTCC TGGGACCATC GGGGTGACTT
    22861 TAGGGTCGCT CTGGAGGCTG CGAGCCTCCG TGTTCCAGTT GTTTTTTCTC TTCGTCCAGG
    22921 TGTAGACCTG CTCTTTTCAT AGTTATACTC TTCGTCCAGG TGTAGACCTG CTCTTTTCAT
    22981 AGTTATACTC TTCTCACAGG TGGACTAGCC GCCTGTGACG CCCATTCGAC CAGTGAACCC
    23041 TGACACACAG CGTAAAAATA AACAACAACA ACAACAACAA CAATAACCCT GGGGAATCGA
    23101 CCCCTTCGCC GACCGGGACT GTCTTGGAGC TTCAGACAAT GCAAAACCTT TATTTCTTTT
    23161 CTTCCGTTGT TTTCTTCTCT TTGGCCCCGG CACACAGGGA CTACAGGATC TCTGGGTATA
    23221 TGGAAACAAC TGTGTTCTAA GCGTTTGAGG ACTGGAATAT CTTGACTGAG AAGCTTGGCT
    23281 GTCCGCTTGA TGTTCACGGC TAACTTTCTA GCTGCCTGAA TATCGAACGC CGTACAGGGG
    23341 TATGAGAACA ATGATGGGGC GACTGTCCAT TCAACCCACT CAAACACCAA GTCAGCTTGG
    23401 CTATTCACTA GATACAATAT CCGAGACATC CATTTTTCTT TGATTGTTGT CAGAGCTTCC
    23461 AACACTGTCT GTCTAATTCT CTCATCATGT ATGACGAGAG AGTGGTACAC AATGTCAACG
    23521 TCTTGGACAG CGTTTTCTTA AAGAGGAAAA GGAAGCTGAA GCCAAGTACC TGCATGCAAT
    23581 TGCAGAAGCT TGGTGCGAGA ACTGTGGGCA AGAGACAATG CTAAGATTGT CTGTTTGATA
    23641 GAGGCCGAAG CTGAGGGGAG GGCGGTTCGA AAGTATGGAT GGGCTGGTTT CACACGCATG
    23701 AACTGACAAG ATAGCCATTC AACATTGAGA CGCACCTACA TCTAGCTTCG GCACTATGGC
    23761 AATAAGGGAA ATATCTTATG CACGGCAAGG CTTTGAACGC CAGTGACAAT GGGTAGCGAG
    23821 AAGAAAACAA TATGTGACCA AGATGAAAGA TGCCTCTAAG CCGACAAGAC TGTCTGCTAT
    23881 GTGTGGTTCT CATATACAAA CTAGATGACA GTTCTCGCGA TGAGCCATAG AGCTCTCATA
    23941 CTGCATAAAT AGCCATACTA TCCACCGTGT CTCTGCTGTT TTCCCCTTCT TCTTCTGCAC
    24001 CGCACCGCAC ACTCATCTCT TACATCTCTT TCTCGCTTCC CAAACACCCA CCAACCAACC
    24061 CAATCTTTCA AAATGGCCGC CATCAAGACC TCCACCTCCA CCTCCTCCAA GTCCGCCAAC
    24121 AAGGCTGGCA CCTTTGCCGG TTGCTCGGTT CAGCGTTCTG GTACTTTCGC CGGCTGCTCG
    24181 GTCCAGCGCT CTGGCACCTT TGCTGGCTGC TCGGTCCAGC GTTCCGGTAC CTTTGCTGGT
    24241 TGCTCAGTCC AGCGTTCTGG CACTTTTGCC GGCTGCAGCG TGATGTAAAT CACGACTGTA
    24301 CGATTCTTGA GATGTCCGCC AGTACTGAGG GTAATGCAGG TGGACTCTGT CTCATGGTAA
    24361 GTTTCTTGCC TTTTTTATTT CTTCCTTTTG CGTTTTACTA ACAGCTGTCG TATTAGTGAG
    24421 ACCGGAATAG CATCAAGTCC TCTTTAAGTT TCTTCACATT TGTCTCTTGT TTTTCCCCCG
    24481 GCCCTGTTGA TATCTTTGGT ATCAGCTTGA ATGTCACACT TTCTGTTCTG AGCAGTATAA
    24541 CCGACTAGTT GGGAGGCCAA CTCTCTTCCA CAACGAGTCA CTGTAGGAAC AGCTGCAGTT
    24601 CTATTCAGGA GACTGAGTTC CCTCAAAACA AAGTCTACTG GATGAGTAGC TGGTATTCGA
    24661 ATCAATATAA ACACCATTTC ATAAAACTTC CTGGACAGTC CAAGTAGTCA TTTTTGTGAT
    24721 GATTTGAAAA TGAAATGTGA AAGTCCGTGT CAACATGTTT ACTCGCGAGG GACTCTTCGC
    24781 ATACGACACA AAAATCTCGC GAGGGGCTCG CGGTTGCGCA AAATCATGAT GATCATTTTG
    24841 GAGCATCACT GAATGAGGTT CTGGGCTTGT GTAACATGAA ATCTGGTGGA GCAAAAAGTC
    24901 AAAAAACATA CAACACCGAG GATTCGCATG TGGTCACCCA CCATACTACT GGTTCGGCGC
    24961 TCTGTGGCTT GACTAAGGGG GAGCAGACGG GACCCCGTAT TTTCCGCAGG CTATGGTCGT
    25021 ATGTGATAGA ATCGGGGGAC AAGACGGACT ATAATGGAAC TTCAATGCCG GACCCTAAAA
    25081 AGTCACAGGA GATGCTTGAA GTCTAGCGCA CCTGCAAATT GCTGACCGCC CGGGAGTAGT
    25141 TTGGAAGATG ACATCATCCG ACTGCTTCCG TCCGGAATAT GCGTCGTATT GCTGGCGAAA
    25201 TAACAAGTAG GTAACAGACT AAAGAAATAA AAATCTCAAA ATCAATATCA GAATTAAATC
    25261 AAATCGAGCG TTTCATCGCC GCCCTTCATC GCCGCCACAC ACAACAACTC GTGGATCCAT
    25321 CTTCGCAACT CTGCTATCCT TGAAGGTTCA GACAGTCCAC CCTCGTCGTT TCTTTTTCCT
    25381 TGTCTTCCTT TGTCCTGCTG TGGCACACGG GGATAATCTG CACCCACGGA GACCCTCAGC
    25441 CATCGGTTGG CCGGGTGCGG CGGCCACTTG AAAGCGGCTA AAAGAGACGC GGTCAACCCC
    25501 CCACCCGAAC CTGTTCTTCT CGAGATACCA AAACTAACGA ACCTAACCCA CCGCCACCTC
    25561 CGGAGCAGCT CACTTCTGCG TATCTTGCTA GCTTTTACTA ACCCGCTCAA CGACTCGGGT
    25621 TTCCCATGCC ACGCTGGCTT TGATGGTCGA CTTTGTGTCT GGCCACGTTT CTCGGTCGAA
    25681 CGAATGTTGG TGGGGATGGT TAACTCCTTG TGGGGTTAGG TTTATCTGGG GAAAATGTCT
    25741 TTTTCTTTTT TTTTTTTTTT TTTTTCTTTN NNNNNNNNNN NNNNNNNNNN NNNNNNNNNN
    25801 NNNNNNNNNN NNNNNNNNNN NNNNNNNNNN NNNNNNNNNN NNNNNNNNNN NNNNNNNNNN
    25861 NNNNNNNNNN NNNNNNNNNN NNNNNNNNNN NNNNNNNNNN NNNNNNNNNN NNNNNNNNNN
    25921 NNNNNNNNNN NNNNNNNNNN NNNNNNNNNN NNNNNNNNNN NNNNNNNNNN NNNNNNNNNN
    25981 NNNNNNNNNN NNNNNNNNNN NNNNNNNNNN NNNNNNNNNN NNNNNNNNNN NNNNNNNNNN
    26041 NNNNNNNNNN NNNNNNNNNN NNNNNNNNNN NNNNNNNNNN NNNNNNNNNN NNNNNNNNNN
    26101 NNNNNNNNNN NNNNNNNNNN NNNNNNNNNN NNNNNNNNNN NNNNNNNNNN NNNNNNNNNN
    26161 NNNNNNNNNN NNNNNNNNNN NNNNNNNNNN NNNNNNNNNN NNNNNNNNNN NNNNNNNNNN
    26221 NNNNNNNNNN NNNNNNNNNN NNNNNNNNNN NNNNNNNNNN NNNNNNNNNN NNNNNNNNNN
    26281 NNNNNNNNNN NNNNNNNNNN NNNNNNNNNN NNNNNNNNNN NNNNNNNNNN NNNNNNNNNN
    26341 NNNNNNNNNN NNNNNNNNNN NNNNNNNNNN NNNNNNNNNN NNNNNNNNNN NNNNNNNNNN
    26401 NNNNNNNNNN NNNNNNNNNN NNNNNNNNNN NNNNNNNNNN NNNNNNNNNN NNNNNNNNNN
    26461 NNNNNNNNNN NNNNNNNNNN NNNNNNNNNN NNNNNNNNNN NNNNNNNNNN NNNNNNNNNN
    26521 NNNNNNNNNN NNNNNNNNNN NNNNNNNNNN NNNNNNNNNN NNNNNNNNNN NNNNNNNNNN
    26581 NNNNNNNNNN NNNNNNNNNN NNNNNNNNNN NNNNNNNNNN NNNNNNNNNN NNNNNNNNNN
    26641 NNNNNNNNNN NNNNNNNNNN NNNNNNNNNN NNNNNNNNNN NNNNNNNNNN NNNNNNNNNN
    26701 NNNNNNNNNN NNNNNNNNNN NNNNNNNNNN NNNNNNNNNN NNNNNNNNNN NNNNNNNNNN
    26761 NNNNNNNNNN NNNNNNNNNN NNNNNNNNNN NNNNNNNNNN NNNNNNNNNN NNNNNNNNNN
    26821 NNNNNNNNNN NNNNNNNNNN NNNNNNNNNN NNNNNNNNNN NNNNNNNNNN NNNNNNNNNN
    26881 NNNNNNNNNN NNNNNNNNNN NNNNNNNNNN NNNNNNNNNN NNNNNNNNNN NNNNNNNNNN
    26941 NNNNNNNNNN NNNNNNNNNN NNNNNNNNNN NNNNNNNNNN NNNNNNNNNN NNNNNNNNNN
    27001 NNNNNNNNNN NNNNNNNNNN NNNNNNNNNN NNNNNNNNNN NNNNNNNNNN NNNNNNNNNN
    27061 NNNNNNNNNN NNNNNNNNNN NNNNNNNNNN NNNNNNNNNN NNNNNNNNNN NNNNNNNNNN
    27121 NNNNNNNNNN NNNNNNNNNN NNNNNNNNNN NNNNNNNNNN NNNNNNNNNN NNNNNNNNNN
    27181 NNNNNNNNNN NNNNNNNNNN NNNNNNNNNN NNNNNNNNNN NNNNNNNNNN NNNNNNNNNN
    27241 NNNNNNNNNN NNNNNNNNNN NNNNNNNNNN NNNNNNNNNN NNNNNNNNNN NNNNNNNNNN
    27301 NNNNNNNNNN NNNNNNNNNN NNNNNNNNNN NNNNNNNNNN NNNNNNNNNN NNNNNNNNNN
    27361 NNNNNNNNNN NNNNNNNNNN NNNNNNNNNN NNNNNNNNNN NNNNNNNNNN NNNNNNNNNN
    27421 NNNNNNNNNN NNNNNNNNNN NNNNNNNNNN NNNNNNNNNN NNNNNNNNNN NNNNNNNNNN
    27481 NNNNNNNNNN NNNNNNNNNN NNNNNNNNNN NNNNNNNNNN NNNNNNNNNN NNNNNNNNNN
    27541 NNNNNNNNNN NNNNNNNNNN NNNNNNNNNN NNNNNNNNNN NNNNNNNNNN NNNNNNNNNN
    27601 NNNNNNNNNN NNNNNNNNNN NNNNNNNNNN NNNNNNNNNN NNNNNNNNNN NNNNNNNNNN
    27661 NNNNNNNNNN NNNNNNNNNN NNNNNNNNNN NNNNNNNNNN NNNNNNNNNN NNNNNNNNNN
    27721 NNNNNNNNNN NNNNNNNNNN NNNNNNNNNN NNNNNNNNNN NNNNNNNNNN NNNNNNNNNN
    27781 NNNNNNNNNN NNNNNNNNNN NNNNNNNNNN NNNNNNNNNN NNNNNNNNNN NNNNNNNNNN
    27841 NNNNNNNNNN NNNNNNNNNN NNNNNNNNNN NNNNNNNNNN NNNNNNNNNN NNNNNNNNNN
    27901 NNNNNNNNNN NNNNNNNNNN NNNNNNNNNN NNNNNNNNNN NNNNNNNNNN NNNNNNNNNN
    27961 NNNNNNNNNN NNNNNNNNNN NNNNNNNNNN NNNNNNNNNN NNNNNNNNNN NNNNNNNNNN
    28021 NNNNNNNNNN NNNNNNNNNN NNNNNNNNNN NNNNNNNNNN NNNNNNNNNN NNNNNNNNNN
    28081 NNNNNNNNNN NNNNNNNNNN NNNNNNNNNN NNNNNNNNNN NNNNNNNNNN NNNNNNNNNN
    28141 NNNNNNNNNN NNNNNNNNNN NNNNNNNNNN NNNNNNNNNN NNNNNNNNNN NNNNNNNNNN
    28201 NNNNNNNNNN NNNNNNNNNN NNNNNNNNNN NNNNNNNNNN NNNNNNNNNN NNNNNNNNNN
    28261 NNNNNNNNNN NNNNNNNNNN NNNNNNNNNN NNNNNNNNNN NNNNNNNNNN NNNNNNNNNN
    28321 NNNNNNNNNN NNNNNNNNNN NNNNNNNNNN NNNNNNNNNN NNNNNNNNNN NNNNNNNNNN
    28381 NNNNNNNNNN NNNNNNNNNN NNNNNNNNNN NNNNNNNNNN NNNNNNNNNN NNNNNNNNNN
    28441 NNNNNNNNNN NNNNNNNNNN NNNNNNNNNN NNNNNNNNNN NNNNNNNNNN NNNNNNNNNN
    28501 NNNNNNNNNN NNNNNNNNNN NNNNNNNNNN NNNNNNNNNN NNNNNNNNNN NNNNNNNNNN
    28561 NNNNNNNNNN NNNNNNNNNN NNNNNNNNNN NNNNNNNNNN NNNNNNNNNN NNNNNNNNNN
    28621 NNNNNNNNNN NNNNNNNNNN NNNNNNNNNN NNNNNNNNNN NNNNNNNNNN NNNNNNNNNN
    28681 NNNNNNNNNN NNNNNNNNNN NNNNNNNNNN NNNNNNNNNN NNNNNNNNNN NNNNNNNNNN
    28741 NNNNNNNNNN NNNNNNNNNN NNNNNNNNNN NNNNNNNNNN NNNNNNNNNN NNNNNNNNNN
    28801 NNNNNNNNNN NNNNNNNNNN NNNNNNNNNN NNNNNNNNNN NNNNNNNNNN NNNNNNNNNN
    28861 NNNNNNNNNN NNNNNNNNNN NNNNNNNNNN NNNNNNNNNN NNNNNNNNNN NNNNNNNNNN
    28921 NNNNNNNNNN NNNNNNNNNN NNNNNNNNNN NNNNNNNNNN NNNNNNNNNN NNNNNNNNNN
    28981 NNNNNNNNNN NNNNNNNNNN NNNNNNNNNN NNNNNNNNNN NNNNNNNNNN NNNNNNNNNN
    29041 NNNNNNNNNN NNNNNNNNNN NNNNNNNNNN NNNNNNNNNN NNNNNNNNNN NNNNNNNNNN
    29101 NNNNNNNNNN NNNNNNNNNN NNNNNNNNNN NNNNNNNNNN NNNNNNNNNN NNNNNNNNNN
    29161 NNNNNNNNNN NCAGGCGGCC GGGTAGAGGC GTTTCAACCT TCCCTCGCTA CAACCCTCGG
    29221 GGGGCGTACC TTGAGGTCGG CCTCCCCCCC CCTCGAGCCG ATGCTGAGGG CCTCACGAGA
    29281 CAGCAAAGCA CGATCCCAAT GCTACTACCA TTCTTGTCCT TTTCACACGA CAACGAGTCT
    29341 GCAAAGCCGA GTTCCGCTTT TTCCCAACTT TGAGGATTTT CCTCGGCCGT CGACTCGCCC
    29401 CTTTTTCACG ACACCTCCTC GCGATCGCCG GCCCTTCATC GCCGCTACAC ACAACAACTC
    29461 GTGGATCCAT CTTCGCAACT CGGGACTTCC CTTTATGAAG GTTCAGACAG TCCACCCTCG
    29521 TCGTTTCTTT TTCCTTGTCT TCCTTTGTCC TGCTGTGGCA CTCGGGACTG CATCGGGCCT
    29581 CAGCCATGGT TCGGTGCGGC GGCCACTTCG AAAAGCGGAA GGATACAGCT CCTAGCCTCC
    29641 GGAGGCTTCA CCTGGTATGG TTTTTCACCC GCTCAACGAC TCGGTTTTCC CATGCCACGC
    29701 TGGTTTGATG GTCGACTTTG TGTCTGGCCA CGTTTTCTCG GCGAACGAAT GTTGGTGGGA
    29761 TGGTTAACTC CTTGTGGGGT TAGGGTTTAT CTGGGGAAAA TGTCTTTTTC TTTTTTTTTT
    29821 TTTTTTTTTC TTTTTTTTCT TTTGTACTTG TGTTTCTTGC TGCTCATAGC GGAGTGTGGA
    29881 CCACTGGTTC TCGGGGCTTG GGGATGGTGC GCCATCCCGA ACACACAAGA AACTATGCGG
    29941 CGTGTCGAGC GGAGACTTTA AATTTCCGTC CGGTAACCAA ATCCGGCGTC GTGTGATCTT
    30001 AGTGATTTTG GTAGACGTTA ATATATAGTC AAGTCAAGTC AAGTCAAGGG TAGAGCGTTT
    30061 CATCGCAACC TTTCGCGAGA CCATTCATCC AGTTCAAACA ACGGTCATCC CGCTGGCTTC
    30121 TCTTACGTCA GTTTGGATGT CAAAAGGTCG GCCAGCCCTG CTATGCTGGA AACCAATCCG
    30181 AACCTCCTCC CGATATCCGG GCATCTTAGA GAGACTGTAA GACGCGGAGC TCTAGATGAC
    30241 GTAGTTTAAC ACTCCCGCCA CAAGCTCAAC AACAAACACA ATCCTGGAGA AAACTGTGGG
    30301 CGTTTCTGTT GGACTGTTGA CCAGTAATGA TGTCTCGCGA AAGTTGCGAT GAAACGTCTA
    30361 ACCCTGACTT GACTTGACTT GACTATATTT AACGTCTACC AAAATCACTA AGATCACACG
    30421 ACCGCCGGAT TGGTTACCGG ACGGAAATTT GGAAATTAGT CCTCCGCTCG ACACGCCGAA
    30481 CAGTCTCGAT TTCTGTGTGT TCGGGATGAG CGGCACCATC CCCAAGCCCC GCACAAGAAC
    30541 CAGTGGTCCA CACTTCCGCT ATGAGCAGCA AGAAACACAA GTACAAAAGA AAAAAAGAAA
    30601 AAAAAAAAAA AAAAAAAAAA GACATTTTCC CCAGATAAAC CTCAACCCCC ACAAGGAGTT
    30661 AACCATCTCC CCACCAACAT TCGTTCGACC GAAACGTGGC AGAGACACAA AGTCGACCAT
    30721 CAAAACCAGC GTGGCATGGA AAAACCCGAG TCGCCTGAGC GGCGTGAAAA ACCATACCAG
    30781 GTGAGCCTCC GGAGGCTAGG AGTGTATCCT TCCGCTTTTC GAAGTGCCGC CGCACCGAAC
    30841 CATGGCTGAG GCCCGATGCA GTCCCGGATG CCACAGCAGG ACAAGGAAAG ACAAGGAAAA
    30901 AGAAACGACG ACGAGGTGGA CTTGTCTGAA CCTCAAGGGC GCAGTCCCGA GTTGCGAAGA
    30961 TGGATCCACG ATTGTTGGTG TGAGCGGCGA TGAAGGGCCG GCGATCGCCG AGAGGTGTCG
    31021 TGAAAAGGGG GCGAGTCGAC GGCGAGGAAA TCCCTCAAAG TTGGGAAAAA GCGGACTCGG
    31081 GCTTTGCAGC TCGTTGTCGT GTTTGAAAAA GACAAGAATG GTAGTAGCAT TGGGATCGTG
    31141 CTGCTGTCCT CGTGAGGCCC TCAGCATAGG CTCGAGGGGG GGAGGCCGAC CTCAAAGGTA
    31201 CCCCCCCGAG GGTTGTAGGA GGAAGGTTGG AAACGCTCTA CCCGGCCCGC CCTGTTCCAT
    31261 TATAGTCCGT CTTGTCCCCC CATTCTATCA CATACGACCA TAGCCTGCGG AAAATACGGG
    31321 GTCCCGTCTG CTCCCCCTTA GTCAAGCCAC AGAGCGCCGA ACCAGTAGTA GTGTGGGTGA
    31381 CCACAGTCGA ATCCTCGGTG TTGTATGATT TTTTGACTTT TTGCTCCACC AGATTTCATG
    31441 TTACACAAGC CCCAGAACCT CATTCAGTGA TGCTCCAAAA TGATCATCAA TGTTTTCGGC
    31501 AACCGCGAGC GCCCTCCGGA GATTTTTGTT GTCGTATGCG AAGAGTCCCT CGCGCGAGAA
    31561 ACATGTTGAC ACGGACTTTC ACATTTCATT TTCAATCATC ACAACAATGA CTACTTGGAC
    31621 TGTCGAGGAA GTTTTTATTG AAATGGTGTT TATTTGATTC GCAATACCAG CTACTCCATC
    31681 CAGTAGACTT GTTTGAGGGA ACTCAGTCTC CTGAATAGAA CTGCAGCTGT TCCTACAGTG
    31741 ACTCGTTGTG GAAGAGAGTT GGCCTCCCAA CTAGTCGGTT ATACTGCTCA GAACAGAAAG
    31801 TGTGACATTC AAGCTGATCA AAGATATCAA CAGGGCCGGG GGAAAAACAA GAGACAAAGT
    31861 GAAGAACTTA AAGAGGACTT TGATGCTATT CCTTTTTCTT TTGTACTTGT GTTTCTTGCT
    31921 GCTCATAGCG GAGTGTGGAC CACTGGTTCT TCGGGGCTTG GGGATGGTGC GCCATCCCGA
    31981 ACACACAGAA ACTATGCGGC GTGTCGAGCG GAGGACTTTA AATTTCCGTC CGGTAACCAA
    32041 TCCGGCGTCG TGTGATCTTA GTGATTTTGG TAGACGTTAA ATATAGTCAA GTCAAGTCAA
    32101 GTCAAGTCAA GGGTAGAGCG CTTCACTTTC GAGCGGAGGA CCTTAATTTC CGTCCGGTAA
    32161 CCAATCCAGC GTCGTGTGAT CTTAGTGATT TTGGTAGACG ATAAATATAG TCAAGTTAAG
    32221 TCAAGGGCGG TCCGGGGTGC GGAACAGGGG GGCATTCAAC ATCCGTCCGG TCACAAATCC
    32281 AGCGTCATTG TATCCTAGTG TTTTGGGTGG AAGTCAAACT TGCTCTAATC AAGCCTAAAC
    32341 TATATTGAGT GTTTCACCTT TTCCCTGCTT GTCCGCTATT TCTTCCCATA AATGTTGGTG
    32401 GATATCGGAA TTGCAAAGTC ATGATTATCT ATACAAGAGC TTTGCCTCAT CGAAATGACC
    32461 ATCCGGATAG CATCCCCGCT TGAACTAAGA AGGTACGTCG TAGTACTCCA TATAACTACA
    32521 CTACTTCTCG TGCTGCTAGT TCGTATAGTA TTGCAAGTAG CCCAGGGGCT ACACAAAAAT
    32581 AAGAGACAGA TGAGCCTCAT GTTCACTCCC ATCTAGGAGT GTTTCTACTA ACCCCAAGAC
    32641 TCCTTGGCTC TCCACGCTCC AGCCAGTCTG GAAGTTGTTT GTTTCCTACG CTCATCAAAT
    32701 TTGTGATCAT ATGGCTTTAT TCCTAATTTT GTTCTTTGTA TCTCATCCCG CTTATCAAGT
    32761 GCTGTCAACA TATGCCCGAG GGGTTGCGGA AGCGCTTCCT GAACACCTTG AACACGCGCT
    32821 TTTCAAGGGT CCCTCTGTGT TTATGGACCA TGAGGCTCTA AAGCCTCGGG ACCGCGTATG
    32881 TGGTCGCTGG TCTTAGACCT GAAGCTCTTT CGTATGTTGC GAAGAGTAGG GACACTACAT
    32941 CGTTGGGGCA TGACATTAGT GGACTTGGGA ACACGCTCTC TTTTGGAACA GAATTTGGGT
    33001 TGTTTTGAAA ACAGGCCTAT TTGCGGAACT GGTGTCGTGG TGCATTAGAA CCGGTTGAAT
    33061 CGAAGTCGAG TCCCGTGTGT TTGCTCACTT CATGATCTTG AGATAGGTCA CGTTATTATA
    33121 CCTCGACACA CATCAGGGAA CCGCTGCGGC GGGTCCTATC ATCGGACTGA ATGAGAGAAG
    33181 ATTAGTTGTG AACAAAAAAA CATATTAATA TGTCACTTAC TTTGCAAGCG CCAATAACAG
    33241 CACTTCCCTT GAATTCAACA ACGAAGTTCA TGATGCGGAA AGCAAGGCCT CTCCGATAGG
    33301 CTTCTGAGCC GCTATCAAGC TCTCTTACCG CGGAGAGCAA ATCCAGGGAA TGGGTAGTCC
    33361 CGTACTCTCC ATCTGGGCAC CGTTCTCATA GTTGCATGTC AATCATACCC AATCTATACT
    33421 CTGAGGCATG TGTACACAGA GGCACAGAAG AAGATGAGTC CCAAATCATA GGTAGCTTCC
    33481 AAAGAAAAGC CATCCTGTTC CACCAAGAAT CCAACACTGG CATAACGTCA CTTCTGCAAT
    33541 GACAAGACTG AGGTACACGT ACACTTATGA GAGGAGCATC CATGTTCCTC TGGTGTTCAT
    33601 TCCAACTAGA CCTGTTGATC TCTTCCTTGT TGCCGGTGTT CCTCGTCCTT GTTATCCGAC
    33661 GGCTCCCGAC TTTAGTAAAC CCAAAGTTCT CCCCGCGACA GAAGATCCCA TGATTCAATA
    33721 GAAATAAACC CTCCTAAGTC TGAGCTATCA GAAAAGTCAG GTCCTCTCTT GAGAACACTT
    33781 TTAATGTTGC CAAATTTAGA ACTCACGTTA TTATTTCTGG AAAATTACAC CCAACCACGG
    33841 ATCGACCCCA TGACAATCGT TCTTTCAAGA GAAAACGGTA AAAGAGTGTC TTGGTTATTA
    33901 TGTATACTTT ACACAGTCCG TAGCAAAACG GCCTGCCGTT TGTCTTTGTG ATGAAAACGC
    33961 AGAATTGAAA ATGGAACCAA ACTCCAACAT GGAAAACATT ACTCATGGTC TTGGCCTCAT
    34021 GCTCGCTCAC CCTTACCTGC AGTCAACTCG TTCTTTGCTA GTTGAGCTTT TGTAGATATC
    34081 CCTGGGATAT CAGGCGCTCA ACATCGCCTT GGCGTACATT TAGCTGACTG TTCTTTGTCA
    34141 ACGTGATTGG CCTAGGAAGA GGGTGTCAGT GAATGATCAT AACTGAGTTC CAATATCTCG
    34201 AGACCCCAAG ATCAACTCCG CTAGCACCAT CAACTTACCC ATATTCCGTC TCAATCTCGC
    34261 CAGCGTCTTT CAACACTCGT ACGTCAATAA ACAGATCCCG CGGTGGCTCC AACGTACCCG
    34321 TCAGGTCGAT ATCCGTCCAC TGGCCCTTGT ACGCTGCCAG CAAGTCGCTA TACTGGCGCA
    34381 CATACTCCTC CTCCTGCGGG CTCAGATTGC TCTTGACCTC GCCAGCCGCC GCTCCGCCAG
    34441 CCGTAGCCCC CGCCGCCGTC GCGCCAGACC CAGCTGCCGA CAGATCCGCG ATATCGTAGC
    34501 CCTTCCAGAC CAGCTCCTCG AGCTTGTCGC CGCGCGTGCG GTGGTAGGCA AGCAGACAGC
    34561 GCTTGTTCCG GCGCATGGCC ATGTAGTTGA CGAGCAGGGC GGTGGCGATG GCCGAGTCGC
    34621 GCATCGGGTC GAAGGAGCCC TGGAACGGCG CCAGCGTCGT CTGCACGTCG CGGTTCAGGT
    34681 CGCGGATCTC GCGTGTTACG TCGCGTACTA GCTCCGTCTG ATATGTCGGC AGGTGCACGA
    34741 GGTTCTGCGT TCGTTTGGCA TGTTGCACCT GTTGGTCGCG GCGGGCTTGC GCAGCGGCGC
    34801 GCGCGCGGAT GGGTTAGCGA GGGGGACGCA CAACAATAGG TGCAGACGCG TGAAACAGAA
    34861 AGAGGACACG CCGACCGCCA GTGGGAGCTC ACTAGTTTGT TGCCGTTATC GCCGTACATT
    34921 GCGAAGTTTG CAGTCAATAC GCAGGAAACA AGTATAAAGG AAGAGAGGCG GTGACAATGA
    34981 CTCGCAATGT AGTCTGTAGC AATTGCACGA ACGCCACAAG CCTTTGGTCT CTCAACAGAT
    35041 TTAGCCCGCA AGCAAGATGT TTCTAGTAAT ACAACAGCTG GATGTTCAAT TATTTTCCTC
    35101 TTGTCAACAG CGCGTTTCTT TTCGGGTTCC CATTCTCGTC GAGCCTTTCT GAAACTACAA
    35161 AACAATGGTT GGACTTGCCC CGCCAAACGA GCAACGGTAG TACAGGTAAA AATACTTGTA
    35221 CTAGTGGGCC ACAAGTATTT GTACATGCAT TCAGACGAAC GTCACTGCTC TTGGTATCAT
    35281 CCGATCACTA ACACTGTTGT CTATTCATCA TCTGTCTTTT TTACTCATGT ATTCTGTATT
    35341 TTTTTGTTCA TCTTACATCC TCAGCCTTTC TATAGCAGAG ACATGTCGCT TGGTTAATGT
    35401 CTCCTTGAAC AGGCCTATAC GCACACCATC TAAACCAACG CCATCTTGGC TAATTTTCCC
    35461 CATGGAAAGC AGAGAATAGG CAATCCATAC TTTTCAATGG CAGTAAACCA TGGCCAGTCA
    35521 TGTACGGTTC GATGGCAGTG GTGGAGAAAT CCGGGAGCCT TATTTAGATG GCCCTATCCC
    35581 GTGGGCTGCT TCATGCAAAC GTCAAACATA ATGCAAAAAG CCAAATCCGA ATTCCATAGA
    35641 CCAATGCTGA TGCGTTCAAG GAGAAATAAG TTCTTTTTTT TGTCAACCAA GCGCCGTCCT
    35701 ACCCACCATA TGATCGCCGC CACATGTCGT TAAACCGAGA AAGACAGGTT GGAACTTAAG
    35761 CCTGTGGAGA AAGAAAGTGT TAGTATGAGG TTGTGTAGCG AAGTTTCCCA AGATCTAGAT
    35821 CATGAATGGT GTTCAAGATC AGGATATCTG GGTGGTAAGT ATGGTATAAA ACGCACCTTG
    35881 ACAGCGAAAG TGCGCTGGGG GAAGTGGGTT CTCCGCTTTT GGATCTTGGC CAGAGTGGAG
    35941 GAAGCCTCGT GCTTTGTTAA CCGGCGGCGG ATAGCACGGG TCTGCTTGGC ACGGAGGTCA
    36001 AGAGGAGCGT ACTTCTTGCC CTTGTAGAAG AGGCGGAGCT GAGCACGCTG CTTAGCGTTG
    36061 ACAACAGTCA GGACACGGGC AATGGACTTG CGCAGGTCGT GGCTACAAAA TCAATGTTAG
    36121 TAAACCTGAA TTGCATGGGT TTGTCGTTCA AAAGTGTATG GCTGATGCAA TAGATTGGGA
    36181 GGCAAATGTC TAAATCGCTG GGAATAGAAC ATGCTGTTTT TCAAGGCCAG TCAAAGCCCA
    36241 TCACAGCACT TTTGCGGGTA GGGGTCGGTG AAGAGTAGAT ATTTTGCAGT TGGACAATAC
    36301 GCACATCTTG TTCAGCTTGC TGCCCGAGGA GACAACCTTC TGAATGCGAA GCTGGCCGAG
    36361 CTCAGTCTTC AGCTCACCGA GCTGCTTCGT GAGGTCCTCC TTCTTCTTGT TCCAGAGCTG
    36421 GCCGGTCTTA ACCTTTCCCG TCGACTAAAT TTCGAGAAGA CGACGTCAGT ATTTCGTCTT
    36481 GGCATCGTTG ATTCGCAGAG CATTTCGTCC ATCATCTGGG TTGGTGTCTT TGAGTTGACT
    36541 TGTTGACAAG GGTATTCATG TCGGTATGTG TGTATATCAG GTAGCGAGAA AACTTTTTGT
    36601 TGAGGGGCGC GTGATCGGGT AGAACATTGG GTTGTCGTCG GCTGTATGGG TGTCGTCACG
    36661 GATATGTCGT TCGGAAATCG ATGATCTTGT CGAAATGTAA TTCCTCCCGG TGATTCAAAT
    36721 CACTCCATCT TCAACTCACC ATTTTGAAAT ATTTCGGCGT CTGGCGTCGG ATTAAAGATT
    36781 CGTACTTGTG AGGGTATAAT TGAATCAACG GCAGAGGCGC TGAACTCTAT GTTGCAAAGA
    36841 AAACCAGATC TTGGTGTCCA ATAGGCTCCA CTTTTTGGTA GCACAGCAAA ATTTGGCAAA
    36901 AGCCCTAATA TAATTTCTGT GCGAAAGACG GACGGAAAAT TGACGGCACA AAATCCCATT
    36961 GCTATCGATA AAGGGTGGCG ACGGCCAATT GATAAGATTC TTTTGCACGT GACTACACTC
    37021 GATGCCTGCA CTCCGGAGAT AGATAGTAGT GGGTCTGCCT GTTACATACT ATTGGCTATA
    37081 ACTAAGCCGG CTGACATAAT ACAAGAACAG GGGTCGTCCA GAGCTTGAGA CCTGTATGGA
    37141 ATATCTGGAG TCTTGGGGAA ACACACGTCA TTGAGTTGAG GGTTAGAAGC ATCGACCTTA
    37201 TCACGCATAG GTACCCGCCT ACCAATAATG GCATCATCCG GCAACAGCGG CTGGGCCCAG
    37261 CTTCGCCAGC AAGCTCGAAC TCTCGAGAGT CAGGTATGAC AATGTGCTCT AGGGCTGGGA
    37321 CTAGCCTTGA TATCTTTGAA GCTACCAGAA GCCAGGCTAA TGTGAGACGA AACAATGTAG
    37381 ACCGAAACGG CATTCCACAC ATATTCGCAA TATGCTCACG TCCCGAACAT CCCCGCGAAA
    37441 CCAACGAGCG AGGAGCGGGC AACAGAGGAC AAACTGAAAG ACTTGTTGGA AAAGGTAGCA
    37501 CTCTAGCCAT CTTCTGCCAG AACCTTGCCC CTCTGACCAT ACTGACAAGC TCCTGACTGT
    37561 CCTCAGCGCG AAAACGTGAT TGGCCAGCTT GGCCGCCTCC TTGATTCCGA TCCGACCCTT
    37621 ACATCATCAG CGCTGAAGCA GAACAATCTG CAGCTCCTCC GCGACAAGCT GTCCGATCAC
    37681 AAGCGCGACC TTGGCCGCCT GCGCACGGCG CTGCAACAAG CCCGCGATCG CGCCAACCTA
    37741 CTCTCCAACG TGCGCGATGA CATTGACCAG TACCGCGCAA ACAACCCGGA GGCCGCCGAG
    37801 GCAGACTACA TGCTGGACGA GCGCAACCGC ATCGACAACA GCCATAACAT GGCAGACAGT
    37861 GTGCTGAGCC AGGCGTATGC GGTCCGCGAT GACTTTGTAA TCCAGAGCCA GACGCTTCAG
    37921 AATATCGGCC GGCGTATCAC GCATGCTGCC AGCCAGGTTC CTGGATTAAA CCAGCTTATG
    37981 GCCCAAATAT CAGCGCGCAA GCGGAGAGAC AGCATCATCA TGGGCTCCTT CATTGCATTC
    38041 TGTTTCCTCA TGTTCTGGTG GTTCTCATAG ACTACAGAAC ATGCCATCCC ACTCTGTGCG
    38101 ATCTTTGCTT TACAGTCTTT GTTGCCTAAG CTAGGCTTGG TGTGGCGTTT TTGGGAAAGC
    38161 CTGTTTTTGT TTGTTCTGTT TGTGCATTTC CTTGTTCTCT TATATCGTCC TATTACCACA
    38221 TGTTTATCAA GCGAAGAACC GCAGCATCAT ATAGTCTATA GCCTACATCT TGTTACAACG
    38281 TCTATTATAC ATGGCCCTTG GTCCAGGGCG AGTAAGTTTC CGGTGGCTTT GCGGACCCTG
    38341 TAGTCCAAGC AAAAATCAGT TCACACCCTT TAGTCCTTCT TGGTGCCCCT GCTGGAATTC
    38401 TTCTTCGCAG CAAGTTCAGC CTTTTCGGTC TTGAGTTCGT CAATCACGCG CTGCAAACCC
    38461 TTGACCAAAC TCTCGCACTC AACTGGATGC GGGGGACCAC TTCCAGCCCA GCGGATGCGA
    38521 CAGTGCTGGT CCACCAGGTA AACGTAGCCA ACTTTGCTGT TAAGGTAGCC AATGTGTTCC
    38581 CGGATGCTGT CTGTGATTCC CTTCTTGATG ATAAAGTATT TGTCCCAGTC TTGTTCGGCA
    38641 AAGCCTCTGC GAATCGAGCT CATGAAAAGC TTGATCATCC ATGCCTTGAC CGAGTTTTCC
    38701 TCGACATTAC AACGCACAAT TTGCGCCTCG GGATTGTTCT TGATGATTCC AGCCAATTCA
    38761 GGGTTTTTAA CGGAGTTCAC CCATGCATCG ATCTGGGTTT CGGCCCATCT ACCACTCAGC
    38821 ATGGTGACGA TGGAGGCTTT GCCAGTGAGT ACCGGCGTAG TATCTCTTTC AAGGCCAGCC
    38881 TTCTCAAGGG TCATGCCGTG AAGGTTTGGG AAGTATAGAG ACTTGTCAGC TTTGAAGATG
    38941 CGGATTGGTC CAATAAAGGA CTTGCCATCG TGCATTTTGG TGTTGTCCCA GTCACGGAAG
    39001 TAAGGACGCG AGATTTTAGT TTTCCTATAA ATATGTGATT AGTATCTTGA CTTTGTCGAA
    39061 TGGGCCAAAA AGCAGCACAT ACAGTTCTTC TCTGCGCGCC AAATGCTTAT CCCAATCCGT
    39121 CAGGTCCTGA CGCTTCTGCA TCAACGACCG AGTGTCGACT CCAGTGTTCT GGCCTGCCCG
    39181 GGGAGGCGCC AGCATGCCGA TTGGTCGCGG AAGAGGCTGA GGCGTGAAGT CTTCGACCTT
    39241 CATACCGTAA GATCGTGGGG CCTGAATCAC AGGCGGTTCC TGGGTTGCCG CCGGGGTTGG
    39301 CTTCACGGCC ACATTGGGCT TGGGTGACTC TTGCTGTGTG AGTTGAGCCG AGCTCGTAGT
    39361 GAACAT
//
LOCUS       Be.basicola_A_pheromone     27539 bp    DNA     linear   PLN 22-OCT-2018
DEFINITION  Berkeleyomyces basicola strain CMW49352 Contig45, whole genome
            shotgun sequence.
ACCESSION   PJAC01000046 PJAC01000000
VERSION     PJAC01000046.1
KEYWORDS    WGS.
SOURCE      Berkeleyomyces basicola (unknown)
  ORGANISM  Berkeleyomyces basicola
            Eukaryota; Fungi; Dikarya; Ascomycota; Pezizomycotina;
            Sordariomycetes; Hypocreomycetidae; Microascales;
            Ceratocystidaceae; Berkeleyomyces.
REFERENCE   1  (bases 1 to 624988)
  AUTHORS   Wingfield,B.D., Bills,G.F., Dong,Y., Huang,W., Nel,W.J.,
            Swalarsk-Parry,B.S., Vaghefi,N., Wilken,P.M., An,Z., de Beer,Z.W.,
            De Vos,L., Chen,L., Duong,T.A., Gao,Y., Hammerbacher,A.,
            Kikkert,J.R., Li,Y., Li,H., Li,K., Li,Q., Liu,X., Ma,X., Naidoo,K.,
            Pethybridge,S.J., Sun,J., Steenkamp,E.T., van der Nest,M.A., van
            Wyk,S., Wingfield,M.J., Xiong,C., Yue,Q. and Zhang,X.
  TITLE     IMA Genome-F 9: Draft genome sequence of Annulohypoxylon stygium,
            Aspergillus mulundensis, Berkeleyomyces basicola (syn.
            Thielaviopsis basicola), Ceratocystis smalleyi, two Cercospora
            beticola strains, Coleophoma cylindrospora, Fusarium fracticaudum,
            Phialophora cf. hyalina, and Morchella septimelata
  JOURNAL   IMA Fungus 9 (1), 199-223 (2018)
   PUBMED   30018880
REFERENCE   2  (bases 1 to 624988)
  AUTHORS   Nel,W.
  TITLE     Direct Submission
  JOURNAL   Submitted (30-NOV-2017) Microbiology and Plant Pathology, Forestry
            and Agricultural Biotechnology Institute, cnr Lynnwood Road and
            Roper Street, Pretoria, Gauteng 0028, South Africa
COMMENT     ##Genome-Assembly-Data-START
            ##Assembly Date          :: 01-FEB-2017
            Assembly Method        :: SPAdes v. Feb 2017
            Expected Final Version :: yes
            Genome Coverage        :: 100.0x
            Sequencing Technology  :: Illumina HiSeq
            ##Genome-Assembly-Data-END##
FEATURES             Location/Qualifiers
     Transcript      complement(1..6093)
                     /score="0.27"
                     /source="AUGUSTUS"
                     /g1.t1
     CDS             complement(1..6093)
                     /source="AUGUSTUS"
                     /transcript_id="g1.t1"
                     /gene_id="g1"
                     /score="0.27"
                     /frame="[complement(825..827): 0, complement(828..6917):
                     0]"
                     /label="DNA repair protein"
     gene            complement(1..6093)
                     /score="0.27"
                     /source="AUGUSTUS"
                     /g1
     Single          complement(1..6093)
                     /score="0.27"
                     /frame="0"
                     /source="AUGUSTUS"
                     /transcript_id="g1.t1"
                     /gene_id="g1"
     source          <1..27539
                     /organism="Berkeleyomyces basicola"
                     /mol_type="genomic DNA"
                     /submitter_seqid="Contig45"
                     /strain="CMW49352"
                     /isolation_source="plant root"
                     /host="Betula sp."
                     /culture_collection="CBS:142796"
                     /db_xref="taxon:124036"
                     /country="Netherlands"
                     /collection_date="1974-06-01"
     Transcript      complement(7493..8311)
                     /score="0.98"
                     /source="AUGUSTUS"
                     /g2.t1
     CDS             complement(join(7493..7833,7900..8311))
                     /source="AUGUSTUS"
                     /transcript_id="g2.t1"
                     /gene_id="g2"
                     /score="0.99"
                     /frame="[complement(8317..8319): 0,
                     complement(8320..8657): 2, complement(8724..9135): 0]"
                     /label="Frag1/DRAM/Sfk1 family-domain-containing protein"
     gene            complement(7493..8311)
                     /score="0.98"
                     /source="AUGUSTUS"
                     /g2
     Terminal        complement(7493..7833)
                     /score="0.99"
                     /frame="2"
                     /source="AUGUSTUS"
                     /transcript_id="g2.t1"
                     /gene_id="g2"
     intron          complement(7834..7899)
                     /score="1"
                     /source="AUGUSTUS"
                     /transcript_id="g2.t1"
                     /gene_id="g2"
     Initial         complement(7900..8311)
                     /score="0.99"
                     /frame="0"
                     /source="AUGUSTUS"
                     /transcript_id="g2.t1"
                     /gene_id="g2"
     Transcript      9947..11680
                     /score="0.45"
                     /source="AUGUSTUS"
                     /g3.t1
     CDS             join(9947..10351,10403..11680)
                     /score="0.5"
                     /score="0.51"
                     /source="AUGUSTUS"
                     /transcript_id="g3.t1"
                     /gene_id="g3"
                     /frame="[10771..11175: 0, 11227..12501: 0, 12502..12504:
                     0]"
                     /label="Hypothetical 15"
     gene            9947..11680
                     /score="0.45"
                     /source="AUGUSTUS"
                     /g3
     Initial         9947..10351
                     /score="0.5"
                     /frame="0"
                     /source="AUGUSTUS"
                     /transcript_id="g3.t1"
                     /gene_id="g3"
     intron          10352..10402
                     /score="0.58"
                     /source="AUGUSTUS"
                     /transcript_id="g3.t1"
                     /gene_id="g3"
     Terminal        10403..11680
                     /score="0.51"
                     /frame="0"
                     /source="AUGUSTUS"
                     /transcript_id="g3.t1"
                     /gene_id="g3"
     assembly_gap    12490..13425
                     /estimated_length=936
                     /gap_type="within scaffold"
                     /linkage_evidence="paired-ends"
     CDS             16562..16738
                     /label="A pheromone"
     gene            16562..16738
     assembly_gap    20380..25319
                     /estimated_length=4940
                     /gap_type="within scaffold"
                     /linkage_evidence="paired-ends"
     Transcript      26435..27067
                     /score="0.4"
                     /source="AUGUSTUS"
                     /g4.t1
     CDS             26435..27067
                     /score="0.4"
                     /source="AUGUSTUS"
                     /transcript_id="g4.t1"
                     /gene_id="g4"
                     /frame="[27259..27888: 0, 27889..27891: 0]"
                     /label="Hypothetical 16"
     gene            26435..27067
                     /score="0.4"
                     /source="AUGUSTUS"
                     /g4
     Single          26435..27067
                     /score="0.4"
                     /frame="0"
                     /source="AUGUSTUS"
                     /transcript_id="g4.t1"
                     /gene_id="g4"
ORIGIN
        1 TCAATAGCGC CCGTATCCGC CCCGGTGGCT CGGCCGGTCT TTGCCGTTGT TGAACGGCTG
       61 TCCCTGATTA GAGGACGAAA ACCGTCTCAC ATGGCCCGGC GGGGGCCTCG CCGAATGCCC
      121 ACGTGGCGCA TTCAATGAAT TTCTGTTCCG GCGTCTGTGC ACCTCGGCCA GCACCGCAAA
      181 GTCCTTTTCG GCGTGGCCGC GGTTGTTCCC GCCAAACGTC GGAGACCGTT GGTCTGTGGC
      241 TGCATTGTTG TTGGCCATGA TACGGCCCTG CATTTGTGCC AGATGCTGCG TGTGCGAAGA
      301 CGACATTTTA GCCCATGTTT CTGGAGATTG TGCGCCATGC CGCCACGGCT GATTAAGAAG
      361 AAGCTGAGTA ATACTTACGT TGGGGTCCCG CCGAGTTGGC GTCGGCCGAT TTGGGGCATG
      421 TGGCTTGTCC CTGTAGCCGC CGGGTGTAGG AGGATGAGCC GGAGCCCCTG AAGCCGGGGC
      481 GGACTGTGAC GATGAAGCCG GATAGTTGGC GGCCTGAGGC TGCTTTGGAC TGGAATTCAA
      541 AGTAGGACTG GATGCGTTTG GACTCGCTGC CGGGTGGCCT GGAGGCATAG TAATACGAGC
      601 AGCTAGCGGC ATGGTAATAC GAGCTGCGAG TGGCAGAGGG TTCGTAGCAA TGGGGGCCAT
      661 GGAAGCAGTC GGGGCAATCG AAAGAGTCGA AGAAGCTTGA GAAGTCGGAG ACGTCGGAGC
      721 AGCCGTAGAG TGCGGCAGGC TCGGCTCGTG GACTTGGACC GCAGGGAACG GACGCCGGAA
      781 AGCCTCTGTG TCCAAGGTTG CCAGTTCGCC GGCCTTTTCG CGCAGAACCT TGTCGAGAGC
      841 AAGCGCAATC GTGTTGTTGT CGAGGCCGTG TGTCTGCTCC AACACGGCGA GGGCGAAGCG
      901 GTCCTGCTGC ATGAGCTCCA AGAGCAGATT TTCACGCATG TTTCGCGGGA GATCGCCTTT
      961 TATATTCATG AAAAGGTAGT CGTCAATGAC CATAGCCCGC GTAATAGTCT GGTCTGTGCT
     1021 GATGTTGCTG CCGATAATCC CATCTGATGT GAGCGCCACC TTGCCAAAGC AACGCACCAG
     1081 ATTTTCACGG AATGATTTAT GCTCAGGGAA CTCCGTACCC GGAGAACCGT CCAAAGTCAA
     1141 AGGTAGTTGT GTACTATAGG CCGGCATTGA GCTGGATTCG TTAGCCAGCA TCTGGAGCCG
     1201 GACCAATCGC GGCAATTCAT GGTACGGCAC AGGGGCCTGT TTGTCCTGAG TAGCTGGCCC
     1261 GCCTGCGACT TCTTTGTGCC CCTGCGACGC TGCCAGCGAG TTGGGCTTTG AGGACTGCGA
     1321 AAACCCAACT GTTGACCGGG CGGCCAGTCC AGACGACGAG TTCTTGAGAT GAGGCAGGGC
     1381 GTGGGGAACA GCGTGCAACC CCTTGCTCTC CCGCTCATCG ATAGCACGAA GCTCATCGCT
     1441 CACATACTTG GCGATATCCG CACAAACAGA AATCTCTTTA TCCGGTTCTG CAAAGGTATC
     1501 CGTGTGGTCA ACATAGACCA CGCCACTCCG GTTAGAAGGC TCCGTGATGA GCTTATCGAG
     1561 AACGCTGTCG ACACCTAGGA ACTGGTCATA GGGTAGGTAG ACAGGAGGGG TTAGATGTAC
     1621 AACATGCGAG CCCTTGCGTA GCTGAGACCG CACAACTGGA GTCTTGTCGT CTACAACGGA
     1681 ATCCGTAAGC TGCATCTTGA AAATGGCTCT TTGGAACATG GTAGCCTCTG AAGATCCGCA
     1741 TCCAACAAAG CGATAGACAA AGACATCGCG CGTCTGATTG ATTCTGTATG CGCGTCCGAT
     1801 TGCTTGCGCC TCCCACATGG GATTGTATTT AAAATCAACC AGGATAACGC GACTGGCACC
     1861 TTGGATGTTC AAACCAGTAC CACCAGCCCG AGTGGAGACG AGGAAAACTT CGAAATCTTC
     1921 TCTGTTGAAG CGGTCCACCA TCTCCACACG GTTGGATGTT GAGCCATCGA TGCGACAGAA
     1981 CTTACGGTTC TGGCGAATAA ACAACGACTG GAAAAAGTCC AAGACGTCGA GGTACTGTGA
     2041 AAAGATTATC ACCTTTTCCT TGATCTTGCG ACACTCGTCA AGGATGGTAA AAATGTGACG
     2101 TGTTCTCCAA GACAGATTGA TGTCGTCAAG ATTGGGTTCC GAGTCCAGGA TATCCATCAG
     2161 CGTGTTCAGC ATCTCCCGAG GCAGTTTGTC TCTTTCTACA ATCTCGAGCT CCCGGCCACC
     2221 GCTCTTCCTG TACCTCTTAG GGCCAATGAG CTTCAAGTGA AGGCACCTTG GGTGCGTGAG
     2281 AATCAATGAC AGGTTGTCCA AGGCGCCAAA TTCCAAATGT CGCGGCCGTT CACCGTGCAG
     2341 CCTGACATAC TCCGAGTACA GCCGCTTCTG CAGCCCTTCG AGCGGTGGGA AGCCAATAAT
     2401 GTACTCTTGC TTGCGCGGAA GTACATTGGC GGGCAAGGAA TCAAGAGTCG CTCGGTGCAC
     2461 CTTGTGACGT AGCTTCTTAG TCAAGCGCTT GAGCAACTGG CGAGCCCGGT ATTTCTCGTT
     2521 GGGCGTGGCA TCCACAACGT TGGCTTCCTC TATGGGGTTT GCGTAAGAAA TCTTAAAGTC
     2581 ATCCTCTGTA CCCAGGTATT TCAGCGCGAC CCAGTCGACC ATGTGGTAGT ATTCCAAGGT
     2641 GTTGTTGGTC ATGGGCGAGC CAGTGAGTGC AATTCTGGCC TTTGTCCGGA TTGCATCGCA
     2701 TGCAACACGA GTATTCGTCT TTTTCTGGTT GATAGTATGA GCTTCGTCGG CAATGGCAAT
     2761 ATCTGCATGG TCTATGATCA GCGTGGCAAC ATCATCCTCC ATTTTCTTCA AATGCGCAAA
     2821 TAGAGGGAAG CTAATGATTA GACACCCGCT CTTGGTACTC CACTTCCTCA CCACAGCTAA
     2881 ACGTTGTTCA GGCTTCATAC GAGATACATC GAAGACCTGC GGCATCATAG AGTTACCACA
     2941 CCACCGTTCA ATCTCATTGA CCCAGTTGTC GGCCAGAGGC GCAGGGCAGA GGATGAGGAA
     3001 GCGGTTGCGG CGGTATTGCG CTGGAATTTG GGCTACAATG GCTTCGTCGT TGGAATGGGT
     3061 GGCTTCGACA ATCGCCAGCA GGACGGAAAT AACTTGCATT GTTTTTCCCA GACCCATAGT
     3121 GTGGGCTAGC ATACAGCCGT TACTCGATAC TTTACCATCG TTGGCCACTA CGTTATCCCA
     3181 GATGAAACGT ATACCTTCAA TTTGCGGATC GTAAATTTCG GAAGTAGCGT TGGCAACACT
     3241 GTCCGGGATA TAAATGAAGG GCTCGTGTTC CTTCTTGGAC ATGTTGATGA TCAAACGAGA
     3301 CTTGGAACTC GGGATAATCT GGGCCTGCAG CTTGGATCGC TTCGCTAGCT CAATTTTCTC
     3361 ATCCCAGCGC GCTTGTTCGC GCAGCATGCG TTCCTTGTAT ATTGAGGTCC TAGCCCTGGG
     3421 TATGTAGCAA CGTTTGTTCT TTGCCTTTGC GGGCTCGTTG CCTTGATCTG TAACCAGACC
     3481 TTCTTCTTGT GACTCTTCGC CGCTAGCAGC CAGATCATCG GGAGTCAGAG GGAACCCGGC
     3541 TTGGATGTCA TCGAGTGCAC GGAAAAAGGA CTCAATGCTG TTGTGGTATT GCCTGAGGGA
     3601 GCCGATGATG GAGAGTTTGT CTCTCTGGAA CTTGTCAATT CCAATCTTCT CAAACTTCCC
     3661 GTGAATGGCA CACTTGAGAA GGCCAATTGC GGCTACTGGA ACAGCTGGTT CTGGAGAGGT
     3721 CTCGATGATG ACAAACTTCC AGATATTGTT GAAATCACCC TTGCACTCTG TAATTGTCGC
     3781 AAACAGCTTT TGCCGGAGAC CGGCCGACAT GCCATGAATC GCGCCGATGA GAACGCGGCC
     3841 CATGTCACCG TGGGTCTCCA AAATTTCCTT GGGCAAAGTA CGTTTAAACC AGACTGGAAT
     3901 GTCCTTCCAC GATGACAAGT CGTAGGTTAC AGGCTGGGCT ACTTCCTCTT CTTCGTCAGA
     3961 AATCCAGATT ACTGAAGGGG ATGCGGCGTG CGCTGGTAGG GGGGCCGGAG AGTCATCGGG
     4021 TTCCTTGATA TGGACGGCTG GCGAGACGGA AGCTTCACGC GGCTTGTCTT CGGCTTCGGG
     4081 CTCTTTGGCA GCAGGTTCGG GCGCAGATAT TGGCTCATCC AGATCCATCG GCATTTCTCC
     4141 CGCTTGATCA TCCTCTTCAA CGACGTCCGG GGCTTCAACG GGTGGTGGGG AGTGACTAGG
     4201 GACTGAGGGT GAATCTTCTG ATTGGGTGCA AAACATTTTC TCATTCTTGG AAGATTCAGT
     4261 TTCGGGGCCG GCATTACCAT TCCCGGTTTC TATCGGGATT TCTGGGTGTT CAATGGGCAA
     4321 ATCATGGGCT TTCTCGGCGG CCTCTGCTGT TTCTGACGGC ATTTCAGTGT CTTGGGGTTT
     4381 TGATGCGGGC GTTTCCTCGG TGGGCTGTGG CTGGGGGTCA GCAGTTTCAA GATGGAAGTT
     4441 GGGCAGATCC ATGGGCTCAT CACTGTCGTC GAGTATGAAG CTGCCCAGCG AGCGGCTGTC
     4501 ACTAATGTCC TCCCCCTCAC TATTTGAAGG GGTGTATTCA ATTTTCCTGC GCTTGATTCG
     4561 CGCCTTGGTA GTGGCTGGGG CTTTGCTTGG ACGAGGGCCT TTGATGAGGT CAATGAGCCA
     4621 CGTCTTTTTT TCACGCTCAA TGACGGAAAG CTCCAAGCAC ATGGTCTGAT GCCAAAGGGA
     4681 TTGGCGTGAC GGCCACTTGG TCAAGTGCAT CTGGTTACGG ATAGATTTGA TGCGCTCCTC
     4741 GACATGGGTG ACTGTTGCAG CGGCATCGCG CAGACGATTA CCTATACGAC GCTCAGCCCG
     4801 GCCACTGTTC CAAAGGTCAA AGGCCTTTAC TTTCATCCGA GGAAGGTAGT TGGACTTGAA
     4861 GATATCCACA AACTGGGCTA TCCTTTCGTC AATAATCTGG TCAACTTCCT CATCCGAGAG
     4921 TACTGTATTG TGCCCTGTCT CTGTATTTTG AATGTCAAGA ATCGGCAGAT CCTGGCCTTC
     4981 ATCATCGCTA TGGACCTCAT CATCAGCGTC GTCACCAAGG TCAAGCTCCA TGTCGCCATC
     5041 AACAACGAAG CCCTCTTCAC TGCTAGCAGA ATCGGCATCG GGCAAGCTTT CGAGCGGGGC
     5101 GTGGCCATTG AAGACAGAAA GCACGGCCTT GTATGCCTTT CGGGGCTGGA TGCGGGCATG
     5161 GGGCCGTGTG TTGACCATGG AAAAGCCGCC TTCGATGGAG TCGGAACTGT CGTCGCTGTC
     5221 GGGGTAGCGG TTTCGTAGGC TGAATGTGCC CCTGGTGAGG AAAGGACGAC AAAGCCTGGG
     5281 TTTTGATAGT GGCGCCTCTT CACGAGCTGA TACAGTGGCA GGTGCCACGC GCTTTTTGGC
     5341 AGCACGGCGC ACAGGCATCG GAACGGGCTC TACTTGAAAA CTATGGGCGT TGGTTTTTTG
     5401 GAAATTAAGT TCGGGGGTTG GGCCCCGGGA TGGAGTGTCG GTAGGTAAGA GATACAGAGA
     5461 TTCGACATTT GACGTCGACA GTTGTCTTGA GTGTGTATCC GCTTGTGGCT GTGGCTCTGG
     5521 GAGCTGAGGC ACCTGAGGCG ACTGGGCGGC CATGTCCCCT AGAACGTGCA CCGATTGGGT
     5581 GGGCGCAATA GAGAACTGGG ACGGAGCATA GGTAGAAGGT GGGCCTACTG GGCCGAGCGG
     5641 GGGCGAATGA TACTGGGTGG GGGATTGAAC GTGTTGTGTC CGCGGCATAA GAGATATAAA
     5701 AGAGTCTCGC GGCGACTGGG GCGGCATGGA AGGGCGCGTG GACAAGGACG GCCTTGATTT
     5761 CAGACACATG TTACGCGTCG CTTTCCACGA GCTGTAGCCA TTGCTCCGGT TTTGCAAGAG
     5821 CTCGAGAGCA TCCAGAAGCC ACAGGCGATG GTCGAGGAAG GCAATTTCCA GGTTGGCAAA
     5881 GAGCTCGGGG TAGGTGTTGT GGCGGATGTC GCCCCAAGTG AGGAAGACAC GACCGGTGAT
     5941 GCGCAGGCTC ATGAACGAGT GGAGCAGGTC ATGTTGGGCA GGAAGCTCGA CATCCATGGG
     6001 GAACCAAGGT TCTTCGGGGT TGTAGAGCTC TGCCACGAGC AGCTGGGGGC TCCAGTGCCA
     6061 CGGGTCGCCG CCGGTTGAGA CGAGCTGGTT CATTGTGCGC TGTGCCGGGT TAGCACAAGG
     6121 TGGTGTGCCA GTGGAAAGGA GACGACTCGA CTCGAAGTTG CCAGGGGTGT GTGCATGTGG
     6181 CGTGGCTGTA GGCGCGAGCT GCGTAGGGCT GGGCAGCTTT CAGAGTATGG CCATGCACAA
     6241 CAAGCGCACG TGCTGAGGGT TGAGGAGAGA GGGGGGGGTA GTAATGCTGG AGGCGGCCCT
     6301 GACGAGGTGC AAGCAGCGGG CGAGTGAATA TGGCTAATCA AGACACGATC AATGTTGGTC
     6361 GGTACGCGCA GAGAGCCAGA ATGTCTCGGG TCTGGCAATC CTGGCGATTC ACAGGGGGCG
     6421 AGTCCTGGTG GTGACAAGAT GCGGTGGCCA AGGGAGGGCG GTGTAGCGCG TCGGCCAAGG
     6481 GCGGTCGGCA GGCACATACA CAGCGGCAGG GAAGAGAGTC AAGATGCGCG GAAATCGGTA
     6541 GTTAGGGCGC GGGCGTGTCG CGAGACGCCG GCGCAGAGTG TGTTGGTTTT GACTGGCGAG
     6601 ACAGGAGAAC AAGACGCCGC GTGGGCACCG GAGACGGATG TTGAAGGTTT GCGGAGCGCG
     6661 CAGGTCTGGG GAAGGCACGC GTTTGCGGAG TAGGGAAAGG AGAGAAAAAA AAAGGAAAAA
     6721 AAAAAGAAGA AAAAAAAACC TCCTGGCAGC GCTTGGGATG CGCTCTTTCC TGTTTTTTTC
     6781 GGCTCCTTCT CACAGGAGTT ATGTGGGCGG GCCCTGGTTA TCGCAAAGAT TTTGGCACCA
     6841 AATCATGTGG CCCACTTATT CCTGCCTGGC TGCCGCGATG ACCACACATG AGCCTTGAGA
     6901 AAAAGGAAAA ATATGGTAGT ATTACCCAGT ATTCTACCGG AAAAGGGCCC CCGTTCTTGT
     6961 AGATACAAGC TTCCTGCCAG GTGAGCCTTG TGCTGCTGAT GAGTTCTGTG GAATAAGGCA
     7021 CGCATTCAAA TAAGCCTGCG AATCAACCCC AATTTCGCAA AACGTCACAG TCAAGACCAC
     7081 AGCAAAAAAA GACGCACCCT TAGGCATGCA TACATGATGT ATGCACGCCA GCCTATGCAC
     7141 AAATCTGCAC GTCGTGACCC TGAGAAACGA TAAACGTCAT GGCGCCCCAC TTTCCGGGTG
     7201 TAGCGTGAAA CTCGAGCACC TGTCAGCTGT GCAGTTTCAC GTCGGCATAA ACATGTGATT
     7261 AGATTGATGC GAAAATCAGC CGATATCAAG TATGAAAAGC ATCTGTGTGA AGGAGACTCC
     7321 CAGTACAAAT TATGTGTGTG TAAACGCGAA TGTCAATTCT TTTAAAACGG GCTCTTGAAC
     7381 AAAGGTTGCG TGTACAAACG CCACTTGTAA ATATACTCGC ATGCCCAACC CTATACGAAA
     7441 AAAGCAAATA TCCTACCCAA ACGAAATCAA AAACCAAAAC AAGCAAAAAA ACTCAAAAGT
     7501 TCCCTAATAG TGCCCTTGGT GGTTGTTGCA TTGAACCCTC TTCCATGGCC TGGGGCGAAA
     7561 TAGAGGTGCT GTCGGGAGAC TCGGACTGCC CCTGAGCAGA CCGCTTGTAC CGCATCTCGG
     7621 GCTTCTTCGT ATGAACAGCC GGCCATAGGT CCATCACGTA TGAAAATACG TAGAATGTGA
     7681 AGATGATTGC TACAACCCAC TCCAGCACGG CTGCAGCGTC GTATTCATCT TGCCTAGCGA
     7741 GCACGCCAAA GGTAATGGCA AGTGAGCCCT CGACGATAAT GAAGACAAAC TTGACCCAGA
     7801 ATGAAATCCC GAGAAGCGGC TCCTCGGTGT AGTCTTGAAA AAAAAAAGAG GCCAACTGTT
     7861 AGTAGATGAA AGCAACGGGC TTGAGAAGAA TGGACGTACA GCGTCGGAGA CTATGAAACT
     7921 CCCAGCAGGC AAAAATGGCG CTGAAGATGA AGCCAAGCAA GAACAGGACC AAGCAGATTG
     7981 TATGCACGTT CGAGTGTCTA TGGGCATCGA AGATGGCGAG GAAAATCAAG CCAGCCGTGC
     8041 CTACGAGAGC CGATAAAATA TTGAGCGAAA TCAGGACTCT TTGGAACATG GTCACGCTCG
     8101 GCAGCAAGCG TCCGTGATGG CGCAGCCAGC GTGTGGCGAT AAAGCTGGCA GCAAAGAAGA
     8161 CGGCCGTGAC GCTGGACCCC GCAATAAAGA GTGGCTTGAG CGTTAGGGCA CCAATATCCG
     8221 AAATGTAGGC AATGGTCTGG TCGTCTTCCA TACTGATGAG GTGGGCGGCG TCTTGGCGGC
     8281 CGGCCCAGTA GATGAGCATG GCCAGGAGCA TTGCGAGCCA GGTCACCCCC GAGATGACGG
     8341 GCAAAGTCTA AGTTGGTGGC GGTTAGCAGG CAGCATGGTA GAGGATAATG GAAGGTTGAA
     8401 ATGCAGGTGG TAGCGAACAG GCTAGACTTG GAATTGTGTG TCTTTTGTTT GTGAAGTCGA
     8461 GTCAGGAAGT GTGGTGTCGT CAATTCAACG TCATTAGTCA GCAGCACGGT TGCAGGCGGA
     8521 AAAGGGAAGG AGCAGAGCTT TGGCCAGCAG TTGCCCTTGA AGTGCAGAAA GACAAAATAA
     8581 AACGTCAAAG GCCAAATGCG GGAGGCACGG AACCACATCA GACGAGTATT CAGACGTCTT
     8641 TCAAGAAAGA AAAAGAGCAG GAAAATAGAA GATGAGAAGA GCAAAATGCA TCTTCATTTT
     8701 CAACTCACCC AGTAGGAAAT CCACCCAGAC AACATTGCAT TATTTTTGCG AGGCTTTGGA
     8761 GCCGGCAACC CAGGAAAAAG AAAAGAGGAA GACAACTTTT GTTAGCTAGT GAAGCACCCT
     8821 GCGAGTAGTT AGTGTCGACA AGACGCGCTG GGCGAAAAGG TCGAGAAGCA GAGACTAGAC
     8881 TAGAAAGTCT AGCGATGCAT ACACACGGCG ACGAGGAGCA GTTTAAATAG TAAAAGATGC
     8941 CGGACGCAGG AAGCAACGGA CAGAGCAAGA CCCGAAAATG TATGCTCAGA AACATGGAGG
     9001 GGCAGGACGG AGCCAAGAGA GAAAGGGAAG CTCAACCAAC GTCAAGCTTC TTTTTCCAGC
     9061 TTAGCTAATG CCCCCAATCG AGCATTCGGG GCCTGCTAGA TGGCCCATTA CACATCAGTG
     9121 GCTAATTCCC AGTCGCAGAG CTGAGCGCAC TTGGACAGGC CTGCCCGCGT CCGGTAGCTC
     9181 GGCCAAATTG CCAGCCCATC TCCACCAAGA CCTGTCTGCG GCTGTGTTGC TTGGGCCCTG
     9241 GTTCCCACGG CACAGGCTTG TCATGGCGAG CAGGCATACT GCGACTCTAC ATGAGCTACA
     9301 CGTAGTCGGC GGCAATAAAG ACATACATAC ATTTCCGTCA TCTGGTCCGG CTTATGGGCG
     9361 CGGCCTAGCG CTGCCCTCGC TGCAAAGCTT TGCTAGACGT GAGGCGATTT CCACTACGGC
     9421 GCATTTGTCA GAATACTCGC CACGGCTTCG TCTCTGGCGG CCCAAACAAA CCCCCGACTA
     9481 CCTATTTGCG TGTACTTGTA CTTGTGCTCG TGTTAAATTG TCGAATCCTC CTTGGTGCTT
     9541 TCCGGCATCA CCGGCGTCCA TTTCAAAGCC CCCATCTCCA CTCTCAGCCA CTTGCCGTAA
     9601 TAAGGGTTGG TCATCTGAAA TCTAGGGTCA CATACAGGGT TAGTCCCTGC AACCCTTGAG
     9661 CCGCATGGTG ATCGACTGCT GTTTCTCAAA AGGATCAACA ACCGCGCAAA CTATCGCCAA
     9721 AGCACCGGCA ACAATGCGGT AGCGCGACGG GTCTTTTCAT CTGAGTCAAG CAACGCTTAT
     9781 CGCAGAGCTT GGGCGGAACC CTATCTGCCC TTTAAAACCC CCGCGGCTGC TGTCTCTGCT
     9841 GGTTGCTGTG CACGCCAGCC AACCTCCCTC TGACTCTGGC CCCAACCTTG GTCTGGCACT
     9901 TCTCTCCCCA CTTGGAAAAC CGCCACTGTT CCATTCTCCC ATCATCATGG TCTCAATACC
     9961 CACTACACGC CCAATTCCGC ACCGCTCCAC CATGAACTCG CAGTGCACCT CACGCAAGGC
    10021 TTCTCGCAAC TCTGCCCTGG CACCGGTCGA CAATCCAGTC GCTGCCGATC CCGATCTGCT
    10081 TACATTCCAG TACGGCAGCG CGGGTGGCAA ATCTGTCGCC GGAACTGAAT ACGGCGGCGA
    10141 CGTTAGCGAA GTCGGGGACG GCGAAACTGC TGTGTCTGAG ATGATGTTCA CCATGAATCC
    10201 CACACTTGAC CCCGCGCGGA ACCTCGACCT TGGTGCAAAC CCCCTCCGCC TCAACCCACT
    10261 GGCCAACATG GCCCAAAACG GCGTCACTCT CCCCGAGCCA CTGTACAACC TCGACACCTC
    10321 CATGCTCGAG GGGCTCCAGG AAGATGACCT GGTTATGGCT TTGGAGCCGC TCTCGCTGAC
    10381 TGTCGATGAA TTCCGCTCCT AGAGTGAGTC CGAACTCGCT GCTGTTCAGA ACCGCCTCAT
    10441 CGGCTTGGAC GCCCGCATTG GCTCCATCGA GGCCAACATG GGTGCCATAC AAAGCCGTTT
    10501 TATGGCTTTG GACAGTCGTA TGCAGAATAT CGAAAGCATG CTGACGCGTC TTGTCGCCAC
    10561 AAGTAGCCAG GCTCACCAAA CTGTATCCAA TGCCCCCACC ACCTTCAACC CAGGCGCTAC
    10621 CCCCCCGGGT CCACTGTATC AGTCCTCCGC CCAGAGTTTG CGCGGAGCAG CCTGTGGAGC
    10681 ATTGGGTTCT GTGCCCCGGA ACGGCTTGGA CAAAAGACAA ACTTCCGCCG TAGCAGTGCA
    10741 GCAGAGTGCC TCAGCTGGGA TGACGGCTAG ACAACGACTT TTGGCTAGAC TGCAGTCTCA
    10801 GCAACAGAGG CCAGTCTACC ACAACCCCCA GCCCATCATG CAATCCGGTG GCCACCACAA
    10861 TGGCGCAGCC CAGGTCGAAA TGCTTCGAAC CCAACATATG GCCCCGCCTG AAACCCAAGT
    10921 GCAAGCCCAG ATCGGCAACT GGCCTCAACC TCCGGCACAC GCTCAAGCGT TGCCCCAAGT
    10981 ACACATGGCC ACCGGGTCCG CCACTCCCAC ACACGGCGGA GTTCCGGTGC AGACATCCCA
    11041 GAATCTTGCA CATGCTCAAG ATCTTATGCT GCAACAAGAG ACCCTACACA GCCCCCTTAG
    11101 GCAGCCCACC TCCGCTCCGC CTTACCCTAC TGTCTCCTCA CACATACCCG CTATTCCCGC
    11161 TCTTCAGGCA TTCACATCCA CCCCCTCTGT CCCCTCGGCT TACACACCCG CCAGCTACCC
    11221 CACCCGAACC ATCGGCAGTC GTACCGTCAT GGAAGTGCCA GGTAACCGCA GCCTACCCCT
    11281 CTCCACACCC CTTACTAAAC CCGCGGCAAC AAGCGCGGCA AGCGCCAATG CCTTTGCTAT
    11341 TGAGCGCGAT CCGAATATGA GCCTGCAAGA CTTCAAGTAT CAGGTCATGG CCCGGAATCT
    11401 GGCCATCAAG ACGGCTAATC GCACGACCTA CAACATATCC CAGAACTGTA GGTTGTACCC
    11461 GCTCCTCGAC GTTAGAACAG GCCAGCCAGT TGCGAGATTC CCCGAGACTA CCGCCGAGCT
    11521 GGTGGTGCTT AGCGAGGAGA AGTGTGATCG AATTCTAGAA GCTATTGGCG AAGACCGGGC
    11581 TGGGACAGCG GCCGAGAAGC GAGAGAAGGT TTTGATGTGC ACGATTGTAG GTGTGAGTCT
    11641 AAGTCCGATG GAGCAAGCTC TGGCAAGAGG AGAGGCCTAG ACAAACAGAT ACACGAATAA
    11701 CTCGGATTAT GTTTAGCTTG CTGCATTCGA CGATGTGTGA CGTTTGTGAG ATGTTGAGGG
    11761 CGAAATAAAA GATACTCGGC CTGTGAGACT GTGCACAGGA ACCTACTAAA GCGAGGAACT
    11821 AGGAGCTGCT TTCTCAAGTT AGACCAGTTG AGATCAGCGG TAGTAGGGAG GCTGAAGGGG
    11881 CTGCAAGCTT TGAGGTTCGG GAGGGGTGAA AGATTGACCA TGATTGTCGG AACGCGGCTT
    11941 CCTCAACGTG CCCGGCAATT ATGTCCGGTT CAAGGACCGT TATCCTAGTC CCAATACAGT
    12001 TAGGTCATCA ATCAAATGCT GAAATGCCGT TGTTGTTGTT TATTTTTACG CTGTGTGCCA
    12061 GGGTTCACTG GTCGAATGGG CGTCACAGGC GGCTAGTCCA CCTGTGAGAA GAGTATAACT
    12121 ATGAAAAGAG CAGGTCTACA CCTGAACGAA GAGAACAAAC AGCTGGAACA CGGAGGCTCG
    12181 CAGCCTCCAG AGCGACCCTA AAGTCACCCC AAAGGTCCCA GTAAAACAAA TAACGAAATA
    12241 CACAAAACTA GACAAAGGAA AAAAGTAGAA AATGGCTCGG TCTCCCTGCC GGCCTATGCT
    12301 TGGTTGATGA GGTGTTGCCG CCCGGGGCCC CTCTGTGCTA ATTTGTCGAC TCTCTCGGCC
    12361 AACGTCTTTG CCCCTCGTGC CGTTTTCAAT AGACGCTTTA CCCATGACCT GGTGTATCTT
    12421 TTCTGTAGGC CTTTGCATGT CCAAACGTGT GGACCGTCTT TCTCGGCCCC GCATCTCTCG
    12481 CACCCCAACN NNNNNNNNNN NNNNNNNNNN NNNNNNNNNN NNNNNNNNNN NNNNNNNNNN
    12541 NNNNNNNNNN NNNNNNNNNN NNNNNNNNNN NNNNNNNNNN NNNNNNNNNN NNNNNNNNNN
    12601 NNNNNNNNNN NNNNNNNNNN NNNNNNNNNN NNNNNNNNNN NNNNNNNNNN NNNNNNNNNN
    12661 NNNNNNNNNN NNNNNNNNNN NNNNNNNNNN NNNNNNNNNN NNNNNNNNNN NNNNNNNNNN
    12721 NNNNNNNNNN NNNNNNNNNN NNNNNNNNNN NNNNNNNNNN NNNNNNNNNN NNNNNNNNNN
    12781 NNNNNNNNNN NNNNNNNNNN NNNNNNNNNN NNNNNNNNNN NNNNNNNNNN NNNNNNNNNN
    12841 NNNNNNNNNN NNNNNNNNNN NNNNNNNNNN NNNNNNNNNN NNNNNNNNNN NNNNNNNNNN
    12901 NNNNNNNNNN NNNNNNNNNN NNNNNNNNNN NNNNNNNNNN NNNNNNNNNN NNNNNNNNNN
    12961 NNNNNNNNNN NNNNNNNNNN NNNNNNNNNN NNNNNNNNNN NNNNNNNNNN NNNNNNNNNN
    13021 NNNNNNNNNN NNNNNNNNNN NNNNNNNNNN NNNNNNNNNN NNNNNNNNNN NNNNNNNNNN
    13081 NNNNNNNNNN NNNNNNNNNN NNNNNNNNNN NNNNNNNNNN NNNNNNNNNN NNNNNNNNNN
    13141 NNNNNNNNNN NNNNNNNNNN NNNNNNNNNN NNNNNNNNNN NNNNNNNNNN NNNNNNNNNN
    13201 NNNNNNNNNN NNNNNNNNNN NNNNNNNNNN NNNNNNNNNN NNNNNNNNNN NNNNNNNNNN
    13261 NNNNNNNNNN NNNNNNNNNN NNNNNNNNNN NNNNNNNNNN NNNNNNNNNN NNNNNNNNNN
    13321 NNNNNNNNNN NNNNNNNNNN NNNNNNNNNN NNNNNNNNNN NNNNNNNNNN NNNNNNNNNN
    13381 NNNNNNNNNN NNNNNNNNNN NNNNNNNNNN NNNNNNNNNN NNNNNACGAA AGAACAAACA
    13441 GCGAACACGA GCTCGCACCG CCAGAGCGAC CCAAAGTCAC CCCAAAACCC ATAAAACAAA
    13501 AACGAAAACC ACAAAACAAC CAAAGAAAAA GAACTCAAGG ACTCACAAGC TGCTTGAAAG
    13561 AAGAATAGTC AACCTTTCCA CCTTTCTCCT GCTGCTTCCT ATTTCTCACA CCACACTCAT
    13621 CTCTACATAT TCTTTCTTGT TCTTCAACAT CAACCAACCA ATCCTTTAAA ATGCCTCCAT
    13681 CAAACCCACC TCCTCCCAAG CCAGCCAACA AGGCCGACCT TTGCTTTGGG CGTCCATCCA
    13741 TCTTTTTGGC ACCTTTTGCT GGGTTGCCTC TGTTCAGCGG TCTGGTACCG TTTGCCAGCT
    13801 GCGTGTTTCA GCCCCGGTCC GACCTTTGCG CCTCAGCTTA ATTAAATCAC AAACTGCAGT
    13861 GACCTTGAGA TTTCTCTACA CTAGATAATT GCCAGTGACT CTATGCCAGT AAAGTTGTAC
    13921 TATCCTCTTT CTCTTAGTTT CTATTGTACT AACCATTCTT AACCAGTAAG ACCTTGGATA
    13981 GCATCAGTTC TTTCGGGTTA TTTTCTATTT CGTCTCTCAC CTTTTTCTTT CTGTATGCCT
    14041 GTTTAATACT CTGCTTCATT TAATTCCCTG GCTCGCATCC TGGTAGAAGG CTTATATCGT
    14101 CTTGATCTCT TACTTTCCTC ACCTTACAAT TTCACATGCT CAAGAACACA ACTTGATTCA
    14161 GATTTCTTTC TCTGAAACTA TTTAAATGAG CGTTCAGCCT ACCTTTCGCT CACAACAGGC
    14221 CATCATATAT ACTGTGTTCA ATTCTCCAAT CGAGGAGGCC AGATTTTATA AATTAGTTCA
    14281 TATTTTTCAT ACGGTTGATA CTGGCTGCAT AACTATATTC ATACCAATAT AAAGGGACTA
    14341 TTTCAACAAA AACTCCCTAG GCAGGTACAG AGTACTGACT TGCAATTTGT AGCTGCATGA
    14401 CTTGACTTTG GTTTTATTGA ACACGAAAAG AAGCTACATG AAAAGCATGA CACTGCCGAA
    14461 CGTGAGACAG ACATTAGATT GCGTGGAGAG TATTGTTAGT AATGAGAAGA CTTTAGCTGA
    14521 ACGGGCCTAC CGACCTCCCG ATGGCTCTCA AAACTGAAGC TTCGCAGCTG TACTAGCGGG
    14581 TTGGAAATTC TGAATTTGTA CAGAAAAGGG AGGGCAAAAA AAAAAAACGA ATTAGTGAAG
    14641 CATATGGAGA CAAAAAACCA AGGAGCCAGA AGCGCCGAAA CTGAGAAGAA CCAAGCAAAC
    14701 AAGGGAAAGG TGAGGAAAGA TAGCATACCT TTTCAGTTTG CATGCTTTGG CTATGACTTC
    14761 TTCCTAGGAG TTCATTGTTG ATGGCGCGTT GCCTTACTCG ACGGTAACTA TGATTGATTG
    14821 ATTCTTTATT CTTTACTTGA CTTGACTTGA CTTGGACTTG ACTTTATTTA CGTGACTAAG
    14881 CTACATGAAA AGATTACACG GCCCGCCGTG AGGCGGGACA ACAGGATCCT AGGCAGATCT
    14941 GCGAAGTCAT GAGAACCTAG AAATCGGCTT TTCAAGCCCC CCGCGCGAGG TATGACATCT
    15001 AGTGGGTGGA AGTCTACATG TGTTTACAAG AAAAAAGTAA CAAAAGAAAA GAAGAAAGAG
    15061 AAAAAAGAAA AAGAAAAAGA AAAAGAAAAG AAAAGTATAC GAAACGCACG CGGTTAAAGC
    15121 AACATGGTAG AAAGAATACA AAAACAGAAG CAAAACAAAT AACCATGACT CAAAAGGATG
    15181 GCACAGCACA ACAATTGAAA ATAGGTGAGA AGGTGTGTGG GTTTATTCAG CCTGCGTGGC
    15241 GTGGACGGTC AACTTCTTTG CAGAGCCGGA AGCCTTCTCG GGGACGAATC TTTTCACCCA
    15301 CTGTGCTGCT CGCCCACCGC CGTGCGAGGA CTGAGGCGCA CCCACAGGCC GCCGACCCTC
    15361 CCGCTCGCTC CCCGTCGAGC CTACCACCGC CCGTCCCTCC ACCTCCCAGT GCGGGGGCTC
    15421 CTCTGGGCCT CTCGACTTAG CGCGCATGCG CTGCCACTCA TACCTCCTTT GTTTTCCCTT
    15481 CTTGTTCCTG TGTTTCAATT TCTTTCTTTT CCTTTCACTA TTAACGTAGC AATAGGACTG
    15541 TGGAATTGGA CTGTATATAC ATATGCATAG GGTTATATTC ACGTGAGCAC CTCCCGGCGC
    15601 TAACCCTGGT GTTACCCTAC TCAGTACTTG TACATAGCTA TCACGACAGA TGAATTGAGG
    15661 CTAGAGCAGG AGAAGAATAG AAGAGTCAAC TAGTATATTG TCCATTCTCT TGCACTTAGC
    15721 ACCGTACGAC GTATATTCCG TATTTTGCCC GGCAATTAGG ACAGGAGTCA ACTCACAACA
    15781 ACTGTCAAGC CAGGATATCG AAAGTCGTGC AGGGGTTTGA GAACAATCAT GGGGCTAGGA
    15841 CCCATTCAAC CCATTCAAGC CCCGGGTCAG ATTATCTATT CACCCAGCAC TCTAGATGGA
    15901 GACAACATAT CCGAGATATT CATGTTTCTT TGATTATTCT TTGGGCCTCC AACACTGCTC
    15961 GGCTAATCGT CTCCTCCTAT ATGACTGAGC AATTGTACAC TGTCAACGTC TTATGACAAC
    16021 CTTTTCTCAA GGGGGAACAG GAAGCTCAAG CCAAGTACCT GCATGGCATT GCCGGTGCTT
    16081 GGTGTGAGTA TTGAGAACAG GAGACAATGC AAATGTTATC CTTTTGACAG AAAGTGAAGC
    16141 TGAGAGGAGA GCCTGTCAGA GGATTGATTG GGCTAGCTTC ACACACATGA ACTGGCACTA
    16201 AAACCATTCA GCATTGGGGA GTAATTAAAT CTGTGGTCAT AATAATTGCG ATAAGGGGAA
    16261 TTTGCTCCTC AAGCTGAAGC ATTAGAAGCA AATTACAATG GGTAGCAAAA GAAAAACAAT
    16321 GTCTAGACAA GACAAAAGAT TCCTCCTCTA AGCTGACAAG ACCGTCAGTC ATATGTGGCT
    16381 CTCACATGAA AACCAGCTAA CTGGGCGAGT GTTCTCGTGA TGAGCCACAT AGCTCTCGCT
    16441 TCACATAAAT AGTCAACCTT TCCACCGTTT CTCTGCTGCT TTCCTCTATT TCTCAACACC
    16501 ACACTCATCT CTTACATATT TTTCTTGTTT CTTCAAACAT CAACCAACCC AATCCTTTAA
    16561 AATGGCCGCC ATCAAGACCT CCACCTCCTC CAAGTCCGCC AACAAGGCCG GTACCTTTGC
    16621 TGGTTGCTCC ATCCAGCGTT TTGGCACCTT TGCTGGTTGC TCTGTTCAGC GGTCTGGTAC
    16681 CGTTGCCAGC TGCGCTGTTC AGCGGTCCGG TACCTTTGCT GGCTGCAGCT TAATGTAAAT
    16741 CACAACTGCG TGATCCTTGA GATTTCTGCT AGCACTGAGA GTAATGCCAG TGGACTCTAT
    16801 TGCCCAGTAA GTTTGGTACT ATCCTCTTTT CTTCTTATTT TCTTGTACTA ACAGGTGTCT
    16861 TATACCAGTA AGACCGGAAT AGCATCAGGT TCTTTTTCGG GTTATTTTCT ATTTCGTCTC
    16921 TCACCTTTTT CTTTCTGGCC CTGTTAATAC TCTTGGCTTC TATTTAATTC CGTGGCTCGC
    16981 ATCCGTGGTA GAAGGGCTTA TATCGTCTCT GATCGTCTTA CTTTCCTCAC CTTACAATTT
    17041 CACATGCCTC AAGAACAAAT TGTATGTCAG ATTTCTTTCT CTGAACTATT TAATTGATGC
    17101 GTTGGCAGCC TACCTTTCGC TCACAACAGG CCATCATATA TATGTGTTCA ATTTCAATCA
    17161 GGAGGCCAGA TTTTGTTATA AATTAGTTCT AGTTTTTTCA GAGCGGGGGT ATACTGGCTG
    17221 AGTAACTGAT ATTCATACCA ATATAAAGGA CTATTTCACA AAACTCCCTA GGCGGTACAA
    17281 GTACTGACTG CAATTTTAGC TGATGACTTG ACTTGGTTTT ATTGAACACG ACAAAGCTAC
    17341 ATGAAAAGCA TGACACTGCC GAACGTGAGA CAGACATAGA GGCGTGAGAG TATGTTAGTA
    17401 ATGAGAAGAC TTTAGCTGAC GGGGCCTACC GACCCTGGCT CAAGAACTGA AGCTTCGCGA
    17461 GCGTAGGATA ACTAGCGGGT GGAATTCTGA ATTGTACAGA AAAGGAGGGC AAAAAAAAGA
    17521 AAACGAATGT AGTGAAGCAT ATGGTGACAA GACAAACAAA ACCAAGGAGC CAGAAGCCCG
    17581 AAACTTGAGA AGAACCAAGC AAACAAAGGG AAAGGTGAGA AAGATAGGCA TACCTTTTCA
    17641 GTTTGCATGG CTTTGGGCAT GAACTTCTTC CTAGGAGTTC ATTGTTGATG GCGCTTGCCT
    17701 TACTCACGAT AACTATGATT GATTGATTCT TTATTCTTGA CTTGACTTGA CTTGACTTGA
    17761 CTTGACTTTA TTTTACGTGA CTAAGCTACA TGAAAAGCAT TACACGGCCC GCCGTGAGGC
    17821 GGACACAGAT ACTAGCAGGA CTCCAAACGT TCCCATCCGT ACTTTACGGA GGTTCCTCTG
    17881 CCTGCTTTTT CTTCGTGGGT GCAGGATCCC CGTCTGTTCC GCTGGTCCAA TATAGGGCCA
    17941 TTTCTCTGCA CCAGTTATCA GCCGTTCTCA AAGGAGAGCT AACCCGTGCA ATTGGTCTTC
    18001 AAAAATCTAG CGAAGCCCAC AGGAAATCTC GTCATGCGAT AACCCCTGGC TCCAGGCGCT
    18061 GTGCGTTAGC CGCGGGCAAT TGTTAGTTCG TCGATGTGGA GGGGCTAGAC CGCAGTCGCG
    18121 GTGTCCATTC CTCCGCTGAT ACGCACAACT TCAGGGTGCT GCAGCGCTTC TCCACTTCTT
    18181 CTCGTTCTTC GGCCCATTCT TGATCGAGAG GCATCTTTGA AGGGTTAGTA GCCTTGTCAT
    18241 TTTGGCCGCC GATTTCACCG CGTTCCGGCC AACACGGTAG TTCCTGGATC TTTTTCGCGT
    18301 GCAGTTGGCC AGGGGTGTCC GCATGCTGTG TCTCTTGGGG GCCGCCTACC GGGCGTGATG
    18361 GCTCGGCCTG CGCGCATTGC GTGCTGCTTG GCCTCCGTCT TCTAATAGTA CTTCTTGGTC
    18421 TTTTCTTACC GGAAGAGGCG TCTGAAAAGT TTTTTTTGAG GGTTTGTTGA GAGAGAAAAG
    18481 TCGGGTTGGA TGATGTTAGT GTAATAAGGG TTGTTAGGGT TGACCCTATC CTGTAGTTGT
    18541 AAGAGGGAAG AATTGGTTTG GTGCTGCTGC TTGATTTGAT TGATTTTTGA TTTTGATTTT
    18601 ATTCTTTTAA CGTCTACCAC TGTTATTTCG CAGCATACAC GGGCATATTC GGACGGGAAG
    18661 CATCGGACGA TGTCATCTTC GAACACTCCC GGGCGGTCAG AATTGCAGGT TCGCAAGACT
    18721 TCGGGCATCT CCTGTGACTT TTGAGGGTCC GCGTAGAAGC CAGGAGAACT CCGTCCAGCG
    18781 CGGCCCGCAG GCACACCTAC TTTCCAGGGT TGGTTACGCT GGTTTTTGCG TTTGCAACAA
    18841 ACGCTGTGAA AACTAGTCTA AAAGCCACCG GCTCTCGGCA CGGGGGGTTG TCCCCGGCGG
    18901 ATTACGCGTG GTTTTGTCTT TTGCGGGCAT GGCCGTTGCT GCAACTTTTG TAATTTTCCT
    18961 CCTCTTGTAG CCGGCGCAAG GAACAGGACT CCGCAACTCT CTTCCTCTTG GAATCCTCCT
    19021 CGCATCACCT TGTCCTTCCA GATACCACCT CCCCGTTAAA CAAAGGAAAA CTTCCACAAA
    19081 AACACACCCC AAAAGTGGAC CACGACAACA AGCCCTGTGT AGAGCTACCA TCCCCACCAA
    19141 CATTCGGTCG TCGGGAAAAA CCGGCGTGTT CTGGGGCCCA AAAGAGTCCA AACGAGATCA
    19201 AGCGAGCCTC CAAAAGGCTG GCGATCGAGT GTCCGAAAGA AAGAAAAGTT GGACGTAAAT
    19261 CGCGGCGTGT GCCATGGATG GAGCACAGCG TCGAGATTCC CCCGCGCCGC GGGTCGGGCA
    19321 TCCGGAACCT TCAAAAGAGG CTGCCTTCGA GTGTGAGTAT GGCTCCCAAG TTGAGTGATG
    19381 CGGAGCTCGA GAGACCGGCG ATCGAAAAGT GTTGCGAGAG GGGGCGGTCG TCGCAAGATC
    19441 AACCCTCGAG AGGGAAAAAG CGGGCTCAGG GCCTCACGAC TCGATTCATC GAGAATGACC
    19501 GAAATCAGAC AGGACAAAAA AAGAAGACAG CAGCATTGGG ATATGTGCTG GTCGCTCTTC
    19561 AAACCACAAC GAAGGGAAAA TTCGTCTTTG GGCGAGGGCG GCAATCTTGA ACTCAAAGGT
    19621 GCACCCGAGG GTTGTAGGAG GAAGGTTGGT TGGTGCTGCT GCGATGATCC ATTCCCTTAT
    19681 AGCCTGTGAT TGTACAGGTA TTTCCACATA CGACCATAGC CTGCGGAAAA TACGGGGTCT
    19741 CGTCTGCTCC CCCTTAGTCA AGCCGCAGAG CGCCGACTAG TAGATGGTGG GTGACCACAT
    19801 GCGAATCCTC GGTGTTGCAT GGTTTTGTTG AACTTTTGCT CCACTGCATT TCATGTTACA
    19861 AAGCGTAACA ACATCATTGT TACACCATAA TGATCACCGC TCAACCAATG CTGTTGTGTG
    19921 TCGAGATTTC TTCGCGAGTA GACTATGGAA TAAAGAACCA GAAGAAGTCT GCCTTCCATG
    19981 CATGGACCTG CGCCCTTGTC GCTAGACCTT TCCAAGAAAG ATTCATTCAG AAGCTGATCG
    20041 TCTCCGAGAA GGGCTCGCGC TCTCGCAAAG AAGTTGAACG TCCAGCGCCA CGCAGGCTGA
    20101 ATAAACCCAC ACCACCTTCT CACCTATTTT CATTGGTTGC TGTGCCATCT TTTGAGTTCA
    20161 TGGTTATTTT TTTGCTTCTG TTTTGTATTC TTTCTACCAT GTGCTTTACC GCGTGCGTTT
    20221 CTGTATACTT TTCTTTCTTT TCTTTTTCTT TTCTTTTTTC TTCTTTCTTT TGTTACTTGT
    20281 TTCCTTGTAC ACACATGTAG AATTCCACCC ACTAGATGTC CTACGCTCGC GCGGGGCTGA
    20341 AAACCGCCGA TTTCTAGAGT TTCGTCATGA CTTGCAGATN NNNNNNNNNN NNNNNNNNNN
    20401 NNNNNNNNNN NNNNNNNNNN NNNNNNNNNN NNNNNNNNNN NNNNNNNNNN NNNNNNNNNN
    20461 NNNNNNNNNN NNNNNNNNNN NNNNNNNNNN NNNNNNNNNN NNNNNNNNNN NNNNNNNNNN
    20521 NNNNNNNNNN NNNNNNNNNN NNNNNNNNNN NNNNNNNNNN NNNNNNNNNN NNNNNNNNNN
    20581 NNNNNNNNNN NNNNNNNNNN NNNNNNNNNN NNNNNNNNNN NNNNNNNNNN NNNNNNNNNN
    20641 NNNNNNNNNN NNNNNNNNNN NNNNNNNNNN NNNNNNNNNN NNNNNNNNNN NNNNNNNNNN
    20701 NNNNNNNNNN NNNNNNNNNN NNNNNNNNNN NNNNNNNNNN NNNNNNNNNN NNNNNNNNNN
    20761 NNNNNNNNNN NNNNNNNNNN NNNNNNNNNN NNNNNNNNNN NNNNNNNNNN NNNNNNNNNN
    20821 NNNNNNNNNN NNNNNNNNNN NNNNNNNNNN NNNNNNNNNN NNNNNNNNNN NNNNNNNNNN
    20881 NNNNNNNNNN NNNNNNNNNN NNNNNNNNNN NNNNNNNNNN NNNNNNNNNN NNNNNNNNNN
    20941 NNNNNNNNNN NNNNNNNNNN NNNNNNNNNN NNNNNNNNNN NNNNNNNNNN NNNNNNNNNN
    21001 NNNNNNNNNN NNNNNNNNNN NNNNNNNNNN NNNNNNNNNN NNNNNNNNNN NNNNNNNNNN
    21061 NNNNNNNNNN NNNNNNNNNN NNNNNNNNNN NNNNNNNNNN NNNNNNNNNN NNNNNNNNNN
    21121 NNNNNNNNNN NNNNNNNNNN NNNNNNNNNN NNNNNNNNNN NNNNNNNNNN NNNNNNNNNN
    21181 NNNNNNNNNN NNNNNNNNNN NNNNNNNNNN NNNNNNNNNN NNNNNNNNNN NNNNNNNNNN
    21241 NNNNNNNNNN NNNNNNNNNN NNNNNNNNNN NNNNNNNNNN NNNNNNNNNN NNNNNNNNNN
    21301 NNNNNNNNNN NNNNNNNNNN NNNNNNNNNN NNNNNNNNNN NNNNNNNNNN NNNNNNNNNN
    21361 NNNNNNNNNN NNNNNNNNNN NNNNNNNNNN NNNNNNNNNN NNNNNNNNNN NNNNNNNNNN
    21421 NNNNNNNNNN NNNNNNNNNN NNNNNNNNNN NNNNNNNNNN NNNNNNNNNN NNNNNNNNNN
    21481 NNNNNNNNNN NNNNNNNNNN NNNNNNNNNN NNNNNNNNNN NNNNNNNNNN NNNNNNNNNN
    21541 NNNNNNNNNN NNNNNNNNNN NNNNNNNNNN NNNNNNNNNN NNNNNNNNNN NNNNNNNNNN
    21601 NNNNNNNNNN NNNNNNNNNN NNNNNNNNNN NNNNNNNNNN NNNNNNNNNN NNNNNNNNNN
    21661 NNNNNNNNNN NNNNNNNNNN NNNNNNNNNN NNNNNNNNNN NNNNNNNNNN NNNNNNNNNN
    21721 NNNNNNNNNN NNNNNNNNNN NNNNNNNNNN NNNNNNNNNN NNNNNNNNNN NNNNNNNNNN
    21781 NNNNNNNNNN NNNNNNNNNN NNNNNNNNNN NNNNNNNNNN NNNNNNNNNN NNNNNNNNNN
    21841 NNNNNNNNNN NNNNNNNNNN NNNNNNNNNN NNNNNNNNNN NNNNNNNNNN NNNNNNNNNN
    21901 NNNNNNNNNN NNNNNNNNNN NNNNNNNNNN NNNNNNNNNN NNNNNNNNNN NNNNNNNNNN
    21961 NNNNNNNNNN NNNNNNNNNN NNNNNNNNNN NNNNNNNNNN NNNNNNNNNN NNNNNNNNNN
    22021 NNNNNNNNNN NNNNNNNNNN NNNNNNNNNN NNNNNNNNNN NNNNNNNNNN NNNNNNNNNN
    22081 NNNNNNNNNN NNNNNNNNNN NNNNNNNNNN NNNNNNNNNN NNNNNNNNNN NNNNNNNNNN
    22141 NNNNNNNNNN NNNNNNNNNN NNNNNNNNNN NNNNNNNNNN NNNNNNNNNN NNNNNNNNNN
    22201 NNNNNNNNNN NNNNNNNNNN NNNNNNNNNN NNNNNNNNNN NNNNNNNNNN NNNNNNNNNN
    22261 NNNNNNNNNN NNNNNNNNNN NNNNNNNNNN NNNNNNNNNN NNNNNNNNNN NNNNNNNNNN
    22321 NNNNNNNNNN NNNNNNNNNN NNNNNNNNNN NNNNNNNNNN NNNNNNNNNN NNNNNNNNNN
    22381 NNNNNNNNNN NNNNNNNNNN NNNNNNNNNN NNNNNNNNNN NNNNNNNNNN NNNNNNNNNN
    22441 NNNNNNNNNN NNNNNNNNNN NNNNNNNNNN NNNNNNNNNN NNNNNNNNNN NNNNNNNNNN
    22501 NNNNNNNNNN NNNNNNNNNN NNNNNNNNNN NNNNNNNNNN NNNNNNNNNN NNNNNNNNNN
    22561 NNNNNNNNNN NNNNNNNNNN NNNNNNNNNN NNNNNNNNNN NNNNNNNNNN NNNNNNNNNN
    22621 NNNNNNNNNN NNNNNNNNNN NNNNNNNNNN NNNNNNNNNN NNNNNNNNNN NNNNNNNNNN
    22681 NNNNNNNNNN NNNNNNNNNN NNNNNNNNNN NNNNNNNNNN NNNNNNNNNN NNNNNNNNNN
    22741 NNNNNNNNNN NNNNNNNNNN NNNNNNNNNN NNNNNNNNNN NNNNNNNNNN NNNNNNNNNN
    22801 NNNNNNNNNN NNNNNNNNNN NNNNNNNNNN NNNNNNNNNN NNNNNNNNNN NNNNNNNNNN
    22861 NNNNNNNNNN NNNNNNNNNN NNNNNNNNNN NNNNNNNNNN NNNNNNNNNN NNNNNNNNNN
    22921 NNNNNNNNNN NNNNNNNNNN NNNNNNNNNN NNNNNNNNNN NNNNNNNNNN NNNNNNNNNN
    22981 NNNNNNNNNN NNNNNNNNNN NNNNNNNNNN NNNNNNNNNN NNNNNNNNNN NNNNNNNNNN
    23041 NNNNNNNNNN NNNNNNNNNN NNNNNNNNNN NNNNNNNNNN NNNNNNNNNN NNNNNNNNNN
    23101 NNNNNNNNNN NNNNNNNNNN NNNNNNNNNN NNNNNNNNNN NNNNNNNNNN NNNNNNNNNN
    23161 NNNNNNNNNN NNNNNNNNNN NNNNNNNNNN NNNNNNNNNN NNNNNNNNNN NNNNNNNNNN
    23221 NNNNNNNNNN NNNNNNNNNN NNNNNNNNNN NNNNNNNNNN NNNNNNNNNN NNNNNNNNNN
    23281 NNNNNNNNNN NNNNNNNNNN NNNNNNNNNN NNNNNNNNNN NNNNNNNNNN NNNNNNNNNN
    23341 NNNNNNNNNN NNNNNNNNNN NNNNNNNNNN NNNNNNNNNN NNNNNNNNNN NNNNNNNNNN
    23401 NNNNNNNNNN NNNNNNNNNN NNNNNNNNNN NNNNNNNNNN NNNNNNNNNN NNNNNNNNNN
    23461 NNNNNNNNNN NNNNNNNNNN NNNNNNNNNN NNNNNNNNNN NNNNNNNNNN NNNNNNNNNN
    23521 NNNNNNNNNN NNNNNNNNNN NNNNNNNNNN NNNNNNNNNN NNNNNNNNNN NNNNNNNNNN
    23581 NNNNNNNNNN NNNNNNNNNN NNNNNNNNNN NNNNNNNNNN NNNNNNNNNN NNNNNNNNNN
    23641 NNNNNNNNNN NNNNNNNNNN NNNNNNNNNN NNNNNNNNNN NNNNNNNNNN NNNNNNNNNN
    23701 NNNNNNNNNN NNNNNNNNNN NNNNNNNNNN NNNNNNNNNN NNNNNNNNNN NNNNNNNNNN
    23761 NNNNNNNNNN NNNNNNNNNN NNNNNNNNNN NNNNNNNNNN NNNNNNNNNN NNNNNNNNNN
    23821 NNNNNNNNNN NNNNNNNNNN NNNNNNNNNN NNNNNNNNNN NNNNNNNNNN NNNNNNNNNN
    23881 NNNNNNNNNN NNNNNNNNNN NNNNNNNNNN NNNNNNNNNN NNNNNNNNNN NNNNNNNNNN
    23941 NNNNNNNNNN NNNNNNNNNN NNNNNNNNNN NNNNNNNNNN NNNNNNNNNN NNNNNNNNNN
    24001 NNNNNNNNNN NNNNNNNNNN NNNNNNNNNN NNNNNNNNNN NNNNNNNNNN NNNNNNNNNN
    24061 NNNNNNNNNN NNNNNNNNNN NNNNNNNNNN NNNNNNNNNN NNNNNNNNNN NNNNNNNNNN
    24121 NNNNNNNNNN NNNNNNNNNN NNNNNNNNNN NNNNNNNNNN NNNNNNNNNN NNNNNNNNNN
    24181 NNNNNNNNNN NNNNNNNNNN NNNNNNNNNN NNNNNNNNNN NNNNNNNNNN NNNNNNNNNN
    24241 NNNNNNNNNN NNNNNNNNNN NNNNNNNNNN NNNNNNNNNN NNNNNNNNNN NNNNNNNNNN
    24301 NNNNNNNNNN NNNNNNNNNN NNNNNNNNNN NNNNNNNNNN NNNNNNNNNN NNNNNNNNNN
    24361 NNNNNNNNNN NNNNNNNNNN NNNNNNNNNN NNNNNNNNNN NNNNNNNNNN NNNNNNNNNN
    24421 NNNNNNNNNN NNNNNNNNNN NNNNNNNNNN NNNNNNNNNN NNNNNNNNNN NNNNNNNNNN
    24481 NNNNNNNNNN NNNNNNNNNN NNNNNNNNNN NNNNNNNNNN NNNNNNNNNN NNNNNNNNNN
    24541 NNNNNNNNNN NNNNNNNNNN NNNNNNNNNN NNNNNNNNNN NNNNNNNNNN NNNNNNNNNN
    24601 NNNNNNNNNN NNNNNNNNNN NNNNNNNNNN NNNNNNNNNN NNNNNNNNNN NNNNNNNNNN
    24661 NNNNNNNNNN NNNNNNNNNN NNNNNNNNNN NNNNNNNNNN NNNNNNNNNN NNNNNNNNNN
    24721 NNNNNNNNNN NNNNNNNNNN NNNNNNNNNN NNNNNNNNNN NNNNNNNNNN NNNNNNNNNN
    24781 NNNNNNNNNN NNNNNNNNNN NNNNNNNNNN NNNNNNNNNN NNNNNNNNNN NNNNNNNNNN
    24841 NNNNNNNNNN NNNNNNNNNN NNNNNNNNNN NNNNNNNNNN NNNNNNNNNN NNNNNNNNNN
    24901 NNNNNNNNNN NNNNNNNNNN NNNNNNNNNN NNNNNNNNNN NNNNNNNNNN NNNNNNNNNN
    24961 NNNNNNNNNN NNNNNNNNNN NNNNNNNNNN NNNNNNNNNN NNNNNNNNNN NNNNNNNNNN
    25021 NNNNNNNNNN NNNNNNNNNN NNNNNNNNNN NNNNNNNNNN NNNNNNNNNN NNNNNNNNNN
    25081 NNNNNNNNNN NNNNNNNNNN NNNNNNNNNN NNNNNNNNNN NNNNNNNNNN NNNNNNNNNN
    25141 NNNNNNNNNN NNNNNNNNNN NNNNNNNNNN NNNNNNNNNN NNNNNNNNNN NNNNNNNNNN
    25201 NNNNNNNNNN NNNNNNNNNN NNNNNNNNNN NNNNNNNNNN NNNNNNNNNN NNNNNNNNNN
    25261 NNNNNNNNNN NNNNNNNNNN NNNNNNNNNN NNNNNNNNNN NNNNNNNNNN NNNNNNNNNA
    25321 AATGAAGTAA ATACAAAAAC GCTCCGGCGG ACCAACCTTC CCTACTACAA CTATCGGGGA
    25381 TATCTGTGAG GTCGACCTCC CCTGCTTCGG GTCTTTTCTC AGGGTTCCAT GATTCGAACA
    25441 ATATAGTCCC GGTGCTGTTG CCAGGGCTGT TATTTGTAAG ACGACGATGA GCCGTAAAGC
    25501 CCGGCTCCAT TCCCCTCCCA CTTTGAGAGA TTCACCTACT ATCGTCTCGT CTCCCTTTCC
    25561 CACCAACTCC ACTGGACCAC TTGCCCCTCA TCATTGCCAC GCATGTATCA GCCGGTAGAG
    25621 CCGTTCTTTC AATTTAGGAA TACGGTCCGA GAAGTTCGTG GAGCTCGCCT TTGTACGCCC
    25681 AACAGCACTT TTGCCAAGAT AGTCTCGTCA ACAGGAGGCA AAAGACCCAC CTACTCTGCT
    25741 AGGCCAAAAT CCTATGCTCG TGGGTCTTCG CTTTTCAGAT CTTGGCCACA CACTAACCGT
    25801 TGCCAGACAA AGATACTAGA TATCTAGATC TGCAACCTGC ATGTAAAGTC TTGGAAATCA
    25861 TGAGATGGAT TCTCAGGCGG TCTTTGAGCT GGATCCTAAG AGGCAATCGG CCATCAAGAT
    25921 ACTGCAGGTG TGGTCTGATG ATCCTTCTAA GTTGACACTG GTATCAAAGG ATAGGAGCAC
    25981 ATAATGGCGG TCAAAGTACG GATCATTAAA AGAGAAATCC CTCCAAATAC GACATTTGGA
    26041 CTGTCTTTCA ACGTCGTCTT TTGTCAAAGT TCCAACTGTG ACGCAGGTTT CATAAGGTGT
    26101 AACGCTAAAA AAAGAAAGTG CACCCGTGTA ACAAGCAAAG CAGGAGGGTC CTACCAAGAA
    26161 ACCCCACAAA TAGACATCAC GTGACATCAA CACCCAGATT AATTATATAA CCCTAGCCAG
    26221 CCACCCCAAA AATCACGACT TCACTTCGCA TAAACAAACT TCCCATCGCC AACAACGAAC
    26281 CTCGCCAATT ATCATCGCAC GTCCTCATCA ACTATCGAAA ACTATTTCAC AATATTCCAT
    26341 TTCAGAAACC ACCGCCCAAC CCATTTTCAC TCCTGGATTT CAATTTGTCT TTTGTTCCGT
    26401 TTCCCTTCCT TTACTGCACT TCTTTTTTTT CATCATGGAG TCCCACGAAC CACCATCGGG
    26461 AGCAGAAAAT GACTTGGCCC AACAACTACA AGAGGCAAAA GAAGAGGCCA GGAAAGCCAA
    26521 AGAAATGGCA GAGAAGGCTA ATGAGAGGGC CGATAAGGCC GATGAGCGAG CCGAGAAGGC
    26581 CGAGAAAAGG GCCGAGAAGT CTGAGGAAAT CGCAGAGAAG GAAAGACAAC AACGCCTGAA
    26641 GGCCGAGGAA ATCGCCGAGA AGGAAAGACG CAAGACCCGG CCAAGCACAC TGTCCTCCTA
    26701 CATATACTAC AACCACTCCA TGGGCTTCCA GACGCTGAAT GTGGAGTCCA AAAACTATTC
    26761 GACCGCTACA AATGCCACTT CTATCGCTAA GCGTTACTAT CCTCGAAAGC TCCAGCCATG
    26821 GCTCGAGTTT CCTAAATTTC ATGAAGAAAG GTTTTCTGCC CTCAATCAAC TATGCAAAGA
    26881 CGACCATATC TTTCAATCAT ACACGCTTAC TGCTGGCTGT CCATTCTATC TTGAAGGGGT
    26941 GAATATTGGC AACGAGGGAT CATGTTCCTT GTTTTGTCAT ATGGTCACTG AGCGAGCTTT
    27001 TAAGATATTC CAGTTGATCT TTGCCAAAGC ACATAGACAC TTCCATCTTA CTCGGCGACC
    27061 TAAGTAAGCA TGAATCTTTT GCCGGACGAG ACACTATCGA TGGATAAGGG ACGATAGGCC
    27121 AGCACACATG TCTTACGACC CAGCACTTGA GACCACGGGT AGCAAGACTG GCCTTGGGGA
    27181 ACCCTTCCAC GATCTAACGC AGTACGTTTA CAGTGCTGGG CTGTTTTTGT ACGGTTGCTT
    27241 CAGTTGAGCC TTAGAGCAAA GAACCCCCAT GACACACAAG ACCCTTGTTC ATCAATCGGA
    27301 CGAGTTCGTC GAAGTGCGGA TGTTTAGAGC AGTGCTCCAT CAATCAAAGT TTCCGTCATA
    27361 AACAGAATCA AAGTCAGGCC CTTTCAGGAA ATAGAATTAT ATTCATCTTT AACTGGATTG
    27421 ACCTGTATAT GATTCATCGT ATGTCTTCTT GAGACTGCAC TTTTGTTGAA AAGGAATCTA
    27481 CCTGACACCA CATGGCTCGT AGTGTTGAGT AAAGTCAAAG ATGTGACACT TAACAGGAC
//
LOCUS       Be.rouxiae_LT1_A_pheromone      7733 bp    DNA     linear   UNA 
DEFINITION  Berkeleyomyces rouxiae LT1 DNA, scf7180000015180, whole genome shotgun sequence
FEATURES             Location/Qualifiers
     Transcript      complement(787..2854)
                     /score="1"
                     /source="AUGUSTUS"
                     /g1.t1
     CDS             complement(join(787..2262,2318..2854))
                     /source="AUGUSTUS"
                     /transcript_id="g1.t1"
                     /gene_id="g1"
                     /score="1"
                     /frame="[complement(787..789): 0, complement(790..2262):
                     0, complement(2318..2854): 0]"
                     /label="Alkaline phosphatase"
     gene            complement(787..2854)
                     /score="1"
                     /source="AUGUSTUS"
                     /g1
     Terminal        complement(787..2262)
                     /score="1"
                     /frame="0"
                     /source="AUGUSTUS"
                     /transcript_id="g1.t1"
                     /gene_id="g1"
     intron          complement(2263..2317)
                     /score="1"
                     /source="AUGUSTUS"
                     /transcript_id="g1.t1"
                     /gene_id="g1"
     Initial         complement(2318..2854)
                     /score="1"
                     /frame="0"
                     /source="AUGUSTUS"
                     /transcript_id="g1.t1"
                     /gene_id="g1"
     Transcript      6877..7086
                     /score="0.87"
                     /source="AUGUSTUS"
                     /g2.t1
     CDS             6877..7086
                     /label="A pheromone"
     gene            6877..7086
                     /score="0.87"
                     /source="AUGUSTUS"
                     /g2
     Single          6877..7086
                     /score="0.87"
                     /frame="0"
                     /source="AUGUSTUS"
                     /transcript_id="g2.t1"
                     /gene_id="g2"
ORIGIN
        1 TTTTTTTTTT GTTGTTGTTT ATTTTTACGC CGTGTTCCCA AGGGTTAGGG TTTACTATCA
       61 CCTGATAGTT TCTTTTTGCT TAAAAAATTT TCAACAATCC ACCCGCCCGG TTAGCTCAAT
      121 CGGTAGAGCG TGAGACTCTT AATCTCAAGG TTGCGGGTTC GACCCCCGCA TTGGGCTCAA
      181 TTCCCAGTGC TCCAGATCAT CTGGATTCTT TCGAACCTCC TTCGGGACAT CTTTTTGGCT
      241 GTATCGCGAC TTTTTTGTGT AACCTCGCGA AAGGTAGGCC AGGGCTGGTG TTGATAGGTG
      301 ATAGAATTGG GGGGGAAGGG GGGTTTGTTT TTGGCTCCCT GTGTAGTGAA TGGGTTGTTT
      361 TTTGGCCCGT CTCGCGAGTA GAATGGTTAA TACAGACGGC TGTATAATTG TTTTTCATGT
      421 AGCTTGGTCA TCTCAAATAC AGTTAAGTCA AGACAGGTTA ATGATGGCTT CCAAGTTCAA
      481 ATTCAAACTC TCATCATGGT ATATCTCCGC CTTATGCATG GATGTTTAAT ATTCATGAAG
      541 ATTAGTTATG TTGAATCAAG TTAAGTTATG TCAATTTACT TCGCCTGCAT TCTAGCTTCC
      601 ACTCTCTGAC TTTCATGACT CATGGTTAGC TCTCCACATC ATAGACGATT GCGGCCACCA
      661 ACGCCTGTGC ACTTCTTGTT TTCACAGGTA TAGATCGTTT AAATTACTCC TAATTAACAG
      721 GTATATCTGG CCACATTTTA CCTTATCACA CTTTGAATTC CTCTCCGTCG AAATTATTTG
      781 CTCTATCTAA AAGCGATCAG CGGGTTGGCG ACTGGGACGC TCCTCGAAAG TGGTACCGTC
      841 ATCAGTGCGG GCAACACCGA GACCCAGACA TTCAGCAATC TTATAGAACA CGTCAACATT
      901 GTTGTAAACA CCACCAAAAT CAGCCTGGCA AGGGCCCAGA GCAAAGACAG GAACGTCGGT
      961 TAGTGAGTGG ACACCACTAT ACTCCAAGGG TCCCAGTGTG CCATTGAGAA GTAGACCATC
     1021 AGGGGAATCC TCGTCATTGA CGAAGAAATC CTTGATGCCC TCACGTTCCA TGACAGGGTA
     1081 GCGGGGACCC TCAGAATGTA CGCGGTAGTT CTCACGGCGA TCAGGAACAC CGGCGGCACC
     1141 AGCTGCAATG GCATACCGGG GCTCCCAATT CATGGGAAAA TTCGGTCCAG TACCATAGCT
     1201 GATGCCGGGG ACAGGCTTGG TGTACTGTGA CTCGCCAGAC TGGCCGTAGG TACCAACGGC
     1261 CTTGCGCTTG TCGCGCATGT TTTCAGTCTC GGCAATGTAC TTGGTGTCAG CAGAGCCAAA
     1321 GACATCAAAA CCGTGACCGT GGTCAGCAGT GACAACGATT TGGGTCTCTT CAAAGATGCC
     1381 AAGTTGTTTG AGCTGGTCGA TAGCCTTGCG AACAGTGTCA TCAAGCTCCA GAAGGTCACC
     1441 CAGAGCACGG TCATAGTCCA GGTTGTGCAT CTGCTTGTCG ATCGAGGCAG CCTCAACCAT
     1501 GAGAAAGAAG CCTTCGTTCT CACTCCTAGC CTTCATAATC TCAATGGCCT TGCTAGTCAT
     1561 ATCTTTGAGA TCTGGGACAT CGAGAGCAGA GCCGTCTTTT TCACGAGGGT GGTTTTTCAT
     1621 CTTGGCAAGG TTCTCGGTGT AAATTTTGCG ATCCAGCCAG ACTGGAATAG GGCCCTGGGA
     1681 GAAGACACCC ACAGCACGAG AGTCGGTTGT CAACTCATTC AAAGCAGCCT TGTCGTTCAC
     1741 AATAGTGTAG CCCTTGTCAG AGAAAGCAGC ATAGTAGTCC TTGCCCTGGT AGGACTTTTT
     1801 GTTGGGAAAG AAGTATTCAG CACCACCACC AAGGTAGACC TCGGGGCCAC CATGGTTTGT
     1861 CCAGGTGTAG TTGGTAATAC CGTTCAGGGC CTGGTCAAGA AGCGCACCAT AGTGCATACG
     1921 GGTGCGGGTG TGAGCAGTCA GGGCGGTGGG GGTAGCATCA GGGAGATGGG CGGTAGAAAC
     1981 AGCGCCCCAG CGCATGCTAA GCAGACGGGT AACGAGCTCC ACAATGGTCT CAACCTTGGG
     2041 ATCATCGAAT GCGTCAGCAG AAGAGTCAGA GTAGACACCC ATAGAGTCCA CGGTGGACTT
     2101 GTGGCCGCTG AACAATGAAG CTGCTGAGTT GGCAGAGTCG GTCAAGTAAG AGTCAACCGA
     2161 ATGGGTCATC TGGTGGCCAA GCACGGGGAA GGTATCCATG GTCATACGGG ACTGGTACTT
     2221 TCCGTTGATA GACTTGTGGC CTAGTAGGCG GGCAGCAGTG ATCTAGGGAT GTGGTTAGTG
     2281 ATATACAGTA TGTTCTGGAA TAGGACAGAA AGCTTACCAT GTTAGTAGTC ATACCATCGC
     2341 CAATGAAAAG AACAACGTTC TTGGCCTTGC GCTGGGTAGA AATCGGGCGC ACGACCCAGT
     2401 TGGCGACCGT GGTCTCGCCG TTGTAGTAAG TCAGAGTGAC CTCGTAGCTT CCGGGCTCAG
     2461 TGAGAGCGAT GCGGCGGTAA ATTCTCGACG CAACATTTAC CATGCTCCTA GAGCCTGCAT
     2521 CTTCCGCAAA CATATCCTCA TACCAGCCAA ACTGCCACTT TTCAATCTCA GGCTCCCGGA
     2581 CCTTGAAGAA CTCAGTGATG GGCTTAGGAT CAATGCCAAC TTTACCGATG GTGACAGTGA
     2641 AGCCCTCATC GGGGACGCCG TTGTTGAAGG CCTCGGAGCC GTTCAGGGGA GCGTGAACCT
     2701 CGACACGAAG ATCGAAGTAC TGGCCAGGGA GGAAGTCGGC CTGGTCAGGC GGTAGAACGC
     2761 AGCCAAGTTT GGGGCAAGTA CCCAGACGCT GGTACGTCTG CGCAGTCGCA AGAGAAGCCG
     2821 AGGCCACGAG CGCAAGAGAA GTGAGCTTCG TCATGACCAG GAAGTGAAGG ATAAAGCCAA
     2881 GAAGAGAAGC GCAAAACAAG ACACAGTCAA CAAATCCTCG GTGATTGGAG TCAAGATGAG
     2941 TAGATGTGAG AGACTGATGA GATGGTGGAT GTGAGTGAAA AGAAGAAAGT TAGAATCAAC
     3001 ACATGGGAAA AACACGTCTT AAGTACTGAG AATGAGATGT AAGTGAGATC GCGATGTCTG
     3061 CCAGAAAGCA AAGCACGTAC CAAATGTTGT AGGGTGGGTC ATTGTTCCAT CGAAGTTTTG
     3121 TTTATCTACA CACCCACGTC TAGTCTCTTA ATACCTTATC TTGGATTTTT ATCTTTCTTT
     3181 TGTCCTTTTG ACTTCCTGTA GTGCGCCTTT ACCCTCGTTC TACTGATATC TTGCTGGCAT
     3241 TTGTTTTCGC TAGTAGGCCT ATGATCTACA TTTCTGCAAG TAGCAAAACT CTCAAGCAAA
     3301 AGATTGCGTA TGGTAGTACG CTGCTGAAGT GACACATAGG TCTAGCGTGT AGTTTATCTA
     3361 TATAACTATT CTATACTCAG CACCAAGACC AAAGTCACGA TACATTTTCT GATGTCAAGT
     3421 TCTCTCTACA CTAGTATAGC GGTGTAGTCG CGGTACATCT AAGACATTAT TACTTGATTT
     3481 TGAACTTGGC TAGATAAAAA CGTCAAACTC CACCATACCC AGACTCTTCT TGGCGTGGGG
     3541 GTATAAGCTA GAATCAAGTG TGTAATATCA ATGGGCGAAG GGCGCGTGTA CATATGACTA
     3601 GGCCATGACA GCAATGAGCA CGAGGTATGG GATCATGTTA GCAGCAAGTT TATTACAGTT
     3661 AGAGTTGAGG CTGTAAGTCT CAGTACACAA AGTCCCGATG GGATTACCAC CGACCAGCGC
     3721 TGCCATGGAT AGCCTACATG ATTTGCGGAG ATGGGAGCGG AAACACATTT CCCGACAGGG
     3781 CGGGAATATG ACGGAGATGG TGTAGTTGTC ATTGTAGAAC TTTTAAGCTG CTAAACTTGT
     3841 GGAGTAAATC CCGCTTGGTA AATCATGCAC GCCAGGCAGC AAAATAAAGT ATTTTTCCCG
     3901 GAAGAATGAG GGTCGAAAAG CCTCGGTAAA AACCCGTTAT GGAGGAAAAG CAAGTCCCAA
     3961 AATAACGGCC CAGCAACATC GGTTTCACCA AGACAAAGAT CCCTAAACCG GCAGTACACC
     4021 GAGCAAGGGT AGCTACTGAC CGTAGCCTTG GCCCTTGCGA ATACGGAGGC TAGATGTGTA
     4081 ATCGAGTTCA GCCCCCAAGC GGCAATAAGA GGCCATCCTA CAAAACGAGA CTAGATATCC
     4141 GCCTTGTCTA TGGGTTATGG ATAGCTGAGT ATGTGATGGT TGACTAACAA TGTTGTGTAA
     4201 CCTAAAGTTT TCGAAGATTC GACGAGTCAG ACCTTTTCTT TGCAGCTTCT GGATTGTTGC
     4261 TTCCTTGGGC AACGTGCCAT GCTCATTATA AAGACGCAAT TATACACAAA AAACATGTGT
     4321 TTTTCATGTT GTTGGTCAAA TGTATACATC CCAAATGCTC TCTTGTGCCC TTTTGGTTGC
     4381 AAGTAACTAC AAGGCTGGTT ACTTTTGCCG TTTGCCGGTA TTTGCTCATG TCCAAGGTCT
     4441 CCATGCAAGT CATGGGCACG CCTGGGCCAT ATCAGATCTT CCTTCACGCA TTTTAAGTGT
     4501 CTTCCCGTCC GTATGGCGAC CATTCCCACA GCACTTTGTA TCGCCGGACC ACCAGGATCG
     4561 CCAGATTCTT CCTGTATAAA AGCTGCGGTA TAGCTTTGAC ATGGCTGCCT AGCTGCAGTT
     4621 AATGGTCCTA GCTCAAGGCC ACCACGCCGT CTCTGACATA CTGGTCCACA ATAACGCAGC
     4681 ACGGTTTTCA GGGCAAAGGA AGGAGACCAT CGCTACGTTA AGCTTGGATG TTGTTGACGG
     4741 CGCGGTTAAA ATGGGTACAA GAGGCCGCAG CTAACCGAGC CCTAGACCCA TAATTAAATC
     4801 GCACCATCGC GCATCAGAAA AAAAGTTCAC TCGTTTGCAT GGTTCGCTCT CATTGCGAGG
     4861 TTGGATTTTA TTGAAATTAT CTTTTGCCGA AAATAGATCC AGCAAGAAAC AACCAGTTAA
     4921 CCCTAGCGAA GATTGAGGCC ATGAACAACG TCGAACCACT TGGAGAAGAA CAAATGATCT
     4981 ATGGGTTTAG TCTAGTCGAT GGAAACATGA GTGACTCTTA GTGCCCTCAG GAATGAAAAC
     5041 AAGATTACGG TTTTTGCATT GCTAGCCCTA AGGTATTTCC CAAGGACAAC TTCATTATCT
     5101 GGGAATGGCG TAACTAGGTC TCTGGGTTCA AACAGCCTCA TGATTGGAGA TGAAAACACG
     5161 CAGGTTGTTG TTGAATGAAA AAAGAGACCA GGTCATTTTA AAAGGGATGA GCAACCTTGC
     5221 TCCTAGGGGC TCTATAGCCA AAAATACCGC TGCTCAGAGT TTTGACTTGA CTAACTAATA
     5281 GGTAGTCATG CTATCTATTG TAACATGTCA GTCACTGGGA CAATACGGCT TTAATCCACC
     5341 TACCAGAAAA AAAAGAGACT CACCAAAAAG CGTAAGTGAG AGTAGGCTAC ATGAAAAACA
     5401 ATTATACAGC CGTCTGTATT AACCATTCTA CTCGCGAGAC GGGCCAAAAA ACAACCCATT
     5461 CACTACACAG GGAGCCAAAA ACAAACCCCC CTTCCCCCCC AATTCTATCA CCTATCAACA
     5521 CCAGCCCTGG CCTACCTTTC GCGAGGTTAC ACAAAAAAGT CGCGATACAG CCAAAAAGAT
     5581 GTCCCGAAGG AGGTTCGAAA GAATCCAGAT GATCTGGAGC ACTGGGAATT GAGCCCAATG
     5641 CGGGGGTCGA ACCCGCAACC TTGAGATTAA GAGTCTCACG CTCTACCGAT TGAGCTAACC
     5701 GGGCGGGTGG ATTGTTGAAA ATTTTTTAAG CAAAAAGAAA CTATCAGGTG ATAGTAAACC
     5761 CTAACCCTTG GGAACACGGC GTAAAAATAA ACAACAACAA AAAAAAAAAA CCCTGGGAAT
     5821 CGCCGTCATA TTGCTGCGAA ATAACAGTAG GTAGACGTAA AAGAATAAAA TCAAATCAAA
     5881 AAATTCCTGG GAAATCGACC TCCTTCGCTG ACCGGGCCTG TCTTAGAGCT TCAGGCAATG
     5941 CAAAACCTTT TTTTCTGTTT TTCCGTTGTT TCCTTCTCTT TGATCCCGGC ACTCGGGGAC
     6001 TACAAGATCT CTCGACATTT GGACACAACC ACGTTTTGAG AGTCTGAAAG CTGGAATGTT
     6061 TTGAGTGAGG AGTTTGGCTG TGCTTGGCGT CCACGGCTAA CTTTCCAGCT GCCTGAATAT
     6121 CGAACGCCGT ACAGGGGTAT GAGAACAATG ATGGGGCGAC TGTCCATTCA ACCCACTCAA
     6181 ACACCAAGTC AGCTTGGCTA TTCACTCGAC ACAATATCCG AGATATCCAT ATTTTTTGAT
     6241 TGTTGTTAGA GCTTCCAACA CTGTCTGTCT AATTCTCTCA TTCTGTATGA CGGGGGAGTG
     6301 GCACACAATG TCAACGTCTT TGACAGCGTT TTCTTAAAGA GGAAAAGGAA GCTAAAGCCA
     6361 AGTACTTGCA TGATATTGCT GAAGCTTGGT GAGAGAACTG TGGGCAAGAG ACAACGCTAA
     6421 GATTGTCTCT TTAATAGAGG CTGAAGCTGA GGGGAGGGTG GTTCGAAAGT ATGAATGGGC
     6481 TGGTTTCACA CGCATGAACT GGTAAGATAG CCATTCAACA TTGAGATGCA CCTACATCTA
     6541 GCTTCAGCAC TATGGCAATA AGGGAAGTAT CTAATGCACG GCAGGCTTTG AACGTGAGTG
     6601 ACAATGGGTA GCGAGAAGAA AACAATATGC AATGTGTGAC CGAGATGAAA GATGCCTCTA
     6661 AGCCGACAAG ACTGTCTGCC ATATGTGGTT CTCACATACA AACTAGATGA GAGTTCTCGC
     6721 GATGAACCAC AAAGCTCTCA CCCTGTATAA AATAGCTATC CCATCCACCG TGTCTCTGAT
     6781 GCTTTCCCCT TCTTCTTCTG CACCGCACCG CACACTCATC TATTACATCT CTTTCTCGTT
     6841 TCTTCAAACA CCAACCAACC AACCCAATCT TTCAAAATGG CCGCCATCAA GACCTCCGCC
     6901 TCCTCCAAGT CCGCTAACAA GGCTGGCACC TTTGCCGGTT GCTCAGTTCA GCGTTCTGGC
     6961 ACCTTTGCCG GTTGCTCGGT TCAGCGCTCT GGGACTTTTG CTGGCTGCTC GGTGCAGCGT
     7021 TCCGGCACCT TTGCTGGTTG CTCGATCCAG CGTTCTGGCA CCTTTGCCGG CTGCAGCGTG
     7081 ATGTAAACCA CGACTGTACG ATCCTTGAGA TGTCTGCCAG TACTGAGGGT GATGCAGATG
     7141 GACTCGGTCT TGTAGTGAGT TTCTTGCCTT TGTTATTTCT TCTTTTGTGT TTTGCTAACA
     7201 GCTGTTGTAT TAGTGAGACT GGAATAGCAT CAAGCCCTCT TTAAGTTTCT TTATTTTGGT
     7261 CTCTCTTTTT TCTCTCGGCT CTGTTGATAT CTTTGGTATC AGCTTGGATG TCACATTTTC
     7321 TGTTCTGAGC AGTATGACCG ACTAGTTGGG AGGTCAACTC TCTTCCACTA CGAGTCACTA
     7381 TAGGAACAGC TGCAGTTCTA TCCAGGGGAC TGGGCTTTCT CAAAACAAGG TCCACTGGGT
     7441 GAGTAGCAGA TATTCGTATC AATATAAACA CCATTTCACA AAACTTCCAG GATAGTACAA
     7501 GTATTAATTT GTGTGATGAT TTGAAAATGA AATGTGAAAG TCTTTGTCAA AATGTTTACT
     7561 GATGAGGGGC CTGATTTGAA AATCTTTATT TACCTGCCTA CTCGCGAGGG ACTCCTCGCA
     7621 TACGACGCAA AATCTCGCTC GCGGCTCGCG GCTGCGCAAA ATGATGATCG GTTTGGAGCA
     7681 TCACTGAATG GTGTTGTTGG CTTGTGTAAC GTGAAACCCA GTGGAGCAAA AGG
//
LOCUS       Be.rouxiae_PM34_A_pheromone     30882 bp    DNA     linear   UNA 
FEATURES             Location/Qualifiers
     Transcript      complement(1..3422)
                     /score="0.98"
                     /source="AUGUSTUS"
                     /g2.t1
     CDS             complement(join(1..2196,2255..3129,3224..3422))
                     /score="0.99"
                     /score="1"
                     /source="AUGUSTUS"
                     /transcript_id="g2.t1"
                     /gene_id="g2"
                     /frame="[7337..7535: 0, 7630..8504: 2, 8563..10755: 0,
                     10756..10758: 0]"
                     /label="Sulfate transporter"
     gene            complement(1..3422)
                     /score="0.98"
                     /source="AUGUSTUS"
                     /g2
     Terminal        complement(1..2196)
                     /score="0.99"
                     /frame="0"
                     /source="AUGUSTUS"
                     /transcript_id="g2.t1"
                     /gene_id="g2"
     source          complement(<1..>10758)
                     /organism="Berkeleyomyces rouxiae"
                     /mol_type="genomic DNA"
                     /submitter_seqid="tig00000066"
                     /strain="PM34"
                     /isolation_source="carrot agar plate"
                     /host="Cannabis sativa"
                     /db_xref="taxon:2035830"
                     /country="Canada"
                     /lat_lon="49.9394 N 119.3948 W"
                     /collection_date="2022-02-08"
     intron          complement(2197..2254)
                     /score="1"
                     /source="AUGUSTUS"
                     /transcript_id="g2.t1"
                     /gene_id="g2"
     Internal        complement(2255..3129)
                     /score="1"
                     /frame="2"
                     /source="AUGUSTUS"
                     /transcript_id="g2.t1"
                     /gene_id="g2"
     intron          complement(3130..3223)
                     /score="0.99"
                     /source="AUGUSTUS"
                     /transcript_id="g2.t1"
                     /gene_id="g2"
     Initial         complement(3224..3422)
                     /score="0.99"
                     /frame="0"
                     /source="AUGUSTUS"
                     /transcript_id="g2.t1"
                     /gene_id="g2"
     Transcript      7659..9569
                     /score="1"
                     /source="AUGUSTUS"
                     /g1.t1
     CDS             join(7659..8039,8094..9569)
                     /source="AUGUSTUS"
                     /transcript_id="g1.t1"
                     /gene_id="g1"
                     /score="1"
                     /frame="[complement(1190..1192): 0,
                     complement(1193..2665): 0, complement(2720..3100): 0]"
                     /label="Alkaline phosphatase"
     gene            7659..9569
                     /score="1"
                     /source="AUGUSTUS"
                     /g1
     Initial         7659..8039
                     /score="1"
                     /frame="0"
                     /source="AUGUSTUS"
                     /transcript_id="g1.t1"
                     /gene_id="g1"
     intron          8040..8093
                     /score="1"
                     /source="AUGUSTUS"
                     /transcript_id="g1.t1"
                     /gene_id="g1"
     Terminal        8094..9569
                     /score="1"
                     /frame="0"
                     /source="AUGUSTUS"
                     /transcript_id="g1.t1"
                     /gene_id="g1"
     Transcript      10759..11805
                     /score="0.79"
                     /source="AUGUSTUS"
                     /g9.t1
     CDS             10759..11805
                     /source="AUGUSTUS"
                     /transcript_id="g9.t1"
                     /gene_id="g9"
                     /score="0.79"
                     /frame="[complement(29051..29053): 0,
                     complement(29054..30097): 0]"
                     /label="Putative gene 6"
     gene            10759..11805
                     /score="0.79"
                     /source="AUGUSTUS"
                     /g9
     Single          10759..11805
                     /score="0.79"
                     /frame="0"
                     /source="AUGUSTUS"
                     /transcript_id="g9.t1"
                     /gene_id="g9"
     source          complement(<10759..>30882)
                     /organism="Berkeleyomyces rouxiae"
                     /mol_type="genomic DNA"
                     /submitter_seqid="tig00000066"
                     /strain="PM34"
                     /isolation_source="carrot agar plate"
                     /host="Cannabis sativa"
                     /db_xref="taxon:2035830"
                     /country="Canada"
                     /lat_lon="49.9394 N 119.3948 W"
                     /collection_date="2022-02-08"
     Transcript      complement(14593..14802)
                     /score="0.82"
                     /source="AUGUSTUS"
                     /g8.t1
     CDS             complement(14593..14802)
                     /score="0.82"
                     /source="AUGUSTUS"
                     /transcript_id="g8.t1"
                     /gene_id="g8"
                     /frame="[26054..26260: 0, 26261..26263: 0]"
                     /label="A pheromone"
     gene            complement(14593..14802)
                     /score="0.82"
                     /source="AUGUSTUS"
                     /g8
     Single          complement(14593..14802)
                     /score="0.82"
                     /frame="0"
                     /source="AUGUSTUS"
                     /transcript_id="g8.t1"
                     /gene_id="g8"
     Transcript      complement(16600..18665)
                     /score="0.7"
                     /source="AUGUSTUS"
                     /g7.t1
     CDS             complement(join(16600..18075,18131..18394,18432..18665))
                     /score="0.7"
                     /score="1"
                     /source="AUGUSTUS"
                     /transcript_id="g7.t1"
                     /gene_id="g7"
                     /frame="[22191..22424: 0, 22462..22725: 0, 22781..24253:
                     0, 24254..24256: 0]"
                     /label="Alkaline phosphatase"
     gene            complement(16600..18665)
                     /score="0.7"
                     /source="AUGUSTUS"
                     /g7
     Terminal        complement(16600..18075)
                     /score="1"
                     /frame="0"
                     /source="AUGUSTUS"
                     /transcript_id="g7.t1"
                     /gene_id="g7"
     intron          complement(18076..18130)
                     /score="1"
                     /source="AUGUSTUS"
                     /transcript_id="g7.t1"
                     /gene_id="g7"
     Internal        complement(18131..18394)
                     /score="1"
                     /frame="0"
                     /source="AUGUSTUS"
                     /transcript_id="g7.t1"
                     /gene_id="g7"
     intron          complement(18395..18431)
                     /score="0.7"
                     /source="AUGUSTUS"
                     /transcript_id="g7.t1"
                     /gene_id="g7"
     Initial         complement(18432..18665)
                     /score="0.7"
                     /frame="0"
                     /source="AUGUSTUS"
                     /transcript_id="g7.t1"
                     /gene_id="g7"
     Transcript      22629..22838
                     /score="0.57"
                     /source="AUGUSTUS"
                     /g6.t1
     CDS             22629..22838
                     /source="AUGUSTUS"
                     /transcript_id="g6.t1"
                     /gene_id="g6"
                     /score="0.57"
                     /frame="[complement(18018..18020): 0,
                     complement(18021..18227): 0]"
                     /label="A pheromone"
     gene            22629..22838
                     /score="0.57"
                     /source="AUGUSTUS"
                     /g6
     Single          22629..22838
                     /score="0.57"
                     /frame="0"
                     /source="AUGUSTUS"
                     /transcript_id="g6.t1"
                     /gene_id="g6"
     Transcript      complement(25506..28193)
                     /score="0.19"
                     /source="AUGUSTUS"
                     /g5.t1
     CDS             complement(join(25506..25599,25686..26164,27329..27554,27756..27895,28191..28193))
                     /score="1"
                     /score="0.94"
                     /score="0.93"
                     /score="0.54"
                     /score="0.96"
                     /source="AUGUSTUS"
                     /transcript_id="g5.t1"
                     /gene_id="g5"
                     /frame="[12663..12665: 0, 12961..13100: 0, 13302..13527:
                     1, 14692..15170: 0, 15257..15347: 1, 15348..15350: 0]"
                     /label="DNA replication complex GINS protein PSF1"
     gene            complement(25506..28193)
                     /score="0.19"
                     /source="AUGUSTUS"
                     /g5
     Terminal        complement(25506..25599)
                     /score="0.96"
                     /frame="1"
                     /source="AUGUSTUS"
                     /transcript_id="g5.t1"
                     /gene_id="g5"
     intron          complement(25600..25685)
                     /score="0.98"
                     /source="AUGUSTUS"
                     /transcript_id="g5.t1"
                     /gene_id="g5"
     Internal        complement(25686..26164)
                     /score="0.54"
                     /frame="0"
                     /source="AUGUSTUS"
                     /transcript_id="g5.t1"
                     /gene_id="g5"
     intron          complement(26165..27328)
                     /score="0.32"
                     /source="AUGUSTUS"
                     /transcript_id="g5.t1"
                     /gene_id="g5"
     Internal        complement(27329..27554)
                     /score="0.93"
                     /frame="1"
                     /source="AUGUSTUS"
                     /transcript_id="g5.t1"
                     /gene_id="g5"
     intron          complement(27555..27755)
                     /score="1"
                     /source="AUGUSTUS"
                     /transcript_id="g5.t1"
                     /gene_id="g5"
     Internal        complement(27756..27895)
                     /score="0.94"
                     /frame="0"
                     /source="AUGUSTUS"
                     /transcript_id="g5.t1"
                     /gene_id="g5"
     intron          complement(27896..28190)
                     /score="0.94"
                     /source="AUGUSTUS"
                     /transcript_id="g5.t1"
                     /gene_id="g5"
     Initial         complement(28191..28193)
                     /score="1"
                     /frame="0"
                     /source="AUGUSTUS"
                     /transcript_id="g5.t1"
                     /gene_id="g5"
     Transcript      28680..29522
                     /score="0.52"
                     /source="AUGUSTUS"
                     /g4.t1
     CDS             join(28680..28745,29019..29522)
                     /source="AUGUSTUS"
                     /transcript_id="g4.t1"
                     /gene_id="g4"
                     /score="0.62"
                     /score="1"
                     /frame="[complement(11334..11336): 0,
                     complement(11337..11837): 0, complement(12111..12176): 0]"
                     /label="Golgi SNAP receptor complex member 1"
     gene            28680..29522
                     /score="0.52"
                     /source="AUGUSTUS"
                     /g4
     Initial         28680..28745
                     /score="1"
                     /frame="0"
                     /source="AUGUSTUS"
                     /transcript_id="g4.t1"
                     /gene_id="g4"
     intron          28746..29018
                     /score="0.52"
                     /source="AUGUSTUS"
                     /transcript_id="g4.t1"
                     /gene_id="g4"
     Terminal        29019..29522
                     /score="0.62"
                     /frame="0"
                     /source="AUGUSTUS"
                     /transcript_id="g4.t1"
                     /gene_id="g4"
     Transcript      complement(29822..30882)
                     /score="1"
                     /source="AUGUSTUS"
                     /g3.t1
     CDS             complement(join(29822..30476,30536..30882))
                     /score="1"
                     /source="AUGUSTUS"
                     /transcript_id="g3.t1"
                     /gene_id="g3"
                     /frame="[9974..10320: 0, 10380..11031: 1, 11032..11034:
                     0]"
                     /label="ATPase assembly factor ATP10"
     gene            complement(29822..30882)
                     /score="1"
                     /source="AUGUSTUS"
                     /g3
     Terminal        complement(29822..30476)
                     /score="1"
                     /frame="1"
                     /source="AUGUSTUS"
                     /transcript_id="g3.t1"
                     /gene_id="g3"
     intron          complement(30477..30535)
                     /score="1"
                     /source="AUGUSTUS"
                     /transcript_id="g3.t1"
                     /gene_id="g3"
     Initial         complement(30536..30882)
                     /score="1"
                     /frame="0"
                     /source="AUGUSTUS"
                     /transcript_id="g3.t1"
                     /gene_id="g3"
ORIGIN
        1 CTAGTTCGCA GTCGTGAGAA TGTAGGCCGT AATCGAGCTC ATGCGCTCAC TCGTTAACTT
       61 CAACGATATA CGCAAAAGTT CACGCGCCAC CTCGGGGTTC TTCTTCTGCA TCTTGTCCCA
      121 GCCGGCCTTG TCAAGCACCC AGATCGTGCA GTCCCGATCG ACTATCGCCG TGGCCGTGCG
      181 CGGGGTCTCG GAGAAGAACG GCAACTCACC GCAGGTCGTG CCAGCGACGA TGCACTCGGA
      241 CAAGAAGCCC TGCGGCAGGT CATATTCAAC GCGGATGATG CCATTCTCCA CGAGGTAGAA
      301 GCCATCGGCC TCCTCGCCGC GTTCATACAG ATGCGTTCCT CTGCTGTGCT CGCGCTTCAC
      361 AAAGTAGGGT AGCGCCCTGA ACCAAAAGTC TTCGTTTTTG TCACTGATTC CGTTGAAGAT
      421 GCGTAGCATC AGGCGGAGAG GCTCCTTAAA GGCCATCCAT TTCTTGGGCT GCACATGGTC
      481 TTGAGTTTTC GCTAGAGACA CCTGTGCCGC CTGCTGCAAG AGGGTTCTTC TGGGCGAGTT
      541 TTGCGGCATG TCGAGCAGGT TGTTGTTCGA GGGGCCGGAG CGCGGCGGAA CCAAGCGAGG
      601 TGATGCCTCC CGCTCTTGTT CGTGGAGGAG GGACATGGCC TCGTGGCTGG TGTAGAAGAT
      661 CTTGAGGAGC TCGTTTTCGC AGCTTTCGAG AGCAGAGTTG AGGTCGGGGA GAAGCGCGGC
      721 ACCCATGCCC TCTGGGCCCA CAAGGCCGAC TGAGCGTAGG TTGCGGCCGA GCTGACTTTC
      781 AGGATCAACT CCACTGACAA TCAGTTCAAT GTTTTTGGTT TTAATCAAGC GGCCAATGGT
      841 GTTGAAGGCC TCAACAGCAG AGTAGTCAAG GCCTGTGACC TGGCGCATAT CGACAATCAA
      901 ATACCGGATG GGGCGGGCAG AAAACGCCTT GTCGTCTAAA AGTTCCCGAA TCTTCTCCTC
      961 AACGCTAACA ATTGTGCCAA AGAAGAGGTA CCCGGAAAGA TTGACAATGG AAATTTGCTG
     1021 GCCAGCTTGT TGGAGGTAGT GGTGCTGCGA CGGGTTGCGG CGCACAGTTG ACGTCACGAT
     1081 ATCGCCTGAA TAAGTGGCAC GGATGGCCGG AACGCTGGCA GTCTGGAAAA TAAGCGAGAC
     1141 AAACGCTAGC ATCACGCCAA CACCGATACC AACTACAAAG TCATAAATTC CCATGATCAG
     1201 CACGATGGCA ATGACAGTAA GATATTCGGC AACCTTGAGC TTTTTGCGGG GGATCCAGAC
     1261 AGCGTCCAGC AGAAGCTCGA AGCCGAGGTC AAAGATCAGG CAGCCGACCA TCATGACAGG
     1321 AATGAAGCCA ATAAGCGAAG GGCCAATGAT CATGACACCA AAGGTCATGC CAGCAAGCAT
     1381 GAAACCAGCA AGTCTGCTGT CACCACCAGA GCGCATGAAG AAGACCGAGT TGGCATACAC
     1441 CAGGTAATTC TGAATACTAC CCATCATACC TGAAATGAGA TTGGAGTATC CATGGAGTTT
     1501 CAGTTCGACA TCGAGGTCGG CATTATCTTC ACCGATGTTG AGGGCCAGGG CCGGTACATT
     1561 AATGGGGACA TGGAGCACGC CGAAAAAGGT CAAAGCCAAC ATGGCGGGGA AGCAACTGGC
     1621 GACAGCATCC CAGTGGACCA GTTTGAACTG ATACAAGGTA TAGAAGTACC ACCAGGGTTC
     1681 ACCAGAGGGA GGCCCTACAA AAATCCAACC AGAGTCGCGC AAAGAGTCCA CATCCAGCTG
     1741 GTCGATGGTG AGGACAAAGA AGTAGAAGAT GAACGGGATA CCGAGAATGT AGAGCGGCAG
     1801 GAAGTACTTG GACTGAACTT TGGAGTGGCC CCAAAACAGG GCGATGGCCA GGACAAAGGG
     1861 GATGACCCAT TGCCACAGAG TTTCGGGGTC CATCAGCTGG CGAAGGGTCT CCAAGTCATA
     1921 CTGGACACCA CCGTCCAAGC GAGCCGAGAC TTCGAAGCCA GTGAGAATAA GAAAGAAGCC
     1981 GACGCCGCCG ATGCAGCCAA TGAGGATGTG GCGGGGGATG AAACCCACCA TGTACCCAAA
     2041 CTTGAACTTT CCCATGAGCC AGAAAACCAG ACCAGTTACG ATAGAGCTGG CAGAGAAGGC
     2101 AACGATGGTA GTCGCAATGA CCTCTTCGGG CCTGTCTTCG CCAATGATGC GAGTGATTTT
     2161 GCCGGCCATG TTATGGAAGA ATGGAACAAC CTCGATCTAA GTGGTGTGAG TCAGTATTCA
     2221 ATCAGCATGC TGACTACGTT TGATCACAAC TTACCAGTTC TGAGCCAACG CCGCCGCGGA
     2281 AGATACTTCC CGTAGAAAAT GTAAGCTGTG AGATGATGGT GCTGACGTAG AAGATGGATA
     2341 TTCCAGCAGA CCCCAGTTGG CTAAAGATGG GCGAGGCTAG GGGGAAGAGA ATCATGCCAT
     2401 AGGAGAGCGC ATCGAGAATG TTGAGAAGTA GACCGACAAT GACAGCTGGA AGACAATGCG
     2461 CCGGTCGGAC AACCGCTTCG TGGTAAATAG AGGAATAGTT CCATTTTATA GGATTCCAGA
     2521 CCATGTTTCG GGGCATGCTG GAGCCCTCGC TCGTGAACCA GTTCGGTTGC GGATCAGGAT
     2581 GAAGCTTTTG TGCCTCGATG TCGTCGATAT GGTCTTCAAG ACTGCTGCCG TAGAGTGAAC
     2641 GCTGCCCCGA CATGCTACCT CTGCGAATGA CGCCTAGCAG GGGAGTCGTC TCAACATCGC
     2701 CACCAACAGC TTCGCTTTGG GCTCCGGAGT GCGCCCTTCT GCGGCCATGC TCTACCAAGT
     2761 TGTCGTCGAT GGCATGAGTT GAAGATGCTG CACCATTAAA CGCATCGGGT GGGGATCGAC
     2821 GTAGCATATT TGCTAGGACA GACGGTCCCT CATCACCATC TTCAATGAGT GCGTCGAGCT
     2881 CGGGGTCAGC TTCTGAGTCT GTTTCCCATT GGCTGTTTTG GTTATTTGAG TGGCGCAATC
     2941 TCGGCGAAGG CACATGAGTT GTAAAGCGGT CATCGTCCAT CGAGGTTCTC GGGGTGTTGT
     3001 GAGCGGAGCG TTGGCGTGTG AGGAAGCTGC TGGAGAGCGG CTCTTTGCGA TTGGCAAGGA
     3061 AGTACGAGGC TAGGTCGGCG GTGTCTTGCC GCACACTGCG TGCGTTTTCC GAGCTGTCTA
     3121 TCTGCTGGCC TAGAAGCAAG AGTTAGCACC AATGCTACAG TATTCGGGAT CTGGCCTGGG
     3181 CAAGCCCGGG CCGCAAGGCT CCCATCCAGG TGGCTTCACA TACCAACTCT ACCCTGGCCT
     3241 GTGCCAGTGA CAAACGATCG CATGGGCTGG TTTCCGGCCG TGGCCACTGT AAAAGAGTTG
     3301 GAGCGTTGTC TCCTGATGCG TGGAGCGCTG ACGGAGCCGG GAATTGAGAC ATTGTGCGCA
     3361 CCAGATCGGT CCTGGGCGTT GACTGAGGAC GCTCGCTGGC GCCACGACGA GAAGGAGGCC
     3421 ATTTTGCGCG GGTTGAACGG TCTTGGGTGG ACCGGAAAGC GCTCGAGACG GCCGCCTGTA
     3481 GCGACAAGTG GGAGACGCGG AGCCGCTGGG AGAAATTATC GACGATGTGT GTAGGAGTTG
     3541 AAGAAGCCAG TGGCGGACAC ACCCTTGGAG CGCAAAACCA AGAAACAATG CTAAGTATAG
     3601 TTATCAAGAC TTTGATAAGA GAAATTGCTG GGGTAAATAA TAGGCGGCCA AATAGATGCA
     3661 CAAGGTTGCA ACAGAGATGG AAACGAGAGA ATGGCAAAGC TGGAAAATAT TGAAGTTGTA
     3721 GATGAAGAGT TGGCAGAAGA TGAAAATGAG AGATAGCGCC TGTAGTTATA GAAAAAAAAG
     3781 AAAAGAATAC AAGTGCGACG AAAAGAATTG AAAAATCGAG CCGTCGCGGT TCAAGGTAGT
     3841 TGCGATTCTG AGTGCGGAAG TGGGGCAGGT CCTCTTTAGC GTTTTATCGG GTTTTAACGT
     3901 TTCTTTTTTT GATGTAGTGA AGCAGATTTG TGCGGTGAGA GAGTGGAAGA GGCAAAAAAG
     3961 AAAATGAAAG CAAAATCAGG CCAGAGAGAG CGCGAGAGAA GAAAGCCAAT AGTGAAAGAG
     4021 CGAATAGCCA GCGAAGAGAA GACTCGAGGA AAAAAGTCCC TGCGAGCTGC TTCTAGTGTT
     4081 GGCGTCAGTA AGTAAGCCTC GAACAGCCCG AATCCCAGTA TTGTCGCAAT CGAAAGAGAC
     4141 AGCTTCTCCG ATACAAACAA CCCCAGATCA TGAGATTTCC AGGAGCTCTG GCTGGCAGCT
     4201 GTGCCCGTCA GGTTATATAT ACTAGTGGTA GGGCGGCCAG GAGAGCTGGT TCTACGGACA
     4261 AAAGGAGAGA AACAGGACAG TGGCCCGGAC CTCCCTCACT CGCTTTGCAG TGGTCCTCTT
     4321 CAAGGGCGGC AAGCAAAGAA TGAAGGAACA GTGGAAAAAT CTTGACAGCT TGGATTCACG
     4381 GGCTCCATGG CCAGCTAAGC TCCGCGGCGA GGTTCTGCTC GGTTCTGCTC TAGCTCAAGG
     4441 TGCTGGCCGC TGTTCATTGG CTGGCGAGAC GCTAGTCGCT GAAGTCCGCC CACGCGATAG
     4501 CTCGCTCCCA AGTTGCCTCT CGCGGCCGAC ATGGTCCGTG TTTGGGGGTC TTTGGCCACA
     4561 CGCTGAAGGG TTTTGCCAAC TTGCCAGCCA TTGTTGTAGT TGGTTATGTC TACGTAGCTG
     4621 CTGCAGTTCC GCTACGCTGC GCACTGGAAT GTGGCTCGGA AAATACAAAA AATGTCTAGG
     4681 GACTGCCTAG AATAGGCATA CCATACATGA GAGGAATCTC TATGGAGCTA GGGACGACAG
     4741 CGAAGAGGAA GAATCACCAA ACGATGGCGT TGCTCAGGGC CCATGTGCAA GGGGGTGGAC
     4801 ATGTGGAATG TCGTCCCATA TGAGCAAGCC CATGATAACC CTTGTGTTTC CTTCTGCTTC
     4861 TCTCCTTTCT GACGGTGTAA TGCCCTCATA TCCCGCCTTG GATGGCAAAT ATGGCGCTGG
     4921 TGTCGCAACT GTCTACATAT TAACCACTCT ACCCTCTCTT CTGAAGCCGC CTCTGCAGAA
     4981 GACCATGCAT GTGAATGCAT GTATCATAAG CACATAACTA CAGGTCTACA AATCCTACGG
     5041 TATCACATCC GGCCATGCGT CTTCCTGTAG TGCTACAATG CGATGTAGCC ATACAGCAGC
     5101 TATTCCACTC CTCAGTGTGT GCTTGTATCG AGTTTGTTGT ATGCATGTGC CTACAACAAC
     5161 ATCGTGAAAT GCAGACTCTC GCCAGTCAAG CTCGCCATGC ATCCAAATAT TTATATCCGG
     5221 CCCTTTTTAC CCTCCGCATC TTCCCTGTCG GCTACCCTTC GGTGAGGATA TCTAGGTAAG
     5281 TGACCTCTAA ACTTCTGCTT GTACCTGTAT GTACACCTGT ACAAGTAGTA CTGGCTTTGT
     5341 CTATCGTCCC TACCACTCTG TACCGCTGTA CCGCTGTACC GCCCGCTGAG CTCCTTCAGA
     5401 GCCCAGCCTC ATTCCCCCAC GCCGATTATT CCTTCCATGT GCTGGCCGCC AAACACCCAG
     5461 ATGGCGGCCC TTCGGCCAAA GCCCGAGACA CTCGGTCTAG CTTCCGTGCG CACAGATAAT
     5521 GCAACTAGAT GTTTGTGCTG TCTTGCCCAT TTCATGTTCT GCAATCTGCT TCGTTTTGCT
     5581 GAACCAGAAA TTCTCCTCTC CTTGGAGTTC GGCCTGATTG TAGGTGCTAT CTGCTCTGCT
     5641 CGACTTTTCT TTTCCCTAAT TCAGCTGGCA CACCGGCGAT GGAACACGAA AAAAGGCACC
     5701 AGAAAAAAGG TTCCAGAGGA ACCTTGGCCC TTGCTTTTTC GTGTCACTCT GACATTTGTG
     5761 GGCTTGAGTT CCTTGTCGTT TGTGCGTTTG CTTCTGTTCG TGTCCGTCTT TGCCGCCCAC
     5821 TTTGTGATTG TGCTCATTTT TCTTACGCAA TTTCAAGCAC GAGAACAGAT TCAGATGTGG
     5881 CCAGTACTTG CATGCATGAC GTCTTCACAA GGGCTCTCGT TCTAGAACAT ACATGATCGT
     5941 GCATACAGGA ACACCGAATT GAAGCAGACT ATTCGACTCG AGTAACCGAA TTAAGCCAAG
     6001 ACATTAACCG CACTGCATAG GCCACGATAA GGCGGCCCCT CGCTTTCGAT GTCTATCTAG
     6061 CCCCGCCAGG GGGCCGAAGC TACCGAGTAG GACGACCAGT CCATGGAATT CCTAATGAAA
     6121 ATGATACCGA GTCCCAGGAT ACGTATAAAG TGAAACTACA AAACAAAAAC TCAACTAAAC
     6181 ATAAAGGCGA ATGTACTAAC CTGTGATAGT TACTCAACTG TTTTACCCTC AGCTACACAG
     6241 ACATACATGA AGCCTTTTCT GATTTCCCTA CCAGATACAA CCACAATTGG TCGGTTAGTA
     6301 TGCCATATCT ACAGTTAGCT AATTGTGTGG GTGTCTAGTT TCTCCAAGCA ACGGACTCAA
     6361 GGTACCGGAG GCTTTGAATG ATCAAGTACT TGATGGGAAA AGATCGGACT TTACATGCTT
     6421 GGTCGTGGCG ATGCCAAAGT AGTAGTTAGA TAGACGAGAG TTATAGATAA TAATTGAGCA
     6481 AGTGACTTCT CCATCTCCCG ATGTATTTTC TTGGGGATTC ATGTCTTGTT TTCTTGCAAC
     6541 CAAATGCAGG GTTATTTGCC GCTTGAGATA TTCTTGATGA TGGGCTTCCC ACAATGGCGT
     6601 TCCTTGACAT CGCTTGAAAA CCGAGAGTCC TTGGGAATTG TTTATTCGCG CCCGGTTACA
     6661 AGACACAGAG GAGACTCTAG AATCTCCTTC CTTCAGCTAG ATGCTAACCC ACGACACCAA
     6721 GACCGTGTCT TGTTTTTTGC AACGGATTTG TCGCGTTCAA GGGAGATTCC TAGCTTTAAC
     6781 GCGGAGTTGA ACAGCACAAG GAAGGAACCG GGTGGTGTAA GTGCTACATA TGGCCGGTAC
     6841 GCGACTGGAC TCGGAATTAC TAGCAGCGGA TATTCTGGCA ATTGCATGAT AGCGCGAATT
     6901 AAGCATGGGG GCCATTTTAT TTGTCTGTGC TGCCGACGAC GTCCGAGCTT GACGCAGTGA
     6961 TGGTGGCTTG AAGGCTAGAA GCCGTTCGGA GGGTTGGCGG ACCTGAGAGG CGTGCGCATG
     7021 TGTGAGGAAG AAGTTAGCCG CGCACCAATA GCGTCACACA ATGGAGCCGG ATTTTGCCAA
     7081 GACGGAGATA GACATCCGGA ACGACGTTAT ACCACGTCTT CTTTATAACA ACCAAGTGCC
     7141 AATCCAAGTG GCCTCGTGGC TCAAGATGTT GTGCAGATGG CCGCTTTGCG CATGTACGTC
     7201 TACCTAAAAC GGAAAAGATG AGGCTTGGTG CGACTCAGAC ATGCTATAGG CTCATGGGGA
     7261 ACTGGAGTCA ACAATGAATC GCGGCATTGG GGGCCAGTGA ACAGGCGCAG AAGTGAGTGT
     7321 GTACTTGAAT GAGATACAGA ACAAAAGATC TAGATGTGTG AATGATAGAG AATTCTTCAG
     7381 ACAAGTGACA CAGACTCATA TAGGGCCCCG TTGTCAATCG GAGAAGCTTT AAGTGTGGTA
     7441 CATTTGAAAG AATAGAATGG TGGTTGAAGT CTTTATGTCC GTTGTCCGCG ATACTTAAAA
     7501 TCTAGTCTTC CTGTCTGCCG TTGTTTCTTT CCTGATTCCA CTCGCTTTCA TTGAGATCCC
     7561 TAGTGTTCTT ATATCCTACC TGCTCAGGTC TATTTGCTTA GCGAGTGTCT TGCTCTTGTC
     7621 GCCAAGGTCT ATACACTTAC CTTCCCTTTC CCTCCATCAT GGCGAGACTC AACTTCCTTG
     7681 CTCTCCTCAC GTCAGCCTCT CTGGCAACTG CCCAGACCTT TCAACGTTTG GGAACTTGTC
     7741 CCAAGCTTGG TTGCGTTCTC CCTCCTGACC AGACCGACTT TCTACTAGGT AAGTACTTTG
     7801 ATCTCCGTCT CGAAGTTCAT GCCCCTCTGA ACGGCTCCGA GGCCTTCAAC AACGGCGCTC
     7861 CTGATGAGGG CTTCACTGTC ACCATCGGCA AAGTTGGCAG TGAGCCCAAG TCCATCACTG
     7921 AGTTGACCTA CTACGACGGC GAAACTACCG TTGCCAACTT GTTTGTCCGC CCGACATCAA
     7981 CTAAACGCAA AGCTAAGAAC GTCGTCCTCC TTATTGGAGA TGGTATGACG ACCAATATGG
     8041 TAAGACTTTC CAACACCAGC TTGTCATCCG GAGGCTCACC AACCATACCT TAGATCACTG
     8101 CTGCTCGCCT GCTGGGACAC AAGTTCGTTA ATGGAAAATA CCAGTCCCAC ATGACCATGG
     8161 ATACCTTTCC CGTGATCGGC CACCAGATGA CCCACTCAAT CGACTCATAC ATGACCGACT
     8221 CTGCCAACTC CGCTGCCTCC CTTTTCAGCG GTCACAAGTC GACCGTCGAT TCCATGGGTG
     8281 TCTATTCCGA CTCCTCTCCC GATCTATACG ATGACCCCAA GGTGGAAACC ATTGTCGAGC
     8341 TTGTCACTCG TCTACTGGGT AAGCGCTGGG GTGCGGTTTC TACTGCATCT CTCACTGATG
     8401 CTACGCCTAC TGCTCTAACT GCCCACACCC GTACTTGTGT GCATTACTCT CCCCTTCTTG
     8461 ACCGGGCGCT GAACGGTCTG ACTAACTACA CCTGGACTGA CCACAATGGC CCTGAGGTCT
     8521 ACTTTGGTGG TGGTGCCGAG TTTTTCTTTC CCAACAAGAA GTCCTACAAG GGCAAAGACT
     8581 ACTATGCTGC TTTCTCCGAC AAGGGTTACT CTATCGCCAA CGATAACATG ACTCTAGGTA
     8641 CTCTGACTGC CGATTCTCGT GCTTTGGGAG TTTTTTCTAC TGCTACCATG CCCGTCTGGC
     8701 TGGACCGTAA CATCTACACC GACGACCTTG CAATTGTCGA AAATCACCCC TCTGGCAAGG
     8761 GTGGATTTGC CCTAGATGTT CCTGGCTTGA AGGATATAAC TAGCAAGGCT ATTGAGATCA
     8821 TGACCGCTCG GAGCAAGGAC AAAGGCTTCT TTCTAATGGC TGAGGCTGCC TCAATTGACA
     8881 AGCAGATGCA TACACTGGAC TGTGACCGTG CTCTAGGCGA TCTTTTGGAA CTTGACGATG
     8941 TCGTCAGCAG AACCATTGAC CAGCTCAAGA AACTTGGCAT TTTTGAAGAT ACTCAAATCG
     9001 TTGTCACTGC TGACCATGGC CACGGCTTCG ATGTCTTTGG CTCTGCTGAC ACCAAGTACA
     9061 TTGCTGAGAC TGAAAACATG CGCGACAAGC GCAAGGCCAT TGGTACCTAC GGCCAGTCCG
     9121 GCGAGTCGCA GTACACCAAG TCTATTCCCG GCGTCAACTA TGGTACTGGA CCAAACTTCC
     9181 CCATGAACTG GGAGCCCCGG TATGCCATCG TAGCTGGCGC CGCTGCTGCT CTTGATCGCC
     9241 GCGAGAACTA CCGTGTACAC TCTGAGGGCC CTCGCCGTCC CGTTAAGACG TGCGATGGCA
     9301 GCAAAGATTA CTTTGTCAAC GACATGGATG CCACCGACGG TTTCATCATC AATGGAACAA
     9361 TTCCCACTGT TGAGTATGGT GGTGTCCATT CTCTGACAGA TGTGCCTCTC TTTGCTTTGG
     9421 GTCCATGCCA GAATGAATTT GGCGGTGTTT ACAACAACAT TGAGATTTTC TACAAGATTG
     9481 CAGAGTGCTT GGCTCTTGGT GCTGCCCGCA CCGATGATGG AACTATCCAC ACGGAGCACC
     9541 CTAGCCGTCA TGCTGCCGAC CGCTCCTAAG CCACCGATAA AAACCTGGAT GAGAACCAAG
     9601 GAAGAGAGGG TAACATGAGT ATCATTATGT GTATACCTAT ATATGTGTGA ATCGATGATC
     9661 TATTAACTCT CTCTGTTCTA GGTTCTGGGC GTCCTCCTGG CGTCCCTTGT ATACTCCTCG
     9721 TATGTTCAGT CGTGTGCGCA CTTATCTATA CGAGACTGTG GCGCACTCAT CTATGTGAGG
     9781 CCCTCGTCTA TGTGAGGGAC ACCCATATAT GTAAGGAGGC ACTCTTTTTC TGACAATATA
     9841 TTGTCTGTTG TAACTGAAGA GCGATATTTC CTCAACAAGC GCAACGTAGT TCATCACTTG
     9901 CTTGGGTACA TTTCTCAATT TCTTCCACCA CAACCATGAT AGTTTCCAAC AATAACTCTC
     9961 CACAAGTCTT CCTAGCCCCT ATGAATTACC TACTCAGATC GAATCAACAG ACTAAAGTAT
    10021 GTCTATTCTG GTAATTGGGA ATAGGCTACA GAAGCCTATG CTGTTGCGGC CGTTGGCCAT
    10081 ATAGTCCCGC CTTGCCTCTA TGCTGCGGGC TAATTCTTCC GTTCCATCTG GTACTCTGGC
    10141 AGCTGCATTC CAAGCACCTG GGTCGTCAAC ATAAGACCAT ATCGCAGTGT CTGCTAGCCA
    10201 CGTCCCCGCA CTTAAATTAA CTGCTCCGAG CATTTAAGTA GCAAGGCCGT CATGAAGGCG
    10261 TAGGCAAGGG TTCGTCTTTC CTTGTCCTTC AGCCATCAAC ACCAAAGCCT CGTGTAATTA
    10321 CTAGCACTGA GTAACATCAG AGACTTCCGG CGGACCAACC TATGATAATT CCACATATTC
    10381 TACATTTCCA AAAGAAGAAC CGTCGGGGCT GTTGTTCAGA TAGAATGTAG AGGCTTTTGT
    10441 GTCGAAATAT GCAAGAGTAC GCAGCATTCC GTGATCAGGG ACCAGGATCA TGGCTGTGTC
    10501 CCCCTGACAA ACGTGTGCGG TAACTCACGG AGCGAAAGTG GACGAGGTCA CAGTCCCCCA
    10561 ATGACCGCTG AGTCAGCATT CAGGGAAAGG CCATGCACAA AGCTTTATAT GAAACGTCGA
    10621 GTAGCAACCA TTTGACACTT GTCTTTCCTT TCAAAGCCAA GTTGAGATTT GCGATTTTAC
    10681 AGACACCTAT CTTTGAAACG ATCGTTTACT CTCCACTAAC TGTTTTTTTT TTTTTTTTGA
    10741 ATATCTCTTA TTTTTACAAT GGCTTCCACG AGGGTTCTTC GCAGCGCCGC CACCAAGTTG
    10801 AACTATGAGA CGGTCGCTCC CAAGATGGAT GTCACACAGG CTCGGCCTGC TGGCTCTGGG
    10861 GAGGACTCTG GCACTAGTGT CCTAGGTGCT GTGCCGCAAA AGACCGGAAG ATCGGAGAAT
    10921 CCCGCCGCAG CGTCGGACAG TCTTCCTCCG CCCCCTGAGT CCGCTGGTCA TGGCTCAGAG
    10981 AAACCGGAGC AGGGCGCGCC GCTGCGACAG GGCGACTCTG TGGCGCCGGA GACCATGGCG
    11041 GCTCCGAGCA TGGTCCCTAT GGGGGACGTT AACGCCTTCC TGCAAATACT TTTCACCCAG
    11101 ATAAGCAAAC AGCAGTGCCG TGCGGCTGAA CAGCAGTGCC GTATGGCTGA ACTTTTGTGC
    11161 CTTGCGATTG AACAGCAGCG TCTTGCGGCC GAAAGGCGGG AAATGAAGCT GTACGAGATG
    11221 ATAAAGGCTG TTGTTAAGCG CCACGAGATG TCTCTCCATG TGAAGATCCG GAAGACGGCG
    11281 CTTGTGCCTA AGGAGCACGT CAATCCGCTG CAGCGCAGGA TGGACGCGGT TAAATTGTTG
    11341 CTCAGTCTAA CCGCGAAGAA AAACGAAGAC CCCCTAGTTT TCTTGACGGA GTATCAGAGA
    11401 CGCCTGTTCC TGCTCGAAGC CAGGTCTAGG CCCAATGACA AGTTTGAGGC GGTCCGCATA
    11461 GTAGGTTGTT TCCCTGACTG GCTGCAGCGC GAGTTTATGA TGCAGAGCGT TGTAGAGTTC
    11521 GAATCGGTTG AAGAGGTGTG CTATACGCTC AACAGACTGT GGCTCGCTAG CTTCAGGGTG
    11581 ACCGAGGCAA AGAATGCTAA GCCGACGGAC AAAGAGCAGC AACAAGCAGA ACAAGCAAAA
    11641 GAGCGACGCA AGCTTAAGAA GGCACGGAGA AAGGCAGCAA AGTCAGCAGT AGCCCCCCAG
    11701 TGCTACGGCT GCCGCAAGTT TGGCCATATG GAGCGCAGCT GTCCTTTTCA GGACGTGGTG
    11761 AAGAAGCGTC TGAGTCCTAA GGGGACCCAT ACCAGGAGAT CTTAGTCGAC TTTGTAATAA
    11821 GCCTACCACG AAGCTTCAGC CAGAAGTTGG GCGAAGTCTG TGATGCAGTG TTAGTGATGG
    11881 TGGACCGTCT GACCAAGACG TGCATTCTGG TTCCCACCAA GAAGATGCTG AACCTATCGA
    11941 AGTTTGCGGG GCTTTTATTC TACGTAGAGT GCAGATCCGG ATCCTAGAAG TGATCGTATC
    12001 AGATATAGAT GTGTTGTTCG CCTCCAGGTT CTAGAAATAA TTCTGTGAAT ACAGAGAGAC
    12061 ACAAAGGAAA CTGTCGACGG CCTATCACCT TCAAACTGAC GACCAAACTG AAAGAATGAA
    12121 CCAGGAGCTC GGGCAGTATC TATGGATCTT CTGCTCAGGG GAGCCGGCGC AATGGGCAAA
    12181 TGTTTTAAGA GCAGCAGAGT TTGCAAGAAA CATGCACACC AATGCCGCGA TTGCTGTCAG
    12241 CCTACACAAA ACGTTGTACG GCTACTGCCC CAAATTCATC GAGTACACTG AACCCTCAGG
    12301 GAGCTCACCG TGCAAGGGAT GTGGCGGAAA GGATCAGTAA GATTGCTGGG CTGAAGGCTA
    12361 GCATCATGAG AGCTTGGAAA CACGCAACGG CAAACCAGGC GAAAAACTAC CACAAGAACC
    12421 GATTGGATTG GGAATTCAAC GTCATGGATT AGGTAGGACT GAGCACGCGG AGTTTTAACT
    12481 TTAAGAAGAG CGAACCAAAA CCTGCACCGA TATTTATTCC AGTGAAAGTC TTGAAGCGCA
    12541 TCGGTGACAT CGCGTACTAG GTTGGCCTAG CTAAAAAGTA CAAGAAGATG CACAATGTGG
    12601 TTGGAGTGAA TCTACCTGAA CCGTGGAAAG GAGATCCGAA AATCAAGGGA AACCTTCCAG
    12661 AGATAGCCGA TGGCCTCGAA GTATGGGAAG TCGAACAGAT CACTCACCAC AAGAAAGATG
    12721 GCAACCAGCT GTGGTACAAG ATCAAGTGGT AAGAATGGCC AATTGAGTAG TTACAACACC
    12781 TGGAAACTAG AAGCCAAACT CGCAGAATCG CCATCATTGC TCAAGGAATA CAAGCAGTGG
    12841 AGAATACATG CCAAATGGAA AAGACTACTC AGTCAAGCCG TGGGTGTTTA GACCACGTGC
    12901 GGGAAGACCA ACAGAGTAAT GATACCATTC TCTCTAGAAG GGGATGGCGA AGGCGTAAAG
    12961 CCGAGCAAAG GACTAGAACT GAGGGGCAAG GCCTAGCTTC GGGGCCAGGA TCACGAACGA
    13021 CCCGGAAGAC AATACGTTCA CTGCGCTCAG GACGGCCAAA CCAGAGTCGG CGCTTTCACG
    13081 GAGAGGGTGA ATATAAGAGT GCGAGTTGAC ATGATGCACT AAGGGACTAG TATCATGGCT
    13141 GGGTACCCTA TCGTGCTCGT GAACTCGAGG AGCAAAATAG TTCGAGGTTG TCAGGCTCTG
    13201 TGCATGGCCG AAACTCTTGG CCTTTTGTCA GATAATCGAA GACCGCTGAG CCGGTATTCG
    13261 AGGAAAGACT CTGCAGGAGC ACATGACTCA AAACTTAGAT AAAACGTTGA GTAGCAACTA
    13321 AACAGTACTT GGCTTGTCTT TAGCAGCCAA GTTGAAGTTT GCGTTTTCAC TGGCACTTGT
    13381 CTTGAAAACG TTCGTTTTAC ACATTCCTCT TTCTTACTTC TATACTTCCA CTATATCCCA
    13441 AGTTCTCATG TTCTAAATGT ATTATGTATA TTCCCCCCTA ACTTACCATA TCACAAAGTC
    13501 ATCGTAGTCC ATATAAATAC TGTAGTGCCT TGAAGAAATA AATGATAACA TATTGAGGGC
    13561 GTTGTTCCGT GTGACTGTCA ACATAGCCAC CCTGCTTCCG ACGTCATGAC TTCGGCGTAA
    13621 GGACCTGCCG TGTTGCAGGT TCAGGCCTGG TTTGATTAGA GCATGTTTAA CTTCCACCCA
    13681 AAACACTAGG AGACAGTGAC GCTGAATTTG TGACCGGGCG GATGTTGAAT GCCCCCCTGT
    13741 TCCGCACCCC CGGGTGATTC GGGGGTGTCG CCCCGGACCG CGCTCTTCCC TTATAGTCCG
    13801 TCTTGTCACC CCCTTCTATC ACATACGACC ATAGCCTGCG GAAAATACGG GGTCCCGTCT
    13861 GCTCCCCCTT AGTCAAGCCA CAGAGCGCCG AACCAGTAGT ATGGTGGGTG ACCACATGCG
    13921 AATCCTCGGT GTTGTATGTT TTTTGACCTT TTGCTCCACT GTGTTTCACG TTACACAAGC
    13981 CAACAACACC ATTCAGTGAT GCTCCAAACC GATCATCATT TTGCGCAGCC GCGAGCCGCG
    14041 AGCGAGATTT TGCGTCGTAT GCGAGAGTCC CTCGCGAGTA GGCAGGTAAA TAAAGATTTT
    14101 CAAATCAGGC CCCTCATCAG TAAACATTTT GACAAAGACT TTCACATTTC ATTTTCAAAT
    14161 CATCACACAA ATTAATACTT GTACTATCCT GGAAGTTTTG TGAAATGGTG TTTATATTGA
    14221 TTCGAATATC TGCTACTCAC CCAGTGGACC TTGTTTTGAG AAAGCCCAGT CCCCTGGATA
    14281 GAACTGCAGC TGTTCCTACA GTGACTCGTA GTGGAAGAGA GTTGACCTCC CAACTAGTCG
    14341 GTCATACTGC TCAGAACAGA AAATGTGACA TCCAAGCTGA TACCAAAGAT ATCAACAGAG
    14401 CCGAGAGAAA AAAGAGAGAC CAAAATAAAG AAACTTAAAG AGGGCTTGAT GCTATTCCAG
    14461 TCTCACTAAT ACAACAGCTG TTAGCAAAAC ACAAAAGAAG AAATAACAAA GGCAAGAAAC
    14521 TCACTACAAG ACCGAGTCCA TCTGCATCAC CCTCAGTACT GGCAGACATC TCAAGGATCG
    14581 TACAGTCGTG GTTTACATCA CGCTGCAGCC GGCAAAGGTG CCAGAACGCT GGATCGAGCA
    14641 ACCAGCAAAG GTGCCGGAAC GCTGCACCGA GCAGCCAGCA AAAGTCCCAG AGCGCTGAAC
    14701 CGAGCAACCG GCAAAGGTGC CAGAACGCTG AACTGAGCAA CCGGCAAAGG TGCCAGCCTT
    14761 GTTAGCGGAC TTGGAGGAGG CGGAGGTCTT GATGGCGGCC ATTTTGAAAG ATTGGGTTGG
    14821 TTGGTTGGTG TTTGAAGAAA CGAGAAAGAG ATGTAATAGA TGAGTGTGCG GTGCGGTGCA
    14881 GAAGAAGAAG GGGAAAGCAT CAGAGACACG GTGGATGGGA TAGCTATTTT ATACAGGGTG
    14941 AGAGCTTTGT GGTTCATCGC GAGAACTCTC ATCTAGTTTG TATGTGAGAA CCACATATGG
    15001 CAGACAGTCT TGTCGGCTTA GAGGCATCTT TCATCTCGGT CACACATTGC ATATTGTTTT
    15061 CTTCTCGCTA CCCATTGTCA CTCACGTTCA AAGCCTGCCG TGCATTAGAT ACTTCCCTTA
    15121 TTGCCATAGT GCTGAAGCTA GATGTAGGTG CATCTCAATG TTGAATGGCT ATCTTACCAG
    15181 TTCATGCGTG TGAAACCAGC CCATTCATAC TTTCGAACCA CCCTCCCCTC AGCTTCAGCC
    15241 TCTATTAAAG AGACAATCTT AGCGTTGTCT CTTGCCCACA GTTCTCTCAC CAAGCTTCAG
    15301 CAATATCATG CAAGTACTTG GCTTTAGCTT CCTTTTCCTC TTTAAGAAAA CGCTGTCAAA
    15361 GACGTTGACA TTGTGTGCCA CTCCCCCGTC ATACAGAATG AGAGAATTAG ACAGACAGTG
    15421 TTGGAAGCTC TAACAACAAT CAAAAAATAT GGATATCTCG GATATTGTGT CGAGTGAATA
    15481 GCCAAGCTGA CTTGGTGTTT GAGTGGGTTG AATGGACAGT CGCCCCATCA TTGTTCTCAT
    15541 ACCCCTGTAC GGCGTTCGAT ATTCAGGCAG CTGGAAAGTT AGCCGTGGAC GCCAAGCACA
    15601 GCCAAACTCC TCACTCAAAA CATTCCAGCT TTCAGACTCT CAAAGAGAAG GAAACAACGG
    15661 AAAAACAGAA AAAAAGGTTT TGCATTGTCT GAAGCTCTAA GACAGGCCCG GTCAGCGAAG
    15721 GAGGTCGATT TCCCAGGAAT TTTTTGATTT GATTTTATTC TTTTACGTCT ACCTACTGTT
    15781 ATTTCGCAGC AATATGACGG CGATTCCCAG GGTTTTTTTT TTTGTTGTTG TTTATTTTTA
    15841 CGCCGTGTTC CCAAGGGTTA GGGTTTACTA TCACCTAATA GTTTCTTTTT GCTTAAAAAA
    15901 GTTTCAACAA TCCACCCGCC CGGTTAGCTC AATCGGTAGA GCGTGAGACT CTTAATCTCA
    15961 AGGTTGCGGG TTCGACCCCC GCATTGGGCT CAATTCCCAG TGCTCCAGAT CATCTGGATT
    16021 CTTTCGAACC TCCTTCGGGA CATCTTTTTG GCTGTATCGC GACTTTTTTG TGTAACCTCG
    16081 CGAAAGGTAG GCCAGGGCTG GTGTTGATAG GTGATAGAAT TGGGGGGGAA GGGGGGTTTG
    16141 TTTTTGGCTC CCTGTGTAGT GAATGGGTTG TTTTTTGGCC CGTCTCGCGA GTAGAATGGT
    16201 TAATACAGAC GGCTGTATAA TTGTTTTTCA TGTAGCTTGG TCATCTCAAA TACAGTTAAG
    16261 TCAAGACAGG TTAATGATGG CTTCCAAGTT CAAATTCAAA CTCTCATCAT GGTATATCTC
    16321 CGCCTTATGC ATGGATGTTT AATATTCATG AAGATTAGTT ATGTTGAATC AAGTCAAGTT
    16381 ATGTCAATTT ACTTCGCCTG CATTCTAGCT TCCACTCTCT GACTTTCATG ACTCATGGTT
    16441 AGCTCTCCAC ATCATAGACG ATTGCGGCCA CCAACGCCTG TGCACTTCTT GTTTTCACAG
    16501 GTATAGATCG TTTAAATTAC TCCTAATTAA CAGGTATATC TGGCCACATT TTACCTTATC
    16561 ACACTTTGAA TTCCTCTCCG TCGAAATTAT TTGCTCCATC TAAAAGCGAT CAGCGGGTTG
    16621 GCGACTGGGA CGCTCCTCGA AAGTGGTACC GTCATCAGTG CGGGCAACAC CGAGACCCAG
    16681 ACATTCAGCA ATCTTATAGA ACACGTCAAC ATTGTTGTAA ACACCACCAA AATCAGCCTG
    16741 GCAAGGGCCC AGAGCAAAGA CAGGAACGTC GGTTAGTGAG TGGACACCAC TATACTCCAA
    16801 GGGTCCCAGT GTGCCATTGA GAAGTAGACC ATCAGGGGAA TCCTCGTCAT TGACGAAGAA
    16861 ATCCTTGATG CCCTCACGTT CCATGACAGG GTAGCGGGGA CCCTCAGAAT GTACGCGGTA
    16921 GTTCTCACGG CGATCAGGAA CACCGGCGGC ACCAGCTGCA ATGGCATACC GGGGCTCCCA
    16981 ATTCATGGGA AAATTCGGTC CAGTACCATA GCTGATGCCG GGGACAGGCT TGGTGTACTG
    17041 TGACTCGCCA GACTGGCCGT AGGTACCAAC GGCCTTGCGC TTGTCGCGCA TGTTTTCAGT
    17101 CTCGGCAATG TACTTGGTGT CAGCAGAGCC AAAGACATCA AAACCGTGAC CGTGGTCAGC
    17161 AGTGACAACG ATTTGGGTCT CTTCAAAGAT GCCAAGTTGT TTGAGCTGGT CGATAGCCTT
    17221 GCGAACAGTG TCATCAAGCT CCAGAAGGTC ACCCAGAGCA CGGTCATAGT CCAGGTTGTG
    17281 CATCTGCTTG TCGATCGAGG CAGCCTCAAC CATGAGAAAG AAGCCTTCGT TCTCACTCCT
    17341 AGCCTTCATA ATCTCAATGG CCTTGCTAGT CATGTCTTTG AGATCTGGGA CATCGAGAGC
    17401 AGAGCCGTCT TTTTCACGAG GGTGGTTTTT CATCTTGGCA AGGTTCTCGG TGTAAATTTT
    17461 GCGATCCAGC CAGACTGGAA TAGGGCCCTG GGAGAAGACA CCCACAGCAC GAGAGTCGGT
    17521 TGTCAACTCA TTCAAAGCAG CCTTGTCGTT CACAATAGTG TAGCCCTTGT CAGAGAAAGC
    17581 AGCATAGTAG TCCTTGCCCT GGTAGGACTT TTTGTTGGGA AAGAAGTATT CAGCACCACC
    17641 ACCAAGGTAG ACCTCGGGGC CACCATGGTT TGTCCAGGTG TAGTTGGTAA TACCGTTCAG
    17701 GGCCTGGTCA AGAAGCGCAC CATAGTGCAT ACGGGTGCGG GTGTGAGCAG TCAGGGCGGT
    17761 GGGGGTAGCA TCAGGGAGAT GGGCGGTAGA AACAGCGCCC CAGCGCATGC TAAGCAGACG
    17821 GGTAACGAGC TCCACAATGG TCTCAACCTT GGGATCATCG AATGCGTCAG CAGAAGAGTC
    17881 AGAGTAGACA CCCATAGAGT CCACGGTGGA CTTGTGGCCG CTGAACAATG AAGCTGCTGA
    17941 GTTGGCAGAG TCGGTCAAGT AAGAGTCAAC CGAATGGGTC ATCTGGTGGC CAAGCACGGG
    18001 GAAGGTATCC ATGGTCATAC GGGACTGGTA CTTTCCGTTG ATAGACTTGT GGCCTAGTAG
    18061 GCGGGCAGCA GTGATCTAGG GATGTGGTTA GTGATATACA GTATGTTCTG GAATAGGACA
    18121 GAAAGCTTAC CATGTTAGTA GTCATACCAT CGCCAATGAA AAGAACAACG TTCTTGGCCT
    18181 TGCGCTGGGT AGAAATCGGG CGCACGACCC AGTTGGCGAC CGTGGTCTCG CCGTTGTAGT
    18241 AAGTCAGAGT GACCTCGTAG CTTCCGGGCT CAGTGAGAGC GATGCGGCGG TAAATTCTCG
    18301 ACGCAACATT TACCATGCTC CTAGAGCCTG CATCTTCCGC AAACATATCC TCATACCAGC
    18361 CAAACTGCCA CTTTTCAATC TCAGGCTCCC GGACCTTGAA GAACTCAGTG ATGGGCTTAG
    18421 GATCTGCCAA CTTTACCGAT GGTGACAGTG AAGCCCTCAT CGGGGACGCC GTTGTTGAAG
    18481 GCCTCGGAGC CGTTCAGGGG AGCGTGAACC TCGACACGAA GATCGAAGTA CTGGCCAGGG
    18541 AGGAAGTCGG CCTGGTCAGG CGGTAGAACG CAGCCAAGTT TGGGGCAAGT ACCCAGACGC
    18601 TGGTACGTCT GCGCAGTCGC AAGAGAAGCC GAGGCCACGA GCGCAAGAGA AGTGAGCTTC
    18661 GTCATGACCA GGAAGTGAAG GATAAAGCCA AGAAGAGAAG CGCAAAACAA GACACAGTCA
    18721 ACAAATCCTC GGTGATTGGA GTCAAGATGA GTAGATGTGA GAGACTGATG AGATGGTGGA
    18781 TGTGAGTGAA AAGAAGAAAG TTAGAATCAA CACATGGGAA AAACACGTCT TAAGTACTGA
    18841 GAATGAGATG TAAGTGAGAT CGCGATGTCT GCCAGAAAGC AAAGCACGTA CCAAATGTTG
    18901 TAGGGTGGGT CATTGTTCCA TCGAAGTTTT GTTTATCTAC ACACCCACGT CTAGTCTCTT
    18961 AATACCTTAT CTTGGATTTT TATCTTTCTT TTGTCCTTTT GACTTCCTGT AGTGCGCCTT
    19021 TACCCTCGTT CTACTGATAT CTTGCTGGCA TTTGTTTTCG CTAGTAGGCC TATGATCTAC
    19081 ATTTCTGCAA GTAGCAAAAC TCTCAAGCAA AAGATTGCGT ATGGTAGTAC GCTGCTGAAG
    19141 TGACACATAG GTCTAGCGTG TAGTTTATCT ATATAACTAT TCTATACTCA GCACCAAGAC
    19201 CAAAGTCACG ATACATTTTC TGATGTCAAG TTCTCTCTAC ACTAGTATAG CGGTGTAGTC
    19261 GCGGTACATC TAAGACATTA TTACTTGATT TTGAACTTGG CTAGATAAAA ACGTCAAACT
    19321 CCACCATACC CAGACTCTTC TTGGCGTGGG GGTATAAGCT AGAATCAAGT GTGTAATATC
    19381 AATGGGCGAA GGGCGCGTGT ACATATGACT AGGCCATGAC AGCAATGAGC ACGAGGTATG
    19441 GGATCATGTT AGCAGCAAGT TTATTACAGT TAGAGTTGAG GCTGTAAGTC TCAGTACACA
    19501 AAGTCCCGAT GGGATTACCA CCGACCAGCG CTGCCATGGA TAGCCTACAT GATTTGCGGA
    19561 GATGGGAGCG GAAACACATT TCCCGACAGG GCGGGAATAT GACGGAGATG GTGTAGTTGT
    19621 CATTGTAGAA CTTTTAAGCT GCTAAACTTG TGGAGTAAAT CCCGCTTGGT AAATCATGCA
    19681 CGCCAGGCAG CAAAATAAAG TATTTTTCCC GGAAGAATGA GGGTCGAAAA GCCTCGGTAA
    19741 AAACCCGTTA TGGAGGAAAA GCAAGTCCCA AAATAACGGC CCAGCAACAT CGGTTTCACC
    19801 AAGACAAAGA TCCCTAAACC GGCAGTACAC CGAGCAAGGG TAGCTACTGA CCGTAGCCTT
    19861 GGCCCTTGCG AATACGGAGG CTAGATGTGT AATCGAGTTC AGCCCCCAAG CGGCAATAAG
    19921 AGGCCATCCT ACAAAACGAG ACTAGATATC CGCCTTGTCT ATGGGTTATG GATAGCTGAG
    19981 TATGTGATGG TTGACTAACA ATGTTGTGTA ACCTAAAGTT TTCGAAGATT CGACGAGTCA
    20041 GACCTTTTCT TTGCAGCTTC TGGATTGTTG CTTCCTTGGG CAACGTGCCA TGCTCATTAT
    20101 AAAGACGCAA TTATACACAA AAAACATGTG TTTTTCATGT TGTTGGTCAA ATGTATACAT
    20161 CCCAAATGCT CTCTTGTGCC CTTTTGGTTG CAAGTAACTA CAAGGCTGGT TACTTTTGCC
    20221 GTTTGCCGGT ATTTGCTCAT GTCCAAGGTC TCCATGCAAG TCATGGGCAC GCCTGGGCCA
    20281 TATCAGATCT TCCTTCACGC ATTTTAAGTG TCTTCCCGTC CGTATGGCGA CCATTCCCAC
    20341 AGCACTTTGT ATCGCCGGAC CACCAGGATC GCCAGATTCT TCCTGTATAA AAGCTGCGGT
    20401 ATAGCTTTGA CATGGCTGCC TAGCTGCAGT TAATGGTCCT AGCTCAAGGC CACCACGCCG
    20461 TCTCTGACAT ACTGGTCCAC AATAACGCAG CACGGTTTTC AGGGCAAAGG AAGGAGACCA
    20521 TCGCTACGTT AAGCTTGGAT GTTGTTGACG GCGCGGTTAA AATGGGTACA AGAGGCCGCA
    20581 GCTAACCGAG CCCTAGACCC ACAATTAAAT CGCACCATCG CGCATCAGAA AAAAAGTTCA
    20641 CTCGTTTGCA TGATTCGCTC TCATTGCGAG GTTGGATTTT ATTGAAATTA TCTTTTGCCG
    20701 AAAATAGATC CAGCAAGAAA CAACCAGTTA ACCCTAGCGA AGATTGAGGC CATGAACAAC
    20761 GTCGAACCAC TTGGAGAAGA ACAAATGATC TGTGGGTTTG GTCTAGTCGA TGGAAACATG
    20821 AGTGACTCTT AGTGCCCTCA GGAATGAAAA CAAGATTACG GTTTTTGCAT TGCTAGCCCT
    20881 AAGGTATTTC CCAAGGACAA CTTCATTATC TGGGAATGGC GTAACTAGGT CTCTGGGTTC
    20941 AAACAGCCTC ATGATTGGAG ATGAAAACAC GCAGGTTGTT GTTGAATGAA AAAAGAGACC
    21001 AGGTCATTTT AAAAGGGATG AGCAACCTTG CTCCTAGGGG CTCTATAGCC AAAAATACCG
    21061 CTGCTCAGAG TTTTGACTTG ACTAACTAAT AGGTAGTCAT GCTATCTATT GTAACATGTC
    21121 AGTCACTGGG ACAATACGGC TTTAATCCAC CTACCAGAAA AAAAAGAGAC TCACCAAAAA
    21181 GCGTAAGTGA GAGTAGGCTA CATGAAAAAC AATTATACAG CCGTCTGTAT TAACCATTCT
    21241 ACTCGCGAGA CGGGCCAAAA AACAACCCAT TCACTACACA GGGAGCCAAA AACAAACCCC
    21301 CCTTCCCCCC CAATTCTATC ACCTATCAAC ACCAGCCCTG GCCTACCTTT CGCGAGGTTA
    21361 CACAAAAAAG TCGCGATACA GCCAAAAAGA TGTCCCGAAG GAGGTTCGAA AGAATCCAGA
    21421 TGATCTGGAG CACTGGGAAT TGAGCCCAAT GCGGGGGTCG AACCCGCAAC CTTGAGATTA
    21481 AGAGTCTCAC GCTCTACCGA TTGAGCTAAC CGGGCGGGTG GATTGTTGAA ACTTTTTTAA
    21541 GCAAAAAGAA ACTATTAGGT GATAGTAAAC CCTAACCCTT GGGAACACGG CGTAAAAATA
    21601 AACAACAACA AAAAAAAAAA CCCTGGGAAT CGCCGTCATA TTGCTGCGAA ATAACAGTAG
    21661 GTAGACGTAA AAGAATAAAA TCAAATCAAA AAATTCCTGG GAAATCGACC TCCTTCGCTG
    21721 ACCGGGCCTG TCTTAGAGCT TCAGACAATG CAAAACCTTT TTTTCTGTTT TTCCGTTGTT
    21781 TCCTTCTCTT TGAGAGTCTG AAAGCTGGAA TGTTTTGAGT GAGGAGTTTG GCTGTGCTTG
    21841 GCGTCCACGG CTAACTTTCC AGCTGCCTGA ATATCGAACG CCGTACAGGG GTATGAGAAC
    21901 AATGATGGGG CGACTGTCCA TTCAACCCAC TCAAACACCA AGTCAGCTTG GCTATTCACT
    21961 CGACACAATA TCCGAGATAT CCATATTTTT TGATTGTTGT TAGAGCTTCC AACACTGTCT
    22021 GTCTAATTCT CTCATTCTGT ATGACGGGGA GTGGCACACA ATGTCAACGT CTTTGACAGC
    22081 GTTTTCTTAA AGAGGAAAAG GAAGCTAAAG CCAAGTACTT GCATGATATT GCTGAAGCTT
    22141 GGTGAGAGAA CTGTGGGCAA GAGACAACGC TAAGATTGTC TCTTTAATAG AGGCTGAAGC
    22201 TGAGGGAGGG TGGTTCGAAA GTATGAATGG GCTGGTTTCA CACGCATGAA CTGGTAAGAT
    22261 AGCCATTCAA CATTGAGATG CACCTACATC TAGCTTCAGC ACTATGGCAA TAAGGGAAGT
    22321 ATCTAATGCA CGGCAGGCTT TGAACGTGAG TGACAATGGG TAGCGAGAAG AAAACAATAT
    22381 GCAATGTGTG ACCGAGATGA AAGATGCCTC TAAGCCGACA AGACTGTCTG CCATATGTGG
    22441 TTCTCACATA CAAACTAGAT GAGAGTTCTC GCGATGAACC ACAAAGCTCT CACCCTGTAT
    22501 AAAATAGCTA TCCCATCCAC CGTGTCTCTG ATGCTTTCCC CTTCTTCTTC TGCACCGCAC
    22561 CGCACACTCA TCTATTACAT CTCTTTCTCG TTTCTTCAAA CACCAACCAA CCAACCCAAT
    22621 CTTTCAAAAT GGCCGCCATC AAGACCTCCG CCTCCTCCAA GTCCGCTAAC AAGGCTGGCA
    22681 CCTTTGCCGG TTGCTCAGTT CAGCGTTCTG GCACCTTTGC CGGTTGCTCG GTTCAGCGCT
    22741 CTGGGACTTT TGCTGGCTGC TCGGTGCAGC GTTCCGGCAC CTTTGCTGGT TGCTCGATCC
    22801 AGCGTTCTGG CACCTTTGCC GGCTGCAGCG TGATGTAAAC CACGACTGTA CGATCCTTGA
    22861 GATGTCTGCC AGTACTGAGG GTGATGCAGA TGGACTCGGT CTTGTAGTGA GTTTCTTGCC
    22921 TTTGTTATTT CTTCTTTTGT GTTTTGCTAA CAGCTGTTGT ATTAGTGAGA CTGGAATAGC
    22981 ATCAAGCCCT CTTTAAGTTT CTTTATTTTG GTCTCTCTTT TTTCTCTCGG CTCTGTTGAT
    23041 ATCTTTGGTA TCAGCTTGGA TGTCACATTT TCTGTTCTGA GCAGTATGAC CGACTAGTTG
    23101 GGAGGTCAAC TCTCTTCCAC TACGAGTCAC TGTAGGAACA GCTGCAGTTC TATCCAGGGG
    23161 ACTGGGCTTT CTCAAAACAA GGTCCACTGG GTGAGTAGCA GATATTCGAA TCAATATAAA
    23221 CACCATTTCA CAAAACTTCC AGGATAGTAC AAGTATTAAT TTGTGTGATG ATTTGAAAAT
    23281 GAAATGTGAA AGTCTTTGTC AAAATGTTTA CTGATGAGGG GCCTGATTTG AAAATCTTTA
    23341 TTTACCTGCC TACTCGCGAG GGACTCCTCG CATACGACGC AAAATCTCGC TCGCGGCTCG
    23401 CGGCTGCGCA AAATGATGAT CGGTTTGGAG CATCACTGAA TGGTGTTGTT GGCTTGTGTA
    23461 ACGTGAAACA CAGTGGAGCA AAAGGTCAAA AAACATACAA CACCGAGGAT TCGCATGTGG
    23521 TCACCCACCA TACTACTGGT TCGGCGCTCT GTGGCTTGAC TAAGGGGGAG CAGACGGGAC
    23581 CCCGTATTTT CCGCAGGCTA TGGTCGTATG TGATAGAAGG GGGTGACAAG ACGGACTATA
    23641 AGGGAAGAGC GCGGTCCGGG GCGACACCCC CGAATCACCC GGGGGTGCGG AACAGGGGGG
    23701 CATTCAACAT CCGCCCGGTC ACAAATTCAG CGTCACTGTC TCCTAGTGTT TTGGGTGGAA
    23761 GTCAAACATA GTCAAGTCCA AATCACATCG AGCGTTTATC CCTTTTTTTC CCCTGATTTT
    23821 CCGCCATTTC TCCTTATAAA TGTTGGTAGA TATCGGAATT GCAAAGTCAC GATCACCTAT
    23881 ACAAGAGTTT TGCCTCATCT AAATGACCAT CTGGATAGCA CCCCAGCTTG AACTACGAAG
    23941 TTACGTAGCA GCGCTCCATA TAACTACACT ACTTCTCGTG CTGCTAGTTC GTATAGTACT
    24001 GCAAGTAGCC CAGGGGCTAC ACAACAACAA GAGACAGATG AGCCACATGT TCACTCCCAT
    24061 CTAGGGGTGT TTCTACTGAT CCCAAGACTC CTTGGCTCTT CACGCTCTAG CCATTCTGGA
    24121 AGTTGTTTGT TTCCAAAGCT CATCGAAGTT GTGGTCATAT GACTCTATTC CTAATTTTGC
    24181 TCTTTGTATC TCATCCCACA TATCGAGTGC TGTCAACATA TGCCCGAGGG GTTGAGGAAG
    24241 CACTTCCTGA ATACCTTGAA CATGCGCCTT TCAAGGGTCT CTAAGTGTTT ATGGACTATG
    24301 AGGCTCTAAA GTCTCGGGAC CGCGTAGGTG GTCGCTGGTC TCAGACCTGA AGCTCTTTCG
    24361 CATGTTGCGA AAAGTAGGGA CACTACATCG TTGGGGGATG ACATTAGTAC ACTTGGGAAC
    24421 ACGCTTTCTT TTGGAACAGA ATTTGTGTTG TTTTGAAAAC ATGCCTATTT GCCGAACTGG
    24481 TGTCATAGTG CATTAGAACC GGTTGAATGG AGGTCAAGCC CTATGTGCTT ACTCACTTCA
    24541 TGATCTTGAG ATAGGTCATC CTATACCTTG ACACACTTCA GGGAACCGCT GTGGCGGGTC
    24601 CTATCATCGA ACTGAATGAG AGAAGATTAG ATGTGAATAA AAAATCATAT TAATATGTCA
    24661 CTGGCTCTGC AAGCGCTAAT AACAGCGATT CCCTTGAATT CAGCAATGAA GTTTACAATG
    24721 CGGAAAGCAG GACCTCTCCG ATAGGCTTCT GAGCCGCCAT CAAGCTCTCT TACTGCGGAG
    24781 AGCAAATCCA GGGAATGGGT AGTCCCGTAC TCTCCGCCAT CTGAGCGCCG TTCCCATAGT
    24841 TGCATGCCAA TCATACCCAA TCTATACTCT GAGACATGTG TACACAAAAG CACGGAAGAA
    24901 GATGACTCCC AAATCATAGG TAGCTACCAA AGAAAAGTCA TCCTGTTCCA CCAAGAATCC
    24961 AACACTGGCA TAACGTCACT TCGGCAATGA CAAGACTGAG GTACACGTAC ACTTATTAGA
    25021 GGAGCATCCA TGTTTCTCTG GTGTTCATTC CAACTAGAGC TGTTGATCTT TTCTTTGTTG
    25081 CCGGTGTTCC TCGTCCTTAT TATCTGACGA CTCCCGACTT TAGTTAACCC AAAGTTCTCT
    25141 CCGCGACAGA AGATCCAATG ATTCAATAGA AATAACCTCT CCTAAGTCTG AGCTATCAGA
    25201 AAAGTCATGT CCTCTCTTGA GAACACTTTC AATGTTACCA AATCTAGAAC TCACGTTATT
    25261 GTTTCTAGAA AATTACACCC AACCACAGAT CGAGCCTATA ACAATCGTTC TTTCAAGAGA
    25321 AAGCGGTAAA AGAGAGTCTT GGTTATTATG TATATTTTAC ACCATCCGTA GGAAAACGGC
    25381 CTGCCGTTTC TCTTTGTGAT GAAAACTCAG AATTGAAAAT GGAACCAAAC TCCGACATGG
    25441 AAAACATCAC TCATGGTCTT GGCCTCATGC TCGCTCACCC TTACCTGCAG TCAACTCGTT
    25501 CTTTGTTAGT TGAGCTTTTG TAGATATCCC TGGGCTATCA GGCGCTCGAC ATCGCCTTGG
    25561 CGTACATTCA GCTGACTGTT CTTTGTCAAC GTGATTGGCC TAGAAGAGGG TGTCAGTGAA
    25621 TGATCATAAC TGAGTTCCAA CATCTTGAGA CCCCAAGATC AACTCCGCTA GCACCATCAA
    25681 CTTACCCATA TTCTGTCTCA ATCTCGCCAG CGTCTTTCAA CACTCGTACG TCAATAAATA
    25741 GATCCCTCGG TGGCTCCAAC GTACCCGTCA GGTCGATATC CGTCCACTGG CCCTTGTACG
    25801 CTGCAAGCAA GTCGCTATAC TGGCGCACAT ACTCCTCCTC CTGCGGGCTC AGATTGCTCT
    25861 TGACCTCGCC AGCCGCCGCT CCGCCAGCCG TAGCCCCCGC CGCCGTCGCG CCAGACCCAG
    25921 CCGCTGACAG ATCCGCGATA TCGTAGCCCT TCCAAACCAG CTCCTCGAGC TTGTCGCCGC
    25981 GCGTGCGGTG GTAGGCAAGC AGACAGCGCT TGTTCCGGCG CATGGCCATG TAGTTGACAA
    26041 GCAGGGCGGT GGCGATGGCC GAGTCGCGCA TCGGATCGAA GGAGCCCTGG AACGGCGCCA
    26101 GCGTCGTCTG CACGTCGCGG TTCAGGTCGC GGATCTCGCG TGTTACGTCG CGTACTAGCT
    26161 CCGTCTGATA TGTCGGTAGG TGCACGAGGT TCTGCGTTCG TTTGGCATGT TGCACCTGTT
    26221 GGTCGCGGCG GGCTTGCGCA GCGGCGCGCG CGGATGGGTT AGCGAGGGGG GCACACAACA
    26281 ATAGGTGCAG ACGCGTGAAA CAGAAAGAAG ACACGCCGAC CGCCAGTGGG AGCTCACTAG
    26341 TTTGTTGCCG TTATCGCCGT ACATTGCGAA GTTTGCAGTC AATACGCAGG AAACAAGTAT
    26401 AAAGGAAGAG AGGCGGTGAC AATGACTCGC AATGTAGTCT GCAGCAATTG CACGAACGCC
    26461 ACAGGCCTTT AGTCTCTCAA CAGATTTAGC CCACAAGCAG GACGTTTCTA GTAATACAGC
    26521 AACTAGGTGT TCAATTATTT TCCTCTTGTC AACGGCGCGT TTCTTTTCGG GTTCCCATTC
    26581 TCGTCGAGCC TTTCTGAAGC TACAAAACAA TGGTTGGACC TGCCCCGCCA AACGAGTAAC
    26641 GGTAGTGCAG GTAAAAATAC TTGTACTGAT GGGGCACAAG TATTTATACA TACATTCAGA
    26701 CGAACGTCAC TACCCTTGGC ATCACCCAAC CACTAACACT GTTGTCTATT CGTCTATTCA
    26761 TCATCTGTCT TTTTTACTCA TGTATTCTGT ATTTTTTTGT TCATCTTACA TCCTCAGCCT
    26821 TTCTATAGCA GAGACATGTC GCTTAGTTAA TGTCTTCTTG AACAGGCCTA TACGCACACC
    26881 ATCTAAACCA ACGTTATTTT GGCTAATTTT CCCCATAGAA AGCAGAGAAT AGGCAATCCA
    26941 TACTTTTCAA TGGTAGTAAA CCATGGCCAG TCATATACGG TTCGATGGCA GTGGTAGAGA
    27001 AATTCGAAGC CTTATTTAGA TGGCCCTATC CCGTGGGCTG CTTCATGCAA ACGTCAAACA
    27061 TAATGCAAAA AGCCAAATCC GAATTCCATA GACCAATGCT GATGTGTTCA AGGAGAAATA
    27121 AGTTCTTTTT TTTGTCAACC AAGCGCCGTC CTACCCACCA TATGATCGCC GCCACATGTC
    27181 GTTAAACCGA GAAAGACAGG TTGGAACTTA AGCCTGTGGA GAAATAAAAT GTTAGTATGA
    27241 GGTTGTGTAG CGAAGTTTCC CAAGTTCTAG ATCATGAATG GTGTTCAAGA TCAGGATACC
    27301 TGGGTGGTAA GTATGGTATA AAACGCACCT TGACAGCGAA AGTGCGCTGG GGGAAGTGGG
    27361 TTCTCCGCTT CTGGACCTTG GCCAGAGTGG AGGAAGCCTC GTGCTTTGTT AACCGGCGGC
    27421 GGATGGCACG GGTCTGCTTG GCACGGAGGT CAAGAGGAGC GTACTTCTTG CCCTTGTAGA
    27481 AGAGGCGGAG CTGGGCACGT TGCTTAGCGT TGACAACAGT CAGGACACGG GCAATGGACT
    27541 TGCGCAGGTC GTGGCTATAA AATCAATGTT AGTAAACCTG AATTGCATGG GTTCGTCGTT
    27601 CAAAAGTGTA TGGCTGATAC AATAGATTGG AAGGCAATTA TCGAATCGCT GGGAATAAAA
    27661 CACGCTGTTT TTCAAGGCCA GTCAAAGCCC ATCACAGCAC TTTTGCGGGC AGGGGTCGGT
    27721 GAAGAGTAGA TTTTTTGCAG TTGGAAAATA CGCACATCTT GTTCAGCTTG CTGCCTGAGG
    27781 AGACAACCTT CTGAATGCGA AGCTGGCCGA GCTCAGTCTT CAGCTCACCG AGCTGCTTCG
    27841 TGAGGTCCTC CTTCTTCTTG TTCCAGAGCT GGCCGGTCTT AACCTTTCCC GTCGACTAAA
    27901 TTTCGAGAAG ACGACGTCAG TATTTCGTCT TGGCATCGTT GATTCGCAGA GCATTTCGTC
    27961 CATCATCTGG GTTGGTGTCT TTGAGTTAAC TTGTTGATGA GGGTAGTCAT TTCGGCATGT
    28021 GTGTATATCA GGTAGCGAGA AAATGTTTTG TTGAGAGGCG CGTGATCGGG TAGAACATTG
    28081 GGTTGTCGTC GGCTGTATGG GTGTCATCAC GGATATGTCG TTCGGAAATC GATGATGTTG
    28141 TCGAAATGTA ATTCCTCCTG GTGATTCAAA TCACTTCATC TTCAACTCAC CATTTTGAGA
    28201 TATTTCGGCG TCTGGCGTCG GATTAAAGAT TCGTACTTGT GAGGGTATAA TTGAATCAAC
    28261 GGCAGAGGCG CTGAACTCTA TGTTGCAAAG AAAACCAGAT CTTGGTGTCC AATAGGCTCC
    28321 ACTTTTTGGT AGCACAGCAA AATTTGGCAA AAGCCCTAAT ATGATTTCTG TGCGAAAGAC
    28381 GGTCGGAAAA TTGACGGCAC AAAATCCCAT TCCTATCGAT AAATGGTGGA GACGACTAAT
    28441 TGATAAGATA TTTTTTGCAC GTGACTATAT TTGAAGCCTG CATTCTAGGG ATAGGTAGCA
    28501 GTGGGTCTGC CTGTTACATA CTATTGGCTA TAACTAAGCC GGCTGACATA ATATAATAAC
    28561 AGGGGTTGTC TAGAGCTTGA GACCTATATG GGATATCTGG AGTCTTGGGG AAACACACGT
    28621 CATTGAGTTG AGGGTTAGAA GCATCGACCT AATCACGCAT AAGTACCCGC CTACTAATAA
    28681 TGGCATCATC CGGCAACAGT GGCTGGGCCC AGCTTCGCCA GCAAGCTCGA ACTCTCGAGA
    28741 GTCAGGTATG ACAATGTGCT CTAGGGCTGG GACTAGCCTT GATATCTTTG AAGCTACCAG
    28801 AAGCCAGGCT AATGTGAGAC GAAACAATGT AGACCGAAAC GGCATTCCAC ACATATTCGC
    28861 AATATGCTCA CGTCCCGAAC ATCCCCGCGA AACCAACGAG CGAGGAGCGG GCAACAGAGG
    28921 ACAAACTGAA AGACTTGCTG GAAAAGGTAG CACCCTAGCC ATCTTCTGCC AGAACCTTGC
    28981 TCCTCTGATC ATACTGACAA GCTCCTGACT GTCCTCAGCG CGAAAACGTG ATTGGCCAAC
    29041 TTGGCCGCCT CCTTGATTCC GATCCGACCC TTACATCATC AGCGCTGAAG CAGAACAATC
    29101 TGCAGCTCCT TCGCGATAAG CTGTCCGACC ACAAGCGCGA CCTTGGCCGC CTGCGCACGG
    29161 CGCTGCAACA AGCCCGCGAT CGCGCCAACC TACTCTCCAA CGTGCGCGAT GACATTGACC
    29221 AGTACCGCGC AAACAACCCG GAGGCCGCCG AAGCGGACTA CATGCTGGAC GAGCGCAACC
    29281 GCATCGACAA CAGCCATAAC ATGGCAGACA GTGTGCTAAG CCAGGCGTAT GCGGTCCGCG
    29341 ATGACTTTGT CATCCAGAGC CAGACGCTTC AGAATATCGG CCGGCGTATC ACGCATGCTG
    29401 CCAGCCAGGT GCCTGGATTA AACCAGCTTA TGGCCCAAAT ATCAGCGCGC AAGCGGAGAG
    29461 ACAGCATCAT CATGGGCTCC TTCATTGCAT TTTGTTTCCT CATGTTCTGG TGGTTCTCAT
    29521 AGACTGCAGA ATATGCCATC CCGCTCTGTG CTATCTTTGC TTTACAGTCT TTGTTACCTA
    29581 AGCTAGGCTT GGTGTGGCGT TTTTGGGAAA GCCTGTTTTT GTTTGTTCTG TTTGTGCATT
    29641 TCCTTGTTCT CTTATATCGC CCTATTACCA CATGTTTATC AAGCGAAGAA CCGCAGCATC
    29701 ATATAATCTA TAGCCTACAT CTTGTTACAA CGTCTATTAT ACATGGCCCT TGGTCCAGGG
    29761 CGAGTAAGTT TCCAGTGACT TTGCAGACCC TGTAGTCCAA GCAAAGATCA GTTCACACCT
    29821 TTTAGTTCTT CTTGTTGCCC CTGCTAGAAT TCTTCTTCGC AGCAAGTTCA GCCTTTTCGG
    29881 TCTTAAGTTC ATCAATCACG CGCTGTAAAC CCTTGACCAA ACTCTCGCTT TCAACTGGAT
    29941 GCGGGGGACC ACTTCCAGCC CAGCGGATAC GACAGTGCTG GTCCACCAGA TAAATGTAGC
    30001 CAACTTTGCT GTTAAGGTAG CCAATGTGTT CCCGGATGCT GTCAGTGATT CCCTTCTTGA
    30061 TGATAAAGTA TTTGTCCCAG TCTTGTTCGG CAAAGCCTCT GCGAATCGAG CTCATGAAAA
    30121 GCTTGATCAT CCATGCCTTG ACCGAATTTT CCTCGACATT ACAACGCACA ATTTGCGCCT
    30181 CGGGATTGTT CTTGAGGATT TCAGCCAATT CAGGGTTTTT AACGGAGTTC ACCCATGCAT
    30241 CGATCTGGGT TTCGGCCCAT CTACCACTCA GCATGGTGAC GATGGAGGCT TTGCCAGTGA
    30301 GTACCGGCGT AGTATCTCTT TCAAGGCCAG CCTTCTCAAG AGTCACACCG TGAAGGTTTG
    30361 GGAAGTACAG AGACTTGTCA GCTTTAAAGA TGCGGATAGG TCCAATAAAG GACTTGCCAT
    30421 CGTGCATTTT GATGTTGTCC CAGTCACGGA AGTAAGGGCG CGAGATTTTA GTTTTCCTAT
    30481 AAATATGTGA TTAGTATGTT CACTTTGTCG AATGGGCCAA AAAAGCAGCA CATACAGTTC
    30541 TTCTCTGCGC GCCAAATGCT TATCCCAATC CGTCAGGTCC TGACGCTTCT GCATCAACGA
    30601 CCGAGTGTCG ACTCCAGTGT TCTGGCCTGC CCGGGGAGGC GCCAGCATGC CAATTGGTCG
    30661 CGGAAGAGGC TGAGGCGTGA AGTCTTCGAC CTTCATACCG TAAGATCGTG GAGCCTGGAT
    30721 CACAGGCGGT TCCTGGGTTG CCGCCGGGGT TGGTTTCACA ACCACATTGG GCTTGGGTGA
    30781 TTCTTGCTGT GTGAGTTGAG CCGGGCTCGT AGTGAACGTA GCTGCCCCAT AGCGCTTGAC
    30841 AGCGTTTGAC AGAAAGTGTT TTGATGCTAT TTGAACAGAC AT
//
LOCUS       Ce.cacaofunesta_A_pheromone     21387 bp    DNA     linear   PLN 16-NOV-2017
DEFINITION  Ceratocystis cacaofunesta strain C1593 scaffold116, whole genome
            shotgun sequence.
ACCESSION   PEJQ01000112 PEJQ01000000
VERSION     PEJQ01000112.1
KEYWORDS    WGS.
SOURCE      Ceratocystis cacaofunesta (unknown)
  ORGANISM  Ceratocystis cacaofunesta
            Eukaryota; Fungi; Dikarya; Ascomycota; Pezizomycotina;
            Sordariomycetes; Hypocreomycetidae; Microascales;
            Ceratocystidaceae; Ceratocystis.
REFERENCE   1  (bases 1 to 34915)
  AUTHORS   Molano,E.P., Cabrera,O.G., Jose,J., do Nascimento,L.C.,
            Carazzolle,M.F., Teixeira,P.J., Alvarez,J.C., Tiburcio,R.A.,
            Tokimatu Filho,P.M., de Lima,G.M., Guido,R.V., Correa,T.L.,
            Leme,A.F., Mieczkowski,P. and Pereira,G.A.
  TITLE     Ceratocystis cacaofunesta genome analysis reveals a large expansion
            of extracellular phosphatidylinositol-specific phospholipase-C
            genes (PI-PLC)
  JOURNAL   BMC Genomics 19 (1), 58 (2018)
   PUBMED   29343217
   REMARK   Publication Status: Online-Only
REFERENCE   2  (bases 1 to 34915)
  AUTHORS   Molano,E.P.L., Cabrera,O.G., Jose,J., Nascimento,L.C.,
            Carazzolle,M.F., Alvarez,J.C., Tiburcio,R.A., Tokimatu,P.M.,
            Lima,G.M.A., Guido,R.V.C., Teixeira,P.J.P.L., Correa,T.L.R.,
            Leme,A.F.P., Mieczkowski,P. and Pereira,G.A.G.
  TITLE     Direct Submission
  JOURNAL   Submitted (28-OCT-2017) Department of Genetics, Evolution and
            Bioagents, Institute of Biology, University of Campinas, Campinas,
            Sao Paulo 13083970, Brazil
COMMENT     ##Genome-Assembly-Data-START
            ##Assembly Date          :: OCT-2016
            Assembly Method        :: Velvet v. 1.1.01
            Expected Final Version :: yes
            Genome Coverage        :: 369.0x
            Sequencing Technology  :: Illumina HiSeq
            ##Genome-Assembly-Data-END##
FEATURES             Location/Qualifiers
     source          complement(1..21387)
                     /organism="Ceratocystis cacaofunesta"
                     /mol_type="genomic DNA"
                     /submitter_seqid="scaffold116"
                     /strain="C1593"
                     /host="Theobroma cacao"
                     /db_xref="taxon:386457"
                     /country="Brazil: Urucuca/Bahia"
                     /collection_date="Oct-2010"
     Transcript      2487..4926
                     /score="0.2"
                     /source="AUGUSTUS"
                     /g7.t1
     CDS             join(2487..4367,4417..4926)
                     /source="AUGUSTUS"
                     /transcript_id="g7.t1"
                     /gene_id="g7"
                     /score="0.71"
                     /score="0.26"
                     /frame="[complement(29990..29992): 0,
                     complement(29993..30499): 0, complement(30549..32429): 0]"
                     /label="Hypothetical 8"
     gene            2487..4926
                     /score="0.2"
                     /source="AUGUSTUS"
                     /g7
     Initial         2487..4367
                     /score="0.26"
                     /frame="0"
                     /source="AUGUSTUS"
                     /transcript_id="g7.t1"
                     /gene_id="g7"
     intron          4368..4416
                     /score="0.9"
                     /source="AUGUSTUS"
                     /transcript_id="g7.t1"
                     /gene_id="g7"
     Terminal        4417..4926
                     /score="0.71"
                     /frame="0"
                     /source="AUGUSTUS"
                     /transcript_id="g7.t1"
                     /gene_id="g7"
     Transcript      complement(6754..8503)
                     /score="0.21"
                     /source="AUGUSTUS"
                     /g6.t1
     CDS             complement(join(6754..7005,7110..7801,8002..8143,8228..8503))
                     /score="0.51"
                     /score="0.59"
                     /score="0.97"
                     /score="0.88"
                     /source="AUGUSTUS"
                     /transcript_id="g6.t1"
                     /gene_id="g6"
                     /frame="[26413..26688: 0, 26773..26914: 0, 27115..27806:
                     2, 27911..28159: 0, 28160..28162: 0]"
                     /label="Diatom spindle kinesin-1"
     gene            complement(6754..8503)
                     /score="0.21"
                     /source="AUGUSTUS"
                     /g6
     Terminal        complement(6754..7005)
                     /score="0.88"
                     /frame="0"
                     /source="AUGUSTUS"
                     /transcript_id="g6.t1"
                     /gene_id="g6"
     intron          complement(7006..7109)
                     /score="0.98"
                     /source="AUGUSTUS"
                     /transcript_id="g6.t1"
                     /gene_id="g6"
     Internal        complement(7110..7801)
                     /score="0.97"
                     /frame="2"
                     /source="AUGUSTUS"
                     /transcript_id="g6.t1"
                     /gene_id="g6"
     intron          complement(7802..8001)
                     /score="0.53"
                     /source="AUGUSTUS"
                     /transcript_id="g6.t1"
                     /gene_id="g6"
     Internal        complement(8002..8143)
                     /score="0.59"
                     /frame="0"
                     /source="AUGUSTUS"
                     /transcript_id="g6.t1"
                     /gene_id="g6"
     intron          complement(8144..8227)
                     /score="0.89"
                     /source="AUGUSTUS"
                     /transcript_id="g6.t1"
                     /gene_id="g6"
     Initial         complement(8228..8503)
                     /score="0.51"
                     /frame="0"
                     /source="AUGUSTUS"
                     /transcript_id="g6.t1"
                     /gene_id="g6"
     CDS             11354..11434
                     /label="A pheromone"
     gene            11354..11434
     Transcript      complement(12836..13222)
                     /score="0.75"
                     /source="AUGUSTUS"
                     /g5.t1
     CDS             complement(12836..13222)
                     /score="0.75"
                     /source="AUGUSTUS"
                     /transcript_id="g5.t1"
                     /gene_id="g5"
                     /frame="[21694..22077: 0, 22078..22080: 0]"
                     /label="Hypothetical 9"
     gene            complement(12836..13222)
                     /score="0.75"
                     /source="AUGUSTUS"
                     /g5
     Single          complement(12836..13222)
                     /score="0.75"
                     /frame="0"
                     /source="AUGUSTUS"
                     /transcript_id="g5.t1"
                     /gene_id="g5"
     Transcript      complement(13932..16502)
                     /score="0.69"
                     /source="AUGUSTUS"
                     /g4.t1
     CDS             complement(13932..16502)
                     /score="0.69"
                     /source="AUGUSTUS"
                     /transcript_id="g4.t1"
                     /gene_id="g4"
                     /frame="[18414..20981: 0, 20982..20984: 0]"
                     /label="Hypothetical 10"
     gene            complement(13932..16502)
                     /score="0.69"
                     /source="AUGUSTUS"
                     /g4
     Single          complement(13932..16502)
                     /score="0.69"
                     /frame="0"
                     /source="AUGUSTUS"
                     /transcript_id="g4.t1"
                     /gene_id="g4"
     Transcript      19597..21387
                     /score="0.93"
                     /source="AUGUSTUS"
                     /g3.t1
     CDS             19597..21387
                     /source="AUGUSTUS"
                     /transcript_id="g3.t1"
                     /gene_id="g3"
                     /score="0.93"
                     /frame="[complement(13529..13531): 0,
                     complement(13532..15319): 0]"
                     /label="Hypothetical 8"
     gene            19597..21387
                     /score="0.93"
                     /source="AUGUSTUS"
                     /g3
     Single          19597..21387
                     /score="0.93"
                     /frame="0"
                     /source="AUGUSTUS"
                     /transcript_id="g3.t1"
                     /gene_id="g3"
ORIGIN
        1 GGATCTGGCG GTCACGTGAT GGTAATGGCC TCTGCGCCAC TCATGTCCGT TGCTGCCGCC
       61 ACGCGACAAT TTTCACATAA TGTTGGTCAA TAATAAGCGA ATGCACCAAC CATGTGAACG
      121 CACCAAAAAT ATCAACCCTC AAGACAAAAC AGACCATAAA AACACAACAA AACATCTAAT
      181 CAATTGAAAC TAAGTGTTAT GCTCTTCTGT AGACACTGTA GCAGCTTTTT GACGAGTTCT
      241 TGAATTATGA CCAGCCTTAC CACAAGTTCC ACACTGCCTT ACCCTCGCTA GTCCTGACCT
      301 TCCCTGACCA CCACTTCAGG ATAATTCTGC CATCACCTGT GCATCAATGT CTTCATCTAT
      361 AGTGATCTCC CCTCTATTGT GTAGCTTAGT TCTTTTTGTT CTATGACACC TGCTAAGGGT
      421 CTCATTTGCC TGTTGAAGGA TCTGGACCTC AGACTTCAAC AAGCTGTTCT GGCACATTGT
      481 TGTGTTCATT CCTTTTGAAA ATGACTTAAG TGCCTGGATA ATTGATGTTG GGGAGCTGCT
      541 TTGATGCCTT CTAACTCGCT TTTCAAGATA TTCAGATTGA GAATTGGCTT CTAGCACTGT
      601 CTTTGGCGTC TTAGAAACCC AAGGGTCAGG GAGGCTGGCC TCCTCCCCAG TCAGTGTTGG
      661 AGTCTGTAGC TGCACGTCAA GCTTAGATAT CACACTTTCT GGATCTAAAG GAATGATTCC
      721 AGCGCCTCTA AAACCCCCCT TGATATTGCT TTCCATCATA GCTGCTTGGT GGGCAGCATA
      781 AAAAGCCAGA AAGAAATCAG TCTTGGAAAC ATGGGTTATT GAGCAACTGA TTAGATGCTC
      841 AATTTCTCAA CCATTGGCCT TCTTCAGTGG CCCAAAGCAC CTGACATCAA GAGGCTGAAG
      901 TAGGTGAGAG GAATGAGCTG GCATACAAAG TGTGATGATG TGGTTCTCTT CACAATATTT
      961 CTCAAAATCG ACTGAGTGGT GGCTTTGATG CCCATCAACG ATAAGAAGCT GATAGCGACT
     1021 GTTTGATCAG GCTCTTGTAT GGTGATTGAA GTGCTTGAGC CACTTAAGAC CTGTATCATT
     1081 GTCAGTCCAC CCATTTTGAG TCGTGGCAAT AGCCCAATCC CCTGGCAGGT TACTTTCTTG
     1141 GTACCAGCTG GAGAGGTGAT ATTGGCCTGC AACCATGATG AATGGTGCGA CTGCCCAGCC
     1201 TTCAGCATTA ATTGCCTGAA TACCTGTGAC CCATTCCCAG TTTCCAGGCT ACCATGATTT
     1261 CGCCTTTCCA CGCCTTTCTG CACCTGTGAC GACAATTCCA CTTGCAATGA CACCCATCAT
     1321 AAAGCCAGTC TCATCAAAGT TGTAGACATC AGTGAGGCTG ATATCATATT TTACAATTGT
     1381 ATTCTCCACA AGTGTGAACC AACTGTGAAT AATAGCTAGG TCTTTGCATT TGGCCCTCTT
     1441 GTAGTCGTAT CTATGATTAA AACGCGCCTT GAGGTCTGGC TGTCACTTGA CAAAGTTGGA
     1501 AGCCCAGCAC TTGCCAGTGC GTGACGCGTC GCGGTCAGCG AGCAGTTAGT TGGCCATTTC
     1561 TTCAACACCA CGTAGTTGCG GGGGATACCC TCGCGAATCC AAGTCAAGAA TGAACTTGAC
     1621 AATGACCTGC TCTTCTAGAT CGGATAGTCT GCGTAAGTTG GGGATGGTAT TGCGTCGACA
     1681 TTGAATTCCA TTCTGTCGGC GATAAAGGGC ATGATAATCC ACCTGGTATA ATGTAGTGGC
     1741 AGGTCGGAGA CCTAATTCTG GGTTAGTTTG AAGGGCCCGA AGAGCGAGAC CAATATTAGC
     1801 CTCATTTTTT GGTGGTGCCA TGTTTTTTGG TGGACAAATA GTCGATTTGT CAGAACAATC
     1861 TACTGAATTC AGATTTTATC ACTTGAGAAG TCACTCGTGA TCCTATACAA CCACACATGG
     1921 AACTGTGCTG GTATACAGAT TGATCATTAT GGTGAAGCTT ACTTTCTATT CTTTCTCTAA
     1981 GGTGTTAAGT TCTTCCATCA TGGACAACTA AGCTGAAGCA TTTAGGCTTG GGTTTACCTA
     2041 GGGTTAACCT GACTGAAGGT AAATTCCCCA CAATACCCAT CCTTCATGTA GTTCATCCAA
     2101 CATTTCATCC AACAGAAACA AAGGAGTAGC CAAGCTTTTC ATGAACTTTA CATAAAAAAA
     2161 TAAGGACTAA TTTCTACTGT TGGGAAAACA TCCATGAGTG CCCTGGAGAA GGTTTAGGAA
     2221 AAATAGATAA GACAAGGTTC TTATCTGTGG AAAGGAGACA AGGATAAATA GAGTGTGGGG
     2281 TAAATGAACT TTTTACATAA GTATGTCACG TGATATAGGG TTATGACATG GATTCTCAGC
     2341 ACCTAGGTGT CAAATGTCAA CAGTAACCTC TTTGCTACTC ATGTCTATTG CTAACACTAT
     2401 GCAACATTAA TGCTCTTCTT CAACAGTTAA ATATTGTTCT TTCATCACGA CCTTTGCTTT
     2461 AAAAACGAAA TAATTGGCGC TACAAAATGG AAAATTTAGA TTTGACGAAT ATAGAAGCAT
     2521 TGAAGGCTGC ACTTGTGGAA GCAAAGGCTC TTATCGATGA AAAAGACTCA AAGCTTGTGG
     2581 CGGCAAACGC TCGTGCCGAT GCTGAAAAGA AGCGTGCCGA TGAAAAAGAC TCAAAGCTTG
     2641 TGGCGGCAAA CGCTCGTGCC GATGCCGAAA AGAAGCGTGC CGATGCCGCC ACGGCTAAGC
     2701 AGTCCCTCCA CGCACACATT TACCACCTCT ACGCGCACTG CTTTCAAACT CTCAGAGTAC
     2761 AGCAAAAAGG CCCGGAAACC ACTGCCGCAA GCTCAACATC TGTTCTTGGT CGCACCTGTC
     2821 CTAGGAAGCT GCTGCCATGG AACGAGTTTC CAGAGCTTCA CCAGCAAAAG TTCACTGATC
     2881 TTTCTAATGC CTTTGGTGAT AAGCTATTGC TTCCGCCACT TTCACATGCC TCTGCGGTGC
     2941 AAGGGATGGC TCAAGAAGTG TCACATGCCA GTGAAATTGA ATCTTCACTG TTCTGTTCCT
     3001 TGGTTATTGA ATTTCCTGTT GCCAAAATCG CTAGTACCTG GCGTCAGATC GTTTCCGAAG
     3061 AAGTGGAGAA AGTTGAATTC CACCCAAACA CAGCATATAT CAAGAAGATT TGCGAACAGG
     3121 TCCATGAGTA CAACATGCAG GGCTCAGATG ATGAGAACTC AGCAGACGAA TTTTTGGATC
     3181 TTTCCAGTAT TAGAGCTGAT ATTCCAGAGC CAGTGACTGT CGTATCTGCC TTTGCCTCGC
     3241 GTGGTCGTAG ACCCTCTCTA GATATCTCGA ATGCGGGACG TAATCTCAAG CGGCCTGCCA
     3301 CCTCACCTCC AGATCCTGAT AGAACGCAGC CAATCAAAAT GCGGTCCCCC GAGCGCAGAA
     3361 TCAATCCAGA TGGTACATTT CTGAGAAGAG TGAATGAATC ACCAAACGTG AAAAACCTTC
     3421 TAGTTATCGA ACACAAGCCC GCACATGTAT TCACCCCAGA TTTACTCTGT TCTGTGTTGA
     3481 AGGATATTGT TGATTCAGGG AGCAGAATAT TTACTGAATC AATAGATCCT GGAGCAAGCT
     3541 CACCAGCGTC TGGCAAGATT GAGAACCTGA AAAACCAAGA GCACCCGCCT AAATCCCAAC
     3601 TGGTGGCAAA GGCTTTAGTA CAGACGTACA ATTATATGGT TACTCTTGGC CTTTCATATG
     3661 GCTATCTCTC AACTGGTCAA GCTACCATTT TGCTTCACAT CAACTACAAA GAGCCATCAG
     3721 AGCTTTATTT TCATCTGTGT GTTCATCAAA AAGATGTCAG TGATATCCCA CGTCATGGCC
     3781 TAGATGATTC ACCAGCTCAG GACAGTGAGA TATCTTCAGC ACTAGAGAAT GGTATCAAAA
     3841 ACACCCCATA CGCTATGGTT ATGACAATGA TTCAGCTGGC TTTTAATTCT ACAAATCTTT
     3901 CAGTACAACA AATTGCAAGT ATACAGAATA GACTTCCTCG ATTCCATGGG TCTAAAAAGC
     3961 CACCATCTGA TCCATCGTCT GGTTCTGGCA AAGGGAATGA AAGTGGAAAT ACTGGTTCGT
     4021 CTTCACTACG AAACCCATAT CCACAATTCC CACCACCTGA TGGCAGGTCA TCAAGCCAAC
     4081 ATGAGCATGA CCCTTCCAAG AAGAAGCAGG CAGTACATGT CGATTCATAT GACAATTCCA
     4141 GCACATGTCG ACTTCCTCGA CCTGAGTACT GCTCACAGCG ATGTCTCTTA GGTCTGGCCA
     4201 ATGGAGGTTA TCTTGACCAA TCATGTCCAA ATGTCGATCT TCACTGCAAG GAGCCTAGTT
     4261 CTGAGTCCTC TTCTGCCTCT GTCCATAAGA AGCACCAAAT TTCACTGTCC CAGCTTGTTG
     4321 ATATTGTCAA GGCCCAGCTC GACACCAACC TGGACTCTGA TTGTGAAGTA CAACCCAATA
     4381 AGTCTGGTCT ACTTGGGATT CTTGTGAAGC TCACAGCTTA TCCATCTTGT GAAGCTCACA
     4441 GCTCATCCAT ATGGCTACAC GTTTGTTGGC AAAGGCATGT TGAACCTTGC CTTACCATTC
     4501 ATCCGGCATG AATTGAAGGT GTATGATCAA CTAAGACCCG TACAAGGTGA AGTTGTTCCA
     4561 GTCTGTCTTG GCCATGTGTC AATGCAACAG ACACTCAATT ATGGGTTCCA GCCTATTAGG
     4621 CAAATGCTCT TGCTATCATA TGCAGGTGAA CCAGTCATGG AAATGGACTA TGGTGTTGTT
     4681 AACAATCTCG AATCCAGGCT TCTGGCGCTT GGAGTTGTTC ACGGCGATGT GCGTGAGGCG
     4741 AATGTGACGC ATGATGCTCA GTCTGGGCGC ACTATGTTGA TTGATTTTCA TCGATCCCAG
     4801 ATTATCAAAT GTCCTCCTGA CTCTTGGCGT ATTGGATACT ATGAAGATGC AGCTGTTCAA
     4861 AAGACCAATA GTGGAAATGC TTGGGACAAT GGTAGACCTG CGAAGAGAGT TCACTTGGAA
     4921 ACTTGACATG TTGTACACTG ATGAACCAGG GTCTATTAAT GCAGTTGTCA CATTCATATT
     4981 ATTGATCAGG GTGCAATACT TTTACTCACT CGACTGTGTT TCCACCTGGC TTCACTGTAT
     5041 GGCCTGTATG TCAGCATCAT TAGTCTATGA ACACATTTAC TCCTTAATGA AGAAATAAGT
     5101 CACTCTCTCT GCGTTTTTGG CATCTTCTCT CTTGCTTTTC TCTTGCTTTT CTTACAACAA
     5161 CTTTAAATAA CAACCTACCA GCACTCTTCC ATATCTCCAT ATCTCGAGGA GATCGAAACT
     5221 GCTATCAAGC TTGCCTCCTA ACTCTTCACA TTGAACTTGT CGTATAAGCT TCATTGTCTC
     5281 GCCTATGTCA ACCCCATATT GATCAGTTAC TGTTGCATGG CAGACTGTAC ATAACATCTA
     5341 TTCTACAGCC TCTGTGTAAT AGCCACTAAA GCTGCAAGCA TTCACAAGTC ACAGGTCCCC
     5401 ATCCCATGGC TCCACCTACG ACTTACACTT CACTTCAGCC ATCCCCACAA CTGCATGCAC
     5461 CCAGTGCTTT TAGGTTCGGC CCGTCTATGC CATCACGAAC CTGCCAGCTA TTACATTTAT
     5521 TGCCTGTTGC GGTAAGTATG GGTATTTTAG GGCTGTGCAC CATTGAGAAG GATGAACATG
     5581 ACCAAGTTAT CCCTGCAATA CTTCCCTCAT TAGACAGATT CTCTCCCCCT CCCCTGTTTA
     5641 CTCTTGAATG TGAATTCTTT GACTATCTCT GAGCATAATT GTATGACATA TCTACAACCA
     5701 AACTGTGCTG GTATTAAACC CTAATCCAGT CAATAGAGAG ATGTGCCCAT TCCATGTCTT
     5761 TGACAGCCAT ATCTGCAATC ACTCATGTAG TAGTCCATCC CTGTGTATCT CTACATGACA
     5821 GCTACTGCCA TCACCAAACA GCCTACTCCC TGCACGGACT GTTAGGCCTG AGGCTGTAGT
     5881 TGTAGAATAG ATCTTAAATG TTGAATCAGT TGGTTTATTA AAGGTTTAAG TCTATGCTAC
     5941 GTCCTGGAAC TATTCCTTTT GTATTGTGGT GTCAATCATG TCACGTGATC AGCCACAATA
     6001 GGTTCAGATA AGTGGAGCAC GTATGGGACG CCACTTAACA TGTATACCGC GCCACGCAAC
     6061 AAGTAGTGGA GGCAAGACAA GCCCCACATA ATTCCCTCAC AAGACAATCC CATTAACAGT
     6121 CTTACTCATT TGAGCAGCCC AGTTTCTTCC TTTTCCTGAT CAATAGAGGA TATTTGATGA
     6181 TATCCAAATG GACTCAACAA TGCCTTGTAT GACTGGATGA TTACAATGCC AACATGCTAA
     6241 ACCTTGTCAG ACCTGATTGA GTTCTTTGAA CCTGGATTTC TCAATGAATT GGGGAAGTAG
     6301 AGAGACACAA GTTGTGAAAG AACAATCCTG CACTCCTTGG TAAGCTAGGG GAAGCCTGCC
     6361 ATCTGCCCAT CTTGACAATT GGAATCACTT TCGAGATTAT TTAACAGGGC ACTGACAGGC
     6421 TTGCCAAAGG TGCCCATCTT GACAATTGGA ATCACTTTCG AGATTATTTA ACAGGGCACT
     6481 GACAGGCTTG CCAAAGGTAT CGATGGCATT TGTTCCAGCA GCAGTAATAG GGCAGAGCAC
     6541 GATAGCCATA TAGGTGGTGC CTGGCAAGGC AATGGGGAAG TTGACTGTTG GTGTCCAACT
     6601 GACAGCTATC CGAGGTCGAA TTCATTGTTT GAATGGGATA GAGGCTGCAC CATGGTCAAG
     6661 ACTCAGGCTA GACAGTTGCA CAGGGGCCTT TCTTATTGCA CCAGAATCAC CATTAGTCCT
     6721 TGATATGGAT GTGGCAGCTG GGTTTGGCAA CTGTCACTGG GTTCTCTGTG AGTCAATGTG
     6781 CATCTGCCAA ATCTTCAAGT AGAACTCCAT AGCTTTCTCA ATGCTCACAC CCCGAGTTTT
     6841 TACACAGCGA TGCCAAATCT TCAAGTAGAA CTCCATAGCT TTCTCAATGC TCACACCCCG
     6901 AGTTTTTACA CAGCGAGACT GGAACTCATC TGGAGTGAGT CGAAGTAACT GGATCCCCGT
     6961 TTCAAAGGGG GCAAGGAGTG AGGCATCAAC AGGAGGTGAG CCAGACTACA CGACAGGAGT
     7021 CACAGAAATC ATCAGCCTCC CTTCAAGACC AGATTAAATA AAGACATATT GTAGATCAAA
     7081 GAGTTCAAGG GGGGCGGGGG CTCACATACA TTATCCTGTA TCCATTCTTT CAACTGCTCG
     7141 TTATTCCATG TTCTCGGTAT CTTTGCATTG TACTTTGTCT CTCCAACCTT GGGCAAAATC
     7201 ACCCTTAGGG CCTCAGCATA ACGCAAAGTA TTCTTACTCG CTGATGTATC CAGAAAACAT
     7261 GGATTCACAC ATGCTATAAC AACTGTCTTG CAGTGCCGGA GTGCCGCTGG ATCAAAGACA
     7321 TGCTTGAGAA TTTTGGTCAG GAAAGTTTGG CGAAAGGGAA CGTGAGGCTT GCGTTTAGAC
     7381 GTTGATGTCA CTCCTAACCG CGAATTAGTA TCAACAGTGT CAGCCTCGCC CTTGATTCGG
     7441 ATGCAATCCT TTAGCACCGA GAGACTAGCA TTGATATCCC GAGTCTCGCT CATGCGCTGT
     7501 CGGTTGTGGT TGACAGTATC ACGACCAGCT TCTGAGCCAG CGAGGTCGAT AAGATAAAGC
     7561 ATCCCATCTT CGTCATAATT GATAGCGCTG TGTTTTTGGA TACGAATTCT GCAAATGGCA
     7621 TGCGATCGTG ATGAGGCTTC ATTCATATCA GTCGCTTCTG TTCGCCGGAG TGCTGTGGCT
     7681 CTTTCGATGA GATTGAGCAT ACCCTCTGCA GTTGAAACTC GATTCTCAAG GGCGCCAGTG
     7741 AGTTGGATGA CACCAAAGGC ATCTTCGAGA ATGGAAATAG GATGGCGGTC GTTGAGTAGG
     7801 TCTAGTCAAA ACATATTAAT ATCTCTCAAG ACCAACAATG CCCCTTATAA TATAGGGGGC
     7861 CTTCGCAGAA AAGCTCACCA TATGCGTTTT TACCCACTAG CTCAATGATG GTCACATTCA
     7921 CTACTCGGTC ACCTTCAAGC CTGCCACTCA TCAATTCATT TGCTACAAGC TGTTCCAGTC
     7981 GGCTTATTGT GTAGGTTTTA CCTGAGCCGG TCTGGCCATA AGCAAACAGT GTGCCAATAC
     8041 CGCCATTCCA TGCCCACGGT AATAGCGACT GCACAACTTC ATTGTATATT CGATCAGTGG
     8101 AAGCATCAGG GCCAAATGTG TGGTCGACAC GAAAATCACT AGACTGTTAA CTCTCACATG
     8161 GGTAAAACAT TAGCAAATAA GCTGGGCGTG GTGGAGAAGA AGAGACAGGA GGTAGGTATG
     8221 GTTGTACCTG GAGCTGTGCC AATCCCTTAA CTGGTCTTCG AAGCTCATGG ACATCAAGCA
     8281 CACCAGGCAT TCCAGGCCTT GGAAAGACAC CCTGAGGGAG ACAAGAGGCT AGTTCTGCTG
     8341 GCAGTAATGG TCGAAGCCGT GCTGCCACTA TCATATCTGG GTTTAGGCCT GTAAGCTCTG
     8401 AAAAGGAAGT GGTCCTAGAT AGTGCAGGAG GTTTGAATCT CTGAACTAGT GTAAGAAAGC
     8461 GCTCGATATT ACTGAGCAAA TATTGGTCCA TTGCAGCAGG CATCTGGTAT GGGTTGAAGG
     8521 AAAAGGGCGA ATTAGGTTTG TAAAAGTCAT ATAAGCTATC TATGTCTTGC TTGTTAGAAA
     8581 AGCAAGAGAG GAGCTATTAT ATCTTGGTGG GTCTTCGATG TCTCTCTGAC AACTTCGATC
     8641 TGTTGAGTAA AAAGAGAAAT GCTTAAGTTT ATCCATCATT ATTTTCAGAT TCTATCTCCT
     8701 CTTTCTTACT CTGGCCTCAC TATAGCCCTC TTGTTTATCA GATACGAGTT TACCCGAGAC
     8761 TTATCCAAGC CATCTTAATA ATGCCTACTT AGCAAAGTGA GTCGAAGAAA AGCCCCCCCA
     8821 GTCTCCTTAA GGGGCATGAT AAGCATACGC CGCATTTCTT TTCTGCCTTC CAGATAGAAG
     8881 TCGCGATAAA ACCACAGTGA ATTACTCACT ATACTCTTCT CCAGATATCT CGATTGCTGC
     8941 CTAACATATT CTTACATTAT GACCTGGCTT GCTGCAGACA TTACAATGCT GAATTCCTAG
     9001 ACGCACCAGC CTTCCCCAAC CACCACTTCT CGATAATTCG GCCGCAACGT ACACGCCAAC
     9061 ATCCACGTGA TCAATTGCTC GATTTCCTTT CTCAATTAGC ATTGCCCCTT TTTTCAATGG
     9121 TCGGGTTCAT TTTTCCCTCT GGCGCTGACT TAGCCTCTTG TTTTCCTGCT CAAGAGCTAC
     9181 GATCCTAGCC TTCAAAAAGG CAACCTGATG GATAAATACT TTTGTCACAG TACGCTGGTG
     9241 CCTCCCGCCC TGACTGCTGC TATAGCCTTG CACTACACTG CTGATGGCCT TGTGTTACCT
     9301 TGTCCACTGC TGTGGCCTTG TGTGACCATG CTCACTGCCG TCCTGCTCAC CGCTATCTGT
     9361 TAAGTTCTTC CATCATGCAC AACTAAGCTG GAGTATCCAG GCTAGGGTTT ACCCAGGGTT
     9421 AATCCGACTG AAGGCAGATT CCCCACAATA CCCATCCTCC ATGTAGTTCA TCCAACATTT
     9481 CATCCAACAA TGAGACTAAT TTCATGTTGG GCATAATTCA AAATGGGATG ATTGTCATGG
     9541 GCATACATAG GTGTGGAAAG TTAAAGCTAG TACAGCCTCC TAAGTGCTTT GATCAGTGCA
     9601 CAGATAAGTG ATTAAATAGT TACTACCATC ATCTTTTAAT CCTCAATGGC TATGGAAGCC
     9661 ATCACTCTAT TGAATTCAAG ACATATTGTG AGGAGAATAA AATCATCTGT CTTTCCATGT
     9721 CACTTCATTC GTCTCATCTA CTTCAGCCTC TTGATGTTGG ATGCTTCAGT GCTTCAGCAC
     9781 ACTTAAGAAC GCTTACAGCC CAGAAATAGA ACATCTGATC AGATGCTCTG AAATCTTTGT
     9841 CTGAAGACGG TTCTTTCTGG CCTTCCACAC TGCATTTCAG GCTTCTATGG TGGAAAAGAA
     9901 TATCAAGCTC GCCCTCAGAG GGGCTAGGCC TATTCCTTGT AACCTAGAAA GTGTCACCTT
     9961 TTAGCTTGAT GTATAGCTAT GGTCTTCAAC GCCTCCTGAA GAGAAGGCTG AGCTGTCCAT
    10021 TCCTTAGGTC TAAAAAACCC TAAAGACCAT ACTTGAGGCC CAATCTCGGT TAGAATATCC
    10081 CGAGAGACGA TTTAAGGCAC CAAGGTAGCT CTTCAGAGTC GAGACGAGTA CGTTGCTTAG
    10141 GGAGCAAAGT TCAGTCAAAA GAGAGAGAGA TTCTGGCTAG TTTATATATC TACAAGAGTT
    10201 ATAGTGAACA AGAGCTACAG AGAGGAGTGA GGCTGATAGC AGTAAGCAGC TACAGAAATA
    10261 ACCCTGGAGA GCAAGGCTGC AGGGATATAC CTAGCAGGCA AGGCTGGCGG TGAGCAAGGC
    10321 TACAACCTTC ACCAATTCAC CAATCTGTAC ACCAGCACAC TTTCACATGC AGTTCTATAG
    10381 GATCACGAGT GACTTCAAAA GTGATGTAAC TGAATTCAGT AGATTGTTCT GACACTAAGC
    10441 CAAATTTGGC CAGGTGGATC TATAGTCACA CCTACACATT GGCATAGTCA GATTTTCACA
    10501 GCTGTTTTAA ACACAAAAAA GGGATGCAAT GCATGAAAGA ACTCAATAAC TAATCTAAAA
    10561 TCCTTCTTTT AGATTCCATA ACATAAGAAT AAAGGGAAAC AATGCTAAGC ATATGCCATT
    10621 CAAATTCTTT CAGGTAACTA TGGCACTCCT CCTGAAGGGG AAAAGTGGGT GGAGTGAACT
    10681 ATCATCGTCA CTTAGATCTA ACTGTCCTTA TCTAGTTCTA GTGCTCAAAC ACTAGGATTG
    10741 AATGTGAAGG ACAATGTCAA GTGCCATCTC TTTATGTGAA TGAAAACCAA AGCCATCAAA
    10801 TGGAGACAGA GCTTAATGAT CTCCAAATTC AGCTAGAATC ATGCAGATAT AGGGGAAATG
    10861 AGCCACAGTG ATCGTGGACC TTCTGATGCA CTAGTCTGTA GTCCAAGATA ATGAAGCTAT
    10921 AGGGACCCAT GATTACAGCA CCCAAGGCCA AAGGACCATG CCTGCAAAGA TAGCGGTCTT
    10981 GAATGGGACT CAAGATGCAA GTCAGCTGAC TTGTGATCTG CTGAGTGGAG TCAGTTAGTT
    11041 AGACAAGTTC TGTCTGGTAG CTCACCTAGA CAGAACATCT GAATCAGGAA ACAGTCCAAG
    11101 ATTTTCATAG GTTGTATAGT CTAATCAGTG TTGGTTGGGC AGTGCCTTTC CTATCAAGCA
    11161 AGTCAACCAA CCCTATATCA TGTCTAATTA CAACTGTTTA ACATAAATAA CGTGCCTTCC
    11221 CTCCTCCATC TTCACTGTTC CCTTTCTACC AGCTCATCAC CCACTAGTAA CCTTCTCTTC
    11281 TACATCTACT CTTCCCTTTC TACCAGCTCA TTCCTTACTT TCCTCCTTGT CAGAACCCCA
    11341 CCCAATCTTC ACAATGGCCA CTGTCAAGAC CTCCACCGCC TCTCCCAAGC CTTCTGAAAA
    11401 GGTCAACTCC GTCCTAGGCT GCACTGTCAT GTAAACAGCG CATGCCCAGT GTGTGCTTCT
    11461 TGACACAATC AGAGGTTTTA AGCTCACCTT TCACAGTAAG TAAGTTAATG CCAGCGTTGT
    11521 CCTGTTTCTT CGCACTATCG CTAACTTCTG TGATTCTACC CTCACTCAAC CAGAATCGCA
    11581 TGAGGCTTTT GACTTTTGTA TTCTCTTCTC ATACTGCTTC TCTGTTCATT TTTTATCGTT
    11641 ATCTCCGGCG CTATTTGGCT TCATTGGCTC ATGGTCCTCA TTATCAAGGA TACTTGGTCT
    11701 TTTCGATCTT GATATTGTTC TCTTCTCTAG CCACACCTAT CCCTGAAGCA ATTTAGATGT
    11761 CTTTTTTATC TACTCAAACC TCTACAACTA GGTGCTTAGA GAGGCTTCTG CTATTATTGA
    11821 CAGGCCCTTG GGATCGATTC CCTTCAAGAC CTGGCCTGAC TTAGAATTAC ATAGTGTTTG
    11881 CAGGCTTCTC TAGGCAGGAG CCCACTGAGT AAATAGCCCT TCTATTCACA CTAATATAAT
    11941 ATCCTACTCA TCAAGCTTGT ATAATCCATC CTGTAGTCCT GATCGTAGTT ATCTCTAGTT
    12001 ATTTACAGGT CTAAGTAGTG TCTTCTAAGT AGTCAGGAAC CACTTGCAAC CCTTTGCCTG
    12061 TCCCACCTGA CCCAATGCTA GCTCAGAGCC TAGCCCCAAA TATACTCCTG TCCAGCATTA
    12121 CTGAATATTT ATCTCATAAG TGCAATAGGT AACAAGGGTC TTGGCTCAAT AGCATTCTGT
    12181 AGTGGCGTTG CTAACATGAT GTGCATATGC CAAAAAAGAT GGGATCTTTG ACACTAGAAA
    12241 ACAACCCCCT AAGTCATTGA GAGAACCCAA CAAAGCCATG TTGATAACAT CATTGGTCTC
    12301 AAGTAGCTAG ACCATTAGCC AATTTCTGCC CAAGCAATCA AGTGGTCAGT CACTATCTTC
    12361 TCTTGAAGTT TTGCTAGCTG TAAAAGCCAT TGTAGTATTG CCTTTGAGAG CTATTGCAAA
    12421 GAAATAACTA TCATCTAGCT CTGTATGCTG CCCTATACAC CTCACATTCA AGAACCTCTT
    12481 GACTTTGGGT GCTCCAGTGT GCTCAAAGAC GCTTTGCAGT TGTTAGTGGG TAGACAAGTG
    12541 TGGGTGTTAC GCCTGCGTCT ATGATACAGC AGTTGTAACC CTGCAGCTAT TGACCACAGT
    12601 AAACAAGCGC TATAATCACT CACGTTGATG CATATAGATA CGTGAGTGTC ATACGTAACC
    12661 CTCTTTTTCT CATCTAAGAA CATTAAGTAC GTCCTCACAA TAGGTACTAT AAGTTTGTGT
    12721 TAAGTAGAAA TGATTCGAAT GACAGTGTCT ATGAAAACTT TAAAAATTCA GGGAACTGCT
    12781 CACTCATCTT TTTCACACCA TGCAGCCGTA TTGCCATTGA CCACCAAGTC TTCAGCTAAT
    12841 AGCGAGAAGC AGGAGGTTGG TCATTTTCCA TAGTCTCTGA AATCATATCC TCAATTTCAG
    12901 TAAACAGAGT TTCCAGAGAT GCACTTTCCT GCTCCTCTTC CTCAGCGAAA AGATCTCTCA
    12961 TTGCAGCCCC CTCATCTTCC TCATCTCCCC AACTGCCTTC CTCATCCTTC TTCAATGCCT
    13021 TCTTCAGTTC CTCCACCCAA TCTATCGGCT CGTCGTTATG GTCGTCTTCT GGATTCTGGG
    13081 TTTCCTTTGC TGGAAAATGG AAGTAGAAGG AATTGATGTC GACCATCTCC CCCAACACAG
    13141 CTTCTTGCTC TGTCCTGATA ATAACTGCTT CGACTGCTTT GTTGTTAACC GCTGCTGCTT
    13201 CTGTTCTCGA AATGGGTGAC ATGTGCTGGC CTTTTAACTA TTTTGCCAAC AGCACCTTAT
    13261 GGTGATATGC CTTTTTTTTG TTCATACAGA TCAACAAAGG CCATGAGCCA CTTGATCGCA
    13321 CCTCTACAAA ATGGATAGCC CAGGGTGGTT CACAAGGTGT AGTGGCTTCA TGTAGACCCA
    13381 TGCGCCAACA GCCCGAGCTT AATGACAACG CTTGCATTGA ATCACCAGCA GGCTCACATA
    13441 ATGAACTGTC CTGAATCTAA CTTCAGTTAT CAAATAGTCA CACTTATGGG GTGTAGAGCC
    13501 AGCTGGTTAT CATAGTATAG GCCATGACTC TGATGCAAAA GCCTGGTAAC CAATGCACAT
    13561 GGATTATGAA TGGTGCAATA TGAAGAAGCC ATCAAGAAAA CTCACGTGGC AGGGCCAGCA
    13621 GGAGCCAGGA ATTTTGTTTA TCCCTTGTTT CCAGTGGGTA GGTAGGTAGG CAGGCACCTT
    13681 GCAAAAAAGA TATTCCACCC CAAATAACTA AATATTGTGA GTTGCAATCT TAAACCATAG
    13741 GAGAGCCGCT GAGCTTGTCT ACAGCCTTCT TGATCATCTA TAGGCTATAG GCTAGTCAAA
    13801 GCGATAGATT AGTTAGGAGC CATGTTCATA TTAAATCAGA AATATAAAAT AATCTTCAAG
    13861 CGGCTGGAGT TGAGCTATTG AAAATACTGA TGACAGCCAC TCTATACCGC CATGTCCTCT
    13921 GCCCACTAGA GTCAAGGATA GAATTCAGTT TCGAACTTGA CAAGTTCATT ACCCTCCATG
    13981 TCCTCTTCTG GCTCATGGGT ATTGACGTCA AATTTAAGTA TGCCCAGCGA ACTCAACACG
    14041 CTCTTCTTTA ACTCTTTAAG TGGATCGTCA TATGGTCCAT CAAACATAGG ATATTCTTTG
    14101 CGGTCTAGGC CAACACACAC AATCACCCCG ATATTATTTC TCAAATTCTT TGAGGGCTTC
    14161 CGAGCACCAG TGCTACATAT TTCGCCCTGT AGACACATCA TCAGACCAAT GATAGGAACA
    14221 TCATCATCAA AACCAAGCTT ATCAAATGCA TCACTAGTAT GGCGATAGGC ATAGTCCTGC
    14281 ATCCTTGGTG TAGCCGAATG GCCGTCCTGA TTTCTCATTA GGACAAGAAT ACAGCCGAAA
    14341 CGGCTTTTTC TCCATCTTGT TTCAGGAACC CAGACTGGGA TGAGAATATT CGCCTTTTTA
    14401 AAGCTGGCAG GAAGGTAACA GGCTGTACAG CTTCTGTACA TATTGTAAAG ATCGACCATT
    14461 TTCGGTGTGG TGACTCGGTT CTGAATTCGA TTAAAAAATA CTTGTCCATT CAAAAGCATA
    14521 TCCCTGAGCT CATGTTGTTT GTATTCAAAA GAGTGAGACA AGAGGTCTAG CACAAAGTGT
    14581 CTTTTAAACA AACTTGCAAG GAAGTCTTGA AGAGGAATGG GCTTCAAATA CCTCCCTTGT
    14641 GAGGTAGAAT CAAATCCAAG AAGAAGGACA ATTCCTGCAA CGAGCTCACT TGCCTCTCGG
    14701 ACATTGATCC TACCACGAGA CAGTTCATTG ATGAATACCT GGAGCATTTT TTCAAAGTAT
    14761 GGCTTCATTG TCACTCCATG CTCCCTTGCT ACCAAAGCAA GCATTGGATC AGTCGGTTGC
    14821 AATACGATGA GGTCCTCTCG GTCTCCTGAA GTGTATGCCA AATTTTGCAT CCACCCCGAG
    14881 ACAAACTTTT TCACTAGACA AGGGTCGCAG ACGATGAAAG GGATACGGTA TGAAAGAAGG
    14941 GTTAAAAGTG CAACTGTTTG ATCATCGGAC TGAGGGCCTG TCCTTCCGGG GCCATACTTT
    15001 TCTTGACTAA GCTGGAATAC ATTTTTCAGC GTACTACCCT GTTGAAGCAG GGCCCCCCAA
    15061 ATGGGAAGAC CAAGAGTGGC GACATCTCTC CAGTGTGTAT TTGGCGAAGT GAGCTGAGCT
    15121 GGAGTTGGTG AGGCAAAGAT ACCCCTGGTA AATATTTCAT AGACAGGCGG GAAGGAGACT
    15181 GCATTTGGGT GTTCGTTGAT AGGGATCTTT TGGCTAGGTT CGTGTGCAAC AGCAGTAGAG
    15241 GTCTTGGATA TCACGGGTGC TGTGTTAAGA AACACACCAA AAAAGGTATC TTCACCACCC
    15301 GTAGCACTGC TCCATAACGC CGTTTGGAGA GCGCGAAATA GCGGCTTAGG TTTCTGTGGA
    15361 TCGGTGGCGA CAGTCAAAAG ATCCCAGGCT TCGTCGATGC AGAGAACAAA CTGGAGGGAA
    15421 GGCATAGAAC TATCGGGAGC CGCAGCGTTA TTTTCACCAT CGTCTTTCGT CTTGTACCCT
    15481 GCCGAAGTGA AAATACTTTT GCAATAATTA TCAAAGGGCA CCCAGTTAAC CTCCTGATCT
    15541 GACTTATGAG AGAATGGGGA ATTTCGTATG GCGAACTCAA GGCTATTTTT GATAAGATCC
    15601 TGCTGTTTTG CATAGTCCTC GCCAGTTTGG TAATCAAAGA ATTCTTCAGG GCCAATTCCA
    15661 AAAGTCCGAG CCAGTCTGGC AAGATGTAGA AGTGCCTCAA CTATTAGAGA CCATAGCGAT
    15721 TCCATTCGTT CACGCCGTTC CAGAAAGGTT TCTAGATGAT TTACAGTGTC AAAGGCACTT
    15781 AGGATGAGAG AGGCATAAGG CGACCTGCCA GGAAAGCCAT TCGACGTCTT CGGAGCAAAG
    15841 TTCAAGTAAA TGACGTATTT GCCATGTTGA ACAGCAAGCT GAGAGACAGT ATATGTTTTG
    15901 CCTATGCCTG GAGGTGCAAC AATGGATGTG TGAGGCGACA AATATGCATC TTTTTCCAAA
    15961 CTGAACTGGC GGTGGTAGTT CACAAGGGTC TGGCAGAGCT TAGCGCTGCC TAATTCGCGG
    16021 CCATGATGAG CCCTTTCAGG AGCCTTGAAT GCATTTCGTG CTTCTTGGAG AAACTCGGGG
    16081 GTTGAGGAGT GGAAATCTTT CTTGGTGCAT TCTTTAGCTT GGTGGATAGT TAGCTTGACC
    16141 TCTGGAATCA AGATGTTCTC GACAGCATCA GCTGAGAATA CTCTGCGGGA AGCCCAGTCC
    16201 TCGAAGTTGC TCATCAAGGC AAGATGAATT TTGAAGTTTT TAAGATTGGC ACTCCCAATC
    16261 AGAATTTCAA GTGCTTGGAG TCTCCTCTTG AATTCTGGAA ATTGCGCAGC TGTAGATTCG
    16321 ATAATATGCA AACTCATTTG TGAAACATCA ACATCCATGT CCAAAGCATT TGGGCTGTAT
    16381 AAGGTGAAGC ATGATTGAAA TTGGAAATCC TCAGGCCAGT TTGCGTATCG GCAGACCTCT
    16441 TTGAATGATG CGAAAGTTAG AGTCTTGCTG AAGGGAAGGT CTACGGCTGC CGGAGTAGCC
    16501 ATCTCGAAAG GATCAAACTG CTTCAAGTCA GGTTCTTCTG TAGCAGTGGA CACAGTCAGT
    16561 ATAAAACATG CAAAGAATGG CAGTCAAGAT TGCTTACACG ATGAACACTA AAGGCAGGGT
    16621 GGAGATTGTG TACAGCAATG AAGCGGAAAA TTAGATAAAA CAAGGTAGAA AGTCAGCAAG
    16681 GAAGATTGCT AGATCCTAAT CTTAGAGATC AGTTGGCTGA TGATGAGATA GTGACAGTGC
    16741 ATTGACTTAT GGTGTAGGTG ACAGGGTTTA GAGAGTAGAA GAATCCATGA ATGCGCAACA
    16801 CAGCACAAGG TGTAGGGGGA CACATGAAAT GTGGGTACTG TAGAAGTTGT GTCTGCTTTC
    16861 AGTCGCGTTT AAGACTAGAC AACACCCAGC TAGCATGGAA TACTCTGACA TAGTGTGACG
    16921 CGTTCGTAAA TCATAGAAGG TGAAAATACT GGCCAACATT AACCCTATGT AGTGGAGATT
    16981 CCAGCTGCAC TCGGAATAAT ATCGGGTGAA TGAATGACGT AGGTGTGTGG CACACCATGA
    17041 GAAGATAGTT AGAACACAGT CCTGTACCAG CTCGAATAAT ACAATAAATA TCGCAATAAA
    17101 CACTCCCAGT CCAATGCTGT AGGTATTAAT CATCATTCAA GAGCTGATGA GCTGGTCCAA
    17161 GACAGGAACG TGTACAAGTG GCTGAAAAGC CACAAAAAGG TGGTCCAGTT ATACTTGATT
    17221 GTCAGATGTC AGAACATGAC TGAGCCGATG CACAGACCAC AACAGACTAC TGTAAACCCA
    17281 AGTATGAGAG GAGAGAAGAA GAAAGAAAAT TGAATCAACA CAAGCAATTC CACAACATCA
    17341 GATGACAGGC AACAGAGGAA ACTATGTAAG ATGCTTGTTC AGTGCATCTT CAGAAAGTTT
    17401 TTGCCACTTG TCTCCATTTG TCCTTTTCTT TTTCCAGCAT TTTGCGTATC GCGTAACCCC
    17461 TAGCATGTTT CTCCTCCTTG CCTACAGCAC ATGCTTGTCA TGCACTTTAT CTGTAATAAG
    17521 ACTTGAACAG GGAAACTATA GAAAAAAGGC CTCAAGGCTA GGTTGCTTAA GGTTAAGCTA
    17581 TATCAAGAGT GTTGATCAGG ATTTTCGATA AGGCATTCTC TTTCCCCTTC TTCCCATGGT
    17641 GGTCTTGCGT CACTATTTGT GGCAGGTTCT TCCTAACCCC ACAGGCCATG CCACCATGTT
    17701 TGCTGAGGGC CCTGAGCCAT CGTCCACGCC TACTGCCTTT TCCCAGTTTA GACTCAGGGC
    17761 TTGTCCAGCT CTACCCAGGG CTTCTTTGCT AGCATGCTTG GCTCATACCC AGCTTTGAGT
    17821 GTCCTTTAGC CATTAGCCTA GAATGCCTGC TGTGCTGTTA GTGTGTCTAA GGATCCAATC
    17881 ACCAAGTTTT GTAGCGATAT GCTGCTCAAC CTACGTTACA TCTTTGTTAT ACAGAAAGTG
    17941 ACTTCAAGTC AGGCACATCT CATCCATAGA TAGAGCTCCT GTGCCATCTC TTATACAGAA
    18001 GCAGTGACTG CCTTTCCAAT AACAGTCCTC ATCTGTCATA ACAAGATTGG AGCTTGTCTC
    18061 CGCCCCATTC ACAAGATTAC CAGTTGCAAT GAGAATTGCA TTGATGGTGA AGGTAAGAAG
    18121 ACAAACAATA GGCCAGGGTT GCATATTTGC TAAGCACTGT GTTAGAAGCC ATTGTAGTTA
    18181 TCAACGATAA GAAGTATAAG ACTTGCAAAA TTATAGGGAT GCAATGTTCT TAAGAAATCA
    18241 ATAGAAGAGT TAATGATGAG CTGAGAGTTG AACATAGACT GGAGGTTGAA GTTTCAAGAA
    18301 TACAGAGAGA TGTCAGGAAA TATATTTCAA GATGCAGTGC TAGCTCATAG TCAACATACA
    18361 AGAACCTCTT CTTTTGAAAG AACAGCAATA GTCCTTTTAT ACTTATCCAG GTGCCCTTGT
    18421 CCCATGCAAA ATCACCACAC CTTGAAACAA CCTATGTGAT AAGCATGTGC ACTAAACATC
    18481 ACCCAACTTC ACTTGCTTCC ATTTGACCAA TCAATTCTCA ACTATTCAGC ATGAATCAAC
    18541 CCAGTAAGGA GAGTAAAACA CTTGTTGCTC TTCAAGCTCT TCAACATAAC CTAAAAATTG
    18601 GTCTCAGACT AGTTGCAGGG ACATATGAGG TTGACTAATA TACATTACAT CTCTAGCATA
    18661 ATAGCATTCA ATCTCAACAT GTCCAGATAA ACCAATCATG CAAATTATCT GATCAAGAAG
    18721 AAAATATTAT CATCTAGTTC ATTTTCGATC TGGATTCGTC AGGATTCCCT CCACAACTAT
    18781 GTGGTGTTGA AGAAGTGGCC GATAAGCTGG AATGTAAATG TTCAAGACCA TTTAGGGTTA
    18841 TACACCATTT TCTAGGGCTG AGGGAGGATA TCTCTGATAT GAAAGCAATT TGTTTTCAGA
    18901 TGTTGATAAT TATTGTTGTG TTGGATGAAT GTTGGATAAA CTACATGGAG GATGGGTATT
    18961 GTGGGGAATT TGCCTTCGGT CGGGTTAACC CTGGGTAAAC CCGAGCCCGA ATACTTCAGC
    19021 TTAGTTGTCC ATGATGGAAG AACTTAACAC CTTAGAGAAT GAATAGAAGA CAAGCTTCAC
    19081 CATAACGATC AATCTGTATA CCAGCACGGT TCCACGTGCG GTTGTACAGG ATCACGAGTG
    19141 ACTTCTTACG TGATAAAAAT CTGAATTCAG TAGATTATTC CGACATGTTG ACTATTATTG
    19201 TTTGTTTGAA ATCCAATGAT TCCCTTAACA CTTCTTTCCA CTAACCTACA GTCACTGGTA
    19261 TCACAGTTGT TGTGAAGTGT ATTGATTTTC TATTAGTTTA TTAAAGGTTT AAGTTCTTTC
    19321 ACTATGCACA ACTAGGCCGG AGTATTTATG CACAGGTTTA CCCAGTGTTA ATCCGACTGA
    19381 GGACAGATTC TCCACAACAA CAGTAGATAT AGTCTATGTA TGTCACGTGA CATAGGGTTA
    19441 GGACATGAAT GTGTCAAATG TCAACAGTAA CCTCTGTGCT ACTCATGTCT ATTGCCAACA
    19501 ATACACGACA ATGATGCTTT TCTTCAACAG TTAACTGTCC TTCCTGATGA TTTAGTACGA
    19561 CATTTGCTTT AAAGACAAAA TAATCAGCTC TACAAAATGG AAGACTTAGA TTTCACGAAT
    19621 ATAGAAGCAG TGAAGGCTGC ACTTGCAGCG GCATACGCTC GTGCCGATAC CCAAAAAGCT
    19681 CTTGCCGATG CCGCAAAGGC TCGTTCCGAT GCCGCAAAGG CTCTTGCCGA TGCCGCAAAG
    19741 GCTCGTTCCG ATGCCGCAAA GGCTCTTGCC GATGCCGAAA AGGCTCGTTC CGATGCCGCA
    19801 AAGGCTCTTG CCGATGCCGA AAAGACGCGT GCTGATGCCC TCAACGCTAG GCAGTCCCTT
    19861 CACGCACACA TTTACCATCT CTACGCGCAC TGCTTTCAAA CTCTCAGAAT ACGCCAAAAA
    19921 GGCCCGGAAA CCACTGCCGC AGGCTCAACA TCTGTTCTTG GTCGCACCTG TCCTAGGAAG
    19981 CTGCTACCAT GGAGCAATTT TCCAGAGCTT CACCAGCAAA AGTTCACTGA TCTTTCTAAT
    20041 GCCTTTGGTG ATGAGCTATT ACTTCCGCCA CTTTCAGATG CCTGTGCGCT GCAAAGGACG
    20101 GCTCAAGAAT GGTCACATGA CAGTGAAAAT GAATCTTCGA GGTTCTGCTC CATGCTTATT
    20161 GAACTTCATG TCGCCACGAT CGCTAGTACC TGGCGTCAGA TCGTTTCAGA AGAAGCGGAG
    20221 GAAGTTGAAT TCTGCCCAAA CACGGCATAT ATCAAGGAGT CTTGCGAACA GCTGCAGGGG
    20281 TACAAGATGA AGGGCTCAGA TGATGAGAAC TCAGGAGTCA CATGTTTAGA TATTTCGAGC
    20341 ATTAGAGCTG ATATTTCAGA GCCGGTGACT GTTGTATCAG CCTTTCCCTC GCGTGGTCGT
    20401 AGACCCTCCC AAGATATCTC GAACGCGGGA CGTAATCTAA AGTGGCCTGC CAACTCACCT
    20461 CCAGATTCTG ACGGAACGCG GCCCATCAAA GCGCAGTCCC CCGAGCGCAG CATCAAACCG
    20521 GATGGTACAT TTGTGAAAAT AACGAATAAA TCACCAAAGG TGAAAAACCT TCTAGTCATC
    20581 GAACACAAGC CTGCGCATGT TTTCACCCCA GATTTACTCC GTTCTGCGTT TAGGAATATT
    20641 GTTGATTCAG GGAGCAGAAT ATTTACCGAA TCAACAGATC CTAGACCCAG CCCATCGGCG
    20701 TCTGGCAACA CTGAGAAAAA AAACCAAAAG CACCCGGCTG GCTCCAAACT GGTTGCAAAG
    20761 GCTTTAGTGC AGACGTACCA TTATATGATT ACTCTCGGGC TTTCGTACGG CTCTATCTCA
    20821 ACTGGTCAAG CCACCATTTT GCTTCACATC AACTACAAAG AGCCATCGGA GCTTTACTTT
    20881 CGTCTGTGCG TTCATCAAAA AGACGTTAGT GACATCCCAT GTCGTGGTTC AGAAGATCCA
    20941 CTAGCTCAGG ACAGCCAGAT ATCTTCAGCA CTAGAGAACG GCATCAAAAA CACGCCATAC
    21001 GCTATGCTTA TGACAATGAT TCAGCTGGCT TTTGACCACA CAAATCTTTC AGTACAACAA
    21061 ATTGCAAGTA TACAGAATAG ACTTCCTCGA TTCCATGGGT CTAAAAAGCC ACCGTCTGAT
    21121 CCATCTTCTA GTTCCGGTAA AGGGAATGGA AGTGAAGACA CTGGTTCGTC ATCGCTACGA
    21181 AACCCATATC CGCAACTTCC ACCACCTGAT GGAAGGTCGT CAAGCCAACG CGAGCAGGAC
    21241 CCTTTCAAGA AGCACACAGC ACATATGGAA TGTCCTCCTG ACTCCTGGCG TATTGGATGT
    21301 TGTGGAGATG CGCCTGTTCC AAAGAACAAA GGTGGAAATT CCTGGGACGA TGGTAGATCT
    21361 ACGAAGAGAG TTCGCTCAGA AACTTAG
//
LOCUS       Ce.colombiana_A_pheromone     20684 bp    DNA     linear   UNA 
DEFINITION  Ceratocystis colombiana isolate CBS121792 CMW5751_scaffold_193, whole genome shotgun sequence
FEATURES             Location/Qualifiers
     Transcript      complement(1..896)
                     /score="0.59"
                     /source="AUGUSTUS"
                     /g10.t1
     CDS             complement(join(1..416,818..896))
                     /score="0.98"
                     /score="0.6"
                     /source="AUGUSTUS"
                     /transcript_id="g10.t1"
                     /gene_id="g10"
                     /frame="[33618..33696: 0, 34098..34510: 2, 34511..34513:
                     0]"
                     /label="Hypothetical 11"
     gene            complement(1..896)
                     /score="0.59"
                     /source="AUGUSTUS"
                     /g10
     Terminal        complement(1..416)
                     /score="0.6"
                     /frame="2"
                     /source="AUGUSTUS"
                     /transcript_id="g10.t1"
                     /gene_id="g10"
     intron          complement(417..817)
                     /score="0.98"
                     /source="AUGUSTUS"
                     /transcript_id="g10.t1"
                     /gene_id="g10"
     Initial         complement(818..896)
                     /score="0.98"
                     /frame="0"
                     /source="AUGUSTUS"
                     /transcript_id="g10.t1"
                     /gene_id="g10"
     Transcript      3209..3881
                     /score="0.25"
                     /source="AUGUSTUS"
                     /g9.t1
     CDS             join(3209..3824,3865..3881)
                     /source="AUGUSTUS"
                     /transcript_id="g9.t1"
                     /gene_id="g9"
                     /score="0.26"
                     /score="0.81"
                     /frame="[complement(30633..30635): 0,
                     complement(30636..30649): 2, complement(30690..31305): 0]"
                     /label="Zinc knuckle"
     gene            3209..3881
                     /score="0.25"
                     /source="AUGUSTUS"
                     /g9
     Initial         3209..3824
                     /score="0.81"
                     /frame="0"
                     /source="AUGUSTUS"
                     /transcript_id="g9.t1"
                     /gene_id="g9"
     intron          3825..3864
                     /score="0.26"
                     /source="AUGUSTUS"
                     /transcript_id="g9.t1"
                     /gene_id="g9"
     Terminal        3865..3881
                     /score="0.26"
                     /frame="2"
                     /source="AUGUSTUS"
                     /transcript_id="g9.t1"
                     /gene_id="g9"
     Transcript      5217..7652
                     /score="0.24"
                     /source="AUGUSTUS"
                     /g8.t1
     CDS             5217..7652
                     /source="AUGUSTUS"
                     /transcript_id="g8.t1"
                     /gene_id="g8"
                     /score="0.24"
                     /frame="[complement(26862..26864): 0,
                     complement(26865..29297): 0]"
                     /label="Hypothetical 8"
     gene            5217..7652
                     /score="0.24"
                     /source="AUGUSTUS"
                     /g8
     Single          5217..7652
                     /score="0.24"
                     /frame="0"
                     /source="AUGUSTUS"
                     /transcript_id="g8.t1"
                     /gene_id="g8"
     CDS             11118..11198
                     /label="A pheromone"
     gene            11118..11198
     Transcript      complement(12593..12979)
                     /score="0.41"
                     /source="AUGUSTUS"
                     /g7.t1
     CDS             complement(12593..12979)
                     /score="0.41"
                     /source="AUGUSTUS"
                     /transcript_id="g7.t1"
                     /gene_id="g7"
                     /frame="[21535..21918: 0, 21919..21921: 0]"
                     /label="Hypothetical 9"
     gene            complement(12593..12979)
                     /score="0.41"
                     /source="AUGUSTUS"
                     /g7
     Single          complement(12593..12979)
                     /score="0.41"
                     /frame="0"
                     /source="AUGUSTUS"
                     /transcript_id="g7.t1"
                     /gene_id="g7"
     Transcript      complement(13682..16252)
                     /score="0.74"
                     /source="AUGUSTUS"
                     /g6.t1
     CDS             complement(13682..16252)
                     /score="0.74"
                     /source="AUGUSTUS"
                     /transcript_id="g6.t1"
                     /gene_id="g6"
                     /frame="[18262..20829: 0, 20830..20832: 0]"
                     /label="Hypothetical 10"
     gene            complement(13682..16252)
                     /score="0.74"
                     /source="AUGUSTUS"
                     /g6
     Single          complement(13682..16252)
                     /score="0.74"
                     /frame="0"
                     /source="AUGUSTUS"
                     /transcript_id="g6.t1"
                     /gene_id="g6"
     Transcript      18939..20684
                     /score="0.37"
                     /source="AUGUSTUS"
                     /g5.t1
     CDS             join(18939..19613,19740..19821,19873..20684)
                     /source="AUGUSTUS"
                     /transcript_id="g5.t1"
                     /gene_id="g5"
                     /score="0.77"
                     /score="0.82"
                     /score="0.46"
                     /frame="[complement(13830..13832): 0,
                     complement(13833..14641): 2, complement(14693..14774): 0,
                     complement(14901..15575): 0]"
                     /label="Hypothetical 8"
     gene            18939..20684
                     /score="0.37"
                     /source="AUGUSTUS"
                     /g5
     Initial         18939..19613
                     /score="0.46"
                     /frame="0"
                     /source="AUGUSTUS"
                     /transcript_id="g5.t1"
                     /gene_id="g5"
     intron          19614..19739
                     /score="0.47"
                     /source="AUGUSTUS"
                     /transcript_id="g5.t1"
                     /gene_id="g5"
     Internal        19740..19821
                     /score="0.82"
                     /frame="0"
                     /source="AUGUSTUS"
                     /transcript_id="g5.t1"
                     /gene_id="g5"
     intron          19822..19872
                     /score="0.85"
                     /source="AUGUSTUS"
                     /transcript_id="g5.t1"
                     /gene_id="g5"
     Terminal        19873..20684
                     /score="0.77"
                     /frame="2"
                     /source="AUGUSTUS"
                     /transcript_id="g5.t1"
                     /gene_id="g5"
ORIGIN
        1 TTAGGAGGAT GTACTGAATG GCTGAAGTAG GTGAGATGAA TGAGCTGGCA TACAGAGTGT
       61 GATTATGTGG TTGTCTTCAC AATATTGCTC AAAATCGACT GAATGGTGGC TTTCATGTCC
      121 ATCGAGGATT AGAAGGCGAT AGTGACCGGT TGATTGGTCC TTGGTATGTC GGTCAAAGTG
      181 CCTTAGCCAC TCAAGACCTG TCTCATTATC AGACCAGCCA TTATGGGTTG CCGCAATAGC
      241 CCAATCGTCC AGGAGGTTGC TTTCTCGATA CCAGCTGGCG AGGTCCCAAC GTTTGCTGAT
      301 GGGTGACGCG TCGCGGTCGG CGAGCAGTCG GTTGGCCATT TCTTCCACGC CACGAAGCCG
      361 AGGGGGAAAT CCTCGAGACC CTAGGTTGAT AATGTATTCA ACAATAACCT GTGCCTCTAG
      421 ATCAGATAGT TTGCACGATT TAGGGACAAT ATCGCTTCAA GAAGGCTTGC TGTGATATCA
      481 ATCATAGAGG GTACTAGACG GGACTTTGTA TATCCTTGCA GAGCGATAAA TGCGTAATTT
      541 TGGGTCATTT CGAAGGGCCT GAAGGGCGAG AATTATATTT CTTTCTTTAT GCAACTGTGG
      601 CATACTTGGT GGTTGAGAAA TAGTTGAAAA AGGGAAAGTA AAGGGAGTTG CGGGATTCTT
      661 TTCCGATTTC CCATGTTTCA CGACTTCCTA TGCACTTACG TTACCCCTCA TGATACTTTA
      721 GATTAGTTTC CTTTCATTTC CCCTCCAATG TGTAATATCT GATTATCTCT GGACCTGGTC
      781 ATATGAAACT ATCTGTGAAC TAACCCGTGA CACTTACTGG CCCCAACGTT TGCTGCCACC
      841 GCGAGAAGGT CCTTCTTGTA GTTTTTGAGG GTTGCGTAGT TTTTGGCTGA GATCATTTTA
      901 TCTGACATCT CCGCAGAAAG GCCATTCCGG AGTAACGAAA TTTTGATTGA ATCGGGCCAT
      961 TCTTCTCCGT TGGCTTCGAG AAAGGTTTGC TACGCTTCCG AGATGTAGTC GGCCATTGAG
     1021 CGACGCCCCA TCTTCATTGA CGATGCTCTA TCGAAAGCCA GTTGTTGAGC ACTTGGATCC
     1081 GAGAAAGTGT AGAAGGCGTT CAGGGCCTTC TTTCCATCCT TCATGGAGTA ATAAGTCTCC
     1141 ATGTGTGGGA CAACCTTCGC CCGCGCCTTC CCAGTCAGCC GACTGTAAGT GTAATTCATG
     1201 AAGCCCCTTT CTCCGCCGTG GGCTTCACAA TCGTGCAGTT GTTTTTCCTT GATGTCAGTC
     1261 AAGAAAATTT TGAACTGGAA AGAGCTCTTT CCATCGTATT TCTCAATATC TCCAATGATC
     1321 GGTCAGATCT GGCGCTTGTT TTCGATCTCA AGGGCCTCGA TCTTGGCCAG GAGTCGGGCC
     1381 GCGTTGTCAT CTTGTGTCAG GGGTTTGGGC TTTACAGAGG CACCACTGGT AACCTCAGGC
     1441 ATTTTATCGG AATGGGTGAA AAGAGGAAAA AGAAAAATGG AAATTTCAGA AGTTTGGTTT
     1501 TGAAAGAATC TGTGAACTAA CCCGCGACAT TATTACACAT AGTTTCATAT GACCAGGTCC
     1561 GGAGATAATC AGATATTACA CATTGGAGGG GAAAGGAAAG GAAACTGATC GCAAGTATCA
     1621 TGAGGGGTAA AGCGTCCTTA TAACGGCAGG ACTTGTGGGT CTGCTGAAGG TTGGGGGTGG
     1681 GGGGGGGTGC TCCACAATAG CCAAAGGCTG ACCAATGGGC GCAGCCCTTA CAAACGCTGA
     1741 ATACCCAGTC GTGCTGACCT CCTTTGACCA CTACTCCGCG ATGATTCGGC CACTACCTGC
     1801 GCATCAATAT CCATCTGATC AATTGCTTCC CTTCCTTCTT GTACTGTCCA AACCCTCTAT
     1861 TCTGTAGCCT AGCTCTTTTT GCCCAGTGAC GCCGGCCAAG TATCTGATTT GTCTCCCGAA
     1921 GGTCTTTGTT CTCAGCAGCT AATAGGGCAA CCCGATGCAT AACTGCCTTT GTGCCCTTCC
     1981 CAAGAGACTT CAGGGCTTCA AGGATTCACT TTGGAGCTTT GAACACCTTT CTGAGCCCAT
     2041 GACGACTATT CCGTTTGCAA TCATGCCCAT AAGGAAACCA GTCTCATCAA AGTTATAGTT
     2101 ATCATCTGAT TGGATGCCAT ACTTTGCGAT CGTGTTCACC ACAAGCTGAA ACCAATTGCA
     2161 GATGATGGTT GGATCTTCAC ACTTAGCTCT CTGATAGTTG TGTTTCTGAA AAAAAAACAC
     2221 GTCTTGAAGT CTAGGTGTCA CTTGATGAAC TTTGAAGCTG TTACAGGACT AGTAATTGCT
     2281 ACTGAGTTTG CCAATATGAA GACTTTATTG TCATATGAGG AGGAGAGGAA GAAACTATCT
     2341 AAAATGCTTG CCAGCCATGT GTCCTTTTCT TTCACTCACT CCCCTGAATT TCCACCCATC
     2401 TTCACTGCCT TCCATGTTCA GTACTAAACT GCAATAATAA GTACCTATCT AGCACACCTG
     2461 AAATCAACTG TTAGTCTAGT TAACTCTTCA ATGTGAATTA TTCATTCCTT AGTCCTAAGT
     2521 GCTGCGAAGA TCCAGCCTCT GAATCACGAC CTTAACATCA GGGTCTTCTG ACTCCACAGT
     2581 CAAGATCTGG AATGCGACTT TTGGTGCGTG TCTGCAGACT CTTGAGGGCC ATACTCATGC
     2641 TGTTCTTTTA GTGGTCTTCT CAAATGATGG ACAGTGACTG GCATCAGGAT CTTATGACTC
     2701 CACAGCCAAG ATCTAGGATG TGACTTCTGG TGTGTGCCTA TAGACTCTTG AGGGCTATCT
     2761 TGGGATAGTA GACCAAGCAG TGTTTTTGAA CACTGAACAA TCATCTCCAC CACAATTTGT
     2821 CAACAAGGCA TCCTCATTTC CCTCTCGATC TCACAGCTAT AGTATTAGCA GGGGCTGAGT
     2881 TATGCAAAAT CAGCTAAGGG TGCTTTGGCT GCCACCATCA TATCGTCCTA AGACATCAGC
     2941 ATTCTCATCT AACACTATTG TGCTAGTCTC TGCCTCTTAT CACATCATAG TTATAGGATT
     3001 CAAACCCATC TCTCATCATT AGAATTTTAG CATCAGAGCG ACCCGCTTAG GGATTCTTTA
     3061 TAGGTAAACT CTGTGTGATG GGGTCTCGCA CAGACCAATG GGCATCGCCC TAACACATAC
     3121 AGGCGCAGCC CTAACAAATG AGTGGGAGGA CAGCCTCCTA GTCTAGCTCC AGAACAGTTG
     3181 GCTGCACTAC CTTTTTCAAA AAGACCCCAT GGAAGATGTG GAAAGAACCG ATGCCCATCG
     3241 CGCAAGCCAG AAACAAAACT ACACCAAAGA TCAAGAAGCA GTGAAGAGTC TGCTCAACAT
     3301 GAATTTGGGT AGATACCACC AGGCCCTAGT TAGGGATGAT GATACCTTGT ATGGATCATA
     3361 TGAGACCCAA GAAATTTGCG CCCTGGACCC GTTGGACGAG TGTTACGAGG AGTACAAGAG
     3421 GCTGCTGAAA ACGCCTTTGT CAAAAGGGAA GAACATGAAA AGCAATTGGG CTTACTCCAA
     3481 AGCGATCCAC AATCGCAACT TCGATCATGA TGCCAAGAAA GAGGACAGAA TGAAAGAAAA
     3541 TGATGTTTTT AGGTTGTTTA CATGGCACCT CCCGAAAGCG TATAAACAGG CTATTCTCGA
     3601 AAGCAGGCGC GAGAAATACA CCAATGCGAA GACGCTAGAA CTATTAGAAA AAGTTCGAAT
     3661 TAGTGTCGAC AGCGAAGAAG AAGACAAGAA GGCGAAGGGA GACAGATCAA GGGTCAAATG
     3721 TTCCAACTGC AATAGAAAGG GACATGAGGC ATCAGACTGT TGGTCTAAAA AGAAGACCGA
     3781 TCCGAACCAG AAGGCACAAA TGGCCACCCA AGACGCTCAA CAAAGTAAGT GCCCTGAATG
     3841 CCACAACTGG GTAATCGATT CCAGATGCTC ATGTCATATG ACGAAAGAGC TAACAGTGTT
     3901 CAACAACGCA CAGGAAACCC AAGAGACAGT TAAAGTGGCG GGTGGGAGAA ACATTGAGGC
     3961 GTCGAAGGTT GGGTCAGTAG CCATAGAAGC TGGAAATAAA AGTCTTACTT TGTTTAAAGT
     4021 GTTATACATG CCAGGCTTGA CTGAAAACTG GATTTCAGTG ATGGCTCTAA TGAAGGAAGG
     4081 CAAATCCGTC TTATTTGAAA ACATGACAAG ACCAGATATA GCATTTGCTG TGTCAAGCCT
     4141 GCAATTCCAA CACCAAAACA CATGGAATGG CTCAAGAGAG TGCTGTGCTA CTTGCGTGAT
     4201 ACATCCAACT TTTCCATATG CTACGAAGCG TGTCAAGGGG GAATGGATAT TGTTGGATAC
     4261 AGTGACGCAG ATTACACAAA TGCAAAAGAC CACAGGTCAG TCAGCAGGAT AGTGTTCATT
     4321 GGACTTGGAG GGGCTATAAG CTGGAGCTCC AAGAAACAAG CAACTGTGGC AACATCAACA
     4381 ATAGAAGCTG AGTACCATGT GTGAAAGAGG GTATACACTT ATGATGTATA CTAAACAAAA
     4441 TCATTGGGAT CTTTGAGACC AAAATGAAAG AATGCCAAAG TTTATACTTG AAAAACGAAA
     4501 CCTTGGTTTT CAGAGACAAT CAAGCAGCCA TTAAGATAGC TAAAGAATTA GGAGTCAAGA
     4561 AGGGTACCAA ACACATTGAC ACACAGTACC ATGCTGTCAA ACAGTGGGTG AAAAATGGTT
     4621 TAGTAAAAAT CGGATTTGTC CCAGTAGCAT GGCAGCAGAT GGCTTAACAA AACCACTGGG
     4681 TCCACAAAAG ATGCCTGAAT TTAGGGCAAT GGCCGCAGAG ACCCACTTAT CCGGAACTCC
     4741 GGGAGAGTGG GGGGGATGTT AAAAAGCAGA CTTCCAAACG AGCTCCATAT GAAGTTTAGG
     4801 TATACCAATG AGACTATGTG CTTATCTAAA TAAGGGGTAG TGTGTATGAA AAGAGGAGTA
     4861 GCCAAGCTTT TCATGAACTT TACATAAAAA AATAAGGACC AATTTCTACT GTTGGGAAAA
     4921 CATCCATGAG TGCCCTGGAG AAGGTTCAGG AAAAATAGAT AAGACAAGGT TCTTATCTGT
     4981 GGAAAGGAGA CAAGGATCAA TAGAGAGCGG GGTACTCGCT TTTTACGTAA GTATGTCACG
     5041 TGATATAGGG TTATGACATG GATTCTCAGC ACCTAGGTGT CAAATGTCAA CACTAACCTC
     5101 TTTGCTACTC ATGTCTATTG CTAACACTAT GCGACATTAA TGTTCTTCTT CAACAGTTAA
     5161 CTGTTGTTCT TTCAGCATGA CCTTTGCTTT AAAAACGAAA TAATCGGCCC TACAAAATGG
     5221 AAAATTTAGA TTTCACGAAT ATAGAAGCAT TGAAGGCTGC ACTTGTGGAA GCAAAGGCTC
     5281 TTATCGATGA AAAAGACTCA GAGCTTGCAG CGGCAAACGC TCGTGTCAAT GAAAAAGACT
     5341 CAGAGCTTGC AGCGTCAAAC GCTCGTGCCG ATGCCGAAAA GAAGCGTGCC GATGCTGAAA
     5401 CGACGCGTGC CGATGCTGAA AAGAAGCGTG CCGATGCCGC CAAGGCTAAG CAGTCCCTCC
     5461 ACGCACACAT TTACCACCTC TACGCGCACT GCTTTCAAAC TCTCAGAGTA CACCAAAAAG
     5521 GCCCGGAAAC CACTGCTCCA GGCTCAACAT CTGTTCTTGG TCGAACCTGT CCTAGGAAGC
     5581 TGCTGCCATG GAACGATTTC CCAAAGCTTC ACCAGCAAAA GTTCACTGAT CTTTCTAATG
     5641 CCTTTGGTGA TAAGCTATTG CTTCCGCCAC TTTCACATGC CTCTGCGGTG CAAGAGATGG
     5701 CTCAAGAAGT GTCACATGCC AGTGAAACTG AATCTTCACT GTTCTGTTCC TTGGTTATTG
     5761 AATTTCCTGT CGCCAAAATC GCTAGTACCT GGCGTCAGAT CGTGTCCGAA GAAGTGGAGA
     5821 AAGTTGAATT CCACCCAAAC ACAGCATATA TCAAGAAGAT TTGCGAACAG GTCCATGAGT
     5881 ACAGCATGCA GGGCTCAGAT GATGAGAACT CAGCAGGCGA ATTTTCGGAT CTTTCCAGTA
     5941 TTAGAGCTGA TATTCCAGAG CCAGTGACTG TTGTATCTGC CTTTGCCTCG CGTGGTCGTA
     6001 GACCCTCTCT AGATATCTCG AATGCGGGTC GTAATCTCAA GCGGCCTGCC ACCTCACCTC
     6061 CAGATCCTGA TAGAACGCAG CCAATCAAAA TGCGGTCCCC CGAGCGTAGA ATCAATCTAG
     6121 ATGGTACATT TCTAAGAAGA GTGAATGAAT CACCAAATGT GAAAAACCTT CTAGTTATCG
     6181 AACACAAGCC TGCACGTGTA TTCACCCCAG ATTTACTCTG TTCTGTGTTG AAGGATATTG
     6241 TTGATTCAGG GAGTAGAATA TTTACTGAAT CAATAGATCC TGGAGTAAGC TCACCGGCGT
     6301 CTGGTAAGAT TGAGAACCTG AAAAACCAAG AGCACTCACC TAGCTCCCAA CTGGTGGCAA
     6361 AGGCTTTAGT ACAGACGTAT AATTATATGG TTACTCTTGG CCTTTCGTAT GGCTATCTCT
     6421 CAACTGGTCA AGCTACCATT TTGCTTCACA TCAACTACAA AGAGCCATCA GAGCTTTATT
     6481 TTCATCTGTG TGTTCATCAA AAAGATGTCA GTGATATCCC ACGTCGTGGC CTAGACGATT
     6541 CACCAGCTCA GGACAGTGAG ATATCTTCAG CACTAGAGAA TGGTATCAAA AACACCCCAT
     6601 ACGCTATAGT TATGACAATG ATTCAGCTGG CTTTTAATTC TACAAATCTT TCCATACAAC
     6661 AAATTGCAAG TATGCAGAAT AGACTTCCTC GATTCCATGG GTCTAAAAAG CCACCATCTG
     6721 ATCCATCGTC TGGTTCTAGC AAAGGGAATG AAAGTGGAAA TACTGGTTCG TCTTCACTAC
     6781 GAAACCCATA TCCACAATTC CCACCACCTG ATGGCAGGTC GTCAAGCCAA CATGAGCATG
     6841 ACCCTTCCAA GAAGAAGCAG GCAGTACATG TCGATTCATA TGACAATTCC AGCACATGTC
     6901 GACTTCCTCG ACCTGAGTAC TGCTCACAGC GATGTCTCTT AGGTCTGGCC AATGGAGGTT
     6961 ATCTTGACCA ATCATGTCCA AATGTCGATC TTCACTGCAA GGAGCCTAGT TTTGAGTCCT
     7021 CTTCTGCCTC TGTCCATAAG AAGCACCAAA TTTCACTGTC CCAGCTTGTT GATATTGTCA
     7081 AGGCCCAGCT CGACACCAAC CTGGACTCTG ATTGTGAAGT ACAACCCAAT AAGTCTGGTC
     7141 TACTTGGGAT TCTTGTGAAG CTCACAGCTC ATCCATATGG CTACACATTT GTTGGCAAAG
     7201 GCATGTTGAA CCTTGCCTTA CCATTCATCC GGCATGAATT GAAGGTGTAT GATCAACTAA
     7261 GACCTGTACA AGGTGAAGTT GTTCCAGTCT GTCTTGGCCA TGTGTCAATG CAACAGACAC
     7321 TCAATTATGG GTTCCAGCCT ATTAGGCAAA TGCTCTTGCT ATCATATGCA GGTGAACCAG
     7381 TCATGGAAAT GGACTATGGT GTTGTTAACA ATCTCGAATC CAGGCTTCTG GCGCTTGGAG
     7441 TTGTTCACGG TGATGTGCGT GAGGCGAATG TGACGCATGA TGCTCAGTCT GGGCGCACTA
     7501 TGTTGATTGA TTTTCATCGA TCCCAGATTA TCAAATGTCC TCCTGACTCT TGGCGTATTG
     7561 GATACTATGA AGATGCAGCT GTTCAAAAGA CCAATAGTGG AAATGCTTGG GACAATGGTA
     7621 GACCTGCGAA GAGAGTTCAC TTGGAAACTT GACATGTTGT ACACTGATGA ACCAGGGTCT
     7681 ATTAATGCAG TTGTCACGTT CATGTTATCA CCTTCAAGCC TGCCACTCAT CAATTCATTT
     7741 GCTACAAGCT GTTCCAGTCG GCTTATTGTG TAGGCTTTAC CTGAGCCGGT CTGGCCATAA
     7801 GCAAACAGTG TGCCAATACC GCCATTCCAT GCCCACGGTA ATAGCGACTG CACAACTTCG
     7861 TTGTATATTC GATCAGTGGA AGCATCAGGG CCAAATGTGT GGTCGACACG AAAATCACTA
     7921 GACTGTTAAC TCTCACATGG GTAAAACATT AGCAAATCAG CTGGGCGTGG TGGAGAAGAA
     7981 GAGACTGGAG GTAGGTATGG TTGTACCTGG AGCTGTGCCA ATCCCTTAAC TGGTCTTCGA
     8041 AGCTCATGGA CATCAAGCAC ACCAGGCATT CCAGGCCTTG GAAAGACACC CTGAGGGAGA
     8101 CAAGACGCTA GTTCTGCTGG CAGCAATGGT CGAAGCCGTG CCGCCACTAT CATATCTGGG
     8161 TTTAGGCCTG TAAGCTCTGA AAAGGAAGTG GTCCTAGATA GTGCAGGAGG TTTGAATCTC
     8221 TGAACTAGTG TAAGAAAGCG CTCGATATTA CTGAGCAAAT ATTGGTCCAT TGCAGCAGGC
     8281 ATCTGGTATG GGTTGAAGGA AAAGGGCGAA TCAGGTTTGT AAAAGTCATA TAAGCTATCT
     8341 ATGTCTTGCT CGTTAGAATA GCAAGGGAGG AGCTATTATA TCTTGGCGGG TCTTCAATGT
     8401 CTCTCTGACA ACTTCGATCT GTTGAGTAAA AAGAGAAATG CTAAAGTTTA TCCATCATTA
     8461 TTTTCAGATT CTATCTCCTC TTTCTTACTC TGGCCTCGCC ATAGCCCTCT TGTTTATCCG
     8521 ATACAAGTTT ACCCGAGACT TATCCAAGCC ACCTTAATAA TGCCTACTTA GCAAAGTGAG
     8581 TCGAAGAAAA GCCCCCCCAG TCTCCTTAAG GGGCATGATA AGCATACGCT GCATTTCTTT
     8641 TCTGCCTTCC AGATAGAAAT CGCGATAAAA CCACATTGAA TTACTCACTA TACTCTTCTC
     8701 CAGATATCTC GACTGCTGCC TAATATATTC TTACATTATG ACCTGGCTTG CTGCAGACAC
     8761 TACAATGCTG AATCCCTAGA CGCACCAGCC TTCCCCAACC ACCACTTCTC GATAATTCGG
     8821 CCGCAACGTA TACGCCAACA TCCACGTGAT CAATTGCTCG ATTTCCTTTC TCTATTAGCA
     8881 TGGCCCCTTT TTTCAATGGC CGGGTTCATT TTTCCCTCTG GCGCTGACTT AGCATCTTGT
     8941 TTTCCTGTTC AAGAGCTATG ATCCTAGCCC TCAACAAGGC AACCTTATCG ATAAATACTT
     9001 TTGTCACAGT ACGCTAGTGC CTCCTGCCCT GACTGCTGCT ATAGCCTTGT GCTACACTGC
     9061 TGATGGCCCT GTGTTACTGT GTCTACTACT GTGGCCTTGT GTGACCATGC TCACTGCTGT
     9121 CCTGCTCGCC GCTATAGCCT TGCTCACCGC CAGCCTTGCC TGCTAGGTAT ATCGCTGCGG
     9181 CCTTGCTCTC CAGGATTATT TCTGTAGCTG CTCACTGCTA TCAGCCTCAC CCCTCTCTGT
     9241 AGCTCTTGTT CACTATAACT CTTGTAGATA TATAAACTAG CCAGAATCTC TCTCCCTGTT
     9301 GACTGAACTT TGCTCCCTAA GCAACGTACT CGTCTCGACT CTGAAGAGCT ACCTTGGTGC
     9361 CTTAAATCGT CTCTCGGGAT ATTCTAACCG AGATTGGGCC TCAAGTATGG TCTTTAGGGT
     9421 TTTTTAGACC TAAGGAATGG ACAGCTCAGC CTCCTCTTCA GGAGGCGTTG AAGTCCATAG
     9481 CTATAAATCA AGCTAAAAGG TTACACTTTC TAGGTTACAC GGAATAGGCC TAGCCCCTCT
     9541 GAGGGCGAGC TTGATATTCT TTTCCACCAT AGAAGCCTGA AATGCAGTGT GGAAGGCCAG
     9601 AAAGAACCGT CTTCAGACAT AGATTTCAGA GCATCTGATC AGATGTTCTA TCTCTGGGCT
     9661 GTAAGCGTTC TTAAGTGTCC TGAAACTCTG AAGCATCCAA CATCAATAGG CTGAAGTAGA
     9721 TGAGACGAAT GAAGTGACAT GGAAAGACAG ATGATTTTAT TCTCCTCACA ATATGTCTTG
     9781 AATTCAATAG AGTGATGGCT TCCATAGCCA TTGAGGATTA AAAGATGATG GTAGTAACTA
     9841 TTTAATCACT TATCTGTGCA CTGATCAAAG CACTTAGGAG GCTGTACTAG CTTTAACTTT
     9901 CCACACCTAT GTATGCCCAT GACAATCATC TCATTTTGAA TTATGCCCAA CATGAAATTA
     9961 GTCTCATTGT TGGATGAAAT GTTGGATGAA CTACATGGAG GATGGGTATG GTGGGGAATC
    10021 TGCCTTCAGT CGGGTTAACC CTAGGTAAAC CCTAGCCTGG ATACTCCAGC TTAGTTGTGC
    10081 ATGATGGAAG AACTTCACGG ACAACCTTCA CCAATTCATC AATCTGTACA CTAGTACACT
    10141 TTCACATGCA GTTCTATAGG ATCACAAGTG ACTTCAAAAG TGATGTAACT GAATTCAGTA
    10201 GATTGTTCTG ACACTAAGCC AAATTTGGCC AGATGGATCT ATAGTCACAC CTGCACATTG
    10261 GCATAGTCAG ATTTTCACAG CTGTTTTAAA CACAAAAAAG GGATGCATGA AAGAACTCAA
    10321 TAACTAATCT AAAATCCTTC TTTTAGATTC CATAACACAA GAACAAAGGG AAACAATGCT
    10381 AAGCATATGC CATTCAAATT CTTTCAGGTA ACTATGGCAC TCCTCCTGAA GGGGAAAAGT
    10441 GGAGTGAACT ATCATTGTCA CTTAGATCTA ACTGTCCTTA TCTAGTTCTA GTGCTCAAAC
    10501 ACTAGGATTG AATGTGAAGG ACAATGTCAA GTGCCATCTC TTTATGTGAA TAAAAACCAA
    10561 AGCCATCAAA TGGAGACAGA GCTTAATGAT CTCCAAATTC AGCTAGAATC ATTCAGATAT
    10621 AGGGGAAATG AGCCACAGTG ATCGTGGACC TTCTGATGCA CTAGTCTGTA GTCCAAGATA
    10681 ATGAAGCTAT AGGGACCCAT GATTACAGCA CCCAAGGCCA AAGGACCATG CCTGCAAGAT
    10741 AGCGGTCTTG AATGGGACTC AAGATGCAAG TCAGCTGACT TTTGATCTGC TGAGTGGAGT
    10801 CAGTTAGACA AGTGCTGTCT GGTAGCTCAC CTAGACAGAA CATCTGAATC AGGAAACAGT
    10861 CCAAGATTTT CATAGGTTAT ATAGTCTAAT CAGTGTTGGC TGGGCAGTGA CTTTCCTATC
    10921 AAGCAGGTCA ACCAACCCTA CATCATGTCT AATGACAACT GTTTAACATA AATAACATGC
    10981 CTTCCCTCCT CCATCTTCAC TGTTCCCTTT CCTGCACTCA TCACCCGCTA GTAATCTTCT
    11041 CTTCTACATC TCCTCTTCCC TTTCTACCAG CTCATTCCTT ACTTTCCTCT TTGTCAGAAC
    11101 CGCGCCCAAT CTTCACAATG GCCACTGTCA AGACCTCCAC CGCCTCTCCT AAGCCTTCTG
    11161 AAAAGGTCAA CTCCGTCCTA GGCTGCACTG TCATGTAAAC AGCGCATGCC CAGTGTGTGC
    11221 TTCTTAACAC AATCAGAGGT TTTAAGCCCA CCTTTCACAG TAAGTAAGTT AATGCCCGCG
    11281 TTGTCCTGTT TCTTCGCACT ATCGCTAACT TCTGTGATTC TACCCTCACT CAACCAGAAT
    11341 CGCATGAGGC TTTTGACTTT TGTATTCTCA TCTCATACTG CTTCTCTGTT CATTTTCTAT
    11401 CGTTATCTCT GGCGGCTTCA TTGGCTCACT GTCCTCATTA TCAAGGATAC TTGGTCTTTT
    11461 CGATCTTGAT ATTGTTCTCT TCTCTAGCCA CACCTATCCC TGAAGCAATT TAGATGTCTT
    11521 TTTTATCTAC TCAAACCTCT ACAACTAGGT GCTTAGAGAG GCTTCTGCTA TTATTGACAG
    11581 GCCCTTGGGA TCGATGCCCT TCAAGACCTG GCCTGACTTA GAATTACATA GTGTTTGCAG
    11641 GCTTCTCTAG GCAGGAGCCG ACTGAGTAAA TAGCCCTTCT ATTCACACTA ATATAATATC
    11701 CTACTCATCA AGCTTGTATA ATCCATCCTG TAGTCCTGGT CGTTGTTCTC TCTAGTTATT
    11761 TACAGGTCTA AGTAGTGTCT ACTAAGTAGT TAGGAACCAC TTGCAACCCT TTGCCTGCCC
    11821 CGCCTGACCC AATACTATCT CAGGGCCTAG CCCCAAATAT ACTCCTGTCC AGCATTGCTG
    11881 AATATTTATC TCATAAGTTC AATAGGTAAC AAGGGTCTTG GCTCAATAGC ATTCTGTCAT
    11941 GGTATTGCTA ACATGATGTG TATATGCCAA ATAAGATTGG ATCTTTGACA CTAGAAAACA
    12001 ACCCCCTAAG TCAATGAGAG AACCCAACAA AGCTATGTTG ATAACATCAT TGGTCTCAAG
    12061 TAGCTAGACC ATTAGCTGAT TTCTGCCCAA GCAATCAAGT GGTCAGTCAC TATCTTCTGT
    12121 TGAAGTTTTG CTAGCTGTAA AAGCCATTGT AGTATTGCCT TTGAGAGCTA TTGCAAAGAA
    12181 ATCACCATCA TGTAGCTCTG TATGCTGCCC TATATACCTC ACATTCATGA ACCTCTTGAC
    12241 TTTGGGTGCT CTAGAGTGCT CAAAGACACT TTGCAGTTGT TAGCAGGTAG ACAAGTGTGG
    12301 GTGTTACACC TGTGTCTATG ATACAGCAGT TGTAACCCTG CAGCTATTGA CCACGGTAAA
    12361 CAAGCACTAT AATCACTCAT GTTGATGCAT ATAGATACAT GAGTCTCATA CATAACCCTC
    12421 TTTTTCTCAT CTAAGAACAT TAAGTACATC CTCACAATAG GTACTATAAG TTTGTGTTAA
    12481 GTTGAAATGA TTCAAATGAC ATTGTCTATG AAAACTTTAA AAATTCAGGG AACTGCTCAC
    12541 TCATCTTCTT CACACCATGC AGCCATATTG CCATTGACCA CCAAGTCTCC AGCTAATGGC
    12601 GAGAAGCAGG AGGTTGGTCA TTTTCCATGG TCTCTGAAAT CATATCCTCA ATTTCAATGA
    12661 ACAGAGTTTC CAGAGATGCA CTTTCCTGCT CCTCTTCCTC AGCGAAAGGA TCTCTCATTG
    12721 CAGCCCCCTC ATCTTCCTCA TCCTCCCAAC TGCCTTCCTC ATCCTTCTTC AATGCCTTCT
    12781 TCAGTTCCTC CACCCAATCT ATCGGCTCGT CGTTATGGTC GTCTTCTGGA TTCTGGGTTT
    12841 CCTTTGCTGG AAAATGGAAG TAGAAGGAAT TGATGTCGAC CATCTCCCCC AACACAGCTT
    12901 CTTGCTCTGT CCTGATAAGA ACTGCGTCGA CTGCTTTGTT GTTAACCGCT GCTGCTTCTG
    12961 TTCTCGAAAT GGGTGACATG TGCTGGCCTT TTAACTATTT TGCCAACAGC ACCTTATGGT
    13021 GATATGCCTT TTTTTAGTTC ATACAGATCA ACAAAGGCCA TGAGCCACTT GATCGCACCT
    13081 CTACAAAATG GATAGCCCAG GGCGGTTTAT AAGGTGTAGT GGCTTCATGT AGACCCATGC
    13141 GTCAACAGCC CGAGCTTAAT GACAACGCTT GCATTGGATC ACCAGCAGGC TCACATAATG
    13201 AACTGTCCTG AATCTAACTT CAGTTATCAA ATAGTCACAC TTATGGGATG TAGAGCCAGC
    13261 TGGTTATCAT AGTATAGGCC ATGACTCTGA TGCAAAAGCC TGGTAACTAA TGCACATGGA
    13321 TTATGAATGG TGCAATATGA AGAAGCCATC AAGAAACCTC ACGTGGCAGG CCCAGCAGGA
    13381 GTCAGGAATT TGGTTTATCC CTTGTTTCCA GTGGGTAGGT AGGTAGGCAG GCACCTTGCA
    13441 AAAAAGATAT TCCACCTCAG ATAACTAAAT ATTGTGAATT GCAATCTTAA ATCATGGGAG
    13501 AGCCGCTGAG CTTGTCTACA GCCTTCTTGA TCATCTATAC GCTAGTCAAA GCGATAGATT
    13561 AGTTAGGAGC CATGTTTATA TTAAATTAGA AATATAAAAT AATCTTCAAG CGGCTGGAGT
    13621 TGAGCTATTG AAAATACCAA TGACAGCCAC TCTATACCGC CATGTCCTCT GCCCACTAGA
    13681 GTCAAGGATA GAATTCAGTT TCGAACTTGA CAAGTTCATT ACCCTCCATG TACTCTTCTG
    13741 GCTCATGGGT ATTGACGTTA AATTGAAGTG TGCCCAGCCA ACTCAACACG CTCTTCTTTA
    13801 ACTCTTTAAG TGGATCGTCA TATGGTTCAT CAAACATAGG ATGTTCTTTG CGGTCTAGGC
    13861 CAACACACAA CATCACCCCG ATATTTTTTC TCGAATTCTT TGAGGGCTCC CGAACACCAG
    13921 TGCTACATAT TTCGCCCTGT AGACACATCA TCAGGCCAAT GATAGGAACA TCATCATCAA
    13981 AACCAAGCTT ATCAAATGCA TCACTAGTAT GGCGATAGGC ATAGTCCTGC ATCATTGGTG
    14041 TAGCCGAATG GCCTTTCTGA TTTCTCATTA GGACAAGAAT ACAGCCGAAA CGGCTTTTTC
    14101 TCCATCTTGT TTCAGGAACC CAAACTGGGA TGAGAATATT CGCCTTTTTA AAGCTGGTAG
    14161 GAAGGTAACA GGCTGTACAG CTTCTGTACA TATTGTAAAG ATCGACCATT TTCGGTGTGG
    14221 TGACTCGGTT CTGAATTCGA TTAAAAAATA CTTGTCCATT CAAAAGCATA TCCCTGAGCT
    14281 CATGTTGTTC GTATTCAAAA GAGTGAGACA AGAGGTCTAG CACAAAGTGT TTTCTAAACA
    14341 AACTTGCAAG GAAGTCTTGA AGAGGAATGG GCTTCAAATA CCTCCCTTGT GAGGTAGAAT
    14401 CAAATCCAAG AAGAAGGAAA ATTCCTGCAA CGAGCTCACG TGCCTCTCGG ACATTGATCC
    14461 TACCACGAGA CAGTTCATTG ATGAATACCT GGAGCATTTT TTCAAAGTAT GGCTTCATTG
    14521 TCACTCCATG CTCCCTTGCT ACCAAAGCAA GCATTGGATC AGTCGGTTGC AATACAATGA
    14581 GGTCCTCTCG GTCTCCTGAA GTGTATGCCA AATTTTGCAT CCACCCCGAG ACAAACTTTT
    14641 TCACTAGACA AGGGTCGCAG ACGATGAAAG GGATACGGTA TGAAAGAAGG GTTAAAAGTG
    14701 CAACTGTTTG ATCATCGGAC TGAGGGCCTG TCCTTCCGGG GCCATACTTT TCTTGACTAA
    14761 GCTGGAATAC ATTTTTCAGC GTACTACCCT GTTGAAGCAG GGCCCCCCAA ATGGGAAGAC
    14821 CAAGAGTGGC GACATCTCTC CAGTGTGCAT TTGGCGAAGT GAGCTGAGCT GGAGTTGGTG
    14881 AGGCAAAGAT ACCCCTGGTA AATATTTCAT AGACAGGCGG GAAAGAGACT GCATTTGGGT
    14941 GTTCGTTGAT AGGGATCTTT TGGCTAGGTT CGTATGCAAC AGCAGTAGAG GTCTTGGATA
    15001 TCACGGGTGC TGTGTTAAGA AACACACCAA AAAAGGTATC TTCACCACCC GTAGCACTGC
    15061 TCCATAACGC TGTTTGGAGA GCGCGAAATA GTGGCTTAGG TTTCTCTGGA TCAGTGGCGA
    15121 CAGTCAAAAG ATCCCAGGCT TCGTCGATGC AGAGAACAAA CTGGAGGGAA GGCATAGAAC
    15181 TATCGGGAGC CGCAGCGTTA TTTTCACCAT CGTCTTTCGT CTTGTACCCT GCCGAAGTGA
    15241 AAATACTTTT GCAATAATTA TCAAAGGGCA CCCAGTTAAC CTCCTGATCT GACTTATGAG
    15301 AGAATGGGGG ATTTCGTATG GCGAACTCAA GGCTGTTTTT GATAAGATCC TGCTGTTTTG
    15361 CATAGTCCTC GCCAGTTTGG TAATCAAAGA ATTCTTCAGG GCCAATTCCA AAAGTCCGAG
    15421 CCAGTCTGGC AAGATGTAGA AGTGCCTCAA CTATTAGAGA CCATAGCGAT TCCATTCGTT
    15481 CACGCCGTTC CAGAAAGGTT TCTAGATGAT TTACAGTGTC AAAGGCACTT AGGATGAGAG
    15541 AGGCGTAAGG CGACCTGCCA GGAAAGCCAT TCGACGTCTT CGGAGCAAAG TTCAAGTAAA
    15601 TGACGTATTT GCCATGTTGG ACAGCAAGCT GAGAGACAGT ATATGTTTTG CCTATGCCTG
    15661 GGGGTGCAAC AATGGATGTG TGAGGCGACA AATATGCATC TTTTTCCAAA CTGAACTGGC
    15721 GGTGGTAGTT CACAAGGGTC TGGCAGAGCT TAGCGCTGCC TAATTGGCGG CCATGATGAG
    15781 CCCTTTCAGG AGCCTTGAAT GCATTTCGTG CTTCTTGGAG AAACTCGGGG ATTGAGGAGT
    15841 GGAAATCTTT CTTGGTGCAT TCTTTAGCTT GGTGGATAGT TAGCTTGACC TCTGGAATCA
    15901 AGATGTTCTC GACAGCATCG GCTGAGAATA CTCTGCGGGA AGCCCAGTCC TCGAAGTTGC
    15961 TCCTCAAGGC AAGATGAATT TTGAAGTTTT TAAGATTGGC ACTCCCAATC AGAATTTCAA
    16021 GTGCTTGGAG TCTCCTCTTG AATTCTGGAA ATTGCGCAGC TGTAGATTCG ATAATATGCA
    16081 AACTCATTTG TGAAACATCA ACATCCATGT CCAAAGCATT TGGGCTGTAT AAGGTGAAGC
    16141 ATGATCGAAA TTGGAAATCC TCAGGCCAGT TTGCGTATCG GCAGACCTCT TTGAATGATG
    16201 CGAAAGTTAG AGTCTTGCTG AAGGGAAGGT CTACGGCTGC CGGAGTAGCC ATCTCGAAAG
    16261 GATCAAACTG TTTCAAGTCA GATTCTTCTG TAGCAGTGGA CACAGTCAGT ATAAAACATG
    16321 CAAAGAATGG CAGTCAAGAT TGCTTACACG ATGAACACTA AAAGCAGGGT GGAGATTGTG
    16381 TACAGCAATG AAGCGGAAAA TTAGATAAAA CAAGGTAGAA AGTCAGCAAG GAAGATTGCT
    16441 AGATCCTAAT CTTAGAGATC AGTTGGCTGA TGATGAGATA GTGACAGTGC ATTGACTTAT
    16501 GGTGTAGGTG ACAGGGTTTA GAGAGTAGAA GAATCCATGA ATGCGCAACA CAGCACAAGG
    16561 TGTAGTGGGA CACATGAAAT GTGGGTACTG TAGAAGTTGT GTCTGCTTTC AGTCGCGTTT
    16621 AAGACTAGAC AACACCCAGC TAGCATGAAT ACTCTGACAT AGTGTGACGC GTTCGTAAAT
    16681 CATAGAAAGT GAAAATACTG GCCAACATTA ACCCTATGTA GTGGAGATTC CAGCTCCACT
    16741 CGGAATAATA TCGGGTGAAT GAATGACGTA GATGTGTGGC ACACCATGAG AAGATAGAAC
    16801 ACAGTCCTGT ACCAGCTCGA ATAATACAAT AAATGTCGCA ATAAACACTC CCAGTCCAAT
    16861 TCTGTAGGTG TTAATCATCA TTCAAGAGCT GATGAGCTGG TCCAAGACAG GAACGTGGAC
    16921 AAGTGGCTGA AAAGCCACAA GAAGGTGGTC CAGTTATACT CGATTGTCAG ATGTCAGAAC
    16981 ATGACTGAGC CGATGCACAG ACCACAACAG ACTACTGTAA ACCCAAGTAT GAGAGGAGAG
    17041 AAGAAGAAAG AAAATTGAAT CAACACAAGC AATTCCGCAA CATCAGATGA CAGGCAACAG
    17101 AGGAAACTAT GTAAGATGCT TGTTCAGTGC ATCTTCAGAA AGTTTTTGCC ACTCCATTTG
    17161 TCCTTTTCTT TTTCCAGCCT TGCCCCGCAT TTTGCGTATC GCGTAACCCT AGCATGTTTC
    17221 TCCTCCTTGC CTACAGCACA TGCTTGTCAT GCACTTTATC TGTAATAAGA CTTGAACAGG
    17281 GAAACTATAG AAAAAAGGCC TCAAGGCTAG GTTGCTTAAA GTCAAGCTAT GTCAAAAGTG
    17341 TTGATCAGGA TTTTCGATAA GGCATTCTCT TTCCCCTTCT TCCCATGGTG GTCTTGCGTC
    17401 ACTATTTGTG GCAGGTTCTT CCTAAACCCA CAGGCCATGC CACCATGTTT GCTGAGGGCC
    17461 CTGAGCCATC GTCCACGCCT ACTGCCTTTT CCCAGTTTAG ACTCAGGGCT TGTCCAGCTC
    17521 TACCCAGTGC TTCTTTGCTA GCGTGCTTGG CTCATGCCCA GCTTTGAGTG TCCTTTAGCC
    17581 ATTAGCGTAG AATTTCTGCT GTGCTGTTAG TGTGTCTAAG GATCCAATCA CCAAGTTTTG
    17641 TAGCGATATG CTGCTCAACC TACGTTGCAT CTTTGTTATA CAGAAAGTGA CTTCAAGTCA
    17701 GGCACATCCC ACCCATAGAT AAAGCTCCTG TGCCATCTCT TATACAGAAG CAGTGACTGC
    17761 CTTTCCAATA ACAGTCCTCA TCTGTCATAA CAAGCTTGGA GCTTGTCTCC GCCCCATTCA
    17821 CAAGATTACC AGTTGCAATG GGAATTGCAT TGATGGTGAA GGTAAGAAGA CAAACAATAG
    17881 GCCAGGGTTG CATATTTGCT AAGCACTGTG TGTTAGAAGC CATTGTAGTT ATCAACGATA
    17941 AGAAGTATAA GACTTGCAAA ATTATAGGGA TGCAATGTTC TTAGGAAATC AATAGAAGAG
    18001 TTAACGATGA GCTGAGAGTT GAACATAGAC TGGAGGTTGA AGTTTCAAGA ATACAGAGAG
    18061 ATGTCAGGAA ATATATTTCA AGATGCAGTG CTAGCTCATA GTCAACATAC AAGAACCTCT
    18121 TCTTTTGAAA GAACAGCAAT AGTCCTTTTA TACTTATCCA GGTGCCCTTG TCCCATGCAA
    18181 AATCACCACA CCTTGAAACA ACCTACGTGA TAAGCATGTG CACTAAACAT CACCCAACTT
    18241 CACTTGCTTC CATTTGACCA ATCAATTCTC AACTATTCAG CATGAATCAA CCCAGTAAGG
    18301 AGAGTAAAAC ACTTGTTGCT CTTGAAGCTC TTCAACATAA GCCAAAAATT GGTCTCAGAC
    18361 TAGTTGCAGG GACATACGAG GTTGACTAAT ATACATTACA TCTCTAGCGT AAAAGCATTT
    18421 AATCTCAACA TGACCAGATA ACCCAATCAT GCAAATTATC TGACCAAGAA GAAAATATTA
    18481 TCATCTAGTT CATTTTTGAT CTGGATTCGT CAGGATTCCC TCCACAACTA TGTGGTGTTG
    18541 AAGAAGTGGC CGATAAGCTG GAATGTAAAT GTCTAAGACC ATTTAGGGTT ATACACCATT
    18601 TTCTAGGGCT GAGGGAGGAT ATCTCTGATG TGAAAGCAAT TTTTTTTCAG ATGTTGATAA
    18661 TTATTGTTGA CTATTATTGT TTATTTGAAA TCCAATGATT CCCTTAACAC TTCTTTCCAC
    18721 TAACCTGCAG TCACTGTTAT CACAGTAGAT ATAATCTATG TATGTCACGT GACATAGGGT
    18781 TAGGACATGG ATGTGTCAAA TGTCAACAGT AACCTCTGTG CTACTTATGT CTATTGCTAA
    18841 CACTACACGA CAATGATGCT TTTCTTCAAC AGTTAACTGT CCTTCCTGAT GATTTAGTAC
    18901 GACATTTGCT TTAAAGACAA AATAACCAGC TCTACAAAAT GGAAGATTTA GATTTCACAA
    18961 ATATAGAAGC AATGAAGGCT GTAGTTGCAG CGGCATACGC TCGTGCCAAT GCCGCAAAGG
    19021 CTTTTGCTGA TGCTAGAAAA GCTCGTACCG ATACCTACAA GACGCATGAC GATACCCTAA
    19081 AAGCTCTTGC CGATGCCACA AAGGCTTTTG CCGATGCCGA AAAGATGCGT GCTCATGACC
    19141 TCAACGCTAG GCAGTCTCTT CACGCACACA TTTACCATCT CTACGCGCAC TGCTTTCAAA
    19201 CTCTCAGAAT ACGCCAAAAA GGCCCGGAAA CCAATGCCCC AGGCTCAACA TCTGTTCTTG
    19261 GTCGCACCTG TCCTAAGAAG CTGCTACCAT GGAACAATTT TCCAGAGCTT CACCAGCAAA
    19321 AGTTCACTGA TATTTCTAAT GCCTTTGGTG ATGAGCTATT ACTTCCGCCA CTTTCAGATA
    19381 CCTATGCGCT GCAAAGGACG GCTCAAGAAT GGTCACATGA CAGTGAAAAT GAATCTTCGA
    19441 GGTTCTGCTC CATGCTTATT GAACTTCATG TCGCCACAAT CGCTAGTACC TGGCGTCAGA
    19501 TCGTTTCAGA AGAAGCGGGG GAAGTTGAAT TCTGCCCAAA CACAGCATAT ATCAAGGAGT
    19561 CTTGCGAACA GCTGCAGGAG TACAAGATGA AGGGCTCAGA TGATAACTCA GGAGTCAGAT
    19621 GTTTAGATAT TTCGAGCATT AGAGCTGATA TTTCAGAGCC GGTGACTGTT GTATCCGCCT
    19681 TTCCCTCGCG TGGTCGTAGA CCCTCCCAAG ATATCTCGAA CGCGGGACGT AATCTATAGT
    19741 GGCCTGCCAA CTCACCTCCA GATTCTGACG GAACGCGGCC CATCAAAGCG CAGTCCCCCG
    19801 AGCGCAGCAT CAAGCCGGAT GGTACATTTG TGAAAATAAC GAATAAATCA CCAAAGGTGA
    19861 AAAAACTTCT AGTCATCGAA CACAAGCCTG CGCATGTTCT CACCCCAGAT TTACTCCGTT
    19921 CTGCGTTTAG GAATATTGTT GATTCAGGGA GCAGAATATT TACCGAATCA ACAGATCCTA
    19981 GACCAAGCCC ATCGGCGTCT GGCAACACTG AGAAGAAAAA CCAAAAGCAC CCGGCTGGCT
    20041 CCAAACTGGT TGCAAAGGCT TTAGTGCAGA CGTACCATTA TATGGTTACT CTCGGGCTTT
    20101 CGTACGGCTC TATCTCAACT GGTCAAGCCA CCATTTTGCT TCACATCAAC TACAAAGAGC
    20161 CATCGGAGCT TTACTTTCGT CTGTGCGTTC ATCAAAAACA CGTTAGTGAC ATCCCATGTC
    20221 GTGGTTCAGA AGATCCACTA GCTCAGGACA GCCAGATATC TTCAGCACTA GAGAACGGCA
    20281 TCAAAAACAC GCCATACGCT ATGCTTATGA CAATGATTCA GCTGGCTTTT GACCACACAA
    20341 ACCTTTCAGT ACAACAAATT GCAAGTATAC AGAATAGACT TCCTCGATTC CATGGGTCTA
    20401 AAAAGCCACC GTCTGATCCA TCTTCTAGTT CCGCTAAAGG GAATGGAAGT GAAGACACTG
    20461 GTTCGTCATC GCTACGAAAC CCATATCCGC AACTTCCACC ACCTGATGGA AGGTTGTCAA
    20521 GCCAACGCGA GCAGGACCCT TTCAAGAAGC ACACAGCACA TATGGAATGT CCTCCCGACT
    20581 CTTGGCGTAT TGGATGTTGT GGAGATGCGC CTGTTCCAAA GAACAAAGGT GGAAATTCCT
    20641 GGGTCGATGG TAGATCTACG AAGAGAGTTC GCTCAGAAAC TTAG
//
LOCUS       Ce.colombiana_A_pheromone     14958 bp    DNA     linear   UNA 
DEFINITION  Ceratocystis colombiana isolate CBS121792 CMW5751_scaffold_237, whole genome shotgun sequence
FEATURES             Location/Qualifiers
     Transcript      complement(1..537)
                     /score="0.7"
                     /source="AUGUSTUS"
                     /g2.t1
     CDS             complement(1..537)
                     /source="AUGUSTUS"
                     /transcript_id="g2.t1"
                     /gene_id="g2"
                     /score="0.7"
                     /frame="[complement(7110..7112): 0,
                     complement(7113..7646): 0]"
                     /label="Hypothetical"
     gene            complement(1..537)
                     /score="0.7"
                     /source="AUGUSTUS"
                     /g2
     Single          complement(1..537)
                     /score="0.7"
                     /frame="0"
                     /source="AUGUSTUS"
                     /transcript_id="g2.t1"
                     /gene_id="g2"
     Transcript      4587..7208
                     /score="0.9"
                     /source="AUGUSTUS"
                     /g3.t1
     CDS             4587..7208
                     /score="0.9"
                     /source="AUGUSTUS"
                     /transcript_id="g3.t1"
                     /gene_id="g3"
                     /frame="[11696..14314: 0, 14315..14317: 0]"
                     /label="Hypothetical"
     gene            4587..7208
                     /score="0.9"
                     /source="AUGUSTUS"
                     /g3
     Single          4587..7208
                     /score="0.9"
                     /frame="0"
                     /source="AUGUSTUS"
                     /transcript_id="g3.t1"
                     /gene_id="g3"
     Transcript      complement(9519..10382)
                     /score="0.99"
                     /source="AUGUSTUS"
                     /g4.t1
     CDS             complement(join(9519..9964,10016..10382))
                     /source="AUGUSTUS"
                     /transcript_id="g4.t1"
                     /gene_id="g4"
                     /score="0.99"
                     /frame="[complement(16628..16630): 0,
                     complement(16631..17073): 2, complement(17125..17491): 0]"
                     /label="Hypothetical"
     gene            complement(9519..10382)
                     /score="0.99"
                     /source="AUGUSTUS"
                     /g4
     Terminal        complement(9519..9964)
                     /score="0.99"
                     /frame="2"
                     /source="AUGUSTUS"
                     /transcript_id="g4.t1"
                     /gene_id="g4"
     intron          complement(9965..10015)
                     /score="0.99"
                     /source="AUGUSTUS"
                     /transcript_id="g4.t1"
                     /gene_id="g4"
     Initial         complement(10016..10382)
                     /score="0.99"
                     /frame="0"
                     /source="AUGUSTUS"
                     /transcript_id="g4.t1"
                     /gene_id="g4"
     CDS             13166..13246
                     /label="A pheromone"
     gene            13166..13246
     Transcript      complement(14291..14932)
                     /score="0.57"
                     /source="AUGUSTUS"
                     /g5.t1
     CDS             complement(14291..14932)
                     /source="AUGUSTUS"
                     /transcript_id="g5.t1"
                     /gene_id="g5"
                     /score="0.57"
                     /frame="[complement(21400..21402): 0,
                     complement(21403..22041): 0]"
                     /label="Hypothetical"
     gene            complement(14291..14932)
                     /score="0.57"
                     /source="AUGUSTUS"
                     /g5
     Single          complement(14291..14932)
                     /score="0.57"
                     /frame="0"
                     /source="AUGUSTUS"
                     /transcript_id="g5.t1"
                     /gene_id="g5"
ORIGIN
        1 TCATTCTTGA GCCGTCCTTT GCAGCGCACA GGCATCTGAA AATGGCGGAA GTAATAGCTC
       61 ATCACCAAAG GCATTAGAAA AACCAGTGAA CTTTTGCTGG TGAAGCTCTG GAAAATCGTT
      121 CCATGGTAGC AGCTTCCTAG GACAGGTGCG ACCAGGAACA GATGTTGAGC CTACGGCAGT
      181 GGTTTCCGGG CCTTTTTGGC GTATTCCGAG AGTTTGAAAA CAGTGCGCGT AGAGATGGTA
      241 AATGTGTGCG TGAAGGGACT GCCTAGCGTT GAGGGTATCG GCACGCGTCT TTTCGACATC
      301 GGCACGAGCG TTTGCTGCTG CAAGCTCTGA GTCTTTTTCA TCGGCACGAG CGTTTGCTGC
      361 TGCAAGCTCT GAGTCTTTTT CATCGGCACG AGCGTTTGCT GCTGCAAGCT CTGAGTCTTT
      421 TTCATCGGCA CGAGTGTTTG CCGCTGCAAG CTCTGAGTCT TTTTCATCGG CACGAGCGTA
      481 TGCCGCTGCA ACTGCAGCCT TCACTGCTTC TATATTCGTG AAATCTAATT CTTCCATTTT
      541 GTAGAGCTGA TTATTTTGTC TTTAAAGCAA ATGTCGTACT AAATCATCAG GAAGGACAGT
      601 TAACTGTTAA AGAAAAGCAT CATTGTCGCG TAATGTTAGC AATAGACATG AGTAGCACAG
      661 AGGTTACTGT TGACATTTGA CACATTCATG CCCTAACCCT ATGCCACGTG ACATACATAG
      721 ACTATATCTA CCGTGATAGC AGTGACTGCG GGTTAGCGGA AAGAAGTGAA AAGTGTTGAG
      781 GGAATCATCG GATTTCAAAT AAACAATAAT AATCAACAAT AATTATCAAC ATCTGAAAAC
      841 AAATTGCTTT CACATCAGAG ATATCCTCCC TCAGCCCTAG AAAATGGTGT ATAACCCTAA
      901 ATGGTCTTGG ACATTTACAC TCCAGCTTAT CGGCCACTTC CTCAACACCA CATAGTTGCG
      961 GAGGGAATCC TGACGAATCC AGATCAAAAA TGAACTAGTT AGATGATAAT ATCTTCTTCT
     1021 TGATCAGATA ATTTGCATGA TTGGGTTACC TGGTCATGTC GAGATTGAAT GCTATTATGC
     1081 TAGGCATGTA ATGTATGATA GTCAACCTCA TATGTCCTTG CAACTAGTCT GAGACCAAAT
     1141 TTTGGGTTAT GTTAAAGAGC TTGAAGAGCA GCAAGTGTTT TACTCTCCTT ACTGGGTTGA
     1201 TTCATGCTGA ATAGTTGAGA ATTGATTGGT CAAATGGAAG AAAGTGAAGT TGGGTGATGT
     1261 TTGGTGCACA TGCTTATCAC GTAGGTTGTT TCAAGGGCAC CTGGATAAGT ATAAAAGGAC
     1321 TATTGCTGTT CTTTCAAGAG AGGAGGTTCA TATATGCTGA CTACGAGCTA GCACTGCATC
     1381 TTGAAATTTA TTTCCTGACA TCTCTCTGTA TTCTTGAAAC TTCAACTTCC AGTCTATCTT
     1441 CAACTCTCAG CTCATCATCA ACTCTTCTAT TGATTTCCTA AGAACATTGC ATCCCTATAA
     1501 TTTTGCAAGT CTTATACTTC TTATCGTTGA TAACTACAAT GGCTTCTAAT ACACAGTGCT
     1561 TAGCAAATAT GCAACCCTGG CCTATTGTTT GTCTTCTTAC CTTCACCATC AATGCAATTC
     1621 CCATTGCAAC TGGTAATCTT GTGAATGGGG CGGAGACAAG CTCCAAGCTT GTTACGACAG
     1681 ATGAGGACTG TTATTGGAAA GGTAGTCACT GCTTCTGTAT AAGAGATGGC ACAGGAGCTT
     1741 TATCTATGGA TGAGATGTGC CTGACTTAAA GTCACTTTCT GTATAACAAA GATGTAACGT
     1801 AGGTTGAGCA GCATATCGCC ACAAAACTTG GTGATTGGAT CCTTAGACAC ACTAACAGCA
     1861 CAGCAGGCGT TCTAGGCTAA TGGCTAAAGG ACACTCAAAG CTGGGCATGA GCCAAGCACG
     1921 CTAGCAAAGA AGCACTGGGT AGAGCTGGAC AAGCCCTGAG TCTAAACTGG GAAAAGGCAG
     1981 TGGCGTGGAC GATGGCTCAG GGCCCTCAGC AAACATGATG GCATGGCCTG CGGGTTTAGG
     2041 AAGAACCTGC CACAAATAGT GACGCAAGAC CACCATGGGA CGACGGGGAA AGAGAACGCC
     2101 TTATTGAAAA TCCTGATCAA CACTCTTGAT ATAGCTTGAC CTTAAGCAAC ATAGCCTCGA
     2161 GGCCTTTTTT CTATAGTTTC CCTGTTCAAG TCTTATTACA GATAAAGTGC ATGAAAAGCA
     2221 TGTGCCGCAG GCAAGCAAGT ATGCGTCGCA CTTTTCCCTC CTGAATCTAC CTTTTCATTT
     2281 GATTCTCGGC TTTTTCAAAG ACCCATTTTG CTTGCCCGAG TGGGCCATTG AGGTCTAGTC
     2341 GTGGTCTCTA GACAAGCCCC AAGTTGATTG TCTCTGGGCA GTAGCCATGA CTTGAGAGGA
     2401 ATGGGGATAC TTGTGTTGCG CCCTGCTTGG TGTTGCATTA AGAACAAATT CAACCATCGG
     2461 GAGGGCTTTC GGCCAGTGTG AGCCCTGAGC AACAAGCTTG GAAAGCTTTG CTTTGACTTC
     2521 TGCATTCATT CTTTCCACAG CTCCATTGGT TTGAGGGGTG ATAGGCTGTA GTTGATCTCA
     2581 CTTCCACTTC CACTTTCATG CAGATTCTGT TCCGTGCTAC ATTAACGTTA GCGGATCCTC
     2641 AGTCTGAAAG CATAGAGCTC GGTAGCCCAT GGTGCCAGCA CTAGTTGTGA AAGAAAGCAT
     2701 CTGCTGCATT CTCCATCCTT TCATTGGCAT AAGTGCTACG GCCAAGCCTG TAAGTGGCGG
     2761 CTACACAAGC CCTTAGGACA GCCCCACTAT ACCACTCATT TAGTGTAGAA GCTTTGACCA
     2821 TCTCTGAACT GACTGACAAC CAACGACAAA CGACTAACAA CTGGCCATAA GGGACAAATT
     2881 ATTTTGACAG GCCATGTCAT GTCACACGTT TCCTTTTCTT CGTCTCCTCT AATTCCTTTC
     2941 ACTTGCCGAA CGCAACGACA GAACATAACT CAGTTTAAAC TCTCAAGGAA GAGCTAGTGT
     3001 TTTGAATAGA ACAGAGTAGC CCCACTTTGG CTTACTGTCT ACAGCATACT AAGTCTCTGC
     3061 CACACTGTGG CGCTGCAGTG TGGCTGACCG ACGTGTTAGA CTAAAATAAA ATTCTGCATG
     3121 CAAAATCACC ACATTTACAA TAATCCCCAC CCCTCCAGAC ACTTTAGATT AGCTTTCTTT
     3181 CCTTTTCTCT CCAACGCGTA GTGTTTGACC ATCTCCGAGC CTGCGCCATG TCACCAGTGG
     3241 AAAGTTCAAT CGCAAGAGCC CTGCCATGTT CACTAAGCTG CAAGCCAAAT ACTGCCAGGA
     3301 TGGCATTGTT GGAATTCATT ACTAAAAATA GGCCGTAGAA GCAGCAGAAG TTCCAAGTAT
     3361 ATCTGAAGGG ACATAAGTTG CAAGAAGTAG ATGAGATACT ATGTGCAGAT GGAAAAAGGT
     3421 TTCGAGGAAG GTTTAGGTAA AGTAGAGGTT TGGGAAACCA GCTACTGAGC TGTGATAGCC
     3481 AACTTATATA GGCAATAGAC CACCGGCAAA CAAAGTGATG ACTAGTGATG GAAAACAATG
     3541 GACCTTGGCA AAATTTAGAA ACCCCCATGC GGGATGGATT CCACATGACG AGGCCATCAT
     3601 TTGGGCAAGA GCCGAGACAG CCCAGACGAG GAGAAACATG CTAGGGTTAC GCGATACGCA
     3661 AAATGCGGGG CAAGGCTGGA AAAAGAAAAG GAGAAATGGA GACAAGTGGC AAAAACTTTC
     3721 TGAAGATGCA CTGAACAAGC ATCTTACATA GTTTCCTCTG TTGCCTGTGG AATTGCTTGT
     3781 GTTGATTCAA TTTTCTTTCT TCTTCTCTCC TCTCATACTT GGGTTTACAG TAGTCTGTTG
     3841 TGGTCTGTGC GTTGGCTCAG TCATGTTCTG ACATCTGACA ATCAAGTATA ACTGGACCAC
     3901 CTTTTTGTGG CTTTTCGGCC ACTTGTCTGC GTTCCTGTCT TGGACCAGCT CATCAGCTCT
     3961 TGAATGATGG TTAACATCCA CAGCATTGGG CTGGGAGTGT TTATTGCAAC ATTTATTGTA
     4021 TTATTCGAGC TGGTACAGGA CTGTGTTCTA ACTATCTTCT CATGGCGTGC CACACATCTA
     4081 TGTCATTCAT TCACCCGATA TTGTTCCGAG TGGAGCTGGA ATCTCCACTA CATAGGGTTA
     4141 ATGTTGGCCA GTATTTTCAC TTTCTGTAGA ATAGATCTTA AATGTTGAAT CAGTTAATGT
     4201 ATTAAAGGGA TAACTTCTAC ACTACGTCCT TGGACTTCAC CCCTTATATA TTGCTCTTGA
     4261 GGATTCATGA TAGGGTGTCA ATCCTATCTA TCATGGATCT TCAGCCACAA GAGGTATGAA
     4321 TAAGTGGGGC ACGTATGGGA CGCCACTTAA CCTGGATAGT GCGCCACGCA ACACTTTCTA
     4381 TGATTTACGA ACGCGTCACA CTATGTCAGA GTGTTCCATG CTAGCTGGGG GTTGCCTAGA
     4441 TTAGGATCTA GCAATCTTCC TTGCTGACTT TCTACCTTGT TTTATCTAAT TTTCCGCTTC
     4501 ATTGCTGTAC ACAATCTCCA CCCTGCCTTT AGCGTTCATC GTGTAAGCAA TCTTGACTGT
     4561 CATTCTTTGC ATGTTTTATA CTGACTATGT CTGCTGCTAC AGAAGAACCT GACTTGAAGC
     4621 AGTTTGATCC TTTCGAGATG GCTACTGCAG CAGCCGTAGA CCTTCCCTTC AGCAAGACTC
     4681 TAACTTTCAC ATCATTCAAA GAGGTCTGCC GATACGCAAA ATGGCCTGAG GATTTCCAAT
     4741 TTCGATCATG CTTTACCTTG TACAGCCCAA ATGCTTTGGA CATGGATGTT GATGTTTCAC
     4801 AAATGAGTTT GCATATTATC GAATCTACAG CTGCGCAATT TCCGGAATTC AAGAGGACAC
     4861 TCCAAGCACT TGAAATTCTG ATTGGGAGTG CCAATCTTAA AAACTTCAAA ACTCATCTTG
     4921 CTTTGAGGAG CAACTTCGAG GACTGGGCTT CCCGCAGAGC ATTCTCAGCT GATGCTGTCG
     4981 AGAACATCTT GATTCCAGAG GTCAAGCTAA CTATCTGCCA AGCTAAAGAA TGCACCAAGA
     5041 AAGATTTCCA CTCCTCAACC CCCAAGTTTC GCCAAGAAGC ACGAAATGCA TTCAAGGCTC
     5101 CTCAAAGGGC TCATCATGGC CACCAATTAG GCAGCGCTAA GCTCTGCCAG ACCCTTGTGA
     5161 ACTACCACCG CCAGTTCAGT TTGGAAAAAG ATGCATATTT GTCGCCTCAC ACATCCATTG
     5221 TTGCACCCCC AGGCATAGGC AAAACATATA CTGTCTCTCA GCTTGCTGTT CAACATGGCA
     5281 AATACGTCAT TTACTTGAAC TTTGCTCCGA AGACGTCGAA TGGCTTTCCT GGAAGGTCGC
     5341 CTTATGCCTC TCTCATCCTA AGTGCCTTTG ACACTGTAAA TCATCTAGAA ACCTTTCTGG
     5401 AACAGCGTGA ACGAATGGAA TCGCTATGGT CTCTAATAGT TGAGGCACTT CTACATCTTG
     5461 CCAGATTGGC TCGGACTTTT GGAATTGGCC CTGAAGAATT CTTTGATTAC CAAACTAGCG
     5521 AGGACTATGC AAAACAGCAG GATCTTATCA AAAACAGCCT TGAGTTCGCC ATACGAAATC
     5581 CCCCATTCTC TCATAAGTCA GATCAGGAGG CTAACTGGGT GCCCTTTGAT AATTATTGCA
     5641 AAAGTATTTT CACTTCGGCA GGGTACAAGA CGAAAGGCGA TGGTGAAAAT AACGCTGCGG
     5701 CTCCCGATAG TTCTATGCCT TCCCTCCAGT TTGTTCTCTG CATCGACGAA GCCTGGGATC
     5761 TTTTGGCTGT CGCCACCGAT CCACAGAAAC CTAAGCCGCT ATTTCGCGCT CTCCAAACGG
     5821 CGTTATGGAG CAGTGCTACG GGTGGTGAAG ATACCTTTTT TGGTGTGTTT CTTAACACAG
     5881 CACCCGTGAT ATCCAAGACC TCTACTGCTG TTGCACACGA ACCTAGCCAA AAGATCCCTA
     5941 TCAATGAACA CCCAAATGCA GTCTCTTTCC CGCCTGTCTA TGAAATATTT ACCAGGGGTA
     6001 TCTTTGCCTC ACCAACTCCA GCTCAGCTCA CTTCGCCAAA TACACACTGG AGAGATGTCG
     6061 CCACTCTTGG TCTTCCCATT TGGGGGGCCC TGCTTCAACA GGGTAGTACG CTGAAAAATG
     6121 TATTCCAGCT TAGTCAAGAA AAGTATGGCC CTGGAAGGAC AGGCCCTCAG TCCGATGATC
     6181 AAACAGTTGC ACTTTTAACC CTTCTTTCAT ACCGTATCCC TTTCATCGTC TGCGACCCTT
     6241 GTCTAGTGAA AAAGTTTGTC TCGGGGTGGA TGCAAAATTT GGCATACGCT TCGGGAGACC
     6301 GAGAGGACCT CATCTTATTG CAACCGACTG ATCCAATGCT TGCTTTGGTA GCAAGGGAGC
     6361 ATGGAGTGAC AATGAAGCCA TACTTTGTAA AAGTGCTCCA GGTATTCATC AATGAACTGT
     6421 CTCGTGGTAG GATCAATGTC CGAGAGGCAA GTGAGCTCGT TGCAGGAATT GTCCTTCTTC
     6481 TTGGATTTGA TTCTACCTCA CAAGGGAGGT ATTTGAAGCC TATCCCTCTT CAAGACTTCC
     6541 TTGCAAGTTT GTTTAGAAGA TACTTTGTGC TAGACCTCTT GTCTCACTCT TTTGAATACG
     6601 AACAACATGA GCTCAGGGAT ATGCTTTTGA ATGGACAAGT ATTTTTTAAT CGAATTCAGA
     6661 ACCGAGTCAC CACACCGAAA ATGGTCGATC TTTACAATAT GTACAGAAGC TGTACAGCCT
     6721 GTTACCTTCC TACCAGCTTT AAAAAGGCGA ATATTCTCAT CCCAGTCTGG GTTCCTGAAA
     6781 CAAGATGGAG AAAAGGCCGT TTCGGCTGTA TTCTTGTCCT AGTGAGAAAT CGGGAAGACC
     6841 ATTCGGCTAT ACCAATGAAG CAGGACTATG CCTATCGCCA TACTAGTGAT GCATTTGATA
     6901 AGCTTGGTTT TGATGATGAT GTTCCTATCA TTGGTCTGAT GACGTGTCTA CAGGGCGAAA
     6961 TATGTAGCAC TGATGTTCGG CAGCCCTCAA AGAATTCGAG AAAGAATATC GGGGTGATTT
     7021 TGTGTGTTGG CCTAGACCGA AAAGAACATC CTATGTTTGA TGGACCATAT GACGATCCAC
     7081 TTAAAGATTT AAAGAAGAGC GTGTTGAGTT GGCTGGGCAT ACTTCAATTT GACGTCAATA
     7141 CCCATGAGCC AGAAGAGGAC ATGGAGGGTA ATGAACTTGT CAAGTTCGAA ACTGAGTTCT
     7201 ATCCTTGACT CTAGTGGGCA GAGGACATGG CAGTATAGAG TGGCTGTCAT TGGTATTTTC
     7261 AATAGCTCAA CTCCAGCCGC TTGAAGATTG TTTTATATTT CTAATTTAAT ATGAACATTG
     7321 CACCTAACAA ATCTATCGCT TTGACTAGCC TATACATGAT CAAGAAGGCT GTAGACAAGC
     7381 TCAGCGGCTC TCCTAGAGAG TTCCTACAGA CACTCCTAGA CACCCATTGT ATACTGTGCC
     7441 GAACCAAGCA ATAAGAAAAA TGACGTTTCA CCACCGGCAG ATCCAATATA GGGACGGGCT
     7501 ACGCAGTTCT GAGTAAATGG GTGGAAGTGG CAAGCATAGA AACAGTTGGA ACTTTTGAGC
     7561 TGGTGAAGGG AGACACAGCT CTCTAGGATA TTGACACAGT ATGGTGCACT CGTGTTACAT
     7621 GATATCACTC TTGTAATATT TGTTCATGTC ACCTCATGAC TTAGGATAAC TACAATGATA
     7681 TGAATATCTG TAGTATGGAT GATTACAGCC TGCAAGCAAA CAAATACACA CGAACGTGCA
     7741 TAGTAGGCGA GTGGTGCACC AAAAGCCTTC CAGTCCCATC TCCTCGCATC TCATTGACTA
     7801 TCTGTGTACC AAAAAATATG ACATGTTCAC AAACGAGGTT AATGTTATTC TTGCGCTTCG
     7861 GGTCCTTAAA AATAGCCTAG AGTTTGTCAG AACATGACCA AGCAGACATG GAAGAAAGGA
     7921 CACGTGACTG TAAACCCAAG TATCTATATC TCATAGTCGA AGTACTCAGG GGTGGACGAA
     7981 GGAGAGAGTG AACAATGAAT ACAAGCAATT CTACAGCAGA GTTAGGTCTC TGACCTTCTG
     8041 CAAGGTTTTA CCAGCTGGAT TACCATGCCC TTCGTCGCCA ACGCCATGAG CATTCAGCCT
     8101 TGGCGCAATA CCACTCGCAA CTCACAGAAA TTATCTAATC TAAAGGGCAT GCCATTGCCC
     8161 AATTTATTCT CGATCTAAAC TCGTGAGGGC TTCCCTTGCA ACTGCGCAGG GAAGAGATGG
     8221 TCAACTGACT GCCCGCGGGC CGCGATGCGT TACCCGTTGG TAATCACTGG GCTCCCAACT
     8281 TTGCCAAACG ACAACTAGAC CTCAAGACAC GCTTTCATAT ATACAGCTAC GAGAGAGCTA
     8341 AATATGCCGA CCCAATCATT ATACACAGTT GGTTCAGGCC TGTGAAGAAC ACAAATGTGA
     8401 AACATGGCAT CAAGCTAGCT CACATCTACA ACTTCGGCAA GTTTGGCTTT ATGATGCGCG
     8461 CTATTGCAGG CGTACTTGCC ATCATAGGTA CAGAAAGGCG TGGAAAGGCG AATTCAGTAC
     8521 AATATAAAAG CCGATAATGG GTCATAGCCA CTCAGACCAT CTAATCAGGT GCTTAGCTTA
     8581 ATAGCCTATG TTTCCAAGAG TGACTTCGAC TTCTTTCTAG ATTTTTATGA TGCCCACTAA
     8641 GCAGCTATGA AAGAAAGCAA TATAAACAAG GGTTCAAGAA GGTCCGTGAT TGTTCCAGTG
     8701 AATGAAGAAA GAGTGACATT GAATCTTGAT GTTCAACTAC GGACTCCAAC ACCGATCGAG
     8761 GACGCTAGTC TCCCCGACCC TTGGGTTTCT ACGACGACAA AGACAGTACC AGAAATGAGC
     8821 TCTGCATCTG AATACTTTGA AATGCGAGTT AGAAGGCATC ATAGTAGCTC ACCAGCCTTG
     8881 AATATTCAGA CATTTGGGTC ACTTTCAAAA GGAACGAAGG CCATAATGTG GCAGAATGCC
     8941 CTAATTGATA ATAAGCTTTG TGTCTTATGC TGCTGTCAGT TGTAGAATCA GTTGTATGGA
     9001 TTGTTCACTC TCTCCTTCGT CAGCCCCTGA CTACTTCGAC TATGACATAT ATTTGTGTAT
     9061 TACGTTGGGG TTGATTATGG ACTAAGTTCT AAATCTCTTT GCAACATTGT GTGCCACAGA
     9121 TCTACATCAC GTATTCACCT GATTTTTCTC GGAGTGGAAC TGGATTCTCT ACAACGATAA
     9181 CTCAAGCGGA AAATGTGCCT CAATTAGCTA AAGCTTATCT ACTGTGCTGC TCAGTCTTTC
     9241 AGGCTGACTG ACGCTGTTCT ACACAAAGCC AAGAATAAGT AAACATATCT ACTGCTTCAT
     9301 CAAGACGGCT CTCTTGGACA ACTACTAGGA TGGGGATAAT AGCCTACACA CACAGGCATT
     9361 TTGAAGTACA AGGCTAACTT CAATGTTTTA TTGAGTCTCA CAACCCCAAA GCCTAGCTAG
     9421 AGGCAGCGAT CAAAGTGATG TTCTGGTAGT ATAGAATCTC CCTTCATTTC AATTTATTAG
     9481 ATGACTCCCC TGCCGCCTTT TTGCCAGGAA GCTGCAGATT AGATTCTCTC CTCAGCCTCA
     9541 AGAGCCCGGT TAGCAAGCTG GTGAGCTATC TCAGCTTGGA GCGCATCTCC GTTCCTGTCC
     9601 TCCTCAGCAA ACAGAGCCTT CAGTGCAGCC TCCTGCTCCT CATCGTCAAA TTCTGGCTGA
     9661 ATGTTTGAGG CATAGGCCTC AGGGGCAGTT CCAGGAACAG GAGTCTTAAT TTCTGGCTGG
     9721 CCGAAATGGA AGGAAATGTA GTTGGTGTGG GCAGTGACCC TGTCCCACCG GTCAATATGT
     9781 TTTCTGGTTC TAAGGACGAC TTTCTGGACC GGCTTGTTGG CCACCTGTAG CAGCTTCACA
     9841 AAGTACTGAG TGGCAAGAAT CATATCCCAC TCTTTGTCGC CAGGAAGAAT TCTAACCTCC
     9901 TTCCAGGCGC CAATGTTGCG GCCCTTGCGT ATTTCGGCAA TCAACTCATC GGTTTTAGTG
     9961 TCTTCTGTCT CAACAGTGAA AGTCATTGAT CTGATCTCGT CAGGTTACAC GCCACCTCTC
    10021 TTTGCGAGAG CATTGTAGAT CCTGGTCAGG CTGAGCTTAT TCTCATGCTC AGGCTCTTCG
    10081 TCATTCTTGG CAGTCTGAAT GACGGCAAAT TTCCACTTGG GGTAGAAACC TATTATATCG
    10141 ATATAGGGCC AACCATCCTC ATATTCTGGT GAGGAAATCA AGAAATACTC TCCCCAAGCT
    10201 TGAACTTCAT AATTATGGTC GTCCAGGATG TCTGTAACTT TAACAGGGGG GGTATCTTCA
    10261 GCAGGTTTGC TAGCCTCAGT AGGGCTATCA GCTTGAACGA CGCTGCCTGC CCCAGTGAGC
    10321 TCTCCAGCTT GAACAATGCT GCATAGTGAC AGGGCCAAAG ATAAAGAGAA GGAGAATTTC
    10381 ATAGTGGCAG TTAGGAAAAT AAAAAGCTAT GTAAGAACAG AGAAGAGGTG TGAGGGTATG
    10441 ATGAGGTGAG CGTTCAAGCC TTCATAACTT CCCTATTGTA GTCGGCATAG GCTAGCTATT
    10501 TAACAACCTC TCAACCATCT TTCACAATGC CTTGCGGATA GATACCATTC AGTGCTTTCA
    10561 CCCACCTGCC TGAGACTCGA TGTGAGCTTT GAGCGCTTGT TGCTCCCTTA CTATACAAGC
    10621 GCACTGAGCT ATCAGCCAAC CATGATCTAT GCACTGGCAA CATGACTTCA TGGAATTCCA
    10681 TGAATACGTC GGAGTTAGCA AGACTCATGC AAATCAGGTA AACACAGGCC TCACTGGATT
    10741 CAGGGGCTGC GCCATGGTTA GCAGGAAATC CCTGACTAGT TGGAAGCTGC ACAGTTGGAG
    10801 ATGGACTCTT CTAGAAGGAA ATGGTGACCA GCTAGTGAAA AATGTCTACA GGTGTGAATC
    10861 AAACTAGCCA TTGCATCGAC TAGATAACAT GTCTAAACAT CTATATTCAG AGAACTAGAT
    10921 ACACACGTTT GACAGCATAC TTTACTGAAT GCTTAGCTGT AGATCGCTGG GTTTGTAATA
    10981 ACACTTGGCA TATTTATTAC TCCTCGTGTA AAGCATTTCA ACCCTGTCGA CCTGAATAAA
    11041 GACAGAATTG TATGAATGAA TATATACTTC AGCTCAGTAT ATGGACCACA GCATAGGCTA
    11101 CAGAGCTGCC CAGGCCTGAC GGGTTGAATA CAACAATGCC ACTGTGACAG CAAATAACAT
    11161 GTTAGTTTTG GTCTTATTGG AACTTGTGAT AAAGCGAGTT TATGCAGTCT ATTTCTTCTT
    11221 TCTCTAAGTG CAATTAATTC CAAATCCCTA GGTTGCTCAC TCGTCGCACC CATATCTTTC
    11281 ACCATCTCGC TAAGGCCTTT AGCTTTGTTT CCAATCCCCT TCAGTCGCTC ATCACCTTAC
    11341 CTCCTACTTT CATTTCATGC CTCATCTTCT AGATGCTCTG GCCCCTGTAC AGACCGCTAG
    11401 ACAACATCCT AAAATCCTGT CTATACATGT CAACTTTTGT TATCTCCAGC ACTTATAGAA
    11461 AAATTGGGTC TTCTAAGTAA AATCTAACAT TACTAATAAA TCTTCGCATG GCCGGCTAGA
    11521 CGGGTCGTTT TGTTACCTTG ATCCCTGAAG GTCCATTGTG CCCCAGGCCC AAGCCTGAGA
    11581 GCAAAGAGTT GGGCGTTATT TAGAATGAGA GAAAAGTTTG TTCTGTTTAC TCTGCGCTAG
    11641 GCATGGCATC CAAGGTGGTG ATTGCACAAT AAGTCCTCCT TGGGCTTGCC ATCTAGAGAA
    11701 CACATTAGCT CATCTTGGAT TACAGTCGCA ATTGGCAGTC CTCATCTCTG CAAGTCAGCA
    11761 CTGTCACTGA AAGTCAATGG TAAGATGGGT AGGAGCCATC GCTGATTCCT GGGGTCCAAG
    11821 TCCCATCCGA CAATTTGAAG CATGCACAAA TTCTGCTTGC TAACAGGTTG TTCATATCTT
    11881 GCATAGAGCC ATGAAACGAG TCTCTAGTAT CAACTGCGTC AAAGGGCCAA GACAAATGAA
    11941 TAGTGTCGTT TTCTCTAAGA AGGACATCAT ATCGCCGGGC CCTATGATGT CATATCGAGC
    12001 CCTATGTTCC AGCCAAGTTC TGCAGACGCT TAGAAGGGTC TCCTTCCTCT GCATAGAGAA
    12061 ATCTTTGCCA CGGCTATCCC GACTCCGAGA TCAATAATTC ATGTAGTAAA CTTGCCTTCA
    12121 TCCTTGTAGG AGTCCATGTA CTAGACCCTG CCCATCTGCT TTAAGTCTTT TGATAAAAGG
    12181 GCTCTACATT ACTAGCCACA AGTTCTCCCA CAACGTACTT GGTGATAGGT CTAAGACTAT
    12241 ACAGCGGCTT TGATACCAGC GCGAACGCAT TAGGCATTTT CTGCCACCAC CTAGCACAAG
    12301 GGAACCTTTC CATCACTAAT ACTCTGTTTA CAATGTCAGT TAGTTATATT CGTGTCTCCC
    12361 TGTTCAGCTT GTCTCGACTA ATTTTAAATT TGTGGTATAC CTCAGATTAA GCAGCTTCAC
    12421 TTGGGAGCTC CTTAGTTAGG GCAAAGAAAA TGCCCTACAA TTAGAATAGA TCTTTGAACG
    12481 ACACTCAAAA ATCACGCCTT CACCCCTCCT ACATCTCCAT CCCACTTAGC CCTATTAGTA
    12541 GCACCACACT AGGATTGAAT GTGAAGGACA ATGTTAAGTG CCATCTCTTT ATGTGAATGA
    12601 AAACCAAAGC CATCAAATGG AGACAGAGCT TAATGATCTC CAAATTCAGC TAGAATCACT
    12661 CAGATATAGG GGAAATGAGC CCCAGTGATC GTGGACCTTC TGATGCACTA GTCTGTAGTC
    12721 CAAGATAATG AAGCCATAGG GACCCGTGAT TACAGCACCC AAGGCCAAAG GACCATGCCT
    12781 GCAAAGATAG CGGTCTTGAA TGGGACTCAA GATGCTAGTC AGCTGACTTG TGATCTGCTG
    12841 AGTGGAGTCA GTTAGACAAG TGCTGTCTGG TAGCTCACCT AGACAGAACA TCTGAATCAG
    12901 GAAACAGTCC GAGATTTTCA TAGGTTGTAT AGTCTAATCA GTGTTGGCTG GGCAGTGACT
    12961 TTCCTATCAA GCAGGTCAAC CAACCCTATA TCATGTCTAA TGACAACTGT TTAACATAAA
    13021 TAACGTGCCT CCCCTCCTCC ATCTTCACTG TTCCCTTTCC TACACTCATC ACCCACTAGT
    13081 AATCTTCTCT TCTACATCTC CTCTTCCCTT TCTACCAGCT CATTCCTTAC TTTCCTCCTT
    13141 GTCAGAACCC CACCCAATCT TCACAATGGC CACTGTCAAG ACCTCCACCG CCTCTCCcAA
    13201 GCCTTCTGAA AAGGTCAACT CCGTCCTAGG CTGCACTGtC ATGTAAACAG CGCATGCCCA
    13261 GTGTGTGCTT CTTAACACAA TCAGAGGTTT TAAGCCCACC TTTCACAGTA AGTAAGTTAA
    13321 TGCCCGCGTT GTCCTGTTTC TTTGCACTAT CGCTAACTTC TGTGATTCTA CCCTCACTCA
    13381 ACCAGAATCG CATGAGGCTT TTGACTTTTG TATTCTCATC TCATACTGCT TCTCTGTTCA
    13441 TTTTCTATCG TTATCTCTGG CGGCTTCATT GGCTCATGGT CCTCATTATC AAGGATACTT
    13501 GGTCTTTTCG ATCTTGATAT TGTTCTCTTC TCTAGCCACA CCTATCCCTA AAGCAATTTA
    13561 TATGTCTTTT TTATCTACTC AAACCTCTAC AACTAGGTGC TTAGAGAGGC TTCTGCTATT
    13621 ATTGACAGGC CCTTGGGATC GATGCCCTAC AAGACCTGGC CTGACTTAGA ATTACATAGT
    13681 GTTTGCAGGC TTCTCTAACC CTGCAGCTAT TGACCACAGT AAAGAAGCGC TATAACCACC
    13741 CACGTTGATG CATATAGATA CGTGAGTCTC ATACGTATAG CTACCCTAAA AATGTATGTC
    13801 GATTCTTATG ATTCTTAAAG CATGATGAAG AAGGAAGGAA ACTCTGTGAC AGACTTCCAA
    13861 AGCTGTAGAA GATAATCAGG GAGCACCGCC AGCAAAGGCT TTAGATAGTT TCTTCCTTTT
    13921 CTCCCTCATC TGACAATAAA GTCATCAATC GGCAAACTTA GTATCAATTA CTAGTCCTGT
    13981 AACAAGACAT AAGGGGCCTT TTCCAAGGCC ATTTGTTCAG TCTAGACACT GTGGTGAGAA
    14041 ATCTATAAAT CAGTTGAGAT CTGCACTTCA ACCAAGAATC AGATAGAAAT GGTAGAACAA
    14101 AGAAATCACG GATCCCTCTT TTTCTCATCT AATAACATCA AGTACGTGCT CACAATAGGT
    14161 ACTATGAGTT TGTGTTAAGT TTAAATGATT CGAATGACAG TGTCTATGAA AACTTTAAAA
    14221 ATACAGGGAA CCGCTCGCTC ATCTTTTTCA CACCATGCAG CCGTATTGCC ATTGACCACC
    14281 AAGTCTCCAG CTAATGGCGA GAAGCAGGAG GTTGGTCATT TTCCATGGTC TCTGAAATCA
    14341 TATCCTCAAT TTCAGTAAAC AGGGTTTGCA GAGATGCACT TTGCTGCTCC TCTTCCTCGG
    14401 CGAAAAGATT TCTCATTGCA GCCCCCTCAT CTTCCTCATC TTCCCAACTG CCTTCCTCAT
    14461 CCTTCTTCAA TGCCTTCTTC AGTTCCTCCA CCCAATCTAT CGGCTCGTCG TTATGGTCGT
    14521 CTTCTGGACT CTGGGTTTCC TTTGCTGGAA AATGGAAGTA GAAGGAATTG ATGTCGACCA
    14581 TCTCCCCCAA CACAGCTTCT TGCTTTGTCC TGATAAGAAT TGCTTCGACA GCTTTGTTGT
    14641 TAACCGCTGC TGCATCCTTG TAGTACTTGG TGTCCAAGAT TGCCTTCCAC TCTTTATCGT
    14701 CAGCACGGAC TGTGATATCT TCTGTGGGGC CAACTTCGCG GTCCTTGCGG ATGCCACGAA
    14761 TGAGCACGTC TGTTTCTATA TCTCCGTCAA CTTGAGAAAG GACCCAATCA ATATCTTCAG
    14821 GGTTGCGACC GCGCTTCTCA GCTAGGGAAG TGTAAATTTG GCCCAGGCTA AGCTTCTTTT
    14881 CACTTTCAGC CTCCATGTCG TTGTTAGCAA TAAAGATGGT GACCAAATTC ATCCTGGGAT
    14941 GGAAACTGAT GGTATCAA
//
LOCUS       Ce.eucalypticola_A_pheromone      7847 bp    DNA     linear   UNA 
DEFINITION  Ceratocystis eucalypticola strain CMW9998 contig_569, whole genome shotgun sequence
FEATURES             Location/Qualifiers
     Transcript      complement(50..1645)
                     /score="0.11"
                     /source="AUGUSTUS"
                     /g2.t1
     CDS             complement(join(50..102,168..276,381..1072,1273..1414,1499..1645))
                     /score="0.56"
                     /score="0.64"
                     /score="0.71"
                     /score="0.39"
                     /score="0.33"
                     /source="AUGUSTUS"
                     /transcript_id="g2.t1"
                     /gene_id="g2"
                     /frame="[6203..6349: 0, 6434..6575: 0, 6776..7467: 2,
                     7572..7680: 0, 7746..7795: 2, 7796..7798: 0]"
                     /label="Diatom spindle kinesin-1"
     gene            complement(50..1645)
                     /score="0.11"
                     /source="AUGUSTUS"
                     /g2
     Terminal        complement(50..102)
                     /score="0.33"
                     /frame="2"
                     /source="AUGUSTUS"
                     /transcript_id="g2.t1"
                     /gene_id="g2"
     intron          complement(103..167)
                     /score="0.33"
                     /source="AUGUSTUS"
                     /transcript_id="g2.t1"
                     /gene_id="g2"
     Internal        complement(168..276)
                     /score="0.39"
                     /frame="0"
                     /source="AUGUSTUS"
                     /transcript_id="g2.t1"
                     /gene_id="g2"
     intron          complement(277..380)
                     /score="0.43"
                     /source="AUGUSTUS"
                     /transcript_id="g2.t1"
                     /gene_id="g2"
     Internal        complement(381..1072)
                     /score="0.71"
                     /frame="2"
                     /source="AUGUSTUS"
                     /transcript_id="g2.t1"
                     /gene_id="g2"
     intron          complement(1073..1272)
                     /score="0.6"
                     /source="AUGUSTUS"
                     /transcript_id="g2.t1"
                     /gene_id="g2"
     Internal        complement(1273..1414)
                     /score="0.64"
                     /frame="0"
                     /source="AUGUSTUS"
                     /transcript_id="g2.t1"
                     /gene_id="g2"
     intron          complement(1415..1498)
                     /score="0.9"
                     /source="AUGUSTUS"
                     /transcript_id="g2.t1"
                     /gene_id="g2"
     Initial         complement(1499..1645)
                     /score="0.56"
                     /frame="0"
                     /source="AUGUSTUS"
                     /transcript_id="g2.t1"
                     /gene_id="g2"
     CDS             4798..4878
                     /label="A pheromone"
     gene            4798..4878
     Transcript      complement(6279..6665)
                     /score="0.8"
                     /source="AUGUSTUS"
                     /g1.t1
     CDS             complement(6279..6665)
                     /score="0.8"
                     /source="AUGUSTUS"
                     /transcript_id="g1.t1"
                     /gene_id="g1"
                     /frame="[1183..1566: 0, 1567..1569: 0]"
                     /label="Hypothetical 9"
     gene            complement(6279..6665)
                     /score="0.8"
                     /source="AUGUSTUS"
                     /g1
     Single          complement(6279..6665)
                     /score="0.8"
                     /frame="0"
                     /source="AUGUSTUS"
                     /transcript_id="g1.t1"
                     /gene_id="g1"
ORIGIN
        1 CAGGCTAGAC AGTTGCACAG GGGCCTTTCT TATTGCACCA GAATCGCCAT TAGTCCTTGA
       61 TATGGATGTG GCAGCTAGGT TTGGCAACTG TCGCTGGGTT CTCTGTGAGT CGATGTGCAT
      121 CTCCCAAATC TTCAAGTAGA ACTCCATAGC TTTCTCAATG CTCACACCCC GAGTTTTTAC
      181 ACAGCGAGAC TGGAACTCAT CTGGAGTGAG TCGAAGTAAC TGGATCCCTG TTTCAAAGGG
      241 GGCAAGGAGT GAGGCATCAA CAGGAGGTGA GCCAGACTAC ACGACAGGAG TCACAGAAAT
      301 CATCAGCCTC CCTTCAAGAC CAGATTAAAT AAAGACATAT TGTAGATCAA AGAGTTCAAG
      361 GGGGGCGGGG GTTCACATAC ATTATCCTGT ATCCATTCTT TCAACTGCTC GTTATTCCAT
      421 GTTCTCGGTA TCTTTGCATT ATACTTTGTC TCTCCAACCT TGGGCAAAAT CACCCTTAGG
      481 GCCTCAGCAT AACGCAAAGT ATTCTTACTC GCTGATGTAT CCAGAAAACA TGGATTCACA
      541 CACGCTATAA CAACTGTCTT GCAATGCCGG AGTGCCGCTG GATCAAAGAC ATGCTTGAGA
      601 ATTTTGGTCA GGAAAGTTTG GCGAAAGGGA ACGTGAGGCT TGCGTTTAGA CGTTGATGTC
      661 ACTCCTAACC GCGAATTAGT ATCAACAGTG TCAGCCTCGC CCTTGATTCG GATGCAATCC
      721 TTTAGCACCG AGAGACTAGC ATTGATATCC CGAGTCTCGC TCATGCGCTG TCGGTTGTGG
      781 TTGACAGTAT CACGACCAGC TTCTGAGCCA GCGAGGTCGA TAAGATAAAG CATCCCATCT
      841 TCGTCATAAT TGATAGCGCT GTGCTTTTGG ATACGAATTC TGCAAATGGC ATGCGATCGT
      901 GATGAGGCTT CATTCATATC AGTCGCTTCT GTTCGCCGGA GTGCTGTGGC TCTTTCGATG
      961 AGATTGAGCA TACCCTCTGC AGTTGAAACT CGATTCTCAA GGGCGCCAGT GAGTTGGATG
     1021 ACACCAAAGG CATCTTCAAG AATGGATATA GGATGGCGGT CGTTGAGTAG GTCTAGTCAA
     1081 AACATATTAA TATCTCTCAA GACCAACAAT GCCCCTTATA ATATAGGGGG CCTTCACAGA
     1141 AAATCTCACC ATATGCGTTT TTTCCCACTA GCTCAATGAT GGTCACATTC ACTACTCGGT
     1201 CACCTTCAAG CCTGCCACTC ATCAATTCAT TTGCTACAAG CTGTTCCAGT CGGCTTATTG
     1261 TGTAGGTTTT ACCTGAGCCG GTCTGGCCAT AAGCAAACAG TGTGCCAATA CCGCCATTCC
     1321 ATGCCCACGG TAATAGCGAC TGCACAACTT CATTGTATAT TCGATCAGTG GAAGCATCAG
     1381 GGCCAAATGT GTGGTCGACA CGAAAATCAC TAGACTGTTA ACTCTCACAT GGGTAAAACA
     1441 TTAGCAAATA AGCTGGGCGT GGTGGAGAAG AAGAGACTGG AGGTAGGTAT GGTTGTACCT
     1501 GGAGCTGTGC CAATCCCTTA ACTGGTCTTC GAAGCTCATG GACATCAAGC ACACCAGGCA
     1561 TTCCAGGCCT TGGAAAGACA CCCTGAGGGA GACAAGAGGC TAGTTCTGCT GGCAGTAATG
     1621 GTCGAAGCCG TGCCGCCACT ATCATATCTG GGTTTAGGCC TGTAAGCTCT GAAAAGGAAG
     1681 TGGTCCTAGA TAGTGCAGGA GGTTTAAATC TCTGAACTAG TGTAAGAAAG CGCTCGATAT
     1741 TACTGAGCAA ATATTGGTCC ATTGCAGCAG GGATCCGGTA TGGGTTGAAG GAAAAGGGCG
     1801 AATCCGGGTT GTAAAAGTCA TATAAGCTAT CTATGTTTTG CTTATTAGAA TAGCAAGGGG
     1861 GGAGCTATTA TATCTTGGTG AGTCTTCGAT GTCTTTCTGA CAACTTCGAT CTGTTGAGTA
     1921 AAAAGAGAAA TGCTAAAGTT TATCCATCAT TATTTTCAGA TTCTATCTCC TCTTTCTTAC
     1981 TCTGGCCTCA CCATAGCCCT CTTGTTTATC CGATACGAGT TTACCCGAGA CTTATCCAAG
     2041 CCACCTTAAT AATGCCTACT TAGCAAAGTG AGTCGAAGAA AAGCCCCCCC AGTCTCCTTA
     2101 AGGTGCATGA TAAGCATACT CCGCATTTCT TTTCTGCCTT CCAGATAGAA ATCGCGATAA
     2161 AACCACAGTG AATTACTCAC TATACTCTTC TCCAGATATC TCGATTGCTG CCTAATATAT
     2221 TCTTACATTA TGACCTGGCT TGCTGCAGAC ACTACAATGC TGAATCCCTA GACGCACCAG
     2281 CCTTCCCCAA CCACCACTTC TCGATAATTC GGCCGCAACG TATACGCCAA CATCCACGTG
     2341 ATCAATTGCT CGATTTCCTT TCTCTATTAG CATTGCCCCT TTTTTCAATG GTCGGGTTCA
     2401 TTTTTCCCTC TGGCGCTGAC TTAGCATCTT GTTTTCCTGT TCAAGAGCTA TGATCCTAGC
     2461 CTTCAAAAAG GCAACCTTGT GGATAAATAC TTTTGTCACA GTACGCTAGT TCCTCCTGCC
     2521 CTGACTGCTG CTATAGCCTT GTGCTACACT GCTGATGGCC CTGTTTTACT GTGTCTACTA
     2581 CTGTGGCCTT GTGTGACCAT GCTCACTGCT GTCCTGCTCA CCGCTATAGC CTTGCTCACC
     2641 GCCAGCCTTG CCTGCTAGGT ATATCGCTGC AGCCTTGCTC TCCAGGATTA TTTCTGTAGC
     2701 TGCTCACTGC TCTCGGCCAC ACTCCTCTCT GTAGCTCTTG TTCACTATAA CTCTTGTAGA
     2761 TATATAAACT AGCCAGAATC TCTCTCTCTG TTGACTGAAC TTCGCTCCCT AAGCAACGTA
     2821 CTCGTCTCGA CTCTGAAGAG CTACCTTGGT GCCTTAAATC GTCTCTCGGG ATATTCTAAC
     2881 CGAGATTGGG CCTCAAGTAT GGTCTTTAGG GTTTTTTAGA CCTAAGGAAT GGACAGCTCA
     2941 GCCTCCTCTT CAGGAGGCGT TGAAGTCCAT AGCTATACAT CAAGCTAAAA GGTGACACTT
     3001 TCTAGGTTAC AAAGAATGGG CCTAGCCCCT CTGAGGGCGA GCTTGATATT CTTTTCCACC
     3061 ATAGAAGTCT GAAATGCAGT GTGGAAGGCC AGAAAGAACC GTCTTCAGAC ATGGATTTCA
     3121 GAGCATCTGA TCAGATGTTC TATTTATGGG CTGTAAGCGT TCTTAAGTGT GCTGAAGCAC
     3181 TGAAGCATCC AACAACAAGA GGCTGAAGTA GATGAGACGA ATAAAGTGAC ATGGAAAGAC
     3241 AGATGATTTT ATTCTCCTCA CAATATGTCT TGAATTCAAT AGAGTGATGG CTTCCATAGC
     3301 CATTGAGAAT TAAAAGATGA TGGTAGTAAC TATTTAATCA CTTATCTGTG CACTGATCAA
     3361 AGCACTTAGG TCACTCAAGG CCAGTTCCAC TATTGGTGCA CCCTGTGTTA GGTTGTCACA
     3421 ATAGCCTAAT CGCTCAGAAC ATTGCTTTCT CAGTACTAGT TGGTGAAGTG ATCTTGGCCT
     3481 GCCCTGATGG TAAACATTAG CATCACTCAG ATGTCTGCAT TAATCATTTA AATGATCGTA
     3541 ATGCATTCCT AGCTTCCAGG CTGTACTAGC TTTAACTTTC CACGCCTATG TATGCCCATG
     3601 ACAATCATCC CATTTTGAAT TATGCCCAGC ATGAAATTAG TCTCATTGTT GGATGAAATG
     3661 TTGGATGAAC TACATGGAGG ATGGGTATTG TGGGGAATCT GCCTTCGGTC GGATTAACCC
     3721 TGGGTAAACC CTAGCCTGGA TACTCCAGCT TAGTTGTGCA TGATGGAAGA ACTTAACAGA
     3781 CAACCTTCAC CAATTCATCA ATCTGTACAC CAGCACACTT TCACATGCAG TTCTATAGGA
     3841 TCACGAGTGA CTTCAAAAGT GACGTAACTG AATTCAGTAG ATTGTTCTGA CACTAAGCCA
     3901 AATTTGGCCA GATGGATCTA TAGTCACACC TACACATTGG CATAGTCAGA TTTTCACAGC
     3961 TGTTTTAAAT GCAAAAAAGG GATGCATGAA AGAACTCAGT AAATAATCTA AAATCCTTCT
     4021 TTTAGATTCC ATAACACAAC AACAAAGGGA AACAATGCTA AGCATATGCC ATTCAAATTC
     4081 TTTCAGGTAA CTATGGCACT CCTCCTGAAG GGGAAAAGTG GAGTGAACTA TCATCGTCAC
     4141 TTAGATCTAA CTGTCCTTAT CTAGTTCTAG TGCTCAAACA CTAGGATTGA ATGTGAAGGA
     4201 CAATGTCAAG TGCCATCTCT TTATGTGAAT GAAAACCAAA GCCATCAAAG GGAGACAGAG
     4261 CTTAATGATC TCCAAATTCA GCTAGAATCA TTCAGATATA GGGGAAATGA GCCACAGTGA
     4321 TCGTGGACCT TCTGATGCAC TAGTCTGTAG TCCAAGATAA TGAAGCTATA GGGACCCATG
     4381 ATCACAGCAC CCAAGGCCAA AGGACCATGC CTGCAAAGAT AGCGGTCTTG AATGGGACTC
     4441 AAGATGCAAG TCAGCTGACT TGTGATTTGC TGAGTGGAGT CAGTTAGACA AGTGCTGTCT
     4501 GGTAGCTCAC CTAGACAGAA CATCTGAATC AGGAAACAGT CCAAGATTTT CATAGGTTGT
     4561 ATAGTCTAAT CAGTGTTGGC TGGGCAGTGA CTTTCCTATC AAGCAAGTCA ACCAACCCTA
     4621 TATCATGTCT AATTACAACT GTTTAACATA AATAACGTGC CTTCCCTCCT CCATCTTCAC
     4681 TCTTCCCCTT CCTGCACTCA TCACCCACTA GTAATCTTCT ATTCTACATC TCCTCTTCCC
     4741 TTTCTACCAG CTCATTCCTT ACTTTCCTCT TTGTCAGAAC CCCGCCCAAT CTTCACAATG
     4801 GCCACTGTCA AGACCTCCAC CGCCTCTCCT AAGCCTTCTG AAAAGGTCAA CTCCGTCCTA
     4861 GGCTGCACTG TCATGTAAAC AGCGCATGCC CAGTGTGTGC TTCTTGACAC AATCAGAGGT
     4921 TTTAAGCTCA CCTTTCACAG TAAGTAAGTT AATGCCAGCG TTGTCCTGTT TCTTCGCACT
     4981 ATCGCTAACT TCTGTGATTC TACCCTCACT CAACCAGAAT CGCATGAGGC TTTTGACTTT
     5041 TGAATTCTCT TCTCATACTG CTTCTCTGTT CATTTTTATC GTTATCTCCG GCGCTATTTA
     5101 GCTTCATTGG CTCATGGTCC TCATTATCAA GGATACTTGG TCTTTTCGAT CTTGATATTG
     5161 TTCTCTTCTC TAGCCACACC TATCCCTGAA GCAATTTAGA TGTCTTTTTT ATCTACTCAA
     5221 ACCTCTACAA CTAGGTGCTT AGAGAGGTTT CTGCTATTAT TGACAGGCCC TTGGGATCGA
     5281 TGCCCTTCAA GACCTGGCCT GACTTAGAAT TACATGGTGT TTGCAGGCTT CTCTAGGCAG
     5341 GAGCCCACTG AGTCAATAGC CCTTCTATTC ACATTAATAT AATATCCTAC TCATCAAGCT
     5401 TGTAAAATCC ATCCTGTAGT CCTGATCGTA GTTCTCTCTA GTTATTTACA GGTCTAAGTA
     5461 GTGTCTACTA AGTAGTCAGG AACCACTTGC AACCCTGTGC CTGTCCTACC TGACCCAATG
     5521 CTAGCTCAGG GCCTAGCCCC AAATATACTC CTGTCCAGCA TTACTGAATA TCTATCTCAT
     5581 AAGTGCAGTA GGTAACAAGG GTCTTGGCTC AATAGCATTC TGTAGTGGCG TTGCTAACAT
     5641 GATGTGCATA TACCAAAAAA GATGGGATCT TTGACACTAG AAAACAACCC CCTAAGTCAT
     5701 TGAGAGAACC CAACAAAGCT ATGTTGATAA CATCATTGAT CTCAAGTAGC TAGACCATTA
     5761 GCCAATTTCT GCCTAAGCAA TCAAGTAGTC AGTCGCTATT TTCTCTTGAA GTTTTGCTAG
     5821 CTGTAAAAGC CATTGCAGTA TTGCCTTTGA GAGCTATTGC AAAGAAATCA CTATCATCTA
     5881 GCTCTGTATG CTGCCCTATA CACCTCACAT TCAAGAACCC CTTGACTTTG GGTGCTCCAG
     5941 TGTGCTCAAA GACGCTTTGC AGTTGTTAGT GGGTAGACAA GCGTGGGTGT TACTCCTGCG
     6001 TCTATGATAC AGCAGTTGTA ACCCTGCAGC TATTGACCAC AGTAAACAAG CGTTATAATC
     6061 ACTCACGTTA ATGCATATAG ATACGTGAGT CTCATACGTA ACCCTCTTTT TCTCATCTAA
     6121 GAACATTAAG GACGTCCTCA CAATAGGTAC TATAAGTTTG TGTTAAGTTG AAATGATTCG
     6181 AATGACAGTG TCTATGAAAA CTTTAAAAAT ACAGGGAACT GCTCACTCAT CTTTTTCACA
     6241 CCATGCAGCC GTATTGCCAT TGACCACCAA GTCTTCAGCT AATAGCGAGA AGCAGGAGGT
     6301 TGGTCATTTT CCATGGTCTC TGAAATCATA TCCTCAATTT CAGTAAACAG AGTTTCCAGA
     6361 GATGCACTTT CCTGCTCCTC TTCCTCAGCG AAAAGATTCC TCATTGCAGC CCCCTCATCT
     6421 TCCTCATCTT CCCAACTGCC TTCCTCATCT TTCTTCAATG CCTTCTTCAG TTCCTCAACC
     6481 CAGTCTATCG GCTCATCGTT ATGGTCGTCT TCTGGATTCT GGGTTTCCTT TGCTGGAAAA
     6541 TGGAAGTAGA AGGAATTGAT GTCGACCATC TCCCCCAACA CAGCTTCTTG CTCTGTCCTG
     6601 ATAAGAACTG CTTCGACTGC TTTGTTGTTA ACCGCTGCTG CTTCTGTTCT CGAAATGGGT
     6661 GACATGTGCT GGCCTTTTAA CTATTTTGCC ACCAGCACCT TATGGTGATA TGCCTTTTTT
     6721 TTGTTCATAC AGATCAACAA AGGCCATGAG CCACTTGATC GCACCTCTAC AAAATGGATA
     6781 GCCCAGGGTG GTTCACAAGG TGTAGTGGCT TCATGTAGAC CCATGCGCCA ACAGCCCGAG
     6841 CTTAATGACA ACGCTTGCAT TGAATCACCA GCAGGCTCAC ATAATGAACT GTCCTGAATC
     6901 CAACTTCAGT TATCAAATAG TCACACTTAT GGGGTGTAGA GCCAGCTGGT TATCATACTA
     6961 TAGGCCATGA CTCTGATGCA AAAGCCTGGT AACCAATGCA CCATGGATTA TGAATGGTGC
     7021 AATATGAAGA AGCCATCAAG AAACCTCACG TGGCAGGGCC AGCAGGAGCC AGGAATTTTG
     7081 TTTATCCCTT GTTTCCACTG GGTAGGTAGG CAGGCACCTT ACAAAAAAGA TATTCCACCC
     7141 CAGATAAGTA AATATTGTGA ATTGCAATCT TAAACCATAG GAGATCCGCT GAGCTTGTCT
     7201 ACAGCCTTCT TGATCATCTA TAGGCTAGTC AAAGCGATAG ATTAGTTAGG AGCCATGTTC
     7261 ATATTAAATT AGAAATATAA AATAATCTTC AAGCGGCTGG AGTTGAGCTA TTGAAAATAC
     7321 CAATGACAGC CACTCTGTAC CGCCATGTCC TCTGCCCACT AGAGTCAAGG ATAGAATTCA
     7381 GTTTCGAACT TGACAAGTTC ATTACCCTCC ATGTCCTCTT CTGGCTCATG GGTATTGACG
     7441 TCCAATTGAA GTATGCCCAG CGAACTCAAC ACGCTCTTCT TTAACTCTTT AAGTGGATCG
     7501 TCATGTGGTC CATCAAACAT AGGATGTTCT TTGTGGTCTA GGCCAACACA CAAAATCACC
     7561 CCGATATTAT TTCTCGAATT CTTTGAGGGC TTCCGAACAC CAGTGCTACA TATTTTTCCC
     7621 TGTAGACACA TCATCAGACC AATGATAGGA ACATCATCAT CAAAACCAAG CTTATCAAAT
     7681 GCATCACTAG TATGGCGATA GGCATAGTCC TGCATCATCG GTGTAGCCGA ATGGCCTTCC
     7741 TGATTTCTCA TTAGGACAAG AATACAGCCG AAACGGCTTT TTGTCCATCT TGTTTCAGGA
     7801 ACCCAGACTG GGATGAGAAT ATTCGCCTTT TTAAAGCTGG TAGGAAG
//
LOCUS       Ce.eucalypticola_A_pheromone     20104 bp    DNA     linear   UNA 
DEFINITION  Ceratocystis eucalypticola strain CMW9998 contig_157, whole genome shotgun sequence
FEATURES             Location/Qualifiers
     Transcript      1..702
                     /score="0.54"
                     /source="AUGUSTUS"
                     /g4.t1
     CDS             1..702
                     /score="0.54"
                     /source="AUGUSTUS"
                     /transcript_id="g4.t1"
                     /gene_id="g4"
                     /frame="[11453..12151: 0, 12152..12154: 0]"
                     /label="Retrovirus polyprotein"
     gene            1..702
                     /score="0.54"
                     /source="AUGUSTUS"
                     /g4
     Single          1..702
                     /score="0.54"
                     /frame="0"
                     /source="AUGUSTUS"
                     /transcript_id="g4.t1"
                     /gene_id="g4"
     Transcript      complement(2119..3714)
                     /score="0.6"
                     /source="AUGUSTUS"
                     /g5.t1
     CDS             complement(join(2119..2306,2377..2569,2662..2966,3038..3372,3470..3714))
                     /source="AUGUSTUS"
                     /transcript_id="g5.t1"
                     /gene_id="g5"
                     /score="0.98"
                     /score="0.9"
                     /score="0.99"
                     /score="0.77"
                     /score="0.84"
                     /frame="[complement(13571..13573): 0,
                     complement(13574..13758): 2, complement(13829..14021): 0,
                     complement(14114..14418): 2, complement(14490..14824): 1,
                     complement(14922..15166): 0]"
                     /label="Kinase-like protein"
     gene            complement(2119..3714)
                     /score="0.6"
                     /source="AUGUSTUS"
                     /g5
     Terminal        complement(2119..2306)
                     /score="0.98"
                     /frame="2"
                     /source="AUGUSTUS"
                     /transcript_id="g5.t1"
                     /gene_id="g5"
     intron          complement(2307..2376)
                     /score="0.98"
                     /source="AUGUSTUS"
                     /transcript_id="g5.t1"
                     /gene_id="g5"
     Internal        complement(2377..2569)
                     /score="0.9"
                     /frame="0"
                     /source="AUGUSTUS"
                     /transcript_id="g5.t1"
                     /gene_id="g5"
     intron          complement(2570..2661)
                     /score="0.89"
                     /source="AUGUSTUS"
                     /transcript_id="g5.t1"
                     /gene_id="g5"
     Internal        complement(2662..2966)
                     /score="0.99"
                     /frame="2"
                     /source="AUGUSTUS"
                     /transcript_id="g5.t1"
                     /gene_id="g5"
     intron          complement(2967..3037)
                     /score="1"
                     /source="AUGUSTUS"
                     /transcript_id="g5.t1"
                     /gene_id="g5"
     Internal        complement(3038..3372)
                     /score="0.77"
                     /frame="1"
                     /source="AUGUSTUS"
                     /transcript_id="g5.t1"
                     /gene_id="g5"
     intron          complement(3373..3469)
                     /score="0.72"
                     /source="AUGUSTUS"
                     /transcript_id="g5.t1"
                     /gene_id="g5"
     Initial         complement(3470..3714)
                     /score="0.84"
                     /frame="0"
                     /source="AUGUSTUS"
                     /transcript_id="g5.t1"
                     /gene_id="g5"
     Transcript      6823..7212
                     /score="1"
                     /source="AUGUSTUS"
                     /g6.t1
     CDS             6823..7212
                     /score="1"
                     /source="AUGUSTUS"
                     /transcript_id="g6.t1"
                     /gene_id="g6"
                     /frame="[18275..18661: 0, 18662..18664: 0]"
                     /label="Hypothetical 3"
     gene            6823..7212
                     /score="1"
                     /source="AUGUSTUS"
                     /g6
     Single          6823..7212
                     /score="1"
                     /frame="0"
                     /source="AUGUSTUS"
                     /transcript_id="g6.t1"
                     /gene_id="g6"
     CDS             8967..9047
                     /label="A pheromone"
     gene            8967..9047
     Transcript      complement(10777..11595)
                     /score="1"
                     /source="AUGUSTUS"
                     /g8.t1
     CDS             complement(10777..11595)
                     /source="AUGUSTUS"
                     /transcript_id="g8.t1"
                     /gene_id="g8"
                     /score="1"
                     /frame="[complement(22229..22231): 0,
                     complement(22232..23047): 0]"
                     /label="Hypothetical 9"
     gene            complement(10777..11595)
                     /score="1"
                     /source="AUGUSTUS"
                     /g8
     Single          complement(10777..11595)
                     /score="1"
                     /frame="0"
                     /source="AUGUSTUS"
                     /transcript_id="g8.t1"
                     /gene_id="g8"
     Transcript      17938..18801
                     /score="1"
                     /source="AUGUSTUS"
                     /g9.t1
     CDS             17938..18801
                     /score="1"
                     /source="AUGUSTUS"
                     /transcript_id="g9.t1"
                     /gene_id="g9"
                     /frame="[29390..30250: 0, 30251..30253: 0]"
                     /label="Hypothetical 9"
     gene            17938..18801
                     /score="1"
                     /source="AUGUSTUS"
                     /g9
     Single          17938..18801
                     /score="1"
                     /frame="0"
                     /source="AUGUSTUS"
                     /transcript_id="g9.t1"
                     /gene_id="g9"
     Transcript      complement(19754..20104)
                     /score="0.61"
                     /source="AUGUSTUS"
                     /g10.t1
     CDS             complement(join(19754..19770,19831..20104))
                     /source="AUGUSTUS"
                     /transcript_id="g10.t1"
                     /gene_id="g10"
                     /score="0.62"
                     /score="0.8"
                     /frame="[complement(31206..31208): 0,
                     complement(31209..31222): 2, complement(31283..31556): 0]"
                     /label="Tigger transposable element-derived protein"
     gene            complement(19754..20104)
                     /score="0.61"
                     /source="AUGUSTUS"
                     /g10
     Terminal        complement(19754..19770)
                     /score="0.62"
                     /frame="2"
                     /source="AUGUSTUS"
                     /transcript_id="g10.t1"
                     /gene_id="g10"
     intron          complement(19771..19830)
                     /score="0.62"
                     /source="AUGUSTUS"
                     /transcript_id="g10.t1"
                     /gene_id="g10"
     Initial         complement(19831..20104)
                     /score="0.8"
                     /frame="0"
                     /source="AUGUSTUS"
                     /transcript_id="g10.t1"
                     /gene_id="g10"
ORIGIN
        1 ATGGACCAGG AAGATTGGCC TGAATGGATC CCCCTGGCAC AGCTGTCATT GAACAACCGT
       61 CCTCAGCCAC GCCGCCATGG AGTCAGCCCC TTTTTCCTTG TGCATGGTTA CAACATCGTA
      121 CCAGTGCAGA CAGAAGGAAT GGACAAAGGC GCAGAAGGGG GCAGAATGGC GAAGGCAGAG
      181 GAAGTGGTGG TCAAACTGGG AGAGTTAAAT GAGTGGGCCC AAGTGGTAGC AGCAGAGATA
      241 CAGCAGAACA TGGAAGTCCA AGCGAACCGA CACCGCAGCC CTGTACCAAT TTTTAAGCCT
      301 GGAGACAATG CATGGCTGAA AATGAAGAAC GTGCAAATGG GCAGACCAAG CAAGAAGCTA
      361 GACTGGCGAA ATGCGAAGTA CAAGGTGGTT AGGCAAGTGT CTCCTTTGAC CTACGAGCTG
      421 GATGTCCCAG GAAAGATCCA CAAAGTCTTT CATGTCGACC TCCTCAAACC CAACCAAAGA
      481 GTGCGACCCA CATCAATAAT TTCATGGTCA CTGTTACGGG GTAGACAGGC AAATGATGAG
      541 GGACTAGACC GGAATAGGAA AGTAGATGTG AAGGGGCAGA AAACCTTGCA GAGTATTGCG
      601 GGCGGTTTAG TACTGAATAT GGAAGGCGGT GAAGCCGGAC AGGAACCTAG TGGAGCAAGT
      661 AGAGATGGTT CACCCCGCAC ACCATCACAA CCTTCCAGTT AGACTCCTTT TACATCCCAT
      721 CGATTAATAA AGATTCTATA CGTTCAACAG CATTGCGCCT CGTGCCCGTA ACACAGAGGA
      781 TAAAAGAAGG GGCACTGCCA ACAAACACTT GAGATAGTTT CTCCCTTTCT CCCTCATCTG
      841 ACAATAAAGT CATGTAATCA GTAAACTCAG TAATACCTAC AAGTCCCGTA ACAAGGCCAC
      901 AAAGCAGTTC AATGCCCCTA CCTCCCTGCA CAGCCCCCGA CAAGTCACAA GACCTGTCAG
      961 AAAAGTCTGT GGCAAAAATA CAGCATTGTA GTCCCAGCTC CAATATGTGT CAAGACTGAA
     1021 AACCTTTAAA CGGTTGATTG AAAAGGACCA CTAGGATCAC AGTACACATA ATGCCAAAGT
     1081 TTTCAGGGCT ACAATTGAAG ACATCAACAA GGCACTGGAC CGCCCCTACC AAGACCACCA
     1141 AAGAAGTGGA AAAGCGAAGT ACCTACTTGG GTGTCAGAAA AATGTTGATG CTTAACCAAG
     1201 TGTCTCCCAC CCCGCCGTTT GGGAATGGAC CCTGAGATTG AGCTATCTGA CGAAGATGGT
     1261 GTTTGCCTGG GTTTTGCTGG ATGCATTGGT GACCATATGC CGTCGCGTTA ATCGGGCCAT
     1321 CGAATGTCTC CAACGGCACT GCAGGGAGAA ATCGCAATTG GCTGAGGGGA GGCACAGCAT
     1381 AGGCGATTCG AAGATAAATG TTTGTTCACT GTAGCGTGAG AAAACACCTC GATCGCAAGG
     1441 CCAGTGACTA CTCCGGCGTC TAATTCGACA TTCGGCGCAG CGAGAACACC TAGGCTCGAA
     1501 AGAGCGAGAA TCGTTGATAA TTTCAACTGG GTGATGAAGA TGCAAATTCA TCAGTTTCAA
     1561 AAAAGAAAAG ATTTTCTGGG TTTTAAGGAT GTATATGAGA GGTCTCGGTT CGGTCGGGTG
     1621 CATGATAATT TTGGAGTGTC GTCCCTCAAT TCCGTCTTGC GGCCAATTGT CGTCTCGCGT
     1681 GGATGAGTTT CGTCTGGTTC CGTCAAGTTT TTTATTTTTC ATTCTGCAGT GTTCGCCGGA
     1741 TCAAACGTCG GACAGGGATT GTCCACGAAA GGAATTCAAA ATTCCACCAG GTAGGATTTA
     1801 AAAGCTTGAA CATGAGATGA ACCCCGGATT TGAGAGTGGA GAGGTTCGTG GAGATTCTGC
     1861 GGATTGGCCA CTAGGCAAAT CCTTTAGAGT CGAGGATGTC GTGCCACGGG ATGAGGGGGA
     1921 ACAATGCGAA TAGAGGGCAT AAATCAACTG TCTTGACTGC GTATTAAATC AAGCGATGCC
     1981 ACCTGCGTCT AGCTGTTTGT CAGCTGTTGC TTATCCAAAC AGTGTCTTGT CTCTATCACG
     2041 AGCACAGTCC CCTCAAACTC TAGACCCCCG TTCAACTCCA TGGACCCAGG GACTCTCTCC
     2101 CCATAAACCA AATACATGTC ACGAAAGCTG TTTCACAATC CAAGGGTCAT TTGCCAGCTC
     2161 GGAGGGCGTT TTCCGATCCT CGGCCGCCCA TTGAAGCATC GCCCTAACCA TCTTGAGGAA
     2221 CAATTCCTTG TCTTCCCCTT GTAGAGTAGT CTCGAGAGTT TCCAGCGATT GAGGGGGGCG
     2281 AAGTTCAATC CCAGCATTCC ATTCCCCTGC TCGGGATGTT AGCTAGGCTG TCAAAGCTCT
     2341 AATTTCGTAA CAGGGGAAGA AATGACAAAG TCTTACCTGT GTCAGCAAAG AATTTCGACC
     2401 GATAATCACC TCGCTGAATG AGGTCAAGTT TTGGGAACCC GAGGACTGAT ATGATTTCTG
     2461 CGAGGTGAGC TCTTCCGCGG TATGTGTTGT GCTCCGGATC TCTGCCACGG AAGAGCATTT
     2521 TGGCTTCAAA CAGGTCCCAT ATCTGCAGAG GAAGCGTGAG AATTAAAGAC TTTGTAACAT
     2581 AAGTAATTTC ACGTGGAAAA GGGAAGGGAA TGGAAACAGA AGAACCATAA ACAGCACTTC
     2641 TTAGATAATG AAACAACATA CCATACAGCC CACGCTCCAG ACATCGATTT GATACGACCA
     2701 TGGAATCCCC AGAATCATCT CCGGCGACCG ATACTGGTCG GGTTGAACGT CCTCCATGCG
     2761 CGGCGTATCT CCAGGAAATG CCGACCCCAA ATCGCAGAGG ACAGGAGGCC CAATTTTAGA
     2821 AGGTCTATCG ATCGTACGGG AGGCGTAAAT AACTCTGCCA TCCCCCAGTT CTTTCCGGGG
     2881 CGTTGGGCTC GCAACTTCAG CTTCCTCAAA ATCATAGAGT GTTTTATCAT CGCCAATACC
     2941 GAACATGATA TTGTCGGCCT TGACATCTAT TGTGGAGGAG TAGTTGCAAG ATTAGAACTG
     3001 CAGTGCGAAT AGACGGAGCA GCACTGCAAT GACTGACCTG TATGGACTAG ATGGCAGTGA
     3061 TTATGAAGAT AATCCAGAGC TTGGAATACC CTCTGAAGGA CAATGGCGAG CACAGGGGCA
     3121 GGTAGCCTCC CTATAGGATT TCGACTCAGA AACGTGGCCA TGTTTTCCCA CAGAGGTGGG
     3181 TGCACGAGAC ATTGATGCTC GCCATCGGGT CCTGTAATGA TGAAGGAATT CAAGAGGGGG
     3241 CGGAGGGCGT CGCGACCGGG ATGATTTTTT GGGCCTTGAC TGATGCGAGA GTTGGCGTCT
     3301 ATTTCAACTC TAGATCGTGA TCCAAGGGAA GATGATCGGA TGAAGATTTT GATAGAAACA
     3361 TGAGAATGCT TGCTGAATAT GGGTCAAAGT CTTGAGTTAA TCCAGTCTGC AAACAAGACT
     3421 TGATATATAT TTGGTGCGAA ATATTTCGTC CAAGATTGTG TTTCCTTACT TTAAATCCTT
     3481 TGCCAACCAC ACTGTAGACG TAGTTCCGAA GCCCAACTTG CCCACAAGTT GGTATCGAGA
     3541 CTCTAAGACT TGGCCAATCA AAGCCGGGTA GTACCGCGCC GCGAGATAAC CGGGCAAAGT
     3601 CTCTTCTTCG ACTGCAACAT GGCGAGGAAG TAGTTGGAAG CCTGTTGTTG GGAATGATCG
     3661 CGGCGTTGCT GGACCTTTGA GAAAGGGGAC GAGTTGACGA AGGAAGGAGG ACATGGAAAA
     3721 AAGGTCGTAA AAGGGGTGGA TTGCCGATCA CAGGTTGGTC TTGCTGGTCA AACAATAATA
     3781 ATAAGATAGG TGGTGGGAGG AAGAAGGAAC ATTCATTTCA GTTCGCCGAA TTCTCCTCTC
     3841 GTGTCCTTGA ACGAGTTGAG GTGAGTTGAG TTTTTTATGG GGCTTTTTGG ATTGAAGAGG
     3901 GCGACTTCAT ATCTTTGTGC TGAAATTCGC TAATCACATC ACCCTGCTGC TACGCGCTTT
     3961 ATTCGGTCTT GTTTTTTTTC TATCCCAGCC TCCCCCACTA CTGTATGATA AAAACTTCTC
     4021 AATCATTTGA GTTACTTAGA TAGTTGTTTC CCTCTTCCTC CTCAATGTTG AATCTCTGAT
     4081 TATCCCCGAA CCTGTCTACA CGACCAACTG TACACTAAGC CGTGACAATG CTGGTGTGCG
     4141 GGGCGAACTA TGTCTACTGG TTCCACTATG TTACATGGTA CTGCTCTGCC TCACCGCCTT
     4201 CTATTCTCGC TGCTAAACCG CCACACCTTC ACTCTTAACT GCCTAACCAA GTAACCTACG
     4261 ACTTGACCTG TCGGCGCTAT ATGTTGCTTC CACCCTGGCC AGTATGAGTA TATCCAGGCC
     4321 AGGCCGATAG AGGTATGCAG GCGCTTGCAG AAGGTTGTTG ATTCAGATGT GTGGTGGATA
     4381 TAGGCTTTAA AGGAGCACTT TGATTGGCTG GACCCTTGGT GAAAGTTCGA GAACGTCAAC
     4441 CCACTGAAGG TTCTGAAGGG TTATAACAGG GATAACAAAG TTCACAACTG TCAATGACCT
     4501 AAGTCAGGGT TACCAGGATT TCTGTCTCTT ATCCAGTTCG CCCAAACATT AGGGTTAGTC
     4561 ACAGACATGA CTAGAGCCTC TTCTTTGGGT GGTGTCAATC ACACAGAGTT GGTGTGTATA
     4621 TCCTGTCGAG CGTGTCTTCC ATTCATTCTG GTGTATAAGT TATTACTTAC TAGTCCCGTA
     4681 ACCCAGAGCT TCTCTAAGGT CTTGGTGTGT GTGTCTAAAT ACTTGAACAG CCTTACTGTA
     4741 GCTCTATTTC CTCTTGCTCT TTTTGATTTA TCAAGATAAA TTATTGTAAT TTCACCATCT
     4801 CATGACATCA AGCACAAGAT TTATCATCAC ATGCTGTGTA TTACAGTGTA GTTCCATAGA
     4861 ATACTTTATT ACTGATGATG TCTCCAATAA AAGTGCTGGT ATTATGTTGA GCCCTTTAGC
     4921 CAATACCTGG TCGTTTTCCT CGATGACTCC TAACGTGAGG GTTTCCCTGT GAAAGAAGAC
     4981 CTGTTGCTAC TAACAGTCAT ACATATTGTC GAGCTGCTAG GATGCCTAGT CTTGTACAAC
     5041 TTTTATTCTC ATGGTAGGTA TTCATTATAT AACAGAACAT CCCTAGTAAA CCATACGTAA
     5101 AAGTATTCCA ACATTCAAGG TCTGTAAAGA TGCTTCGCCC CTTTAATGCT AAGTACCTGC
     5161 CCTGCAAAGG GTACCCTAGT GGTGTCATGT TGTAAACTCT TGATATTTGA AAGTCTTGGC
     5221 ATGTACATAT GAACCTGTGC TAGTTCATAG AAATAACACT GGCTTGAGTA ACTAAGATCT
     5281 GTACAAAGAG AGCAGGAAAT GGAAGCATGG CGATTGGAAT GGGCATTCCC TGAACATAGG
     5341 TAGTAGCAGG AAGAAATGGT TGCCTAACAT AAGTGCTACT AAATTCACAG ATAAACAGCT
     5401 AATAAAATGC CCTTGAGCAT ATGTAACATT AATGCCGAGC ATGTTTTGAG GGATCAATAA
     5461 CTATAGGTAA TCGGAATTTT AGGATTTGCA CAAAGCAATT TCGTAATAGC TCTTATTCTC
     5521 GCGAGCGCCC GGCCGGAGTT CCGCTCGCCC TTAGCGCCAA CAGCCTTATT GTGTCCCATG
     5581 TTGCTTTTTC CGTTTTTACA TCCGCTTCCG TCTCCGCTCT CTAAGAAGAT CAAGGCTTGA
     5641 ATCCCTTGTT GTTTCTCGTA TCCCATGGTA AGCCATTTGT CTCTAAAGCA TATAAAAGAG
     5701 GCATAGTTAG TCGTGGACTT GAGGGGCCCA ATTGGGCCAC GGTGTTACGA GACTTGCGTA
     5761 AACTTCCGCT TTCGGCACAG CTCACATATC ACAATAATTA AGTACAGTAT TATGATCAAT
     5821 TAGACGTCCA AGTTGCAAAA AACCACTTCT ATTATTAAAT AGCAATAGAT TCTATTGCGA
     5881 GTTGGCGATA ATGCAAAAGT TTATCTACTG CTGTTCTTCG ATGTCCTTAT CGAGAGACCG
     5941 TTTTGCTATT ATTGAGAACA GGCAGTGGGT GCCTCGAGTA GTAATCCTCC ATTGCCACTT
     6001 CTTCAAAGCA TCAGGAGGCT TACATGCTCT ATCACAGGTG TATGGCCAGA TTTTCTTCCT
     6061 AGTAGATCTC AGATCTCCCC ATGACAAAGG CATGACAACG ATCTAGTGTA TAAGAAATTT
     6121 ATTGATTGTA AAAGTGACTC TCGAGACTCA TATTCACCTG CAGGTCCCAC GGGTCCCGTG
     6181 TGATTTTAAA CCACGGGGAC CCGTAGCCCA ATTGGGCCCA TGTCGAGTCT GTAATAAATG
     6241 TCATTGATAG TCAAGTCAGA CTGTTACTAG TTATACCCCC ATGAGATGAG TGGAAATCGT
     6301 CTTGACGGCG TATAGCTTCG ATGTAATCAG AAATGCTTTG ACACTATATT GAGCACTGTT
     6361 GTCTTATGTC TTTCTTGTCC TTTCGCAATT TTGATTAAAG TCCAGGCAGG ACTTATAATA
     6421 ACTGCCGGCA GTACTGCCAG CTTTGATAGT ATTATGGTCA TGGCAATTGT CCATCACAAG
     6481 TAGGCCGAGT TGCAAATGCA TGATGCACAG ACAAATGTAC TTGCCATTAT TCATTACACA
     6541 TGATATATGC TCCAAAAAGG CATCAAAGTA CATTTACGAC TTTGCCATTG TTTAAGAGAT
     6601 GCTAGAGTAT ATATATGAGC TCTTTCTCTG CAAGAGTTGC ACCTCGATGT TCACTTCATT
     6661 CTTACACTAT CACCCAGCTC TCTCAAACCT GCTCTGTCTA CATCCATTAT TCCAAGATAT
     6721 CTTGCTTTTT TTCAACTTCT CATCACTATT AAGTGCTTCT TTTCAACTAC AGAGGGCCCC
     6781 TTTCACCACT CAAGTTCCGC CAATAAGTTC CAATACATAA CCATGAAGTC CTGGATTGCA
     6841 ACAGCGCTTC TTGCCCTTGC CAGCAAGGTT GTTATTGCAG CACCACCTAG CCCTGGATAC
     6901 ATCCCAGAGC CACGGCCTGT CTATGTAGAC TGTGAATGGA TAGCTAGGGT CTGCTGGTGC
     6961 GTCAATATCC ATGGTTACAG GAACAGAGTC TCTGACGAGT GGTGCTTTTT CGAACAAGAC
     7021 GACGAAGACT GGGACGCGAA CTACGTCCCA AAGGAAGAGG TGCATTACTC TGATTCAGAG
     7081 GGGGAATACA CTGATTCAGA GGGGGAATAC TCTGAAACTG CGGAATCTTA CACTGAGTTG
     7141 GAGAGAGTAT ACTCCGAGGA GGAAGAGGAA GAGGAGGAAG AGGAAGAGGA GGAACAGCAA
     7201 GACCAAGATT AGATACAAAA CTAGCAGCCA AGTTCAGTAT TTGGCCTTGG TCTCCGTAAA
     7261 CTCTTTTATT TTCCTACAGT GGCAAGGAAT TGGCATGTAA TTACTGGCAT CTGTATGTTA
     7321 GATGAGCAAT AGATTGTGCA CTGTTAATTA ACCTGCTTCA ATGCCAGACT CATTCTATCT
     7381 TCAGCCCTAT TAGTGAAAGC GACTGTATAT GATGAAACCC AGATACAAAT TGGAATCATC
     7441 AGGAAAATGA TCAAAAAATA AGGAATATTA GGTAACAAAC TAATCATATT GTCTTGAGTT
     7501 AGTTGCTTGT AAGCAGGTTC ACGAATCATT AAGTTCTATG CATCGAAGAG AAGAAGGTAA
     7561 AAGGAAGCTA ATTTGATCTA CCTCGGGAAG GTAGAGCTAG GTGGGCTCAA GAGAATGGGG
     7621 GCTCATTGGT ACAGCACTAC AGGCGTAGCC CTCACAGCAC TGGTTAGTCA ATGCCATGAC
     7681 CTTCTGTTGT GAATCAATGG CTTGGGGCCT CTCCCTATGC TCTAAGTAAG GGGAAATGCC
     7741 CCTGTACCAT GGCCAGCCTT GCTACAAACA CTACAATGCT GTGCACCTGT TGAAGGCTAC
     7801 AGTGAAATTC TATCCCATCA AGATGATGCC CATAATGCAG TAAAAAGACT GGGAAGACCT
     7861 CAGTCTTCGG CCTGTGGGTT ATAGGTGCTT GTATATCTGG ATGTTTTATC TTCGGCCCTA
     7921 AGCGTCAACA CACTATAGTA ACCTGATTAC TGGCACTATA GCCCTAGATC GCTGGAAAGG
     7981 CTGATTTCTT AGTAGTTGTA CAGGATCACG AGTGACTTCA AAAGTGATAT AACTAACTGA
     8041 ATTCAGTAGA ATGTTCTGAC ACTAAGCCAA ATTTGGCCAG ATGGATCTAT AGTCACACCT
     8101 ACACATTGCC ATAGTCAGAT TTTCACAGCT GTTTTAAACG CAAAAAAGGG ATGCATGAAA
     8161 GAACTCAATA ACTAATCTAA AATCCTTCTT TTAGATTCCA TAACACAACA ACAAAGGGAA
     8221 ACAATGCTAA GCATATGCCA TTCATAATCT TTCAGGTAAC TATGGCACTC CTCCTGAATG
     8281 GGAAAAGTAG AGTGAACTAT CATTGTCACT TAGATCTAAC TGTCCTTATT TCGTTCTAGT
     8341 GCTCAAACAC TAGGATTGAA TGTGAAGGAC AATGTTAAGT GCCATCTCTT TATGTGAATG
     8401 AAAACCAAAG CCATCAAATG GAGACAGAGC TTAATGATCT CCAAATTCAG CTAGAATCAT
     8461 TCAGATATAG GGGAAATGAG CCACAGTGAT CGTGGACCTT CTGATGCACT AGTCTGTAGC
     8521 CCAAGATAAT GAAGCCATAG GGACCCGTGA TTACAGCACC CAAGGCCAAA GGACCATGCC
     8581 TGCAAAGATA GCGGTCTTGA ATGGGACTCA AGATGCTAGT CAGCTGACTT GTGATCTGCT
     8641 GAGTGGAGTC AGTTAGACAA GTGCTGTCTG GTAGCTCACC TAGACAGAAC ATCTGAATCA
     8701 GGAAACAGTC CAAGATTTTC ATAGGTTGTA TAGTCTAATC AGTGTTGGCT GGGCAGTGAC
     8761 TTTCCTATCA AGCAGGTCAA CCAACCCTAT ATCATGTCTA ACGACAACTG TTTAACATAA
     8821 ATAACGTGCC TTCCCTCCTC CATCTTCACT GTTCCCTTTC CTGCACCCAT CACCCACTAG
     8881 TAATCTTCTC TTCTACATCT CCTCTTCCCT TTCTACCAGC TCATCCCTTA CTTTCCTCTT
     8941 TGTCAGAACC CCACCCAATC TTCACAATGG CCACTGTCAA GACCTCCACC GCCTCTCCTA
     9001 AGCCTGCTGA AAAGGTCAAC TCCGTCCTAG GCTGCACTGT CATGTAAACA GCGCATTCCC
     9061 AGTGTGTGCT TCTTAACACA ATCAGAGGTT TTAAGCTCAC CTTTCACAGT AAGTATGTTA
     9121 ATACCAGCGT TGTCCTGTTT CTTCGCACTA TCGCTAACTT CTGTGATTCT ACCCTCACTC
     9181 AACCAGAATC GCATGAGGCT TTGACTTTTG TATTCTCTTC TCATACTGCT TCTCTGCTCA
     9241 TTTTTATCGT TATCTCCGGC GCTATTTGGC TTCATTGGCT CATGGTCCTC ATTATCAAGG
     9301 ATACTTGGTC TTTTCGATCT TGATATTGTT CTCTTCTCTA GCCACACCTA TCCCTGAAGC
     9361 AATTTAGATG TCTTTTTTAT CTACCCAAAC CTCTATAACT AGGTGCTTAG AGAGGCTTCC
     9421 GCTATTATTG ACAGGCCCTT GGGATCGATG CCCTTCAAGA CCTGGCCTGA CTTAGAATTA
     9481 CATAGTGTTT GCAGGCCTCT CTAGGCAGGA GCCGACTGAG TAAATAGCCC TTCTATTCAC
     9541 ACTAATATAA TATCCTACTC ATCAAGCTTG TATAATCCAT CCTGTAGTCC TAGTCCTTGT
     9601 TCTCTCTAGT TATTTACAGG TCTAAGTAGT GTCTACTAAG TAGTTAGGAA CCGCTTGCAA
     9661 CCCTTTGCCT GTCCCACCTG ACCCGATGCT AGCTCAGAGC CTAGCCCCAA ATATACTCCT
     9721 GTCCAGCATT ACTGAATATT TATCGCATAA GTGCAATAGG TAACAAGGGT CTTGGCTCAA
     9781 TAGCATTCTG TAGTGGTGTT GCTAACATGA TGTGCATATG CCAAAAAAGA TGGGATCTTT
     9841 GACACTAGAA AACAACCCCC TAAGTCATTG AGAGAACCCA ATAAAGCTAT GTTGGTAACA
     9901 TAATTGGTCT CAAGTAGCTA GACCATTAGC CAATTTCTGC CCAAGCAATC AAGTGGTCAG
     9961 TCACTATCTT CTCTTGAAGT TTTGCTAGCT GTAAAAGCCA TTGTAGTATT GCCTTTGAGA
    10021 GCTATTGCAA AGAAATCACT ATCATCTAGC TCTGTATGCT GCCCTATACA CCTCACATTC
    10081 AAGAACCTTT TGACCTTGGG TGCTCCAGTG TTCTCAAAGA CGCTTTGCAG TTGTTAGCGG
    10141 GTAGACAAGT GTGGGTGTTA CGCCTTCGTC TATGATACGG CAGTTGTAAC CCTGCAGCTA
    10201 TTGACCACAG TAAAGGAGCG CTATAACCAC TCACGTTGAT GCATATAGAT ACGTGAGTCT
    10261 CATACGTATA GCTATCCTAG AAATGTATGT CGATTCTTAT GATTCTTAAA GCTTGATGAA
    10321 GAAGGAAGGA AACTCTGTGA CAAACTTCCA AAGCTGTAGA ATATAAAGAG GGAGCACCGC
    10381 CAGCAAAGGC TTTAGATAGT TTCTTCCTTT TCTCCCTCAT CTGAAAGTCA TCAATCGGCA
    10441 AACTTAGTAT CAATTACTAG TCCTGTAACA AGACATAAGG GGCCTTTTCC AAGGCCATTT
    10501 GTTCAGTCTA GACACTGTAG TGAGAAATCT ATCAATCAGT TGAGATCTGC ACTTCAACCA
    10561 AGAATCAGAT AGAAATGGTA GAACAAAGAA ATCACAGATC CCTCTTTTTC TCATCTAAGA
    10621 ACATTAAGTA CGTCCTCACA ATAGGTACTA TGAGTTTGTG TTAAGTTGAA ATGATTCGAA
    10681 TGACAGTGTC TATGAAAACT TTAAAAATAC AGGGAACCGC TCGCTCATCC TTTTCACACC
    10741 ATGCAGCCGT ATTGCCATTG ACCACCAAGT CTCCAGCTAA TGGCGAGAAG CAGGAGGTTG
    10801 GTCATTTTCC ATGGTCTCTG AAATCATATC CTCAATTTCA GTAAACAGAG TTTGCAGAGA
    10861 TGCACTTTGC TGCTCCTCTT CCTCAGCGAA AAGATTTCTC ATTGCAGCCC CCTCATCTTC
    10921 CTCATCTTCC CAACTGCCTT CCTCATCCTT CTTCAATGCC TTCTTCAGTT CCTCCACCCA
    10981 ATCTATGGGC TCGTCGTTAT GGTCGTCTTC TGGATTCTGG GTTTCCTTTG CTGGAAAATG
    11041 GAAGTAGAAG GAATTGATGT CGACCATCTC CCCCAACACA GCTTCTTGCT CTGTCCTGAT
    11101 AAGAATTGCT TCGACTGCTT TGTTGTTAAC CGCTGCTGCA TCCTTGTAGT ACTTGGTGTC
    11161 CAAGATTGCC TTCCACTCCT TATTGTCAGC ACGGACTGTG ATATCTTCTG TGGGGCTAAC
    11221 TTCGCGGTCC TTGCGGATGC CACGAATGAG CACGTCTGTT TCCATATCTC TGTCAACTTT
    11281 AGAAAGGACC CAATCAATAT CTTCAGGGTT GCGACCGCGC TTCTCAGCTA GGGAAGTGTA
    11341 AATTTGGCCC AGGCTAAGCT TCTTTTCACT TTCAGCCTCC ATGTCGTTGT TAGCAATAAA
    11401 GATGGTGACC AAATTCATCC TGGGATGGAA ACTGATGGTA TCAATCAACT GGTATTCACC
    11461 ATCACCATCA CGAGAAAGAA CGGAATCTAC ATCCCCAGAG ACTCTGACCT GGTAGCCACG
    11521 GTCCTCAATG ATACCAGCTT GGGCAAGGCT AAGAATGGAT AGAGCCAAAG GCAAAGAAGC
    11581 TGAAAAGAAT CTCATTGTGG TGATGTTGGG GACAGATATA AAAAGGGATG CAAAAGAGTG
    11641 CAGGGCTAAA GAGTGCAGGA GCAATTGGAT GGTTGGAATG GTAGTGTGAG GATGAGAGAT
    11701 GTGATGCTTC TGTTCTCGAA ATGGGTGACA TGTGCTGGCC TTTTAACTAT TTTGCCAACA
    11761 GCACCTTATG GTGATATGCC TTTTTTTTGT TCATACAGAT CAACAAAGGC CATGAGCCAC
    11821 TTGATCGCAC CTCTACAAAA TGGATAGTCC AGGGTGGTTC ACAAGGTGTA GTGGCTTCAT
    11881 GTGGCCCCAT GCGCCAACAG CCCGAGCTTA ACGACAACGC TTGCATTGAA TCACCAGCAG
    11941 GCTCACATAA TGAACTGTCC TGAATCTAAC TTTAGTTATC AAATAGTCAC ACTCATGGGG
    12001 CGGAGAGCCA GCTGGTTATC ATAGTATAGG CCGTGACTCT GATGCAAAAG CCTGGTAACC
    12061 AATGCACATG GATTATGAAT GGTGCAATAT GAAGAAGCCA TCAAGAAACC CCACGTGGCA
    12121 GGGCCAGCAG GAGCCCGGAA TTTTGTTTAT CCCTTGTTTC CAGTGGGTAG GTAGGTAGGC
    12181 AGGCACCTTG CAAAACAGAT ATTCCACCCC AGATAACTAA ATATTGTGAA TTGCAATCTT
    12241 AAACCACATG CATGAGGGCA TTGAAATGCA TCATTTACAG AGAGTAACAC ACCATCTTTG
    12301 TTGATGAGCC AACATGATTG AAAGTCATCC ATCACTTGGG AATGCTTGAA AAGCATGGGA
    12361 AAGGATGCTA GTTGTAGAGA TTTGACCCCT GATTTTGCAA AATCTGAGCT AAGCCCACAA
    12421 TGTGTATGCC CACAGACAGT AGTGTAGTAA CTGAATGTGG GGGAACAGAG ATAAAATTCC
    12481 ATTCATAATA ATAGCCCTCG CTTTCCTTCT TCCCATCACA TAACGGCATG ATCGTTTTTG
    12541 CGGGGAGCTA GACGTAGAGG CCTAACTCAA CTGAATAGAT GTATCACATC CTAGCAAGAC
    12601 ACACAAGCCA CGGATATGCC ATGCCCTAAG AGAAAGGGAA CGAAGAAGAC TAAATTTAAA
    12661 GCGACAGTTG TCACTGCGAA CACTTGGGCC TATCTTGCAG GGGTTAGAGG CCTTCCTAAC
    12721 TAGTCTAATT TTCAAGAATC AAGCAAGATG TGTTTATTTT CTAGGCGTGC AGATCAATTC
    12781 ACTAATCCTA GTAAGTGGAC TAGTTGGGTG CGATCACTGC CTGAGCTAAA GAGGGGTTCC
    12841 AAGCAGAGTT AGAGAATTAA AATGTTATAC GTGGGAAGCA CGTAACCTAT CTGTAGGATG
    12901 CGAAGATTCT TCGAATGCAC AGTGGCATAT AGGTCCATAA AAATAGACAT CATCCAGACG
    12961 CTATAACAAT GGGGAGCTTG CATGAGGTGG GAGCGAGCGC TGGATGACAG GATAGCCCTG
    13021 AATATAGGAG TGACTGGGGG TTGCAGGATA CAGAAGACCA TGGCCACGAC AATTACTAGA
    13081 GGGCATCTGC GCACAGCTAC AACAAGAAAA AGTAATGCAG CAGGTTTTGA TCAAGAGGTA
    13141 TGATACCAGA TATAGAGCTG AGTATTCTGA GAGTATGTGT CCTGTGGCAG TAGCAATGGG
    13201 CATAGGTGGT GTAGAGGTTA TCACTGGCAC GTGACATGGA AACCCTAACC ATCCGTGTAC
    13261 CAACCCAGTG TCACTTGATG CTATTGCACC ATATTTATTG GCATAGTATT TATTGATCAA
    13321 CTAGCTGTCC GAACGCCTGG TCCTCTTTAT CACGAGGAAA AAAAGAAGAC AAAATAGTAG
    13381 CATGTTAGAG TCCTTGGCCA GAACGGAAAG GCATACTTTC CAAAATATAT ATCTACGGAA
    13441 TAGCGAGGGG GTTGAGTTGT AAGATTATGT TGAGGCTGGT AGTATAAGAA AATCATCCAT
    13501 ATTTCAGTAA CTATTCCCTT TTCTTCTAGC ATAAATTCAA GAGTGCATTC CTTCTTCCTT
    13561 GTCTAGGAGT GCCAGTTGAA ATGTAGAGAC TCGAAAAACT ATTTCTTTTT CCAAGTGAAG
    13621 ATCCAAACAA TTAGCAAGGA CTTGACAGAC AGGCATTTCA TATGATCTGC GTCTAGTGCT
    13681 AATAGGCTAA TTAACACACG AGATTATGCT ATGCGTCTGC TGAGATACAT GCTTAGTATC
    13741 CGTGATAGGG CTCGTGTGTT AGTTCTATAT GGGGTGCAAG GACTGAACTG CCATAAATTT
    13801 GAGGTCCCCC CACGAGCTCA GTCCTCCTCG TTGATCCTTC TACCATGCAC CACCACCCTT
    13861 TCGCCAAGCA AGAATTATAT TCCACCGTCA AAACTCGACT ATTTCACTTG TACATAATTC
    13921 AGCCAAAATA GAAGTTAATT GCAAATCGCT AGTTGATGTC ATTACAACTT CAGCAATTTC
    13981 TTTCTTTTTT TCGGTTAATG TGACTGTCAT GGTTTTTTTG TGGCTGTAGA ATACATCGTA
    14041 TAAGTTTGAA GCAAAACAGA GACTTGATAG TGAAGGGAAA AGTAAGGACA ATGACCACAG
    14101 GCAATACGAG TGAGTTGACA TGTATAGTAA AGAGACTGCT ATGACATGTG TATGTACTGG
    14161 TACTGTTTGA GTTAATTGAG GACCAAGTTC TACATCGTGT GCTTTATCAC ATATTCACCC
    14221 GATGTTATTC CGAGTGGAGC CAGAATCTCC ACAACAGATG TTCTGACACT ATATTTAGCA
    14281 TCATGGGTTG ACCAAACGTC CTTGTCTTCC TCCAAACCTT GCAGCTACAG TATTAGCAAG
    14341 AATGGCGTGT GGATTAGGGA GAATAAGCAA AATGTGCTTT GGCTGCCATC ATCACTTCAG
    14401 CATTCGCACC TAAAAAATTT GGGCTAGGCT TTCTCTCTGG CAGCATCACA ATCATAGGAT
    14461 TCAGATCTAC TGCTGTACCT CTTGGGAAGG ATGAGCCCCC TCCACGCAGC AATCCCACGG
    14521 AATGTATATT TTGACAACCC CAGCCCCTCA CTAGTTACAT TCTCCCCCTC TCCCCTCTTG
    14581 TACTCTTTAA TGTGAAATCT TTCTATCTCC AAATCTGCTG GTATAATTTC TCTACACTTA
    14641 ACCCTGTGAT ACTAAGCATT AGCAGTCTAG CACCAGAGCG AGCTATTTCT ACATTACTCT
    14701 GATGTTTAAT TGTGGATTCT ATTGTTTATC AAGTTTATTA CATCTATAGG TTGGCCTACT
    14761 ACTGTCGCTG GACTCGCAAG CGATGCGTAG TTATATACAG ACATACAGAC TTGTCAGATG
    14821 AGGGGCAAAG GATGAAGGCA TCTATGACGC TTGTCAACAC TGCTCCTTCT TGTATCCTCT
    14881 GAAGGGGTTC CTGCCACTCT CCCTTTTTCG GCCTAGCCCC CCATCCTTTG CATACATGCT
    14941 AACGACTGTA ACACAGCCAA CTGATTGTTC TCCAAGTGCG GCCCATCACC CGCCGGCAAG
    15001 TACTGGGCCT CTAGCTTCAT TAGGTGATAT CCAGAGCCCA AGATGTGTTG TCTTCTTTCA
    15061 CAAGTACAGC CATCAGAGAG CTAAATGCAA GCAGGCGGCC ATTATTTGCG ATTGGTTCAG
    15121 ACTCATGAAG AACACAATTG GCAAATATAG CCTCAACCTA GCCGATATCT ATAGCTTTAG
    15181 CGAGAATGGC TTTATCACAG GCGTCACGAG AAATGAAATG GCCATCACAG GCTTAGAGAG
    15241 GATTAGAAAG ATGAAGCTAG TGCAGCCTGG AACTGGGAAT AGGTTGCAGT CATCTAGGCG
    15301 ATCAAAATCG AAGGCTGAGT GATTGCGCTG CTCATTGAAG CTGTTAGCTA ACATTGCCTC
    15361 ACTAGCACCG AATCAGAATA AAACAGTCCC TCCATAAACC TAGGCTATTG CAGAGGCTTA
    15421 CAATAGCTAG ATAGACTAGA ATATAGGCCT TGGGTAGGCC AAGCACTTTT ATTACCATGT
    15481 AAAAGCCTGG TCACCTGGAC ACCATCTTCT AATTCTTGAT GGCCATGAGC CATGGCTCAG
    15541 TTGACTTGAA GAAATGTCAC AAAAAGATCG CATTATTACT CTGCATTCAC TGCCTCATTC
    15601 GTCTCTCTTG GTGTCGGGTG TTTTAGGCCA CTCAAGACAG CCTATAATAA AGGAATCGAA
    15661 TTGTTCCCTT AAACACAGAA AGCATTGCAT TGAAACTCGG TGTGCAGCTA CGGACTCCAA
    15721 CACCAGTTAA ACAGAAATCT AATCTCCCTG GTCCTTATGT CTCAAAGGCG CTAAAGACAA
    15781 TGCTTAAGAC CGGTTCACGG CTTGAACTCG TCCAAAAACA AGTGAGGCAG TGTTAGAACA
    15841 GCTTCCTAGC ATTAACTATC GAGACGCTCA AGTCACATGC GAGGGCACTA ATGCATCGGA
    15901 GTGCGCTGTT GAAAGCTAAG ATGCATAGGC GGTGGCTGAA TTGTCGAAGC GTAGCGGTTG
    15961 AGGAAGGTCA GTGTCGACGA GAGGAATACA ATGTGGTGCA TGTGGCAGGA CAGGCTGTAA
    16021 CTCAGGAATG CGGAGTTTGT TTTTGAATTT TTTAGAGAAA ACAATACCAG TTAGTTTTGA
    16081 TGTATTGATA GCACGCTTGC CCAAGCCACC CAGAAACCTA GCTCAAGCCA TGCCTCGCTG
    16141 TTGTGCTAGT TCCTCTAGAT ACAGGTCTCG CTTACTCAGC CGCACCGCGT CTACCTCGAT
    16201 GTTTTCGGTG TGTTGTTAGG CCGTCGTAGG CCTAGTTTTC ATAAAAGCCT CCGAGGTTAT
    16261 TTGCTATATC ATCCCTACCA GGAACCATTA CCCATGCTTC ATTTACCTTG AGTCAGTATG
    16321 CGATTGTGGA GATAGTCGAG GTTTCTTGGT GCGGAGATAA AAGCCGAGTC CTGCCTTGGA
    16381 TTGTGCTTCT GCTAGTCATC AGGCGCTAGC TTTAACGCCA GCACGAAGGC ACAACTGTAA
    16441 ATCCGAAGTG AGAAAGGTCA GACAGTGAGT GAGGTATTGC ATGAAAATTT GGGGGTGAAA
    16501 AAAAGCAAAT AAAAAAGAGA ATAATTTTCC TTTATTTAGA GGAACCAAAG ACAATGAAAA
    16561 AGAGGTGAGT TGTCAAATGC TGAATTAAGC ACTAGCTACT TGAATGTAGG AAACTCACAC
    16621 ATAGGAAGCA AGAGAAAAGG GCCTTTGATT CTCACAACCC TTCTATCACT GCTTTGGTGT
    16681 TTCTGCATTG TAGCAGAAGT CCACGAACTG GCTATTGGCA GTCAAGTCTG GCTGTAATTT
    16741 CAGTCATGGT AATATGTAAA ATACCTCCAC TTAAAGTAAC TGACAGGCAA CAGTGAACTA
    16801 ATCTTAGAAC AAAGAAGTGA TGGTACTAAT AGGGTTAAGT GGGATGGAGC TGTAGGAGTA
    16861 CATGATAAAG GCAAGTTTAG CACACAAAGT ATTATAACTG TGGCAAATAT TTCTCTATAC
    16921 CCTTCTAAGC GTCTGCAGAT CTTGGCTGGA ACAGGGGGCT CAATATGCCA TCATAGGGCC
    16981 TGGCGATATG ATGTCCTTCT GTGTAGAATA GATCTTAAAT GTTGAATGTT GGTTTATTAA
    17041 AGGGTTTACT TCTACGCTAC GTCCTTGGAC TTCACCCCTT ATATATTGCT CATGAGGATT
    17101 CACGATAGGG TGTCAACCCT AACCCTATCA TGGATCTTCA GCCACAAGAG GTATGAATAA
    17161 GTGGGGCATC TATGGGACGC CACTTAACCT GTTTAGAGCG CCACACAACA TATATTGAGC
    17221 TGGAGTATTT ATGCACTCAT ACAGTTCTCT GCTTATTCAG GCTGACATGG TTCAAATCCT
    17281 TTACAAAAGT AGCAATAAAT ATGCCAAGTG TTGTTACAAA CCCAGTGATC TACAGCTAAG
    17341 CATTCAGTAA AGTATGCTGT CCAACATGTG TTTCTATTTC TCTGAGTAGA GATGTTTAGA
    17401 CATGTCATCT AGTCGATGCA CTGGCTAGGT CTTACATGCC TGCTCTGCCG ACTAGTTTGA
    17461 TTCACACCTG TAGACATTTT TTACTAGTTG GTTACCATTT CCTTCTAGAA AAGTCCATCT
    17521 TCAACAACGC AGCTTCCAAC TAGCCAGGGA CTTTCTGCTA ACCATGGCAC AGCCTCTGAA
    17581 TCCAGTGGGG CCTGTGTTTA CTGGATTTGC ATGAGTCTTG CTAACTCCGA TGTATACATG
    17641 GAATTCCATG AAGTCATGTT GCTAGTGCAT AGATCATGGT TGGCTGATAG CTCAGTGCGC
    17701 TTGTATAGTC AGGGAGCAAC AAGTGCTCAA AGCTCTCGTT GAGTCTTGGG CAGGCAGGTG
    17761 AAAGCACTTA ATGGTATCTG CAAGGCACTG TGAGAGATGG CTGAGAAGTT GTTAAATAGC
    17821 TAGCCTATGC CGACTACAAT ATGGAGGGGA GGTTATGAAG GGTTGAAAGC TCACTTCATC
    17881 ATACCCTCAC ACTTCATCTC TATTCTTACA TATCTTTTTT TTTTCGTAAC TGCCACTATG
    17941 AAATTCTCCT TCTCTTTATC TTTGGCCCTG TCACTATGCA GCGTTGCTCA AGCTGGAGAG
    18001 CTCACTGAGG CAGGCGACCT TGTTCAAGCG GATAGCCCTA CTGAGGCTAG CAAACCTGCT
    18061 GAAGCTACCC CCCATGTTAA AGTTACAGAC ATCCTGGAAG ACCATAATTA TGAAGTTCAA
    18121 GTTTTGGGAG ACTATTTCTT GATTTCCTCA CCAGAATATG AGGATGGTTG GCCCTATGTC
    18181 GATATAATAG GTTTCTCCCC CAAGAGGAAA GTTGCCGTCA TTGAGACTGC CAAGAATGAC
    18241 GAAGAGCCTG AGCATGAGAA AAAGCTCAGC CTGACCAGGA TCTACAATTC TCTTGCAAAG
    18301 AGAGGTGGCG TGGAACCTGA TGAGATCAGA TTAATGGCTT TTACTGTTGA GAAAGAAGAC
    18361 ACTAAAACCA ATGAGTTGAT TGCTGAAATA CGCAAGGGCC GCAACATTGG CTCCTGGAAG
    18421 GGGGTTAAAA TTCTTCCTGG CGACAAAGAG TGGGATGTGA TTCTTGCCAC TCAGTACTTT
    18481 GTGAAGCTGC TACAGGTCGC CAACAAGCCA GCCCAGAAAA TCCTCCTTAG CACTAGAAAA
    18541 TTTATTGACC GGTGGGACAG GGCCATTGTC CACACCAACT ACATTTCCTT CCATTTCGGC
    18601 CAGCCAGACA TTAAGACTCC TGTCCCTGGA ACTGCCCCTG AGGCCTATGT CTCAGACATT
    18661 CAGCCAGAAT CTGACGATGA GGAGCAGGAG GCTGCACTAA AGGCTCTGTT TGCTGAGGAA
    18721 GACAAGAACG GGGATGCACT TCAAGTTGAG ATAGCTCACC ACCTTGCTAA CCAGGTTCTT
    18781 GAGGCTGAGG AGAGAATCTA ATCTACAGCT TCCTGGCAAA AAGCGGCAGG GGAGTCATCT
    18841 AATGAATTGA AATGAAGGGA GATTCTATAC TACCAGACCA TCACTTTGAT CGCTGCCTCT
    18901 AGCTAGGCTT TGTGGTTGTG AGACTCAATA AAACATTGAA GTTAACCTTG TACTTCAAAA
    18961 TGCCTGTGTG TGTAGGCTAT TATCCTCATC CTATTAGTTG TCCAAGAGAG CCATCTTGAT
    19021 GAAACAGTAG ATATGTTTAC TTATTCTTGG CTTTGTGTAG GACAGCGTCA GTCAGCCTGA
    19081 AAGACTGCGC AGCACAGTAT ATAAGCTTTA GCTAATTGAG GCACATTTTC CGCTTGAGTT
    19141 ATCGTTGTAG AGAATCCAGT TCCACTCCGA GAAAAATCAG GTGAATACGT GATGTAGATC
    19201 TGTGGCACAC AATGTTGCAA AGAGATTTAG AGCTTAGTCC ATAATCAACC CTAACGTAAT
    19261 ACACAAATAC ATGTCATAGT CGAAGTAGTC AGGGGCTGAC GAAGGAGAGA GTGAACAATC
    19321 CATACAACTG ATTCTACAAC TGACAGCAGC ATAAGACATA AAGCTTATTA TCAATTAGGG
    19381 CATTCTGCTA CATTATGGCC TTCGTTCCTT TTGAAAGTGA CCCAAATGTC TGAATATTCA
    19441 AGGCTGGTGA GCTACTATGA TGCCTTCTAA CTCGCATTTC AAAGTATTCA GATGCAGAGC
    19501 TCATTTCTGG TACTGTCTTT GTCGTCGTAG AAACCCAAGG GTCGGGGAGA CTAGCGTCCT
    19561 CGATCGGTGT TGGGTCCGTA GTTGAACATC AAGATTCAAT GTCACTCTTT CTCCATTCAC
    19621 TGGGACAATC ACGAACCTTC TTGAACCCTT GTTTATATTG CTTTCTTTCA TAGCTGCTTA
    19681 GTGGGCATCA AAAAAATCTA GAAAGAAGTC GAAGTCACTC TTGGAAACAT AGGCTATTAA
    19741 GCTAAGCACC TGATTAGATG GTCTGAGTGG CTATGACCCA TTATCGGCTT TTATATTGTA
    19801 CTGAATTCGT CTTTCCACGC CTTTCTGTAC CTATGATAGC AAGTCCGCCT GCAATAGCGC
    19861 CCATCATAAA GCCAAACTTG CCGAAGTTGT AGATGTGAGC TAGGTCGATG CCATGTTTCA
    19921 CATTTGTGTT CTTCACAGGC CTGAACCAAC CGTGTATAAT GATTGGATCT GCATATTTAG
    19981 CTCTCTCGTA GCTGTATATA AGACGAAAGC GTGTCTTGAG GTCTAGTTGT CGTTTGGCAA
    20041 AGTTGGGAGC CCAGTGCTTA CCAACGGGTA ACGCATCGCG GCCCGCGGGC AGTCGGTTGA
    20101 CCAT
//
LOCUS       Ce.eucalypticola_A_pheromone     11890 bp    DNA     linear   UNA 
DEFINITION  Ceratocystis eucalypticola strain CMW9998 contig_369, whole genome shotgun sequence
FEATURES             Location/Qualifiers
     CDS             3659..3739
                     /label="A pheromone"
     gene            3659..3739
     Transcript      complement(5548..6297)
                     /score="0.17"
                     /source="AUGUSTUS"
                     /g1.t1
     CDS             complement(join(5548..5813,5985..6297))
                     /source="AUGUSTUS"
                     /transcript_id="g1.t1"
                     /gene_id="g1"
                     /score="0.35"
                     /score="0.19"
                     /frame="[complement(5548..5550): 0,
                     complement(5551..5813): 2, complement(5985..6297): 0]"
                     /label="DDE-1 domain-containing protein"
     gene            complement(5548..6297)
                     /score="0.17"
                     /source="AUGUSTUS"
                     /g1
     Terminal        complement(5548..5813)
                     /score="0.35"
                     /frame="2"
                     /source="AUGUSTUS"
                     /transcript_id="g1.t1"
                     /gene_id="g1"
     intron          complement(5814..5984)
                     /score="0.21"
                     /source="AUGUSTUS"
                     /transcript_id="g1.t1"
                     /gene_id="g1"
     Initial         complement(5985..6297)
                     /score="0.19"
                     /frame="0"
                     /source="AUGUSTUS"
                     /transcript_id="g1.t1"
                     /gene_id="g1"
     Transcript      complement(9740..11758)
                     /score="0.92"
                     /source="AUGUSTUS"
                     /g2.t1
     CDS             complement(9740..11758)
                     /source="AUGUSTUS"
                     /transcript_id="g2.t1"
                     /gene_id="g2"
                     /score="0.92"
                     /frame="[complement(9740..9742): 0,
                     complement(9743..11758): 0]"
                     /label="Hypothetical 10"
     gene            complement(9740..11758)
                     /score="0.92"
                     /source="AUGUSTUS"
                     /g2
     Single          complement(9740..11758)
                     /score="0.92"
                     /frame="0"
                     /source="AUGUSTUS"
                     /transcript_id="g2.t1"
                     /gene_id="g2"
ORIGIN
        1 CCATCATGGA CAACTAAGCT GAAGTATTCA GGCTCGGGTT TACCCAGGGT TAACCCGACC
       61 GAAAGCAAAT TCCCCACAAT ACCCATCCTC CATGTAGTTC ATCCAACATT TCATCCAACA
      121 CAAACCAAAC ATGTGTCGCA TCCAAGTATG CGTCGCACTT TTTTTTTATA TCTTCAAGAT
      181 AGAAATCGCA ATAAAAGCAC AACAAATTAT TTAATGTCAA TGATAAGCGA ATGCACCAAA
      241 AATATCGACC CTCACGACAA AACAGAGCAT AAAAACACAA CAAAACATCT GATCCATTGA
      301 AACTAAGTGT TATACTCTTC CATAGACACT ATAGAAGCTC TCTGACATGT TCTTGAATTA
      361 TGACCAGTCT TACCACAAGT TCCACACTGC CTTACCCTCG CTGGCCCCTA CCTTCCCTGA
      421 CCACCACTTC TAGATAATTC CGCCATCACC TGTGCATCAA CGTCTTTCTG ATCAATCTCC
      481 CCCCTTCCCT CATCTATAGT CATCTCCCCT CTATTCTGTC GCTTAGTTCT TTTTGCTCTA
      541 TGACGCTTGC TAAGGGTCTC ATTTGCCTGT CGAAGGATCT GGACCTCGGA CTTCAACAAG
      601 GTGTTTTGGC ACATTGTTGC GTTCATTCCT TTTGAAAATG ACTTAAGTGC CTGGATAATT
      661 GATGTTGGCG AGCTGCTCTA ATGCCTGCTA ACTCGCTTTT CAAGATATCC AGATTGAGAA
      721 TTGGCTTCTA GCACTATCTT TGGTGTCTTA GAAACCCAAG GGTCTAGGAG CCCGGCCTCC
      781 TCCTCGATCG GTGTTGGAGT CCGTAGCTGC ACGTCAAGCT TAGATATCGC ATTTTCTGGA
      841 TCTAAATGAA TGATTCCAGC GCCTCTGAAA CCCCCCTTAA TGTTGCTTTC TGTAAAATCT
      901 GCTTAGTGGG CAGCATAAAA AGCCAGAAAG AAGTCAGTCT TCGAAACGTG GGTTATTGAG
      961 CACCTGATTA GATGCTCGAT TTCTCGACAA TAGGCCTTCT CACATGATGG AAAGCGACTA
     1021 GCATCGGCAT CTTGGGACCG GACAGTCAAG ATCTGGGATG TGACTTCTGG TGCCTGTCTG
     1081 AAGACTCTCG AGGGCCATCA GATGATTGTG AATTCAACTG TCTTCTCAAA TGATGGGCAG
     1141 CGAATGACGT CAATGTCAGT TAATAATAAA CTCTGGATCC GGGATATGAC CTCTACTGAT
     1201 TTTTGGCAGA TTTCTGTAGG TCATGATGAG AACCTGACAA CAATGGGCTT CTCTAACAAC
     1261 GCACAGCGGC TAGCATCAGG GTCTTTAGAC AAGACAGTCA AAATTTGGGA CGTCACAACT
     1321 AGTTCTTGTT TGCTCACTAT GGGAGGCCAT GATCACGCGG TGACATCAGT AGTTTTCTGA
     1381 CACGATGAAC AACGACTGGT GTCAGCATCG CGGAACAAGA GAGCCAAAAT CTGGAATTCA
     1441 ATTTCTGGTG TGTGCCTGCA GACTCTCAAG GTAGACAATC TACTAGCGAC ACCATCAATG
     1501 TTCCCAAACG ATCCAAAACT AACCTCAACA CTGGCTGGCC GAGGCTTTTT CTCCCCCTCG
     1561 AATTTCCGCA ACTGCAGTAT CAGCAGAGAT GGTGCTTTGG CTGTCATCAT CACATCATTC
     1621 TAGCATATCT GCAGAATCAC CCAAAATGCT TGCTCTAGGC TATAACTCAG GTCGCATTGC
     1681 ATTTGTCGAG GGTAGGTTTT AGGGTCCAGG GTCACATGAC AATCTGACCC TGACCCCACT
     1741 CTGAGATAGA CTGACGAAGC ATCAGCTTTG GAAGTCTGTC ACAGAGTTTC CTTCCTTCAT
     1801 CAACAAGCAT TAAGAATGAG AAGAATCGAC ATAGCCTTTT AGGATCGCCA TACGTACGAG
     1861 TTTCACGTAT ATATATGCAT CTATGTGAGT GATTATAGCG TTTGTTTACT GTGGTCAATA
     1921 GCTGCAGGGT TCCAACTGCT GTATCATAGA AGCAGGCGTA ACACCCACAC GAGATCAAAT
     1981 CCCCTAGATA GTATACGTCG CTTGGCATCA AAATTATTTG CTTTACACTT GAACATGATA
     2041 TCCAAATAAG AATACCACTG TTTTTGAAAT GCACAATGTT AGGAACTTCC CACACTAAAG
     2101 TATACGCTCC CTTGTAGTCA TCATCTTGGA CATCCTCAGT TTCTTGAATA TGCTTTGTAA
     2161 TTGTATACGT CAATAGCACC CATGACCCTT AGTTTAAAAG CTTCACTGTC ATTAGGTCTT
     2221 GATGGTAGGA ACCAAGCTGA ATGCCAAGGA TTTCTCGCTG TAAGCCATAG CTCTAGATAC
     2281 TTTCCCATCT ATTCCTAAAA GAGCTGTGAG TTTACATCTT TAGCTTTTGA CTGTTGTGAT
     2341 ATCTTCTGGA GGCGTTAAAA TGTGGGATTC TCGAATGTGC GCGACATATA TCCCCTCTAC
     2401 AATAGATTTC GCATCTGTTC TAGTCTTGTT AAATCAGAGA TAGGAATGCG CCTAATAGAA
     2461 TATTTCTCAG CACTACGTCC AGTCTTTCCA GTTGGCTTGT TTTCTACTTT TTCATCTTGA
     2521 TTTTAAACTA CTTGATAACA CTTGTACAAA CTTGATGTGT GTGAAAACCA TCAAGTTACA
     2581 TGGCTGACAT GCAAGCCTTT CACCACTACC TTTATCAAGA TTGTGTTTGT TTCATATAGC
     2641 AGACTACAAA CCCCGGACCA ACCCGTGTAC ACTTCTCGTC TCTATTTTCC TCTGCGTTCA
     2701 ATAACACGCC AAGCTAAACT AACATAAAAG TCTAAGCCAA ATTTGGCCAT ATGGATCTGT
     2761 AGTCAAACCT ACACATTGGC TTAGTCAGAT TTTCACAGCT GTTGTGAATG CAAAAAAAGG
     2821 ATGCATGAAA GAACTCAAAC AAAAGCTCAG CCATACTATA TGCGTCTTGA CAAATCCTTC
     2881 TTTTAGATTC TATAACACAA CAACAAAGGG AAACAATGCT AAACATATGC CATTCATAAT
     2941 CTTTCAGGTA AATATGGCGC TTCTCCTGAA GGGGAAAAGT GGAGTGGACT ACCATTGTCA
     3001 TTTAGATCTA ACTGTCCTTA TTTAGTTCTA GCTCTCAAAC GCTAGGATTG AATGCAAAGG
     3061 ATAATGTTAA GTGTCATCTC TTTATGTGAT TGAGAACCAA AGCCATCAAA TGGAGACAGA
     3121 GCTTAATGAT CTCCAAATTC AGCTAGAATC ATTCAGATAG AGGGGAAATG AGCCACAGTG
     3181 ATCATGGACC TTCTGATGCT CTAGTCTGTA ATCTGAGATA ATGAAGCCAT AGGAACCTGT
     3241 GATTACAGCA CCCAAGGCCA AAAGACCATG CCTCCAAAGA GAGTAGTCTT TAATGGGACT
     3301 CAAGATGCTA TTCAGCTGAC TTGCAAGCTG CTGAGTGGAG TCAGTTAGAC AAGTGTTGTC
     3361 TGGTAGTTCA CATAGACAGA ACATCTGCAT CAGGAAACAG TCTGGGATTT TCAGAGGTTT
     3421 TATAGTCGAA TTAGTGTTGG CTAGGCAGTG ACTTTACTAT CAAACAGCAC AACTAACCTT
     3481 ATATGATGTC TAATGACAAC TGCTTAACAT AAATAATGTG CCTTCCCTGC TCCATCTTCA
     3541 CTGTTCCCTT TCCTTCACTC ATTACCCATT AGCAATTGTC TCTTCTACAT CATCTCTTCT
     3601 CTTTCCACCA CCTCATTCCT TACCTTTCTC CTCATCAGAG CCCCACCCAA TCTTCACAAT
     3661 GGCCACTGTC AAGACCTCCA CCGCCTCTCC CAAGCCTTCT GAAAAGGTCA ACTCTGTCCT
     3721 AGGCTGCACT GTCATGTAAA GATCGCATGC CCAGTGTGTG CTTCTCAATA CAATTAGAGC
     3781 TTTTAAGCTC ACCTTTCACA GTAAGTAAGT TAATGCCAGC GTTGTCTTGT TTCTTCGCAC
     3841 TATCGCTAAC TTCTGTGATT CTACCCTTGC TCAACCAGAA TAGCATGAGG CTTCTGACTT
     3901 TTGCATTCTC TTCTTATACT ACTTCTCTGT TCATTTTCTA TCATTATCTC CAGCTCTATT
     3961 TGCATTCATT GGCTCGTGGT CCTGATTGCC AAGGATGCTT GATCTTCTCG ATCTTAGCAT
     4021 TCTTCTTTTC TCTAGCCACA CCTATCCCTG AAGCAATTTA GATGTCTTTT TATCCATTCA
     4081 AACTTATATA ACTGGGTGTT TAGAGAAGCT TCTTCTATCA TTGACAGGCC CTTGGGATGG
     4141 ATGCCATTCG AGATGTGGCC TGACTTCAGA TTACATAGTG CTCGCAAGCT TCTCTACACA
     4201 GGAGCCCACT GAGCAAATAG CCCTTCTATT CACCCTAATA TAATATACTA CTTATCAAGC
     4261 TTGTATGATC TACCCTATAG TCCTGATCGT AGTCCTCTCT AGTCATTGAC AGGTCTAAGT
     4321 AGTGTCTACT AAGTAGTTAG AAATCCCTTC ACCCACATCG ACTGTTTACA CATACAGGCG
     4381 CAGCCCTTAC ATACAGTCTC TACAACAATA GAGCAATGGC TTTGTGTCAG ACACAATGCC
     4441 CCACTTCTGT ACACTATAAT TAACAGTATT GCAAATTGGT GGTATGTACT GAATGTCTTT
     4501 AGAATGAGAA GAAGAAAGAA TCTGTGATTT GCTGTTATTG GTTGTCTACT AGTTCCTGAT
     4561 TGAAGAGTAG ATCTCAACTG ATTAATCGAT TGGATGTAAA AGGACTCTAA TCAAAAGGTT
     4621 ATGATGGTAT GTGGGGTGAA CTACATCTAG TCACGCCATT ATCTTCCTGC CTAGCTTCAC
     4681 TGCCCCCTAT CCTCAGTACT AAACACAGGG CCTTGGAACA AAAAAGAGTG TTCCTATTCA
     4741 CACCATAACA ATTTCCTACT CGCACATAAA GGTTTAATGC CCCACATTAC ACCAAGTAAT
     4801 TGAACCAATA ACATGCCTAA ATTAACAAAA GTCTGGCCAA TCAAATAGTC GTACTAGCCC
     4861 CACTTTACAA CATTCCTTTC CTCCTCAATT CAAGAAAGTC TATTCTGGGC CTCTCATGCT
     4921 GAGTGTTGTA TGTAGTCTCC TTGCCTCCCT CTGTCTCCTG TGGTCCCTCC TGCAGTGCCT
     4981 CCTGTGATAC CTTTTGTGGT TGAGGCAGTT GTATGGCAGT AGCTTTGGTC AGGTCAGGAA
     5041 TCGACAGTAT AACAGGGGAT GGTTATGTGA TGATTGTTTG ACTTTCGTAG ACAGTAGACA
     5101 GACTGAGATA ATAGAAAGAC ACTTACTTCA TCTTCACTAA AGGTTGCAGT GTCAAGTTTG
     5161 TTTCCACTTT AAAAAGATAT AACGTACATG CATAGTGAGT GAAACAGTAT AGCGAGTGAA
     5221 ACAAAAATCT TAACCTTCTT CTCAGAAATC GCAATAAAAA TGCAACAAAC CATTTAATCA
     5281 ATCCAAACTA TTCGCTATAC TCTTCCCCAG ATGTCTCAAT TACTACCTGA CATGTTCTTG
     5341 CATTATGACC AGATTTGCTG CAGACGCTAC AATGCCGAAC CCCCGGTTGT GTCGACCTCT
     5401 CTTGACCACC ACTCCTCAAC GATTCAGCCA CTACTTGCGC ATCCACATCC ATTTGATCAA
     5461 TTACTTGTCT TCCTTCCCCC ACTGTCATTT TCCCTTTTTG CTGGAGTCGG ATTCTTTTTG
     5521 CCCTCCGGCG CCGGCTGAGC TTCTCATTCA CTTGTTCAAG GTCCTTGACC CTGGCCTCTC
     5581 GAGGTAATTT GACTGCGATT GAGCCTCAAG CACAGTCTTT GGGGTCTTTG AAACCCAAGG
     5641 GGTCAAGGGT TCAGCCTCCT CCTCGGGCGG TGTTGGAGTC CGTAGCTGCA CATCAAGCTT
     5701 TGAAACCACT TTTTCTGGGT CAAGAGGAAC AAGCCCAGCT CCTCTGAAGG CTGACTTGAT
     5761 GTTCTTTTCT GTCATAGTAG CCTGAAATGC AGCGTAGAAT GCAGGGAAGA ACTCTGTCTT
     5821 AGAAATGCGT GTTACAGAGC TTCTAATCAA ATGCTCTATT TCTCGACTGT AAGCATTCTT
     5881 AAGCAGACCA AAGCACCCAA TGTCAAGAGG CTGAAGCAGA TGAGAGGAAT GAGGTGGCAT
     5941 ACAAAGCCTG ATGATCTATC TCTCGAATTC TAGGGAGTGG TGACTTTCAT GGCCATCAAG
     6001 GATCAAGAGA CGATAGACGC CAACTGATCG ATTGGTTGTG TGTTGGTCAA AGTGCTTGAG
     6061 CCACTCAAGA CCAGTCTCAT TATCGGTCCA ACCATTTCGG GTGGTCGCAA TAGCCCAATC
     6121 GCCTGGGAGG TTACTCTCCT GGTACCAGTT AGAAAGATTA TATTGGCCCA CACCGATGAT
     6181 AAACGGTGCG ATCGCCCAGC CTTCTTCATT GATCGCCTGA ATCACTGCAA TCCATTCCCA
     6241 GTTTCCAGGC TGCACTGATT TTGGCTTTCC ACGCTTATTT GTGCCTGTGA CGACCATTCC
     6301 GCTATGAGTC ATGCCCATCA TAAAGCCAGT CTCATCGACA TTATAAATAT CTTCTGATCA
     6361 GATGCCATAC TTTGCAATTG TGTTTTCCAC AAGTGTGAAC CAGTTATGGA TAATAGCTGG
     6421 GTCTTCGCAC TTGGCTCTCT GGTAGTCGTA TTTCCGAAAA AAAACATGTC TTGAGCTCTG
     6481 TGTGTCGCCT GACGAAGTTT GAAGCCCAAC ACAGGCCGAC TGGTGGCGTG TCGCGGTCTG
     6541 CAAGCAATCA ATCAGCCATT TCTTTTACAC CACACATCCA GGGGGGAAAT CCTCACGAAT
     6601 CTAGGTCAAG AATAAAGTGA ATAATGATCT CTTCCTCTAG ATCAGATAGC TTGCGTGATT
     6661 TAGGGATGAT ATTAGCTCGG GCTTGGATGC CCTTCTGTCA ACGCCACAGG GTTGTTAGGT
     6721 TGACTGTATA GATCACTGCA GCACGTCGGA GCTTTAATTC TGGGTTATTT TGAAGGGCCT
     6781 GAAGGGCGAG AAGCATTCTA GCCTCATAAT TAGACTGTGG CATTCTAGGT GGTTGAGAAT
     6841 CAATTGATGA AATAGAGAAG GTGTAGGTTG AGGGATTTTT GTTTCACTCA CTATGCATGT
     6901 ACATTATGGC TATTTTATTA AGGTAGATTA TTGTCAAATT GGTTAACTAT GTGATTGCTT
     6961 CAATTACTTG GTGGTATGTG GGACATTAAA TTTTCAGGTG CGAGTAGGAA ATTGTTATGG
     7021 TGTGAATAGG AACACTCCAA AAAAAACCCC ATGTCTGATA CCAACCCTAA CATTTGGCCA
     7081 CACTTGGTCA GGGTCAGCAA TTCTCATGAT TCCAACATGG GTTACTGAAA GAAAGCAGCT
     7141 GATGTACAGC TCATCCTGCA CACTATCACC ACCTTCTAGT TGGACCCATA CATCACATTG
     7201 AATAATAAAG ATTCTTTATG TCTAATAGCA TTGCACCTCT AACTTCCACA GTAAGAGCCC
     7261 TGATTTCTAG AATCTGTCAT TGTATGCTTT CTTATGGCTA AGTGCACCAT TGGGTAGGGA
     7321 AAGTCTCAAG GTTACACATT GAGGTTGTGA TAAGATCCTA GGAATAATTA GGATATCGTC
     7381 AAGGCTTGAC TTTCTTGATT TACATATGGA ACTGAACCCT AAAATACAAT GGCTAGTATA
     7441 GGTTGGTGAG AGTATATGAC AATTAAATAG ATGATCAGGC ATTGTGACAG AGAGCAGTAT
     7501 GGATGTTAGA TTAAAGTGTT ATGTAAAACA CTTGAGAAGG AGGATGCTAT ATAGCTCTGC
     7561 CAGCAGTGGG TGGTGTGATT AAACATGGTA ATATACCTGT TTGTTAATTT GATTTAGTGA
     7621 ATCAGAACTG CCCATGCTGG CTGCTGAAGT TCAAAATACA ATGCAGTTAA CTAGTGAAGA
     7681 TGACATAATG TAAGAAGTAC AGTTCAAGTT AGTGCCTGTT GTCAGTGTTT AACACTGGAT
     7741 GCTAAGTGGA GATACCTTGA AGTGATTTAT TTGGAAAAAT GTAAAGAAGA AAGAAAGTGT
     7801 TGTGTGGCGC GGTATATATG TTAAGTGGCG TCCCATACGT GCCCCACTTA TCCTAACCTA
     7861 TTGTGGCTGA ACACATGATG CAAAAGGAAT AGTTCCAGGT CGTAGCATAG ACTTAAACCT
     7921 TTTAATAAAC TAACTGATTC AACATTCAAG ATCTATTCTA CAGAAAGAAG AAAGAAGAAG
     7981 TCTAATACTA AGTGCCTTGT ATCCTACTTG TATCCTCGTT GGCTGTCATC CATGCCTGCT
     8041 AACTGTCAAG GCACCCCCTG CAATGTCAGC CTTGCCAACT TGCCAACTGT GGGCGCAATA
     8101 GCCTGCAACA GAGCCCACTG CCAGCATTAA AGTGAGCAAG ACTCCCTAAG AAGGCATAAC
     8161 TACAGGGGTC TAATCCAGCT TTTAGTGTGG GGTATAGGCT CTGGTACCCC TACGTACCCC
     8221 TATTCCACAA GAGCATAAAA CCTCAGAAAC CACCCTCCTG TAGTTAGACC AGATAGTTTC
     8281 CCTCTTTCTT CCTTAATGTG AAATCTTTGT TTCTGCCTCA TTACATCTGC GAAGATCCAG
     8341 TTATGCAAAT GAATCTTCTT GCCTTTCGTG AAGCCTTACA GTTCGAGAAT ACAAAATGGC
     8401 TAAAAAAAAA GAAAGACAAC CAATAAACTG CAAACGATTG ACAATGCTAT TGTAGAAGCT
     8461 GTTGTGATTG CTTTGTCCCA ACTCTTTAAT CAGCCTGATA CACAAGCTTC TACTCAGCAG
     8521 CCATTGCTAT TGCTAGTAGC AGGATTAAGA CTCTATTCGT ATCGTTCGAG TTAAAGGTAG
     8581 GCATGTTGAC AGCAGCAGCA TGGGCTTAGC CGCTGTTGTA GGTTCAGGGG CATCCTTGAA
     8641 GTACTGTGGC AGTAGCTTTA GCTGCAGCAC AACTAGAAGT CAACTAAGCT CTCTTCTATT
     8701 CAGCAAGATC TACAGGCACA GGAAGACAAA AACTGTTAGA GGAGCAATAA AAGAAGGTGG
     8761 AAAATTAGGT ATTCATTGTC TACGACCCAG GTATAAATAT CTCTTAGTCG ATAGGAGAAG
     8821 AGAGTTAGGT TAATCAGTGC AAGCAAACTA CAAAGAATCA GTGATGACAA CTAGACTCAG
     8881 ATAAAGGGAG GTGAACAGCA TCTTACCAGT TATCTTGGGC TACTGTAGCA GCAGGCTTCA
     8941 ACATTTAAAG CACTTTGAGG GAGTGTTGGC ACACCAACTG ATTCACAGAG ATTTACAATT
     9001 GTTTGATAGA AAGCAGCTAT CAACTGTTAC TAAAGTGGTT AAACTTGGCT CAAATATTGG
     9061 CATTAATGAA AGACCATCTT TGAGATATCA TGGACAAGAT TTAGTGCCCC ATCAGCATGA
     9121 TGATGTAAAG GTGCAGTGCA TCACAATTTT TGCAGCAAAT TACTACACCT GTTGGATGAA
     9181 TGTTGGATAA ACTACGTGGA GGATGGGTAT TGTGGGGAAT TTGCCTTCAG TCGGGTTAAC
     9241 CCTGGGTAAA CCTGAGCCCG AATACTTCAG CTTAGTTGTC CATGATGGAA GAACTTAACA
     9301 CCTTAGATAA TGAATAGAAG ACAAGCTTCA CCATAACGAT CAATCTGTAT ACCAGCACGG
     9361 TTCCACGTGC GGTTGTACAG GATCACGAGT GACTTCTTAC GTGATAAAAT CTGAATTCAG
     9421 TAGATTATTC CGACACAACA AGTATTATAA TTTACAGAGT GTTCTACCAT CTACACCACA
     9481 TCAAGTGTGC AATAAGTCAA TGAAATCCAA TCATTCCATC CTAAAGCAAC TGGTCCACAA
     9541 GGATAAGAGC CTAGAAATTG TGCTTTATAC CTTTCTTTCT GCCATAGTCT ATCTTCTAAT
     9601 TAGTTGCTTC ACTTACCTAT GATAGGCATT TGATAAAATT GATGATGGCA CTATATTGTA
     9661 TTGATACAAA CTATGGTAAA GTCCAGACGT TAAAAATGCC AATCAAGATG AGCTCCCAGC
     9721 CCATATTCTC TTATTGCAAT CAGGGTAAAT ACTCTGTCTC AAATAGAATA CGCTTGCGGG
     9781 CATCCTTGTT CTTTTCCAGC TCAAGCGTAT TTACTACAGA TAAAATTGAC TGGAAATAAC
     9841 ACAAGACTTG CTGCTTGACT GATGTATGGG GATGTTCTGG TGGCCCCTGG AACATTGGAT
     9901 ACCGTTCTGC GTCTAGCCCA ACAGACAGAA TGATGCCAAG GTTCTTTTTA TCACTCACAG
     9961 AAGGATGCCT AACTCTAGAG CCATGTGTTA TACCCCGTAG AGACATCATG AAGCCAATGC
    10021 TAGGCATTTT GGAACTGAAT TCTAGTGCTG TGAAACCACG ATTTGTATGA TAGTATGCAG
    10081 AGTTCATTGC ATTGGCGGCA AATCGATGGT AGGCTTTATT CTTGACCTGC ACAAGAATAC
    10141 AGCCAACATA GCCTGTTCCA TTGTCTTGTG GAGGAACCCA AACTGGAATG AGGATGTCAA
    10201 CCCCATTAAA ACCAGGTGGC AGATAACAGG CTGTACAGGT CCTATACATG TTGTAGACAT
    10261 CTGTTTCCGA TGGTGCAGTA ACCCGGCGAT AAATCCGGTT GAAGAACACT GTTCCAGAAG
    10321 AGAGCATCGT GCGAAAGTTC AGATCTAATG AATCTGTCGA GACTTTCAAG AGATCTTCCA
    10381 CAACAGCATG CCCAAGTAGG TTCTTGAGAA AGACCTGGAG AGGAAGAGGC TCAGGGAATG
    10441 ACACCAATGA AGCAGTATCG AAGGCAAGGA GAAGAATGAG TCCTGCAATG AACTCACCTA
    10501 TGTCTCCTAC ATTGACACTG TTCCAGTAGA GTTCTTGATC AAGTACTTCT AGGGCTTTGA
    10561 GCAGCATATC CGACATTGTC ATCCCATGCT GAAAGGCAGC TAGGGCTAGG ATGGGCTCAC
    10621 CAGGTTGTAG CACCATTAGT TGCTCACGAT CGTCTGAAAC ATCAATTAAT GTGTGCATCC
    10681 ATTGTGAAAC AAGGGTTTCT GCAAGAGCAA AATTGGAGAT GGTGAAAGGT ATTCGATATG
    10741 AAACAAGAGC AAGAAGCCCA GTCTTTGTAT CAAGGGCTTG GCATGGTGGT TCACTAGGAT
    10801 GACACTTTTC TTTACAAAGA TCGACCACAG CCTGACGGGT GCTGCCCTCT TGAAGCAGTG
    10861 CCCCCCATAG AGGGCGACCA AAGTTTAACA ACACATCCCA GGATACTTTT GGTATATCGA
    10921 ACTGGGGTGG TGTTGGGGGT GCATAAATAT TTTTCGTGAA AAACTGGTGG TAGGGGGGGA
    10981 AGAGCACTGC ACTTGGTCGC TTACCAGTGC GAACCTTCTG ACTAGGGTCT CGTGTATGAG
    11041 CAGGTGAGAA ATTAGATACC TTGGATGTTG TGTCAAGGAA CACACCAAAG AAGGAACTTT
    11101 CATCCCCATA CTTAGCAGCC CACCACAGAG CTTGACGCAA AGAACGGAAC AGTGTGCTGT
    11161 CTCCTTCAGG TCCTCCCAAA AGATTCCGTG CCTCATCGAT ACAAACTACG AATGCGAGGT
    11221 TGGATGGCTG TGTGGACCTA TTTGCATCAT CATTGGTCAT TTCTTGAGGC CCAGGTGTAG
    11281 TGAATGCATT TTTGCAGTGA TCATCGAAAG CTTGCCAGTC AGCTGTTGGG TTAGGAATTT
    11341 CGATTGTTGG ACAATGAAAT GGGGGTTGAT TGATGGCGAA TTGAAGAGCA GATGTGATGA
    11401 CATCTTGTTT TCTAACGTCG CCCACATTGA TTTGCAAGCG AAAGAAGTCA TGGGTGCTCA
    11461 CCCCAGAAGC CTGGGCTGAT CTGGCCAGTC GCAAAAGCGC CCAAATAACA ATACTCCAGA
    11521 TCCATTCCAT CTTGCGGCGT CTTTCAAGAA AGGGTAAACC TTTATTTACC TTGTCGAGGG
    11581 CCTGCAAAAT GAGAGAGGCG TAGCTTGATC TTCCAGGATA GCCTCTATGG TATTCAGGGG
    11641 CAAAGTTCAG GTAAATCACA TACTTGTTGT GTTTAACAGC GAGCTGCGAA ACAGTATATG
    11701 ACTTTCCTGT CCCGGATGGT GCAACAATCG ACGTGTAAGG CGACAAGTAG TGTTCCATGT
    11761 TCGACAAGAA TTGGCAATGG TATTGCTCGA GTATTTGGCA GAGATCAGCA CTAGCATAGC
    11821 CAAAGTCGGG ATGAGCCTTT TCACCAATGG TGAATGCCTT TTCTATAATG GTCTGCTCAG
    11881 CATCATAGGG
//
LOCUS       Ce.eucalypticola_A_pheromone      8961 bp    DNA     linear   UNA 
DEFINITION  Ceratocystis eucalypticola strain CMW9998 contig_344, whole genome shotgun sequence
FEATURES             Location/Qualifiers
     CDS             1342..1422
                     /label="A pheromone"
     gene            1342..1422
     Transcript      complement(2752..6009)
                     /score="0.01"
                     /source="AUGUSTUS"
                     /g1.t1
     CDS             complement(join(2752..3418,3476..3561,3619..5054,5187..5315,5535..6009))
                     /source="AUGUSTUS"
                     /transcript_id="g1.t1"
                     /gene_id="g1"
                     /score="0.29"
                     /score="0.61"
                     /score="0.17"
                     /score="0.53"
                     /score="0.26"
                     /frame="[complement(2752..2754): 0,
                     complement(2755..3418): 1, complement(3476..3561): 0,
                     complement(3619..5054): 2, complement(5187..5315): 2,
                     complement(5535..6009): 0]"
                     /label="Retrovirus-related Pol polyprotein from
                     transposon TNT 1-94"
     gene            complement(2752..6009)
                     /score="0.01"
                     /source="AUGUSTUS"
                     /g1
     Terminal        complement(2752..3418)
                     /score="0.29"
                     /frame="1"
                     /source="AUGUSTUS"
                     /transcript_id="g1.t1"
                     /gene_id="g1"
     intron          complement(3419..3475)
                     /score="0.72"
                     /source="AUGUSTUS"
                     /transcript_id="g1.t1"
                     /gene_id="g1"
     Internal        complement(3476..3561)
                     /score="0.61"
                     /frame="0"
                     /source="AUGUSTUS"
                     /transcript_id="g1.t1"
                     /gene_id="g1"
     intron          complement(3562..3618)
                     /score="0.54"
                     /source="AUGUSTUS"
                     /transcript_id="g1.t1"
                     /gene_id="g1"
     Internal        complement(3619..5054)
                     /score="0.17"
                     /frame="2"
                     /source="AUGUSTUS"
                     /transcript_id="g1.t1"
                     /gene_id="g1"
     intron          complement(5055..5186)
                     /score="0.38"
                     /source="AUGUSTUS"
                     /transcript_id="g1.t1"
                     /gene_id="g1"
     Internal        complement(5187..5315)
                     /score="0.53"
                     /frame="2"
                     /source="AUGUSTUS"
                     /transcript_id="g1.t1"
                     /gene_id="g1"
     intron          complement(5316..5534)
                     /score="0.63"
                     /source="AUGUSTUS"
                     /transcript_id="g1.t1"
                     /gene_id="g1"
     Initial         complement(5535..6009)
                     /score="0.26"
                     /frame="0"
                     /source="AUGUSTUS"
                     /transcript_id="g1.t1"
                     /gene_id="g1"
     Transcript      7021..8961
                     /score="0.28"
                     /source="AUGUSTUS"
                     /g2.t1
     CDS             join(7021..7969,8021..>8961)
                     /score="0.7"
                     /score="0.29"
                     /source="AUGUSTUS"
                     /transcript_id="g2.t1"
                     /gene_id="g2"
                     /frame="[7021..7969: 0, 8021..8961: 2]"
                     /label="Kinase domain-containing protein"
     gene            7021..>8961
                     /score="0.28"
                     /source="AUGUSTUS"
                     /g2
     Initial         7021..7969
                     /score="0.7"
                     /frame="0"
                     /source="AUGUSTUS"
                     /transcript_id="g2.t1"
                     /gene_id="g2"
     intron          7970..8020
                     /score="0.67"
                     /source="AUGUSTUS"
                     /transcript_id="g2.t1"
                     /gene_id="g2"
     Internal        8021..8961
                     /score="0.29"
                     /frame="2"
                     /source="AUGUSTUS"
                     /transcript_id="g2.t1"
                     /gene_id="g2"
ORIGIN
        1 GAATTCCATT CTGTCCGCGA CGAAGGGCAT GATAATATAC CTGGCATAAT CTTGTGGCAT
       61 GTCGGAGACC TAATCCCGGG TTAGTTTGAA GGGCCCAAAG AGCGAGAACA ATTATTGCAG
      121 TTTAGTACTG AATATGAAAG GCGGTGAAGG TGGGCAGAAA CGCAGGGGGT AANNNNNNNN
      181 NNNNNNNNNN NNCCCTCCCC ATCAATCAAT AAAGATATTA TACGAATCAT AGCATTGCGT
      241 CTCACCCGTG ACACGACTAT CCTGGGACGC AATACCAACA TGCCTTAGTC AGAAAAGCTA
      301 GGAGTTGTAT ACCACACTAG GTCAAGCCCT ATCTTTCAGC TCTTAGACTC CCCACAACAA
      361 CATTTTCCTG CCTACTTTCT CTCCAAAGAC TTCGACGGGT GAGGTTTATG TCCACAGTCG
      421 TATGGATCTA TGGTCACGTG ATCGTTTCAC ACCTACATTG GCTTAGTCAG ATTTTTACTG
      481 CCATCACAAA TGCAGAAAAA AGGATGCATG AAAGAACTCA ATCAATAGCT CAGCCATACC
      541 ATATGTGTCA TATAGAATAC TTCTTTTAGA TTCTGTAATG CAACAACAAA GGGAAACAAT
      601 GCTAAGCCTA TGCCATTCAT AATCTTTCAG GCAAATATGG TGCTCCTTCT GAAGGGGAAA
      661 AATGGAGTGA ACTGTCCTTG TCACTTAGAT CTAACTGTCC TTATTTAGTT ATGGTGCTCA
      721 AACGCTAGGA TTGAATGTGA AGGATAATGT CAAGTGCCAT CTCTTTATGT GATTGAAAAC
      781 CAAAGCCATC AGATGGAGAT GGATCTTAAT GATCTCCAAA TTCAGCTAGA ATCATTAAGA
      841 TAAAGGGGAA ATGAGCCACA GTGATCATGG CCCTTCTGAT GCTATAGTCT GTAGTCCAAG
      901 ATAATGAAGC CATAGGAACC TGTGATTGCA ACACCCAAGG CCAAAGGACC ATGCCTCCAA
      961 AGAGAGCAGT CTTGAATGGA AATCAAGAAG CTATTCAGCT GACTTGCAAG CTGCTGAGTG
     1021 GAGCCAGTTG GACAAGTGTT GTCTGGTAGC TCACCTAGAC AGAGCATCTG AATCAGGAAA
     1081 CAGTCTGAGA TTTTCACAGT TTGTATAGTC TAATCAGTGT TGGCTAGGCA GTGACTTTCC
     1141 TATCAAGCAG CACAACCAAC CTTATATCAT GTCTAATGAC AACTGTTTAA CATAAATAAT
     1201 GCGCCTTCCC TCCTCCATCT TCACTGTTCC CTTTCCTTCA ATCATCACCC ATTAGTAATC
     1261 GTCTATTCTA CATCATCTCT TCTCTTTCCA CCAGCTCATT CCTTACCTTT CTCCTGATCA
     1321 GAGCCCCACC CAATCTTCAC AATGGCCACT GTCAAGACCT CCACCGCCTC TCCCAAGCCT
     1381 TCTGAAAAGG TCAACTCTGT CCTAGGCTGC ACTGTCATGT AAACAGTGCA TGCCCTGTAT
     1441 GTGCTTCTCA ACACAATTAG AGGTTTTAAG CTCACCTTTC ACAGTAAGTA AGTTAATGCT
     1501 AGCGTTGTCT GGTTTCTTCA CACTATCGCT AACTTCTGTG ATTCTACCCT CACTCACCTA
     1561 GAATAGCATG AGGCTTTTGA CTTTTGTATT CTCTTCTTAT ACTGCTTCTC TGTTCATTTT
     1621 CTATCATTAT CTCTGGCTCT ATTTGTATTA ATTGGCTTGT GGTCCTGATT GTCAAGGATG
     1681 CTTGATCTTC TCGATCTTAG CATTCTTCTC TTCTCTAGCC ACACCTATCC CTGAAGCAAT
     1741 TTAGATGTCT TTTTATCCAT TCAAACCTAT ATAACTGGGT GTTTAGAGAA GCTTCTTCTA
     1801 TCATTGACAC ACCCTTGGGA TGAATGCCAT TCCAGACATG GCCTGACTTC GGATTACATA
     1861 GTGCTTGCAA GCTTCTCTAC ACAGGAGCCC ACTGAGTAAA TAGCCCTTCT ATTCACACTA
     1921 ATATATTATG CTACTCATCA ATCTTGTATA ATCCATTCTG TAGTCCTGAT CGTAGTCCTC
     1981 TCTAGCTATT TACAGGTCTA AATAGTGTCT ACCAAATAGT TAGAAATCCC TTTGCCCACA
     2041 TCAACTGTTT ACCTGATGTT GTCATGAGTG GAGATACAGT CTCCACAACA ATAGAGCACT
     2101 GGCTTTGTGT CACACACAAT GCCCCACTTC TGTACATCAT AAGGAACAGT AGTGCAACTT
     2161 GGTGGTCTGT ACTGAATGTC TTTAGAATGA GAAGAAGAAA GAATATGTGA TCTGCAGTTA
     2221 TTGGTTGTCT ACTAATTCCT GATTGAAGAG CAGATCTCAA CTGATTTATA TATTCTGTAC
     2281 TACAGCGTCT AGGCTAAGTG TTATAGATAC AAGGCACAAC GCTGTGAAAG GTATAACATC
     2341 TTTATTAATT GATGGGATGT AAATGGAGTC TGTAAGGCTT CACGAGATAC AAGAAGGTTC
     2401 AATTGCATAA CGGCTCTGTA TTAAAGAAGA ACTCGATAAG TTCTAAAAGA AACTAAAGTG
     2461 AGCTATGCTA ACGACGGTGG TTGAGTGGTT TATATGTACA TTGGGAAATA TGCGCTTTGG
     2521 TAGAGGGACT AGAGGAAGAC GCTAGGAAGA CACTAGGAAG ACACTAGGAA GAGGCATTAG
     2581 GAGTCAGGTT TAGGAGAAGA GGGGCTTCTG GCTGGTGTCT TGTGCGAGGG CAGGGCCTGA
     2641 GCCCTACATG ATCCATAGAT CATTACAGAG TCTAATCAAA AGGTTGTGAT GGTATGTGGG
     2701 GTGAACTACA TATACTCACT CCATTATGTT CTTGCCTGGC TTCACTGCCT TCTATCCTTG
     2761 TTGAGGTTCG AATGTACAAC TGGGTCTTCT GACAGACTTC CGATCATTTG CGTTCGCATA
     2821 GTCAGCATCG CTATATCCAA CGATATCCAT CCCTCCTCGG CGCGCTTCGA AGCAAATTGA
     2881 GTATTCAGCG GTGTCACGCA TATATCGTAG TACCCTCTTT ACCCCTGCCA CGTGCCTTGG
     2941 TGTTGGTCTC GCGGACGCCT GCGCCAGGCT TGACACCGCA AATGCAATAT CTGGTCTCGT
     3001 CATCATGGCC GGATACATTA TCTTGCCCAA TATCGACTGA TAATTCTTTG AGTCCAAGAT
     3061 TTCTTCGTCT TTTCGTGCTG GTTCAATATC CAACCAGTCT CCCACTGGAG TGCGAATCGG
     3121 AGACCTTCTC CGCTCGTCGC ATCCAGCGTC ATCTACCATC CTTTGGATGT ACTGCTTCTG
     3181 ATTGATCCAT AGCCTCTTCT GAGACCTATC TCTCGAGACC TGTATTCCAA TAATCTGGGT
     3241 AGTCTCTCCC AAATCCTTCA CCACAAATCT CCGAGAGAAT CGATCCTTGA ACCACTTTAT
     3301 AGACTTTCCG TCTAATGATG CTATGGTTAT ATCATCCACG TACAGCAGAA CTAACATTTT
     3361 CCGTTCTGCA TGGTATAATA AACACGGCTC CGTGACCATG TTTTCGAACC CCATAGATCT
     3421 AAGGAACTTA GTGCAATCTT CATTCCACTG ATATGCTGCC TGCTTCAGCC CGTACAGGCA
     3481 TCGATCCAGT TTCGCGACCA TCCCATTGGG ACACTTGACA TTCGCCGGCA GCTTGATGTA
     3541 AACATCCTCC TTGATCTTTG ACTGGGCAAA CGCATTACAT GCGTCTATCT GATGACACTC
     3601 CATGTCATAT TGACATACTG CCGCCAAGAA CAATCTTAAT GTGGCGCTCC CAGGGGTAGG
     3661 TGCAAAACTT TCAAAGAAAT TCACACCATA TTCCTGCCGG AATCCCCTCA CCACCAGTCT
     3721 TGCTTTGTAC TTTTCGAGTT TTCCGTCGAT ACCATACTTT TTAGCAAAAA CAAATCTTGT
     3781 GTCAATCGGA TCACATCCTT TTGGCTTAGG CACCAATCGC CACGTCCCAA ATTTCTCAAG
     3841 TGTGTCCAAT TCGTTCTTGA TGGCCATCTT CCATCCTTGC CCCTCCATCG GGTGTAGTAT
     3901 GGCTTGGTCG AGTGTCATGC TGGGTTCTGA CAATGCCAAC ATGGCTTTTT GTCCTAAATC
     3961 ATTTCCCCCA TCGGTCTTTA TCCTTTGACT TGAGGGTTGA TTCTCTCTTA TCTCCGATCC
     4021 CTCGGAAAGC TTTCTCTTCG GTATCTTCCG ATTCAGCGAT TCAATCAGAA GATTTAGCCT
     4081 TGCATTGACT GCATCCAATT GCGTCGTGTC AATCCCTGTT ATCGCCTTCG TTTCTGAAAA
     4141 GGGCTTTAGT GGTTGTTCTT CTCCGCCCTG ATCTTGTCCT TGGCATTCAG GTATTTCTAC
     4201 CTCGCTATTC GGCTGATGGT TTTCCGCAGG CTCTTCTTTT TCAAAAAATC TATGATCGAC
     4261 ACCCTGTGAT TCTTTGAAGG CATCCTCGTC CTCAGCCCGG GGCAGTTCTT TCTCTTGTTC
     4321 CGGATTCTCG GGTTGCATAT TCTCATAGAA ATGCACTGAT TCTGTGACAC GGACTTTCCT
     4381 CGCATGGATA TCCCACAAGA TATATCGGCC ATCGACATTT TCATCATATC CTAGTAGTAG
     4441 GGATTCACTC CCCCTAGGTC CATGTTTGGA TGCCTTCGAG TGCCTGATAG CCCGACATCC
     4501 CCATCTTCTG ATGTGATCCG TCCGTGGCTC AATTCCGAAA AATAATGAAT GTGGGACTCC
     4561 CTGCGTACTC AATGTCCTGT TGGAGATGTA TACCGTCGTC CTCGCGGCTT CCACCCAAAA
     4621 CCTTTCACCC AATTTTGTTT CCGACAACAT AGTCCTGACC CCGTCATTGA CCGTTCGGAT
     4681 CGCCCTTTCG GCAATGCCGT TTTGACTTGA TGAATCCGTG AGTGTGTATG TTGGTTCAGT
     4741 CCCGTTAGCC CTTCTCCAGC TCTCCAAGAT TTGCTTCAAT TCTGGGGCAT TGTCGCTTCT
     4801 TGTCCTCTTA ATAGTTTTAC CCATCTTGAG TTCAATCACT TTTCTCCATT CGTCCAACGC
     4861 CCGTTGAACA TCGCTCTTCT TTCTCAGCGG TAACAACCAC TTGTATCTGG AAAAGTTGTC
     4921 GACAATTATC GCATACCAGC GGTGACCATT CCTCCCAGCT TCATGTGGGC CGGATACATC
     4981 TATTGACACA CTGTCAAGTG GCTCTTCTGT TGCCATCGAG ACTGACGAAT TCCCATGGCT
     5041 TCTTGTCATC TTGCCTTTTG AACAGTGTTC ACACCCGAAG TCTTCTGGTC TAGGAGGTGT
     5101 TTTTTCCGGG TTAATCGCCC TCAGCCTCTT GTCACTGATA TGGCCGAACC TCCGATGTAA
     5161 TTCGTCATAT GCTAGCAAGC ACATACTGGT AACTGTATCG TCTTCTCGCA ATGGGATGAC
     5221 CATCTTGTCT TTGCCATCAT CAATCGTAAC GTTTATGTCT TTAAACAGAA CAGATTTCCC
     5281 TTCTTTCATG AGGGCCTTTA CCGATATCAA GTTTTCTGAT AATTTTGGCA CATATAAAAC
     5341 TTTGGACAAC TCAAGTTTCT TATTTCCAAC ATTCAAATCT ACCGAGCCTA ATTTAGATGC
     5401 CCCAATGCAG TCCCCGTTCG CCACCTTAAC TGTCTGTCTT GTCTCCTTGG GGTTTTGTAA
     5461 CAATGTTAGC TCCTTTGTCA TATGACATGA GCACCCGGAA TCAATTATCC AGTTTTGGCA
     5521 TTGGGTGCAC TTACTGCTTG GTTTCTCCTC AGTGGCCTGG TTCGCTTTCT GCTTTGTGCT
     5581 GGTCTTTTTC TTTGACCAGC ATTCGGTCTT CAAATGACCC TCCTTGCCGC AGTTGAAGCA
     5641 CTTCGATTTG GCCTTGTTGT ACTTCGCTTG ACTATCCGGT TTCGCTCTCC GCATCATCTC
     5701 CAGTTGCTTT ATCGCCTCGT CTGTCTCGGT TTTCTCCCGA CAACACATCT TCGCCATCTC
     5761 CCTGTATTCT TGTGGCAGCA GCCAGAGGAA GATACGAAAG ACTATTGTCT CGTCCTCATC
     5821 GGAGCCTTCG ACATATTCGT TGCACACCGT CTGGAAGTAC ATCCAATTCT GCAGAATGGT
     5881 GGCATCCTTC CCCAGAGGGT TCTGCCGTAT CTTATCCATA TCATCGAACG TTTCGTCGAT
     5941 CGTATCCACA GGGCAAGCCT TCTTCAGTTT ATCGTAGGCC TCTTTCAGGG TCTTAGTATC
     6001 CTTAACCATG ACCCTGAAAA ATCTGCTCTA GCTAAGTTCT AAGATCCGTT TGGCCAGATC
     6061 TTCATCCTTT TGCTTTTTAA TCTCTTCTGA CGTCGTAACA TCCCTCTCAA CACCCTCCAT
     6121 CGGACTCTCC GTAAGCAGAT ATTGAAGTTT TTTCCGCCTG AAGTTGGAGG ATAAAGTTCG
     6181 CATCCCATTG TCCCCAGTTG GTGCCGTCGA ATATAGTCGT CATTTCGGCG TTGATATGAA
     6241 TTATTCGTCG AGATAATGAA AATTAAAATA GAATAAACGA GCTTTCTTCC AAAAACTCAT
     6301 AAGAACACTA TATGAATGTT CTCTGAAGGT AATTCAAGAT AGGCCCATAA CCTGTTAAAA
     6361 TTGGTCCTTA TTTTTTATGT ATTAAGCTAG AAAAAAATTT CTTTTTCCTG TCTCTACTTA
     6421 TGTAACACCT TTTTTCCACA GATAAGACTG GGTTCTTATC TGTGGGAAAG AGACGAAGAT
     6481 AAATGGAGAG AGGGGTAAAC GATTTTTTAC CTAACTTAAT ATATATACTT TAAGTAACAG
     6541 TAGATATTAG GAGGACGTAC TGAATGTCCT GTGAAGAAGA GAAAGAAGGA GAATGAGTGA
     6601 TTATTGATGT TATGTTTTAT CTAAGTCTAG TCTGAGGGAC GGATCTCAGC TGGTTTATAT
     6661 ATCCATTACT ACCATGTTCT GGGTCGAGCG CTTTGGACCT AGGATGAAGA TCCTTGATGT
     6721 CTGACTCTAA CCCTAATCGT AAGGGCGAAC TGGATCAGGG TCAACTATCT TGGTAACCAT
     6781 GACTTAGGTT ACTAACATTA AGGACCAATT TTACATAAAC TAACTTTTTA CGTAAGTATG
     6841 TCACGTGATA TGGATTTATG ACATGGTCTT CAGCACCTAG GTGTCAAATG CCAACAGTAA
     6901 CCTCTTTGCT ACTCATGTCT ATTACTAACA CTATGCGACA TTAATGTTCT TCTTCAACAG
     6961 TTAACTATTG TTCTTTCAGC ACGACCTTTG CTTTAAAAAC GAAGTAATCA GCCCTAAAAA
     7021 ATGGAAAATT TAGATTTCAC GAATATAGAA GCAGTGAAGG CTGCATTTGC GGCAACAAAG
     7081 GCTCTTGCCG ATGCCGAAAA GAAGCGTGCC GATGCTGAAA AGAAGCGTGC CGATGAAAAA
     7141 GACTCGGAGC TTGCGGCGGC AAACGCTCGT GTCAATGAAA AAGACTCGGA GCTTGCAGCG
     7201 GCAAACGCTC GTGTCAATGA AAAAGACTCG GAGCTTGCGG TGGCAAACGC TCGTGCTGAT
     7261 GCTGAAAAGA AGCGTGCCGA TGCTGCCATG GCTAAGCAGT CCCTCCACGC ACACATTTAC
     7321 CACCTCTACG CGCACTGCTT TCAAACTCTC AGGGTACGCC AAAAAGGCCC AGAAACCACT
     7381 GCCGCAAGCT CAACATCTGT TCTTGGTCGC ACCTGTCCTA GGAAGCTGCT GCCATGGAAC
     7441 GAGTTTCCAG AGCTTCACCA GCAAAAGTTC ACTGATCTTT CTAATGCCTT TGGTGATAAG
     7501 CTATTGCTTC CGCCACTTTC ACATGCCTCT GCGGTGCAAG GGATGGCTCA AGAAGTGTCA
     7561 CATGCCAGTG AAATTGAATC TTCACTGTTC TGTTCCTTGG TTATTGAATT TCCTGTCGCC
     7621 AAAATCGCTA GTACCTGGCG TCAGATCGTT TCCGAAGAAG TGGAGAAAGT TGAATTCCAC
     7681 CCAAACACGG CATATATCAA GAAGATTTGC GAACAGGTCC ATGAGTACAA CATGCAGGGC
     7741 TCAGATGATG AGAACTCACC AGACGAATTT TTGGATCTTT CCAGTATTAG AGCTGATATT
     7801 CCAGAGCCAG TGACTGTCGT ATCTGCCTTT GCCTCGCGTG GTCGTAGACC CTCTCTAGAT
     7861 ATCTCGAATG CGGGACGTAA TCTCAAGCGG CCTGCCACCT CACCTCCAGA TCCTGATAGA
     7921 ACGCAGCCAA TCAAAATGCG GTCCCCCGAG CGCAGAATCA ATCCAGATGG TACATTTCTG
     7981 AGAAGAGTGA ATGAATCACC AAACGTGAAA AACCTTCTAG TTATCGAACA CAAGCCTGCA
     8041 CATGTATTCA CCCCAGATTT ACTCTGTTCT GCGTTGAAGG ATATTGTTGA TTCAGGGAGC
     8101 AGAATATTTA CTGAATCAAT AGATCCTGGA GCAAGCTCAC CGGCGTCTGG CAAGATTGAG
     8161 AACCTGAAAA ACCAAGAGCA CCCGCCTAGT TCCCAACTGG TGGCAAAGGC TTTAGTACAG
     8221 ACGTACAATT ATATGGTTAC TCTTGGCCTT TCGTATGGCT ATCTCTCAAC CGGTCAAGCT
     8281 ACCATTTTGC TTCACATCAA CTACAAAGAG CCATCAGAGC TTTATTTTCA TCTGTGTGTT
     8341 CATCAAAAAG ATGTCAGTGA TATCCCACGT CATGGCCTAG ACGATTCACC AGCTCAGGAC
     8401 AGTGAGATAT CTTCAGCACT AGAGAATGGT ATCAAAAACA CCCCATACGC TATGGTTATG
     8461 ACAATGATTC AGCTGGCTTT TAATTCTACA AATCTTTCAG TACAACAAAT TGCAAGTATA
     8521 CAGAATAGAC TTCCTCGATT CCATGGGTCT AAAAAGCCAC CATCTGATCC ATCATCTGGT
     8581 TCTGGCAAAG GGAATGAAAG TGGAAATACT GGTTCGTCTT CACTACGAAA CCCATATCCA
     8641 CAATTCCCAC CACCTGATGA CAGGTCATCA AGCCAACATG GGCATGACCC TTCCAAGAAG
     8701 AAGCAGGCAG TACATGTCGA TTCATATGAC AATTTTAGCA CATGTCGACT TCCTCGACCT
     8761 GAGTACTGCT CACAGCGATG TCTCTTAGGT CTGGCCAATG GAGGCTATCT TGACCAATCA
     8821 TGTCCAAATG TCGATCTTCA CTGCAAGGAG CCTAGTTTTG AGTCCTCTTC TGCCTCTGTC
     8881 CATAAGAAGC ACCAAATCTC ACTGTCCCAG CTTGTTGATA TTGTCAAGGC CCAGCTCGAC
     8941 ACCAACCTGG ACTCTGATTG T
//
LOCUS       Ce.fimbriata_AS236_A_pheromone     20798 bp    DNA     linear   UNA 
DEFINITION  Ceratocystis fimbriata isolate AS236 Cfim_AS236_tig07, whole genome shotgun sequence
FEATURES             Location/Qualifiers
     Transcript      1..645
                     /score="0.7"
                     /source="AUGUSTUS"
                     /g3.t1
     CDS             1..645
                     /score="0.7"
                     /source="AUGUSTUS"
                     /transcript_id="g3.t1"
                     /gene_id="g3"
                     /frame="[8715..9356: 0, 9357..9359: 0]"
                     /label="Zinc knuckle"
     gene            1..645
                     /score="0.7"
                     /source="AUGUSTUS"
                     /g3
     Single          1..645
                     /score="0.7"
                     /frame="0"
                     /source="AUGUSTUS"
                     /transcript_id="g3.t1"
                     /gene_id="g3"
     Transcript      2808..5201
                     /score="0.4"
                     /source="AUGUSTUS"
                     /g4.t1
     CDS             2808..5201
                     /score="0.4"
                     /source="AUGUSTUS"
                     /transcript_id="g4.t1"
                     /gene_id="g4"
                     /frame="[11522..13912: 0, 13913..13915: 0]"
                     /label="Hypothetical 8"
     gene            2808..5201
                     /score="0.4"
                     /source="AUGUSTUS"
                     /g4
     Single          2808..5201
                     /score="0.4"
                     /frame="0"
                     /source="AUGUSTUS"
                     /transcript_id="g4.t1"
                     /gene_id="g4"
     Transcript      complement(6643..8329)
                     /score="0.26"
                     /source="AUGUSTUS"
                     /g5.t1
     CDS             complement(join(6643..6960,7065..7756,7957..8098,8183..8329))
                     /source="AUGUSTUS"
                     /transcript_id="g5.t1"
                     /gene_id="g5"
                     /score="0.96"
                     /score="0.99"
                     /score="0.66"
                     /score="0.45"
                     /frame="[complement(15357..15359): 0,
                     complement(15360..15674): 0, complement(15779..16470): 2,
                     complement(16671..16812): 0, complement(16897..17043): 0]"
                     /label="Diatom spindle kinesin-1"
     gene            complement(6643..8329)
                     /score="0.26"
                     /source="AUGUSTUS"
                     /g5
     Terminal        complement(6643..6960)
                     /score="0.96"
                     /frame="0"
                     /source="AUGUSTUS"
                     /transcript_id="g5.t1"
                     /gene_id="g5"
     intron          complement(6961..7064)
                     /score="0.98"
                     /source="AUGUSTUS"
                     /transcript_id="g5.t1"
                     /gene_id="g5"
     Internal        complement(7065..7756)
                     /score="0.99"
                     /frame="2"
                     /source="AUGUSTUS"
                     /transcript_id="g5.t1"
                     /gene_id="g5"
     intron          complement(7757..7956)
                     /score="0.58"
                     /source="AUGUSTUS"
                     /transcript_id="g5.t1"
                     /gene_id="g5"
     Internal        complement(7957..8098)
                     /score="0.66"
                     /frame="0"
                     /source="AUGUSTUS"
                     /transcript_id="g5.t1"
                     /gene_id="g5"
     intron          complement(8099..8182)
                     /score="0.88"
                     /source="AUGUSTUS"
                     /transcript_id="g5.t1"
                     /gene_id="g5"
     Initial         complement(8183..8329)
                     /score="0.45"
                     /frame="0"
                     /source="AUGUSTUS"
                     /transcript_id="g5.t1"
                     /gene_id="g5"
     CDS             11300..11380
                     /label="A pheromone"
     gene            11300..11380
     Transcript      complement(12781..13155)
                     /score="0.59"
                     /source="AUGUSTUS"
                     /g6.t1
     CDS             complement(12781..13155)
                     /source="AUGUSTUS"
                     /transcript_id="g6.t1"
                     /gene_id="g6"
                     /score="0.59"
                     /frame="[complement(21495..21497): 0,
                     complement(21498..21869): 0]"
                     /label="Hypothetical 9"
     gene            complement(12781..13155)
                     /score="0.59"
                     /source="AUGUSTUS"
                     /g6
     Single          complement(12781..13155)
                     /score="0.59"
                     /frame="0"
                     /source="AUGUSTUS"
                     /transcript_id="g6.t1"
                     /gene_id="g6"
     CDS             complement(join(13854..14876,14944..15136,15199..16424))
                     /source="AUGUSTUS"
                     /transcript_id="g7.t1"
                     /gene_id="g7"
                     /score="0.33"
                     /frame="[complement(23888..23890): 0,
                     complement(23891..25138): 0]"
                     /label="Hypothetical 9"
     gene            complement(13854..16424)
                     /score="0.33"
                     /source="AUGUSTUS"
                     /g7
     Transcript      complement(15174..16424)
                     /score="0.33"
                     /source="AUGUSTUS"
                     /g7.t1
     Single          complement(15174..16424)
                     /score="0.33"
                     /frame="0"
                     /source="AUGUSTUS"
                     /transcript_id="g7.t1"
                     /gene_id="g7"
     Transcript      19107..20798
                     /score="0.82"
                     /source="AUGUSTUS"
                     /g8.t1
     CDS             19107..20798
                     /score="0.82"
                     /source="AUGUSTUS"
                     /transcript_id="g8.t1"
                     /gene_id="g8"
                     /frame="[27821..29509: 0, 29510..29512: 0]"
                     /label="Hypothetical 10"
     gene            19107..20798
                     /score="0.82"
                     /source="AUGUSTUS"
                     /g8
     Single          19107..20798
                     /score="0.82"
                     /frame="0"
                     /source="AUGUSTUS"
                     /transcript_id="g8.t1"
                     /gene_id="g8"
ORIGIN
        1 ATGGAAGATG TGGAAAAAAC CGATGCCCAT GGCGCAAGCC AGAAACAAAA CTACACCAAA
       61 GATCAAGAAG CAGTGAAGAG TCTGCTCAAG ATGAATTTGG GTAGATACCA CCAGGCCCTA
      121 GTTAGGGATG ATGATACCTT GTATGGATCA TATGAGACCC TCAAAGAAAT TTGCGCCCTG
      181 GACCCGTTGG ACGAGTGTTA CGAGGAGTAC AAGAGGCTGC TGGAAGCGCC TTTGTCAAAA
      241 GGGAAGAACA TGAAAAGCAA TTGGGCTTAC TTCAAAGCGA TCCACAATCG CAACTTCAAT
      301 CAGGATGCCA AGAAAGAGGA CAGAATGAAA GAAAATGATG TTTTTAGGTT GTTTACATGG
      361 CACCTCCCGA AAGCGTATAA ACAGGCTATT CTCGAAAGCA GGCGCGAGAA ATACACCAAT
      421 GCGAAGACGC TAGAACTATT GGAAAAAGTT CGAATTAGTG TCGACAGCGA AGAAGAAGAC
      481 AAGAAGGCGA AGGGAGACAG ACCAAGGGTC AAATGTTCCA ACTGCAATAG AAAGGGACAT
      541 GAGGCATCAG ACTGTTGGTC TAAAAAGAAG ACCAATCCGA ACCAGAAGGC ACAAATGGCC
      601 ACCCAAGACG CTCAACAAAG TAAGTGCCCT GAATGCCACA ACTAGGTGAT CGATTCCAGA
      661 TGCTCATGTC ATATGACGAA AGAGCTAACA GTGTTGAACA ACGCACAGGA AACCCAAGAG
      721 ACAGTTAAAG TGGCGGGTGG GAGAAACATT GAGGCGTCGA AGGTTGGGTC AGTAGCCATA
      781 GAAGCTGGAA ATAAAAGTCT TACCTTGTTG AAAGTGTTAT ACATGCCAGG CTTGACTGAA
      841 AACTTGATTT CAGTGATGGC TCTAATGAAG GAAGGCAAAC CCGTCTTATT TGAAAACATG
      901 ACAAGACCAG ATATAGCATT TGCTGTGTCA AGCCTGCAAT ACCAAGACCA AAACACATGG
      961 AATGGCTCAA GAGAGTGCTG TGCTACTTGC GTGATACATC CAACTTTTCC ATATGCTACG
     1021 AAGCGTGTCA AGGGGGGTTG GATATTGTCG GATACAGTGA CGCAGACTAC GCAAATGCAA
     1081 AAGACCACAG GTCAGTCAGC AGGATAGTGT TCATTGGACT TGGAGGGGCT ATAAGCTGGA
     1141 GCTCCAAGAA ACAAGCAACT GTGGCAAAAT CAACAATAGA AGCTGAGTAC CATGTGTGAA
     1201 AGAGGGTATA CACTTATGAT GTATACTAAA CAAAATCATT GGGATCTTTG AGACCAAAAT
     1261 GAAAGAATGC CAAAGCTTAT ACTTGAAAAA CGAAACCTTG GTTTTCAGAG ACAATCAAGC
     1321 AGCCATTAAG ATACCTAAAG CATTAGGAGT CAAGAAGGGT ACCAAACACA TTGACACACA
     1381 GTACCATGCT GTCAAACAGT TGGTGAAAAA AGGTTTAGTA AAAATCGGAT TTGTCCCGAC
     1441 GAGTAGCATG GCAGCAGATG GCTTAACAAA ACCACTGGGT CCACAAAAGA TGCCTGAATT
     1501 TAGGGCAATG GCCGCAGAAA CCCACTTATC CGGAACTCCG GGAGAGTGGG GGGGATGTTA
     1561 AAAAGCAGAC TTCCAAACGA GCTCCATATG AAGTTTAGGT AAACCAATGA GACTATGTGC
     1621 TTATCTAAAT AAGGGGTAGT ATGTATGAAA AAAGGAGTAG CCAAGCTTTT CATGAACTTT
     1681 ACATCAAAAA ATAAGGACCA ATTTCTACTG TTGGGAAAAC ATCCATGAGT GCCCTGGAGA
     1741 AGGTTCAGGA AAAATAGATA AGACAAGGTT CTTATCTGTG GAAAGGAGAC AAGGATAAAT
     1801 AGAGAGCGGG GTAGGCAGTT ACTACGTGGG CATCAGGTTT TTTCTACACA GGCATCGGGC
     1861 TTATGTGGGC ATCAAATTTA CACACTCTGA TTGGCTAGAA ATGTGTCTGT TAGTGCATTC
     1921 TATGCTCTGG AATTCTGCCC ATGTACCTCT CTCCCCTGGC CAATTCTATG GCTGATACTT
     1981 ATACAAAGAA ATGTAAAAAG GACAGGATAC TCTTTGTATT GAAGACTTCA CTGATATATG
     2041 ATTTCTTTAT CCTATATTAT TACTCTTAAG TACTATGATG CAGCTGCCCC TACTCAGGAT
     2101 AACAACCTCA TGACAGCCAG TAGAGTAAGG TAGAGAATAG CTGTATAGAG GCTAAGGTCA
     2161 CCTGGGAGCT GGTGGATAAT CATCTCAGAA TAGGAAGAAG GGGTGTAGCT GACATCTAGA
     2221 GAAGGATAGA TAAAGATACT AAAGAATAAC AAGCCTTGCA TCTAATGGAT AGAGAGGAAT
     2281 ATTGCATTGT ATTTGGAGAA TGAGAATCAA GTGGCTATAT TTGAATATAA AGGCAGCTAA
     2341 AATAAATAGT ATAGAGACAA AGGCTATGAA ATAGCCTTTC CAGAAGAAGA AATTCACAGC
     2401 AACTGTAGTA TTGCTACTTG TAAAAAATCC TTGAGATTTG GCCCACTGTT AGTACACATG
     2461 CTTCACCGCC TTTGTTGGGC TTGTACCTGT AAGCTAGAGC CAATCAGAGT GCATAAAGCC
     2521 TGATGCCCAC ATAAGCCCGA TGCCCGTGTA GAAAAACCTG ATGCCCACGT AGTAACTGCC
     2581 TGGATCTATG GGGCCCTGGG GTAAACGAAC CTTTTACGTT AGTATGTCAC GTGATATAGG
     2641 GTTATGACAT GGATTCTCAG CACCTAGGTG TCAAATGTCA ACAGTAACCT CTTTGCTACT
     2701 CATGTCTATT GCTAACACTA TGCAACATTA ATGTTCTTCT TCAACAGTTA ACTGTTGTTC
     2761 TTTCAGCACG ACCTTTGCTT TAAAAACGAA ATAATCGGCC CTACAAAATG GAAAATTTAG
     2821 ATCTCACGAA TATAGAAGCA TTGAAGGCTG CACTTGTGAA AGCAAAGGCT CTTATCGATG
     2881 AAAAAGACTC AGAGCTTGCA GCGGCAAACG CTCGTGCCGA TGCTGAAACG ACGCGTGCCG
     2941 ATGCCGAAAA GAAGCGTGCC GATGCCGAAA AGAAGCGTGC CGATGCCGCC AAGGCTAAGC
     3001 AGTCCCTCCA CGCACACATT TACCACCTCT ACGCGCACTG CTTTCAAACT CTCAGAGTAC
     3061 AGCAAAAAGG CCCGGAAACC ACTGCCGCAA GCTCAACATC TGTTCTTGGT CGCACCTGTC
     3121 CTAGGAAGCT GCTGCCATGG AACGATTTTC CAGAGCTTCA CCAGCAAAAG TTCACTGATC
     3181 TTTCTAATGC CTTTGGTGAT GAGCTATTAC TTCCGCCATT TTCAGATGCC TGTGCGCTGC
     3241 AAAGGACGGC TCAAAAATGG ACACATGCCA GTGAAAATGA ATATTCGAGG TTCTGTTCCA
     3301 TACTTGTTGA ATTTCCTGTC GCCACAATCG CTAGTACCTG GCTTGAGATC ATTTCAGAAG
     3361 AAGCGGACGA AGTTGAATTC CGCCCAAACA CAGCATATAT CAAGGGGATA TGGGAACAGG
     3421 TCCAGGAGTA CAGGATGAAG GGCTCAGATG ATGAGAACTC AGCAGACGAA TTTTTGGATC
     3481 TTTCCAGTAT TAGAGCTGAT ATTCCAGAGC CAGTTACTGT CGTATCTGCC TTTGCCTCGC
     3541 GTGGTCGTAG ACCCTCTCTA GATATCTCGA ATGCAGGACG TAATCTCAAG CGGCCTGCCA
     3601 CCTCACCTCC AGATCCTGAT AGAACGCAGC CAATCAAAAT GCGGTCCCCT GAGCGCACAA
     3661 TCAAGCCAGA TGGTACATTT GTGAGAACAG TTAATAACTC ACCAAATGTG AAAAACCTTC
     3721 TAGTTATCGA ACACAAGCCC GCACATGTCT TCACCCCAGA TTTACTCTGT TCTGTGTTGA
     3781 AGGATATTGT TGATTCAGGG AGCAGAATAT TTACTGAATC AATAGATCCT GGAGCAAGCT
     3841 CACCAGCGTC TGGCAAGATT GAGAACCTGA AAAACCAAGA GCACCCGCCT AGATCCCAAC
     3901 TGGTGGCAAA TGCTTTAGTA CAGACGTACC ATTATATGGT TACTCTCGGC CTTTCGTACG
     3961 GCTATCTCTC AACTGGTCAA GCTACCATTT TGCTTCACAT CAACTACAAA GAGCCATCAG
     4021 AGCTTTATTT TCATCTGTGT GTTCATCAAA AAGATGTCAG TGACATCCCA CGTCGTGGCC
     4081 TAGACGATTC ACCAGCTCAG GACAGTGAGA TATCTTCAGC ACTAGAGAAT GGTATCAAAA
     4141 ACACCCCATA CGCTATGGTT ATGACAATGA TTCAGCTGGC TTTTAATTCT ACAAATCTTT
     4201 CAGTACAACA AATTGCAAGT ATACAGAATA GACTTCCTCG ATTCCATGGG TCTAAAAAGC
     4261 CACCATCTGA TCCATCGTCT GGTTCTGGCA AAGGGAATGA AAGTGGAAAT ACTGGTTCGT
     4321 CTTCACTACG AAACCCATAT CCACAATTTC CACCACCTGA TGGCAGGTCA TCAAGCCAAC
     4381 GTGAGCACGA CCCTTCCAAG AAGAAGCAGG CAGTACATGT CGACTCATAT GACAATTCCA
     4441 GCACATGTCG AATTCCTCGA CCTGAGTACT GCTCACAGCG ATGTCTCTTA GGTCTGGCCA
     4501 ATGGAGGTTA TCTTGACCAA TCATGTCCAA ATGTCGATCT TCACTGCAAG GAGCCTAGTT
     4561 TTGAGTCCTC TTCTGCCTCT GTCCATAAGA AGCACCAAAT TTCACTGTCC CAGCTTGTTG
     4621 ATATTGTCAA GGCCCAGCTC GACACCAACC TGGACTCTGA TTGTGAAGTA CAACCCAATA
     4681 AGTCTGGTCT ACTTGGGATT CTTGTGAAGC TCACAGCTCA TCCATATGGC TACACGTTTG
     4741 TTGGCAAAGG CATGTTGAAC CTTGCCTTAC CATTCATCCA GCACGAATTA AAGGTGTATG
     4801 ATCAACTAAG ACCTGTACAA GGTGAAGTTG TTCCAGTCTG TCTTGGCCAT GTGTCAATGC
     4861 AACAGACACT CAATTATGGG TTCCAGCCTA TTAGGCAAAT GCTCTTGCTA TCATATGCAG
     4921 GTGAACCAGT CATGGAAATG GACTATGGTG TTGTTAACAA TCTCGAATCC AGGCTTCTGG
     4981 CGCTTGGAGT TGTTCACGGC GATGTGCGTG AGGCGAATGT GACGCATGAT GCTCAGTCTG
     5041 GGCGCACTAT GTTGATTGAT TTTCATCGAT CCCAGATTAT CAAATGTCCT CCTGACTCTT
     5101 GGCGTATTGG ATACTATGAA GATGCAGCTG TTCAAAAGAC CAATAGTGGA AATGCTTGGG
     5161 ACAATGGTAG ACCTGCGAAG AGAGTTCACT TGGAAACTTG ACATGTTGTA CACTGATGAA
     5221 CCAGGGTCTA TTAATGCAGT TGTCACATTC ATGTTATTGA TCAGGGTGCA ATACTTTTAC
     5281 TCACTCCACT GTGTTTTCAC CTGGCTTCAC TGTATGGCCT GTATGTCAGC ATCATTAGTC
     5341 TATGAACACA TTTACTCCTT AATGAAGAAA TAAGTCACTC TCTCTGCGTC TTTGGCATCT
     5401 TCTCTCTTGC TTTTCTCTTG CTTTTCTTAC AACAACTTTG AATGACAACC TACCAGCACT
     5461 CTTCCACATC TCCATATCTC GAGGAGATCG AAACTGCCAT CAAGCTTGCC TCCTAACTCT
     5521 TCACATTGAA CTTGTCGTAT AAGCTTCATT GTCTCGCCTA TGTCAACCCC ATATTGATCA
     5581 GTTACTGTTG CGTGGCACAC TGTACATAAC ATCTATTCTA CAGCCTCTGT GTAATGGCTA
     5641 CTAAAGCTGC AAGCATTCAC AAGTCACAGG TCCCCATCCC ATGGCTCCAC CTATGACTTA
     5701 CACTTCACTT CAGCCATCCC CACAACTGCA TGCATCCAGT GCTTTTAGGT TCGGCCCGTC
     5761 TATTCCATCA CGAACCTGCC AGCTATTACA TTTATTGCCT GTTGCGGTAA GTATGGGTAT
     5821 TTTAGGGCTG TGCACCATTG AGAAGGATGA ACATGACCAA GTTATCCCTG CAATACTTCC
     5881 CTCATTAGAC AGATTCTCTC CCCCTCCCCT GTTTACCCTT GAATGTGAAT TCTTTGACCA
     5941 TCTCTGAGCA TAATTGTATG ACATATCTAC AACCAAACTG TGCTGGTATT AAACTCTAAT
     6001 CCAGTCGATA GAGAGATGTG CCCATTCCAT GTCTTTGACA GCCATATCTG CAATCACTCA
     6061 TGTAGTAGTC CATCCCTGTG CATCTCTACA TGACAGCTAC TGCCATCACC AAACAGCCTA
     6121 CTCCCTGCAC GGACTGTTAG GCCCGAGACT GTAGTGGAGG CAAGACAAGC CCCGCATAAT
     6181 TCCCTCACAA GACAATCCCA TTAATAGTCT TTCTCATTTG GGCAGCCCAG TTTCTTCCTT
     6241 TTCCTGATCA ATATAGGATA TTTGATGATA TCCAAATGGA CTCAACAATG CCTTGTATGA
     6301 CTGGATGATT ACAATGCCAA CATGCTAAAC CTTGTCAGAC CTGATTGAGT TCTTTGAACC
     6361 TGGATTTCTC AATGAATTGG GGAAGTAGAG AGACACAAGT TGTGAAAGAA CAATCCTGCA
     6421 CTCCTTGGTA AGCCAGGGGA AGCCTGCCAT CCGCCCATCT TGACAATTGG AATCGCTTTC
     6481 GAGATTATTT AACAGGGCAC TGACAGGCTT GCCAAAGGTG TCGATGACAT TTGTTCCAGC
     6541 AGCAGTAATA GGGCAGAGCA CGATAGCCAT CTAGGTGGTG GCTGGCAAGG CAATGGGGAA
     6601 GTTGACTGTT GGTGTCCAAC TGACAGCCAT CCCAGGTCGA ATTCATTGTT TGAATGGGAT
     6661 AGAGGCTGCA CCATGGTCAA GACTCAGGCT AGACAGTTGC ACAGGGGCCT TTCTTATTGC
     6721 ACCAGAATCG CCATTAGTCC TTGATATGGA TGTGGCAGCT AGGTTTGGCA ACTGTCGCTG
     6781 GGTTCTCTGT GAGTCGATGT GCATCTGCCA AATCTTCAAG TAGAACTCCA TAGCTTTCTC
     6841 AATGCTCACA CCCCGAGTTT TTACACAGCG AGACTGGAAC TCATCTGGAG TGAGTCGAAG
     6901 TAACTGGATC CCTGTTTCAA AGGGGGCAAG GAGTGAGGCA TCAACAGGAG GTGAGCCAGA
     6961 CTACACGACA GGAGTCACAG AAATCATCAG CCTCCCTTCA AGACCAGATT AAATAAAGAC
     7021 ATATTGTAGA TCAAAGAGTT CAAGGGGGGC GGGGGTTCAC ATACATTATC CTGTATCCAT
     7081 TCTTTCAACT GCTCGTTATT CCATGTTCTC GGTATCTTTG CATTGTACTT TGTCTCTCCA
     7141 ACCTTGGGCA AAATCACCCT TAGGGCCTCA GCATAACGCA AAGTATTCTT ACTCGCTGAT
     7201 GTATCCAGAA AACATGGATT CACACATGCT ATAACAACTG TCTTGCAGTG CCGGAGTGCC
     7261 GCTGGATCAA AGACATGCTT GAGAATTTTG GTCAGGAAAG TTTGGCGAAA GGGAACGTGA
     7321 GGCTTGCGTT TAGACGTTGA TGTCTCTCCT AACCGCGAAT TAGTATCAAC GGTGTCAGCC
     7381 TCGCCCTTGA TTCGGATGCA ATCCTTTAGC ACCGAGAGAC TAGCATTGAT ATCCCGAGTC
     7441 TCGCTCATGC GCTGTCTGTT GTGGTTGACA GTATCACGAC CAGCTTCTGA GCCAGCGAGG
     7501 TCGATAAGAT AAAGCATCCC ATCTTCGTCA TAATTGATAG CGCTGTGTTT TTGGATACGA
     7561 ATTCTGCAAA TGGCATGCGA TCGTGATGAG GCTTCATTCA TATCAGTCGC TTCTGTTCGC
     7621 CGGAGTGCTG TGGCTCTTTC GATGAGATTG AGCATACCCT CTGCAGTTGA AACTCGATTC
     7681 TCAAGGGCGC CAGTGAGTTG GATGACACCA AAGGCATCTT CAAGAATGGA TATAGGATGG
     7741 CGGTCGTTGA GTAGGTCTAG TCAAAACATA TTAATATCTC TCAAGACCAA CAATGCCCCT
     7801 TATAATTTAG GGGGCCTTCA CAGAAAAGCT CACCATATGC GTTTTTACCC ACTAGCTCAA
     7861 TGATGGTCAC ATTCACTACT CGGTCACCTT CAAGCCTGCC ACTCATCAAT TCATTTGCTA
     7921 CAAGCTGTTC CAGTCGGCTT ATTGTGTAGG TTTTACCTGA GCCGGTCTGG CCATAAGCAA
     7981 ACAGTGTGCC AATACCGCCA TTCCATGCCC ACGGTAATAG CGACTGCACA ACTTCATTGT
     8041 ATATTCGATC AGTGGAAGCA TCAGGGCCAA ATGTGTGGTC GACACGAAAA TCACTAGACT
     8101 GTTAACTCTC ACATGGGTAA AACATTAGCA AATAAGCTGG GCGTGGTGGA GAAGAAGAGA
     8161 CTGGAGGTAG GTATGGTTGT ACCTGGAGCT GTGCCAATCC CTTAACTGGC CTTCGAAGCT
     8221 CATGGACATC AAGCACACCT GGCATTCCAG GCCTTGGAAA GACACCCTGA GGGAGACAAG
     8281 AGGCTAGTTC TGCTGGCAGT AATGGTCGAA GCCGTGCCGC CACTATCATA TCTGGGTTTA
     8341 GGCCTGTAAG CTCTGAAAAG GAAGTGGTCC TAGATAGTGC AGGAGGTTTA AATCTCTGAA
     8401 CTAGTGTAAG AAAGCGCTCG ATATTACTGA GCAAATATTG GTCCATTGCA GCAGGGATCT
     8461 GGTATGGGTT GAAGGAAAAG GGCGAATCCG GGTTGTAAAA GTCATATAGT TAAGCTATCT
     8521 ATGTTTTGCT TATTAGAATA GCAAGGGAGG AGCTATTATA TCTTGGTGGG TCTTCGATGT
     8581 CTCTCTGACA ACTTCGATCT GTTGAGTAAA AAGAGAAGTG CTAAAGTGTA TCCATCATTA
     8641 TTTTCAGATT CTATCTCCTC TTTCTTACTC TGGCCTCACC ATAGCCCTCT TGTTTATCCG
     8701 ATACGAGTTT ACCCGAGACT TATCCAAGCC ACCTTAATAA TGCCTACTTA GCAAAGTGAG
     8761 TCGAAGAAAA GCCCCCCCAG TCTCCTTAAG AGGCATGATA AGCATACACC GCATTTCTTT
     8821 TCTGCCTTCC AGATAGAAAT CGCGATAAAG CCACAGTGAA TTACTCACTA TACTCTTCTC
     8881 CAGATATCTC GATTGCTGCC TAATATATTC TTACATTATG ACCTGGCTTG CTGCAGACAC
     8941 TACAATGCTG AATCCCTAGA CGCACCAGCC TTCCCCAACC ACCACTTCTC GATAATTCGG
     9001 CCGCAACGTA TACGCCAACA TCCACGTGAT CAATTGCTCG ATTTCCTTTC TCTATTAGCA
     9061 TTGCCCCTTT TTTCAATGGT CGGGTTCATT TTTCCCTCTG GCGCTGACTT ACCATCTTGT
     9121 TTTCCTGTTC AAGAGCTATG ATCCTAGCCT TCAAAAAGGC AACCTTATGG ATAAATACTT
     9181 TTGTCACAGT ACGCTAGTTC CTCCTGCCCT GACTGGTGCT ATAGCCTTGT GCTACACTGC
     9241 TGGTGGCCCT GTGTTACTGT GTCTACTACT GTGGCCTTGT GTGACCATGC TCACTGCTGT
     9301 CCTGCTCACC GCTATAGCCT TGCTCACCGC CAGCCTTGCC TGCTAGGTAT ATCGCTGCAG
     9361 CCTTGCTCTC CAGGATTATT TCTGTAGCTG CTCACTGCTC TCGGCCACAC TCCTCTCTGT
     9421 AGCTCTTGTT CACTATAACT CTGGTAGATA TATAAACTAG CCAGAATCTC TCTCTCTGTT
     9481 GACTGAACTT TGCTCCCTAA GCAACGTACT CGTCTCGACT CTGAAGAGCT ACCTTGGTGC
     9541 CTTAAATCGT TTCTCGGGAT ATTCTAACCG AGATTGGGCC TCAAGTATGG TCTTTAGGGT
     9601 TTTTTAGACC TAAGGAATGG ACAGCTCAGC CTCCTCTTCA GGAGGCGTTG AAGTCCATAG
     9661 CTATACATCA GGCTAAAAGG TGACACTTTC TAGGTTACAA GGAATAGGCC CAGCCCCTCT
     9721 GAGGGCGAGC TTGATATTCT TTTCCACCAT AGAAGCCTGA AATGCAGTGT GGAAGGCCAG
     9781 AAAGAACCGT CTTCAGACAT AGATTTCAGA GCATCTGATC AGATGTTCTA TTTCTGGGCT
     9841 GTAAGCGTTC TTAAGTGTGC TGAAGCACTG AAGCATCCAA CAACAAGAGG CTGAAGTAAA
     9901 TGAGACGAAT GAAGTGACAT GGAAAGACAG ATGATTTTAG TCTCCTCACA ATATTGTCTT
     9961 GAATTCAATA GAGTGATGGC TTCCATAGCC ATTGAGAATT AAAAGATGAT GGTAGTAACT
    10021 ATTTAATCAC TTATCTGTGC ACTGATCAAA GCACTTAGGA GGCTGTACCA GCTTTAACTT
    10081 TCCACACCTA TGTATGCCCA TGACAATCAT CCCATTTTGA ATTATGCCCA ACATGAAATT
    10141 AGTCTCATTG TTGGATGAAA TGTTGGATGA ACTACATGGA GGATGGGTAT TGTGGGGAAT
    10201 CTGCCTTCAG TCGGACTAAC CCTGGGTAAA CCCTAGCCTG GATACTCCAG CTTAGTTGTG
    10261 CATGATGGAA GAACTTAACA GACAACCTTT ACCAATTCAT CAATCTGTAC ACCAGCACAC
    10321 TTTCACATGC CGTTCTATAG GATCACGAGT GACTTCAAAA GTGATGTAAC TGAATTCAGT
    10381 AGATTGTTCT GACACTAAGC CAAAATTGGC CAGATGGATC TATAGTCACA CCTACACATT
    10441 GGCATAGTCA GATTTTCACA GCTGTTTTAA ACGCAAAAAA GGGATGCATG AAAGAACTCA
    10501 ATAACTAATC TAAAATCCTT CTTTTAGATT CCATAACACA ACAACAAAGG GAAACAATGC
    10561 TAAGCATATG CCATTCAAGT TCTTTCAGGT AACTATGGCA CTCCTCCTGA AGGGAAAAAG
    10621 TGGAGTGAAC TATCATCGTC ACTTAGATCT AACTGTCCTT ATCTAGTTCT AGTGCTCAAA
    10681 CACTAGGATT GAATGTGAAG GACAATGTCA AGTGCCATCT CTTTATGTGA ATGAAAACCA
    10741 AAGCCATCAA ATGGAGACAG AGCTTAATGA TCTCCAAATT CAGCTAGAAT CATTCAGATA
    10801 TAGGGGAAAT GAGCCACAGT GATCGTGGAC CTTCTGATGC ACTAGTCTGT AGTCCAAGAT
    10861 AATGAAGCTA TAGGGACCCA TGATCACAGC ACCCAAGGCC AAAGAACCAT GCCTGCAAAG
    10921 ATAGCGGTCT TGAATGGGAC TCAAGATGCA AGTCAGCTGA CTTGTGATCT GCTGAGTGGA
    10981 GTCAGTTAGA CAAGTTCTGT CTGGTAGCTC ACCTAGACAG AACATCTGAA TCAGGAAACA
    11041 GTCCAAGGTT TTCATAGGTT GTATAGTCTA ATCAGTGTTG GCTGGGCAGT GACTTTCCTA
    11101 TCAAGCAAGT CAACCAACTC TATATCATGT CTAATTACAA CTGTTTAACA TAAATAACGT
    11161 GCCTTCCCTC CTCCATCTTC ACTCTTCCCT TTCCTGCACT CATCACCCAC TAGTAATCTT
    11221 CTCTTCTACA TCTCCTCTTC CCTTTCTACC AGCTCATTCC TTACTTTCCT CTTTGTCAGA
    11281 ACCCCGCCCA ATCTTCACAA TGGCCACTGT CAAGACCTCC ACCGCCTCTC CTAAGCCTTC
    11341 TGAAAAGGTC AACTCCGTCC TAGGCTGCAC TGTCATGTAA ACAGCGCATG CCCGGTGTGT
    11401 GCTTCTTGAC ACAATCAGAG GTTTTAAGCT CACCTTTCAC AGTAAGTAAG TTAATGCCAG
    11461 CGTTGTCCTG TTTCTTCGCA CTATCGCTAA CTTCTGTGAT TCTACCCTCA CTCAACCAGA
    11521 ATCGCATGAG GCTTTTGACT TTTGAATTCT CTTCTCATAC TGCTTCTCTG TTCATTTTTA
    11581 TCGTTATCTC CGGCGCTATT TGGCTTCATT GGCTCATGGT CCTCATTATC AAGGATACTT
    11641 GGTCTTTTCG ATCTTGATAT TGTTCTCTTC TCTAGCCACA CCTATCCCTG AAGCAATTTA
    11701 GATGTCTTTT TTATCTACTC AAACCTCTAC AACTAGGTGC TTAGAGAGGC TTCTGCTATT
    11761 ATTGACAGGC CCTTGGGATC GATGCCCTTC AAGACCTGGC CTGACTTAGA ATTACATGGT
    11821 GTTTGCAGGC TTCTCTAGGC AGGAGCCCAC TGAGTCAATA GCCCTTCTAT TCACATTAAT
    11881 ATAATATCCT ACTCATCAAG CTTGTAAAAT CCATCCTGTA GTCCTGATCG TAGTTCTCTC
    11941 TAGTTATTTA CAGGTCTAAG TAGTGTCTAC TAAGTAGTCA GGAACCACTT GCAACCCTGT
    12001 GCCTGTCCTA CCTGACCCAA TGCTAGCTCA GGGCCTAGCC CCAAATATAC TCCTGTCCAG
    12061 CATTACTGAA TATATATCTC ATAAGTGCAG TAGGTAGCAA GGGTCTTGGC TCAATAGCAT
    12121 TCTGTAGTGG CGTTGCTAAC ATGATGTGCA TATACCAAAA AAGATGGGAT CTTTGACACT
    12181 AGAAAATAAC CCCCTAAGTC ATTGAGAGAA CCCAACAAAG CTATGTTGAT AACATCATTG
    12241 ATCTCAAGTA GCTAGACCAT TAGCCAATTT CTGCCCAAGC AATCAAGTGG TCAGTCACTA
    12301 TTTTCTCTTG AAGTTTTGCT AGCTGTAAAA GCCATTGCAG TATTGCCTTT GAGAGCTATT
    12361 GCAAAGAAAT CACTATCATC TAGCTCTGTA TGCTGCCCTA TACACCTCAC ATTCAAGAAC
    12421 CTCTTGACTT TGGGTGCTCC AGTGTGCTCA AAGACGCTTT GCAGTTGTTA GTGGGTAGAC
    12481 AAGCGTGGGT GTTACGCCTG CGTCTATGAT ACAGCAGTTG TAACCCTGCA GCTATTGACC
    12541 ACAGTAAACA AGCGCTATAA TCACTCACGT TAATGCATAT AGATACGTGA GTCTCATACG
    12601 TAACGCTCTT TTTCTCATCT AAGAACATCA AGTACGTCCT CACAATAGGT ACTATAAGTT
    12661 TGTGTTAAGT TGAAATGATT CGAATGGCAG TGTCTATGAA AACTTTAAAA ATACAGGGAA
    12721 CTGTTCACTC ATCTTTTTCA CACCATGCAG CCGTATTGCC ATTGACCACC AAGTCTTCAT
    12781 CTAATAGCGA GAAGCAGGAG GTTGGTCATT TTCCATGGTC TCTGAAATTA TATCCTCAAT
    12841 TTCAGTAAAC AGAGTTTCCA GAGATGCACT TTCCTGCTCC TCCTCCTCAG CGAAAAGACC
    12901 TCTCATTGCA GCCCCCTCAT TTTCCTCATC CTCCCAACTG CCTTCCTCAT CCTTCTTCAG
    12961 TTCCTCCACC CAATCTATCG GGTCATCGTT ATGGTCGTCT TCTGGATTCT GGGTTTCCTT
    13021 TGCTGGAAAA TTGAAGTAGA AGGAATTGAT GTCGACCATC TCCCCCAACA CAGCTTCTTG
    13081 CTCTGTCCTG ATAAGAACTG CTTCGACTGC TTTGTTGTTA ACCGCTGCTG CTTCTGTTCT
    13141 CGAAATGGGT GACATGTGCT GGCCTTTTAA CTATTTTGCC AACAGCACCT TATGGTGATA
    13201 TGCCTTTTTT TTGTTCATAC AGATCAGCAA AGGCCATGAG CCACTTGATC GCACCTCTAC
    13261 AAAATGGATA GCCCAGGGTG GTTCACAAGG TGTAGTGGCT TCATGTAGAC CCATGCGCCA
    13321 ACAGCCCGAG CTTAATGACA ACGCTTGCAT TGAATCACCA GCAGGCTCAC ATAATGAACT
    13381 GTCCTGAATC CAACTTCAGT TATCAAATAG TCACACTTAT GGGGTGTAGA GCCAGCTGGT
    13441 TATCATACTA TAGGCCATGA CTCTGATGCA AAAGCCTGGT AACCAATGCA CATGGATTAT
    13501 GAATGGTGCA ATATGAAGAA GCCATCAAGA AACCTCACGT GGCAGGGCCA GCAGGAGCCA
    13561 GGAATTTTGT TTATCCCTTG TTTCCACTGG GTAGGTAGGC AGGCACCTTG CAAAAAAGAT
    13621 ATTCCACCCC AGATAACTAA ATATTGTGAA TTGCAATCTT AAACCATAGG AGATCCGCTG
    13681 AGCTTGTCTA CAGCCTTCTT GATCATCTAT AGGCTAGTCA AAGCGATAGA TTAGTTAGGA
    13741 GCCATGTTCA TATTAAATTA GAAATATAAA ATAATCTTCA AGCGGCTGGA GTTGAGCTAT
    13801 TGAAAATACC AATGGCAGCC ACTCTGTACC GCCATGTCCT CTGCCCACTA GAGTCAAGGA
    13861 TAGAATTCAG TTTCGAACTT GACAAGTTCA TTACCCTCCA TGTCCTCTTC TGGCTCATGG
    13921 GTATTGACGT CAAATCGAAG TATGCCCAGC GAACTCAACA CGCTCTTCTT TAACTCTTTA
    13981 AGTGGATCGT TACATAGTCC ATCAAACATA GGCTGTTCTT TGCGGTCTAG GCCAACACAC
    14041 AAAATCACAC CGATATTATT TCTCGAATTC TTTGAGGGCT CCCGAACACC AGTGCTACAT
    14101 ATTTCGCCCT GTAGACACAT CATCAGACCA ATGATAGGAA CATCATCATC AAAACCAAGC
    14161 TTATCAAATG CATCACTAGT ATGGCGATAG GCATAGTCCC GCATCATCGG TGTAGCCGAA
    14221 TGGCCTTCCT GATTTCTCAT TAGGACAAGA ATACAGCCGA AACGGCTTTT TGTCCATCTT
    14281 GTTTCAGGAA CCCAGACTGG GATGAGAATA TTCGCCTTTT TAAAGCTGGT AGGAAGGTAA
    14341 CAGGCTGTAC AGCTTCTGTA CATATTGTAA AGATCGACCA TTTTCGGTGT GGTGACTCGG
    14401 TTCTGAATTC GATTAAAAAA TACTTGTCCA TTCAAAAGCA TATCCCTGAG CTCATGTTGT
    14461 TTGTATTCAA AAGAGTGAGA CAAGAGGTCT AGCACAAAGT GTCTTTGAAT CAAACTTGCA
    14521 AGGAAGTCTT GAAGAGGAAT GGGCTTCAAA TACCTCCCTT GTGAGGTAGA ATCAAATCCA
    14581 AGAAGAAGGA CAATTCCTGC AACGAGCTCA CTTGCCTCTC GGACATTGAT CCTACCACGA
    14641 GACAGTTCAT TGATGAATAC CTGGAGCATT TTTTCAAAGT ATGGCTTCAT TGTCACTCCA
    14701 TGCTCCCTTG CTACCAAAGC AAGCATTGGA TCAGTCGGTT GCAATACGAT GAGGTCCTCT
    14761 CGGTCTCCTG AAGTGTATGC CAAATTTTGC ATCCACCCCG AGACAAACTT TTTCACTAGA
    14821 CAAGGGTCGC AGACGATGAA AGGGATACGG TATGAAAGAA GGGTTAAAAA GTGCAACTGT
    14881 TTGATCATCG GACTGAGGGC CTGTCCTTCC GGGGCCATAC TTTTCTTGAC TAAGCTGGAA
    14941 TACATTTTTC AGCGTACTAC CCTGTTGAAG CAGGGCCCCC CAAATGGGAA GACCAAGAGT
    15001 GGCGACATCT CTCCAGTGTG TATTTGGCGA AGTGAGCTGA GCTGGAGTTG GTGAGGCAAA
    15061 GATACCCCTG GTAAATATTT CATAGACAGG CGGGAAAGAG ACTGCATTTG GGTGTTCGTT
    15121 GATAGGGATC TTTTGGCTAG GTTCGTGTGC AACAGCAGTA GAGGTCTTGG ATATCACGGG
    15181 TGCTGTGTTA AGAAACACAC CAAAAAGGTA TCTTCACCAC CCGTAGCACT GCTCCATAAC
    15241 GCCGTTTGGA GAGCGCGAAA TAGCGGCTTA GGTTTCTGTG GATCGGTGGC GACATTCAAA
    15301 AGATCCCAGG CTTCGTCGAT GCAGAGAACA AACTGGAGGG AAGGCATAGA ACTATCGGGA
    15361 GCCGCAGCGT TATTTTCACC ATCGTCTTTC GTCTTGTACC CTGCCGAAGT GAAAATACTT
    15421 TTGCAATAAT TATCAAAGGG CACCCAGTTA ACCTCCTGAT CTGACTTATG AGAGAATGGG
    15481 GGATTTCGTA TGGCGAACTC AAGGCTGTTT TTGATAAGAT CCTGCTGTTT TGCATAGTCC
    15541 TCACCAGTTT GGTAATCAAA GAATTCTTCA GGGCCAATTC CAAAAGTCCG AGCCAGTCTG
    15601 GCAAGATGTA GAAGTGCCTC AACTATTATA GACCATAGCG ATTCCATTCG TTCACGCCGT
    15661 TCCAGAAAGG TTTCTAGATG ATTTACAGTG TCAAAGGCAC TTAGGATGAG AGAGGCATAA
    15721 GGCGACCTGC CAGGAAAGCC ATTCGACGTC TTCGGAGCAA AGTTCAAGTA AATGACGTAT
    15781 TTGCCATGTT GAACAGCAAG CTGAGAGACA GTATATGTTT TGCCTATGCC TGGGGGTGCA
    15841 ACAATGGATG TGTGAGGCGA CAAATATGCA TCTTTTTCCA AACTGAACTG GCGGTGGTAG
    15901 TTCACAAGGG TCTGGCAGAG CTTAGCGCTG CCTAGTTGGC GGCCATGATG AGCCCTTTCA
    15961 GGAGCCTTGA ATGCATTTCG TGCTTCTTGG AGAAACTCGG GGGTTGAGGA GTGGAAATCT
    16021 TTCTTGGTGC ATTCTTTAGC TTGGTGGATA GTTAGCTTGA CCTCTGGAAT CAAGATGTTC
    16081 TCGACAGCAT CGGCTGAGAA TACTCTGCGG GAAGCCCAGT CCTCGAAGTT GCTCCTCAAG
    16141 GCAAGATGAA TTTTGAAGTT TTCAAGATTG GCACTCCCAA TCAGAATTTC AAGTGCTTGG
    16201 AGTCTCCTCT TGAATTCTGG AAATTGCGCA GCTGTAGATT CGATGATATG CAAACTCATT
    16261 TGTGAAACAT CAACATCCAT GTCCAAAGCA TTTGGGCTGT ATAAGGTGAA GAATGATCGA
    16321 AATTGGAAAT CCTCAGGCCA GTTTGCGTAT CGGCAGACCT CTTTGAATGA TGCGAAAGTT
    16381 AGAGTCTTGC TGAAGGGAAG GTCTACGGCT GCCGGTGTAG CCATCTTGAA AGGATCAAAC
    16441 TGCTTCAAGC CAGGTTCTTC TGGAGCAGTG GACACAGTCA GTATAAAACA TGCAAAGAAT
    16501 GGCAGTCAAG ATTGCTTACA CGATGAACAC TAAAGGCAGG GTGGAGATTG TGTACAGCAA
    16561 TGAAGCGGAA AATTAGATAA AACAAGGTAG AAAGTCAGCA AGGAAGATTG CTAGATCCTA
    16621 ATCTTAGAGA TCAGTTGGCT GATGATGAGA TAGTGACAGT GCATTGACTT ATGGTGTAGG
    16681 TGACAGGGTT TAGAGAGTAG AAGAATCCAT GAATGCGCGA CACAGCACAA GGTGTAGTGG
    16741 GACACATGAA ATGTGGGTAC TGTAGAAGTT GTGTCTGCGT TCAGTCGAGT TTAAGACTAG
    16801 ACAACACCCA GCTAGCATGG AATACTCCGA CATAGTGTGA CGCGTTCGTA AATCATAGAA
    16861 AGTGAAAATA CTGGCCAACA TTAACCCTAT GTAGTCCACT CGGAATAATA TCGGGTGAAT
    16921 GAATGACGTA GATGTGTGGC ACACCATGAG AAGATAGTTA GAACACAGTC CTGTACCAGC
    16981 TCGAATAATA CAATAAATGT CGCAATAAAC ACTCCCAGTC CAATGCTGTC GGTGTTAATC
    17041 ATCATTCAAG AGCTGATGAG CTGGTCCAAG ACAGGAACGT GGACAAGTGG CTGAAAAGCC
    17101 ACAAGAAGGT GGTCCAGTTA TACTCGATTG TCAGATGTCA GAACATGACT GAGCCGATGC
    17161 ACAGACCACA ACAGACTACT GTAAACCCAA GTATGAGAGG AGAGAAGAAG GAAGAAAATT
    17221 GAATCAACAC AAGCAATTCC ACAACATCAG ATGACAGGCA ACAGAGGAAA CTATGTAAGA
    17281 TGCTTGTTCA GTGCATCTTC AGAAAGTTTT TGCCACTTGC CTCCATTTGT TCTTTTCTTT
    17341 TTCCAGCCTT GCCCCGCATT TTGCGTATCG CGTAACCCTA GCATGTTTCT CCTCCTTGCC
    17401 TACAGCACAT GCTTGTCATG CACTTTATCT GTAATAAGAC TTGAACAGGG AAACTATAGA
    17461 AAAAAGGCCT CAAGGCTAGG TTGCTTAAGG TCAAGCTATA TCAAGAGTGT TGATCAGGAT
    17521 TTTCGATAAG GCATTCTCTT TCCCCTTCTT CCCATGGTGG TCTTGCGTCA CTATTTGTGG
    17581 CAGGTTCTTC CTAAACCCGC AGGCCATGCC ACCATGTTTG CTGAGGGCCC TGAGCCATCG
    17641 TCCACGCCTA CTGCCTTTTC CCAGTTTAGA CTCGGGCTTG TCCAGCTCTA CCCAGGGCTT
    17701 CTTTGCTAGC GTGCTTGGCT CATGCCCAGC TTTGAGTGTC CTTTAGCCAT TAGCCTAGAA
    17761 TGCCTGCTGT GCTGTTAGTG TGTCCAAGGA TCCAATCACC AAGTTTTGTA GCGATATGCT
    17821 GCTCAACCTA CGTTACGTCT TTGTTATACA GAAAGTGACT TCAAGTCAGG CACATCTCAT
    17881 CCATAGATAA AGCTCCTGTG CCATCTCTTA TACAGAAGCA GTGACTGCCT TTCCAATAAC
    17941 AGTCCTCATC TGTCATAACA AGCTTGGAGC TTGTCTCCGC CCCATTCACA AGATTACCAG
    18001 TTGCAATGGG AATTGCATTG ATGGTGAAGG TAAGAAGACA AACGATAGGC CAGGGTTGCA
    18061 TATTTGCTAA GCACTGTGTG TTAGAAGCCA TTGTAGTTAT CAACGATAAG AAGTATAAGA
    18121 CTTGCAAAAT TATAGGGATG CAATGTTCTT AGGAAATCAA TAGAAGAGTT AATGATGAGC
    18181 TGAGAGTTGA ACATAGACTG AAGGGTGAAG TTTCAAGAAT ACAGAGAGAT GTCAGGAAAT
    18241 ATATTTCAAG ATGCAGTGCT AGCTCATAGT CAACATACAA GAACCTCTTC TTTTGAAAGA
    18301 ACAGCAATAG TCCTTTTATA CTTATCCAGA TGCCCTTGTC CCATGCAAAA TCACCACACC
    18361 TTGAAACAAC CTACGTGATA AGCATATGCA CTAAACATCA CCCAACTTCA CTTGCTTCCA
    18421 TTTGACCAAT CAATCCTCAA CTATTCAGCA TGAATCAGCC CAGTAAGGAG AGTAAAACAC
    18481 TTGTTGCTCT TCAAGCTCTT CAACATAACC CAAAAATTGG TCTCAGACTA GTTGCAGTGA
    18541 CATGTGAGGT TGACTAATAT ACATTACATC TCTAGCATAA AAGCATTCAA TCTCAACATG
    18601 ACCAGATAAC CCAATCATGC AAATTATCTG ATCAAGAAGA AAATATTATC ATCTAGTTCA
    18661 TTTTTGATCT GGATTCGTCA GGATTCCCTC CACAACTATG TGGTGTTGAA GAAGTGGCCG
    18721 ATAAGCTGAA ACGTAAATGT CCAAGACCAT TTAGGGTTAT ACACCATTTT CTAGGGCTGA
    18781 GGGAGGATAT CTCTGATGCG AAAGCAATTT GTTTTCAGAT GTTGATAATT GTTGTTGACT
    18841 ATTATTGTTT ATTTGAAATC CAATGATTCC CTTAACACTT CTTTCCACTA ACCTGCAGTC
    18901 ACTGCTATCA CAGTAGATAT AGTCTATGTA TGTCATGTGA CATAGGGTTA GGACATGGAT
    18961 GTGTCAAATG TCAACAGTAG CCTCTGTGCT ACTCATGTCT ATTGCTAACA CTACACGACA
    19021 ATGATGCTTT TCTTCAACAG TTAACTGTCC TTCCTGATGA TTTAGTACGA CATTTGCTTT
    19081 AAAGACAAAA CAATCAGCTC TACAAAATGG AAGATTTAGA TTTCACGAAT ATAGAAGCAG
    19141 TGAAGGCTAT AGTTGCAGCG GCATACGCTC GTGTCGATGC CAGAAAAGCT CGTACCGATG
    19201 CCGACAAGAC GCATGACGAT ACCCTAAAAG CTCTTGCCGA TGCCACAAAG GCTTTTGCCG
    19261 ATGCCAGAAA AGCTCGTGCC GATGCCGAAA AGACGCGTGC CGATGCTAAA AAGGCTCTTG
    19321 CCGATGCCGA AAAGACGCGT GCTCATGCCC TCAACGCTAG GCAGTCCCTT CACGCACACA
    19381 TTTACCATCT CTACGCGCAC TGCTTTCAAA CTCTCAGAAT ACGCCAAAAA GGCCCGGAAA
    19441 CCACTGCCCC AGGCTCAACA TCTGTTCTTG GTCGCACCTG TCCTAGGAAG CTGCTACCAT
    19501 GGAACGATTT TCCAGAGCTT CACCAGCAAA AGTTCACTGA TCTTTCTAAT GCCTTTGGTG
    19561 ATGAGCTATT ACTTCCGCCA CTTTCAGATA CCTATGCCCT GCAAAGGACG GCTCAAGAAT
    19621 GGTCACATGA CAGTGAAAAT GAATCTTCGA GGTTCTGCTC TATGCTTATT GAACTTCATG
    19681 TCGCCACAAT CGCTAGTACC TGGCGTCAGA TCGTTTCAGA AGAAGCGGAG GAAGTTGAAT
    19741 TCTGCCCAAA CACAGCATAT ATCAAGGAGT CTTGCGAACA GCTGCAGGAG TACAAGATGA
    19801 AGGGCTCAGA TGATGAGAAC TCGGGAGTCA GATGTTTAGA TATTTCGAGC ATTAGAGCTG
    19861 ATATTTCAGA GCCGGTGACT GTTGTATCCG CCTTTCCCTC GCGTGGTCGT AGACCCTCCC
    19921 AAGATATCTC GAACGCGGGA CGTAATCCAA AGTGGCCTGC CGACTCACCT CCAGATTCTG
    19981 ACGGAACGCG GCCCATCAAA GCGCAGTCCC CCGAGCGCAG CATCAAGCCG GATGGTACAT
    20041 TTGTGAAAAT AACGAATAAA TCACCAAAGG TGAAAAACCT TCTAGTCATC GAACACAAGC
    20101 CTGCGCATGT TTTCACCCCA GATTTACTCC GTTCTGCGTT TAGGAATATT GTTGTTTCAG
    20161 GGAGCAGAAT ATTTACCGAA TCAATAGATC CTAGACCAAG CCCATTGGCG CCTGGCAACA
    20221 CTGAGAAGAA AAACCAAAAG CACCCGGCTG GCTCCAAACT GGTTGCAAAG GCTTTAGTGC
    20281 AGACGTACCA TTATATGGTT ACTCTCGGGC TTTCGTACGG CTCTATCTCA ACTGGTCAAG
    20341 CCACCATTTT GCTTCACATC AACTACAAAG AGCCATCGGA GCTTTACTTT CGTCTGTGCG
    20401 TTCATCAAAA AGACGTTAGT GACATCCCAT GTCGTGGTTC AGAAGATCCA CTAGCTCAGG
    20461 ACAGCCAGAT ATCTTCAGCA CTAGAGAACG GCATCAAAAA CACGCCATAC GCTATGCTTA
    20521 TGACAATGAT TCAGCTGGCT TTTGACCACA CAAATCTTTC AGTACAACAA ATTGCAAGTA
    20581 TACAGAATAG ACTTGCTCGA TTCCATGGGT CTAAAAAGCC ACCGTCTAAT CCATCTTCTA
    20641 GTTCCGGTAA AGGGAATGGA AGTGAAGACA CTGGTTCGTC ATCGCTACGA AACCCATATC
    20701 CGCAACTTCC ACCACCTGAT GGAAGGTCGT CAAGCCAACG CGAGCAGGAT CCTTTCAAGA
    20761 AGCACACAGC AGATATGGAA TGTCCTCCTG ACTCTTAG
//
